# Supplementary material for: Assembling highly repetitive Xanthomonas TALomes using Oxford Nanopore sequencing
Source: bioRxiv preprint, doi:10.1101/2022.08.17.504259, version 2 (2022-09-13)
Supplement: Supplementary File S1 [file 504259_file04.zip › interactiveMauvePXO35_Assemblies/PXO35_assemblies/Xoo_PXO35_hybrid_illumina_PacBio(MaSuRCA).gb]

LOCUS       Sequence_1            137669 bp    DNA     linear
ACCESSION   Sequence_1
VERSION     Sequence_1.0
KEYWORDS    .
FEATURES             Location/Qualifiers
     unparsed_commen 1..137669
                     /identifier="0"
                     /unparsed comment="scf7180000000102"
ORIGIN
        1 accaacggat tcgtatttag taacacagta gaattaggta atttaaatgc gcccaacttc
       61 gtgtatgggg cggttggttc gccccgcttc gttcgggcgc gtatttcagg gcaaaacaat
      121 atgcggcgcc ctgccggcgc gtcgcaaccc attgaaattt ccttgaggag tatttcagat
      181 gatcttggaa tcgcacaatc aaacagcagc gactaccgct ttttttatcg gcctgagcgc
      241 atgccttggg ttacctggtg agcttgcgca gcggctcggc gaaggcgaaa ccattctggg
      301 ccctgccggc atgctgtgcc gcgtccacac gcaggggcag ccgggcgaac tgatggcctt
      361 cccggaagtg atcttgcctc tggcggcacg tgagcttgga ggcgaggagg tggtgatgct
      421 gctgtcgctg caggagcaac tgctgaccga gtatggctgg cggctcacgc tctcggatct
      481 cggcctgctc tgcgtctgcc ccctgttgct ggtgcgcacg cctgaagagg tggccgctgc
      541 actggaccgc gggcaggtgg ttgcccgtgt cgtgttggac gcgctggcga cgcaggtcga
      601 tacgacgcag gaggtggcat catgaaactc tccggcggta tcgaggccgc ttccagtagc
      661 ggcgcagcct cgcaccctcc tgtagaacca acgcaggccg aagacgttga tgccccgcgg
      721 gaagaacacg cacagactga accgctttgg ggcttgacct cttccagcac ggcgctgcgc
      781 agtcgtcgca catctttgag cggtcgctcc aggcctcacg cagatgaaga aggggccacg
      841 ctcggcggct cacatccgca gtcgtcgcaa tcgtcgggcg ccagatttta caccgcagag
      901 gtcgtgtccc aagtccagga aatcaacgca ccggctgtac ctgccgccgc ggcgacctat
      961 gccgagcgca gcacggcggc ggccgccgag gtgaaagcgc agctacgcgc ccgtctggac
     1021 gctctgccat ttgctgcgcc ctcgaaagag cagaccgccc tgcaggcgag ctatctggaa
     1081 tgggctgacg cacgcgtgca ggaacgcatc actgccttcg ggccggatgc cgggtaccaa
     1141 gctgtcggtg acatgaagac agcgggcaca aaagcggcat tgccgattgc ctaccaatgt
     1201 ctacggtcgt tcattatcgg tgcgatgcgt aatccggtcg gtctggcgac gggtgcggcc
     1261 tatgcggccc ggcgcccgat tggcgcggag gagctgagta cggtgatggt gtcgggtgtc
     1321 gcggcggggg cggcgtccta tatcagcgat actttgttga tcccggcaat ggaccggcgc
     1381 acgcgcgttg ccaacatgcc gaagtttcag gccgtcgacc ccaaaatcct ggcgccagat
     1441 ccaccaccgg tcattctgga agtgaccgct gaaggcaagc gcttcacgcg tccgggcgat
     1501 aacgatgcgc cgacgcttgc cgaactcaag gcccagacct acgaccgccg cctggagatc
     1561 acgcagctcc aatcgaacct ggacgacaag tcactcaatc ccttgttgct caagccagtg
     1621 atcaacggaa tattcaatgc cgcgcgccgg actggtggta atccggattt gctgacgcct
     1681 gccggccagc tggggttcag cgcactcgcc attggcggcg ccggaatcgt tcaaaagaca
     1741 ttgcttgaga caggcaaagc tgtggcacgg accggccaaa tgagtgtccc ggatctagtt
     1801 ggcggagagc aacggctgaa tctgttcgca ttggcgttgc ccgacaaaga gcgccggcct
     1861 gcacaatggt ccgacgccgt gcatttcccg cctagatatt tgctggacac cggaaaggaa
     1921 gcgttggcgt tggcaaggca gggcatcaac agcgcaaacg cgatcgccac cacgacccgc
     1981 gacctgttga cccgccacat gctgagcaat gtcatttcca gcttcgcctc gatgggggct
     2041 gcgcgcatca tcacagcgcc gttgcgtggg gggagtcaca cacgtgttgc tggcgaagcc
     2101 gccaattcca gggctgtggt cgcgcagcag gccgtgcaaa ccctgttcaa cgatacgtta
     2161 tggaatgcgc tcaaggccaa gaatggcacc aatacctccc aggcggcgcg cctggacaac
     2221 gaacgtgccg tgcttgcagc caagcatcaa cgcacaatcg aacaaaccat cgaggccctg
     2281 gccgagcccg tgggtcaggc gatcgccacg ctttcggatc agacacgtgc catggaggag
     2341 gggatgcgcg tcgcgcctgg cgcttggctg cgtggccaga cactgcgtac cgccctgcag
     2401 gcattgctta aagagatccg cgcgcagtcc gtctcgatcg cgaccatcga tgcggtacgc
     2461 actgcactgc gcgaggaggg ggggcaaacg tctagagccg tgccccccga cgcggccacg
     2521 catgcactgg atggtcagct gcaaacgctc aagcgtgcac tgcatgacag cgaagaactc
     2581 cgccagtggc aaagcgggcg agcatgagcg ctcagctgcc gcattgatac tcaggagtgt
     2641 tgtacaccgc tgccacagac gtcactgtcg tcgcgtctgt ggcagaggtg gtggtgtctg
     2701 gcagcttaga gcggcgaaca aaacgtagcg agcagctgtc aggtgggtgc ggacggcgcg
     2761 ctcagaaccg gagggtccgc gtggtacatg ccgattccgc gcaccggccg cgcccgcctg
     2821 gcggtaagcg cagtcgtttt gttggtcgct ctcagccgtt gccagtcatg atggaatacc
     2881 acggccacac acctcgcgcc gcgtcgtagg ccgctcactg cacgaggcag gcagtgcact
     2941 gcgactcggt tgctgtgcca tggctgatcg gtgcagctgc agccatgatt gatgctgcgg
     3001 caagatgcca acaggcctgt atcaggcgcg caaccacaga tagtttcccg tcgcgattcc
     3061 ttcgaacatc tcgtcgtgcg caacgaagat attattgttc cagtagcggc catgctcggc
     3121 gtagtgggca agcagatcgc atatccacgc gccatccacg tcgtcgtcca gcggtacccg
     3181 tacgattagc acgataacgc cgttatcgtt caatccaagc tgtgcctggt cctgcgcata
     3241 cactgaaaga ttggcttcga gcagaagcct aaaaacggtc aatgtccgcc cggcaggtgg
     3301 taacccgtaa gcgatgcgta aatacagtgc ttcttgctgt gcgtcgtctc ctggctgtgg
     3361 tgtcggcagg tgcagataga cctcaaagcc ctctacccaa agcacacgcc gactaagcac
     3421 cgactccaca tctggcaagt ccagtgactc gcacatctgt cgaacgatgg tttcgaatcg
     3481 cgcgctgctc atccttggtg agacatgaac agggccccct acaagccctg cgcatgtcta
     3541 agcccattac tggccaacga gctgcttagc gttgtcgccc gccttgccga tgaacttgtt
     3601 gagtgccacg ttgaagtcaa gatcgttttt gagctgcgtg atcttgttgt tcatggactt
     3661 ctgagcctcg tccgaggcac tcatgtcgcc gagcaacgaa cccatctgcc cgttcgagcc
     3721 agagagtgca gaagcaccgg agattccatt ggccacacct ccggtatagc catccatacc
     3781 ctgttggaag cgcgaattaa gtgagctgat ttgcggaagt atttccataa caagactcct
     3841 acgtagtgaa cgtgtaatgg tgcgcctgtc ggcgcgtttt gcttggtcga agcgaccaag
     3901 aaatcgattt accgcatatt tgcgatatgc gcgacgatgt tgcgcgctgc agtgatgccg
     3961 tcatgcagga cgttgaagtc gctgcgcgcg gcctggtcgc tcgccgcaga ccagtgcccg
     4021 cgaatctgtt gcgcagtggc atcgagcgct gtgtccacgt tgcgcagccg ctcgccggac
     4081 agatccgccg ccttggtctg tagaatcttg ctcatatcct gagtgaccgc atcggtcatt
     4141 gcatcgaaca tggtgggctc tcattgcgcc gcttgctgcg gcagggatgt catgtgcttg
     4201 gtaccatccg gcgtttcgac atagtgcagg tcatcggcga gcaatgccgc gtcgtaatta
     4261 tccggtgttt ttatggacgg gtcttgctgg ctgatctcca cgtgcagcgc gcggacctcg
     4321 gggcccaggt cgctgcggac gtcggcaatc cggcggcttg cacgttctgc gtagtcgctg
     4381 ctgccggaaa ccgagaaaac gccattgccc tcgtaacgta cgctgagggc ggggtcagcc
     4441 agggtgtcgc gcagcgtcgc caccacctcg tccaccacgg ccacgttgac ggcaacgccc
     4501 gggtgatagc gacgcacctg cgcacgcaag cgtgcagcat cggcgctgct tggcaccagg
     4561 ccttcgatca gcacgcgcgt gccgacctgt gcaacatgcg cttcgcgaaa gcccagctgc
     4621 ttcaataaac ctttggcctg attgacggca gtttccggat gttgccgggc ggcagcatcg
     4681 gacagaaacg cgggctgcaa cgaggggagc aacgccgcgg ctgcaagtgc tagcacggcg
     4741 cccaccgcag tacgcacgat gttgcgcctg gacgtgcgcg gcgctggtgg cggtgctggg
     4801 gaaagcagcc gctccagcaa cgccacatcg tccggccaat cggcaccagc atcgccaaca
     4861 catagcacca acgggccgaa gcgcactggc tgaaacgcaa cgaaggacgt ttctggcaac
     4921 gtgtcgctgc tatagcggat ctgcccatct tggtctacct cgatactgag tgagcaacca
     4981 ggccaatcgt ctattcgtat atcggtttgg ggatcactcc ccagggtgta gcgacctggt
     5041 gccaaatcta atcgtgcgcc tgcgtgggtt cctgtcagta cgcgaagctg catggtcatg
     5101 ggcgaacctc ctgagccgcc tgttctggtt gctcaatcag aagtgtgttc agacgtgtga
     5161 tggcatgtct acgatcgacc tgtctgcgcg gtttttccgc attcagcaat atcagtggaa
     5221 gcagtagatg aaaattgcgt agcgctggca ccggttccaa ctcggatggc atcaactcca
     5281 gtaatcgggt ccgcaaggtc tgcaggtttt ccgccgcggt ggccttgtcg tacgagctca
     5341 gatgctcgcg catcaacctc cagaccgtct cagtcaacgg ggcgacggca ggatgcgaaa
     5401 cgccgatggc gcgcagttcg acaagcgcag cagccagcgc gtctcgcttg gccactggat
     5461 cggcgtcgcg cctggccacg tagcgattga gaatcgcgtc gatgcacgtg cgtatgctgt
     5521 cggtcacctg ccttggagcg ccaccgtgcc acggaccggc ctgcgtgtcg tcggtatgcg
     5581 tgttgcggtc accgccgtgc tggtcgctct ggccatgctc ccggctctgg gccggagcga
     5641 tcgccacgct cacccgtccg cgcagtgcgc actcgcgttt ggcttcgatc tcttcctgct
     5701 cgttggcgtc gaattcatcc tcgtggccgt ccagcgaccg gttcccgcgt cgtcgcctgc
     5761 gcggtggagc agggcgcaga cgggttgctc ttgccgcaat gtcggcaggc gaccctgcgc
     5821 tggtgcttgc cgcatcggca tggtgatcgg catggtgatg cgagccgcca tgctcggtgg
     5881 aaaccgaggg ctgcaaggga ccgggcgaga tgcgacggat catgggaacg ccgcctgcat
     5941 caatgcctga ccgaactgca tgatggccga ggcaccccac ggcgctgtca cggcaatggc
     6001 ggccaccacc accaccagct tgagcgcgaa cgagatcgat gcgtcctgca gcgacatcac
     6061 tgcctggacg aaggcgatca gcagcccggt cagcgcagcg acaccgacca ccggcaagga
     6121 cacctttagg cagagcagca aggcttcgga ggtaaatcgc actagatcgt cgtggtccat
     6181 ggcgtcaccg atagctcaga accaggccat gaatcagcat cgaccagccg tccatagcga
     6241 caaacagcag cagcttgaac gggatcgcca cattggtcgg tgtgacctgc gaaaggccca
     6301 tcgccatcag cgcgtttgcc accaccaggt cgatgacgat aaacaccaga tacaacagaa
     6361 acccgatgcg gaaggcttcg gtcaattcgc tgagcgtgaa tgccggtgcc aagataagca
     6421 agtcgtccga cttgagcgtg gtggccttgt ccttgggcca gatctgctgt gcagaacgca
     6481 tgaaaaatgc cttttcgcgc tccggtgtat gcttgaggag gaattgccga aagggctccc
     6541 ggcaggcgtc gagcagcacc acaatgcggc tgttatccga cccggcaccg tagttctgtg
     6601 cggccttgaa cgcctccatg cccaccggcg ccatcacaaa gcacgacacc agcaatgcaa
     6661 cgccattgag gaccatgttg ggcggcacct gctgcacccc gatcgcattg cgcagcaagc
     6721 cgagcacgac cacgatcttg gtgtaggagg tgaccaccat cgctgcgaag ggcagcaagc
     6781 ccagcatgat gaccaccagc agcagcgagc caacgtcagg catctgcatg cgtgctctcc
     6841 gacatgctga ggatctgcac accaagatgt tcgcccactg ccagcaacct gccggtgccg
     6901 atggtctggc cgtaaacgac cagacggatg tcggcttgat cgaccggcac cgacaactcc
     6961 aggatctgcc cgggctgtaa acccgacaag gtcgatagag acagcgcaag ttgatccact
     7021 tccagttgca ccggcagttc cagttccgcc acgttgctgg tggacggcgc gacttcaggc
     7081 tcaaacgtat cgtgctgcat tgtggggctg gcctccagaa tcatctgttg catgttcaag
     7141 cgcaccgccg cacgcaatac cgcgcctcca gcgatccccc aaagcacttc gccgctggtg
     7201 agcgcagccg cagccgtgca atgcagcaag acatcgccag gtcgcagcga ttgcagcaat
     7261 gcagctgatg cggtgcgccc gccgatgcgc aggcgcgtgt tgacgcgcag tgcagccagc
     7321 caggctggca gctgcgcggg cgccgcaagt ccgtcaactg cggcctgcag cgtgtccagc
     7381 agcgacgcgc tcgccttcag cgcaattgca tcgagatcgc ccagtgtcat accgatgccg
     7441 tggcagtcgt ctggcgttgc atcgcgctcg aaggcgatca cctcggcagc agccaggccg
     7501 agcggcgcaa acgcgcccag atgatcggcc agtaacattc ccgcgatcga aacgcgtagt
     7561 gcgtcgtcgt cctcgttcaa taacagcgcc aggccgtcgc gcgcagcaat ccgcaaatcc
     7621 atctggccgg tatccacctg caggcgcagg agggccgcat cattgggtga gatgccacgg
     7681 caatgtgtca cgaagccgca ttggcgtccg gcgcgtggat cgccgaacac cctgcccagc
     7741 tgcgcgcgct cggccgaaac gcgcgtcaac gcctgagaga gtgcgcgtgc cgttggagcc
     7801 tggctctgct cggttagcaa gatggagttc ctccaaatgg ctttctgtcg ccagtgcagc
     7861 gttagacgac ctcgatgctg atctggagcg tgctactcag tgttgatgtc agtgcagcct
     7921 ccaggcgctg ccttccacac caaagtacct cgcgcgcgtc tggcgaactg gtattgaagc
     7981 gaagcgatag ctggtgtggc gaaagtcgca aaaacaacgt cgtctgtgcg acgacctctt
     8041 gatcgatatc cagccacgct tcccagctcc ctgcgctgcg cacgggcttg gcgttgcaga
     8101 aatcggccac tcgcagcgcg atgtggtcga tcgccatttg ggcgcgttgc gtgcgtatcc
     8161 actcggtcgc gatctgtcgc cccacggcgc cattgtcgtt gccttggggc ggctctcggt
     8221 gtttcggccc atcgagacgt aatggcgggt ccgtttgtac gggcgcgctg tcacgcgcct
     8281 cagtgaagcg ctcctcggca tcaggctccg gtcgatcctc gtcgtcgcac tgtggtggca
     8341 acaccatgca gggaagcgcg agctctacgc tgcgcaggcg ctggcgcagt tgcaggaagc
     8401 tggaacgctg cgccgaccga gctggcgtgg ctggagtcgc cggccgctgc agtgcgccgc
     8461 tgaccggcag gatgcgcaca tggcggaggg gcagcttgcg catcacacca ccactctacc
     8521 gatcggctgc agctgtacct ccgaacccag ctcctggaac gaatagacct gcagccacgt
     8581 cagccgtgct tcgatcatgc ggcgtacata tctgcgcacg tccatcgacg cgaccaccgc
     8641 catcggatgc tgcgcctgac cgccaacgat gcgttccacc tgttcgacaa gctggttcgc
     8701 ctgctcgggc ggaagtgcca ggaaattgcc ggccgcggtc gcgcgaatcg attgcctgat
     8761 caattgttcg acagcgtggt cgagcatcac tgcgggcagc tgcccggtgc ctgcggtggc
     8821 ggtatgcgca agataacggc tgaggtcgca gcgcacatat tcggtcaaca tcagaagatc
     8881 cttttccttc ggcccccata ccaccagact ctccagaatg ctcttgatat tgcgcaccgg
     8941 aatcctttct tccagtagac gccgcaacac atcggcaatg cgctgggcgg gcatcgcctt
     9001 gttgacctcc gcaaccagcc cgggatagtc cgcagccacc tgctccagca tccactgcgt
     9061 ctcctggatg ccgacgaaca agtgcgcccg tgcatgcagg ggcgcgatgg cctgccgggc
     9121 cagtgctccc tgcatgtcct ccgtgttctc cagttcggcg cgtgtctcgg ggacatcgtg
     9181 aatcaacacc tcgtattgca tgccttgcag cgactcgctc tgccatatcg cgatcccggg
     9241 aaacggcaag cccagcaact cgaccaattg atggcgctcg ctttcgatcg cctgatccag
     9301 ccgcgcgggg tcgagcagag cagccagctg cggcgacagc cgcatcgaca acggtgaggc
     9361 gaagtcagga gcggttttgc gaatatgtgg cgcctcgcct ttggcacctt tacggctcgt
     9421 cgaaggcaac ttgcgctgat cgttgccgct gatgtcgcgt tgcttgcgcc agatcgcata
     9481 gccgccggcg ccgacggccg ctgccagcag caggaacagc acggccggaa agccagggac
     9541 gaatgcaaag caggccagca gcacgctcgc tgccatcagc gctcgcgcgt tgctggtgag
     9601 ctgacggccg atatcgagcc cgagcgagct gagcctggtc tcgttttcat tggccacgcg
     9661 ggtgatcatg acgccggcag ccaccgatat cagcagtgag gcgatctgcg acaccatggc
     9721 atcgcccacc gacagaatcg caaagcggtt agcggcgtcg cccgccgtca tgccgtggta
     9781 cgtcacgccg accacgatgc cggccaggat gttgaccatg gtgatcacca ggccggcgat
     9841 cgcatcaccc ttgacgaatt tcatggcgcc atccatgccg ccgtgcagtt ggctttcaat
     9901 ggccagccgc gcgcgtttgc ggcgtgcctc atctgcggtc aagttgccgc cacgcaggtc
     9961 ggcatcgata ctcatctgct tgccgggcat tgcgtccaac gtaaagcgcg caccgacctc
    10021 ggcaacgcgc tcggagccct ttgcgatcac gatgaactgc acggtggtga tgatcaagaa
    10081 aacgaccagg cccaccacca gattgccgcc gaccaccaac tcgccaaagc tctcgatgat
    10141 atggcccgcc tcggcatgca gaaggatcga cttcgtcgag gcgatattca aggacaaccg
    10201 cagtagggtg gtgaacagca gcagggaagg aaacgacgag agtgagatcg agtcgggcac
    10261 atacatcgtg accatcaaca gcaccacgct cagggtgatg ttgatgccca gtagcgtatc
    10321 gatcatgggc gttggcaggg gcaggatcat cagcccgatg accgccacca ccaaggcggc
    10381 gatcgccact tcgccgctat aagcgaaata ccttgtcgct cgcacgcgat ctcctagcat
    10441 ggcagggctc cattgccgtc gccgtcgccg tggtcgcgac cgagtccatc gacccagcgc
    10501 aacaccaccg caaccgtttc gaacaattgc tcagggattg cgtcgcccaa ttccacctga
    10561 tacagcgcac gtgccagtgg cggattggca acgatcggaa tgccctggtt atgcgcaaag
    10621 gcgcgcagtt ccagcgcgcc atcgtctacg cccttggcaa cgacctgcgg caagccgaag
    10681 tcatcgggct cgtaggccaa tgccaccgcg taatgggtcg ggttgaccac catcaccttg
    10741 gccttggcga cgcgttggcg ggggtcgccg aagaccagtt ccttggcgaa ttccttgcgt
    10801 ttgcccttga tttcggggtc gccctcgctt tccttgtatt cgcgcttctg ctcgtccttg
    10861 ctcattcgct tgtcgcggat gaacagccag tgctgcacgc tccagtctgc agcgccgacc
    10921 agtatgaaca gcagcacgcc cagtgcgaag agcatgctca gggttcgcca ggcaatttgg
    10981 gaaatgtcaa gcggtgtctc gtaggcaagc ccaatgatca tcggcatgag ggtgcggata
    11041 ccgacccaca gcaccacgcc aatcaggatg gccttgatga tcaacttcag tagattgatg
    11101 agacttctca acgaaaaaag tttcttgacc ccgtttgcgg gattgagcga atcgaacttg
    11161 ggcgacaccg gcttgagcga ggcgttcagg cccgtctgaa acgcaccgcc taccaagcca
    11221 gccaccaggc acgcagccag gaacggcagc atcaacagca atccctggat gccgatatgg
    11281 gcgagtgcac ggtttatcgc cgttgcatcg cgtgtgtttt ccgaaaaatc gaagccgatc
    11341 ctcgtcaatg cgcgcatgtg atcgacgaag taatcgccgg ccgatttcat caccaataac
    11401 gcgccgaaga gcaccgcggc tgcagtgacg tccgggctga ccggaacttc cccgtccttg
    11461 cgcgcatccc gcagtttctt ctcggtcggc ttctcggttt tttcttccga cattgcctta
    11521 tccttccgcg atcgcagcgc ccccgattgt ggggagctgt ggtcgagcga ttcgttttcc
    11581 aggcgaatgt gtggatggcc tggcgaagcc ggaatgattt gttcgccagc gacttccgat
    11641 attcgcttcc ggaaggatct gaccggcgtg gcgcgcgtag cttgccccgc atgtacggtc
    11701 cgcatgccat aaaaaacgag gtgcagtgtg gagaagattc aatgtcccgg gtcggtcgtg
    11761 agtgggctca tcgagctgat cacggtcgga ctcacccatg aaaagattca ggacgctgcc
    11821 gctgtcctgg ccgcagtgcg agtactgcgg ccagagctga aagcgctgga cacgttcgat
    11881 gcatggattt cgatcaagcg cggcaattac gtggacggtg cgcgcctatt gcgcgagctg
    11941 gagggcgacg ccggctccaa gcctctgtgc agggccttgt acgcctgctg tctgttcgcg
    12001 atgggggacc cgtcgtggca tggcgttgca gacgggctga tcgaagaaga cgccgatgcc
    12061 gacgcggtgg ccttggtcaa ggcgctgtcc gggcgaacta ccccaacgtc cgcaccggcg
    12121 gacgtaccgg ttgaatcgtc agcaccgatg gaagttccga attcgcagta cctgcgcgcc
    12181 tgagtcacgc cagtcccgac cccataggag tatgtgatga cgctcattcc tcctgtccaa
    12241 gcgattgccg gcaccagtgc tgccgctacc caagcgctgt cgccggtggc agcgcccaat
    12301 caggcgcttg tgaatcgctt tcaagcgctg atgcaatcct ccagcccctt gccgcccgcc
    12361 atgcagcggg tgggtagccc gagcatgatg agccgggtgg tcgatgtgca gaacgatggt
    12421 gtgcgtacca tcgccgagca tatcgatgcc ttcagcatgc aggcaccgac catggggctg
    12481 caggaaatgg cagcgcagca gatcaagttg atgcacgagc tcaccatggt cggcttcaac
    12541 ctcaatgtca gcgtcggcgt ggcgcaatcg ggaaagaacg ccgtgcagac gctggtgaag
    12601 aaccagtagt atgcgcgcgc tgagatacct ggtggtgctg ctggcgctgt tgctgtctgc
    12661 atgcagtcag cagctgtatt ccgggctcac cgaaaatgat gcgaatgaca tgctcgaggt
    12721 gctgctgcat gcgggcgtag acgcgtccaa agtcacgcca gacgacggca agacctgggc
    12781 ggtgaacgca ccgcacgatc aggtctcgta ttctctggag gcgctacgcg cgcatgggtt
    12841 gccgcatgag cggcacgcca atctcggcga gatgttcaag aaggacgggc tgatctcgac
    12901 acccaccgaa gaacgcgtac gtttcatcta tggcgtatcg cagcagctat cgcagacctt
    12961 gtcgaatatc gatggggtga tctcggccga tgtggaaatc gtgctgccca acaatgaccc
    13021 gcttgccacc tcggtaaaac cgtccagcgc tgcggtgttc atcaagttcc gcgtcggtag
    13081 cgatctgacc agcctggtgc ccaacatcaa gacgatggtc atgcacagcg tggagggact
    13141 cacctacgaa aacgtcagtg tcacgctggt gccgggcgga gcggagagcg atgcgcagtt
    13201 gaccgcatcg gcaccgccga gaccttcacc gtggccttgg gtggtcgggt gtgtggtgac
    13261 gttgtgtttg gcgggtgcgg cggcgctgta ttggtggcca aacccccagg ccggccgttg
    13321 gggcggcttg cagcgcctgc gcgagttgac gacgaaaggc aaagccgggt gagcgctgga
    13381 tggacaacac gcggatcgac aatgcggcac gatgtgttca gcgctggacg gacgcgttgg
    13441 cgcaactggc agaatcgttg gacgccgcac gggtggcgca ttggcttggc ccggtggcag
    13501 cgtcggcctg ggcagcggcg cccgtctacc gtcgtatgcg ggtaatccag gcgtggtcag
    13561 gatggtcgga attatcgccg tctgcgctcg gcgtgcacgc gaaccaactt gccctgctga
    13621 tgcccgcgcg attggccaat gtcctgatcg cgcgtgcgct gttctcgcgc gggttggcag
    13681 tgcgccggtg catcgagcgc gaacgtctgg gctggctcga acagtgtgtg gggccggccg
    13741 tgcttgagca tgtgcgccag aacgcgtcgg ccggcctctc cgtgcccctg ttgccacgcg
    13801 atgccgatca ggcggcgtgg gtcggcgacg gttggcgtcg gatgcaggcc gatggcgtct
    13861 ggtccaaccc ggttgttgcc aagctgctgg cgctgtcctt gccgttgggc gccgcgcagg
    13921 tggcgaccgt tgcagcagac ggtgcgagcg ctgcattcct gaccgcgctt cccaccctga
    13981 tgccggaggc gtcatgcgtg tctggttgag gtcaacgccc gacgcgatcg gtctggattg
    14041 cgatgtcgtt ccgcgcgagg cgctggcctc ggtgttggcg ctggatgctg ccgctgtcga
    14101 agtgcacgca cgctgcgagc aggccctgag ccaggcgcag gcacgtgcac agacgctgat
    14161 cgaagaggcc cagcagcagg ccgaggcgat cctgcacgat gcgcgccaaa aggccgagcg
    14221 cagcgcacgc ctaggatatg cagccggcct gcgacgtcag cttgatgagt ggaacgaatc
    14281 cggcctgcgt catgcctttg ccgccgaaac ggcagcgcac cgggcacgtg agcgcctggc
    14341 tgagattgtg gcgcgcacct gcgagcacgt catcctcgga cacgatcccg cggcgctgta
    14401 tgcgcgtgcg gcgcaggcct tggaaggtgc cctggacgag gccaaagcct tgcgcgtgag
    14461 cgtgcacccc gaggcgctgg acgctgcgcg gcgcgccttc gacgcggccg ccaccaaggc
    14521 gggctggacc ctgcaggtag agctgtgcgg cgatgccgat ctggccgtgg gcgcctgcgt
    14581 gtgcgaatgg gatacgggcg tgttcgagac cgatctgcgc gatcagctgc gcagtctgcg
    14641 gcgcgtcatc cgccgcgtgt tggccgcacc ccaggagccc gcggatgttg gctgagacgc
    14701 ccctgctgga gacaacgctc gagcgcgaac tggccacgct cgccttcggt cgtcgttatg
    14761 gaaaggtggt cgaagtcgtc ggcaccatgc tcaaggtggc cggcgtgcag gtcagcctgg
    14821 gcgaggtgtg cgagttgcgc caacgcgatg gcaccttgtt gcagcgggcc gaagtggtgg
    14881 gcttcagtcg cgatctcgcg ttgctggcgc cgttcgggga gctgatcggg ctgtcgcgcg
    14941 agacgcgcgt gatcggattg gggcgcccgt tggcggtgcc tgttggagcg gccttgctgg
    15001 ggcgcgtgct cgacggcctg ggcgagccat cggacgggca aggagcaatc gcctgcgaca
    15061 cctgggtacc gatccaggcg caggcaccag acccgatgcg tcggcggctg attgaacacc
    15121 ccatgccgac cggtgtgcgg atcgtggatg gcctgatgac gctgggcgag ggccagcgca
    15181 tgggcatctt cgccgcagca ggcgtcggca agagcacctt gatgggaatg ttcgcgcgcg
    15241 gtacgcagtg cgatgtcaac gtgatcgtgc tgatcggcga gcgcgggcgc gaggggcggg
    15301 agttcatcga gttgattctc ggcgccgatg gtctggcacg cagcgtcgtg gtttgcgcaa
    15361 cctctgatcg ctcatcgatc gagcgcgcga aggccgctta cgtcggcacc gccatcgccg
    15421 agtatttccg ggatcggggc ctgcgcgtcc tgctgatgat ggactcgctg acgcgctttg
    15481 cccgagcgca acgcgagatc ggtctggccg ctggcgagcc acccacgcgc aggggctttc
    15541 ccccatcggt gtttgccgag ttgccgcgcc tgctcgagcg tgcgggcatg ggagagagcg
    15601 ggtcgatcac cgcgttctac accgtgctgg ccgaggacga taccggcagc gatccgattg
    15661 ccgaggaagt gcgcggcatc ctcgatgggc acctgattct ctctcgcgag atcgcggcca
    15721 agaaccagta cccggcaatc gacgtgttgg ccagcctgag ccgtgtgatg agccagatcg
    15781 tcccgtcaga ccactcgcag gccgccggcc ggttgcggcg cctgctcgcc aagtacaacg
    15841 aggtggaaac cctggtgcag gtgggcgaat accgtcaggg aagcgatgcc gttgccgacg
    15901 aagcgatcaa taggatcgat gcgattcgcg actttctcag ccagccgacc gaccagctca
    15961 gtgactacga aagtacgctg gaacagctgg ccaacgtgac cgacgatgcg tgagcctgcc
    16021 tacacctggt cggtgctgca tcagctcaag gcgcgccgct gcgagcgcat gcaggaacgc
    16081 ctgagtgatt gcaggcgtgc gttggaacac tgcgaccgcg aacttgccag gtgcagacag
    16141 gacacagagg cttgcaccac gcgcttggcc gactgcgatg ccgcactcat ggacaaaacc
    16201 ggcgtgggtg gttcgatcaa tatcgatacg atcctgcagc atgaacgctt ccgcaccgtg
    16261 ctggtcgagg cctgtcgcgc tgccgagcag gcacaggcag cggcggatca gtcgctacag
    16321 agcgcccgcg atgaactggc ctccgtgcag caggcactga gcaagctgca ggcacaggcg
    16381 caggtatacg cagacaaagc cgccagtgca cgccgcgccc gacaggcgca acgcgacgcg
    16441 gcggaggaag aagacgcgat cgagacgctg gtcgcgctgc gttcgcaccg cgccgcacat
    16501 gggggcgccc gatgaacgac gtcaccgatg ccttgctggc cctttcctcg cagggcgtgt
    16561 cgctgttgac cctgctggca ctgtgcgggg tgcgcgtgtt cgtgatgttc atcgtgctac
    16621 cggcaacggc gcaggacagt cttcccggaa tcgcgcgcaa cggcgtgatc tacgtcctga
    16681 gctcgttcat cgcctatggg cagccggccg atgcgctggc gaagatccag acggtcggcc
    16741 tggtcggggt ggtgttcaag gaggcgttca ttggtctgct gatcgggttt gcggcatcga
    16801 cggtgttctg gatcgccgag agcgttggcc tgctgatcga cgaccttgcc ggttacaaca
    16861 atgtgcagat gaccaacccg ctcagcggcc agcaaagcac gccggtgtcc acggtgctgc
    16921 tgcaactggc catcgtgtcg ttctacgcat tgggcggcat gctgatgttg ctcggcgcgt
    16981 tgttcgaatc gtttcgctgg tggccgctga cccagcttgg gccgaacatg ggggcggttg
    17041 ccgaatcgtt cgttatccag caatacgaca gcatgatggc cgccgtcgtc aaactgtccg
    17101 caccggtgat gctggtgctt gtgctggtgg atcttgcgat cggcctggtg gcgcgagcgg
    17161 ccgacaagct cgaaccgtcg aacttgagtc agccaatccg tggggtactg gcgctattgc
    17221 tgctcgcctt gctgatcagc gtcttcatcg cgcaattcgg cgaagcactc ggtttcctgc
    17281 atttccagca gcaattgcac gatgctgcca acctgggtgg caaggcaggc gcgtcgcact
    17341 gatctttatt gagacattcc cggctttaca ttccctacac tgggcgttac cgaattttta
    17401 atttgcctag gagagggaac gtcaatggct cctgcctgta ccaccaccca ccgccaacgt
    17461 gctccattgt tcgccgtact gctgctcagc ctgctgccgc tgttctcgcc acaggccgac
    17521 gccgcccagg tcccgtggca ttcgcgcacg ttcaaatacg tcgccgacaa caaggatctc
    17581 aaagaagtgc tgcgtgattt gtccgccagc cagtccatcg ccacctggat ctcgccagag
    17641 gtgaccggca cgctgagcgg caaatttgaa acctccccgc agaaattcct cgacgatctg
    17701 gcggccacct acggctttgt ctggtactac gacggcgcca tgctcaggat ctggggtgca
    17761 aacgaatcca agagcgcgac cttgagtctg gggactgcat cgaccaagtc actgcgcgac
    17821 gcactggcgc gcatgcgcct ggacgattcg cgctttccgg tgcgttacga cgaggccgcg
    17881 catgtggcgg tggtctccgg accgccaggg tatgtggata ccgtttcggc cattgccaag
    17941 caggtcgagc agggcgcccg tcagcgcgat gccaccgaag tgcaggtgtt tcagctgcat
    18001 tatgcgcaag cggccgacca cacgacacgc atcggcggtc aggacgtgca gattccaggc
    18061 atggccagtc tgttgcgcag catatacggc gcacgcggcg cgtcggttgc gccgatagcc
    18121 gcgtttggcg ccaactttgg ccgggtacag ccgatcggcg gtgggtcctc caacacattt
    18181 ggcaatgccg cacagggtca aggtggcgga gccagtggca cccttgggct gccttcggcc
    18241 tggttcggcg gggcctcgcc gtccgatcgc atgccggtca gcccgccgtt gcccggcagc
    18301 ggagctgctg cggggtcgcc ggccagcgta tggccggagc tcagcaaggg acggcgcgat
    18361 gaatccaatc cgatcgacgc cggtggtggc gcagagctgg cctcagatgc gccggtgatc
    18421 gaagccgatc cgcgcacgaa cgccatcctg atccgcgatc gaccggagcg gatgcagagc
    18481 tatggcaccc tgatccaaca gctggacaac cggcccaagt tgctgcagat cgatgccacc
    18541 atcatcgaga tccgcgatgg cgcaatgcag gatctcggtg tcgattggcg cttccacagc
    18601 cagcacaccg acatacagac cggcgacggc cgtggcggtc agttgggttt caacggcgta
    18661 ttgagcggcg ctgccaccga tggcgcgacc acgccggttg gcggcacctt gacggccgtg
    18721 ttgggagatg ccggacgtta tctgatgacg cgcgtgtcgg cgttggagac gacgaacaag
    18781 gcaaagatcg tgtcttcgcc ccaggttgcg acgctggaca acgtcgaagc ggtcatggac
    18841 cacaagcaac aggcattcgt ccgggtcagt ggatacgcat cagccgatct ttataacctc
    18901 tccgccgggg tgtcgttgcg ggtattgccc agcgtggtgc caggctcgcc gaacggtcag
    18961 atgcgtctgg atgtgcgtat tgaggatggc cagctcggat ccaacaccgt ggacggcatt
    19021 ccggtcatta cctccagcga gatcaagacc caggctttcg tcaatgaagg ccaaagtctg
    19081 ctgattgcag gatacgccta cgatgccgac gagaccgatc tgaatgcggt accgggtctg
    19141 tcaaagattc cgttgctcgg taatctgttc aagcaccgcc aaaaaagcgg gtcacgcatg
    19201 caacggctgt ttctgttgac cccacatgtg gtgtcgccct gatggttctc gaaaagccat
    19261 cgttaggcga tgaggagctt gctgccattg cctgacattc ggcgcatacc attggccgaa
    19321 tactgccggg attgtttagg aaatcatcag acgggccatg caattggcgc gtctgtgtat
    19381 cgacccggag cgccttgagc caccgcctgg atgatcgtca ggcggtgccg ggaagcagca
    19441 tggatcactc gcacatgctg gttcttacgt gtcgccgcag cctgactggg cgatcacatg
    19501 acaggcctgt cgcctgcgaa agacgcgttc ctgccagtca gctcggtatc tgcggtagac
    19561 gataagaggg ccagcggcat ctaggccttt aacggccagc ggttgcgcgc gatcgtgtca
    19621 agatgccatg ggccggcagc agtgcgcatg gccggtgcgt gggcacagca ggctctagtc
    19681 gagcgacgat ggcgtgatgg tgtgagattg aacatccaac caatatcact ccagcagtga
    19741 agacccactt gagaaggcgt gtgccggaac aaaaatccgg caatgtcgtg ccgcgttgaa
    19801 gccggaacgg ctcggttagc atgccgatgg ctgtatgtca agcacctgcg gcgcaaaaaa
    19861 agacaagcgc acctgaagtg ggtagcgcat gttcacggtt acaggaacga atgaacccgt
    19921 aggctgccgc atgaagcggc aacctgcagg ccgtggccgg taggggcgac caacagttct
    19981 ttactgcatc gatgcgctgt cgctcgagag gttggtgccg aggccgaggt cgccactaaa
    20041 gtcaccgccg aacccgccgc cgaacccgcc gccaccagca ccaccaccat tctgcgcctg
    20101 gagaatctct ccgacgatat gcatcagcat ctgggtgaat ggcgaggggc cattctgctg
    20161 cccggcctgc tgcgaattgc cgccctggcc accgccatta tcgccaccct gacccttacc
    20221 ctcctcagca tttttgctcg actgaagcag ggccgagatg agctggcaca gcaactggtc
    20281 cagttgcttt tccgagatgc cctggttgcc gccctggttc gaaccgaacg ttgtgtcctg
    20341 gcttgggcca acctgaaggt tggacgtgct gccgccgaat tgtgtgttca aagaattcat
    20401 cgtgacgatt cctctctgat taaatggtat gtgtctttag tatcaacagc cgtgcctaga
    20461 cagcggtggc tgcgaggcgc gttttgcgcc ccgatcaaac agtagaagcg gaagcccatc
    20521 atcgccagaa attttgcgaa attgcgcttg tacgcgcgaa gagggcaagt gaaaaaattt
    20581 tttagaatcg ataacaaatc cgcggggcgt tgttgagaaa agcttttttc gcttgcccgt
    20641 taagtgtttc gttggtcctg ggtaaatcac gtacaggtgg cgttatgttt ccgccgtcga
    20701 gcgtcggggg tcgttgtgtg ccggcgctct actcacctag agacctgtat tcaatcgaga
    20761 tcgaggtaac gacacatgat caattcaacg atcgcatgcc agtatgtcgg taaagcatgc
    20821 aattggcagt tggaggcctc gcccgggcca tcgccaaagc gacgcgtgca cgcgcaattg
    20881 tcccgatgtg gtcgttgggc aggaactggt ccgcagcgta ttctatttgc agcagcgctg
    20941 gcatgcgcgg cacctttcgc acgcgcggat tgcttcgaag aggctgccgg atatcagcac
    21001 gtcaaccctt gggtgttgcg tgccattgcc tggcaggaat cgcgcggtcg cgccgacgcg
    21061 atccatcgta acaacaatgg tacggtggat tacggaaaga tgcagatcaa ctccatccat
    21121 ctgcggcggt tattcggcta tggaatctcc aaggaagcgt tgatgcagcc gtgcgtcagt
    21181 gtgtatgtag cagcttggcg gttgcgcgag atgaccaata aatatggaaa tacctgggct
    21241 gcagtaggcg cctaccattc ggaaacgccg ggggagcgtg ataaatatgc gcatgccatt
    21301 cattcgattc tgctaaggcg tggtgtgatt ggtgaatagg gcaagtgatc ctgcagggat
    21361 gcgcggtgca gccatgagga tgcacagggc cttgcatcag gtggcgtagg gtcacgcaag
    21421 atggcggcac attgacgccg attgtctgcg gaaaatagcg cctatttttc ttagtgattg
    21481 cgcatacggt gactgaaatg acggtcgccc cggcagcatc cgtcatcacg tgtcgacaat
    21541 gtgcgagcgc ggctggatac gtgccgtgca gaggccagct agccgcgacc tgagctgaga
    21601 attggcatac gcagcctagc tttcgatcaa tccccgctgt ccgccgccgc ctggtggttt
    21661 ttaggatgtg ctggaggctg cgcatagagc catcacacag ctgtcgcacg cgcactgccg
    21721 gtgaaccgac agtgcgtgtg tgaccacctg ttgctgcact aaccgatggc tgcgcgagag
    21781 ccggcgcgaa gcactgtccc gcttactcgg tttgcgcgcg agcggcctcg gcttcgcgaa
    21841 ctgccgctgc agcctgccag gtgccggcaa tgaccttgta ctgcatgccg gcggccacgc
    21901 ccgccaacgt attggagagc agtgcgctgc gtgctggcgg caaaccgagc caggtgccaa
    21961 tcatgttgac tgctgtacca aaggcgatgt tggaattgat ggcggccgtg cgcgcgacag
    22021 aatgatccat gatccgctca tagtcctcgc gcttggcctt ccaggctggt tcccagatct
    22081 gctgcgtacc ggcttcgtcg gcttcgtgtt gggtgacact gagccagtcg gctgtctcca
    22141 gagcgacatt caaggccgcg ttcaccgccg cttgctgaaa gacaatcctg gtcgcatctc
    22201 caatgttgaa gggcgacaac aatcctgccc agcgttgcct ggccgatgca aagtctggtg
    22261 cctccagctc attcgatgcc aggttggtca ggatgttggc aatgccgtaa aacctgcctg
    22321 cactggtgac gtgtggatcg ctaacgccac cgttggtcgg cgcccgcgtt cccaccatgc
    22381 ggaatgtcgc ctggatggca tcgcgggccg ctgcataagg ggcgaccttg agctcactgg
    22441 tcagcagcct ggccgccatc tccggtctgc catgagcctt gcctgcagcg ccgatggcga
    22501 tattgctcaa gatgccggtc agcgcgagcc gggtgaccag atccgaataa tgttgctgct
    22561 cgcccctctt gtgatgacgt tcgtcttcgg acagcgcttc ccactgttca agattaaggt
    22621 tgtgaaagcc tcgggcggcg gcgtccggat tgcggttctc gcggttgcgc cgcagcgtat
    22681 gcagcgccag atgcagcgtg cccgacaccg cctgcatggc gacgaccgct tcgggtggga
    22741 ggtggcgaaa cgcggcaaac atcgcttcgc ctatcaactc gcgcacgaac gtggttggac
    22801 ccacggaggt ggtctggtgc acgagatgtc ccagcgcagc gcccaggtat tgtttgtcga
    22861 agctgatcgg tatgatgccg cgcgtcgccg ctgcgaccgc agtcgcggtg ggtctacaga
    22921 gggtggtgac tccatgcgtt gcacctgcac ggactgacgc agccagtgcg ctcaagcgcg
    22981 cagtgcctgt cgcagaggcg gatgcatgcg cttgggagcc atgttgtgca gcgtgttcct
    23041 gggacggtgg agctgatggt tccaaggagt cttcggcgtc atagaaccgc tcgctgctgc
    23101 tctcttcccc gcgcagcgaa gcatgcagcc gcggacctcc atagggagac aggtttgcct
    23161 cgttgtcggt ttcatatccg ctgtcgcttc ctgtgctatt gcgtcgtccc gcaggtctgg
    23221 gcggcaggga ggagaggggg gaatcgatcc tcggcgtcga tccatcgttg cgtcgttgtg
    23281 cctgtatctc gatcacaatg tggccgcttg tcgcttgcgg ttggtgggag gtactggctg
    23341 aacggatgtt cttcacggca tgtcctcgcg ttggggggga tatcggcatg cagtcgcccg
    23401 gtcttgcagg gcgattgatc gccggtgccg gacgatgggt acctcatcag gacgggcgtg
    23461 gcggcgaggg tcttgattgc agcgtgtggg tcgctattgg cagccagacg cgtcgaccgg
    23521 acaatcatgc gtcacgtgcg gcacgccgac ccggcagggt gcatatgctg cgctccgctg
    23581 cccgtgcaac tagagcgtga cttcttcgct cgcaatcgat gcgcccaggc gtccttgctg
    23641 tccacggcga ccttgggtgg tatgtttcat cgtcgtcggc gagcttgaag ttcgcatgaa
    23701 tccacacaat cttgacgcgc gcttggcgaa acgatcattc catatccgaa caatcaattt
    23761 gtatgtgtcg ggcaaatatg ttttctggtg cgttcgtctt tgcaggggcg aagacgggtg
    23821 cacgtgtacc ggcagcgctg cgacatgcgt tggttgatgg acgtcggtgc ccgtgccgat
    23881 tgacggcgta gatggtttga gcgctcgccc agcgcgcgtg gtgtggcatg gagagcagct
    23941 ggcagcattt ccgagtacca agatcgcgaa gccaacaagg tgtaaccgca ccaaggctgc
    24001 agacagctgt ttgagcggtg ttttccctac cagcgctgcg acctatctgc ttctgcgcat
    24061 ccccttattc gcatgcaagc cacacgctgc cgaatcctgc ggaccagggc gagcttggct
    24121 ggattaggga aatcgagtga atgcgtcggt ccgtggccat gccactgtcg agcgattgca
    24181 ttgctgcgat catggaaaac tgcagcagtt ggctattatt tgggcgtttg caattacggt
    24241 tgacgcacct gggagctgcc cggcacctga aagggctgac tgacgaatct atcggtaagt
    24301 aatggatatc gaaagctgaa ttgcgcaagg cgagtctgat ccgtttgctg tcgaaatcta
    24361 cgcatactca taagtcagaa atataggcga cacttggatg cctgaagaac gagcgcacca
    24421 attctggtcg agctgcaatg tcggataact gatcatgcac ccgatcggcc agcttcccgc
    24481 cactgcgcag cgggctgcgc gctacgcccg tgcgcttggt gtagctccac accaatctcg
    24541 tcgggattca agtccggcgc gtcacccggc aggaaatgca gcgtcagcct gcccttcagg
    24601 ctgtccacgt catcgcgcac gccacgggtc ttgtgagcag gcaaaccatc aagcaccaga
    24661 tggattggac ggcgacggcc tttcatccat tcgcttgagc aggtccacga acaattcacc
    24721 gttcaagccg ccgctgtaca cggcgaacca gaacccgccc ttgctgttcc cgccgaggcc
    24781 gcactgatgc tctggcgctg ccccggcacc gcgacaaccg gggtgacgcc cttgacggcc
    24841 cacgtccgtc cttgcaccgc atcggcacgg aagccagacg cgtcccagaa gtcaatctcg
    24901 gccttttccc gcttggcgtg cttcacgatc gccgggtaag tctgcttttc ccaatgcgtt
    24961 accgccagtg gatcgcgctg ataggcgtgt tgcagcggct tctgtgggct cagccccagc
    25021 cgcgccagca acgtcccgac gctggccaga ctcaaccttg cggcacattt cttctggatc
    25081 agttcacgca ctacctgccg cgtccacaga ccgaaggcga agccatgctg gccagggttc
    25141 ttgccattga cccagcccaa cacctggcgc tcctgcgccg gcgtcaacgt ccgcgggcga
    25201 ccgctgccct tgcgttccat caaagcccca gcgcctcccg cctgtgctcg gccagcacct
    25261 tgtacgccca gccgcgatgc agcccgaacg acgaggccac ttcggctggc gattcgcctt
    25321 cgccaatccg ttgcaacgcc atcaggcgca tttcttccag cgctgcccgc gataccaagc
    25381 ggccgtctct cttcttcatg gatggttgga cagcagacac cgacatttgt tccctaattt
    25441 actgacttat tagtagcaac cgtcacagcg tttgcgggag cgcttcgtgc atcgctaggt
    25501 gacgtgccac ggtgccatcg ccgcaaaggt tggcagccgc cgaggccatg tgccaacctc
    25561 cagatcagat cacagcatgt ccggcggcgg ggcggtggcc ttggagtgct gcttgccgcg
    25621 cgcatgttcg atggcagtgc gcagcttgcg cgcagctccg gtcacggcag aggccgtcgt
    25681 ttcggcgcta ttggtggccg cgatcggcgg caggccggcg acgtgcgcct cgatgctgca
    25741 ggttcgatcc gccgcgccgc cgcgctggcc gttttcatcg cgcaaatgca cttccacacg
    25801 ggtgatgtcg ctggcgaaat gcgccagctg ggcggtgcag gtcttttcga catgcgccac
    25861 aacagacggg tcgtgcggca cgtgattgtc ggtctggatc tgaatctgca tagagtgtct
    25921 ccttcgcggt catccgctac gtctgccgca gcggtggttc gattctgcgt cagccgcgtg
    25981 ttgtcgcaaa gtgacaacgc ggtatgccca ttcatgcgct agcagggtcc tctgccgcca
    26041 tcgccgcggt gcagcgagat cgtccgatcg gtgcgcggat gcagacctgc cgcggctgaa
    26101 tcaacgatgc cgggcgatcg gctcaatcaa gggcggtgcc ttaagatgcc ggcacccgcg
    26161 gtcgcccgcg cctgttcgat gcctgcctgt gtccgaattc cgatttacct gtggtgcccg
    26221 ccggggcttg ttgcggcgtc tgttgttgct ggccgcgctg tggatggtct gtgttggcac
    26281 ggctttggcc caggacgagg acacggtgct ggaggccgcg cagacccaac tggacagcat
    26341 gcaaaaggtg ctgacccaag ccgaagcggg gatggaaaaa tccgacaccg accagctgcg
    26401 caagctggct gacgatgtca ccggcgcgca gcgccaggcc caggatctgg cgcgctcgct
    26461 ggagccgccg ttgaaggaac tgtctgtccg gttggccggg cttggcgaag agcagaagac
    26521 cgacccacca gatctacgcg accaccgccg cgcgctcacg cgggaacgca acgggctgga
    26581 tgccgagctc aagcgggcga acctgctggc actggatgcc aaggatctcg ccgaccggct
    26641 cgaaggcgag cgcgcccagc ggttcagcga gaagctctct gcgcgcgttg cctcgccgct
    26701 gtcgcccgcg ctagggaatg agatcgcgca gcaatggccc gacgaccgca cgcgcctgca
    26761 ggcgctgtcc gacaaggccg tacaggcgtt gcgcaccggc gcagcgacca acggcgtcgc
    26821 cggtccggtg atcgggacgc tgggggcatt gatgctggca tttccgttgc gcattttcct
    26881 gcgtcatctg gggcggcggt atgcggcctc gcgtgcgccc gttggccgct tgcggcgctc
    26941 cggcctcgca ctgtggtttt tgttggtggg caccctgacg ctgggcatgg cggcaggggc
    27001 gttggccgag agcgtccgcg cactgagcga gctgccgacg gatctggagc agctgctgag
    27061 tgcatttgtg gtgatcagtt gcgtggcggc cttcgtcggt tcgctaagcg ccagcctgtt
    27121 gatgaagcac cagcccacct ggcgtctgtt cccgttggac gatgccactg tcgatcgttt
    27181 gcgcgtgcat tgtcttgcca cggccgcggt gagctggttc agcgggatgg cgatcagaat
    27241 caacgacgtg gcgcgcagca gcagcgcatt gaccatcgct accgatgcgg ttgcggcgct
    27301 gttgtatgcg ggattgatcc tgtcggcact gtctggcctg accctgtcgt tgcgcgctca
    27361 tgccgcaaac gtgggtgcgg ccgatgcgga cagcagtgca ccaccgccgg tggtgtcgcg
    27421 tggcggcggt tacatcgtgc tgatccgtct gctgggccat ctggcggtga tcttcgcgtt
    27481 ggtggcggcc ttgttcggct acatcaatct ggcactgttc gtcgagcagc agatcatctg
    27541 gatcaccctg gtgtgcagcg tgctcgcgct actggtgatg tttgccgacg acctgacgac
    27601 ctgggtgttc aagccggaga gccgtttcag ccgtgcgctg tcgcatgcac tgagtgtcgg
    27661 caacgggcgg ttggtgcagg tggggttatt gatctctgcg gcagtacgcg tgctgctggt
    27721 gctgcttggc attgccgcgc tggtgacgcc gtacggcgcc aacctcgccg cagtgaccgg
    27781 ctggttggaa aacgtttcgc acggtattgc aattggcaag gaacttgtca tcacgcccgg
    27841 cgacgtggcc agagcgctgt gtgtgtttct gctcggcatg ggtctggtcc atatcgtgca
    27901 gaggtggctg ctcagcacct atctgcccaa gaccgaactg gatgcgggag cgcgcaattc
    27961 gatcagcacc gcggcgcgtt atctgggctg gttgatcgtg gcggtgtggg ggctcacggc
    28021 gctgggtctg gatttgaggc ggctggcgct ggtgttgagt gcgttgtcgg tgggtattgg
    28081 ttttggtctg caggcgatca cgcagaactt cgtgtcgggg ttgatcctgc tggccgagcg
    28141 gccggtgaag atcggcgact gggtgcgcat cggcgatcag gaaggcgatg tccgcaagat
    28201 cagcgtgcgc gcgaccgaaa tccaggtggg cgaccgttcc acgttgattg ttcccaactc
    28261 ggagttgatc accaagagcg tgcgtaacat gacgctgtcc aatccgatgg gccgtgtgca
    28321 gttgcagttc tcggtgcctc tggaaaccaa cgtggccaag gtgcgcgacg tgctgctggc
    28381 attgttcgcc gagcacgaaa aggtgctggc ggagccggcg ccgtcggtgt tcatcgattc
    28441 gttggccggc gggcacgtca atttcaattc gttcgcctac gtgcgcagtc cacgcgattc
    28501 gtatggcgtg cgcagcgagc tgttcttcgc gctgctgcag cgcatggcaa cagccagcat
    28561 tgccttgcag tcgccgcagg aaatccgctt cagtcgccca ggtacggcga tggaacgcga
    28621 tgcgggcgat ggcgcgcctg tctcggaaga ctgagttggg cgagctcaga cctcactgct
    28681 gggggcgcgg tttggcttgc cgatactggt gcttgtcgcc tgtccgctgt ccgtttggat
    28741 cgacattcac gcacacgcag ccatcgcaaa tgaccgcatc ggatgcggaa tacgcttgga
    28801 ggacacgcat ggcgttctcg tagcgctgca gctcttcctt gacggtggag agttcgcggc
    28861 ggaagtaacc caacatggcc cagccgacaa ataacaccag aagcaggatt gccgcagcgg
    28921 cagcgaacca catccagacg gtcttactag ggcctgttaa cattaatgtc tcgagcgatt
    28981 aaactattgg gcatggagat cacgccagca caatttgcac tcatcgagca ttgcctacct
    29041 ttgcaacgcg gcaatgtcag catgaccaac ctgcaggtag tcaacgccct tctttacgtc
    29101 gcagagcatg gctgcaaatg gcgcggtctg cccgagcgct ttggcaactg gcatacggtg
    29161 tacacgcgca ttaaccgttg ggccaagtcc ggtgtgctgg accggatgtt cgcccaattg
    29221 cagacctgcc agatcgtgcg catcaaaatc gaagcggtct cgctggactc caccagcatc
    29281 aaggtgcatc cggatggcac tggcgcatta aaaaaaacgg cccacaatcc atcgggaaat
    29341 cgcgcggcgg atggaacacc aaaattcata tggttgccgc agatgctcga acagccatca
    29401 cgttcggatt gacgcctggc aacgcacatg acgcacccgc aggccgcgcg ttgcttgaac
    29461 acctggggcc agtggagcgg ccggttcatc tgctgatgga tcgcgcttac gaaggcaatg
    29521 aaacccgcca gttggcgctc gatcttggct tcgtgccggt ggttccaccc aagtccaatc
    29581 gggtcgatcc ttgggagtac gacaaggaaa tgtacaagcg gcgcaacgaa gtggagaggc
    29641 tgttccgtcg cttgaagggc taccgacgga ttttcacgcg cttcgagaag ctggatgtca
    29701 tgttccttag attcctcagc ttcgttctgg tcgtcgatgg gcttcggatg tgttaacagg
    29761 ccctaacgat gcccacgctc ttcgcgcgct cgcacgcggc ggtcgaacag cagtgcactg
    29821 accacgatgc ccagccccag cacaacgcca agcaggaata gcaccatcgc gatcgcggga
    29881 tatccccaca acttcaagcc ggtgtcgatg cgcatcatct gcgccgaggc catgatcagc
    29941 gcagcagtga cgatacccgc tgcaacgcgg ttggcgattt tctgcaggct ttccatcaga
    30001 tgcgattctt ccagcccggt gacgcgcatc tgcaggcggt tttccgcagc tagcgacaga
    30061 atctccgaga tgcggcgcgg gccttcgcgc accagatgct gcaattccat cgcctcgctg
    30121 gccaggttgg cggcggacat ggattttttc aggcgtgcgc gcatcacgtg ttgcagatga
    30181 cgttcgacga tgcggcgcgt gtcaagcgtg ggcgacaagg cgcggcacac gccttccaga
    30241 ttcaatagcg tcttgccgag caggctcagt tccggcggcg tacgcagacc ggtggaggtg
    30301 gcgatgcgca ccaggtccag caccacgcgg ccttcggagg tggcatcgtg cgctgcatag
    30361 cgcgcgatca tctgcccggt ctcgcgctgg tagcgttctt cgtcgtaatc ctccagccgc
    30421 gtgctgagcg cgatggtctc ttcggccact tcttcgccgc ggccatcgac ggcggcgaac
    30481 aataatttga gtaagcgctc gcgcaagcgc ggcggcacgt gcgccaccat gcccaggtcg
    30541 aaaatggcca ggcgcccgtc ctgcagcacg cgcaggttgc ctgggtgcgg gtcggcgtgg
    30601 atttcgccat gcacgaacat ctggtccaga taccccttga ccagttcggc agccaagcca
    30661 tccatcggct gttcggtgcg gcgcagcccg gagattttgt ccacgcgcac gccttcggcc
    30721 agctgcatgg tcaggacgcg gcggctgctc aggtcccaga tcggttgcgg cacccacaac
    30781 tgtggaaacg gtttgaggtg cttgccgaag cgcaccagcg tttcagcctc gtcctggtag
    30841 ttgagttcgg cgcgcagcgt cttgccgaat tcgcctagcc aatcggcaaa gcgcacccgg
    30901 cgaccgatgc cggtgaggcg gtctgcagcg gtcgcgaagc tcttgagcac ctccatgtcc
    30961 gagcgcacct gtgcggccac ttcgggtttt tgcaccttga tcgccaccgg cgtgccgtcg
    31021 cgtaacgcgg cacggtgcac ttgcgccaac gaggcgcagc ccagcggtac cgggtcgaaa
    31081 tgcgagaacg ccttgttgac cgacacaccg agttcttctt cgatgatctg gcggatgtgc
    31141 tccaccggca ccgagctggt gttctcctgc atgcgttcca gtgcggtggc gaactccggc
    31201 ggcacgatgt ccggccgggt ggatagcatc tggcctagct tgacgaaggt ggggccgagc
    31261 gattcaaggt cggagacgaa ctggtccggt gtgccttctg cgggcacttc gtattcgttg
    31321 atggccgccg gatccagatg catgccggcg aacacgcccg agccgcgata gcgcaacaac
    31381 aagcgcagta tctgcgtgcg ccggctcatt ccgccgacca cggcgtgatc tgccggccct
    31441 gtggcctggg ctggcgcgcg gtgcgggtcg ttctgaatca aggccatctc cggggcgtca
    31501 tgcaggcggc gagtgtggcc agtgccgggt cgtcgcttgg tgaatccgtg cgctcctgca
    31561 cgctgcacgc acgcctgccc aaggtcggca cgaccgaccg caagcgcgca cgcggcgctg
    31621 ctggcatcgc tccagcaacg gcaggtagca accgtgcaat ggctgctcat caccctgcgt
    31681 gggcgccgaa tcggcgagaa tcacgtacac ccaagaagga tctttgcatg gccggtgcca
    31741 gcctgttcac cctgctcgac gacatcgcca cgctgctgga cgacgtttcc atcctgacca
    31801 aggttgcggc caagaagacc gccggcgtgc tcggcgacga tctggcgctc aacgcgcaac
    31861 aggtcaccgg cgtcactgcc gaccgcgagt tgccggtggt gtgggcggtg gccaagggct
    31921 cgctggtcaa caagatgatc ctggtgccgg cggcgctggc gatcagcgcg ctggaagcct
    31981 ggctgcgcgg gcgcggctac aacgtcccgt tggtaatgcc gttgatgatg atcggtggcg
    32041 cctacctgtg cttcgagggc gtggaaaagc tggcgcacaa gttcctgcac aacgacgagg
    32101 aacaggcgca gcggcatgcc gaacgcactc gcgcgctggc cgaccagaac gtggacgtgg
    32161 tggcgttgga aaaggacaag gtcaagggcg cgatccgcac cgacttcatt ctgtcggcag
    32221 agatcatcgt gctctcgctt ggcgtggtga ccgaagtgtc gttcgggcag caggtggtgg
    32281 tgctggtggc cattgcgctg gcgatgacca tcggcgtgta cggtgtggtc gcggcgatcg
    32341 tgaagctgga cgacctgggc ctgtacctga ccaagaaagg cgccgcgctg gcggccatgg
    32401 gtcgcggcat cctggtggcg gcgccatggt tgatgaagtt cctgtcggtg gccggcacgc
    32461 tggcgatgtt cctggtcggc ggcggcatcc tggtgcacaa catcccggcg ctgcatcacc
    32521 tggtggtgga tctggccacg tcgtccggca gcatgggctg gctggtcgaa gcgctgggca
    32581 acatcctggt tggcgtggtc gccggtgccg tcgtgctggg cgcggtgatg ctgtttcaga
    32641 cgctgcgcgg cagcaagaac gtgcagtgat ccggtgcctt ggctgattgc tgaggcggca
    32701 agcgaattga tgtgcatgct gccgattatc tgactgcgct tgcctgtggt gcttgttaag
    32761 cttgcgacag atcatctgcg gtatgagcgg attgcgctgg catttccctg tgtccgacca
    32821 cgtcggccgg ttcccaggac agacaaccga ttgggtgcag catgcagaag aggatcgatg
    32881 atcgcgctca tgcgggcgga tccgcgcagg cagactcggc gaatgctgcc aatggcgcgc
    32941 gcgccgaacc gatccgcgcg ggcgcaatga tcgggcgcag gcgctttttg agtttggggg
    33001 cagctgcaat tgcggcgagc acgaccggtg ccccggcgcg ggcagctctc cccggacaac
    33061 gccagatgcg ggccacctgg gtgacgagtg tgctcaatct cgattggcca agcgcggtat
    33121 cggcgcagat ggccgatccg gtcgcgcgtg tcatggccca gcagcaggaa ttgctgacca
    33181 ttctcgatca agcccaagcg ctgcatctca atacgctggt cttccaggtc aagccatgcg
    33241 ccgatgcgct ctaccgatca aggatcctgc cgtggtcgca ggtgctgacg ggcgtgctcg
    33301 ggaaagaccc aggtttcgat ccattggcgt tcttgctccg tcacgcacat gcacgtggca
    33361 tccaggtcca tgcctggctc aatccttatc gtgtatcgac cgacatcagc caggccacgc
    33421 tggagatgtt gcgcactgcg gcgagcgatt cgccacccag cgtgtatgtg cagcatcccg
    33481 agtgggtggg cgtggccgcc gaccggctgg tgcttgatcc gggcattccg gccgtccgtc
    33541 gctggatctg cgccgtcgtg gcggaactga ttgtccatta cgacgtggat ggtgtgcagt
    33601 tcgatgatta tttctacagc gaaactgccc agtcgccact ggacgatgcc cagacctacg
    33661 cgcgccaagg agcaggtttc gccgacaaag gcgattggcg acgcgacaac acctatcgat
    33721 tgatccgcga tgtaggcacg accattcggg cgatccggcc aagcgtggcg ttcggtgtca
    33781 gtccggcagg cgtatggcgc aatcggcagg acgaccctcg gggatcggac acgcaggcag
    33841 gcgcgccttc gttcgatgtc gcctatgccg acacccgacg ctgggtgcgc gaagagctca
    33901 tcgattacat cgtcccgcag atctactggc cgtttgcgcg gcagatcgta cgttacgacg
    33961 tcatcgcgcg ctggtgggcc gacaccgttg gcaccgggcg tgtgcagctc tacatcggca
    34021 tggcgctcta caaggtgggt acatccagtg cattggagcc ggactggact gtcgcaggcg
    34081 gtgtccccga gatcgcccgc cagttggatc tcaatgctgc cttgccgcag atacgcggct
    34141 gcatgctgtt tcgccatgga tttctcgccc agccccagac cgcacaggtg gtggattacc
    34201 tgacgctgcg ttggcagggc gattaatcgg cgttgatcac ccggttcttg ccggccgact
    34261 tggcgtcgta catggcgcgg tcggcgcggc ggatgacgtc gtcctgggtt tcgtcggtcc
    34321 cgcggagtgc cacgccggca ctgaagctga tgaacacgcg cacgtcgtca tgcagcagcg
    34381 agcgttgcga caatgcgcgc tgcaggcgga tcactgccgc gctggcttcg aagatggtcg
    34441 aatccggcag cagcaggacg aattcttcgc cgccgaagcg ggcgatggcg tcggtggtgc
    34501 gcagcacggc cttggccacg tccacggtgt ggcgcagcgc ggcgtcgccg ccggcgtggc
    34561 cgtgggtctc gttgaggcgg cggaaatcgt ccaggtccag catcgccacg cacagcggct
    34621 ggccgctgcg ctgggtgcgc accgcttcgc gctggaacag ttcttcaaag ccgcgtcggt
    34681 tgagcgcgcc cgtgagctgg tcttcgcgca ccaggccggc cacgtccttg agctcctgct
    34741 cgagcgaggc gatgcgttgt tcgcaatctt ccacctgccg ccgtgccgaa agcagctcgt
    34801 cgcgcgccgc cagcgcctgt gcctgcacac cggcggtgtc ctgcagcaga tcctgcagca
    34861 gccggttgag gtcgggaatg ccgcgtgctt cgccaatcgc ctgcgaataa ccggccacgc
    34921 ggtcatggta ttcgccggtg ctggtggcca tgccatccag ccgatcgacg aaggacacca
    34981 tcatttcgcg catggcggtc ttggactcgg cgatgccctg tttgagcagg ccttgtttgt
    35041 agatcacctc gcgcaaggtg ccgcgggctt gttcgatgga gctgacgtcc agcgggccgg
    35101 aaatcagctg ccgcaccacc gagatctggc cttgcaacca gctgcgatca tcgaggagtt
    35161 cgccgacgtt ctccagcaac agatcgaata agcccaataa caggttctgc tgttcgctgg
    35221 catcttcggc acgcaggccg atctgatggc tgagctcgcg caggcgctgt tccagcgtga
    35281 gcaactcgtg gcccgggcgc caatggcgca gcgccgatgc cagcgtctgc gcctcttcgg
    35341 ccagctccgg gctgcgctgc aacagggtgg ccagtgcatt gcctagtgcg tggcgcaaca
    35401 gatcgcgcag ttgctcggcc tcggtgcggc cttcggccag cgaatcgcca atgtcgatgg
    35461 tgcggatgta cttgtcgatc agctgacgca aggcacggcc gtagccgggc cagtcgcccg
    35521 ccgcataggc cgcgctcagg cgcacaccca tgtcgccgag ttcgccgtgc aggctggtga
    35581 tgccttcggc gaaggcgagc agcagtgcct ccggatgcgc ggcatgcgaa aacagccgta
    35641 tcagcaatgc ggtggcggcg gcgggatcgt gtgcgccgga cttggccttg gccggtacca
    35701 gttgatgcgc ggccaggccc tggccgccgc gctcgccgtt gatcacggtg tgcacagtcg
    35761 tggccgtgcg cgcagtgtcc gcgccgctcc agggcaacag gcggcgcagc ccgccacgtg
    35821 gacggcttgg ggattcgggc tggtctgcca tgcgccaggg tctcgaaaag tcttctgcta
    35881 acgctcgtta tcggcgcgcc gacggtgtgc ttgagcaagc cgggccgcag cgcgcacccg
    35941 cagcatgcag gcaacaggcg aagcgaggtc gcaatggacg atccagtgca tcaatgaaca
    36001 agttatccag atgatggcga acgcggccga tttttcccgc attcggtgca tgtcactgcg
    36061 tgcgcatcga tacggggatg tcatctcact gcaatgtggc gcttatgcat gcgcgcctgc
    36121 gcaactgtgc gtaaaggaat ttgggctgtt gcaaaaaagt cagcacgtgt tcacgcatat
    36181 tttatttggt cggggtgtaa attcatcgtc gagtacgcgg gttgtccccg ctcctcactc
    36241 gtagcatgtc gtctggctga atcggcagac ggcggttttc gcttcgccgt tttccgtctc
    36301 caccaacatt acgacagatg ttccatggtt gccatgatgc cgcttcatgc tactaccgca
    36361 cgtttagagc gcagcacgat gctcccggcg ttgaagaagg gcggtcgacc gcgcgatgcg
    36421 ctcggccgtt tcattcgtca ccacgagcgc ttgccggtgt cgctggcaga cacgcgtggc
    36481 gtcttgttcg tggtgtcgga gatggcggac ttcatcaagg ccggtggtct gggcgatgtc
    36541 gccgccgcgc tgccgcgcgc cctgcgccat cgctacgacg tgcgcgtgct gatccccggc
    36601 taccgcgcag tgctcgagcg cgccggtaag gtggagatcg tcggccgtgt cctggcgcat
    36661 gccgcgctgc cggcctgcga catcggccgc atcgtgcagt ccgacgggct gcccatctac
    36721 atcctgctgt ccagggaatt gttcgaacgc gacggctcgc cgtatgtgag caccagcggt
    36781 tcggaattcg aagacaacgc gatccgtttc gccaccttgt cgcatgccgc cgcggacatt
    36841 gccgccggcc atgccgggct gggctggaag ccgcgcctgc tgcatctgaa cgactggccg
    36901 tgcgcgctgg cggccggcta cgtgcgttgg tccggcggca ccacaccgtg cctgctgacc
    36961 atccataacc tggcctatca gggcttggtg ccgtattcga tggcgggcgc gctgggcatt
    37021 cccgccgagc gagtggcgga gttggagttt tacgggcaga tgtcgttcct gcgcggcggc
    37081 atcgtcaacg ccgatcacgt caacacggtc agcgtcagct acgcaaagca gatcaccggc
    37141 ccggcccagg ggtgcggcct ggaccggctg ctggccggtc gcgccgccaa gggcgcgctc
    37201 accggcatcg tcaacggcat cgacgccagt tgggatccgc gcaccgacga atacctggat
    37261 tcgcacttca gcgtgaacca gtggcagggc cgtcaggaca atgcagcgca agtgcgcaag
    37321 gcgttcgggc tgcgcgaaag caccggcccg ttgtttgcgg tggtatcgcg gctggtgcac
    37381 caaaagggcc tggacctgat ctgcgaggtc gccccgcaga tcgtagcggc cggtggccag
    37441 atcgcagtga tcggcggtgg cgagcctgac atcgagcgcc aggtggccga attgacccgg
    37501 cgctatccgg gccaggtggg tgccttcatc gggttcgagg aaggcctggc gcggcggatg
    37561 ttcgccggtg ccgatttcct gctgatgccc tcgcgcttcg agccctgcgg cttgagccag
    37621 atgtacgcgc agcgcttcgg ctgcctgccg atcgcacacg ccaccggcgg gctgatcgac
    37681 accgtagacg acggcgtgac cggcttcctg ttccagcacg ccagcgtcga agccttgcgc
    37741 cgttgtctgg agcgcgcctt ccgcacgttc cgcctgcctg gcctgctggc ggcgatgcgg
    37801 cgcgcagcga tgctgcgtcc cagcggttgg gacgtggcgg gcaacaaata tctctctctc
    37861 tacgaacgca ccgctgcaat cgcgcctgcg cttgcgacgg tgtcatgagc gaacggcagg
    37921 gcgggcagga gcaggacagg gaagcagacg gcgtgaccac ggaagggatc tcggagatgt
    37981 cgcagaccct gcaagcgctg gccgatggat tgccggtcga cgcctttgcg gtccttgggc
    38041 cgcacccgct cgccgatggg cgccgccaag tgcgtgtgct ggcgccgggg gccgaggcga
    38101 tggggttgat cgactcgcgc ggcaagttgc tggcacgcat gcaggctagc gcgattgacg
    38161 gcgtctttga aggcatcctg tcgatcgaag ggccgtaccg gctgcgcatc gtgtggccgg
    38221 acatggtgca ggagatcgaa gacccgtacg cgttcgcggt cacactggac gaatcgctgt
    38281 tgctgcagat cgccgctggc gatggtcagg cgctgcgccg cgcgctgggc gcgcagcatg
    38341 tgcaatgtgg cgaagtgccc ggcgtgcgct ttgcagtgtg ggcaccgcat gcgcaacgcg
    38401 tggccgtggt tggtgacttc aatggctggg acgtgcggcg gcacccgatg cgccagcgta
    38461 tcggcggctt ctgggaactg tttctgccgc gcgtggaagc tggcccgcgc tacaagtacg
    38521 ccgtcactgc agccgatggc cgcgtgctgc tcaaggccga cccggtggcg cggcaaaccg
    38581 aattaccgcc ggccaccgcc tcggtggtgc ccggcacgga cacctttgcg tggaccgacg
    38641 cggcctggat ggccaagcgc gatcccagcg ccgtgccggc gccgctgtcg atctacgaag
    38701 tgcatgccgc gtcctggcgc cgcgacggac ataaccagcc gctggactgg ccaaccctgg
    38761 ccgagcaact gattccctac gtgcagcagc tccgcttcac ccatatcgaa ttgctgccga
    38821 tcaccgagca cccgttcggc ggttcctggg gctaccagcc gctgggcctg tatgcgccca
    38881 ccgcccgcca cggcagcccg gacgggtttg cgcagttcgt cgacgcctgc caccgcgctg
    38941 gcatcggcgt gatcctggac tgggtcagcg cgcacttccc cgatgacgcg catgggctgg
    39001 cgcagttcga cggcgccgcg ctgtatgagc acgccgaccc tcgggaaggc atgcatcgcg
    39061 actggaacac cctgatctac aactacggcc ggccggaagt gaccgcctac ctgctgggga
    39121 gcgcgctgga gtggatcgac cattaccatc tcgacggcct gcgcgtggat gcggtggcct
    39181 cgatgctgta ccgcgactac ggccgcgccg aaggcgagtg ggtgcccaac gcgcatggcg
    39241 gccgcgagaa tctagaggca gtggcgttcc tgcgtcagct caaccgcgag atcgccgcac
    39301 acttccccgg cgtgctcacc atcgccgaag aatccaccgc ctggccgggc gtgaccgcgg
    39361 cgatcagcga tggcggcctg ggcttcacgc acaaatggaa catgggctgg atgcacgaca
    39421 cgctgagcta tatgcagcgc gatccagccg aacgtgcgca tcaccatagc cagctcacct
    39481 tcgggctggt gtacgcattc gacgagcggt tcgtcttacc catctcgcac gatgaagtgg
    39541 tgcacggcac cggtggcttg ctcgggcaga tgccgggcga cgactggcgc cgcttcgcca
    39601 acctgcgcgc gtatctggcg ctgatgtggg cgcacccggg cgacaaactg ctgttcatgg
    39661 gcgccgaatt cggtcaatgg gccgattgga atcatgacca gtcgctggat tggcatctgc
    39721 ttgaaggcgc gcgccaccgc ggcgtgcagc tgctggtggg cgacctcaac gccacgttgc
    39781 gtcgcactcc cgcgttgtat cgcggtaccc atcgcgccaa aggtttcgac tggagcgtgg
    39841 ccgacgacgc gcgcaacagc gtcttggcct tcatccgcca cgatcctgac ggcggcggcg
    39901 tgccgctgct ggcagtgagc aacctcaccg cgcaaccgct gcacgactat ggcgtgggcg
    39961 tgccgcgcgc cggcgcctgg cgcgaaatcc tcaacaccga cagtgcccat tacggtggca
    40021 gcaacctcgg caacagcggt cgtcttgcga ctgagccgat gggcatgcat gggcatgcgc
    40081 aacgcctgcg cctgaccctg ccgccgctgg ccacgatcta tctgcaagcg gagaaatagc
    40141 gatgaaccag cgcactgcaa tcacaccggt ctggggtgcc tggccggcgg gtgagggaca
    40201 ggtgcggttt gcgctctggg caccggctgc caagaacgtg gatgtggtct tcgacaccgg
    40261 cgcgcgcagc gcgctgcagg ccgggcagga cggctttttc agcgccgtga tcgactgcgc
    40321 gcccggtgcg cgttatcgct acagcatcga tggcggcgag ccggtcccgg acccggcctc
    40381 gcgctggcag cccgagggcg tacacggccc cagtgcggta cagccaaccg atggccatgc
    40441 ctggcaaaac acccggtggc aggggcggcc gtgggaccaa gcggtgatct atgagctgca
    40501 cgtaggcacc tgcggcggct acgccggtgt gcaggcgcaa ctgccgcaac tggcggcaat
    40561 gggcatcacc gcgattgagc tgatgccact gagtgcgttt cctggcgcgc acaactgggg
    40621 ctacgacggc gtgctgccgt acgcaccggt ggaagcctat ggcacccccg acgacctgaa
    40681 ggcgctgatc gatgccgcgc acgggcacgg cctgatggta ttgctggatg tggtctataa
    40741 ccatttcggc ccggacggta attacctgca cagctacgct gcgccgttct tcaacgaaga
    40801 caagcccacc ccgtggggcg cggcgatcga tttccgcaag ccgccggtgc agcgatattt
    40861 tctcgataac gcactgatgt ggctgcacga atatggcttc gacggcctgc gcctggatgc
    40921 ggtgcatgcg atctcgccga atgcgtttct ggacaccttg cgcgagacca tcgagaccag
    40981 cttgccggct ggccggcatg tgcatctggt gctggaaaac gaggccaacc aggcctcgca
    41041 attgcaacgt ggctacactg cgcaatggga cgacgacttc cataacgccc tgcacgtgct
    41101 gctgaccggc gaagaagaag gctattacgc cgcgttcgcc gacaagccga ccgagcacct
    41161 tgcgcgcgtg cttggcgaag gctttgcata ccagggcgag ccggatccgc gcgggcatgt
    41221 gcgtggcgaa cccagtggcg ccttgccgcc gcacaagttc gtggtgtttg cgcagaatca
    41281 cgaccagatc ggcaaccgcg cccgcggcga acggctgagc gtattggtgt tgccgcaacg
    41341 cttgcgtgca gccctggcgc tgaccgcact gacgccgatg attccgttgt ttttcatggg
    41401 cgagccgtgg ggcgccaagc agccgtttct gttctttacc gactttggcc cgccgctgga
    41461 cgaggcggtg cgcgagggac gccggcgcga gttcgcgcac ttcgctgcgt tcgccgacgc
    41521 agcccaacgc gccaccattc ccgacccgaa cagccattcc acattcgcgg catcgcgttc
    41581 gccgatcgcc gacgcaacgc atggcgacgg tgcgcagtgg gcggcctggt tcaaggcatt
    41641 gctggacgtg cgtcgccaat ggctggtgcc tggcgtggcg caagcgcgcg ccgtgcgtgc
    41701 cagcgtcctt gccgatggtg cgctgacggg cacgtggcaa ttgcccggcg ggctgtggca
    41761 catcgccttc aatgtgggca cccaggcagt gccgatgccg ccgctgcgcg gacgcgtggc
    41821 gcatgtggaa aacgtggctg ccgatacgca ggaattgccg gtcgatggct tcatcgcctg
    41881 gtacgagccg caatcgtgag tacgcgtgcc ccgggcagtg aggacctcga cgccctggcc
    41941 gctgcagccg gggtgatggt ggattgggtg gatgccagcg accagccgcg gcatgtgtcc
    42001 gagcaatcgg tgcatgccgt gctcaccgcg ttggaattgc ccgccgccac cgcggcgcaa
    42061 cgcgccgaca gcctgcgccg ctgccaggca caggccgccg agccggcgcc gctgctgacg
    42121 gtgcaggtgg gtgagttgct gccattgcgc gtggcagcca atacaatcgg ccgctggacc
    42181 gacgacagcg gtgccagcga agacgcccgc acagatgcac gagggcaact gcgcgcgccg
    42241 ccgcgtttcg gttactggac gctgcagatc ggcgcgatca cccagcacgt ggccgtggca
    42301 ccgcgccgct gtttcagcgt ggccgatgcc tgtggccaag catcgccgcg tgcctggggc
    42361 atggcgctgc aggtgtattc ggcacgcagc ctggatgacg gcggtatcgg cgatgctgcc
    42421 ggcacggtgg aatggctgcg gcacgcgacc ttggccggcg ccgacgccct ggcattgagt
    42481 ccggtgcacg cctcgcgccc ggtgacgggc gcctacagcc cgtattcgcc gagcgatcgg
    42541 cgctttctcg atccgttgca tgccgcaccg gtgcgcatcc tgggtgaact ggcgctggat
    42601 gcaatcaacg cggtgcccgg tctgcgcgaa cgtttcgatc gcctgcacga tggcgcattg
    42661 atcgattggc aggcctcggc gcacgccaag tgggaattgc tgcgccagtt gtacacgcgt
    42721 gttgcgcccg atcatgccga cctggtcgca ttcggcaagg cagacggcgc ggcgctgcag
    42781 ggctttgcac gctttgctgc gcaggatttc ggcgacaacg atccgcagtt gcatgtgttc
    42841 acccaatggc tggcagcgcg cagctggtcc gatgcgcaac gccaggcgca tgagcgcggc
    42901 atgaagatcg ggttgatcgc cgatctggcg gtcggcttcg accccaatgg cgccgaagcc
    42961 gcagcagcag cagacaccgt gttgcgcggg ctggtgctgg gcgcgccacc ggatgcgttc
    43021 aatgccgatg gtcagcattg gggcattggc gcgtactcgc ccaccgcatt gcgacgcagc
    43081 ggctacgcgc cgtacatcgc actgctgcgc gcggtgttgc gcgaccgtgg cggtatccgg
    43141 atcgatcaca tcctgggcct gatgcggctg tgggtggtgc ccgatggcgc cagttccaac
    43201 gaaggcgcgt atctggcgta cccgttgcac gatctgctca atctgctcgc gctggaatcg
    43261 tggcggcatc gcgcaattgt catcggcgag gatctgggcg tggtgccgcc gggcatccgc
    43321 gaagaactgt cgcggcgtgg ggtcatgggc atcgatgtgt tgatgttcac ccgcgacgac
    43381 gacggcgcgt tcgtctcgcc ggcgctatgg cggccggatg cgatcgccat caccaccacc
    43441 cacgacctgc ccacgctcac tggctggcgc gaaggccgcg atatcgcatg gcggcgcaag
    43501 ctggcattga tccagcctgc gcaggccagc gatgacgcca aagcgcgcat caaggacgtg
    43561 gcacggctgg aagccgctgt cgaacacgcc ggcctgagca gtgcgcatga cccgctgctg
    43621 ggcgcattgc gtttcaccgc cgccagcgtc tcgccactgg ctttgttgcc ggtggaggat
    43681 gcgctggcgc tggacgaaca acccaatctg ccgggcaccg tcgaagtgca tcccaactgg
    43741 cgtcgacgcc tgcccgatcc cttgccgcat gcgcgcctga gttcggcgct gcagggcttt
    43801 gccgaggcgc gtcgcgtcgc ggccgtttcg gaaccgcatc catgatcgat ctacgcgcca
    43861 ccgcccgcct gcagctgcat gccggtttca ccctgcacga tgccctcgcg cagctgccgt
    43921 attacgccgg gctgggcatc agtcacctgt atctgtcgcc gatcggtacg gcggtgccgg
    43981 gctccacgca cggctacgac aacatcgacc cgaccgtggt caatcccgaa ctcggcggcg
    44041 aagatgcgtt gatcgcgctc tcgcaagccg cgcgcgaaca cggcatgggc ttgatcgccg
    44101 atatcgtgcc caaccacatg gccacgcatg cgcagaacgc gtggtggtgg gacgtgctgc
    44161 gcaatggccg cagcgccaag catgccgact ggttcgacat cgattggcgc gcaccggggc
    44221 gcgacggcaa ggtgtggctg gcggtgctgg accggccgta tgcgacagcg ctggccgaag
    44281 gcttgatcac actggtgatc gaagacgacg gcagcgcggc gttggcgcat tacgaccagc
    44341 gttatccaat ccgtccgcaa acactggaaa ttccagaaaa aaccgcactt gcgcagtggc
    44401 tgcgcgacta caacgacggc gccaggcgcg gcgatggccg cctgcacaag ttgatcgaac
    44461 gtcagccgta tcgcttgaac tggtggcgcg tgggcaacga catgctcaac taccgccgct
    44521 tcttcgatat cacctcgctg gtggcattgc gggtggaatt gccggcggtg ttcgatgcgg
    44581 tgcacgcgct accgctgcgc ctggtggccg aaggccatct ggatggcctg cgcatcgacc
    44641 acgtggatgg gcttaccgac cccaccggct atgtgcgcaa gttgcgcagc cggctggatg
    44701 cggccggccg tacccgtggc ctcaggcccg gcacgttggg cctgtatctg gaaaagatcc
    44761 tcgcccccgg cgagcacctg ccggccgact ggccatgcga tggcaccacc ggctacgact
    44821 tcatggacca ggtaggcgcc gtgctgcacg acgcggccgg cttcaagcca ctggcgcgtg
    44881 cctggcagaa ggtgagcggg cgcagcggcg attttgcaca ggaagaacgc agcgcccgcg
    44941 atgaaatcct gcgcggcccg ctgcagaccg aattcaatcg tgccgtcggt gcgttgtcgg
    45001 cgttggcgcg actggatccg cccacgcgcg agttcagccc gcagatgctg gcgcgcgggc
    45061 tgtgcgtgtt gctgcgctgg tttccggtgt accgcaccta tgccggtgcg cagggcatca
    45121 ccggcagcga ggcggagcgt ttgcgcgcca ctgccgcaaa ggcgcgcgca ggcatgccgg
    45181 aatcgatcgt ggccgccgtg gatgcgatcg agcgctggct gctggacgat gccggcgccg
    45241 accgtgcgca gatcgctttg cggcgcattc tgcgccgtcg tgtggaacag ctatccgcac
    45301 cgctcaatgc caagtcggtg gaagacaccg ccttctaccg gcatggcgtg ctgctgtcgc
    45361 gcaacgaggt cggcagccac ccgacccact tcgcgaacga agccgccgag ttccacgcgc
    45421 aaaatctcga acgcgccaag cattccccgc gtgcattgct ggccaccgcc acgcatgacc
    45481 acaagcgcgg cgaagatctg cgcatgcggc tggcggtggt gtctgagcaa ccgcgttggt
    45541 gggcggagca gagcgcgcaa tttgatgcgt tggccgacgc gctggaatcg ccggcattgg
    45601 ccggtggcga ccagcagatg ctgtggcaga ccttggtggc ggcatggcca ctcggcctgg
    45661 gcgccgatca gaccgagcca ctcgccgact acgccgagcg catcgcgcaa tggctgctca
    45721 aggcggtgcg cgaagccaag ctgcacagca gctggaccga cggctcgccg gcctatgagc
    45781 aagccgtgca ggccacggta gagcaggtgc tgtgcagccc tgccgggcta ccgttgcggc
    45841 gcgcgttgct gcgcgccagc aaccgcatcg ccgccgctgg cgcgcgcaac gcactggtgc
    45901 aaaccacctt gcgcctgacc gtgcccggcg tacccgatct gtatcagggc accgaaggct
    45961 gggatctgtc gctggtggac ccggacaacc gccgcccggt ggattatgcc cagcgccagc
    46021 aatggctgca gcaagcgcgc gacttcaccg ggttgctgcg cagttggcgc gatggcgcgg
    46081 tcaaggcgcg cctcacggcg ctgttgctgc agctacgtcg cgaacatcca ttgctgtttg
    46141 cgaagggcga ctatcagcct ttgaacgtgg cggtcagtgg cgatgcgcaa gcgctggcgt
    46201 tccgccgcca gtaccgcggg cagtcgctgg tggtggccgt cacgcggctg ggcgctggcg
    46261 ccgagggcga cctgccgttg ctggtggcgc cggccacctg gggtcgggcg tcgttggcat
    46321 tgggcgaggg cacataccgt aatgtgctcg acggcagcac gctgcagccg cagcgcggcc
    46381 gcgtggcgct atccacgttg tttgcacgtg cgccggtggc agtgttgctg tcccaagaca
    46441 attgaccccc cgagagaaac gtacgcaatg aatgacatgg aacggcaggc gcggcttgcc
    46501 cagttggcac gggagatttg ggaggcggag ggccgcccgg acgggcacgc ggaccgccat
    46561 tgggccatgg ccgagcggct ggtggaggcc gaagaacgcg ccgccgaaca ggccgccgag
    46621 tacgcggcca gacccatcgc tgcacgtcaa taacgctgcc tctgccaccg tgcatgggtc
    46681 ggtctgcggg ccggcccatg tgctgcggat cgctccgcca gtgcaaaatc gcgcaccgtt
    46741 tgcgtttacc gttctaagga gtcaccgatg gccactcgca agttcactca gcgctcgcgc
    46801 attcgcgaag gccgtcccaa ctcgctcggt gccacctggg acgggctagg cgtcaacttt
    46861 gcactgtatt cgcgcaatgc cacccgcgtg gagctatgtc tgttcgacga ccgtggccgc
    46921 gagcaagagc gcatcgcgct ccccgaatat accgacgagg tctggcacgg ctatctgccc
    46981 gacgcacgtc ccggccagtt gtatggctat cgcgtgcatg ggccgtatgc gcccgacgcc
    47041 ggtcaccgct tcaaccacaa taaattgctg ctggacccgt acgccaaaca gatcgttggc
    47101 gaactcaaat gggcgccgca tctattcggt tacatcatcg gccatcgcga caaggacctg
    47161 agcttcgacc gccgcgacag cgccgcgttc atgcccaaat ccgcggtgat cgaccccgct
    47221 ttcacctggg gccaggaccg cccgccgcaa acgccctgga accgcacggt gatctacgag
    47281 gcgcacgtgc gcggcctgag catgctgcat ccggcagtgc cgccggaaga gcgcggcacg
    47341 ttctcggcgc tgaagaccga tgagttaatc gaccacatca gctcgctcgg cgtcaccgca
    47401 gtggaactgc tgccggtgca cgcgttcgtc gacgaccaat atctgctgga aaacggcctg
    47461 cgcaattact ggggctacaa cacgctgggc ttttttgcgc cgcaagcgcg ttacatgtcc
    47521 acgcgcaccg tggccgagtt taagcagatg gtcgcgcggt tgcatcacgc cggcctggaa
    47581 gtgctgctgg acgtggtcta caaccacact gccgaaggca acgagctcgg ccccacgctt
    47641 tccttcaagg ggatcgacaa cgccagctat taccgcctgg ccgacgatcg ccgcttctac
    47701 atcaacgaca ccggcaccgg taacaccttc gatctcacca atgtcggcgc gctgcgcatg
    47761 gtgatggatt cgctgcggta ctgggtgcag gaaatgcacg tggacggctt ccgtttcgat
    47821 ctggccagca tcctcggccg cgagcgctac ggcttcgatc cctccggcag ttttctggat
    47881 gcggtacgcc aggacccggt gctcagccag accaagttga tcgccgagcc gtgggatatc
    47941 ggccccggtg gctatcaggt gggcaatttc ccgcccggct gggtggaatg gaacgacaag
    48001 tttcgcgaca acgtgcgggc gttctggcgc ggcgacggcg gccagctggc cgagctggcc
    48061 acgcgcctca ccggctctgc ggatctgttc aatcacagtg gccgccggcc gaccgcgtcg
    48121 gtcaatttcg ttaccgcgca cgacggcttc accctgcgcg atctggtcag ctacgaaggc
    48181 aagcacaacc tcgccaacgg cgaagatggc agagacggca gcgaccacaa catctcgtgc
    48241 aattacggcg tcgaaggcga gaccaacgac ccgaccatca agcagctgcg tcgccagcag
    48301 atgcgcaatc tgctcgccac cttgctgcta tcgcagggca cgcccatgct gctggccggc
    48361 gacgaattcg gccatagcca gaacggcaac aacaacgcgt actgccagga caacgagctg
    48421 acctggatcg actggaccgc cgccaccaag gctgccgccg ccgaccaggc tgccttcgtg
    48481 cgccgattga tccgcatccg ccagcgctac ccgttactgc atcgcgcgcg ttttttcgat
    48541 ggcaagttcg acgaagcgct gggcctgaag gatctcacct ggttggcgcc ggatggccac
    48601 gaaatggacg aagccggctg gcacgatccg gaagcacgcg cgttgatgct gcgcctggac
    48661 ggccgctcac cggccaccgg cctgcgtgag atcgctgcca atgtgacgct gctgatgttg
    48721 atcaatgccg cttccaccag cgtgtcgttc acgctgccgg cgatgcacga cgaacactgg
    48781 cgcgtgctgg tggacaccgc acgccacggc ggacgcgtgg tcgccggcgg tagcgaatgg
    48841 aaggcatcgg cgcattcgtt gacgttattg gcggtggaac gcgaccgcat catcagcagt
    48901 gcgcgcatcg tctccgaagg cgcacgttga tgccgaggat ggcttgatgg atgtcttgtt
    48961 ggcaggggcg accggcctgg tcggcaaaca ggtattgcag caattgctgg ccgatacgcg
    49021 ctgcactggc gtggtcgcgc tcacgcggcg gccgctgacg cagatccacc ccaagctgcg
    49081 caaccaggtg atcgacttcg agcggctgga gcattggacc gcaccacgta tggaagcggc
    49141 catctgcgcc ttgggtagca cgatgaaaca ggccggctcg cgcgaggcgt tttatcgcat
    49201 cgaccacgat tatccaatgg ccattgcacg cgcagcctgc gcgcatggca cgtcggtttt
    49261 cgtgttgaac tcggcggccg gcgccaatgc gcagtcgcgc atcttctaca gccgcgtcaa
    49321 aggcgagctg gaacgcgatc tgcgccagat cggattccct tcgctgactt tcgtacgccc
    49381 cggcctgatc ggcggcgaac gcgaggagcg acgtgccggc gaacatctcg gcagcctcgt
    49441 gctgggcgcg cttggcccga tcctgccgcg gcgttttcgc atcaatccgg ccgaacggat
    49501 tgcagcggcg atggtggctg ccgcgctggc gccggcgcgg ggtgagcata gcgtcgaggc
    49561 ggcggagttg gttcagtagc cccaagccaa ggtgacgttg gtagaaagat tcagctgcta
    49621 tgccagtgat cgtagggctt caagatcgcg gcctgccacg gattttgtct gcccaggtgt
    49681 aggcaagctc cggttcctga taaccttgcc ctctccgcga caacttcgcc aaaggaacgg
    49741 ctatgcaaat tttgaagaaa gggattctgg ccgcgttggt cggggcactg tgcggctgta
    49801 gtgcaccttc tggcagcgcc gataaagagc ctcaggccga cgtggcgtct caggccgccg
    49861 cgagttcagc gaaaatacga gaaatcctgg tcgtggctga gagaagcgga gtcaacacgc
    49921 agaaccggtc catgccggtg agttctgact cgccgatttc agtcacagta tctgtcacac
    49981 attcaggcgt cgacacgcca ccaatttcgc ttcggttcat tgatctaaag aacggtcagg
    50041 tactgggaga gcagagtcag ccaatgacgc ctggcggtga ttctgtgcga tttgaattca
    50101 agcctgctaa gccgtggtcg gaggggcgtc atttattgga agcgcgactt ggcaagactg
    50161 ggaaggtagt tcagcgcgag tttgacgtgg tgcagagccc accctccgct gctgccaaga
    50221 ttgaggctaa gagcggctaa caaaactact gcgcagccgc aaggtgggcg cggccggtgc
    50281 tcggaatcgg cgtgtaccac gcgtccactg ccgttctgag cgcgccgtcc gcgcccacat
    50341 gacagctgct cactacgttt tgttagagcc gctctcaatc ttaatgagcg ttgttgggca
    50401 ggtcttcaag cgcatgcagg aatgcgtaca gatcattctt ttctcctgcc gtcaatgaga
    50461 taggagtgcc gcgcgaaaga ctgcggtaat agatctcgcg ctggatcgcc tcttcaaggt
    50521 tttgcacgct gccatcgtgc atgtagggtg gcgtacgggt gacgttgcgt aaggttgggg
    50581 ttcggtatgc cgccaagtca ttgccttggc cgctgattgc aaatcgtccc agtgcggcca
    50641 tgtctggatc tgacagtacg agctcagcga ctggaacacc ctgctcgcgt ttggttttaa
    50701 aagattcaat ggtagtgctg atttgtccag ccatccgatc catcccgacg ttggaatggt
    50761 gaaatcggtt gtccgtgaaa gcggctggag taccgtttaa ggcatggcat gaagagcagt
    50821 cggctttccc gcggaacaca tccaggccgc ggcgctctgc cgttgtcaag gcggtggtgt
    50881 ttcccgcgac gaaagcgtcg taccggctgc gaccagtcgt aacggacgcc aagtaagcca
    50941 agatggcact agagatacgt tcctgatcga cccgctcatc gccaaacgct gccttgaatt
    51001 gagttcgata atccagccgt tgtgacaccg ccttgatcaa cacactcata tccggttgag
    51061 ccatttcggc ctgattggtg aaggccgcca ccgctactcg ctccagtttt tcctcgcgac
    51121 catcccagaa gaaatgagtg aagtaaggaa ggtccaataa gcttggtacg ttccgggtgc
    51181 cggtcctctg accatagaca atggggactg cgatgtcttg ggcgaatgcc ttgcttggat
    51241 cgtggcacga gctgcaggcc agggtccgac gcgcgctgag agtggtgtcc tggaacaggg
    51301 tgttacccag ggctaccgtg gcttgacggc gctctccttg atccagatcc aatcccgcca
    51361 gccaacgtac gcccagcaaa agcaatacga cggtcaagaa gatggagatg atgatttgtc
    51421 gcgacatttt gcttgatttc aaagattgga caggatatta attctactgt gttactaaat
    51481 ccgaatccgt tggtacggtg agaccccgca acacgggcag tgtgggaggc ttctggcgat
    51541 aagcctagcc agtccgaagg ccagcgtggc aatcgagttg ggatggtgac gttgcattgg
    51601 ggccagaccc gcgcgggcgg acgcttttgg atactgcagg catcttgaat gcgacggagt
    51661 tttttttact gcgcaggcgc tcgcgcatca agaacccgta tgcggcgatg cacagactgg
    51721 cgtgatggtg aaaaccacgc cagttgcgcc cttcatagtg atgcaggccc aactccgact
    51781 tcagctcctg ataatcgcgt tcaatccgcc atcggccttg tgccgtggca accagtgtct
    51841 tgaccggcgt ttgctttggt cgcgtcgaga accagtagtg gcggggctcg gactctcccg
    51901 gcggccactc gatcagcagc cactgctcgt catgtgcctg gcgattgtgt gcggcacgaa
    51961 cccgcaccgc cgcgaaccgc gaactgagcg tggcgtcgct gccctggcgc cagctgacct
    52021 gccgatacgt ccttgcgggc aagcgctgcg cgacttcatg taccgagatc ggcgcatgtg
    52081 cgctatcgcg catcggtcgt gtgcggggcc gacagccctt agggctggct ggcggcatgg
    52141 gcgcaggttg gtgcgatccc caccagacct tcgtgttgct gcggacgccg accatgtaca
    52201 gcaggccgcg ttcgctgagc tggtctcgcc agtgggtctc ggtgccgtag gccgcatcgg
    52261 ctagcacgac gcctgccgcc atccctgtcg ccagcgcgct gtcgatctga tccatggcca
    52321 gcgctgtctt ggtctgaaac acgacctgat ccggaacgcc tgccttcttg cgccgcacag
    52381 tgtcctgagc ccactgctcg ggaagataca gccgatagcc cactggcagg ctgccgtgtt
    52441 cgttggcgat cgacaaactc acggcaacct ggcaattgtc cgtcttgcca aggcggccgc
    52501 agtactggcg tgcaacaccg accgaatgca cccccttctt tgaaaatccc gtgtcgtcca
    52561 cgatccagtg acacgctgcg ctcttcctgc tcaggggcgg cagcacctgt gccgccaccg
    52621 ccgccagcag cgcttgatcg ctccagtcgg catcggccac cagatggtgc atcgattgat
    52681 gggctgagcg cacgttctgc gggtgcaccc gcgcggccat gggctccacg ctcttgcgcc
    52741 ctccaggcag tagcaaccct ttcaggtacc agtgtgcggg ctgtttgcga tccgcatggg
    52801 acagggcggc agcaactact tccccgtact gttcaaaacg cacttccagt gacctattca
    52861 acacagctct cccacgcggc ctgaaggtct tccaatagtg gcacaaagat acgattattt
    52921 gtaacacagt ggaattaata tcagccacaa aaatctagtc ttgggctaat cgcctagcgg
    52981 accaaaggaa gcctcatgga tgggcgattg acctcgcatc gcgagcgggc aacggaagtg
    53041 cgtcagtcgt tgaggacaaa attttgcatt tggcgcgcag ctaggttgct cctgctggcg
    53101 tcactgatgt tctcatccat gacatcctca gccgctacct atgtctacga cagcagcggc
    53161 aagttggttg cggtcagtga cgatgtcggt gccagtgccc gatatatcta tgacagcata
    53221 ggtgacttgc tgacagtaga tcgattcgct gcgggtcagt tggcaatctt tacctttcct
    53281 gattagcacg cactttcagc ggtgaacagg gtgacatcac gcagggcccg ctcggaccac
    53341 ggcttgctgg cggctgctgc ggccagcaag ctgggcacca gccgggtcag atcgaaacgg
    53401 cggttgaacc gccacatcgt ctctgccagg tagcgctggg cgtatttggc gaatttgaag
    53461 gcgtgatagg caccgtccag cgaacgcttt aggttggaca acaccacgtt gacccagcgt
    53521 gcgttctctg cctcgcagcg acttcgaccg ctgccttcga tcaccgtgtg cgcgtgctcg
    53581 gcttccagtg ctcgaaacgc accgagtcca tcactgtaga catctgctcc aggatgcagg
    53641 cgttgcccga tccattccga cagcgccgcc ttggtgaagc ctgggaccgg atccatcacc
    53701 gcgcgcaatg gacgaccgtc ttcagtggtc tccacggcga tcacgaaagg ccgcttgttc
    53761 tccgagccgc gcccggcctt gccaccgttg cgttctccgc ccaggtaggc atcgtccagt
    53821 tgcacgatcc cgcccaactt gcggttcgcc tcgcgttggg tcatggcctg catcagcttg
    53881 tgcttcattg gccacgctgt cgggtagctc actcccaggt gtcgcatcaa ctccagcgcc
    53941 gacaggttcg tcttgctctg gcccagcaga tacatgccaa gcagccaggt gcgtagcggc
    54001 agcttgctgt tgtccatcac cgtgcccgag cgcaggctgg tctggcgata gcaggccgtg
    54061 cactgccagt acgtggtgcc gtgacgctgg aatcgactgt gcgcggtagc ggcgcaacgc
    54121 ggacaaacaa agccctgtgg ccagcgcgag atctccaacg cctgctcgca ctgctgcgcg
    54181 tcgccatagc gcttgaggaa cgccggcaac gacagcccgg cttggaactg cacacgattc
    54241 atggccatga tctggtctcg gtggagcgac ggtcctagca tcgaccggtc ggctctcact
    54301 ggctgcgact gtgctgaaag atcgtgctaa tcaggaaaaa cattgatgat tccagcccag
    54361 gtgcgtttgc aaggaatctt tgatggcaag aatcatcgcg tgttatggaa tgagtttgaa
    54421 gacgacgtcg gactcggatc atggaccggt cgcgtcgtca agcagacgca ggcagatggt
    54481 ggtgtgttga ccatcgacta cgcccatgtc gaaggaaacg tgcttggtag attgatcacc
    54541 aagcctgacg gcagcaagcg acgcgtgacg tttgatccgg ctacccttta tccgaagacc
    54601 gacactgctg cctatggtac gaacctcgct cagaccatca cctacgaacg cagtgccggc
    54661 gggcagatca ctgcgcagat cgccccactg gggcggcgca ccgagtattc ctacgatggc
    54721 agcggtcgca agacgcagat cacgatgatg gcggggacca ctcaagcacg tactacaatc
    54781 ctggtctata aagctaatgg cgatcttgaa tccattactg acccactaaa acacaagacg
    54841 acctttggtt acaccagtcg ttgtctgacg tctgtcacca atcccctggg caacgtgacc
    54901 accgcaacct gcaatgctgc aggtcaacgt ctcacgctga ctgatgcctt gaatcacact
    54961 accagcttca tctggaccgg cgaagacctg acccagatca gcgatccgct cggtcgcaat
    55021 gtgcacttcc gctatgacgt gctggggcgg atgattgccg cccaggacgt gcagtaagcc
    55081 tcacacgaat ggagtactat ggagacgacg gactgggggg agccgtaaag tccatcgatc
    55141 cgttagttcc actgtgttac aaataatcgt atctttgtgc cactattgga agaccttcag
    55201 gccgcgtggg agagctgtgt tgaataggtc actggaagtg tgttttgaac agtacgggga
    55261 agtagttgct gccgccctgt cccatgcgga tcgcaaacag cccgcacact ggtacctgaa
    55321 agggttgcta ctgcctggag ggcgcaagag ggtggagccc atggccgcgc gggtgcaccc
    55381 gcagaacgtg cgctcagccc atcaatcgat gcaccatctg gtggccgatg ccgactggag
    55441 cgatcaagcg ctgctggcgg cggtggcggc acaggtgctg ccgaccctga gcaggaagag
    55501 cgcagcgtgt cactggatcg tggacgacac gggattttca aagaaggggg ggcattcggt
    55561 cggtgttgca cgccagtact gcggccgcct tggcaagacg gacaattgcc aggttgccgt
    55621 gagtttgtcg atcgccaacg aacacggcag cctgccagtg ggctatcggc tgtatcttcc
    55681 cgagcagtgg gctcaggaca ctgtgcggcg caagaaggca ggcgttccgg atcaggtcgt
    55741 gtttcagacc aagacagcgc tggctatgga tcagatcgac agcgcgctgg cgacagggat
    55801 tgcggcaggc gtcgtgctag ccgatgcggc ctacggcacc gagacccact ggcgagacca
    55861 gctcagcgaa cgcggcctgc tgtacatggt tggcgtccgc agcaacacga aggtctggtg
    55921 gggatcgcac cagctggcgc catgccgcca gcgaggccca acgggcggtc ggccccgcga
    55981 cacgttcgcg gcggtgcggg ttcgtgccgc acacaattgc caggcacatg acgagcagtg
    56041 gctgctgatc gagtggccgc cgggagagtc cgagccccgc cactactggt tctcgacgct
    56101 accaaagcaa acgccggtca agacactggt tgccacggca caaggccgat ggcggattga
    56161 acgcgattat caggagctga cgtcggagtt gggcctgcat cactatgaag ggcgcaactg
    56221 gcgtggtttt caccatcacg ccagtctgtg catcgccgca tacgggttct tgatgcgcga
    56281 gcgcctgcgc agtaaaaaaa agtccgtcgc attcaagatg cctgcagtat ccaaaagcgt
    56341 ccgcccgcgc gggtctagcc ccaatgcaac gtcaccatcc caactcgatt gccacgctgg
    56401 ccttcggact ggctaggctt atcgccagaa gcctcccaca ctgcccgtgt tgcggggtct
    56461 caccgtacca acggattcgt atttagtaac acagtagaat tagtgaggat cctattgggc
    56521 tagctggagg gatgaactat tattcatatg tgggcggcaa tccgattagc agtatcgacc
    56581 cgaccggaaa gaacgcggtc cttggtatgg agttgggggc cgaaggcggg tttgccattg
    56641 gtggcccacc aggcgcgctt gtgggagcag tcatcggcgg gattggtggc tacctgattg
    56701 ctgaccgcct cggaaatttg atggcggctt caactctgga tcgcaacacc aacggttgtg
    56761 aagtgatcca ggcgacctga cctgagcgac ttcactacca aatggagttg cccatgtcat
    56821 ccagccgcct ggacctgtca gaacgatacc gcctacatgc gttatatgaa accgggatgt
    56881 cgatgcgcgc catcgccgat gtattggcgc gggcgcccag cacgatcagt cgtgagctgc
    56941 gccgcaaccg gcacgcggcg aagtatcggc ccgatcacgc gcagcgcatc agcgagcatc
    57001 ggcgcgcaca ggccagccgg cgaccacgca tcgacgctga gcgtatctgt cagatcgagg
    57061 tcctgctgag ggaggacgtc agtcccgaac agatcgccgg tcgcaccggc ttggccagtc
    57121 acgaatggat ctatcggcac atctacgccg atcagaagcg cggtggtcag ttgttcatgc
    57181 atctacgcaa acgccgccgc aagcgccgtc ggcgtggcgt gcgcgatggc cgcgggcagc
    57241 tgacgcatcg gcgcagctgg acacagcgcc ccagtgtggt tgagcagcga agccgtatcg
    57301 gcgactggga gctggatacc atcagggcct cgcacggaaa gggcgtggtg gtcagcatga
    57361 ccgaacgccg cagtcgcctg catctgctgg cttactcgcc cgacggcacc gccgagaacg
    57421 tgcgcaacgc cattgtccag cgactgggcg gcctgcgcca tgcagttcac accctcaccg
    57481 ccgacaacgg caaggagttc gctgatcatc ggctcattgc cgcctgcctg cagagcgatt
    57541 tctatttcgc agatccgtac tgcccatggc agcgcggcag caacgagaat gccaacggat
    57601 tgacacgcca atacttgcca cgacagaccg atttcagcac catcaccgat gcgcacctgc
    57661 gatggatcga gcagcggctc tacaatcgtc cgcgcaagat acttggattc aaaacgcccc
    57721 tcgaagtttt ctccgaggag gtcctcaaca gcgttgcgaa tcagagttga attcgccgat
    57781 cttcgcaaag cccccgaagg acgctgcgga cccaaacggt tcgaaggccc cagggatgcc
    57841 tggtaaggct gaaggctatt gcgaacccaa gggtggacct gattgggtta ggaacccgaa
    57901 tggacgtggt aacggctggc gcgatgccaa tggagatgtc tgggttccaa ctgggcccgg
    57961 cggtgaggca cacggtggcc ctcattggga tgttcagacg cccggcggtg gctatgtcaa
    58021 tgtctaccca ggcggagctc gacgctaatg atcgatcaac caacgaccgt ggaactgcag
    58081 gctaccggcg tgcggttttt ctcgcggggt gatgagactg cattttttgg ctggatcaaa
    58141 tcattcccgt tcgtcgagca gatcgaaggt cacggacgga ccctcttcat gaaggtcaac
    58201 tcgtccgcta tcgatgagga tggtttgcga gaactgcttg ctttattccg tcgctacggg
    58261 gtggacatgg cccagcttgt cgcatttgat cgagaggagt tcgctgaatg gttccgccgt
    58321 gccgacgctt attggcacaa cgacatcttc gggtcgtctt cgacaagcca taacacttga
    58381 gagccgaagg tctgatatgc caacgcagtt cacccaaggc atccgcttcg aagtcgcgca
    58441 ggacgtgctg ggcgcgctga ttgcacattg ggccgaggcg gcggcccagg cgttcgacgc
    58501 tgcaaacccc gatcttggcc ggctggccga gatcgaggcc gagcagcgca aattacgaaa
    58561 cctccgtgcc gacctcaacc cccgcgacgc cgcgcaaatc gagtccgtga tcgccgagca
    58621 cgcaccgctg gccaggcggc tttatgcccc cgcgtgagcg gcggcgcttc cctccgctgc
    58681 ccgcgcaaat tccttcagcc gccgaccccg gccatcagag gcgggccatc cccgccaccc
    58741 ctgcaaagtg gtcacacacc acgcaactgc gttgaaatcc ccatacccag cgccaggcgc
    58801 ggcgtatggg cgtatgacac cgacgccccg agcgtatgac atcgcccgcc ggaatggggt
    58861 gcaaaaccct gctgcgacac gcccttgcag tggccgtgcc gtgttgaagc gtgaaagtgc
    58921 agtgcggatg cagtggggtg cagtcagcgt gccgtcggtg cacgatgatg aggccgtgcc
    58981 gaggcgtccc atggacggcc tagtggaaca taaagcggcg agtacgcggc gggcgcaaat
    59041 ctatggcaag tgcctgattg gattgcaaaa cccctgcaat gcggcctggc ctggttgggt
    59101 gcaaatgcag tgcatatgca tggcagcctg gagcgggtag tggaacataa agtgccgccg
    59161 acacggtggg gtgatggcga gggtacaagc ccggcaaatg ctggattgca ctgcgccgac
    59221 ggaggtgggc ttcgagcgca aaaagtcggc gcaaccgccg acgatgttcc tgggggtagt
    59281 ggaacataaa ggacgccagt cacgagggcg agcaaatggc cgcaagcccg cgcagcggct
    59341 gcaaaaacgc tgacagtcag caggggttaa acgccagtca aatgacagtc aggccgctgg
    59401 gcgcggtgat gatggcgatc gggaaatata gagccgcacc gcgcgctgcg cggaaaaagt
    59461 tgcgcgcgcg aaactgctac gcggcgctcg ggcggtcgat gggcgcggcg gcctcgatca
    59521 cggcaacgga gccgtccggg tgttcctgca tcaactggcc gtcttgcagg aaatgggtgg
    59581 ggatgccctt ggcgtgtagg cgctgcacgg cctcctggct ggcctggcgg gtgacggtgg
    59641 cccgcgcgcc acggtgtcgc cacgcgtatc gccagtgcga cacggacgac gatcgctctg
    59701 cacgcttgcc ctgtatcggc acattggctg cagcggtttg cattgccgca ttgcgcagcg
    59761 ccgcagaaaa caggcatgcg caaacggacg cagcaacacc gcgtacggtg gcgaccgctg
    59821 tcatatcgct gccatgtacg atcggcgttg cctgccccgc ctgcctcatc actgacggcg
    59881 atcagctcat gcgtttttga ttgcttggcg ctaaccaaac gtttacacac cgacggcaag
    59941 ctgcgggcac aaagtgcgaa tcattcagcg ggatgtgcac atggaaaccc atatcaccgt
    60001 catcggcgca ggcttctgcg gcaccgcgct ggtccgtgca ctggcgcaga cggccgatgc
    60061 gcaggtacgc atcacgctgg tcggcgtggc cgagaccttc ggtagcggta tcgcctatgg
    60121 ggcggcgcgg ccggagcatc tgctcaacgt gcgggccaag gatctgggca tcgatgcaca
    60181 ggtgcccggc gccttcgccg acaccctgca tctgggcgag agcggccggc tggaattcct
    60241 gccgcggctg gcatacggcg actacctgcg gagcgaactg gatgcggcgg ggagcggcgc
    60301 gcaggcctcg atcatgcggc tgtcgcagga agcagtggcc gtcgagcgcg tgcgcaaggg
    60361 tttccgcgtg tttctggcca atggcgatgc ctttcagagc gatcgcgtgg tgctggcagt
    60421 gggcgcattg cagccgcagg cgctggcggg tatcggtccg cgcttgagcg tgcatccgcg
    60481 ctacatcggc tggccgtggc agggcgacgc attggcgcgg ctgtcgccgg acgacgatgt
    60541 gctgatcgtc ggtaccgggc tgaccatggt ggacgtggcc ctgaccctgc acacgcgcgg
    60601 ccatcgtggc cgcttgctgg cgatttcgcg gcgcgggctg gccccgcagg cgcatctgcg
    60661 ccagcctggt gcccccctgg aattgccgcc gcatctgcag cgtgcgctca aggacgccga
    60721 cctgcgcggc ctgctgcgcg gggtgcgtca gctcagtgcg gtggtcgacg attggcgtcg
    60781 cgtggtggat gcgctgcgcc cgcatctgca gccgctgtgg cagcgcctgg aactgagcca
    60841 gcgtgcacgc ttcctgcggc acctgcgccc gtactgggaa gtagcgcgtc atcgcgtggc
    60901 acccggtgcc gccgaacagc tggcgcaatt gcaggcatcg ggccagttgc agatcgtctc
    60961 tgcgcgcttg ctgcgtgcgc gctgggtacc agacggcgta gaggcggtga tccgcccgcg
    61021 cggtgctgcc gacgcgcaga ccggtcatta cgatgcggtg attcgcgcca ccgggctgga
    61081 taccgacatc gaccgcacca gcgatccctt gatcgccggc atgcgcgaag ccggtctgct
    61141 gcgcgccgat ccgttgggcc tgggcgttga caccgatgcg caactgcgcg tgcgcgacag
    61201 caccgggcag atcgtgccgg ggttgtattg cgtgggcccg ctgttgcgtg gacgttattg
    61261 ggaaatcacc gcggtgcccg agttgcgcgt ggccacgcgc gcattggcag accgactgtt
    61321 gctgggcgca acaccggcgt tacagccgac gccggagcgg ttgccgcgtg aggtcaatac
    61381 gcggttgtag atgcggcggt tcgatgcggt ttgcggtggc gtaggtgctt gcccgctttt
    61441 tttatctggg ccggcagcgt gtgcaaagca tggacgagga tgcggcttgc ctcgcgtggt
    61501 cggcggcgat ctcgatcgcg tttcgaacaa cgcatgcccg ttcgctcaga acctgttcac
    61561 aatcttattc aaaccgtgca aactccacga atgcgcgaga agaactatcc aagtgacgtg
    61621 agccgtgagc ggttcgagca aatccgcccg attctggagc aagcccgcaa gcgcaccaag
    61681 cctgtgacag tggatatgta tgaggtgtgg tgcgcagtgc tgtatctgct acggacaggt
    61741 tgcccgtggc gtgcgttgcc cagtgacttt ccgaagtggc gcacggtgca ttcctacttt
    61801 gccaagtgga gcgaagtgga cgatgaagga atgagcctgc tggagcgggc gcttaaaaaa
    61861 tcaggttggc gcggcccgcg agaaacaggg gcgcaaggcc tgcagtacgt tcttgatcgt
    61921 ggacgcgcag agcgtgaaga acagtgatac agccggccag aaaggctatg acgcgggcaa
    61981 gaaggtatcg gggatcaagc gccacatcgc ggtggatacg caaggctttc cacatgccgt
    62041 tgcggtgacc acggcggaag tcaccgatcg tcaaggtgcg ctggaggcat tgaaacgctg
    62101 ccgatcgggt ttaggtcggg tgaaatgcct gctgtgcgac agcggctaca ccggagatcc
    62161 cttcgccgag ggcgtacagg acattctggg caagcatgtc accgtacaga ttgccaagcg
    62221 cagcgagctg cataccttca aggtcatgcc caagcgctgg attgtcgaac gcagctttgc
    62281 ctggctggag aagaaccgga ggctatggaa gaactgcgag cgaaggctca ataccagctt
    62341 gcagttcatc cacctggcgt tcctggcact gctgctcagg agatcgtgaa caggttctca
    62401 gagccaatct gtcgcagcgc gctgattgac agccagacgc tggatctgtg cgcggtgtcc
    62461 gccaggcagc gcaatcatgc cgcctgatgc gtagcgcagc gcgccgatgc tgcacgagct
    62521 ggggcatgtt ggcggtcctg ggtgcttgaa cgctcaggtc gtgcatccct ttccctgcct
    62581 ggagtccgcc atgccacgtc ttgttcctgc cgcgctgttt gcgacgctat gcgcatgtgc
    62641 gctgcccgcc ctggccaccg aatcgctgaa taaccgcgcc gaagttctcg ctgccctgga
    62701 cgccggttac gacgtcagtg tgagcaccga ccttgcacgt tgcgtgcccg aagaaggcac
    62761 accggtcacc cagacccgcg gcggccgcca tatcgatgcc taccgcatca ccgcggacgg
    62821 caccgtggcc ttttccgatt cgcatttcac cgtcgccaac gacggcaagc cgatccagca
    62881 attcatgcgc taccaactgc tcccggatgg cagcctgcgc ttcaccacct atatgtacga
    62941 cctgccaggc ctgcagcaac gtggaccggt gctggcgtat caatgcaagc tcaatgaagg
    63001 catccgtttc cacgccaatt gagtcgcacc gggtgatctg cgatgccatc gcatgcgtgg
    63061 catcgcagcg ctcgaaaagc tgtgcggcgg tctgcacaac aagccgcgtg gcttgggccg
    63121 ccgcagcgcg gctggcgcag gtaagggaac tgccgggcgg ggtgctgtaa tgcagtggca
    63181 gccgcggcgc gcttattgcg gagcgtgaag gctggcagcg gcggatgacg ccggattcgc
    63241 ccgtgatgcc gccttggcct cacaataggc ggccagttcc caccaccgat gtcgccatgc
    63301 gcaagaccta tcagctcaac ctggaaggca agaaccgcga ccgtctgctg gaatccagca
    63361 agcacgatat ccgcaagtac atccgccgcg agcgtcgcaa agacttgccg gaaggcgcgg
    63421 actactggga cttcgacatg cgcttcgggg tggatgaagc cagcgcggtg gcactgccgc
    63481 ctgccgagct gatccgttcg atcaacgcgc tcgttgcgga cggtggcgac cagttcttcg
    63541 tcgaaatcct gcgcaagccg ggcaagcgcg tgccgcgcgc agcgggcgat catgcgctcg
    63601 gcgatggcgg actggatttc gagcaggact gagttttggt cgtcgtcccg ttggcggcgc
    63661 accgctgcgg gacgaggagt tgctggcgca ttgttgaccg catcgcatgg gacgagcgag
    63721 gcgtcgtgcc ttgcggatgg caactggcac gtgtagcacg agggctgcgg tgccttgacg
    63781 ctggcgagcg cccctgagtg gcggaccgac gatgacgctg ccaccggcca aacctgctgg
    63841 tgctggatag cgggcacttc ccgcttcgac gcagcagttc gagcgggccg tggctgaccg
    63901 actgctgttg cgccagagcg ttttgctggg cggttgcggc tgacgcatgc tgtgcgcgtt
    63961 cggttgccaa ggcctgcggt tgttggtcaa gcctgcgctg cagtgcggcg gtgcgggcac
    64021 cgtcagcacg cgccggtgct accagtgctc gctacggtgc gttcgccacg ctcagccggg
    64081 cttgccagtc tgcgcctgcg ccgccgcacg caatttatcc ttcttgctcg gccgcttgcc
    64141 cttgatgccg ccgttgtcat cggctgcccg caccgctgcg tcgggcgcat cgcgggcaga
    64201 tgcctcggcc ggcgacggct cgaagccttc gatcacgctg gtcggcacac gcaggccctg
    64261 gcgtttttca atcagccgcc actgctgcgc gcgctcggca gtgacgaagc tgatcgcctc
    64321 gccgctggca ccggcacgcg cggtgcggcc gatgcggtgg gtgtagtcga cggtggagcg
    64381 gggcagatcg tagttgagca ccgccggcaa ggcgtcgatg tcgatgccgc gcgcggccag
    64441 atcggtggcc accagcacct gcacgtccgc ctgtttgaag gcgcgcagcg tgcgttcgcg
    64501 gcggccctgg ctcagttcgc catgcagcgg taacgcctcg atgccggtct tgctcagttt
    64561 ttcggcaacc ttgtcggcgg tatgacggct ggcgacgaac gccagcagct gcggccaggc
    64621 gtgttcctgc agcagatgac gcagcagctg cgtgcgctga ccggcatcca ctgcgatggc
    64681 gcgttgcgcg atcgccggtg cgtgctcggg cgtggcgtcg atggtgatgc gcaacggatc
    64741 gcgcaggcga cgcttggcca gcgacgcgat ggcgggtggg aaggtggccg agaccagcac
    64801 gctttgccgc tgcgccggca gcagggccag gatgcgatca atctcggcgc caaagcccag
    64861 gtcgagcagg cgatcggctt cgtccagcac cagcgtgcgt acctgcgaga ggcgcagcgc
    64921 attgtgcgtc accaagtcca gcagccgccc cggggtggcg atgacgatat ctgcgccgcc
    64981 gcgcaaggcc atcagttgcg gattgatggc ttcaccgccg gtggcggcga cgatcttcaa
    65041 ccgtcgcggc aaggccgctg ccagcgacag cagggtctgc gcgacctgcg cgaccagctc
    65101 acgcgtcggc accaggatca gcccgcccag cacgcgcggc acctgttccg gcgcctgcag
    65161 gcgctgctgc agcagcggca aggcatacgc cagggtcttg cccgagccgg tctgcgcggt
    65221 gacgatcagg tcgcgtgcgg ccagcatcgg cggaatcatc gcgacctgga tcggcgtgag
    65281 cgtgcgcaca ccggccctgg cgagcgcgga ctcgaacaag ggcggtagct gtagcgacag
    65341 caaatctgct ttccgtgaca tcgcgcgatt atccgcacat tgtcgacggc gtgcatgccg
    65401 caacgacgtg caggtgcgct tgcagcgcag accgatccat ggtgccgcca agcggcggcg
    65461 acaacaatcg gtgtgtcgtt cccaggtctg atgcatccag tgcgacttcg ccgcggccgt
    65521 ggccagtcat cgccagcgtt gtggtccgtg caatgccatc tgcgatggtc gcagcctcga
    65581 tggcattgct gggttggcct gcgacctgcc agcgggtcat tgcgctcagt gctaccgaaa
    65641 gttcgcaagg gtctacaaaa ttgcatgtct cgagcgtgct gtcgacagag caggagtatc
    65701 ttaaaagcca acgtattcat tagtgcgcgt gttaattaac taaataatgt cttgccaact
    65761 agctgatggg tcagtcgcct tgcgtatagc aggcattctg agctattccc gttgtgtgca
    65821 gcggaagcag cctctggtta tcgcaatgag gttgagtaga tacacggcgt tggttgaagt
    65881 agccccgcta gtgtcggcgc aaagtcgccc tgcttaggga agctctgaat aacgccccac
    65941 agagacgtga cactcccggc ttcatctaga ggatcatcta tgcagctgac gttcggtgac
    66001 gctggggatc tgggcaagcg caagcagacc cggcgcgaga ttttcatggc cgatatggag
    66061 caggtggttc cctggcagca actgcgcgtg ctgatcgcgc cgcactctcc ggtgtcgggg
    66121 cggccagggc ggcagccata cgccctggcg acgatgtggc ggattcatct gcagcagcag
    66181 tggtatgcgt tgagcgatcc ggcgatggaa gaagcgctgc acgagattcc gacattgcgg
    66241 cgctttgccc agctcggttg cttggacgac attcccgacg agtccacgat tctcaacgtt
    66301 cgacgcctgc tggagaccca tggccttgcc gcacggatgc tggaagcggt caacgcgcat
    66361 ctggcgcgca agggccagag cttctggtcc ggcacgattg tcgatgcgag acttatcgct
    66421 gcgcccagtt cgaccaagaa cgcccatcac gcgcgcgaca ctgagatgca tcagaccagg
    66481 aagcgcaatc agtggtattt cgggatgaag gcgcacatcg gcgtggatgc gttttccgtg
    66541 cgggcgcacc atgtccatgg cacagcagcc aatgtcgccg atgtcacggt gacgcacacc
    66601 ttgctgcatg gcaaagaaga ccgcgtgttc ggcaacagcg gctataccgg cgcagaaaaa
    66661 cgcgacgaac tgcgggactg caaagcagca tgcttcttcg ccgccaggcc ctcgacgatc
    66721 caagccatcg gcaacaaccg cgagcgtgct cgggaacagc gttgggaaca cgtcaaagcc
    66781 agcgtgcgcg cgaaggtgga gcatccattc cgggtgatca agcgccggtt cggctacacc
    66841 aaggtccgct atcgcggact ggccgagaac acggcacacg tgctgagctt gtttgcgctg
    66901 tcaaccctgt ggatgaagcg aaagcagtta ctgcacgcca tggagagcgt gcgcctgtaa
    66961 accggggaat tcccacggaa agcgccagaa gtggcgaaat ttcgaagatc caaacgccac
    67021 tgttcggaac gatgcgacat cccgcccttt caggcctcgt tgttcagacc ttccttaggt
    67081 tgccaagttg cggcgtggtg tttaaatcat tttcaaaaaa cttgaagagg tgtagtgatg
    67141 aaaccgagcc acatcggcaa cgcacatttt tcccatcccg gcagctcaaa cgcagaggtg
    67201 gccgacacca gccgtcggca gcagcaatcg tccggaacca cttcgcaaga gcatgtgaat
    67261 cccgcgctag agggcttggg cagtgcaccg cgtagccgac gggtcagctt cgggagttgg
    67321 gttggtgttc aaggtgagtc tcgtccggta ggccttgatt caagggagaa aaatgaaaaa
    67381 tatcaggacg ggaaatacaa agcttcttct gagaatcggc aggtgatgat tgaggagtac
    67441 gggcgcaaga ccgcggaacg cctttacgag acattccaag gtgcaccatt gccgaaggaa
    67501 tataaggcca acctaaaggc agggtctcct tcctatatga gaattcgtgg ggatgaaaag
    67561 gagagaaaaa aggaaggtgc ggtagcgttg aaacattatg agtatctagc gcgcgatgcc
    67621 aatgatccaa aggtgaatta cgagcacaag acactctatg cgcccaagga ggtcaggaga
    67681 agtcgtcttc gtgagctgga agctgatgcg gatcaagaac aaggcggcgc ctccagtagc
    67741 ggcagttgaa ttggccaagg tgctcgctgc aaccagcctg gccattgacg ctgcggaaga
    67801 tgagagcgtc agctcgttag cacacaaaaa tattgcacgg ctgccggcgc cgctggaatc
    67861 agcaactgca tcgctactgc ttgcctgctc cgtgcatgca tccgtttgcg ccaatatcgc
    67921 cggattgcga tagagcgtcc tacttcagcc tgcgcagcga gccggcaagg cccgccgcgc
    67981 aagtgctcag ttggccaacg ccagatcgtc cagcaatgcg cgcaggaagc gcgctgcttc
    68041 accgccggtg gcggcgcagt gatcgaaggt caacgacagc ggcatcacct tgtgggtttc
    68101 cacgccgccc atcaccgggg tgatctggta gcgcgcacgg ccggcggcca tgatcgccac
    68161 gcacggcggc accaccaccg gcgtggcgta gcggccggcg aacatgccga agttggacag
    68221 cgagatggtg tacccgctca attcggacgc ggcgatgctg cgcttttcca cctgctgacg
    68281 tagccggttg acgctttcgc ggacctgatt agtcgcccct gaaaaaccct ctcaaacacc
    68341 aaatgccatg tttggtggcc acatgatgct tgagcacgtt gaggggcgcg cccgcaccac
    68401 ctgcaaccag gcacgcaaaa aggcgatcca gcgcagcagc caccgcaggt tgtagccagc
    68461 ggcgcagccg agcacgtgca gtgcatcgcc ttgggcgcct ttgagatggc agcgattcaa
    68521 gcggcagtcc tgtttcagat gtccgatcac cggctctacc gcttgccgtc gtttgatcca
    68581 gcgccattgc cgtcgtgtca gcgtcttggc tttgccccga tgcaggatct gcacaccctc
    68641 cacgtcgcgc ccgcgatacc ccaggtccac gatcgccacc tgcgggatca cattcacatc
    68701 ctgcagcagc ccgcgcgcct gttccagtgc tcggccaacg tatcgccgtc gtaggattgc
    68761 caggaaaact gcgcgcgccc acgatcaagc ccttgcgcgc actcaccgca atgccgacct
    68821 tgacgccaaa ttcgtacggc tgcttgcctt gcccttgctg atgcattcca cttccggcgc
    68881 gtgcaaggcg tagagttttt gtttgtcctt gggacgctgt gccaacaacc gttgtgcgcg
    68941 ctccaaccag acaccgatgc gctcacgtac cgacggttcc agctgggcca gcttgcgttg
    69001 cagatcgcgt aatacgcgtc ccaggatcgt gcgttggcgt cgcagtacct tgcgcatgcg
    69061 cttgaactgg cgcgcatgcg catagcgccc ggccttgcgg ctcaaccccg gaccttgcct
    69121 cacataggtc tgccgcaaga cgatgccgtg gcgcttgggc agcagcacca gcttcttgcg
    69181 cgcacctcca gcaaacggct gtcggtggga tgggcgatcg ctttttcctg cacggtggta
    69241 tccacgatca cccgcgacaa ctcgcgtgcg tccaccgcct tcatcgcgtg agcggtgttg
    69301 atcgtatgcg ccaacagcgc ttccataccg gcttcgccca gacgctgtcg ccaacgtgtc
    69361 agggagctgg gatcgcacgg caagcaggtc tggaacacca cctcgccggt gaagaactgc
    69421 cagtatggat tttccagcca acgttcgcac accgcttcat cggacaggtc gtaggcgtgc
    69481 ttgaggtaga gcagcccagc gatcagacgc agcggcaatg cgggtcgacc gcctgcgccg
    69541 gtggtggccg gcaaccgcgg cgacaacgcc tgctccaacg cactccacgg cagccgatgg
    69601 ctcagctgga ccagtggatg gcgcacgtcg atctggttct ccagacgcga acgaaacagc
    69661 tcatcggcat gcaattgctc ggcggcagga cggcgtgtac gcatgggcga aaactgccag
    69721 aaaccagtac gtagagtaat gaaaactggc agttccagca cgccaaaacc gcaggtgagg
    69781 ccttgcaatg gatgcggtct gggggttttt caggggcgac tgattagcac gcactttcag
    69841 cggtgaacat ggtgacatca cgcagggccc gctcggacca cggcttgctg tcggctgcgg
    69901 cggccagcaa gctgggcacc agccgggtca gatcgaaacg gcggttgaac cgccacatcg
    69961 tctctgccag gtagcgctgg gcgtatttgg cgaatttgaa ggcgtgctag gcaccgtcca
    70021 gcgaacgctt tagtcgcccc tgaaaaaccc tctcaaacac caaatgccat gtttgctggc
    70081 cacatgatgc ttgagcacgt tgaggggcgc gcccgcacca cctgcaacca ggcacgcaaa
    70141 aaggcgatcc agcgcagcag ccaccgcagg ttgtcgccag cggcgcagcc gagcacgtgc
    70201 agtgcatcgc cttgggcgcc gttgagatgg caacgattca agcggcagtc ctgtttcaga
    70261 tgtccgatca ccggctctac cgcttgccgt cgtttgatcc agcgccattg ccgtcgtgtc
    70321 agcgtcttgg ctttgccccg atgcaggatc tgcacaccct ccacgtcgcg cccgcgatac
    70381 cccaagtcca cgatcgccac ctgcgggatc acattcacat cctgcagcag cccgcgcgcc
    70441 tggtccagtt gctcagccag cgtgtcgccg tcgtacgggt tacccgggaa actgcgcgcg
    70501 cccacgatca agcccttgcg cgcactcacc gcaatgccga ccttgacgcc aaattcgtac
    70561 gggctgcttg ccttgccctt gctgatgcat tccacttccg gcgcgtgcaa ggcgtagagt
    70621 ttttgtttgt ccttgggacg ctgtgtcaac aaccgttgtg cgcgctccaa ccagacaccg
    70681 atgcgctcac gcaccgacgg ttccagctgg gccagcttgc gttgcagatc gcgtaatacg
    70741 cgtcccagga tcgtgcgttg gcgtcgcagt accttgcgca tgcgcttgaa ctggcgcgca
    70801 tgcgcatggc gcccggcctt gcggctcaac cccggacctt gcctcacata ggtctgccgc
    70861 aagacgatgc cgtgtcgctt ggccagcagc accagcttct tgcgcgccac ctccagcaaa
    70921 cggctgtcgg tgggatgggc gatcgctttt tcctgcacgg tggtatccac gatcacccgc
    70981 gacaactcgc gtgtgtccac cgccttcatc gcgtgagcgg tgttgatcgt atgcgccaac
    71041 agcgcttcca tcccggcttc gcccagacgc tgtcgccaac gggtcaggga gctgggatcg
    71101 cacggcaagc aggtctggaa caccacctcg ccggtgaaga actgccagta cggattttcc
    71161 agccaacgtt cgcagaccgc ctcgtcggac aggtcgtagg cgtgcttgag gtagagcagc
    71221 ccagcgatca gacgcaccgg caatgcgggt cgaccgcctg tgctggtggt ggccggcaac
    71281 cgcggcgaca gcgcctgttc caacgcactc cacggcagcc gatggctcag ctggaccagc
    71341 ggatggcgca agtcgatctg gttctccaga cggaacgaaa cagctcattt cgcatgcaat
    71401 tgctcgcaga gacgcgttta gcatgggcga aactcgccag aaccagtagg ctaggagtaa
    71461 acgaaactgc cgttcagcac gccaaaaacc gcaggtgagg ttgcaggagc aggtctgggg
    71521 gtttttcagg ggcgacgctt taggttggac aacaccacgt tcacccagcg tgcgttctct
    71581 gcctcgcagc gacttcgacc gctgccttcg atcacggtgt gcgcgtgctc ggcttccagt
    71641 gctcgaaacg caccgagtcc atcactgtag acatctgctc caggatgcag gcgttgcccg
    71701 atccattccg acagcgccgc cttggtgaag cctgggaccg gatccatcac cgcgcgcaat
    71761 ggacgaccgt cttcagtggt ctccacggcg atcacgaaag ggcgcttgtt ctccgagccg
    71821 cgcccggcct tgccaccgtt gcgttctccg cccaggtagg catcgtccag ttgcacgatc
    71881 ccgcccaact tgcggttcgc cgcgcgttgg gtcatggcct gcatcagctt gtgcttcatt
    71941 ggccacgctg tcgggtagct cactcccagg tgtcgcatca actccagcgc cgacagggtc
    72001 gtcttgctct ggcccagcag atacatgcca agcagccagg tgcgtagcgg cagcttgctg
    72061 ttgtccatca ccgtgcccga gcgcaggctg gtctggcgat agcaggccgt gcactgccag
    72121 tacatggtgc cgtggcgctg gaatcgactg tgcgcggtag cggcgcaacg cggacaaaca
    72181 aagccctgtg gccagcgcga gatctccaac gcctgctcgc actgctgcgc gttgccatag
    72241 cgcttgagga acgccggcaa cgacagcccg gcttggaact gcacacgatt catggccatg
    72301 atctggtctc ggtggagcga cggtcctagc atcgaccggt cggctctcac tggctgcgac
    72361 tgtgctgaaa gatcgtgcta atcaggttcg cggatgccgt gcgcgtccag catgtcggcg
    72421 ttgcgtaacg ccggcacgaa caggccttct tcggtatcca cggcaatgcc gatatcgatc
    72481 tggttgtgca gggtgcggct gagggcgtcg ccgtcgaacc atgccttgag tgcgggcacc
    72541 gcctggcagg cgcgcacgat gccgcgcacc aaacgcacgg tgacatcgtt gccggggtgc
    72601 caggcgtgca ggtcggcatc gtcgttgagc gtggtcggca ttaccttggt agtcgcccct
    72661 gcaaaacccc gcgaccccgc atgaacacag ggtttgcggc gttacagcag gggcgccgat
    72721 ccctcacaat tggtctatca gcatctgatt cctgggagtt ttaccgatgg cccacaccca
    72781 gaacgccgac ttcttccggc agcccttggc cgagatgatc gatccgcgcc acccgctggc
    72841 ggtgctggcc cgtcggctgc cctgggcgca gatcgaggcg gtgttggcgc cgcatttcgc
    72901 tcgcaaggtg cgcgcaggtc gcgcggtggc gcaacatgat ctgttcggcc ccttggtgca
    72961 agtggccggt gccggtattg ccgctgccgg ccgcccacgc cttcccattc gcttgatggc
    73021 cagcctgttg gacctgaagc acgcttacaa gctcagcgac gaggaactgg tggagcgctg
    73081 ggcccagaac gtggtctggc agcacttcag cggcatggcg ttctatgagc cgcgcctgcc
    73141 ctgcgatgcc acgcaggtcg ggcgttttcg cgtggccatc ggtgaggccg gggtcgagga
    73201 actgctcaag gccaccatcg acaccgcggt gtcctccaag gccatcgtgc ccgccgagtt
    73261 cgaacggctg atcgtggaca ccaccgtgca ggagaaggcc attgctcatc cggtggattg
    73321 gcgcctgatg gagaacgcgc ggcacaagct ggtggcggcg gccaagcgcg cgggcatcgc
    73381 gctcaagcag accttcgcca aagaaaccaa gacgctgcgg cgcaaagccg gcggctacgc
    73441 ccatgccagg cagttcaagc gcctgcgcaa ggtcctcaaa cgccagcgca cgctcctggg
    73501 catcgtactg cgcgaggtgc agcgcaagat cgggcaagcc agccaggcca cggcgccggc
    73561 gccggcgctg gagaatctgc acacgctgat gcagcgcgcc gagcgcatcc atgctcagca
    73621 acccaatggc aagaacaaac tctatgccct gcacgcgccc gaagtggagt gcatcggcaa
    73681 gggcaaggcg cgcaagccct acgagttcgg ggtgaaggtc agcgtggcca tcacgcacaa
    73741 acagggcctg atggtcggcg cgcgcagctt caccggcacc ctctatgacg accacacgtt
    73801 gcacgagcaa ctggagcagg cccggatcct gagcgaggac acagcaggcg cacctaaaca
    73861 ggtggtggtg gacctgggct ttcgcggtgt ggatgcggcc aatcccggcg ttgagatcat
    73921 ccaccggggc acgttcaaac gcctgacaga tgagcagcgc cgctggctga agcgacgcca
    73981 ggcggtggag ccggccatcg gacacttgaa gcacgacaac ggcatggatc ggtgctggtt
    74041 gcaaggagcg aacggcgatg cgctgcacgc agtgctgtgc gcggcggggg acaacatccg
    74101 ctggttgctg cgggccatgg tgcgtctggg actgaagggt ctttttgcgc ctatggttgc
    74161 gagactcatc atgctgccca cagtgctcgc aatgtcattg cgagcgagga acacacgccc
    74221 acatcggttg gcttggtgtg tttggtgaat tttgcagggg cgactacaga gcagggtttg
    74281 taagcaccat caggcgtgcg gtgtttgcca atttccgcta ctgtgaacgg cggtttcttg
    74341 caatttcaat gctggtggct tcgatgacag aaaatcctgg gcgctgcaat ggcgatgtca
    74401 gcaccccgtt gcgaatgatc aaacctcgac tccgtctatg caccgctaaa gtgctccaat
    74461 acctgacgtg aaatgagctg accttcgcac tgcatccgac tcagctcatc ttgcttccac
    74521 tcccttgcca gacgcccgtt ctcaagcatc cagactcgct gcgcatacga ttgagcaagg
    74581 tcgatgttgt gcgttactaa taacacgctt tgaccactca cctgcgtcag ttcatgcaaa
    74641 aacttcagcg tacggccgac actgggcaag tccaatccgt taagtgattc gtctaaaagc
    74701 agcaaccgcg gcgtgccaac catagccaag gagatcgcta gtttctgccg agttccaagc
    74761 gagtatgacg cgatcggagc atgcatgtaa gggtataaat ccactaaagt cgcataatca
    74821 atcgccatct tgatggcatt cgtgcgtaat gcagccgcta caagatcgag cgcatgaaat
    74881 ccagtcaaac gctccggcag catgttcggt gccaccgcga gcccgatggg tggacggctt
    74941 ccaatctcta gatccgtata aaccaaggtg ccaccgctta tcttatgcaa tccagaaaga
    75001 atccgcacca aagtggattt tcccgaagca ttcgcgccga tcagaactac cacttcacca
    75061 gcagcaatcc tcgcagtaaa gtcaaacaaa acgtggtgag cagcataacc tgcacacacc
    75121 gcattcatat taagtaatgt cacactttct ccgtccaagc atgatgccct cttcgaatca
    75181 accagaacaa gtggagcggt aatatgaaca cagcgatcgg gccagcaact agagctacga
    75241 gcggaaatat agtatttacc atacgaaaaa ttgaacgacg gccgcctcca attcctacaa
    75301 ggtcgctcac tacccatatc actccaacat aacacactac cactagctcc accaaaacaa
    75361 ccattatcca aatcagttta tgtaggacaa ccccagcaat tgcaatcgga gccgtcatgc
    75421 ctgcggcaat tgcgacagga aaccatatca gacgtgatac cgcacgccac ggcgccacgc
    75481 ctgtccaagc cagcaacctg tgcagttcca tcgccccagc gaccagcaag ctctgacaaa
    75541 agatgaatgt gatagccgat atcgccactg ccatacccag cataccggga tgctcaatac
    75601 gtacagccca taccgaagtg atagagatgg aaagtattgc gacgataaag aaaaatccaa
    75661 ccgttttcgg gcgcggcatc tgtagcatgg gagctgcagg catgatacgt atgaatccac
    75721 gactgtttgc aacagacgta gaaatcaaaa cattcagacg ccctctattt ccaaagaagg
    75781 aaaatacgaa tccagtaaaa aatacggcag ccgctgtggc tacacctaat ctagatatga
    75841 aaaaccaatg ggaggcgacg acgctaatac aagccatgct tacagcacca cgtaatccac
    75901 caaacagaca acgtaatttt cgctcgttac agtagtgtcg atggtgcatg caccacgcga
    75961 gccaatgccc atgaaggtag aacgaagtcc tgcgcgacga tagccatcct gacacaccac
    76021 cactgagcaa cattcccccc aacagcccta gctttccgcc agcagacaga acatgaggct
    76081 gaactgtacg catcggcaac cacgagaccc aaacaaacgc cagtatgatt cctagcagca
    76141 tagccacatt ggcgatcgct tcaattcgat attttcgtaa gcgccaccag cgcgaatacc
    76201 aaacaacaac tcttgcccct gtacaaggaa gcactgtagc cagcctacgc tccagtggtg
    76261 tcaataacaa aatcattaaa atgcctctaa taaaggcggg ctcatggagc ccgcccagcg
    76321 caacctgatt aacttggaac cagcagcagt acaacaaata caccagcaca caaaggaccg
    76381 cccactgcat ccgacgcccc cgtcggtgca acgttcactt ccagatcatc cagaacaatg
    76441 gcttgcatga gacttccttg aattgcactc tcaatggacg ccttaacaga cgagtgccat
    76501 ctgccacgac gttactacat gaacttcata ccgtcctttc agccaccatc gagcgcgcac
    76561 ggaagcgaac aacctcatcg cgatcatcag cgcccagctc aatcaatcgc agacgctcac
    76621 ctgcagataa ttctctaaga gtagaagcgg caaccaatgc cgcctcacgc acacgccgac
    76681 aaggcgcatc aataattagc gactcaatta catcagcagt gtcgctattt gccagctgac
    76741 ctgccagcgc cacaatagat gcacgcttgt gcaccaatgc tatttgtggc atttcaatga
    76801 tgcgaccgtc ggatggatca aaaaaatact gatccggctc acactcacgc ttcttcgtca
    76861 ccattagatt aagcgatact gacaattgct ccggtggaaa ctgcgtatgc acatccactt
    76921 tctcgcgata gaccatgaca cgacctacct gcagcattgt gcgccctaga gactccagtt
    76981 caacaacctc gcctatatac ccacgcaccc gagaaggatc atactgataa aggtttgttt
    77041 cgtatcccgg gccgtgatag ccgaccgtca taaaatggaa attatgatcg tgcgtatttc
    77101 gataactaaa aacccgctcc tcctgggaac gaaagttctc agacaatttc agcggcgtcc
    77161 aaatatttgc ccgcaagaaa aacccgcgcc ccgccaccaa aaacactgac tgcggcgtat
    77221 atgctgcaag cgaactatga tctaaaaatt tcttaatagc acgattgaaa taggatggaa
    77281 tcaggtcaac atcgttcgct agcttacgga aatgaggcgc tgactccgcc aaaccttccg
    77341 cacaactaag gtccacatgt tgctccacat gcgctataaa ttcctctatt cgcaacttat
    77401 ctgtgcaagc tggatcaatc gtaattggca tgactcatcc ttgtggcaaa attcgattga
    77461 aagccttatg tgcggccgcg cgtatgtgtg gatgcggatc ctcttctgca acctttaatc
    77521 ttggcaccag caattcaggc gccacatatc caagcgcctg cattgcagcc cagcgaacaa
    77581 aatattgttg atgatcgcaa aggtgcgaca atgctggaac agcagctcga ttcatcatag
    77641 caccgagtgt tcgcgacatc gaaacaagct ctgaatcaac agggtcggct gcaatggcct
    77701 gtaaagcctg ccctgtatcg cgatgaaatg cccattgcaa tgggtggtgt gcggtcgaaa
    77761 caaatttcac aaccaatact ttcgcttcta ccatgacatc aaacagatca tgccgactat
    77821 ctatggtgat aagatcgccc ggcgcatgaa ctcgccgcac ggctgactca agccgcaaag
    77881 ccgagtcgaa tgtcccgata tcaatccctt gcggcaaggt atagtgatca gctgcaagtg
    77941 cttgctgccc cgccacgacg acgaccatgt gctgaggcat cgtgtagaca aactccgaag
    78001 agcgagagta aaacccaact ctcagctgcc acttcgggcc gttagccata acaatataat
    78061 caggttccca ccgaggggat tcgtagacgg gatttccggc tattttccgc aactcagcag
    78121 cagccacccg tgacaataca tccgtgccac ataccagtga cctcagcttc tcgctcatgc
    78181 gaaagaagcc cccgtgataa tcacgagcca tttgctcgtc agcttccctg gcaaactcga
    78241 caagttctgg atgcatttcc atattacacc tcctgtgcat gtcatcggat gataactatg
    78301 aatcgcgttt aggcgcaagc ccctactatg tagcgctgct gcactcccac tagcaggctg
    78361 ctgaaatacc tctctaccag tagactaccc gaatcccgac acagcccaat ccgatgcgtg
    78421 gcgtagacgt cttcagcgaa cagttgttca cggtcaagcg gctggaggaa ttcatcccgg
    78481 tcaatcaccc attgcgcccg gtgcgggaga tggtcaacga ggcgctgcgg cgtttggacg
    78541 gtctgtttga gcggatgtac gcgcccaacg acaagggagg ccgtccgagc atcgcgccag
    78601 agaagctgac gcgggcgatg ctgctgcagg tgttctacag cattcgttcc gagcgccagt
    78661 tgatggagca ggtgcagtac aacctgttat ttcggtggtt catcggcctg tcgatggacg
    78721 atgcggtgtg ggtgccgacg gtgttcagca agagccgcga acgcctgatc gaacacgacg
    78781 tggtggtggc gctgttcaac gagatcgtgg cgatggccga tgccaagggc tggctgtcgg
    78841 gcgagcactt cagcgtggat ggcacgctga tccaggcctg ggccgggcac aagagtttcg
    78901 tgcgcaagga tggcgatgac aatggcgacg gcacggactt ccgcggcacg tttcggagca
    78961 atgaaacgca cgtctccacg accgatccgc acgcgcgtct gtaccgcaag ggcaagaccg
    79021 ccagtgagtt gcgttacatg ggccatacgc tggccgacaa tcgccacggg ctgatcgcca
    79081 atgcacgggt gacccatgcc gatggtcacg ccgagcgtga agcggccaag gtcatgatcg
    79141 gtgacgcccg ccaggcgaac ccggacggtg cattgacgct gggcgcggac aaggggtacg
    79201 acgcggccga attcgtcgag gcgttgaagc aaatcggagt tgccccgcat atcgcgcaga
    79261 acaccagcaa tcgtcgctca gcggttccgg atgaggtggc tgcacgcgtt ggctatgcga
    79321 tctcgcagac caagcggaaa ctgattgaac aaggctttgg ctggggcaag ctgatcggca
    79381 ccattggcca cgtgatggtg cggggcctgg agaaggtgga tcaggtgttc atgttgaata
    79441 tgaccgccta caacctggta cgcatgcgta ccctaggaca gatgtgtctg cagaccgggg
    79501 aaacggcatg aaaagggcaa aaatcagctc aaatcggctc aaatcaggca atcaaggtca
    79561 tgcgtcggtg acttcatggt caaattttca ccacttctga ggtgcgaaga gacatgccga
    79621 tggtgccgac tcgcttggcg gctggtattt cagcagcctg ctaggaaacc tctgaacaac
    79681 gcaccacaaa tgcgagacac tatttgttcg gaatgaggag gcatccatgc aactgacgtt
    79741 cggtgacgcc gagggcctgg gcaagcgcaa gcagacccgg cgcgagatct tccttgcgga
    79801 gatggagcgc atcgtgccgt ggaagcgact gcttgccctg atcgagccgc actatccggt
    79861 gtcaggacga ccgggtcggc agccgtacgc gctggcgacg atgttgcgga ttcatctgtt
    79921 gcagcagtgg tatgcgttga gcgatccggc gatggaagag gcattgcacg agatcccgac
    79981 cctgcggcgt ttttcccagc tgggcggctt ggataacgtt ccagacgaga ccacgattct
    80041 caactttcgc cgtttgctgg aaacccacgg cattgccgct cggatgctgg aagcggtcaa
    80101 cgcccatttg tcgcgcaagg ggcagagcct gcggtcgggc acgatcgtcg atgcgacgct
    80161 gatcgctgcg cccagttcga ccaagaatgc cgatcgtgcg cgcgaccctg agatgcatca
    80221 gaccaagaag ggcaaccagt ggtatttcgg gatgaaggcg catattgggg tggatgaatt
    80281 ttccgggctg gtacaccacg tgcagtgcac cgcagccaac gtggccgatg tcacggtgac
    80341 gcacgcattg ctgcacggca aggaagacag cgtgttcggc gacagcggct acaccggtgc
    80401 ggaaaaacgc gacgagttgc agagctgcga ggctgcattt ttcattgccg ccaagcgctc
    80461 cacgattcaa gccattggca acaagcgcgc gcgtgcttgg gcagaacgtt gggaacactt
    80521 caaggcaagc gtgcgcgcga aggtggagca cccattccgg gtgatcaagc ggcagttcgg
    80581 ctacaccaag gtgcgctatc gcggcctggc caagaacacc gcacaggtgc agacgttatt
    80641 tgcgctgtcg aatctgtgga tggtgcgccg gcacttgctg ccggccaggg gataatgctg
    80701 cctggcggca gccaaaaccg ccagaacgtt gcaaaaatcg cacccgactc agcatttttg
    80761 gctctcttga atttcaagtg ggttgccggg catgcgggtt gaacgtttgg aagtccagct
    80821 tgccggcaat caggaagatg acggtcttga tggtggacag gcgtttgaag ccgcgagctc
    80881 tgcgcttggc ggactggaac aggccattga tggcttcaag gaagccgttg gtctgacggg
    80941 tctgcgccca ggcgacgatg ccgtccatgt ggcggcgcac gagggctgcg acttccttca
    81001 tcgcctcgac cttggatcgc atcacgcaga cgcaccagtg cttgagcatc tcgcgcatca
    81061 cgttgatctg ctttcggtca agcgcctcgc gcaactgctc cttgtagagc cacgcgcggg
    81121 ccgtccgtgt gagcttgggt gccgtgatca gcccgtgcaa cgctgcgccg gccgtcggtt
    81181 tgaggctgaa gacatccttg agcagcgtcc agcgcatgcc cttgagggac ttctcggtgc
    81241 gctgctcgat gcgcctggtt ttgtccacgg ccgcgttcgc atgtccgaca acgtggaact
    81301 tgtcgaaggt gatctgcgcg ttgggcaact ggtcgcttac gcccttgatg aacgcgggcg
    81361 acatgtcgat gctcaccgag gtgatctgtt cgggagggca gccatgagct gccagatcgg
    81421 cagccagcgc cttcacggct ttggcgtccc gcccctcagt cacgaagatc acgcgtcgcg
    81481 cctgggcgtc ggcagccaag gtcacatagt cgtggccgcg agcgcgcgac gtctcgtcga
    81541 tggccagcga cgtgacgtcg ctgaagtcgg cctgctccag ggccatctcg acatagcggt
    81601 tgcacacctg catgcaccgg tacgccgact cgcccacgat gcgcgcaacg gccgcgaacg
    81661 gcatctgctg cgacaacatc agcaccagcg cctcgaacaa cagcgtgaag cccgacaacc
    81721 gcccagcgaa gtccggctcg accaggcgaa ccgatccgtc cccaagcttc acacgcggcg
    81781 tgcgaacctt caggtagcac tcgtgctgga aaaagttcag gtgccggtag gtcttgacca
    81841 cggtgtcatg aaccggatgc agaccctttt ggcccgatac cttgaacctc gtgcccggct
    81901 tgaagtccac cggcaccgtc aacaccttgg tcgcttcgtc gaactcgacc gcgcctaccg
    81961 accacggcgc gccgatcccc agcgccgctt caaacacctt ggccgtcatc ccaatccccg
    82021 cgtcagtggt aaaccagccg aaatcctacc cactcaaatt ttcagagagc cgcatttttc
    82081 cagtcattga aatgcaagaa gctggaattt tagaggtttg atgggttgtt cagaccttcc
    82141 ctagcccgac gatacgcatc atgatgctgt agagtcgcgt cccaggattc gccttcaact
    82201 taatgacttc ctagagcgtg acacgatcac gttaacatgt ctcaatgaac aactctgccg
    82261 atctgctaaa ggaactgcgc atcgaccgta aggccccgtc ccgcgaatcg ccctcggggc
    82321 gcggaggggg gatcgccatc gccacgctcg tcgtcgttat cgtgctgctg ctcggtttag
    82381 ccgcgtggtg gtggcttggt cgggcgcagc cgctgcaggt gcgcaccgta ccgttggtgg
    82441 cgatcagcgc cggcagcacg tcgtcgtcgg tccttgatgc cagcggctac gtggtggcgc
    82501 gacgcatggc cacggtgtca gcgcaggtca ccggcaaggt gctgcaggtg atgatcgagg
    82561 aaggcatgcg cgtggaggcc ggtcaggtga tggccacgct cgatccgatc gagaccaatg
    82621 cgcagcgcga ggtcggtgcc gcgcaactcg cggcggcgcg cagtcaggtg cagaacgtcc
    82681 aggctcagct ggttgtggcc gaggccgatg cgatgcggct gcagtcgctg gtcggcgagc
    82741 aactggtatc gcgttcgcag tacgatcagg cgatgtcgca gcgcgatgcg ctgcgcgcgc
    82801 agctgcaggt ggcccagcgc aatgtcgcgg tcgccacgca cgagttgtcg ctgtcagaca
    82861 tccacgtcga cttcaccgtg gtgcgcacgc cgttcgccgg cgtggtcact gccaaggccg
    82921 cgcagccggg cgagatcgtc tcgccgctgg ccaccggcgg tttcacccgc accggcatcg
    82981 gcacgattgt cgacatggat tcgttggaag tggaagtgga ggttggcgag gcctacatcg
    83041 gccgcgtgca gccgaagatg ccggccgaag tgatcctcga cgcctatcca gactggcgca
    83101 tcccggccga ggtgatcgcg atcatcccgg ctgccgaccg cggcaaggcc acagtcaagg
    83161 tgcgcgtggc gcttaaggtc aaggatgcac gcatcgtgcc ggacatgggc gtgcgggtga
    83221 gttttctgga aaaggccacg gcgcagcagc agaacacgcc gaagggcgtg cgggtaccgg
    83281 ttgcgtcact gctgcatcgt gacggcacca gccgcgtctt cgtcctcggc aaagacaacc
    83341 acgtcgccct gcgcgaggtg aagaccggca tcgacatggg cagcgacaag caggtggtat
    83401 caggcgtatc tgcgggcgat acagtggtcg tcgagccacc gcaggcgttg aaggatggag
    83461 atgcggtgac gttgtccagc gacgcacagg agtgagtgcg cagcgcgcgc aagtgtggtc
    83521 ttcgtttgaa tgttgcgtgg attggttcta ggtcgtgagc ggcgttgctg ttgttgcttt
    83581 cgagcgccct gacgagtccg cgtctgtggc gcctgccagg gaatgcagct tcgtaccgga
    83641 atcggggaaa tccaaagtga cagcaacaac cacacctgct gcacttgaac ctgcaaagac
    83701 agtggagtcg ccgatgttga tagccgcacg cgtggcgaca tgcatgaaat ggaaacatat
    83761 cgataccgat cgcatcgcaa taccagcccc ccatcattga tctcgttcac gccacatcga
    83821 aacgcagagg atcccccgca atgaccgccc tcgttaccct ccgcaacgtc accaagacct
    83881 accagcgcgg cccggagaag gtgcaggtgc tgcatggcat cgatctggaa atcgagcgcg
    83941 gcgacttcgt cgcgctgatg ggtccttccg gttcgggcaa gaccacactg ctgaacctga
    84001 tcggtggact cgacacgccg tcaggcggcg agatcgagat cgaaggcgag cgcatcgacc
    84061 tcatgagcgg cggtcagctg gccacctggc gcagccatca cgtcggcttc gtgttccagt
    84121 tctataacct gatgccgatg ctcaacgcgc agaagaacgt cgagctgcca ctgctgctga
    84181 ccaacctcgg tgcagcgcag cgcaggcgcc atgccgaaat cgcgttgacg ctggtcggcc
    84241 tcgatgagcg ccgcagccac aagcccagcg aattgtccgg cggccagcag cagcgcgtgg
    84301 cgattgcgcg ggccatcgtc tccgatccca ccttcctgat ctgcgacgag cccaccggtg
    84361 acctcgaccg ccacaacgcc gaggagatcc tcaagctgct gcagcaactc aaccgcgagc
    84421 acggcaagac catcatcata gtcacccacg atcccaaggc cgccgagtac gcctcgcata
    84481 ccgtgcatct ggacaagggc gagctggccg acgcactggt cgctgactaa ccggagacga
    84541 cgatgaaata cttctcgctc gtatgggcgc agctgttccg cagcgagacg cggacgctgc
    84601 tgaccctgct gtcggtggtc gctgcattcc tgttgttcgg catgctcgat tcggtgcgtg
    84661 tggcgttcaa ttccggcggc agcatcgaag gcgtcaaccg cctggtggtg acctcgcgcc
    84721 tgtcgatcac ccagtcgctg ccgatccgcc tgggtacgca gatacgcgag gtggccgggg
    84781 tgcgcgatgt gacctcggcg atatggttcg gtggcatcta taaagatccg aagaacttct
    84841 tcgccaactc ctcggtggct ccgaactact tcgacgtcta ccgtgaactg cagattcctc
    84901 cagaacagct gaaggcgttc cataccacac gcgccggcgc gatcgttggc gaatcgctgg
    84961 ccaaagagtt cggctggaag ctcggcgaca ccatcccact gcaggcgacg ctcttcccac
    85021 gcggcggcag caataactgg ccgctggaac tggtcggcat cttccgctcc aaggaccgca
    85081 cgctggccgc caacgaggaa cgccagctga tgatgaattg gaagtacttt gatgaatcca
    85141 atgactacat caaaaacaag gtcagctggt acacggtgac gctggacaac cccgaccatg
    85201 cctcgcgcgt tgcgcaggcg atcgatgcga tctcggccaa ctccgatcac gaaaccaaga
    85261 gccagaccga atcggcattt caacaggcct tcgttaagca gttcgccgac atcggcatga
    85321 tcgtcacctc gatcatgggc gcggtgttct tcacactgct gctgttgacc ggcaacacca
    85381 tggcccaggc ggtacgcgag cgcatcccgg aactggcgac gctgaagacg ctcggcttca
    85441 aggacggcac gctgctgact ctggtgatgg tcgaatcggt gctactgatt gggctcggtg
    85501 gtgcgaccgg actgggtctt gcggcgttga tcctgccggg gctggcgtca aaggcaatgg
    85561 gcatgctgcc tccgaacgtg ccacttcaaa cctggctggt cggtgccggg ctgatcgtgg
    85621 tgatcggcgt ggtagtcggc gtgctgccgg cgctacgcgc gaagcgtctg aagatcgtcg
    85681 atgccctggc tgggcgctga gaggagatcg acatgaagaa gcattggttg ggcaacgcgc
    85741 tgtcgatcct gctgatggtg gtgggcctgg gcgtgtggat cgcgctgcca tggatcggcg
    85801 tgctggcggt ggctgtggcg ctaatgctgt ggctgctgct gacccgcagc ggtcggctat
    85861 cgctggctgc cgcgcgcatc ggcatcgcca gccttccgca gcgctggggc gcgagttcgg
    85921 tgatcgtggt cggcatcgcc ggtgtggtcg gcgtgctggt ggcgatgttg gcgatgggac
    85981 gcggttttga agtcacgctc aacagcaccg gcgacgacac cacggcgatc gtgctgcgcg
    86041 gcggttcgca ggcggagacc aactcagtga tcacccgcga cttggtgcct ctggtcagcg
    86101 cgctacccgg catcgccaag gacgtgcagg gtcgcgcgat gatctcgccg gagctgtcgc
    86161 aggtggtcaa cctggtctcc aagtccgacg gcaccgacgt gaatgcgcag ttccgcggcg
    86221 tcggcgagca gggttgggcg gtgcacgaca aggttaagat cgtcgatggc cggcgcttcg
    86281 gcaccggcct gcgcgagatc gtggtcggca agggcgcgca gaaccagttc cgcgggctgg
    86341 atgtcggcag aacgctgagc ctgggcaacc agacctggac cgtggtcggc gtgttcgctt
    86401 ccggcgatgc gcacgattcg gagctgtgga ccgatgcgca gaccctggcc agcacctacc
    86461 agcgcagcgc ctggcagtcg atcagcgcgc gcaccgaggg caaggccggc ttcgaccggt
    86521 tcagggccgc gatggccgcc gacccacggc tcaagctcga cgtcgatacc acgcgcagct
    86581 actacggcaa gcagggcggc gggctgagca agctgatcgg tatcctcggc acggtgatcg
    86641 gcgcgatcat ggcggtcggt gcggtgttcg gcgcactcaa caccatgtac gcggcggtgg
    86701 ccacgcgtgt acgggagatt gccacgatgc gcgcgcttgg cttccgcagt acgccggtgg
    86761 tgatggcggt gatgctggag acaatgctgc tggcgctgct cggcggcgta ctgggtggcg
    86821 cgattgcatg ggcggtgttc aacggctaca gcgtgtccac actgggcagc aacttcagcc
    86881 aggtggtgtt ccagttcaag gtctcgccgg agttgctgtg gagcgggctg aagtgggcgc
    86941 tgggaatcgg gctggtcggc ggcctgtttc ctgccctgcg tgctgcacgg ctgccgatta
    87001 ccaccgcact gcgcgaggta tgaggtaggg cagtctcaag attcaagtgc aacacgtgat
    87061 ttgagtgctg cgatttcttc ctccattgcc tcgcttggtg tcttccatcc gagcgtctga
    87121 cgagggcggg tattcatcag cagtgcgatg tgattgagat actcttggct gacagtggac
    87181 aggtcggcgc ccttgggcag gaattggcgc agcaggccgt tggtgttctc gttacttccc
    87241 cgctgccacg gcgcatgtgg atcagcgaac cacacgtcga tgttcaatcc ttgcatcagc
    87301 tcggcgtagc acgtgagctc ggtaccgcga tcgtaggtca gacttgtccg cattgaggcc
    87361 ggcagtttct tcatttgccg ggtaaaccct tccagcgcat ctgcggccgt gcagccatcc
    87421 atgcggcaca gcacgacaaa gcgcgtcttg cgttccacca acgtgcccac gcaagaacga
    87481 ttgaatgcgc ccttgatcaa gtcgccttcc caatgacctg ggaccaagcg cgtctgcact
    87541 tcttcggggc gatgcacaat ccgcaactcc tccggcaccc agctgcgtgt ggccgccgtt
    87601 gtacgccgtc atccgcgttt gggcttgtgc tgacgcaggg cctggaccag ttccttcttc
    87661 aagcccccac gcggatgcgc gtagatgcta gcgtaaacct gattagcacg cactttcagc
    87721 ggtgaacagg gtgacatcac gcagggcccg ctcggaccac ggcttgctgg cggctgctgc
    87781 ggccagcaag ctgggcacca gccgggtcag atcgaaacgg cggttgaacc gccacatcgt
    87841 ctctgccagg gagcgctggg cgtatttggc gaatttgaag gcgtgatagg caccgtccag
    87901 cgaacgcttt aggttggaca acaccacgtt gacccagcgt gcgttctctg cctcgcagcg
    87961 acttcgaccg ctgccttcga tcaccgtgtg cgcgtgctcg gcttccagtg ctcgaaacgc
    88021 accgagtcca tcactgtaga catctgctcc aggatgcagg cgttgcccga tccattccga
    88081 cagcgccgcc ttggtgaagc ctgggaccgg atccatcacc gcgcgcaatg gacgaccgtc
    88141 ttcagtggtc tccacggcga tcacgaaagg gcgcttgttc tccgagccgc gcccggcctt
    88201 gccaccgttg cgttctccgc ccaggtaggc atcgtccagt tgcacgatcc cgcccaactt
    88261 gcggttcgcc tcgcgttggg tcatggcctg catcagcttg tgcttcattg gccacgctgt
    88321 cgggtagctc actcccaggt gtcgcatcaa ctccagcgcc gacaggttcg tcttgctctg
    88381 gcccagcaga tacatgccaa gcagccaggt gcgtagcggc agcttgctgt tgtccatcac
    88441 cgtgcccgag cgcaggctgg tctggcgata gcaggccgtg cactgccagt acgtggtgcc
    88501 gtgacgctgg aatcgactgt gcgcggtagc ggcgcaacgc ggacaaacaa agccctgtgg
    88561 ccagcgcgag atctccaacg cctgctcgca ctgctgcgcg ttgccatagc gcttgaggaa
    88621 cgccggcaac gacagcccgg cttggaactg cacacgattc atggccatga tctggtctcg
    88681 gtggagcgac ggtcctagca tcgaccggtc ggctctcact ggctgcgact gtgctgaaag
    88741 atcgtgctaa tcaggttcag ccaagacccc atggcggcct ggtattgggc gggtttagcg
    88801 ataagctggg aggtgctgca gctgaaggtc agggctaatc aggtaataat ataagttggc
    88861 aatggtgatt ttctgttggg tatgaaattc gctggtattc actcctcacc aaccaccgta
    88921 atcaccagct cactatcccg cacagtgatg cgcagtttgc acccgatggc gaagcccagc
    88981 tgctccagcc agcgaccacg cagccgcagt gcgggtacgc gctgatggct gtcaggatag
    89041 tagccatacc ccatggtgca ctgctgtgtc gcacgcaagc gtcgcggtgg gcgttgtttg
    89101 cgcgcaagct cggcagcatt cagggcctcg gcctgctcgc gcgtcatcat cgggctgagc
    89161 gttggttcca caaacgtcca ttgccggtcc gtgcatggcg tcgcttggct tggcgaacgc
    89221 ttgtttgttg ttttactgcg gcgagatgaa ggttgacgca tggcaaaagc ctcctcggtg
    89281 cacgagaccc atcgccaacg gcgacgggat gtcgggaggt tagaaaccgc acgtagccgg
    89341 cgggcgtatt tccccgaagg gtgttgtatt agccgccctc ccgacgcagg cattgcgtcg
    89401 gtttgcacct gcgaacaggt acaaaaaacc caccggtttg acggaggtgg gtaccgctac
    89461 gtgaggagtt tctacgctcc ttgattgcga gattgcgatc agttgaatcc gatgtcaacc
    89521 catgcaccgg aggcgacaca ccgcgctatc gcatggccac cccagccatg gtcgaagacg
    89581 tgctgcagca tgcgtgccgt cgtcagccgg gtgtggacag tgcattcaca accggagtgg
    89641 aagcgttgtc catgcagcac ggggcacagg ccgcgcccac cgggcggctg cgccgtcgtt
    89701 ttgttagccg cttccagcgt gaaatgcggc gcttgcgaag cgcgcgctcc gagcgcaaca
    89761 cgtgcaccac cacgatgcgc tgcccatcca agcggtagat cacgcggcaa ggtggttcga
    89821 caatctggcg atagcgcgag cgcttgagtt cctgtagccg gcttccactg tccgggggtt
    89881 cgatcaactg ctcaacgtgc gcgaacaccc gtttcaccag cgccgctgca gcgggcacgt
    89941 tgtcaattgc gatgtcgtcg gcagtcgctt ccaaatcagc cagtgtcggc gccgaccaga
    90001 ctatttcagc cgtcgtgcca cgcgttgcta tgcctgttca tgggtcagcg tgcggccttg
    90061 cgctactgcc atttctccac gggcgattcc ttcgaggatc gccatgcgct gctgcatgcg
    90121 ctcatagctg gcaacatcca ccagataggc gctgggtaaa ccgtgctgtg tgatcaggat
    90181 tggctccttg tcgcgctctg tagctgcaag aagttcggtc gcctgaccct tgagcgtggt
    90241 gacacgttcg gtgcgcatgg agtgacagca aagtatcagt ccgggcgagg aaaacggccg
    90301 gcccaacgac gtcagactgc gccttcacgc ctcgctcaac ggccgcaggc acagccagat
    90361 cgcataccaa tgcgatagcg cgccgcccag gacatgcgcg tgccagatgg cgcggttgta
    90421 gatgagggat ttgcgcacat agaacgccac gcccacggtg tagaacgcgc cgccggcggc
    90481 gatgagccag agcaccacgc tgtccagccc ggcgatcatc tggttgatca ccacgatgcc
    90541 cgcccagccc agcagtaagt agatcgccac ccagaagccc ttggcgatgc cgggcaggca
    90601 cagcttggcg aacacgccga acaaggccac gcaccagacg ctgaggatca tcacccaccg
    90661 ccaggtgcca tcgagcgcga ccaggaaaaa tggcgtgtac gagccggcga tcatgacgaa
    90721 gatgccggcg tggtcgaact tgcgcagcat cggttggcgc tgcggcggag cgaagttgta
    90781 agccgccgaa caggcaaaca tcaccagcag ccccagcgca tagatgcagg tggccagcag
    90841 catggtctgg ctggcgtgcg cgcgccacac cagccaggcg ccgccaacga tggccaggaa
    90901 cagaccggcg gcatgcaccg caatatcggc gcggcgggcg gggacagact tgtaatgcgg
    90961 agcagtgacg ttggtggaca cgggcacggc ggttcttcga tgagggggat cccacagcgt
    91021 gcagggcagc cgtgacgcta tggggtccac aggatacccg gcttgctgaa tccgctcagt
    91081 gaggcaggct gggcgcgggg gcgccggtct cataccctga gacatccttt tcgtttgatc
    91141 tccctctttg ggagcctttg ccgtatgcct ccgtttgccc tcgctccccg taccgaaacc
    91201 gccgaacgcg cgctggccac caccgacggc cggcccagcc gcgatggcgc gctgctcacc
    91261 gagcgcctgg aacggcgcta ccacgaccgc atcaccggca gcttcaccat tcccgggcgc
    91321 gacggccgct acgcgccgat tcccgaagat gtgcccagcg cactggccga tgcgctgcag
    91381 gcgcgcggca tcagccagct ctacagccat caggccgatg cgtgggcggc tacccagcgc
    91441 ggcgaacatg tggcgatcgt gacgcccacc gcgtcgggca aatcgctgtg ctacacgctg
    91501 ccggtggtga gcgcagcaat gaccagcggc gccaaggcgc tgtacctgtt cccgaccaaa
    91561 gcgctggcgc aggatcaggt ggccgagttg ctggagttga accgcgccgg agaactgggc
    91621 gtgaaagcct tcaccttcga tggcgacacg cccggcgatg cgcggcaggc gatccgcctg
    91681 catggcgata tcgtggtgag caacccggac atgctgcatc aggcgatcct gccgcatcac
    91741 accaagtggg cgcagttctt cgagaacctg cgctatgtgg tgatcgacga gatccacacc
    91801 tatcgcggtg tcttcggcag ccacgttacc aacgtgctgc gccggctcaa gcgcatctgc
    91861 gcgttctatg gcgccactcc gcagttcatt ctgtgctcgg ccaccatcgg caacccgcag
    91921 gcgcacgcgc aggccctgat cgaagaacag gtgcatgcga tcaccgaatc cggcgcgccc
    91981 actggcgaca agcatgtgct gttgtggaac ccgccggtgg tcaatgcgga tctgggcctg
    92041 cgtgcgtcgg cgcgttcgca gagcaaccgc attgcgcgca tcgccatcaa gagcggcctg
    92101 aagacgctgg tgttcgcaca gacgcgcctg atggtggaag tgctgaccaa gtatctgaaa
    92161 gacatcttcg accacgaccc gcgcaagccg ccccgcatcc gtgcgtaccg cggcggctat
    92221 ctgcccaccg agcgccgtga ggtggagcgc gcgatgcgtg ccggcacgat cgacggcatc
    92281 gtttccacct cggcgctgga actgggcgtg gatatcggtg cgctggacgt ggtgatcctc
    92341 aacggctacc ccggcagcgt ggccgccaca tggcaacgct ttggccgcgc cgggcgccgc
    92401 cagcaaccgg cattgggtgt gctggtggcg agctcgcaac ccttggacca atacgtggtg
    92461 cggcacccgg acttcttcgc cgatgcctcg cccgaacatg cgcgcaccgc gccggatcaa
    92521 ccgctgattt tgttcgatca catccgctgc gccgcgttcg aattgccgtt cattgccagc
    92581 gaaccgttcg ggccgatcga cccgctggtg ttcctggaag tgctggccga aagcgaagtg
    92641 atccaccagg aaggcgatcg ctgggaatgg atcgccgaca gctacccggc cactgcggtg
    92701 agcctgcgct cggtggccga tggcaacttc gtggtggtgg acaagagcga cggcaagcag
    92761 cagatcatcg ccgaggtgga ttattcggcc gctgcactca ccttgtacga gggcgccatc
    92821 cacatggtgc agagcaggcc gtaccaggtg gagcggctgg attgggcagg ccgcaaggcc
    92881 tacgtgacgc gcacgcatgt ggactactac accgacagca tcgactacac caaattgaag
    92941 gtgctggacc gcttcgatgg cggcgtggcc ggccgtggtg actcgcatca tggcgaagtg
    93001 catgtggtgc ggcgcgtgtc cggctataaa aagattcgtt actacacgca tgaaaacatc
    93061 ggctacgggc cggtgaatct tccggatcag gaactgcaca ccaccgcggt gtggtggcag
    93121 ttgccgcagg cgaccttggg caaggccttc gcgtccaagc aggatgcgct ggatggtttc
    93181 ctgggtgctg cgtatgcgct gcatgtggtg gccacggtgg cggtgatggc cgacgcgcgc
    93241 gatctgcaaa aggccgtggg caatggcgac ggcgcgtggt gtgcggtggc cgaccagacc
    93301 gggcgcgggc aactgcgcgg cgtggaagaa ggcgagaccg ccacggtgga attgcttcag
    93361 accttcgtgc ccacggtgta tctgtacgac aacttccccg gtggcgtggg cttgagcgag
    93421 ccactgtggc tgcgccaggc cgagctgctg caacgcgcgg acgagttggt gcggcgttgc
    93481 gattgcagcg ccggttgccc ggcctgcgtg ggcccggtgc tggccgcaca cgaggaaggc
    93541 aaaggcgact cgcccaagtc gttggcgttg acggtgctgg cattgttgtt cgatgcacag
    93601 gcgccgttgc ggcatgccac gcaggtggac gacgacctcg ctctggacgt gcctgcatga
    93661 gtgtgagtgc ggaccggctg cgcttgttgc ggcgtcaggc cgggcatgcg gatgtgcctg
    93721 cgcctgtgct ggctgatggt ggcgatgtac tgcaaggtgc ggcgacggtg catgccaaga
    93781 agcatgcaga tgccacgcat gtgggtgagg tgccgcagcc agcttcaaat ggagttctgc
    93841 ctggcacgtc gcccgcaccg gtggcgcatg cggtcgcaag ttcggaggcg gccgatgtgc
    93901 acgagcgtgc gcaggtgttg cagtcaacgg atggcctgcg ttcgcccgat gcggggcacg
    93961 ctgttgatgc attgcgtgtc gatacgccga cgaccacgcg gatcggcgcg aaagatgcga
    94021 cgtcgtcgtc ggcaagcgaa cgcgcgacgt ggccgtctgt gccgcagctg catcgcgcaa
    94081 tggtcaggcg accaaccgtt gatacggcta gcgttggcgc tgttgcaggc ggtacgcgga
    94141 tgggtgccga aagcgccctg ccttcggcga gtcagccact gcagccaaca caagacccag
    94201 caacgcctgc gcctgccagt gcgccgggcg tcagcgcgga acgtctacgc ctgctgcggc
    94261 gtcagatcgg tgggctgacg cctgcagcgc gcaaggacga tgcggcaatg ccgacacggg
    94321 cgcagcgggc gacggtttcc agcgccgcgt cacctgtggc acgctcgcct tcacgcgata
    94381 acgctgctgc acgtaacggt gtcatggccg gtcacccgca cgacgtgcgc gcacaggccg
    94441 tcgcatccgc actgacacgc cgcgccttgc agtcgcccat ccctgcaccg cctgcgcgcg
    94501 acgcatcggt gttcgcgtgg gtggaacacg atgtgcgcca caagccggcg ttgtcgtccg
    94561 atgtcgatgt cgatgtcgat gcaatcatcg ctgcggatgc cgatagcgca agccattcgc
    94621 tgacagcgcg cagcacaacg gcaccatcga cagcgacgcc gacggcgcca ccggtgcagc
    94681 gacggaccga tatcgccggc ctgcgcaaga tgatcggcct gcgcgagcgc gcggtgtcgg
    94741 cgcacacacc aattcgcgcg ccatccaccg accgttatct ccctggcaac gaaatcgcac
    94801 ccggcctgca tctgatcgaa gcattgctgc cgcaagcgat tccgtgcgaa gcactctcgc
    94861 tggccttcgc caaacgcgac gatgccgtcg acccgatgga cctgctgttc ttcgacaccg
    94921 aaaccaccgg cctggccggg ggcaccggca cccgcgcctt catgatcggc gtggccgatt
    94981 ggtacgtcga tgccgtgcaa ggcagcggcc tgcgcgtgcg tcagttgatg atgtcgacaa
    95041 tggcggccga aagcgcgatg ctcgatctgt tccgcacctg gctgacgccg cgcacggtgc
    95101 tgtccagcta caacggccgc tgctacgacg caccgttgct gaagacgcgc taccgcctgg
    95161 cacgccgtgg cgacccgatt gcggccctgg accatgtgga tctgctgttc cctacccgca
    95221 gccgctatcg cggcacctgg gagaactgca agctgtccac catcgagcgg caactgctgc
    95281 gcgtggtgcg cgaagacgac ctgccgggct ccgaagcgcc ggctgcctgg ttgagttacc
    95341 tgcgcggcgg cagcgcgcgc aacctgcgcc gcgtggccga gcacaatcat caagacgtgg
    95401 tcaccctgtc gctgctaatg caacgcctgg tcgcattgga agcagaggag cgccatgcgc
    95461 tgacgttggc gcgcacgcct tgatggggtc atgcgactga gatgcgtggc tggtgcgggg
    95521 caggacgtcg gcttgactga cccaatacaa cacgcacggc gcatgctgcc tgcaacgggc
    95581 gaacgcccac ccattcattg gctacggcat gttgagccac gttgcgcgtt taccgaaacg
    95641 gaatgctgct cagggaagca tgcaacgcag tgatggcgca gcgccggcgg cgctgtgcct
    95701 actgcaaaga catcacgcac gtgcctgcga tcgattcgtc gcttgcacgt gcggatgcgt
    95761 cagcatgtaa agtgaaatcg cacgccacgg cacgtggacg cattgcaccg cagcgtgcga
    95821 catcgtcgcc atcgcccgtg cgctggactg ccggtgccag gcgcatgctc tggcgcaagc
    95881 gctaacgctg ctggagcctg gcagcgggcg gctgcatgcc gccacaggcg ctccaacctg
    95941 ccaatcggag ccgtgatgtt cgaagcttca ctccggctcg gtctggttgg cccgctcatt
    96001 gagataatgc gtcacaggag caccacggta tttttcggtc aacaaaccag acgcttgagc
    96061 gcgcttatcc accgcacgcg ttgctgcagg gtcatgcacc atgtctgctc tgtgatcgcg
    96121 ttgtttgcct tcgcgaaccg ctgcaatgtg gttcgggtcg gcggggatgg agccagcctg
    96181 gaattcgcgg gtgcgttgct tcacgatctc ggcgtctcgg ttgatatcga taggcgtttc
    96241 cggcggcacg tcgagttcgt tgccggtatg gccgcgggcc agcgtgcggt tttccaggat
    96301 ggcgagcaat tccgcctcgg cctggtcggt cagcaggctt tcgccgtcat cgcgaaacgc
    96361 gccggccgtg gtgcgcttga cgccgaattc ctcgttggtg agcttttgca gctcgccaaa
    96421 gttgcggtaa acgtagtagt ccctgtcgtg attggcgcgc ggcacggaaa agtcctcaaa
    96481 ccggtagctc accgaatagg cggcctttgc gtaggccgaa tcgggctggc gcatccgctc
    96541 acgcgccatg gccatggcct tacccgcatc gctgtcgtcg gtggccactg cctccacaat
    96601 caccgggcgc atcctggtcc agctttccag ccactgcatt gcggtgtctg cgaggccctc
    96661 cgcgccgtcg tcattgctcc gaaagaaacc gcgcaagtgc tcgtcgttca acatggcctg
    96721 gctcaagacc ggcaccacgt tgatcttggc cagcaagcga tccagcgcgg cgcggcgtgg
    96781 cgcgtcctga gagtgcaacg ggttgatctg gtagtgcttg tacaaattgg acagaaattg
    96841 atcaaagcct ccggtgtagt acttggcata gaccttgatc gctgcagcat tgcgcaggtc
    96901 cggccggcgc atcagcagca tcgccaccgc ctcgccggta ttctccttgc aatccagcgc
    96961 caccgacatc ggctcgggct ttttgatcac gtgttccagc atctgctcca cgccggggat
    97021 ggtctggtcg gttttgacgt agttgccgtc agacgggttg cggatcacca acggcatttc
    97081 acgcaactcc gcaaacggaa cctgcgacac caggcggttc tgcggatcgc ctgccatgcg
    97141 gcccacgctg aaatcgtgca tcaacaccgg tactccatcg gcactgactt cgacgtccag
    97201 ctccagatta cgatagccct tcgcgtaagc attatcgatg gacaacaacg aattttccgg
    97261 gatgccggcg tggttatcga acagcccgcg atgcaccatc acgtcctttc ctaacgcacg
    97321 cgtgctgggt gcttcgaagt agtggtcgtg cacgagcgct tttcgatgat tgcgcaacag
    97381 cgcttgcttt ccttccagca ggcgatggtc gttggccttg aagaacgcag cgccaccgtc
    97441 gcgcgccggc acttcgtgac cgtggtagcg cggggcgtgc tgcaacttgc gccgcgtcgg
    97501 cgtgcgtgcg gcgggctgca gccagtccgg cgtcgccagc ccgtggccag gtagatccag
    97561 cgccttgccc agcgcggtca gcgccgcgtc gctgaaggtg tcgcgagacg caaacgcgcg
    97621 ctgcagattg aagacgatgc gacactgctg cgcatcgatc agcacgggac cggacgccgc
    97681 acgtgcgcgt gcgggcaacc cgcgcgacat ggcattgaat gcagccgtat ccagatacac
    97741 cggctccagt gcgccggcgg cgaagcgtgc ggcaatgctg tcgggcgtga gcgccgtgcc
    97801 ggcctgcgca agatgcgcgg caagcttgcc ttgcagtgtc tgcacggtga tctgccgcgc
    97861 ctgcacttcg gccaggcgct gctctgagaa ttcgctgtcc agcgccacca aggccggctt
    97921 gccggtcatc gcgctgtcgt tcaatggcac cagcggaggt atgctgacgg cgcggcgagg
    97981 cgcacgttcc cgcagtggcg gggtgttgcc ctgcacgtgc ggcacctgcg tcgggctgct
    98041 cgcactggtg tgcgtcggta tcgccagcgc gtcagtgtga gcaatggacg tttgcggagg
    98101 acctatacgc ataaatgacc tcaaaaacgc ggcgggcggt cagtagaccg cacggcatat
    98161 gacaattcgc aaccgaggcg aaatatgcca ccaggatgcg aaatgatgcc tgcggtgctc
    98221 acgctgtatt gccggcaaac gcatgccggg tttcgatgcg tttcacaccg cgtggcgcgc
    98281 gcgtcaacgt gcatgacgca tgctagaaca gcgtttcctt gaacggcagc atggccgcgc
    98341 ccagcacgct ggcgtaggcc gtcacctgcc cgactttcag cgccggacac ggcaatgcaa
    98401 cgccacgtcg cggcgccggt tcgaaggcga tgcgggcaat caaccggtgc gcaagatcgg
    98461 ttggcaggcg cgcgccaaaa acaatgacac gcggatcgat caacgcaatg atcgccgcca
    98521 ccgcgagcgt caccgtcggt tgcaccgcat ccagccacgc gtcgatttgc ggccaccctg
    98581 catcgtagtg ctgcagcatg gtgtgcaggt ccggtagcac gtagccatcg gccgccagcg
    98641 cttgacgcag gctttccagc gttggccgcg ccatgccggt aatggccgag atgcgcccca
    98701 attcgcccac attgccgtgc gcgccgcgac gcacgttgcc tgcagcgatc acgccggcag
    98761 caaacccgtc ggcaatcgat agatagacga gatccggcga ttggcggcca atgccataca
    98821 cggcttccgc caaggcggcg caatgggcat cgttgtccat ccagaccgga agatgcaggc
    98881 aatcggcgac aagccggtcc agctccacct gcatccattc cgctgccagc gacaatggcg
    98941 gattgacccg ggtgccgtcg ccgatgcgcg gcccggtcat actgagaccg accccgaaca
    99001 gctgctgccg atccacgccc gccgccagca gtaacacctg aagcaatacc ggcagttgcg
    99061 cacgcaccac cgccaacgtt agcgggaagg cggtgaactg gcgcatgcca cggacttgcc
    99121 cggcgaagtc gatcagcacc accgcgatgc catcgaccat caacgacacc cccacgctgt
    99181 atgcataccc cggtaccaga cgcacttgcg cgctgggttg gccgcggccg cgccgcagcg
    99241 agggccccaa ctgcagcagg ccatctgcca caagcgggtc gatgatgccc ttgatgcccg
    99301 gcacgctgag cccgctggcg cgcggcagat ccgaacgttc gcactgcccg gcacggcgga
    99361 tcagatccag cagcaggcgc tcgcgggggg cggcggcctg cccgtcgcta cgacggcggt
    99421 aatgcgaacg gatggccgcg tttgcgaaca aagagggcat gcagggcaaa acgtccgtcg
    99481 ttgtcataat cgttttaatt aagcagctta atttaatcgg cctgcggccc cacggtgggg
    99541 ccagccgacg ttggtatcgt gccatgcgct tgttgcatcc ccattcccgc ccccgttgcc
    99601 ccgccctgca ttgcccaccg catccgcatg cgttgtcgct tgcgctgggc ctggccttgc
    99661 tcggctggct tccctctcac gccatcgctg ccgagccctc agccggagcc gacgcgcaca
    99721 ctctggacgc ggtgcaggtg ctcagctcgt tccagtcgca gaacacccgt gccatcgcca
    99781 ccaagcaggc cgcgtccacc atcgtggatt cggtcgccgc cgacagcatc gggcaattgc
    99841 cggacttcaa cgtgggcgat gcggtgcgcc gggtcaccgg cgtgagcacg gtcgagtatc
    99901 agggcgaacc acgctatgtg acggtgcgcg gcctcaacgg caactacaac agcatgctga
    99961 tcgacggctt tgcgtttgcc agtaacgaca tcggtagccg ccaggcgctt atggatgtgc
   100021 tgccggcgaa ttttgtcgac cgcatcgacg tggtgaagtc gttgctgccg gaaaacgatg
   100081 gcggcgcgat cggtggcgtc accaatctgg tcaccgcgac cggctttgct cgccccgatg
   100141 gcctgctgac cgcctcggcc aagggcggcg ccaacctcat ggggagccgc tatggcggac
   100201 gcacgccggt gggcgagggc gagctgaagt ggggcaagcg cttcgggcat gacggtgagt
   100261 ttgcgtttct gggtgcggcc agcgtctggc gccgtgacat ttcggtgccg cagcaggaaa
   100321 acggcagtgc cctgaactgg tacaacgccg atggcacgcg tgcgccggtg gcctatggcg
   100381 gcaccggcgc tgcggtgccc agcgagcggc gctggtacaa ctacgacaac agccgcgaac
   100441 gcagcggcgt gaccgcgcgc gtggattggc agccggaggg tccgctcagc gggcacgtgt
   100501 ctggctacac attccgccag cacgaagcct ccgaccgtaa tacgcaggcc gcccaggtgc
   100561 aaagcagcgc gcgcctgacc cgcagcggcc cgcaaagcgg cacgctggat aacctcaacc
   100621 agctcgtcga gttggggcaa ctgcgctgga agcgcgggct gtccggcatc aacggcgaac
   100681 tgctggccga gctgcccgcc cagtggcgcg gcgcgctgcg ggcaagcacc tcgcgcgcca
   100741 cggtggacaa cccgcagacc tgggaccgct tccagcaaaa ccacctggcc tacggcttcg
   100801 attggagcgg caccctgccg gcattcacgg ccttgacccc cgcactggcc gacaacccga
   100861 gccgctacgc caacttcaac caccagcagg aacgcacggc ctacgccgag cgggtgagcg
   100921 acctgcaact ggagctacgt cgcaacatgg acgaagacag ccgggggctg ggactggcct
   100981 ggggcctgcg acaggtgcgc acgcacatgc agaccgcgtt ccagcgcacg acctggagcg
   101041 ggttgcccta ttcgctggcc gatgtgctgg gcgatcccac ctgcgccatg ggttgcaacg
   101101 cgcccatgtt gaccatcgac ccggacctgg cagacgcccg ctgggatgcg gcgtccggcc
   101161 aggcgcgcgg cgtggtggac accaccgcgc agaacagcgg cacttacagc gtggatgagc
   101221 aggtgcgcgc cggcttcgcc caggcgcagt ggcgcggcga gcgctggcgt ttggccggcg
   101281 gtgtacgcct ggagcagacc cgcttcggaa gcagcggcca gcaactgagc ggaaccgtct
   101341 ggagcccggt cagcgcgcag cgcagctacc gcaactggtt gccatcgctg gccggccagc
   101401 tgcagaccag cgccaacggt accttgcgct ttggcgcctc gcgctcgatc gggcgaccgc
   101461 gcctggatca gatggcgttg aacggcggcg tgctcacgct gagcagcacc ccgcccacgc
   101521 tcaaccaggg caacccggac ctgcagccgc gccgctcgca gaatctggac cttggccacg
   101581 actggacctt tgacgatggc ggcagcctgc tgtcgatcgc gctgttccac aagaccatcg
   101641 acgatgagat tttccgttac ggccagttgc agaccatcga cggccagcag gtgctggtca
   101701 cccaaccgcg caataccgac cggccggtcc gcatgcgcgg cgccgaactc ggcgcgatca
   101761 aggaactggg cccgtggctg cccgcgcttg ctgggctgtc ggtcggtgcc aatatcacct
   101821 tccttgacgt gcagtacccg gtggtcctgg gcgatggcag ccgcaccacc ttatcggtgc
   101881 tgccgcagca gcccaagcag ttatggaatc tgaccctgaa ttacgcccgt gggccgctgc
   101941 gcagcaccct ggcctggagc cgtaccggcg agctgtggga tgaccgctac cccaactaca
   102001 gcaaccagca ggagttctat cgcaaccgct accagcaacc actggaccgt ctcgatctga
   102061 aactggcctg ggacctctcg cccgcggtgg cggtgagcct ggacgtgctc aatctggccg
   102121 gccagggcta cgaataccac atcggccggc accaggaata cgtgcaatcg gcctggaaaa
   102181 tggcacccac cgtgatgctc ggcatcaacg tcaaactctg agggctttcc catgtcgtcg
   102241 tttctggaca cacgcatcac tcgtcgtcac ctgatggctg ccgccggcac ctcgctgctg
   102301 accagcagca tccccgcact ggccaagacg ccgccaccgc cggatgtggg ctacaagttt
   102361 tggggttcgc ggcggccgat gccgtttgcc ggcaatacct tcttgggtca tctagagcaa
   102421 cagggcgatg gctacgacag cttcgaccgc gtgctgaaca tctaccgcga actgcccgaa
   102481 cagcgcttcg ccaacaaatt cgcgttgctg ccgccgagca gctaccacgt gaccttgttg
   102541 ggcggggtca atgagagcga ccgtgcgcat gggccatggc cgagcgatct ggagcgcgac
   102601 catgctttgg cggacatcaa cgccgactat ctgttgcgag tgaaagaacg cgctacgccg
   102661 ccgctgggcg cctgccgctt cctggtcaac ccgacggcgg ccaagaccgg cgctaacaac
   102721 aatctgctga ttccgttaaa accggcggac acacaaaccg cgcagcgcct ggaaactgca
   102781 cgccaggcgc tgatgcaact gacacgcttg cagcgccccg actacatcaa cttccagttt
   102841 catatttcgc tggcctacct gtgcgatacg ctcgatgcag cagaacaaac ggcgtatcgc
   102901 acggcggtgg gcggctggct cacacggctg gcagcagcgg ggccgatcac agtgccgcgt
   102961 ttccattttt gtacgttcga cgacatgtat gcatttcgca cgatgcatga ggtctgagct
   103021 cgagtggagg cggcgacggg gctgtgtgac ctagacgcgc gcccgtttta agggcccgct
   103081 ctcctcaggg cgagaaggca cagcacgcgc ttcagtggcg cgtgccttga gcgcccgcgc
   103141 cgcaagcgtg ggccgtgacg cggagagagg ttggggcgag ggtacgcagc gcatagcgct
   103201 gatagcatca ctgctggttc gctacgtcca agcaatgcgt gtcgcaaacg tttgagttgc
   103261 tgcaggcgtc aatacaccag cctcaatcag gcacatgcgg caccgacaaa aacctgtcct
   103321 acggcttgca ctacacgctc gacgcatcga cttgcgccac tgcagtgcgc atttgccacg
   103381 cagcaaattc ccgctcgaac tcggccagcg tgagcagtcc caggcaggca tgcgcaccga
   103441 ccggcaacgg tttgcctgcg gcaagtttgc gaatcagtaa aatggccgcg aaacaggggg
   103501 cggcttcaac tctggatcgc aacaccaacg gttgtgaagt gatccaggcg acctgacctg
   103561 agcgacttca ctaccaaatg gagttgccca tgtcatccag ccggctggac ctgtcagaac
   103621 gataccgcct acatgcgtta tatgaaaccg ggatgtcgat gcgcgccatc gccgatgcag
   103681 tggcgcgtgc gcccagcacg atcagtcgtg agctgcgccg caaccggcac gcggcgaagt
   103741 atcggcccga tcacgcgcag cgcatcagcg agcatcggcg cacacaggcc agccggcgtc
   103801 cacgcatcga cgctgagcgt atcggccaga tcgaggacct gctgagggag gacttcagtc
   103861 ccgaacagat tgccggtcgc accggcttgg ccagtcacga atggatctat cggcacatct
   103921 acgccgatca gaagcgcggt ggtcagttgt tcatgcatct acgcaaacgc cgccgcaagc
   103981 gccgtcggcg tggcgtgcgc gatggccgcg ggcagctgac gcatcggcgc agctggacac
   104041 agcgccccag tgtggttgag cagcgaagcc gtatcggcga ctgggagctg gataccatca
   104101 gggcctcgca cggaaagggc gtggtggtca gcatgaccga acgccgcagt cgcctgcatc
   104161 tgctggctta ctcgcccgac ggcaccgccg agaacgtgcg caacgccatt gtccagcgac
   104221 tgggcggcct gcgccatgca gttcacaccc tcaccgccga caacggcaag gagttcgctg
   104281 atcatcggct cattgccgcc tgcctgcaga gcgatttcta tttcgcagat ccgtactgcc
   104341 catggcagcg cggcagcaac gagaatgcca acggattgac acgccaatac ttgccacgac
   104401 agaccgattt cagcaccatc accgatgcgc acctgcgatg gatcgagcag cggctctaca
   104461 atcgtccgcg caagatactt ggattcaaaa cgcccctcga agtcttctcc gaggaggtcc
   104521 tcaacagcgt tgcgaatcag agttgaattc gccggggatt tccgggccgt gcagcatcgc
   104581 tgcagtgagg tcccagtgca gcagcaacgg ttggcttgcc ccctctgcgg tatggcgggt
   104641 gccacgcagc tccacgcgca tgccgcccag gtcggtcccg aaacgatcga accagcgtcc
   104701 tgctttggca aatacatcag ccaggcgctg catcggcagc ggcacaccac gttggcgcag
   104761 ccaagcaatg accgccagac agcactgcaa aaacggcact tccagcgccg cacgaaattc
   104821 cacggtctgc acgccgggat agcgctgcgg caacaggtcg tgatcgggta catcgcaggg
   104881 cgaggccaag cgtggggcaa gctgtgcgaa gtgaacgcgc gtgggctgtg cccaacccac
   104941 cacctgctgc cagcggccag cctgccacca gctgaaaggc gtgccgcagt acgacagcac
   105001 tgcacgcacc gtggccagac ccaacggcgt gccctgcgcg ggcgcgatga ccatgcggat
   105061 ctcgtgcaat gccgaaaaac gcggcgacag cgcatcgatc accgcactgg acagcgccgg
   105121 caaggtgctg gcgccgctga tcgccacacg ctgcgcgtgc cgtgcggcag cgcccatcgc
   105181 agcaggaaaa tcgcgaacga aggcgcggcc gtcggccaga tcgatgtaat gcatgccagc
   105241 ctgcaggcag cattgtgcca ccgcgtaatc ctgcccctgg aacggcccgg cggtatgcac
   105301 cactgcatcg gcgccggtgg ccgcaagttg cgcggcgaag tcgcttgcat cgatgtccag
   105361 ccggcaggtg gagatgctgc cgggtgcact accgggccac ttggtcgccg catcgcccgg
   105421 atgccgcccg gccgcgatca catggacctg cgtcgttgcc gccagtgcac gcacgatgcg
   105481 tgcaccgaag tggccgaagc cgcccaacac cactacccga tacgtcatcg cctgctcgcc
   105541 gcttgtgtct gtccacagta tcggcgagcg caccgtcatc tgcgcttgcg ctgttgtgcg
   105601 ctcggcacgc ggcggctcac cgttgacacg cgtcgcgcgg ccgcttctca gtgcttcgcg
   105661 caacacattc aatacctgct gcgtggccag ccgggatgca ccggcctgct tgcttgccaa
   105721 tgcggcctgt tgctgcgccc gcgcctgttg ctgctgcgcc aatgcctgca acgcatcggg
   105781 cgttgcaagc ggctgcgctg gcgtggaagc agtggccgat gctgtgcgtg tccacgcctg
   105841 cagcaggcgc ggcctgccat tcgctcaaag cctgctgacg tgcggccaac ctgacctgag
   105901 catcggtcaa ttgctggctg cgcagatgca ccatcgccat ctgatgcagc agggttggat
   105961 cacgcaccag gtactgcttc ccatcggcac gaaaccagag cacgcgcctt ccatcgccgc
   106021 tgtcaggtgg gggcgcacgg cgcgctcaca accgcagtgg acgcgggata cataccgatt
   106081 ccgagcaccg gccgcgcccg cctggcggtg agcgcagtcg ttttgtgagc cgcgcttatg
   106141 gtccgtcctg actggcctat gacatgcgcc tgatgatggc cggcatccag cgcttcggca
   106201 tgcacacggc cgagggcacg gtggcgaaat tgcaggccat cttgggacgt ccgctgcgtc
   106261 cccatgcaga cgtcgtgcgc aaggcgaccg cgcgggcgtg atcgcatgcg acgcagcaag
   106321 cgcgcagact cgcgcgtttg ctgtgcgatg tgcgctggct cggctcactc cggcgccgcg
   106381 ctgctgcgca cccgtcggca gcgcgccgaa gatccattcg gttaccgcat ccaccgcagc
   106441 gcgtgcacgg cagcggaaaa tagctgccgt gcagccgtag cggtacgagt ctcggtattg
   106501 cgtcgtttcg gtcgttgcag acaggtgcgc catgcctcag cgatcaacac ggatctccac
   106561 cggctgtcac tgacaaaccc ggtggtgccc gtctctccaa acgcgtggcg cagcatcttc
   106621 atgccatccc tacaacgcca ccttcacgct tgtggcattg ttccgctgga gattgccgat
   106681 gatccgtatc ctcgccccgc tcgctgccgt tgtgttgttg tcggcctgcg cttccaatca
   106741 ggttgcgcag gtgcagccta tcgacggtgc tatctccggc cagtgccata tagacaaggt
   106801 gcgtggtgcg gtgggcctgg cggcagccgc gcagaccatc gaacgtgcac gcgtggatag
   106861 cgacagccag caggtcatcc tgcgccacgg cgagcccgcc cagggcgcca gcgaaagcgg
   106921 cggcaatcag ctcaccatcg aaaccggccc gaacaaccgc atcacggcga tttattgcgg
   106981 ttgattgatt cgggattcgg gattcgggat tcgggattcg ggattcggga ttcgggattc
   107041 gggattcggg attcgggatt cgggattcgg gattcgggat tcgggattcg ggaaagcatt
   107101 gcggatttcc ggttcccggg tctgccggtt gcagtggctg acacagtatc gagcagtcgt
   107161 cggcgggtgc ggaccgccgg cagcacggcg tgcgccgtac atgccgcacc gagcagcggc
   107221 agcgctcatc tgctggcaag cgcagttgtc ttggcggcaa ttctacgaat tccgcttcta
   107281 tgcggacttc cgcttcgacg ccggcgttgc ctgtgccttg agcttgctgc gcgaggcggt
   107341 caggaacttc agcgtggctg cttcccattg gcgctcgccg cgcacaccgg cggccatcgc
   107401 ttggagctga cccgcacgcc aaccttcgaa cacgcacggg tcgatgtagg ccttgcggca
   107461 taccgagggc gtgttgccca aggcgtcggc cacttcgcgg atgacatcgt tttgcacctg
   107521 ggtcagcgcg cgttcggtgc tgcgttcggg taacggtaag cgcgccagcc gctgcaatgc
   107581 ggccaaggtg ccgccccagg tgcggaaatc cttggcggtg aattcttcgc ccatcgcctc
   107641 gcgcagatag tcgttgacct cgcccgaatc caccggctgc aactggccat cgtcgtcgcg
   107701 gtactggaac aacgattgcc caggcaattg ctggcattgg cgaatcagtg tgaccagttg
   107761 cttgtcatcc acttcgatgt cgtggtcctg gccgcttttg ccgcggaatc tgagtcgcgc
   107821 gcggccgccc ttcagaaatt ccatatgccg gttgcgcagc gtggtcagcc cgtacgaacg
   107881 attgctgcgc gcatattctg cattgcccac gcgcaccagg gtgtcggcca acaatgccac
   107941 cacgatcgcc aacaccttct cgcgcggaaa tcctggcagc accaggtcgc gacgcaaccg
   108001 ccgccgcagc ttgggcagcg ctgtaccgaa ggcgatcacg cgttcgaact tgccttcgcc
   108061 acgcacctgc gcccaaccgg cgtgataccg gtattgcttg cgccgccgtg cgtcgcgtcc
   108121 ggtggcctgc agatgcccat tgggcgtggc gcagatccac acctcggtat acgccggcga
   108181 aatggccagc gaacggatgc gttgcaaggt gtcggcatcg cggtaactga agctcttgcc
   108241 ggctttgcgg cggctgatac cgggctgctg gtcgttgacg tacgtcagcc cggccgcgcg
   108301 tgcggtggcc ttggcctgcg ccacggcggc cgcgcttgcc acggcggccg gggccacagc
   108361 ggcatcggtg gccaccgcag caagctttcc cgcggtactg gcggtgactg cggcattgcg
   108421 aagaacacgt ttggctttca ttgcgcacag gtccaagggc tggcggcgat tgttgagcgc
   108481 agcgaaacta ggccacgtca acgcaacggc aacgccgtgt gcgaaagcca tgcccgtcgc
   108541 gtgactttgt gcttatgctt tggcatcccc ctttgctgga gtgatcgatg cgcgctgttc
   108601 tgcctgttgc ccgcctgact tgcaccctgg ttgtgctgac tgcattgact gcctgcaaca
   108661 aaccgcaacc cgatgagcag gaagcggtca ccgccaaggc ccagcacgcg gccgaacaag
   108721 ccgctgcgcc cgcgccggat gcagcgccgg aagcgccacc gatcggcagc tgcgatgcca
   108781 cccaggtgca atcgctggtg ggccagccgt tgaccgatgc ggtgggagaa caggcacgca
   108841 acgatgccgg cgccaagtcg gtgcgtgtgc tcaaacccgg ccagatgacc accatggaat
   108901 tcaacggcga acggctcaat ctggaagtgg atgccaagaa cctgatcacc tcggtgcgct
   108961 gcggctgata gggcgttggc gcctgtcgca agaccggcgc aacgcctgct gggacaaggg
   109021 attgcagcgg ctcttgttgc agctgtaacg gtgtattgcg gcaccgcatc aactgtggtc
   109081 tagtcgatca tccggtgacc tcttcgaacg ctccacggat cgagcggtgc aacgtcgtcg
   109141 ccgctctcct agatcgcaaa gaggcagaca tggccccccg cactcgccaa gggctcaacg
   109201 agcacggtct ctacaacagc gcgcgcgacg aacgcgatgc ctgtggtttt ggcatggtcg
   109261 cccagttgga cgaccaacct tcccgctcgc tggtggacac cgcgattgcg gcgctctcgc
   109321 gcatgaccca ccgcggcggt gtcgctgccg acggactcac cggcgatggc tgcggcctgc
   109381 tgattcgcaa acccgatgcg ttcctgcgcg tgctcgcgcg cgatgccggc attaccctgg
   109441 gcacgcgtta cgcggccggt gtggtgtttc tgccgctgga cgaagccgat gccgcccgct
   109501 gtcgcgccga actgcaagcg cagctgcaga gcgccggcgt gcaggtacgc ggctggcgcg
   109561 tggtgcccac cgacgacagc gtatgcggcc agctggcacg cgagaccttg ccgcggatcg
   109621 agcaggtctt tgtcaatgcc ggtgccaagc agaccgaaga cgccttcacc ctggcgctgt
   109681 tcctggcgcg ccgccgtgcc gagcaggcgc tgcatgcggt tgaagatttc tatgtcacca
   109741 ccctttcgcc caatggcatc agctacaagg gcatggtgct gccggacaag ctgagcacgt
   109801 tctacccgga cttgcagcgc agcgatctgt cctccagcgc cattgtgttt caccagcgtt
   109861 tttccaccaa cacgctgccg cgttggccgt tggcgcaccc gttccgtctg ctcgcccaca
   109921 acggcgagat caataccatc gaaggcaacc ggcgctgggc gcaggcgcgc agcaaggtgt
   109981 ggcagacccc gcgtttcgat atcgccgaat tcgacccggt gatctccatg cacggctccg
   110041 attcgcagag cctggacaac atgctcgagc tgctgatcgc tggcggcatg gacctgctgc
   110101 aggcgttgcg catcctggtg ccgccggcga cccaggcgct ggaattcaag gacgccgacc
   110161 tggccgcgtt ttacgagttc tatggtctca acaccgagcc gtgggacggc ccggccggca
   110221 tcgtcgcctg cgacagccgc tatgccgcgt gcatgctcga ccgcaacggc ctgcgcccgg
   110281 cgcgctggat gctgacctcc gaccgccatt tcctggtggc ctccgaggcc ggcgtgtggg
   110341 aattgccggc cgagcgcatc acccgcaagg gcaagctggg cccgggcgag atgatggcga
   110401 tcgatctcaa gcgcggcgac ctgctggact cggacgccat cgaccgcatc aaccgtgcac
   110461 gcgccccgta caagcagtgg ctgcagcagg gcgtgaccta tctgcagacc gaattgatcg
   110521 acccctcgct ggtggaagaa cccttcagcg agcagaccct gcgcagctat cacaagctgt
   110581 tccagctcag caccgaggaa gtggagcaga tcctgcgccc gctggccgag accgagcagg
   110641 aagccaccgg ctcgatgggc gacgacaccc cgatggcggt gctcagccgc cagacccggc
   110701 cgctttacga ctacttccgc caggcgttcg cgcaagtcac caccccgccg atcgacccgc
   110761 tgcgcgaagg catcgcgatg tcgctcacca cccagctcgg caaggagacc aacatcttcc
   110821 atgccggtgc ggagacggtg aaccacgtca tcctcaactc gccggtgctc agccagcgca
   110881 agctgcgtca gctgctgaag atggagcagt acgtcgcgcg caaccgcctg atcgacctgt
   110941 cctacagcgt ggaggaaggc ctcaaggccg ggctggaacg catctgccag gacgtggaag
   111001 ccgccgcgcg cgccggtgcg gtgatgctgc tgctgtcgga ccgctacccg gtgccggacc
   111061 ggccgatggc gcatgcgctg ctggccaccg gtgcggtgca tcaccacctg tgcaaggtgg
   111121 gcctgcgttg cgaggtcaat ctgatcatcg aaaccggcac cgcgcgcgat gcgcaccaca
   111181 tggcctgcct gctcggcttc ggtgccaccg cggtgtaccc atacctggcc taccagacgc
   111241 tattcgacct gggccggcgc ggcatcctgc agctgagcaa gggcggtgag cagtcgcaga
   111301 tcggccgccg ctaccgcaag ggcatctaca agggcctgtc caagatcatt tccaagatgg
   111361 gcatctgcac catcgccagc taccgcggcg cgcagttgtt cgaaatcgtc gggctggacc
   111421 cggacgtggt ggagctgtgc tttgccgaca cgcccgcgcg catcggcgga gtgagcttgt
   111481 cgcggctgga caccgagtcg cgcgagctca ccgcacgcgc ctggaacgac cagctcaaac
   111541 ccgaagtggg cgggctgctc aagtacgtgc acggcggcga gtaccacatg tacaacccgg
   111601 acgtggtcat gacgctgcag cgcgccacgc gcaccggcga tgccggcgac tggcagaagt
   111661 acgtggacgc ggtgcactca cgtccggcct ccacgctgcg cgatctggtg cagctcaagc
   111721 gtgccggcac cccgaccccg ctggatgacg tggcaccggc cgaagatgtg ctgcggcgct
   111781 tcgacaccgc tgcgatcagc ctgggcgcat tgtcgcccga agcgcacgaa gcgctggcca
   111841 ttgcgatgaa ccgcctgggc gggcgcagca actctggcga aggcggtgaa gacccggccc
   111901 gctacggcac cgagaagcgc tccaagatca agcaggtggc ctccggccgc ttcggcgtga
   111961 ccccggaata tctggtcaac gccgaagtgc tgcagatcaa ggtcgcccag ggcgccaagc
   112021 ccggcgaagg cggccagcta cccggccaca aggtcaatga gctgatcgcc cgcttgcgtt
   112081 acgccaagcc cggcatcggc ctgatcagcc cgccaccgca tcacgacatc tattccatcg
   112141 aagacctggc ccagctgatc tacgacctca agcaggtcaa cccgagcgcg ctggtgtcgg
   112201 tgaagctggt ggcgcatgcc ggcgtcggca cgatcgccgc cggcgtggtc aaggccggcg
   112261 ccgatctgat caccgtgtcc ggccacgacg gcggcaccgg tgccagcccg gtcagctcga
   112321 tccgctacgc tggcgtaccg tgggagctgg gcgtggccga gtcgcaccag gcgctggtgg
   112381 ccaacgacct gcgcgaacgc accatcctgc agaccgacgg cggcctgaag accggcctgg
   112441 acgtggtcaa ggccgcactg ctcggtgccg acagcttcgg cttcggcacc gcgccgatga
   112501 tcgtgctggg ctgcaagtac ctgcgcatct gccacctcaa caactgcgcc accggcgtgg
   112561 ccacccagga cgagcgcctg cgtgccggct acttcaccgg cctgccggag cgggtggaac
   112621 atttcttccg cctgctcgcc gaagaagtgc ggcaatggct gtcgtacctg ggcgtgcgct
   112681 cgctggatga catcgtcggc cgcaccgacc tgctggagca gctggagctc tcgccgcgcc
   112741 cgggcgtcaa ggtcgacctc tcgcgcctgc tcacccatgc gcactacgac ggcagccact
   112801 gcgccgccca gcgcctgtac gaatcgccgg acagcctggc gacccagatg gatggcttgc
   112861 tggccgatgc catcgcccac aagaccggcg gcgagcatcg cttcctgatc cacaacaccg
   112921 accgctcgat cggcgcgcgt ctgtccggcg ccattgcgcg tgtgcatggc aaccacggca
   112981 tgagcgatgc gccattgaac ctgcgctttc gcggcaccgc cgggcagagc ttcggcgcgt
   113041 tcaatgccgg cggcctgcaa ctggagctgg agggcgaagc caacgactac gtgggcaagg
   113101 gcatggccgg cggcaggctg gtggtgcgtc cgccgcgcgg ggcgcgtttc gaagcccgca
   113161 gcacgccgat cgtgggcaac acctgcctgt acggcgccac cggcggcgaa ctgttcgcgg
   113221 ccgggcgcgc gggcgagcgc tttgcggtgc gcaactccgg cgcgctggcg gtggtggaag
   113281 gcgcaggcga ccactgctgc gaatacatga ccgacggcgt ggtgctggtg ctgggcaagg
   113341 tgggcctgaa cttcggcgcc ggcttcaccg gcggcctggc ctatgtgctg gatatcgaac
   113401 gcgacttcgt ggaccgctac aaccacgaac tgatcgacat ccaccgcgtc tccgccgaag
   113461 gcttcgagaa ccatcgccag cacctgcaca cgctgatcag ccgccaccgc gagctgaccg
   113521 gcagcatctg ggcgcagcag atcctggacg agttccgcga ctacatcggc aagttctggc
   113581 tggtcaaacc caaggccgcc agcatcgagt cgctgacaga gtcactcagg cgggccgcct
   113641 gagtgacggg attggggagt cgcgattggg gattggttcg cgccctggtt aggtcgccca
   113701 tcgtggccag ccccgacact ccaatccctg atctcgtcct ccagcgtcgt gattgttcat
   113761 tcgagattcg cactgcgtcc gctccccgtc gcccgctgtt gcgaatcccc aatcccaccc
   113821 cccgaatccc agccctatga gccgcaaaca agccttccaa ttcctcgacc tgccgcggac
   113881 catgcccacg cgcattccgg tggaactgcg cacgtccggc gattggggcg agttgtacgg
   113941 caagttcgac aaggccgagg cgcagtacca gtccggccgt tgcctggatt gcggcaaccc
   114001 gtattgcagc tggaaatgcc cggtgcacaa cgccatcccg cagtggctgc agctggtgca
   114061 ggaaaaccgc atcgaggaag ccgctgcgct gtgccattcc accaacccgc tgccggaagt
   114121 gtgcgggcgc gtgtgtccgc aggaccgcct gtgcgaaggc agctgcacgc tggaagaatt
   114181 cggcgcggtc accatcggtg cggtagagaa atacatcgtc gacaccgcct tcaagatggg
   114241 ctggcgtccg gacctgggca acgtgcaccc gaccggccac cgcgtggcgg tgatcggcgc
   114301 cggcccggcc ggcctggcgt gtgcggacag gctggcgcgc gccggcatcg aagcggtggt
   114361 gtacgaccgc tatgaacaaa tcggcgggct gctgcagttc ggcatcccca gcttcaagct
   114421 ggacaagtcg gtgatcggca agcgccgcga gatcctcgaa ggcatgggcg tgcagttccg
   114481 cctgggcgtg gagatcggcc gcgacatcag catcgagcag ttgctgggcg aatacgatgc
   114541 ggtgttcctg ggcaccggtg cctaccgcta caccgacggc ggcctgcccg ggcaggatct
   114601 gaagaacgtg ctgccggcgc tgccattcct ggtgcagaac agccgcatcg tcagcggcaa
   114661 cgacccgcac ggccggccga tcgccggctg ggaaaaccag ctcgccctgc ccgacctcac
   114721 cggcaagcgc gtggttgtac ttggcggcgg cgacaccggc atggactgcg tgcgcagcgc
   114781 catccgcctg ggcgcggcca aggtcacctg tgcctatcgc cgcgacgaag ccagcatgcc
   114841 cggctccgca cgcgaggtgg ccaacgcccg cgaagaaggc gtgcgcttcc tgttcaaccg
   114901 gcagccgctg tcgatcgaat ccggcgccga cgacgaagcc attggcgtga ccgtggtgga
   114961 aaccaagctg ggtgagcccg acgccagcgg ccgccgcaat gcggtgccgg tggaaggcag
   115021 cgaatcgctg ctggaagcgg acgtggtgat catcgccttc ggcttctcgc cgagcctgcc
   115081 cgactggttg gcgtcgcaag gcgtggaagc cggcagtaac ggccgcatcg tcgccccggc
   115141 cgacggccac ggccgcctgc cctaccagac cagcaacccg cgcctgttcg caggcggaga
   115201 ctgtgtgcgc ggcgccgatt tggtggtgac tgcagtggcc gagggccgcg acgcagcctg
   115261 cagcatcgtg caactgctgg gtgtgaaagc gcaggtcaag gagccggctg cggcgtaggg
   115321 acgttagccc catgctcccc tgcaccacgt gcaggtctcc cgctatgcac atgccgttca
   115381 cacagttcgt tctacagccc cccacgcgaa ccgaacactg ttggctgata agttaatctg
   115441 accctgaggt ttccccacat ttcttcctgc gagatcaagc acttggtggg ccatgcagtg
   115501 gaaggaggtg cgcgcatggg gcacgcttca aggtgactaa gccagagaag agtgccgacc
   115561 atgcgcgcca gcgaagtatt gcagaagtgc ctatccgact cactctccgg catgcatgca
   115621 ttacggcagc gcgccttgct gcgcgcggtc gaagcgctgt tgcacggagg tcggctgacc
   115681 ctgatcgacc ttgcacgtgc ctggcccggc gcgacgcggg tacgtgcgcc cctcaaggca
   115741 tgcgaccgcc tgctgtgcaa tcgcgcgttg caggtcgaac gatcagccat ggagcaggac
   115801 atggcgcatt ggctactgcg cggcgaccag ccggtgatcg tcatcgactg gagcgatttg
   115861 aagccggaca agtcgtggtg tctgctgcgc gcagccgtgc cgatcggtgg acgcacactg
   115921 cttagactca atctccaagt gcaacaccct ctcagcagtt agggtatgca tatgtcaaaa
   115981 agctatcaac acctcagtgc ggaagagcgc gcaatgctcc agatcgagag ggggcgcggt
   116041 caaagtgtgc gcgcgatttc caggatttta ggcaggagcc cgtcgacatt gagtcgggaa
   116101 ttggccaagc aggacagtac cacctattgc gcgcgcagtg cgggcaagcg ctaccgcgca
   116161 cggcgtcagc ttagcgtccg gcagcggcga ctgacgccag gaacgccgtt attccagctg
   116221 gtgcgagatc atctggtgct atggcgctgg tcgccccagc agattgctgc caagctcttg
   116281 catatgcatc cggatgatcc tgcccagcgc gtcagccacg aaaccattta cgctagcatc
   116341 tacgcgcatc cgcgtggggg cttgaagaag gaactggtcc aggccctgcg tcagcacaag
   116401 cccaaacgcg gatgacggcg tacgacggcg gccacacgca gctgggtgcc ggaggagttg
   116461 cggattgtgc atcgccccga agaagtgcag acgcgcttgg tcccaggtca ttgggaaggc
   116521 gacttgatca agggcgcatt caatcgttct cctgattagc acgcactttc agcggtgaac
   116581 atggtgacat cacgcagggc ccgctcggac cacggcttgc tggcggctgc ggcggccagc
   116641 aagctgggca ccagccgggt cagatcgaaa cggcgggtga accgccacat cgtctctgcc
   116701 aggtagcgct gggcgtattt ggcgaatttg aaggcgtgat aggcaccgtc cagcaaacgc
   116761 tttaggttgg acaacaccac gttgacccag cgtgcgttct ctgcctcgca gcgacttcga
   116821 ccgctgcctt cgatcacggt gtgcgcgtgc tcggcttcca gtgctcgaaa cgcaccgagt
   116881 ccatcactgt agacatctgc tccaggatgc aggcgttgcc cgatccattc cgacagcgcc
   116941 gccttggtga agcctgggac cggatccatc accgcgcgca atggacgacc gtcttcagtg
   117001 gtctccacgg cgatcacgaa agggcgcttg ttctccgagc cgcgcccggc cttgccaccg
   117061 ttgcgttctc cgcccaggta ggcatcgtcc agttgcacga tcccgcccaa cttgcggttc
   117121 gcctcgcgtt ggggcatggc ctgcatcagc ttgtgcttca ttcgccacgc tgtcgggtag
   117181 ctcactccca ggtgtcgcat caactccagc gccgacaggt tcgtcttgct ctggcccagc
   117241 agatacatgc caagcagcca ggggcgtagc ggcagcttgc tgttgtccat caccgtgccc
   117301 gagcgcaggc tggtctggcg atagcaggcc gtgcactgcc agtacgtggt gccgtgacgc
   117361 tggaatcgac tgtgcgcggt agcggcgcaa cgcggacaaa caaagccctg tggccagcgc
   117421 gagatctcca acgcctgctc gcactgctgc gcgttgccat agcgcttgag gaacgccggt
   117481 aacgacagcc cggcttggaa ctgcacacga ttcatggcca tgatctggtc tcggtggagc
   117541 gacggtccta ccatcgaccg gtcggctctc actggctgcg actgttctga aagatcgtgc
   117601 taatcaggag ggcgcattca atcgttcttg cgtgggcacg ttggtggaac gcaagacgcg
   117661 ctttgtcgtg ctgtgccgca tggatggctg cacggccgca gatgcgctgg aagggtttac
   117721 ccggcaaatg aagaaactgc cggcctcaat gcggacaagt ctgacctacg atcgcggtac
   117781 cgagctcacg tgctacgccg agctgatgca aggattgaac atcgacgtgt ggttcgctga
   117841 tccacatgcg ccgtggcagc ggggaagtaa cgagaacacc aacggcctgc tgcgccaatt
   117901 cctgcccaag ggcgccgacc tgtccactgt cagccaggag tatctcaatc acatcgcgct
   117961 gctgatgaat acccgccctc gtcagacgct cggatggaag acaccaagcg atggaagaca
   118021 ccaagcgagg caatggagga agaaatcgca gcactcaaat cacgtgttgc acttgaatct
   118081 tgagactgcc ctcaccttgc tggacatggt ggttgccggg aaacagcagg gatcgcccgg
   118141 cgcggaaaaa cgcttcctgc agcagctcag ggcactgatt ccagacgatg tgcgtccgat
   118201 cctggtcact gacgccggat tccgcacgcc ctggtttcgc gcggtgtcgg cgatgggctg
   118261 ggactgggtc gggcgtctgc gcgggcgcac gcaggtcaaa ccgcaagacg tgcccgatga
   118321 tgcagcgcaa tgggtcgata gtcgtcgtct gcatgcattg gcgtccaacc gtgcacgcgc
   118381 attgccaccg atgcaggcca atcgcagcga tccacgcgat tgccgtctgg tgctctatgc
   118441 caagacacca cagggacgtc agcaatgcaa tcgacgctca cccgccaaag tctcgcgtgc
   118501 atcatccagt ttgaaagccg cagcgcgtga gcgcgagccg tggttgatcg ttgcctcccc
   118561 acagttacac gcacccagcg caaagcaatt ggtcaacctg tacgcacgac ggatgcagat
   118621 cgagctggca tttcggaatc tgaagtcgca tcgctacggt caggcgatgg aagacagcct
   118681 gacccgtcgc ggcgagcggt tgcagatcct gttgttgctc accacgctgg gcaccttcgc
   118741 cggttggctg gcgggactga gatgcgaagc caccggtatc gcccagtggc tatctccacg
   118801 cagcagcaca cgcaaactct acttgacgct gcgcgtcggc cgcgaggcgc tggccaggtg
   118861 ttggcccatg gaaccggtct cacgctggct agaacgcttg cgcgcgctgc ccgacgcagt
   118921 gcgcgagcag atgacattgg cgctgtaaaa cgtggggata cctaagaacc tgttcacgat
   118981 ctcctgagca gcagtgccag gaacgccaga tggatgaact gcaagctggt attgagcctt
   119041 cgctcgcagt tcttccatag cctccggttc ttctccagcc aggcaaagct gcgttcgaca
   119101 ctccagcgct tgggcatgac cttgaaggta tgcagctcgc tgcgcttggc aatctgtacg
   119161 gtgacatgct tgcccagaat gtcctgtacg ccctcggcga agggatctcc ggtgtagccg
   119221 ctgtcgcaca gcaggcgttt cacccgacct aaacccgatc ggcagcgctt caatgcctcc
   119281 agcgcacctt gacgatcggt gacttccgcc gtggtcaccg caacggcatg tggaaagcct
   119341 tgcgtatcca ccgcgatgtg gcgcttgatc cccgatacct tcttgcccgc gtcatagcct
   119401 ttctgaccgg ctgtatcact gttcttcacg ctctgcgcgt ccacgatcaa gaacgtgctg
   119461 caggccttgc gcccctgttt ctcgcgggcc gcgccaacct gattttttaa cgcgccgcct
   119521 tccagccagg cttattcttc atcgtccaca ctgctttcac ttgcaaagta ggaatgaccg
   119581 gtgcgcactt cggaaagtcg actggcaacg caacgcgcca cgggcaacgc tgcgtagcag
   119641 atacagcact gcgcaccaca cctcatacat atccactgtc acaggcttgg tgcgcttgcg
   119701 ggcttgctcc agaatcgggc ggatttgctc gaaccgctca cggctcatgt cacttggata
   119761 gttcttctcg cgcattcgtg gagtttgcac ggtttgaata agattgtgaa caggttctaa
   119821 gaacctgttc acgatctcct gagcagcagt gccaggaacg ccaggtggat gaactgcaag
   119881 ctggtattga gccttcgctc gcagttcttc catagcctcc ggttcttcct ccagccaggc
   119941 aagctgcgtt cgacactcca gcgcttgggc atgaccttga aggtatgcag ctcgctgcgc
   120001 ttggcaatct gtacggtgac atgcttgccc agaatgtcct gtacgccctc ggcgaaggga
   120061 tctccagtgt agccgctgtc gcacagcagc gtttcaacag ccgaccgtaa accacgatcg
   120121 gcgcggtttc aatgccatcc agcgcacctt gacgatgcgg gtgacttccg ccgccgtggt
   120181 ccacctgagc aacggcatgt cggaaagcct gcgatatcca ccgacgatgt ggcgcttgat
   120241 cccgataccg ttcttgccac cgcgcatata gcctttctgg ccggctttat cactgttctt
   120301 cacgctctgc gcgtccacga tcaagaacgt actgcaggcc ttgcgcccct gtttctcgcg
   120361 ggccgcgcca acctgatttt ttaagcgccc gctccagcag gctcattcct tcatcgtcca
   120421 cttcgctcca cttggcaaag taggaatgca ccgtgcgcca cttcggaaag tcactgggca
   120481 acgcacgcca cgggcaccct gtccgtagca gatacagcac tgcgcaccac acctcataca
   120541 tatccactgt cacaggcttg gtgcgcttgc gggcttgctc cagaatcggg cggatttgct
   120601 cgaaccgctc acggctcacg tcacttggat agttcttctc gcgcattcgt ggagtttgca
   120661 cggtttgaat aagattgtga acaggttcta agaacccgaa cgacgaggcc acttcggccg
   120721 gcgattcccc ttcgcccatc cgttgcaacg ccatcaggcg catttcttcc agcgctgccc
   120781 acgataccaa gcgtccgtct ctcttcttca tggatggttg gacagcagac accgacattt
   120841 gctccctaat ttactgactt attagtcgcc cctgaaaaac cctctcaaac accaaatgcc
   120901 atgtttgccg gccacatgat gcttgagcgc gttgaggggc gcgcccgcac cacctgcaac
   120961 caggcacgca aaaaggcgat ccagcgcagc agccaccgca ggttgtcgcc agcggcgcag
   121021 ccgagcacgt gcagtgcatc gccttgggcg ccgttgagat ggcagcgatt caagcggcag
   121081 tcctgtttca gatgtccgat caccggctct accgcttgcc gtcgtttgat ccagcgccat
   121141 tgccgtcgtg tcagcgtctt ggctttgccc cgatgcagga tctgcacacc ctccacgtcg
   121201 cgcccgcgat accccaagtc cacgatcgcc acctgcggga tcacattcac atcctgcagc
   121261 agcccgcgcg cctgttccag ttgctcggcc aacgtatcgc cgtcgtaggg atgaccggga
   121321 aaactgcgcg cgcccacgat caagcccttg cgcgcactca ccgcaatgcc gaccttgacg
   121381 ccacattcgt aggggctgct tgccttgccc ttgctcatgc attccacttc cggcgcgtgc
   121441 aaggcgtaga gtttttgttt gtccttggga cgctgtgcca agaaccgttg tgcgcgctcc
   121501 aaccagacac cgatgcgctc acgtaccgac ggttccagct ggtccagctt gcgttgcaga
   121561 tcgcgtgata cgcgtcccag gatcgtgcgt tggcgtcgca gcaccttgcg catgcgcttg
   121621 aactggcgcg catgcgcata gcgcccggcc ttgcggctca accccggacc ttgccgcgca
   121681 tcgctctgtc gcagtgcgat gccgtgtcgc ttggccagca gcaccagctt cttgcgcgcc
   121741 acctccagca aacggctgtc ggtgggatgg gcgatcgctt tttcctgcac ggtggtatcc
   121801 acgatcaccc gcgacaactc gcgtgcatcc accgccttca tcgtgtgagc ggtgttgatc
   121861 gtatgcgcca acagcgcttc catcccggct tctcccagac gctgtcgcca acgggtcagg
   121921 gagctgggat cgcacggcac gcaggtctgg aacaccacct cgccggtgaa gaactgccag
   121981 tacggatttt ccagccaacg tgcgcacacc gcctcgtcgg acaggtcgta ggcgtgcttg
   122041 aggtagagca gcccggcgat caagcgcacc ggcaatgcgg gccgaccgcc tgtgccggtg
   122101 gtggccggca accgcggcga cagcgcctgt tccaacgcac tccacggcag ccgatggctc
   122161 agctggacca gtggatggcg caagtcgatc tggttctcca gacgcgaacg aaacagctca
   122221 tcggcatgca attgctcggc agcaggacgg cgtgtccgca tgggcgaaaa ctgccagaaa
   122281 ccagtaggta gagtaacgaa aactggcagt tccagcacgc caaaaccgca ggtgaggcct
   122341 tgcaatggat gcggtctggg ggtttttcag gggcgactga ttagccctga ccctcagctg
   122401 gatttttgtt gcagtcctgc aaatagcttc gttttaccga tgtgttccat gatgtctgat
   122461 cttggcgctg ctgatgcgag gagccggtgc gaagttcttt cagccaggac cccgtggcgg
   122521 cctggcattg ggccggttta gcgataagcg cggaggtgct gcagctgaag gtcggggcta
   122581 atcaggtgaa gtgatagacg cagtcgttgg taccggggtc gaaatagaaa tacacctcgc
   122641 tgcggcggtc gtgcagatgc ggcggcatgg tgttccagac gctgccgggt ttgagcacgg
   122701 tcaggccgag caacagctgc gacgactggc aggtagccgg cacgatgtat tggtaaatga
   122761 tgcgctcgtt gctggtttcc agcgcgccgc gctccagcgc caccgcatcc ttgatcgaga
   122821 gttgtttggt ctacaagcgc gcatgcgccg gcgtggacgc gagatagaac tttgcggggt
   122881 tcgcagcgtc ttcggacgcg aaactgacat cggtgctgct catcgccaca tacaggccgt
   122941 ccttcggccc catcgtgcag gcggtgccgt ccacggtcac cgtaccggtg cctgcgccga
   123001 cgttgagaat gcccagcgcg cgacgctcca gagacgcatg cccggcggcc gaggccggct
   123061 cggtctgctt gggcagttgc agcgtcttgc ccaatggcgc ggcaccaccg agcacgaagc
   123121 gctcgtagtg ggtgtatttg agggtcaccg catcgtcgac gaacaggccg tcgagcaggt
   123181 agagctcgcg caggtcgtgt tgctggcgcc cttgatggcg tcgggatggg tggcgtagtg
   123241 ggttttgcag tacagggaca tggcacatct ccgaggcagg cgagcgggaa catgggcttg
   123301 cacgggccta gtctaccggc cctggttaac cagtgtcatt gggccgtgca cgaaaatcgg
   123361 gatgggtggg ctggtgggcc tcctgcgtcc ttcgcccgcc gggagaagat ggcacgcagc
   123421 gccggatagg gtgcgaggct acgcgccaga tcgggagtgc aaggccgact tggccgttgg
   123481 agatttactg cattgtcagc gcacgcctga actttctgac ttggctgtcc gccgccgtac
   123541 ccttacccca acccccgctc cgcgccccgg cccgcgccag cggcgcgggt gctccaaggc
   123601 acgcgcggca atgccgcgca agctgtgcct tctcgccccg gcggaagagc ggcttatcgc
   123661 gttcaatcct ccggcggttg gcaggactct ctgacgatca ggtgcgggcg cacgctggcg
   123721 gtgggcagct ggggggcgtt gtcgggctgg atcaacattg ccgcggcggt gcggccggtg
   123781 tcgcgtgtat ggcgacgcac cgaggtcagc ggcggccaca gccgcgaagc caacgagctg
   123841 tcgtcgtagc cgatcaccga cagctggcgc ggaatgctga tgccggcgcg cagcgccacc
   123901 ttgtagatac cggcggccat ttcgtcgtta ccggtgaaga tggcggtggg gcgtttcttg
   123961 cccagcagca gcttttcggc cgcggctaca ccggattcga aggtgtagcc ggcctccaca
   124021 atacgctcgg gcggcagttc gatgccgcgc cgggtcagcg cgtcggcaaa cccgcaggta
   124081 cgctcgatcg aggagcggta ggcgctgggg ccggtgacca gggcgatgtc gcggtggccg
   124141 agcgacagca ggtactcggc cgcctcggcg gcgccgtcgc ggtcgtgggt gatcaccgtc
   124201 tgcgaggtgg catccagcgc gatcgaggcg atgcgggtgt agcggcagcc gatctcggcc
   124261 agcatgtcgg ccagcgcctg gtcttcggag gcgcgcggta ccaggatcac cccgtgcagc
   124321 ttctgcgcct gggcgaagcg gcgcgcgcct tcgatgtagc cggggctgcg gctgtcgcag
   124381 gggtgcacca ccagctcgaa actggagccg cgcagcgcgt ccagcgcgcc gtactgcatg
   124441 tccacgatgt attgcgcggt ggggtggtcg tagaccatgc cgatcaggaa cgagcgccgg
   124501 aacgccagcc cgcgggcgag cgggtccggc gcgtagccga cctggcgcat cagcgcctcg
   124561 accttctcgc gggtgtcctg ccgcaccagc ggcgagttgt tgatgatccg cgagacggtc
   124621 ttcttcgaca cgcccgacat ccgtgcgatg tcgttgatcg tcgcgacctt gcccttcggc
   124681 aggccatgca ttccctcttc aggcatcttg cgggcgggca tagcggtcaa ccagtgaagt
   124741 tgagtggatt ctaccggccc cgggggggcg gtagacctga gcgacgcctg ccgctgcaac
   124801 ggatccgtgc ggccgggcct gccttcgcag gcagcgccac gacatgcccg gcgatgcaga
   124861 acggtcagtc cagggcgtgg tagcggacgg tgcgcaattc cacctggccc gcgccggcgg
   124921 cgtacagcgc cggcgtcagg gccaggaact tgccggccac gttgtggtgg tagccggata
   124981 cttccatctg caccgggtac gtggtcctga ccttgccgtc ggtactgctg tggatggtga
   125041 cgatgtggcg gttgttggtg acccgcagcc acagggtagc accggtagca ctgggggcca
   125101 gcgtgccggg gcgttcccgc cgtagcggtg catgacgaag tgctcgccat tgctgcccac
   125161 cccggcatag agcttgtcgc tgtagaacag ccgcgccccg ctctgcctgc ccggtgccac
   125221 ggtcatctgc acctcgaact ggtaggccgg ggcggtggcg atcaccgtca gcggcaaggc
   125281 atggcgtggc gcactgccct tgccctgcag acgcagcacg ccattgccga gctgcaggca
   125341 cttggcttcg tcggcagccg ggttgaagaa ggcccactgc gggccgagcg tggcggcgcg
   125401 gaacccgctc gacgatggcg tgcgcctgtg caagcgcggc gacgtggtgg tggtcaccgt
   125461 caatcaccgg ctcaatcggt tcggctatct atcgttggcg cagttggggg atgccggttt
   125521 tgccggctcc ggcttggcca cgtgtcgtca tggcgattcc ttgcaacaac gtggtccacg
   125581 agcatggccc cgccagtgtg cctgccaagc cagcggactc agcccaccgc caactgctgt
   125641 cactgcgcgc gtggcgcgcc atcgcccagc cacagcatgg cgacgctggt cagcagactg
   125701 aagcggcgtg ggccggcact gcgctgatta atgcacagca ccccagcacg cgtgtgcacc
   125761 agcggcttgt gcgaatgacc actgatgatg acgtccgcct gcacctgcgg cgccagtgtt
   125821 ttcagatcgt gcaacacatg gatgcgcacg ccatcgatct gcacatccag cgtctgtggt
   125881 agacccgcgg cccagggttt gcatcgatgt tgcctgcgat gacatgcagc ggtgccagtg
   125941 cccgcaacgc ctccagcgcc tccggcttgc ccacgtcgcc ggcatggatg atctgcgtgc
   126001 agccatcgag cgcggcaagc gcctcgggcc ggagcagccc gtgcgtgtcg gagatcacac
   126061 cgatgcgcgt gccagtcccc attttgccac tccctcgttt gagcacgacc atccgacgtg
   126121 ttgcaacaag cccgacctga cgacatcagg cgcatcatgg tcgaaccgcg gcacctgcat
   126181 gcaatcgatg ccggcgcatc agccaccctg cccatgatga ggtgatgcat gcgctggctg
   126241 ccacgtacca ccgggcccac tggccggtgg tacgcgcagg acgcgtcagc cgggcggcgt
   126301 gagcacgatc gcgcccagtg ggggcaacaa gagcggcagc gcgtgtgcgt ggccgtgcat
   126361 ggactgctgc tctgccgtga cgatgccacc attgcccagg ttcgcaccgc cataaatgcc
   126421 ggcgtcgcta ttgaatacct cgcgccactg gccgccttgt ggcacgccga tgcgatagcc
   126481 gtgctgcacg accggggtga aattgatcac caccagcacg ggcgcatcgc cacgtttgcc
   126541 cttgcgcaag aatgccacca cgctgttgcc ggcatcgtcg cccaccaccc aggcgaagcc
   126601 tgacgggtcg tcgtcatgcg catgcagcgc agggtattgg acatacagcc ggttcacgtc
   126661 gcgcaccagc gtctgtacgc cacggtggcg tggatcgtcc aacaagtgcc acggcagacc
   126721 gctgtcgtgg ttccactcgg tcggctggcc gaactcgcag cccatgaaca gcaacttgcg
   126781 ccccgggtgg gtgaacatga aacccagata cgcgcgcaga ttggcaaagc gctgccagtc
   126841 gtcgcccggc atgcggccca gcaacgaccc cttgccgtgc accacttcgt cgtgcgagat
   126901 cggcagcacg aagcgctccg aatacgcgta gaccatgctg aacgtcagct cgccatggtg
   126961 gtaacggcga tagatcgggt ccagaccggc gtaatgcagc gtgtcgtgca tccagcccat
   127021 gttccacttg tagtggaagc ccaggccgcc atgcgccaca tcggcggtga cgccaggaaa
   127081 cgcggtggat tcttcggcaa tcatcaccgc gcccggagtg tgctcgcgca ccagcgcgtt
   127141 gagccggcgc aggaacgcga tggtctcgta gttctcgcgg ccgccgtgga tgttgggcac
   127201 ccactcgccg gcattgcggc tgtaatcgcg gtacagcatc gaagccaccg catccacgcg
   127261 cagaccatcg acgtggtagc gctgcagaaa ttccatcgca ctggcgatca ggaacccgga
   127321 cacctcacga cggccgtggt tgtagatcag cgtattccag tcgcgatgga aaccctcgcg
   127381 cgggtcggca tgttcgtaca gcgcggtgcc atcgaaatgc gccaggccgt gcgcgtcggt
   127441 gggaaagtgc gcaggcaccc agtcgacgat cacaccaatg ccttcgcggt ggcagcggtc
   127501 cacaaaacgc gcgaaaccgt cgggcgtgcc gaagcgcgcg gtaggcgcga acaggcccaa
   127561 cggttgatag ccccacgagc cgccgaacgg atgctcggtc accggcatca actcgacatg
   127621 ggtaaagccc atatcggcca catagggaat caagcgatcg gccagaccat cccagtccag
   127681 atccacgcct tcttcgcgca gccaggagcc ggcatgcatc tcgtagacgc tcatcggcgc
   127741 gtcgtgcgcc tgacgacgcg cgcgcgtcgc catccagccg tcgtcgctcc actgatacgg
   127801 cgtggggtcg gccacgatcg aggcggtgcc cggcgcaagc tctgcgcggc gcgccaccgg
   127861 gtcggccttg gccggcagtt cgtgcccatg cgggccacgc agctggtact tgtaatgcgc
   127921 accggggccg acgtcgggca cgaacaactc ccacacgccg gactggtgcc gcagccgcat
   127981 cggatgacgg cgcgcgtccc agctgttgaa gtcgcccacc accgcaacac gcgaggcatt
   128041 cggcgcccac accgcaaagc gcgtgccgcg tacgccgtcc acttccacca cgttggcgcc
   128101 cagcgcgtcg gccaattgca agtggtggcc ttcgctgatc aggtgcaggt cgaagtcgct
   128161 cagttgcgga ccgaacgcgt acgggtcggc ggtgtcctgc tcgccaccgg gccagccgat
   128221 gcgcagccga tacccgccct gcgccggaag gtcgccggca aacaggcccg gctccgggcc
   128281 agcctccagc gcgatcgtct ggccgtcgtc cagcaccgcg ctgacgcgct cggcgccagg
   128341 caaataggtg cgcaatacac gtccggtgtc ggttcggtgc gcgcccagga cggcgaacgc
   128401 atcgccgtgg cgcgcctcgg ccagggcacg gatgacgccg ggatcccatc gattactcac
   128461 tgctgtcatt actccactca tcatatgtcc cctgcaccgg cgcgagcgcg ttgcaggatg
   128521 cgtcgcaagc cttcgatcgg caccatcaac cagccaggac gattggcggc ttcataacgc
   128581 acttcgtagc aagccttttc caccaggaac aacaaggtgg ctgcgttgaa cgccgccggc
   128641 gcaatccacg gatgggcgct ggcgtcgagc acggcatggt aagcgtccag gaaggcccat
   128701 gtggagcggc ggcggaattg caccagaaat gcgtccagat gcgcgtccac gcccaccccg
   128761 gcgcgtgcgg ccgagccctc ctcgccacgt gccgacactt cgctggcgta atcgagcgag
   128821 cgcaggaagc cagccacatc gcgcagcggg ctggccttgg cgcggcgctc ggccagcggc
   128881 ttggccggct cgccctcgaa gtcgatcagc accacatcgt cgaacgcgac caggatctgg
   128941 cccaggtgga agtcgccgtg cacgcgcgtc agcaacgaat cggcgagcac gcttggcgcc
   129001 ttggcaagca gggcatccag ctgcgggcgt tcggccagca ccgcctccag cgcctcgcgt
   129061 tcggcgctgt cttcgctgcc agccaggcgc gcattgacgg tgtcccacat cgcttccacc
   129121 tgacgcccca caccggccac cacatcgttg gcggtaggca ggtcgatacg ttgtggtgcg
   129181 aaatcggcat cgtcggtatc gcgcgcgagc gcttcatgca gctcggccag gcgcgtgcca
   129241 accacggcag cgaacgcgtc atagccagcg acggcttcgg cgcgcgcttc gtctgtctgc
   129301 gcggtgacgt attcgtcgaa gctacgtgcc agatggtcga gcgtccagcg ccacgcatcg
   129361 ccttgattgc ggatgaagcc ctgcaacaac gcgatggtgg tgaccgtgcc ctgcccgtcg
   129421 acgcggctga tgctgcccag cagcggcgcg gcgttggcgt agcccatctc ggtcaaccgg
   129481 cggccgattt cgatctccgg gttcgcgccc accgcaacgt gccgtagcag cttgaacacg
   129541 gccttgtcgg cgatcaccag cgagctgttg ctctgttcgg ccgacaacca gcggatctcc
   129601 gggtcgtgcg ggatatccag catcgccagc gccggggtgg cttcgaaacg tacctggcct
   129661 tgttgcgatg cctcctcgcc atcgcagaac tttagcgctg cgttgctgca cagcgcatcg
   129721 atcacgccgc gtaccatcgg cttgagcgca aacgcgtcgg tcaggtagcc cacctcgcgt
   129781 ccttgacgca cgcgcgccag cgccagctgc tcagccagcg tgctgggttg ctcgcgctcc
   129841 cacacgatgc ccaccggcaa catgtagcgc tcgcggcggc cgtcctccag ctccacctcc
   129901 agctccagca gcgtcatcgg ttggtcgccc ggcagcggtg tgcgacgcgc gatgcgcaca
   129961 ctgcgcagcg cctgatcctt ggctgaaaac cagcgccgtg ccgacagcca tgccggcagg
   130021 atttcgcctt ccaacgtagg caaatgcggc agcagcgccg cacttccgtc ggcatcgctg
   130081 cgcagcacca gcgtgcggta gtccggcaac ggcaccgggc tgggcacatg ccaatccggc
   130141 aaggtgcctt cgctcaccag ctcgaacgca taaaagccga acggcggcac cgtgagcagg
   130201 taggtcagcc gcccgatcgg cgggaagctg ccgccgccga tgatgtccac cggcacgcgc
   130261 ccttcgaact cggacagatc cagttctacc gcttgtagcg tgtgcgagag attggccaca
   130321 cacagcacgg tttcgtcctg ataacagcgc aggtacgcaa gcatgcggcg gttgcccgga
   130381 tacaggaacc gcagcgtccc gcggccgaag gcctggtagc gcttgcgcac gctgagcacg
   130441 cggcgcgtcc aggtcagcag tgaatgctgg tcgcggatct gcgcttccac attcaccgcc
   130501 tggaagccgt acagcgggtc catcaccggt ggcagcacca gctgcgctgg gtcggcacgg
   130561 gaaaagccgc cgttgcggtc gatcgaccac tgcatcggcg tacgcacgcc atcgcggtcg
   130621 cccagatgga tgttgtcgcc catcccgatt tcgtcgccgt aatacagcac cggcgtgcca
   130681 ggcatggtca gcaacaacga ggtcatcaac tcgatacggc ggcggtcgcg ctccagcaac
   130741 ggcgccaggc ggcggcggat acccagattg atacgcgcgc ggcgatcggc ggcataggtc
   130801 tgccacagat aatcgcgttc cgaatcggtg accatttcca gggtcaactc atcgtggttg
   130861 cgcaggaata tcgcccactg gcagctctcg ggaatctccg gggtctggcg catgatgtcc
   130921 gtgatgggga agcggtcttc gcgcgcgatt gccatgtaca tgcgcggcat cagcgggaag
   130981 tggaatgcca tgtggcattc gtcggcgttc tggccgaagt attgctgggt gtcttccggc
   131041 cacatgttgg cttcggccag cagcatgcgg tccgggtatt cggcatccag ggtggcgcgg
   131101 atcttgcgca aaatggcatg ggtttccggc agattttcgt tggaggtgcc ggcgcgttcg
   131161 atcagatacg gcactgcatc cagacgcagg ccatccacgc cgcgatccag ccagaagcgc
   131221 atcacttcca gcacagcttc cagcacggcc gggttatcga agttcagatc cggctgatgc
   131281 gaatagaagc ggtgccaaaa gtactgcccg gccaccggat cccaggtcca gttggatttt
   131341 tcggtatcgc agaagatgat ccgcgtgcct tcgtactcct gatcggtatc cgaccacacg
   131401 tagaagtcgc gcccgggcga gccggctggc gcagtgcgtg cgcgctgaaa ccagggatgc
   131461 tgatccgagg tgtggttgat caccagctct gtgacgatgc ggataccgcg cgcgtgcgcc
   131521 tgcgcgacca actgttcaaa atcttcgatg ctgccgtaat ccggatgcac cgccatgtat
   131581 tcggcaatgt cgtagccatc gtcacggcgc gggctggggt agaacggtaa caaccagatg
   131641 gtgtccacgc cgagttcggc gatgtaatcc agcttggaaa tcagtccggg aaaatcgccg
   131701 atgccatcgt cgttggagtc gaagaacgac ttgacgtgca cttggtagat gatcgcgtcc
   131761 ttgtaccaac gctggtcggc gaccacggcg gatggctccg cgtcggcttg taacgatgcc
   131821 actgcattca tgcgacctct cctgcgcgga tgcgccataa cgcgaacggc cgcctcgcct
   131881 ctagacggat gtgttggtat ttgccgtgcc acgcgaagcg atgcccgtcc cacagatcgt
   131941 ccacggcaac ggtggcgtga tcgggcaggc ccagctccca caacgggatg tcgatgtcgg
   132001 catcctgccc ggcgtgcggg tcgagattga tcgccaccag caccatgctg cggctccgcg
   132061 acaggtagcc ggcatccaga aacttgccgt agtagagcac ttggtcgttg tgcgcctgat
   132121 agaagcgcgt acccaggtgc gactgcagtt ccggatgcat acgacgcagc tgattgaagc
   132181 gggtgatctc gtcgacgatg tcgccgggca cacgttcggg ccaggcgcgc agctggaatt
   132241 tttccgagtc cagatactct tccttgcccg gcgccagcgg cgtggcttcg cagagctcaa
   132301 agccctgata catgccccac aacccagaga gtgtggtcgc cagtgccgcg cggatcagat
   132361 gcccattacg gccgctggtc tgcaggaaca gcggattgat gtccggcgtg ttgacgaaaa
   132421 aatgcgggcg gaaacattcg cgcggcacgc cgtcgttcaa ctcttccacg tacgcctgca
   132481 gctcgtgctt gtggttgcgc caggtgaagt aggtgtagga ctgcgagaag ccgcacttgg
   132541 ccaggcggta catcatcttc gggcgggtga aggcttcgga caggaacacc acatccgggc
   132601 gccgaccgcg cacatcggca atcaaccact cccagaacgg gaacggcttg gtgtgcgggt
   132661 tgtcgacacg gaacagcgtg acgccttcat tgacccagaa cagcaccgcg tcgcgcagcg
   132721 tgttccacag gtctggcacc gcgccgctgg cgtagaaatc gacgttgacg atgtcctggt
   132781 atttcttggg cgggttttct gcgtaccgga tcgagccatc tgcgcgccag gtgaaccaat
   132841 ccttgtgctc cttcaaccat ggatgatccg gcgcacactg gatcgcaaaa tccagcgcca
   132901 cctccagtcc ctgcgcgcgt gctgcgtgca tcagacggcg gaaaccttcc agcccaccga
   132961 gttcggcgtg cacttcggta tgcccaccat cggttgcgcc aatcgcgtat gggctgccgg
   133021 gctcaccctc caccgccgtg accgcgttat tgcggccctt gcggttgttc aaaccgatcg
   133081 ggtggatcgg cggcatgtac aacacatcga agtgcatcgc gcgaatatgc ggcagccgct
   133141 ggatgacatc gtcgaacgtg ccatgccggt cgacatcacc gctttgcgag cgcggaaaca
   133201 gttcgtacca gctggcgaag tgcgccgcgc ggcgttccga ttcgacccgg aaggtcaccg
   133261 gatattccga gcggaacggc ttgtcgtcgg ccagcgccat cgcctgcacg gtgtccggct
   133321 ccagcacgat ggccagctgc tgcaaggctt cgctctgcgc accgatgcgg gtgagcactg
   133381 agtgcaagcg ctcagccagc gtgccctcgc tgcgtgcctg cgcggcctgc acgacggcga
   133441 ccgcttcctg cacgtcgacc ggcagaaccg tattggcggc gcgctttttt tccagatccg
   133501 catgcaaggt ggcaaagaca tcgcgccaag cctcgacgcg gaattcatag gtaccgatgc
   133561 gctccaacgg gaactcggtg cgccagcggt cgttgcccaa gacacgcatc ggcgcgctgg
   133621 cccaggtctt ggcatcggcc gggcgccaca gcaccgccac cgcaatgcgg tcgtgtccat
   133681 cgcaaaacgc gtcggcctct acgcagatgc ggtcgcccac ggtacgcttg accggaaaac
   133741 ggccgttatc caccgacggc gtgaccgact cgatgcacac gcgcggccag gcgccggccg
   133801 cctgcgcgcg cgggcgcatg cgcggcactg ccagcacatg gcgcgccggc acgctgcggt
   133861 acacgcgcac ctcacccggc tccagcgcct ccagcatggc gccggacagg ctgcggccat
   133921 tttcggccac caaggcctcg gcatcgccga gcaatcgcaa aaggtcagac gcaggcaccg
   133981 gcaccacgtg acgcgtgtcg ccattgatca ataacaagga aggcaagccg cccagcggct
   134041 cgaccgccac tgcggtcagt ccggtcgctt cacgtagcag cgggcgcagc cgcatgccgg
   134101 cattgctggt gggcgggcca tcgctcgcgc ggatcgccag cgggaatgca tccaactgcg
   134161 cgtcgtccag caaccaggca ccgcccagcg ccgacgcgag ctgccaatgc tgttctggcg
   134221 ccgcagcacg cgtgccgtcg ggcgcatcca gcaccgcaac gacctgactc gccaacgccc
   134281 gcaacgcggt gtcttcgtcg aagaaccagc tgccgcggcc atcccaccag gcgagcgaag
   134341 agaacgccgc atcgaacccg gcaccggcca gctgctgcaa ggcctccagc cccaagcctg
   134401 gcgtccacgc ggcaaacacg acctccggcg ctcctgcatg cacgcgtgcg atcaactcgc
   134461 gccagcgctg caccggcacc tgctgcggct gcaacagacg gaaaccaccg acaccttggc
   134521 caacccattc caacaagcgt gcgctccacc actccaccaa cgcggcacct tcctgcgtat
   134581 aggcaaagcg ggcttcagcc acttctggcg tggcacgcgg ctgacgcgga tccggcaccg
   134641 ccgtgctgcg cgcccggaac cactgcgggt tgtcgcgcac caccgcactg gcaccgccca
   134701 cttcgtccag gcgcacatcg atcaacagct tcacgcccgc gcggcgcgcc gcctgcaccg
   134761 ccgcttgcaa acgctcggca tgcgtatcgg cgcctgccaa tggctcgatc aagcgacctt
   134821 ccgcatcgcg cccaaagggt gccgccatca ccacgcaatc gcagccagcc tcacgcgcag
   134881 cgacacagcg ctgctccagc caggtagagg tcgtcgttgc ttcgttgaga acatagatcc
   134941 gcatggcgcc tcctcagcaa acaacggcgc gcaggcgcac cgtcactcgg gaagccagcg
   135001 cacacgtgtc atgtcgcagt gtcgcgatcc tctgctcacc gcacgccgcg ccaccatctc
   135061 tacgtaccga accttgctgt cttgacgctt gccggcacgc tacccgacca accctgccac
   135121 ccgtgactgc actcatgcgc aactccccaa cgattcttga cccatgcagt caaacacccc
   135181 cactgcgaat ttcatgtgtc ggtggaattg acgaaaatca aacaagcgcg gctttggtgg
   135241 tgcgtgacag tgcagcagga gtagtggcta gcgatggggt gcactgccgt gtggcaagcg
   135301 ccaccgcacg catgtcgagc aagcagtgca tttggtgcac ggccaatcag ctagcgatgc
   135361 agacgttggt tgcgagccca gcgatattcc gggttgcgca ttacagccac ccccacgcgc
   135421 cgatgcgcgc cccgtatcgc ttcctgcgcc aagcagggac gacagacacg gtgtaagcga
   135481 caacatcggc tgctgcgcgg gctgacacca ctcgactcaa caagcggtga cgttacacaa
   135541 caagccacga cgcgtaggcg ctgcacgcgc ggcattgatt ccaaggatcc aacatctttg
   135601 aactgtggtc gggcagcctc tgctttcaca gtcgcagctc ctttacctgc tgtgcaaaaa
   135661 aaaagtttat cccgacgtcc ccccatcctg agtagcagtc gggtttagag tccggggttg
   135721 atgatatcgc tattggccaa ctgctgggca taggccgccg gcgtcattcc gccgattgtt
   135781 tttttggggc ggtgttcgtt gtattcgcgg cgccagcgtt cgatttcggt gcgcgcatgc
   135841 agcagcgttg ggaaccagtg ttcgttgagg cattcgtcgc gtagccggcc gttgaaggat
   135901 tcgacgtagg cattctggtt cggcttgcca ggctggatct ggcgtagctg cacaccattg
   135961 gcatgcgccc aggcgaccat ggccttgcca cagaactcct tgccattgtc cgtgcgaatc
   136021 atcttcggca ggccacgact gtgtgccaac cgatccagca cgcgcacaac gccgtgtccc
   136081 gagatcagca cgcgcacaac gccgtgtccc gagatcgcac gctccacgtc gaggcgaccg
   136141 cttcgtgggt tgcgtcgtcc acgatcacca ggcatttgat tgccctgcct tcggcggtgc
   136201 ggtcgaacac gacgtccatc gaccacacct ggttggcctg ggtgggccgc agcaacggct
   136261 gacgctcgcc taccggcacc tttttacgcg tgcggcggcg gacctgcagc tgctgctcgc
   136321 aatacagccg ctccacccgc ttatagttca cgagacgccc ttcctgccgc agcttgagag
   136381 agatcatccc cacgccatag cggcgatggc gatgcgccaa cgcaaggatg cgctcgcgca
   136441 actcaacgtt gcggtcctcg cgcgggcgat agcgcagcgc actggcgctc atgccgatcg
   136501 ctgccagggc gcagcgctcg ctggcgccac ctgcgatcca ctcgcgcacc agcgcacgac
   136561 ggagtctgta aattgaactg tgtaactgcc ctttgacaag cgactggccc ggaccggaga
   136621 ggagcaggca agtggaactg gataagacga tgctggacga actgacgtca ggctgcaaga
   136681 cgccatagga cgtggagaag ctgttttcgc aaatgttgca gcacatgatc aatcgctcgt
   136741 tttcccatgt gggcctgcgc cgccattggg cgctcaggcg ggcaacgtgc gcaatggcaa
   136801 gagccgcaag acgcgagctg cataagcgcg tcctgattag cacgatcttt cagcacagtc
   136861 gcagccagtg agagccgacc ggttgatggt aggaccgtcg ctccaccgag accagatcat
   136921 ggccatgaat cgtgtgcagt tccaagccgg gctgtcgttg ccggcgttcc tcaagcgcta
   136981 tggcaacgag cagcagtgcg agcaggcgtt ggagatctcg cgctggccac agggctttgt
   137041 ttgtccgcgt tgcgccgcta ccgcgcacag ttgattccag cgtcacggca ccacgtactg
   137101 gcagtgcacg gcctgctatc gccagaccag cctgcgctcg ggcacggtga tggacaacag
   137161 caagctgccg ctacgcacct ggctgcttgg catgtatctg ctgggccaga gtcaagacga
   137221 acctgtcggc gctggagttg atgcgacacc tgggagtgag ctacccgaca gcgtggcgaa
   137281 tgaagcacaa gctgatgcag gccatgcccc aacgcgaggc gaaccgcaag ttgggcggga
   137341 tcgtgcaact ggacgatgcc tacctgggcg gagaacgcaa cggtggcaag gccgggcgcg
   137401 gctcggagaa caagcgccct ttcgtgatcg ccgtggagac cactgaagac gctcgtccat
   137461 tgcgcgcggt gatggatccg gtcccaggct tcaccaaggc ggcgctgtcg gaatggatcg
   137521 ggcaacgcct gcatcctgga gcagatgtct acagtgatgg actcggtgcg tttcgagcac
   137581 tggaagccga gcacgcgcac acggtgatcg aaggcagcgg tcgaagtcgc tgcgaggcag
   137641 agaacgcacg ctgggtccac gtggtgttg
//
LOCUS       Sequence_2             42769 bp    DNA     linear
ACCESSION   Sequence_2
VERSION     Sequence_2.0
KEYWORDS    .
FEATURES             Location/Qualifiers
     unparsed_commen 1..42769
                     /identifier="0"
                     /unparsed comment="scf7180000000123"
ORIGIN
        1 tgagtagcag tcgggtttag agtccggggt tgatgatatc gctattggcc aactgctggg
       61 cataggccgc cggcgtcatt ccgccgattg ttttttttgg ggcggtgttc gttgtattcg
      121 cggcgccagc gttcgatctc ggtgcgcgca tgcagcagcg ttggaaacca atgttcgttg
      181 aggcattcgt cgcgtagccg gccgttgaag gattcgacgt aggcattctg gttcggcttg
      241 ccaggttgga tctggcgtag ctgcacacga ttggcatgcg cccaggcgac catggccttg
      301 ccacagaact ccttgccatt gtccgtgcgg atcatcttcg gcaggccacg actgtgtgcc
      361 aaccgatcca gcacgcgcac aacgccgtgt cccgagatcg cacgctccac gtcgatggcg
      421 accgcttcgt gggttgcgtc gtccacgatc accaggcatt tgattgccct gccttcggcg
      481 gtgcggtcga acacgacgtc catcgaccac acctggttgg ccttggtggg ccgcagcaac
      541 ggcgcacgct cgcctagcgg caccttttta cgcgtgcggc ggcggacctg cagctgctgc
      601 tcgcaataca gccgctctac ccgcttatag ttcacgagac gaccttcctg ccgcagcttg
      661 agagagatca tccccacgcc gtagcggcga tggcgatgcg ccaacgcaac actgtgctcg
      721 cgcagctcaa cgttgcggtc ctcgcgcggg caatagcgca gcgcactggc gctcatgccg
      781 atcgctgcca gggcgcagcg ctcgctggcg ccacctgcgt ccactcgcgc accagcgcac
      841 gacgcgccgg tgcgctcacc attgtttttg cagcgcatcc ttgatcaggt cgttctggaa
      901 cacctgctcg gccagcaact tcttcagccg cttgttctcg gcctccaggt ccttgagccg
      961 cttggcatcg ggcacgctca tgccgccgaa cttgctgcgc cacaggtagt aggacgcctc
     1021 actgaagcca tgccgtcggc acaggtcctt gatcggcata ccggcctcgg cttcgcgcag
     1081 gaagccgatg atctgctctt cggaaaagcg cttcttcacg tccaatctcc tcggggtagg
     1141 gaattggact gcaaactgag gtgctactca aaatcggggg ggggacgtcg cacgccgtga
     1201 tcgagattta gcgctaccaa gtttgccctt ttttggaagg tgggagaccg gccgacgtgc
     1261 gtcgattcca tattctttac tcacgcttta tgccagcaca tcggcggggg cctagcccct
     1321 ttacgcacca aaggcctacc ttggcactcc cgcactgtgg tgcgttgagc cgaacacgat
     1381 gtgtatcctg attttgcgag gtcctcaggc cgatccggcg ccgttggcgc cgatgcagtt
     1441 gcctgagtgt gctgggcgtg ccttgcgcac gttggcgtgt gccgatgtgg atagcttgat
     1501 tgccgagctg catgcggccg gtggcgatgc cgaggtggag ctggtgttgc tggattcggg
     1561 cgatctgccc ttgtccgagc gcagctgcgc gctggccttg cgtgctgccg tggacgcgtt
     1621 gcccacgccg tatatcgagc tgcataccga ttccgatcag gagctggagc cgtggctgca
     1681 tgcgcagcat gcgccgttgg cggtggtgat cacgccgcac gatgcgctgc gtgcgtatgc
     1741 gatgtcgctt ggcattgccg cgcggtgtct gccgtcgatg cacgcgccgt tgcgcgttgc
     1801 tgcctgagga ggacgccatg tcgatcgtga tcatgcgcgg gccggaggcg gcgatgccgc
     1861 tggtgcgtgg gccgcagccg ttgccgcgcg ctgtcattcg ccaattggtg gcctgcgccg
     1921 gggacgcggg caagaccgtg gccttgcgtg cctgtggttc ggaacaggaa ctgctggatg
     1981 cgctgcgtgt ggccggtcag gcgcggatgg agattgcgct gatcgatccg ggcagttgcg
     2041 tggacagtgc gcggttgcat cgcgtgctca gagacctgcc ttacccctat gtcgaaacgc
     2101 acgacgacag cgtggaccgc ccggaacgct gcctgccgaa cggtctgggg cactgcatcg
     2161 ccacggtgcg tggctactgc gcgcagagct atctgctggg gctggagatc gcgctggaac
     2221 atctgggctg cacggagatt caaggcgatg tccacgtcgg gacctgagcg gcgccagctg
     2281 cattacttcg ccgattacga aggctattgc gacggccggc cggtgctgtg gggacagctg
     2341 gcgcatagcg tggacgtgcc agccgatggc gagctggatg ccgccggttt ggtgtgcgcg
     2401 ctgcgccggc gggcggccga ggcgcacggg ttggaagcgg ggcagattcg cttatgccag
     2461 gtcacgcggc tgtagctgcg cgcttggagc agcgaacgac acgcgtgcgc agccactagg
     2521 caggggcggc cgctgctcgg tgcgccatgt catttgtacc ctgcggttgc tgcacgccgt
     2581 ccgtacccga ctggcaacca ctcgcagcct tctgtttgcc gcaccgtgtt tagcgcgtgg
     2641 acgcagcttc atcgctgcag acgatcccgc accgcattgc ggatcactcc gtgcggcgtt
     2701 tgcagccaca ccactccaac agcacccacc ggcacgacac tgccgcccga agacggcagt
     2761 gtcgtgttcc agacaggacg cgtcactgcc gtcctgcgga tcctgctgac ttcgctgctg
     2821 tgttatccgg cacgaacttg atcagctggt tgccggtggc ggcggtgccg aagttgaagc
     2881 ggccgtagcc gtcgccccag tacagtgcgc cgtttgcgat ggccggggaa ctgaccaccg
     2941 agccgctagc gtcgtagttc cacacggtgg cgccggtgtc ggcgtccagt gcgaccatat
     3001 tgccggccat cgagccggca tacagcaggt tcggcgaggc cgtcagcgag ccctggccgc
     3061 ccgccggcac ggtcggattc accgggttga tgccaggcac cttgacctgc catttgatct
     3121 tgccggttgc cgcgtccagc gcggcccacg aaccaccgtt atgggtctgc acgtttgccg
     3181 gccccaatgt gtaggtggtg ttggcgttgt tgttgatggc cacgtagacc tgcgacttgt
     3241 acgggtcgaa cgcggtaccc cattccacgc caccggtggt gccgccgggg ccgacctggg
     3301 tcgaccacac cttggcgccg gtcttggcgt cgaaggccca gtagatgccg ctcttctgac
     3361 cagcaccgac caactgctgc aacctgccgt tgcccggcac ggcaaaaagt tgcacgccag
     3421 caccgccaaa gtcgtaatcc gggccggtca ggttggttgc ctgcgtgttg gggcacagac
     3481 cgttggtcgg tgccacgagg caggacaggt tccacgcatc gtacccctgt gcacggttgg
     3541 cccaaaccaa tttgccggta tccagattca acgaaatcac cgagtcgacg tagttgtccg
     3601 gcgccatgca gttgagctca tcctgcacgg tgagttcgct gccgcggtaa gagcgctcgt
     3661 ttgaaatgca gttaccaacg tcctgcggaa tgttgtagtt gttgccagtg ccgaaataca
     3721 ggcgacggtt gatcgggtcg atggccacct ggccccacac cgatgcgccg gtgtagccct
     3781 cgggcacgtt atagaactgc cacaccttct tgccggtgtt cagatccacc gccaccacgc
     3841 tgccgcggaa actgaaggtg tggttggccg ccaggttgcc ccagtcgccg gaagaaacgc
     3901 cgacgtagat gcggttaccg tagatgaccg gcgaggaggt gatgcgcgcc tgcgggttgg
     3961 cttccaccgt ggtcttccac agcagcttgc cggtcttctt gtccagcgcc agcaaggtgc
     4021 cggcgacctg gtcgccaacg atgatgctct tggcgctgat ggccggcgtg ttgcgcgtca
     4081 ccgagttggc gttgccggtg taatcggaca gtttggcctg ccagttcggc ttgccggttt
     4141 gcgtgtccac gctatacagc gtgccgcccc agtcgggcac atacagcgtg ccgccttcga
     4201 cgctgggcgt ggccgagata tcgccggtgg tggtcagcgt ccacgccggc ttgagcgtct
     4261 tggcggtggt gcgattgatc ttccactcgc ccggtgcaaa gcgcgagttc aagtagccgc
     4321 caccggcggt ggtccagttg ctggggctgg cgaagggaag gtcttgaccg aagctgcgcc
     4381 agacctggcc ggagcgtgcg aatgcctcgg tatccaggga cgataccggc tgttgcgcgg
     4441 tggtggcgcc agactgcgcg aaagccacgg cactgaagag caggcaagga acgagcgtca
     4501 aactacgtaa ccgcaaacgg cgtttgggat tggtcatcac ggcatgtcct agatagaagg
     4561 aagcgttgga tccccccaga tctgctgaca gaaggatgca cgattgacgt gaccgcgcaa
     4621 cacctgccag gcgctgcatt cagaaatcgc tcgggtgcgt ttgcatctgg tatgaccagc
     4681 ttgaaaaatt tgcgctaaat cggctcgtta ttcgcaccaa tcgtgatgat tcgtcactat
     4741 cttgcgcgat cgcgatagaa aaaatgattg atgcggcctg ggttgaatgt gtgcggatta
     4801 caacagtttg caagaagtaa ccaggaaatt tcgcgcaacc ttctgtagtg ggtttctgct
     4861 gcgatcgagg ttgcgatcga agacggcacg acaagagttt gggcgcgcaa tgtgggggca
     4921 tcgcagccga tacgcgtagc gcgctgtgac gggtagacgt ccgcgctgac cgccgtgggc
     4981 gattgtgcgg cgcggcgctc atggtgtggc gtgcggatgc atgcatgcat gcatgcgggc
     5041 gtggcccgta ccctcatccg cccctttggg gcaccttctc ccgaggggag aaggcagtgg
     5101 cgcgatgaaa cctctggcgg ctcaggtgcc ggccgcggaa tacggctgca tggaggcgtc
     5161 ttggctgcga cgaagctagc gtgacagcaa gcacaccagg cggcgttgca tcgtgtgccc
     5221 tgtctgcgtg cactgcgtta acgatgcgca agacgtcatt gatctgacgt attgcccatc
     5281 gagacacagc agcggcagca tcgtgacgca caacgcacaa cgcacaacgc acaacgcacg
     5341 caactgcact aagcggaaat cacctcacgc ttcatgcaag tcatctgcgc cgacctacac
     5401 gcgctccgac gcgcgtgaag catgttgcag tgcagcggga tcgatcgttg ccagctgggc
     5461 gatcgcgtcc tgcaccacgg cagcaacgct ggcatccacc tccaccgaga ccacatccgc
     5521 ttcgtccagc ggcaattcca gcgtttgtat ctggctgtcg agcaacatgg ggggcatgaa
     5581 gtggccagcg cgggcgctca ggcgggcggc gatcacgtgc gggcctgcgt gcaggaacac
     5641 gaagcgcatc ggcacgccgc tgttgcgcaa caattggcga tgcgcgctgc gcaaaccgga
     5701 gaaggccagt accaccgatt cgccagcctg tacgcaatcg cgcagcgtcg ccgatagcag
     5761 ttccacccat ggcagacgca tcgcatcggt gagcggttgg ccggccgcca tctgcgcgcg
     5821 cgctgccacg ctgtgatagt cgtcggcatc cagaaaacgg aagccgtaat gcgctgcaag
     5881 tgcctgcgca atggtggtct tgccgctacc cgacacgccc atcaccacga tggcaagcgg
     5941 tgaagcggac gcgggcgtgg cgtgtgtcgc ggtgtccatc acgtcaggtt atatctctgg
     6001 atcgattcgg cattcgagcg gatttcacgt tggcggcagc cgatgcgtgg tgtagcgtcg
     6061 gcgctcctcg ccaggtgcgc gggcacccag cgtaacggcg tgttcggccg agtacaacgc
     6121 atttgaaggt gtgtcgatga cgtcatcgcc cgcaacgtct cctgcatcgg cgcgcctgcg
     6181 ctggcgcgaa aagctgggct atggcgccgg cgatctgggt ctgaatctgt actgggccaa
     6241 catctcggcg ttcttgctga tcttctatac cgacaccatg cacctgccgg ctgcggcggt
     6301 cggcaccatg atcctgttga ccaagattgc cgatgcgatt gccgatccgg cgatgggcgc
     6361 gctggccgac cgcacgcgta gccggctcgg cacgttccgc ccgtatctgc tgtggggcgc
     6421 gttgccgatg gcggctaccg gtgtgcttgc ttacaccatg ccggatctgg atcaacacgg
     6481 gcgcatgtgg tgggccacca tcaccttcct ggtgatgatg ctggcgtaca cagtggtgag
     6541 cattccgtat tcggcgttgt cgggcgtgat caccgccgac agccagcagc gtaccggtct
     6601 catcagcctg cgtttcatcg gcgcgtttgc aggcaccacc ttggtcaatt acgtcacgat
     6661 ggatttggtg cgctggttcg gcgcaggcaa cgatgcgctc ggatggcagc gcacgatgat
     6721 gctgtatggc gcagtggcgc tgctgttatt ggtcactgtg gcgctgacca cgcgcgagcg
     6781 cgtgcaaccg ccgccgcaac aacgcacacc gattcgtcgc gacatcgccg acctgctgca
     6841 gaacaaaccg tggtgcgtcc tgttcgtgct gtcgttgatc atcatgatca cgatcaccat
     6901 gcgcggcggt gcgggcgtgt actacctcaa gtactacgta caacgcgcgg atttggtcgg
     6961 cctgtttctg ggcagctatt cggtggcctt gggcgtgggt gcggcaatca cgccgctgct
     7021 gacgcggcgc tgggacaagc gccagctgat gttctggctg atggtgctgg tcggcctgct
     7081 gagctgttcg atgtggttcg tgccggccga tgcggtgtgg gccgtgtttg tcttgaacat
     7141 gctgatcggg ctggcgctgg ggccgaaatc gccattggcg ttttcgatgt atgccgatag
     7201 cgccgactac accgaatggc gcaccggccg ccgtgccacg gcgatgacgt ttgcggctgc
     7261 gacattttcg caaaagcttg gcggcgcgtt ggcctcggcc ggcattgcct gggtgctggc
     7321 tgcgatgggc tatgtcgcca acaccgcgca gtccatcggg tcgttgaccg gcatcgtgct
     7381 gctgctgaca gtgattcctg gtgcggttgc gctgctggcg gcctggacca tgcgttttta
     7441 tcctctggac gacgggctgt tgaaccgcat ccagcatgaa ctggccgcgc gcaagcgcga
     7501 cgaacaggag cacctgtgac cgtgtctgca acgcctcttg ctggttccga cgatctgtcc
     7561 accttgctgg cacccagtgc cgacggtgcg cgctacgcgc tctatagccc caccgccatg
     7621 cccaatgccg gcggcttttt gtggaaccgc cgcatgatgc tgcagctgac ctgccgcggt
     7681 tatgccaccg gccagttcat gcagccggag ccatcgaaat acgcgcacgc gccgatgcta
     7741 gaagcacgca atttcatgat gccggagcag ccgtactatg cgcatcatcc cgggcgcttt
     7801 ttctatctca aggacgaaga caccggcgcg ttgtattcgg tgccgcatga accggtgcgc
     7861 gcgcagccgc aagcgtttga attctctgcg ggcaagcacg atgtgcgctg gcgcgtgcgt
     7921 cacgacgaca tcgtggtgga gttgtgcgtg tctctgccca ccgacgatgc ggtggagctg
     7981 tgggaatgcc gtgtgcacaa cgtgtccgcg cgcgcgcgca ggctgagcct gtatgcctat
     8041 tttccggtcg gctacatgtc gtggatgcat caatccggcg gttacgatcc ggccttgggc
     8101 gggatcgtct gccgcagcgt ggcgccgtat caaaaggtgg acgattactt ccgccagcgc
     8161 gatttcaagg actgcacctt cctgctgcac gagcagacgc cggtggcctg ggacgcgcag
     8221 cagattgcgt tcgaaggcga gggtggtttg cacgcgccat cggctgtgca ggccgagcag
     8281 ctgggcaacc atgctgcgca ttacgaaacg ccagccgccg cattgcaata ccggctgaca
     8341 ctggacgccg atgccgtcag cgtccaccgc ttcgcattcg ggccggccaa ggacgacgcc
     8401 gacatcgccg cgctacgtgc gcgctacctc tccgaagccg gctttgccca agccgcgcgt
     8461 gagtatgcgc actatctgca ggccggccag ggctgcgtgc agatcgcaac acccgatgcg
     8521 gcactggaca atctggtcaa ccactggttg ccgcgtcagg tgttctatca cggcgacgtc
     8581 aatcgcctga ccaccgatcc gcagacgcgc aactatctgc aggaccatat gggcatggcc
     8641 tatctgcagc cagccaccgc acgcgcggcg ttgctgcatg ccttgtcgca gcaggaaccc
     8701 agcggcgcaa tgccggacgg cattctgttg gtggaaggcg ccgagctgaa atacatcaac
     8761 caggtgccgc ataccgacca ctgcgtgtgg ctgccgatct tcctgagcgc gtatctggcc
     8821 gaaaccggcg atgccagcat cctggacgcg atcgtggaaa cccacgacgg gcagcgcctg
     8881 agtgtggccg atcggttgga tgcggcgatg cagtggctgc tggatgcgcg cgatgcgcgt
     8941 ggtctgagtt ttatcgcgca gggcgattgg tgcgacccca tgaacatggt cggctggcgc
     9001 ggcaaggggg tgtccggctg gctcaccgtc gccaccgcgt atgcattgcg cttgtggtcg
     9061 gagatctgca gcgcgcaggg ccgcagcgcg caggggcaga cattcggtga ggcagttgcc
     9121 gccatcaacg ccgatgccaa tcgtgagttg tgggatggca actggtacgc acgtggcatc
     9181 accgacgacg gcgtgcgttt cggcatcgcg gaggatgtgg aggggcgcat ctatctcaat
     9241 ccgcagagtt tcgcgctgct ggccggtact gccgatgcgg agcaacgtgc ggcgctgcta
     9301 gaggcggtgc gcgagcagct gcacacgccg tatggcccgg tgatgctggc gccggcgtac
     9361 acgcatatgc gcgacgacgt cggccggctg acgcagaagt ggccgggcgc agcggaaaac
     9421 ggtgcggtgt acaaccacgc ggcggcattc tatttgtaca gcctgtacca gatcggcgaa
     9481 gccgaccgcg cctgggagat cctgcgcgcc ctgctgccag ggccgacacg cgaggatgta
     9541 ctgcaacgcg ggcccctgcc ggtgtcgttg cccaactact accgcggcgc atggcatcag
     9601 tacccgcgca cggccgggcg ttcgagtcag ttgttcaaca ccggcacggt ggcgtgggtg
     9661 tatcgctgcg tgctggaagg gttatttggc ctggtcggcg agggcgatgc gctggcgatt
     9721 cgtccgcagc tgccatcgca ctggccgcac gcgcgtgcga cacgtcagtt ccgtggtgcg
     9781 gacttcgagg tcacgctgat gcgcgaggcg ggccgcactg cgatgcaggt gctggtggat
     9841 ggcgaggtct gtccggatcg gcgcatcggc aacatcgtgg gtgggcaggt gtatcgggtc
     9901 gaggtacggc tgccgggatg aggctggggt cggccggcgt tgcggcaagg tccgtcccga
     9961 cgtaaccaat ggttgccaag aagcagctgg agagcgtcct ggatgctctc cagcccgcat
    10021 ttcgtcagcg tgttggcgcc ggccccagat aggacgctgg caccggcaca gtgctcagca
    10081 cgagcttctc cagaacgatg ttgtcgtcga tcctgaagac cttgatcgtg tgccgccccc
    10141 tggccaccgc gcccatctgc gccgacacga acaccgcatt gtcccgtacc gcggttgccc
    10201 aggctttttc agccggcgtg ttcttcgccc cgccggccgg ttgcaggtct gagctaaccg
    10261 tggtcaccgg gccatcgtcg atggacacgc cgagccggag cggcccgcgg ttggacgtat
    10321 ccaatgtggg cgcaagatac aggccgagcg tcgcagggcc gggtgtggtg accaccacgt
    10381 cgtactccac tgcgacacgg tcttcggccg tcgtggcggg cttgccctgc ggcagcgcga
    10441 ccagggcgcc ttgcgtgcgt cccagcgcgg ggatggcggt ccattgcagc cccttgttgg
    10501 cgatcgcccg cgagaacatg ggcgcttcga gcgcgatcac ccccggcgtt tgcgcggcag
    10561 gcggtgcgaa cgcgatagag cgtgcgatcc ggtcgggcgg tgtgtcgctg ccaacacggc
    10621 tgatcgatgg catcgactgc tgggtggggt cgttccagat cacatagctc atgtggacct
    10681 ggttcatcat gccgtcccat ttgccgccgt tgatcgcgtg atagcgctgt gtcagtgcct
    10741 tgtctcgctc gaaggtggtt tcgaccatgt cggcgaacac attggcacgt gcatcgttgc
    10801 gtgcggccag gcgcttgttc catgcggccg cgtaatagag ctggtaaaga gtggagactg
    10861 ccgcgatcgg atactcgatc agttggtaat aggcatcgtg ctggtcggcc ggcaagcatg
    10921 ccttgacgcc gagcatgcgc tgttcgagtg cctgccattc ggcaacgatg gcgccgaact
    10981 caccgccatc cagcgtggcc ggcgcacctt cgcccagggc gaagctgtcc tgatcgacca
    11041 attccggctt tctccgtgca accagcatgc tgtagcgggt gatcagctct ccgatgcgtg
    11101 cggcatgcgc cgcgtcgaac gatgcctgcg cccattgctg cggatacgcc gcaagtgcgc
    11161 cgggcgttat cgcctccggg ttccaggcca tcttcaggaa aaaactcagc ggatattcca
    11221 tcggtttgat atcgccgacg ttgaccaccc acagctgccg tgcgccgcgc tgataggcca
    11281 gatccatctg ctgccagatc ttttcgatct gattggtatt gatccatttg tagttgcgtg
    11341 gcgccccgac ataatcgaag tggtagtaca cgccataacc gccggtgcgt tgcaggtcgg
    11401 cgacaggaag gcggcgaatc tggccccagt tatcgtcgga aaacagcagg gtgacatcgt
    11461 cgggaacccg cattccgtgg tcgtagtagt cctgcacttc cttgtagagc gcccagacct
    11521 gcggcgtctg cgcggccggt gccttcgtca cgtcggcaat gatggcgcgc tggtctgcca
    11581 cgacctgttc cagcacatgg ctggccgtgc tttcggccat cggttcgtcg ccatcgccgc
    11641 gcatgccgac ggtcaccagg ctgtcgtagc gctggccgcc gcccttggac atcatccgcg
    11701 caatgccgcc cttccagaac gcgcgcagat tggctgcatt gctggtgtag tcccaggcac
    11761 cgccgctgtt ggggatgctc ttgagatgcc actccttctg cgcgcgcatc atcggctcgt
    11821 gatgggaggt ccccatgacg atgcccatct ggtcggccag caccatgttg ttgggatcgt
    11881 cgacattgaa tgccttgccc cacatcgccg gccacagata gttggccttc atgcgaaggc
    11941 ccagttcgaa gacatgcgca tacatcttcg aattgacgcc gccgaatttc ttcatcgccc
    12001 agcccttcaa ggctggatct tcgtcattga tgaagaagcc gcggtagcgc accttcggcg
    12061 catccgacac gctgccgcgg gtgatgaaca ggttggagcg atgcgctgtt gcgacgtcgg
    12121 caaaccagta ccagggcgac acgccaatct tctctgaaac atcgtaagtg ccgaagaccg
    12181 cgccacggcg atcggcaccg acaatgacaa gcgcgcgatc gatctgcgcg gtggggcggt
    12241 cgacgacaat ctgtgtgtac gcctcccagc gctgcagcaa cgcgcgcttg tcgattttcc
    12301 cggcggcaat gagcgtatcg atgatcgggc tctggccgag ggtgccaacg atcacagccg
    12361 ttccgcgcac ggaagccaga tcggtcgtca cgccactgtt gcggcctgcg acccgttgca
    12421 gatcggtcgc gaaattgtcg gcgaccgagc gtacggcggg atcggctgac gcatcgacca
    12481 cgaccgtggc cggcacctcc gagcggatca gcgcgactgc gccggcgcta tcgcgttcgc
    12541 acaccgacac cggcgtggtg caggcccaga caccgtcggc ggcgaacagg ccgaccgcga
    12601 tgatcagcag ggatcgcacg cgcgacggcg caattgacga ggtctgtgtt cttgctggaa
    12661 cggacatggg ctctccaggc atgcggtgct gagttctgga tggatgtggc gcgacgcatg
    12721 tatcgactgc ggttgcgaga gaagggtggg ccgattcact gcggcggcat gtactacgcc
    12781 tgcacatgtg ccgcgctcca tcgccctgcg atgacagccc accgcgcaga ggtgactgtc
    12841 atgcttgaaa tgcagcggtc gctggcatca cgccgatgcc gcggacgaca gcgttgcatg
    12901 gcgatagccg cgccatgccg accgacatcg cgcactgaac cgtttcggca catcgtccga
    12961 ttcaaggtgg acagacagta tgccgtgata gcgctaacat caagcgtgct ggcaagcgcg
    13021 gctgcgatat gtgcgcggca tatgtcgcca ggcggttgct gcgtcctgcg tttatggtcg
    13081 tgcagcaccg ttggctgcca ttggcgccgc gcgttgtgac tgtcctggca cgtgcgcaca
    13141 ggctgcgggt caccgcagcg gtgacggcct tccgtccaca agctgaccgc agcccgcagc
    13201 ccgcacgtgt ttgctgcccg tctgcgatga tcgatgtcca gcaacaactg cggcgcgtcc
    13261 gtacagcgcc gtgagcggtg cggcaggcga gacacggacg ccgccgcaac ccatgcggcc
    13321 aacgcgtgcc cggcgccgca tgccgcgcgc gcaacgcgcg cctgcgcgcc tgcgtacact
    13381 tcacgcttgg cactgcgccg tgcaggagga catgttggtc tcgagctgga tcctgctgct
    13441 ggtttccatc ggctacgcag ccctgctgtt cggggtggcg tggtggggcg accgccgtcc
    13501 gctgtacccg gagcggccgt ggctgcggcc ggcggtctat agcctggcat tggcggtgta
    13561 ctgctcgtcg tggaccttct acggggcggt gggctcggcg gtgcgcaacg gcatcggcta
    13621 cctgccgatc tatctgggcc cgctgctgtt gctgctgttc ggctggcgca tcatcgagcg
    13681 cctggcgctg atcgcccgcg ccgaaaacac cgtgtccatc gccgatgtta tctcctcgcg
    13741 ctatggccgt tcgcgccggc tggcggcgtt ggtggcggtg atcgcgctgg tcggcatcat
    13801 tccgtacctg gcgctgcagt acaaggcggt ggcgatgagc ctggaggtat tgaccgggca
    13861 tagcagcgcc gggcgcggca tcttcgccga cccggcgttg tacgtggcat tgctgatggc
    13921 cttgttcgcc accctgttcg gtacccgcca ggtggatgcc accgagcacc accgcggcat
    13981 gatgctggcg atcgcgctgg agtcggtgat caaactggtc gccatcgtgg cggtggggtt
    14041 gttcgcgtgg ctgtggtcga gcgaccacca gccgcatatc gccgattctg cgcgcacgct
    14101 gttcgagcac acgccttcgg tgggcttcat ctcgcagacg ctgctgagtt ttctggcggt
    14161 gatctgcctg ccgcgtcagt tccatgtggc ggtggtcgaa tgcagcgacg tgggcgatat
    14221 acgccgcgcg cggtggttgt tcggcgccta tctggtgatc atctcggcga tggtggtgcc
    14281 gatcgcctcg gccggcatcg cgctgttcgg caagggcagt gcggtggtgg acgatgcggt
    14341 ggtgctcgcc ctgccgctca gccagggcaa taccgtgctg gcgctggtgg cctacgtggg
    14401 cgggttctca gccgccaccg gcatggtgat cgtggccagt atcgcgttag ccaccatggt
    14461 cagcaacgac ctggtgatgc cggtgctgct gcgtcgccgt ggcagcgccg atgcacgcgc
    14521 ggcggtggcc tcgcgcgtgt tgtggattcg tcgcgttgcc atcttgctgc tggcgctcac
    14581 tgcctatggc taccaccgca gtgtcgccaa cgacaccacc ttggctgctt ttgggttgat
    14641 ggcatttgcc gcagtggcgc agttcgcgcc gggcgtgatc ggtgggttgt attggcgtgg
    14701 ggccagccgc aagggcgtgg agaccggcat ggtgctcggc ttcatgacct ggatctacac
    14761 gctgctgctg ccggccgcca cgcgcgccgg ttggctgcag ccggaatggc tggtggacgg
    14821 gccgttcggc atcgcttggc ttcagccgca gcagctgttc gggatgcgcg gctgggatcc
    14881 gctcgcgcac ggcacgttct ggtcgttgtt gatcaacgtc ggcgcgatga tgctggtgtc
    14941 cgcacgctgg cgtcccggcg tggacgagcg gctgcgtgca gcgccgtttc tggacccgta
    15001 cgcgcagcgc ccggcggtgg ccggcgactg gccggggcat gtgcgcgtgg ccgatctgca
    15061 ggcgttggcc gagcgcgtgg tgggtgagcg gcatgcgcat cgcgccttcg tcgatcaagc
    15121 ggcgctgctg gagcgcgaac tgcagcccag cgtggtcgcc gaccgcgcct gggtgcagtt
    15181 caccgagcgc ttgctggccg cttcgatcgg tgcggcctct gcacgtttgg tgctgaccag
    15241 cctgttgcgc ggttcgggca tggaactggg cgaagtggtg gcggtgctgg atgaagccgg
    15301 ccaggagttg cgcttcaatc gcgaaattct gtccaccacg ctggaaaaca tcagcgcggc
    15361 ggtcagcgtg gtcgacccgg acatgcggtt gactgcgtgg aatcggcgtt accagcagct
    15421 gttcgggtat cccgatggca tgttgtatgt gggccgcccg gtggccgatc tgatccgtta
    15481 caacgccgag cgaggcgagc tgggcgaggg cgatatcgaa gaccagatcg accgccgtat
    15541 ccggcatatg cgcgccggct cgccgcatgt gttcgagcgc acccgcagcg acggcaaggt
    15601 gatcgaaatg cgcggccagg cgctgccggg gggcgggtac gtcaccagct ataacgacat
    15661 caccgactac aagcgcgccg aacgcgcctt gctggatgcc aacgaaaatc tcgaacaacg
    15721 cgtggccgat cgctcgcgcg aagccgagct ggcgcagcaa tccaagaccc gctttctggc
    15781 ggccatcagc catgacgtgt tgcagccgct caatgccgcg cgtctattcg cctcggcctt
    15841 gcgcgagagc caccagaaca acgaagaaca gcgccatctg gccgaacgtg tggatgcctc
    15901 gttgcgtgcg gccgaagaac tgctcgacgg cttgctcgat gtctcgcgcc tggatgccgg
    15961 cggattacgt cccacagtcg aaggtttcga cgccagcgca ctgatgcacg aactggccgc
    16021 gcaatatgcg ccggtggcgg ccagccgcgg tcttcgtctg caggtgcata gccgcccgat
    16081 ctgggtgcgc agcgaccgcc gtctgctgcg ccgggtgatg cagaacttcc tggccaatgc
    16141 gctgcgctac acgcgccagg gccgcatcgt gctgggcatg cgcgggcgtg ggcagcaggt
    16201 ggagctgcag gtgtgggaca ccggcccggg cattcccgag caccatatgc ggcagatctt
    16261 cgaagaattc cgccgctatc agcagccctt cgattggggt gagcagggcc tgggattggg
    16321 cttgtcgatt tgccaacgca tctcgcgcct gctcgatcac gacttgagcg cacgcagcca
    16381 ggtcggccgc ggcagcatgt tctcgattct gctgccgcgt gtggcgccgg tgccggtgac
    16441 gctgctgttg ccggcgacgg tcgcgcgtgc atcgcccagt ggcgattcgc tggccggctt
    16501 gcgtgtgctg tgcgtggaca acgaccgtga aattctcgac ggcatgcgcg cactgctcgg
    16561 ccgctggcag gtggaagtga tcaccgccag cacggtggat caggcgctgg aacgtgcccg
    16621 cgaacagccg gacctgatgc tggtggatta ccacctgcac gaccgcatgg atggattgga
    16681 cacgctcgat gccgtgcaag ccgccgcacc cgcaccgatc gccggcgcct tgctcaccgc
    16741 cgacggccgc gacgaactca agcagctcgc gcgcgaacgt ggttatcgct tgctgaccaa
    16801 accggtgaaa ccggcatcgc tacgtgcgtt tttgagtgcg catcacgatg cgaagaaacg
    16861 ctgacggatg catctccgcc atcgccccga cgtgccggga tgcacgcggc atccattaca
    16921 cgggcgctgc atgccacgat gcctatcgtg tgcgggtcgc catcccatac agcgtaggag
    16981 cgcatccggg cgcgcgaggc tgtatcgata acgcctcatc gcacccaggt gcgctgctac
    17041 gggagccgcc gtgcgcttac gtggcggcgc ccaggtgttc gtacagaatc acgctgccga
    17101 cgatcaccag aatcaatcca cccagaattt cggcgcgctt gccgatcaga ttgccgagcg
    17161 cgcggcccag catcacgcct gcggtgacca tgctgaaggt gcacaggccc accactaccg
    17221 ccaccacgcc gatgtgcaca tcgagaaacg ccaggctgac gccgaccgcc atcgcatcga
    17281 tgctggtggc aaaaccggta gtggccaagc ccagcaagcc atgccgtttc ggcgtcttgg
    17341 cctccgcatc gttggcatcg tccggcccat tgcgcaggcc ggcgatcatc atatgcgtgc
    17401 ccaatgcacc cagcagcacg aaggcgatcc agtgatcgta ggcagacaaa taactggatg
    17461 cggcacggcc cagcacccag ccgattaccg gggtgatcgc ttcgatacag ccgaaaatca
    17521 aaccggcgcg cagcgcatcg cgccactgcg gtttgcgcat cgccgcgccc ttgccgatcg
    17581 ccgcggcaaa cgcgtcggtg gacatcgcaa aaccgatcaa cacaatggaa aaaggagaca
    17641 tcgacactct cgggttgggc acgctcacaa cggcatgcgc ccgcgccaac cgtcgtcgtg
    17701 cacgcatgcc gctggtctcg ccagaccgaa actggttgcc tgcaccacgg cgcactggcc
    17761 gagtatgttg atacaggcgc tttcgatgga cgaaagcagg ctactcccca aggggcgagc
    17821 agtgtaacaa cgcaaaaccg gttttcgcgc ttcttgccct tacgcgaagg tcagtctgat
    17881 ctttatagcc ttggctattg ccgggtgcga gacaggctgt tgttgtctga gatagcggtg
    17941 aacgctcgcc agacgcgtct gggcgggttc agtccatgtc cgcggctagc ctgggctagg
    18001 gcctgttaac attaatgtct cgagcgatta aactattggg catggagatc acgccagcac
    18061 aatttgcact catcgagcat tgcctacctt tgcaacgcgg caatgtcagc atgaccaacc
    18121 tgcaggtagt caacgccctt ctttacgtcg cagagcatgg ctgcaaatgg cgcggtctgc
    18181 ctgagcgctt tggcaactgg catacggtgt acacgcgcat taaccgttgg gccaagtccg
    18241 gtgtgctgga cggatgttcg cccaattgca gacctgccag atcgtgcgca tcaaaatcga
    18301 agcggtctcg ctggactcca ccagcatcaa ggtgcatccg gatggcactg gcgcattaaa
    18361 aaaaacggcc cacaatccat cgggaaatcg cgcggcggat ggaacaccaa aattcatatg
    18421 gttgccgcag atgctcgaac agccatcacg ttcggattga cgcctggcaa cgcacatgac
    18481 gcacccgcag gccgcgcgtt gcttgaacac ctggggccag tggagcggcc ggttcatctg
    18541 ctgatggatc gcgcttacga aggcaatgaa acccgccagt tggcgctcga tcttggcttc
    18601 gtgccggtgg ttccacccaa gtccaatcgg gtcgatcctt gggagtacga caaggaaatg
    18661 tacaagcggc gcaacgaagt ggagaggctg ttccgtcgct tgaagggcta ccgacggatt
    18721 ttcacgcgtt tcgagcagct ggatgtcatg ttccttggct tcctcagctt cgttctggtc
    18781 gttgatgggc ttcggatgtg ttaacaggcc ctaatgcgat gaacggtcag gctcatacag
    18841 gccgctgccg tgcccgtgat gaagcaccca gccctgcgtt gtctagcggg gtgctgcggc
    18901 cggcaatcgg cacgctgcag tgactgcagg actcaatgtc ctagcgcgcg gggcgggtgg
    18961 tacatcaagg cctcggagat ttcggcggtg gcggcgcaca gggcctgcaa ggccgcttgc
    19021 ggattcacca gctcggggcg gcgttcgatg aagggcaccg tcagcgtgta ggtggcgctg
    19081 ccgtcttgca ggatcggagc ggtcaggtcg agcacgccca ccactgcctc gctggcatgc
    19141 atcgcatagc catcgttgcg ggtttgctgt gcatcctcaa gaaaccgtgc gcggtcgtag
    19201 gccacgtcgc tggcatccag cgcattcagc cagcgtgcct gcacatcggc ttgctggaag
    19261 gcgaacagca ctagcccgga ggtggaatgg gccagcgggc ggcggtgccc ggggcgcacg
    19321 accaggccca ggtcgcttgg gacgtccatc tgggcgatca ccacgatctg gtcgcctgag
    19381 ggtgccacca ggtggcaggg ctggcagatc gcgtcggcca gccggcgcat caccggcaac
    19441 gcggcttcgg tgacgttctg cacctgcggc tgctgcatgc caagcatgaa caagcggttg
    19501 ctcagcacgt agtcgccatc ggcatcgcgc atcaggtagc cgcgttcttc cagcacctgc
    19561 agcatgcgga agatctctcc gcgcgagcgc cccacacctt gcgaaatcgc gcccatgctc
    19621 atcgggtgcg cgtcgcgcgc cagcagctcc aggatgtcca ggcccttgtc cagggccggc
    19681 gcgcggtact tggcgtgttc ggtgctcatc cgtttgcagg tccgggcaag gtgcggcgcg
    19741 ccagggtaca ggcaacgcgg ggtgggggtc aggtggcgcg tgtcagtgca aatataaaca
    19801 aagattttat atttgcatgg agctggcctg cgcagtacgc tcgcccgatt gcaaagcaag
    19861 cgccacagcc ttgggagggg aacggtcgca tgcatcaaag tgacattgcc gcgtcaccgc
    19921 gcggcaacct ggcgcgtacc gccatggttc ccctgttgtt ggtcgtcagc ctgttctttt
    19981 tatggggcat ggccaacaac ctcaacgaca tcctgatcaa gcagttcaag aaggccttcg
    20041 aactgaccga cctgcaggcc gggctggtgc agagcgcctt ctacatgggc tatttcatgt
    20101 ttgcgatgcc ggcggcgatg ttcatgcgcc gctacagcta caaggcggcg gcggtgctgg
    20161 gcctgctgct gtacgcgtgc ggcgcgttcg tgttctatcc ggccgcgcag gtgcacacct
    20221 actggctgtt cctgctggcc ttgttcgtga tcgccagcgg gctggcgttt ctggaaacca
    20281 ctgccaaccc gctggtgacc gtgcttggcc cagccgatgg cgcggcacgg cgtttgaacc
    20341 tggcgcaggc gtttaacccg ttggggtcga tcaccggggt gctggtcggt cagcacttca
    20401 tcttctccgg cgtggaacac accccagccg agttggcggc aatggcgccg gccgcgcgcg
    20461 aggcgttctt cgccaccgaa tcgtcggccg tgcagatgcc atacctgatc atcggtgcgg
    20521 tggtggtgct gtgggcgatc ctgattgcgc tggtgcgctt tcccaccagc gcgccggatg
    20581 ccgatgccgg cgtggcgcca aagcgcgcac gtttcagtga attgctgggt aaccgcttgt
    20641 tcgtattttc agtggtggcg cagttctttt acgtgggcgc gcaggtcggc atctggagct
    20701 atctgatccg ctatctgcag gatgcggtgc ccggcacgcc ggaaaaaacc gcggccacgt
    20761 atctgaccat ctcgttggtg ttgttcatgg ccggccgctt catcggcacc gcgctgctgc
    20821 gctatctggc gccggccaag ctgctagcca gttttgcggt gatcaatctg atcttgtgcg
    20881 cggtggccat cgcgctgcct ggctggaccg ggttgtatgc gctggtggca gccagcgtgt
    20941 ttatgtcggt gatgttcccg accatttttg cgctgggcct ggacggcatg catgacgatg
    21001 cccgcaagct ggggtcgtcc ctgctggtga tgtccatcat cggcggggcg ttgctcactg
    21061 cggtgatggg cgcggtatcc gacatggccg gcatccactg ggcattggtg gtgccgggtg
    21121 cgtgctttgc ggtgatcttg ttgtttgcgt tgcgcgcacg ccgcgcggcg cccgtgattg
    21181 caggagcctg agcatgccgc gtctttgtta tgtgctggat ctacacgacg atgcggcgtt
    21241 gatcgccgaa tacgagcgtt ggcatcagcc caccgaggta tggccggaag tggtggcttc
    21301 cttgcagcag gccggcattc tggaactgga gatctttcgc agcggcgatc ggctggtcat
    21361 gctgatggac gtgagcgagc actacgaccc ggccgccaaa gcggcgcgcg atgcggccga
    21421 tccgcgcatc caggcatggg aagcgctgat gtggcggttt caaaagccgc tgccgggcag
    21481 tgcgcccggg gaaaaatggc ggcatgcagg gaagattttt gcgctgagca gggcgattga
    21541 agcgcagcgc tagcaatttt tccgtagtgc ctgatcttgc gaatgggctg atgacgcaat
    21601 cgcgcgttac gcgccgcgtg ttctggatgc gcagggcggt ggacattcaa cagggaatcg
    21661 ttctactccc ttgcggcatg ccgcgtctgc gcgcgtgtcg ctgccgggcg ctcatgccgg
    21721 tgcgcgcgca ttgcccatgc ttcaaccaag agtagccaac agcatgtctg cgcagcagcg
    21781 gtgcgggcgc ggctgtgttc ggaactgcac acgtagaagg cgatgagtcc ccgcagtgca
    21841 taccatccaa acgactgctc gctacagcta agtggtcgcc cctgcaaaac cccgcgaccc
    21901 cgcatgaaca cagggtttgc ggcgttacag caggggcgcc gatccctcac aattggtcta
    21961 tcagcatctg attcctggga gttttaccga tggcccacac ccagaacgcc gacttcttcc
    22021 ggcagccctt ggccgagatg atcgatccgc gccacccgct ggcggtgctg gcccgtcggc
    22081 tgccctgggc gcagatcgag gcggtgttgg cgccgcattt cgctcgcaag gtgcgcgcag
    22141 gtcgcgcggt ggcgtaacac gatctgttcg gcccctcggt gcaagtggcc ggtgcgggta
    22201 ttgccgctgc cggccgccca cgccttccca ttcgcttgat ggccagcctg ttggacctga
    22261 agcacgctta caagctcagc gacgaggaac tggtggagcg ctgggccgag aacgtggtct
    22321 ggcagcactt cagcggcatg gcgttctatg agccgcgcct gccctgcgat gccacgcagg
    22381 tcgggcgttt tcgcgcgtcc atcggtgagg ccggggtcga ggaactgctc aaggccacca
    22441 tcgacaccgc ggtgtcctcc aaggccatcg tgcccgccga gttcgaacgg ctgatcgtgg
    22501 acaccaccgt gcaggagaag gccattgctc atccggtgga ttggcgcctg atggagaacg
    22561 cgcggcacaa gctggtggcg gcggccaagc gcgcgggcat cgcgctcaag cagaccttcg
    22621 ccaaagaaac caagacgctg cggcgcaaag ccggcggcta cgcccatgcc aggcagttca
    22681 agcgcctgcg caaggtcctc aaacgccagc gcacgctcct gggcatcgta ctgcgcgagg
    22741 tgcagcgcaa gatcgggcaa gccagccagg ccacggcgcc ggcgctggag aatctgcaca
    22801 cgttgatgca gcgcgccgag cgcatccatg ctcagcaacc caatggcaag aacaaactct
    22861 atgccctgca cgcgcccgaa gtggagtgca tcggcaaggg caaggcgcgc aagccctacg
    22921 agttcggggt gaaggtcagc gtggccatca cgcacaaaca gggcctgatg gtcggcgcgc
    22981 gcagcttcac cggcaccccc tatgacggcc acacgttgca cgagcaactg gagcaggccc
    23041 ggatcctgag cgaggacaca gcaggcgcac ctaaacaggt ggtggtggac ctgggctttc
    23101 gctgagcgga ggacacagca ggcgcaccta aacagggggt ggtggacctg ggctttcgcg
    23161 gtgtggatgc ggccaatccc ggcgttgaga tcatccaccg gggcaagttc aaacgcctga
    23221 cagatgagca gcgccgctgg ctgaagcgac gccaggcggt ggagccggcc atcggacact
    23281 tgaagcacga caacggcatg gatcggtgct ggttgcaagg agcgaacggc gatgcgctgc
    23341 acgcagtgct gtgcgcggcg ggggacaaca tccgctggtt gctgcgggcc atggtgcgtc
    23401 tgggactgaa gggtcttttt gcgcctatgg ttgcgagact catcatgctg gccacagtgc
    23461 tcgcaatgtc attgcgagcg aggaacacac gcccacatcg gttggcttgg tgtgtttggt
    23521 gaattttgca ggggcgacga agtagcccct tgccccaaag tgctgaccga caaaattccg
    23581 cttgcgctct gcatatatcc gagcaagatg aatggcgctt ttgccttcct gattagggtc
    23641 tgttaacaca tccgaagccc atcaacgacc agaacgaagc tgaggaagcc aaggaacatg
    23701 acatccagct tctcgaagcg cgtgaaaatc cgtcggtagc ccttcaagcg acggaacagc
    23761 ctctccactt cgttgcgccg cttgtacatt tccttgtcgt actcccaagg atcgacccga
    23821 ttggacttgg gtggaaccac cggcacgaag ccaagatcga gcgccaactg gcgggtttca
    23881 ttgccttcgt aagcgcgatc catcagcaga tgaaccggcc gctccactgg ccccaggtgt
    23941 tcaagcaacg cgcggcctgc gggtgcgtca tgtgcgttgc caggcgtcaa tccgaacgtg
    24001 atggctgttc gagcatctgc ggcaaccata tgaattttgg tgttccatcc gccgcgcgat
    24061 ttcccgatgg attgtgggcc gtttttttta atgcgccagt gccatccgga tgcaccttga
    24121 tgctggtgga gtccagcgag accgcttcga ttttgatgcg cacgatctgg caggtctgca
    24181 attgggcgaa catccggtcc agcacaccgg acttggccca acggttaatg cgcgtgtaca
    24241 ccgtatgcca gttgccaaag cgctcgggca gaccgcgcca tttgcagcca tgctctgcga
    24301 cgtaaagaag ggcgttgact ccctgcaggt tggtcatgct gacattgccg cgttgcaaag
    24361 gtaggcaatg ctcgatgagt gcaaattgtg ctggcgtgat ctccatgccc aatagtttaa
    24421 tcgctcgaga cattaatgtt aacaggccct agcacgatct tttcgcacag tgagagccga
    24481 cccgatgcta ggaccgtcgc tccaccgaga ccagatcatg gccatgaatc gtgtgcagtt
    24541 ccaagccggg ctgtcgttgc cggcgttcct caaagcgcta tggcaacgcg cagcagtgcg
    24601 agcaggcgtt ggagatctcg cgctggccac agggctttgt ttgtccgcgt tgcgccgcta
    24661 ccgcgcacag tcgattccag cgtcacggca ccacgtactg gcagtgcacg gcctgctatc
    24721 gccagaccag cctgcgctcg ggcacggtga tggacaacag caagctgccg ctacgcacct
    24781 ggctgcttgg catgtatctg ctgggccaga gcaagacgaa cctgtcggcg ctggagttga
    24841 tgcgacacct gggagtgagc tacccgacag cgtggccaat gaagcacaag ctgatgcagg
    24901 ccatgaccca acgcgaggcg aaccgcaagt tgggcgggat cgtgcaactg gacgatgcct
    24961 acctgggagg agaacgcaac ggtggcaagg ccgggcgcgg ctcggagaac aagcgccctt
    25021 tcgtgatcgc cgtggagacc actgaagacg gtcgtccatt gcgcgcggtg atggatccgg
    25081 tcccaggctt caccaaggcg gcgctgtcgg aatggatcgg gcaacgcctg catcctggag
    25141 cagatgtcta cagtgatgga ctcggtgcgt ttcgagcact ggaagccgag cacgcgcaca
    25201 ccgtgatcga aggcagcggt cgaagtcgct gcgaggcaga gaacgcacgc tgggtcaacg
    25261 tggtgttgtc caacctaaag cgttcgctgg acggtgccta tcacgccttc aaattcgcca
    25321 aatacgccca gcgctacctg gcagagacga tgtggcggtt caaccgccgt ttcgatctga
    25381 ctcggctggt gcccagcttg ctggccgccg cagccgccag caagccgtgg tccgagcggg
    25441 ccctgcgtga tgtcaccctg ttcaccgctg aaagtgcgtg ctaatcaggt ttgcctttga
    25501 tgtagcccac cacctgagaa accgccaact tcggcgtaat cctcaacatc atgtgcacat
    25561 gatctggcat cagatgacct tcctctaccc gactttcctt ttgctctgcc aagcgtcgaa
    25621 acacctcgac cacgtggatc cggagctcct tgtacaacac cattcttcgt cgcttcggaa
    25681 tgaaaacaac gtggtacagg cactcccatt ggctgtggca tagacgttgg tacttgtcca
    25741 tctcggattc tccgattgcg tgcttggcgg ctcacaatcg gaatctccgg gatggacgcc
    25801 tgtaaatgcc aaacggctac tgccacccag gcagagccgg gggaactccc tcgagggttt
    25861 agcttcagct ggcaacagca tccctccctg ctggcgcaga tcctgcgact actggctgag
    25921 agtctgggct ggtcaggtca cattttgatg gcgcaccacg cacgcagatg cgcgcggcgc
    25981 ccgttgcgca tgaccgcttc gccaaccctg cggcgcacct gacatcggcc cgcaccgatg
    26041 ggggggattc ggatgcagcg acgtcagttc tgttgtccgg ccaagatggc cccggcagtt
    26101 tgattcaatc ctcctgcaat gcggtccgcc gtttggagct tcatctctgc aacggttgcg
    26161 tggcgtggtt gaactcgttg cttccgtcgc cccatggctc accacgcccc cacggacaat
    26221 acgcccagtt ccaggctggt tgacgattgc attacccggc agcggccatt gaccgatgcc
    26281 gccactgcat caagcaccag gagaaatgtg atgaaccctg ctgcatccgc cactccgctc
    26341 aatcgcaccg cgccggcatc gcctgcgggc atccatgaga tcgaagaaga agcatccgcg
    26401 cacgcatcgc ccagccattc gcctgcacag tccgagggcg cattgaccat gctctcgcgc
    26461 cgcccgagca agcgcggaaa ggagaccgca gacgtcacgg cgtctgcagc gcagtcggcc
    26521 agccacttgc aatcggttga actgcaggtt tcgcagcctg cagtgtcgcc gaataccggc
    26581 aacgcgtcgt tggtgcgact caaagagcaa ctggctgccg acaacctgcg cccggtcgag
    26641 ccggagctgg ccgccgaact catcaacaag acgaggccca tgaaattggc ggacgccacc
    26701 ggcccgcagg aacgcgcagc aacacatgcg gatctgttgg gccgcatccg cgagacggat
    26761 gcgatggctt ggtacagggc gcagggattg agcgaaaacg aggttgccaa cttgcggcgt
    26821 agcgcattgc tgtcgggcat gcccaacccc accggcagct tcctcaacaa tgcaatgcag
    26881 tacatcgtct cgccctggat caactacgca acccatcagc cctgggcagg cgcgggattc
    26941 ggctttgcga cagcagcgat cgccgcgccc atgaatgcgg cccagcagtc ggcggtggtc
    27001 agcttgtgcg aatccatccg cgagcacggc gggcacgtca tcgtgccgga caagaagcag
    27061 atcaacgaca agcattggct accggcgctt gccaaggcgc tggaaagcca tatcgcagaa
    27121 ttcagcgggt gctgcgacag gttccgcgca ctcaaggacg ccgcagacca gaaccccgcg
    27181 gcgcagccaa cagccgactt cattgccgcg gctcatcaag tgctgcaagc cgaaacgcgc
    27241 ctgcatcagg cccagcacga ctttgtcatg acccagggcg cgcacgaacg gcaatggatg
    27301 ggcaatcgct ggcaagcggt cccgcgtatt ctgcgttcgc cgttgtccgg aacgctgggc
    27361 ctgctcagca agaccggcgc aatgcgggcg ttgtcgccga ccgcgcagac cgtcggcgcc
    27421 ctgctgatga gtgctgtgca gcacgtggct gccggcttcg acgaacaggc aaaacaggat
    27481 tacaacaaca agctcaatct gctgtacgcc gatgtgttga ccgacacggg caaggcgaaa
    27541 cttgcacgtg gtgagccagt ggcggcagag gagatcgatc agggcaaatt gcgcaaactg
    27601 attcaatcgc cgacgcaggc gctggtgaaa cgcatcacca gcggactggt agcgatggag
    27661 aaggaactca aggcccaagt cgccgcgccg cgctccccgc aggcgacgac aggcgacgac
    27721 gacctggatc tggaagcggg ccacggcgcc ggcccggcaa aggcgctgaa attgctgagc
    27781 caggatctga aagccttgcg cgagggcagg ctggacgaac tcgatccgga cggcgtcgca
    27841 gcaacgctgc tgctcggcgc cgagaagtct gtggtctcgg accaactgat cggcgatatc
    27901 atcaagaagt acacttcgcg cgagttctcg gcacagaccg cccaacgcat tggccagatg
    27961 tttcatctag gcgtactggg cagcgcggcg tcctcggtga tcggcaaggc cagctccgcg
    28021 gcgcggggcg gaacgcgcaa cgtgccgatc ccacaggcat tggcaatttc cgccctgtca
    28081 ggaggcatgg ctgcggtcgg cgcgctgaat cagcacaccg ccatcaccgt caagaacaac
    28141 cgccgcgagg gcgatacaga catcggattg aagcagcaag tattacgcgg tgtcatgggg
    28201 ggcgccaacg aagcgctgtc ccaacggcgg gcaaccaagg cgagtcaagc gatcaatgcg
    28261 ctggtgcaac gcagcgatgt tgaagcgctg ttgagtcgag ccaaagcgct cacccagcga
    28321 tccggggcca cgtcatccgc gacgcatgcc tcacccgcac tgaccctgcc agaagcggtg
    28381 gagcagctgc gtccaggtgt ggcgtccgca tcgcagtcgc acgaggtcat cgtgcagatc
    28441 ggggaggagg atcgggcact gccgccggcg taatgcggca cccgctgctg cgacgcatct
    28501 attgcgatgc attaaaaacg acgcgagcaa acgggatggt gcaaagccat cccgtctgga
    28561 tcatcgccgg cattcgcgtg cgtcgtgcac gcgagtgcct tattcggtca atccacggtt
    28621 ttccagcagc gccttgacgc tgggatcctt gccgcggaag tcgcggtaca gcgtggtcag
    28681 atcgacggtg ttgccgcgcg agaggatctt ggcgcggaag gtgtcgccgt tcttgcgggt
    28741 caggccgccg ttttccttga accactcgaa cgcatcgtcg tcgagcactt ccgaccagaa
    28801 gtacgcgtag tacccggccg aataaccacc gccccagata tggtcgaaat agctgctgcg
    28861 gtagcgcggc ggcacgtcgg ccagatccac cttgaagtgc ttcaaggcgt cggcttcgaa
    28921 cttgctcacg tcctgcagcg gcgcatcggc cggctgggtg tgccaagcca gatccagcag
    28981 cgccgccgac aggtatgcgg tagtggcgta gccgctgttg aaggtcttgg ccttcttgat
    29041 cttttccacc agctcggccg gcatcggcgc gccagtctgg tagtgcttgg cgtagttggc
    29101 gaacaccttc ggatcggacg cccagtgctc gttgaactgc gaggggaact cgacgaagtc
    29161 gcgcgatgtg ctggtgccgg agatcgacgg gtacttcacc ttggagaaca tgccgtgcag
    29221 cgcatggccg aactcatgga acaaggtggt gacgtcgtcg aagctcagca acgccggctg
    29281 gccggcggcc ggcttggtga agttgcacac gttatagacc accggcttgg caccggtaag
    29341 gccgtcctgc tcgacgaaca cgtccatcca cgcgccaccg gacttgctgt cgcgcttgaa
    29401 gtagtcggtg tagaacaacg ccatcgaggt gccgtccgca tcgaacacct catacacctt
    29461 catgtcggcg tgataggtcg ggatgtcggt gcgttccttg aacgtgatgc cgtacagctg
    29521 cgtggcggcg tagaacacgc cgttcttgag cacattattt agttcgaagt acggcttgat
    29581 ctgcgcttcg tccagatcgt acttggcctt gcgcacctgc tcggcgtaga tgtcccaatc
    29641 ggaggcggcg agtttgaagc cgccgttctg cgcgtcgatg accttctgaa tctcggccgc
    29701 ttcgcgacgt gccttggcag tggcagcggg cacggtgtcg gtcagcagct tgcgcgcggc
    29761 gtccggcgtc ttggccatct ggtcgcccag tctgtaggcg gcgtagttgt cgaagccgag
    29821 caacttggcc ttctgcgcac gcagctgcgc aaggcgctgg atggtctggc gggtgtcgtt
    29881 ggcatcgcct ttttccgcgc gcgtttcaga ggctttcaac acctcggcac gcagctcgcg
    29941 attcttcagc gacgccagca ccggctgctg cgtggtgttc tgcaagctga gcagatattt
    30001 gccgtcgagc ttgcgcgcct tggcggcatc ggccgcggca gcgatgtcgg cttcgctcag
    30061 gccatcgagc ttggccttgt cgtccaccac caccgcaccg gcagccgagg cggcgaccag
    30121 gcgggtatgg aactgcgtgg agagcgtggt ttcttccacg ttgagcttgc gcaggctgtc
    30181 cttgtcggca tcggacaact gcgcaccggc gcgcaccagt tgctggtaat cgcgctcgac
    30241 cagacgcttc tgctccgggt ccaggttcaa cgtgtcgcgc tggtcgtaga tggttttgac
    30301 gcgtgcgaag agttgggaat cgagattgat ctcgtcctga tgcgcagcca gcttgggcgc
    30361 aatctcctcc tggattttct gacgtgcgtc gctggtatcg gcctgcacca gcccgaagaa
    30421 gatgcgcgag acgcgcgtga gcgtttcgcc accgcgctcc atcgcttcga tggtgttgtc
    30481 gaaggtgggc gcttcggggt tatcggcaat cttgcggatg tccgccagat gcaggcgcat
    30541 gccctcttcg aacgccggca ggtaatcggc atccttgatc ttgtcgaacg gcggcgcctg
    30601 gaacggcagc gtgctggcgg tcagcaaggg gttcgatgca gcatctgcgg ccggggccgg
    30661 ggccggggcc ggggccgggg tggttttctc gggcacggtg gtggactcct ggccggacga
    30721 ctcttttcca gaacaagcag ccagtgccag ggtgatggca gcggcgagaa cgacggtacg
    30781 cgacatggcg tgtgattcct gagtgggtag tgcagccgac cacgctagcg ggtttcgcga
    30841 ccgctggcat gtgccgttgg attgggtgga gggacgcggt tggggatggc ggcgttacaa
    30901 cgtctcgtcc ttgaaaatcg ccaatcgcca catgcggggt gccgtcggcg ccgatccagc
    30961 cgcggtagat gccctcggta ttgaacggaa atggggcatt gccgtgcgca tccagcgcga
    31021 tggcgccacc gtcgccgccg gcggtgggga tttcaatgaa tggcgcggct ttcgcatgcc
    31081 gcgccgcgct gcaccaagac gcatcaggat tggaacggca ggccagtcgg cagcgcatct
    31141 acatggatgt agagtttctc taacgtgcac tacagccctt acagactgca gggtgttcct
    31201 cgtcgcttcc gcgctgattt tccagcgcca cagcaacaac gcgatgcccg caagcgaaac
    31261 agcaaaacgc gacgttgttg ccgtgcgcat ctgcggcgat cctgtcgccg tgcgtatcca
    31321 tgacgcgaaa gttgctgact tcatgtttgc ctgggtctca ccatcgccct gcggggcgcc
    31381 gaacaatcgc cgccaggcgc atgcgcgcct ggcggacgca catcacaacg tatcgcgatg
    31441 cttgccgcgc cacggccggt accaggtgcg aatcgctgca atatcggccg ccatgtcctt
    31501 gccggtccag aacggctcgc cgatgcccac ggtcttgctg ggatagtcga aatacaccgg
    31561 caggatcggc accttggaat cggaggcgat cttccagaaa cctgccttcc agttctccac
    31621 gcgtttgcgc gtgccttcgg gcgtgatcac gtaccacatc tgctcggagt tgcggatcag
    31681 gcgcaccgcc tggccgatag tgccctgcgg caagctgcgg tccagcggga tggcgccgag
    31741 cttgcgcagc agcgggccca gcggccacca gaacaactgc gatttgccga gcacacgcac
    31801 ctcgaagcca agcgcgaact tggccgcgaa ccccacaaag ccgtcccaat tggacgaatg
    31861 cggggccacg atcatcacca gcttgggttc gtcgggcagc cgcccgagca ggcgccaacc
    31921 ggtcaagcgc aaggcggtgc ggccgaacca gcggatgaag cgcccatgcg cgcgaggcat
    31981 gcggggcggc gatggctgca gcaggatgtt ggcctgtgtt accggtggca acgacgggtc
    32041 gggttgactc acgcttactc ccagtgggac gcagagcgtc cacgcttgat atggctgcgc
    32101 tcacgcttgg catccagccg ccgcagcttg gctccatgac ttggtttggt ggcgacccgg
    32161 cgcttgggca ccgacaggca cgcactgatg atctcggcca gccgctcgcg cgcatcgtcg
    32221 cggttgcggt cctgggtgcg gaagcgctgc gcgtcgatca ccagcacgcc ctcggcggtc
    32281 atgcggcggt cacgccgcga cagcagccgc gcccgcaacg gctcaggcag cgacggcgaa
    32341 ccggccacgt cgaaacgcag ctccaccgcg gtggagacct tgttgacgtt ctgcccaccg
    32401 gcgccgctgg cacgcacgaa gcgttcgacg agttcgctgg gcggaatcgt caggctgggg
    32461 gtgatctgga tcgggtcgct ggccatgtgc gccgattgta tcggcagcgg ggtggacgcg
    32521 cgcgcgaacg tcggcttccc gtatgctgag gcaggtcccc cgttcgcaga atgctccgat
    32581 gacacctact tcttcgctcg ctgccacgcg cagcctggct cgccggttgc tgctggcggc
    32641 cctgctggcc gtggccgccc cggccgcatt ggcgcaagcg cccagtgatg ccgacatcaa
    32701 ccgtctgctg gccgcatcgc gcgcgcagac catgctggac acgatgctgc cgcagatcga
    32761 agcgatgcag cagcagcaat ttgcccagct caccgcgcaa cgccaactcg acgccgacca
    32821 acaagcccag ctgcaacgca tccaggaacg cacccgccag accgtgcgca aggcgctgtc
    32881 gtggtcggag ctgcggccaa cgtatgtgga catctacaag cgctcgttct cgcgcgagga
    32941 tgtgctggcc atggccgagt tctacgagag ctcagccggc caaagcctgc tcgacaagac
    33001 cccggccctg acccagaacc tgatgggcgc gatccaacag aggatgctgc cgctgtttgc
    33061 ggatctgcag aaggatctgg agaagatcgt caacgcacct gctccggcca aaaagccctg
    33121 agaggcgggg aatcgggatg ggggaatcgt aagagcgtgc gttgttggga cgtgtagatc
    33181 agtggcggag agtggcgagc gtgttggaca cgccacctac aactgcgcca catcccaacc
    33241 aaacaacgcg caggctttgg tgaattcgtc atccagcggc gcggtgacgc ggatgcgccg
    33301 gccatccgcc ggatgcggaa atgccaggcg cttggcatgc agcaacatgc ggtggatgcc
    33361 gagcatgcgg aagctgcggt tgtggcggcc gtcgccgtgg ctggtgtcgc cgatcaaatg
    33421 gtgcgacagg tgcttgagat gccgacggat ctgacgaaag cgcccggtct gcggctggca
    33481 gcgcagcagg gcgtagcgcg aggtggcaaa gccggtggac gggacctgca actcgccggt
    33541 ggccagccgc tggaaatggg tgagcgccgg cttcttgacc ggcttgccgg gcccgccatc
    33601 gaggtcgtga tcgacagtga atcgcggctc ggccggccag ccgcggcaca cggccagata
    33661 atccttctgc acgtccccgc tcatcagcgc cttgcccagc gcactggcgg tctcacgatc
    33721 gaacgccagc agcaggcagc cactggtcgc gcgatcaagg cgatgcacca ggaagatcgg
    33781 ccggcccaac tgctcgcgga ggcggtcggc gaggaagtcg tcctcgccgc gggccagctt
    33841 gctgtcatgg accatcaggc cggcagtctt gtcgacaacg gccaggacgt cgtcctgata
    33901 gagaatctgt aacgggtcgg gggcaatgct caccggcgga ttatccgcgt cgccgacacc
    33961 gcatgccact gtatcgccgc actgccgacg gcggacacag cgactggaac ctgtatcgcc
    34021 cgtacggtgc ggttgctggg cgctacccac gcagctgatg cctacctgct gtgtgggtgg
    34081 ctgcttcacg tctcactcga ccgaaccagg ccagcgtcag agcaggctta ttcgggtgtc
    34141 gcggcgtgtt gcaccatcgt tcaaagccaa tagatggact accaccagcg tgctcagtag
    34201 ggcgtgccgt ccttgtgccg gtacacgcgc tgcccgtctg ccagggggac cagcatcagg
    34261 tcatcgtccg gataggccac gctatcgccg gcactgcggt cgcccacttc caggtacgtc
    34321 accaccgcct cgctgcgatt gatcaggcaa tgcgcatcgc catcaccggc gcggaagccg
    34381 acgcacatac ccggctgcag cacctgctcg cctgcgttgg tgatcagcgt cggcgcaccg
    34441 gtgatgatgt agacgaatgc gtcctgaagc gaatgcccgt gtcgcagcgc cgagcgtgca
    34501 cctggcgcca acgtggtcag gttgacgccg aagttgcgca gcccgaacac gtcacccagc
    34561 gcgcgcttct gacggccgcc catctacgca gcgaacaccg gcccatagct gggttttgcg
    34621 tgcgcggtgg cgcatccagc gcagcaatcg gcgccacggg tgtgcttgca tcggatgcgt
    34681 cgggcatggt cgtcccctaa cgccgcaacc aggcaaccag cagcgctgcc gaaccggcac
    34741 cgccgctgat ccagctccac accggcaccg tgcccaggta ccagccatcc ggatgcaggc
    34801 cgtaaagcac agcagcgacc accagcaacc cgctgccggt gatggcggtc accacgcgcg
    34861 tttgcagctt gcgcaagctc aggtccagcg cgagcagttc ggtggaacgg atgtcgatct
    34921 gatggcgccc ttccacctgc tgcttcaacc agctgtgcac cagccgcggc atgtccggcg
    34981 catgggtcat gatttccggc aaccgcttgc tcagttcgcg cagcacgcgg cgtgggctgt
    35041 aacgctcgcg caggatgcgt tcgagcaccg gccgcgccac tgcccagata tccagcttgg
    35101 ggtcgagttg ccggcccacg ccttcgatat tgagcagcgt tttttgcagc aggatcagct
    35161 gcggctgcag ggtcaattca tagcgctgcg ccacgcggaa caatttgatc agcacctgcg
    35221 ccagcgaaat ttccgacagg ggccgggtga aatacggctc gcacaccgag cgcgcggccg
    35281 cttccagttc gtcgatgcgc acgttcgacg gcatccagcc tgcctcgacg tgcaactcgg
    35341 ccatgcggcg ataatccttg tggaagatcg ccatgaagtt ctcggccagg tagtactgat
    35401 cttcctgcga gagctggccc atgatgccga aatccaacgc gatgaagcgc ggattgaggc
    35461 ggcgctccgg gtccgaatcg acccagatgt tgccagcgtg cgcatcggca tggaagaagt
    35521 tgtcgcggaa cacctgggtg tagaacacgc gcacgccctt ggccgccagc gccttgcggt
    35581 cgatgcctgc cgcatcgagc ttggcgatat cgtcggacgg aatgccgtac acacgctcca
    35641 gcgtgagcgc gcgctcggcg gtgtgcgacc agatcacttc cggcacgtac agatcgtccg
    35701 agccttccca gaaccggcgc aacacgctgg cgttggcgcc ttcgcgctgc aggtcgagtt
    35761 cggccgacaa ggtgccttcg atctcggcca ctacttcgcg cggccggatc ttgtcggcgc
    35821 gcgggtgggt gcgttcgacc agcgtggcca gcgagtgcag cagcgcaata tcggcatcga
    35881 tctgacgctc aatctccggg cgcagcacct tgaccaccac ttcgcggcgc acgccattgg
    35941 catcaggcgg caacgtggcc gcatgcacct gggcaatcga cgccgacgcc agcggcacgg
    36001 tgtcgaagct ggcaaatgcc acgctcaccg gcaggccaag cgcccgctcc acgatcaggc
    36061 gcgcggcttc gccatcgaac ggcttgaccc ggtcctgcaa caaggtgagt tcttcggcca
    36121 cgtcggccgg aatcagatcg cgccgggtgg acaggatctg cccaaacttg acgaagatcg
    36181 gccccaattc ctgcaacgcc aggcgcagcc gcgcaccgcg cgattgcacg gcgatttcgg
    36241 cgctggcgcg cggcacgaac ggttttgcca ggcgcagcca gcgctcggcc ggggtgcctt
    36301 cgagcaaggc gtccagccgg tagcgcagga tcacccggcc gatgcggctg gcccgcagga
    36361 tcgccttcat gccgcgcctc cgctcgcgcg caggcggctc acgcgtgcgg ccagccgttc
    36421 gacatcgtcg cgcagctcgt ccacgtcatc gtggaaggct tcgagctcgg cgcgtggcac
    36481 cacatcgcgc gattcttcgg tgacgaattc ggccgcgctc tgcgccagat ccactgcgct
    36541 gcaacgtgcc tgctgcaacg cggcgcccac cgcgctggcg atctgcacgc ccagaatctc
    36601 gccgaacacc gccacaaacg gcagctgcca atccggatcg aagcgaccag ccagctgctg
    36661 cagctggcgt gccagttcgg catcgccgga gaccttgagc cggcccgccg gcgcgccggt
    36721 gcggcgtgcg ttggccagca gcggcagttg cccgagcaag ccggccaggc tgctgcgcac
    36781 cgccaggtcg ggctcctgcg ccggatcgac cgggccaacc agcaaccggc gcgcatgcac
    36841 gcggatctgc agggccagcg caggcgcgtc cagggtcagc gcgatacgct ggccttccag
    36901 cggcagcagg gcatcgcggg tgtccgggtc caacgccagc gcacggttga gcgctgcctg
    36961 cagggcctgg ccggcgagcg gcttgagtga agtgaagagt gatccgggca tgtccgcatt
    37021 ctaccgtccc tgcatgtcgc agctgcttga cggcggtatg gcgcctgcgc tggctgccga
    37081 cgtggcggtc gtgcgctcgt tgcggcgata cgtgaccgcc cacggcggcg catcgtcagg
    37141 cgcatcgggc atgccggcgt tgtttgccat cgctggatgc ggcaaggctt ccttcagcgc
    37201 atacgccaca ggcatcctgt ccgcttccaa tggcaggagc aggcaatgcg caagatccgg
    37261 gtcggcctca tcttcggcgg caaatcggcc gagcacgagg tttcgttgca atcggcgcgc
    37321 aacatcctgg atgcgctgga cccgcaacgc ttcgagccgg tgctgattgg tatcgacaag
    37381 caaggccaat ggcacgtcaa cgaccccgac agcttcctgc tccatgccga cgacccggca
    37441 cgtattgcgc tgcatcgcag tggtcgcggg gtggcactgc tgccgggcgc gcaacagcag
    37501 caattgcggc ccatccagcc ggagcaggcg ctggcgcaaa tcgatgtggt gttccccatc
    37561 gtgcacggca ccttgggcga agacggctcg ctgcaggggc tgctgcgcat ggccaacctg
    37621 cccttcgtgg gctccggcgt gctgggctcg gcggtggcga tggacaagga catggccaag
    37681 cgcgtgttgc gcgatgccgg gctggcggtg gcaccgttcg tctgcttcga ccgccacacc
    37741 gccgcgcacg ccgatgtgga tacgttgatc gcgcagctgg gcttgccgtt gttcgtcaaa
    37801 ccggccaacc agggctcatc ggtcggcgtc agccaggtgc gcacggccga cgcattcgct
    37861 gctgcactcg ccttggcgtt ggcctatgac cataaggtgc tggtggaagc ggccgttgcc
    37921 gggcgcgaaa tcgaatgcgc cgtgctgggc aatgccgtgc cacacgcaag cgtctgcggc
    37981 gaagtggtgg tgcacgacgc attctattcg tacgcaacca aatacatcag cgaacacggt
    38041 gccgagatcg tgattccggc cgacatcgat gcgcagaccc agcaacgcat ccagcagatc
    38101 gcagtgcagg cctaccaggc gctgggctgc gcaggcatgg cgcgcgtgga cgtctttttg
    38161 tgcgccgatg ggcgcatcgt gatcaacgag gtcaacacgc tgccaggctt cacccgcatc
    38221 agcatgtatc cgaaattatg gcaggcaagc gggctggact atcgcggtct gattacgcgg
    38281 ttgatcgagc tcgcactgga acggcacgca gacgaccaac tgctgcgcag cgcggtcgag
    38341 ctacacttac cacgctgcgg cagctgcacg ccgtacacat gcacggcacg ccggattacc
    38401 tgcactcaac aatccgcatg ccaccgaact gccgttgctc tacagggaag gcctgactgc
    38461 cttgctgcag atcgcgtggc tcgcttgcac tgtcgctcgg cctgctgctc acgctggatc
    38521 acgacgcacc gtatgccaat acgaatttcg cctggaggcg actgctttgc acggtttgtg
    38581 tacgtgaatc gcatcgtcat tgccgcgcac accgcggcgc ggtagtgcca cgcagctgta
    38641 taacgaactc atccataagg cgcgtgtggc aggacagccg tagcgggtat gcaaggtcga
    38701 tgtagtgcct gccaatccca catcgctggc gctgcatcgg cagataaatg ttgttccgat
    38761 cggcgatgct gggctggtaa tggccagcag atgcaatatc taaaaaaaac ggctgtaatc
    38821 agtcgcccct gaaaaacccc tctcaaacct ccagtgccat gtgtgcgggc cccatggtgc
    38881 ttgagcgcgt tgaggaacgc gcccgcgcca cctgcaacca ggcacgcaaa catgcgatcc
    38941 agcgcagccg ccaccgcagg ttgtcgccag cggcgcagcc gagcacgtgc agtgcatcgc
    39001 cttgggcgcc gttgagatgg cagcgattca agcggcagtc ccgtttcaga tgtccgatca
    39061 ccggctctac cgcttgccgt cgtttgatcc agcgccattg ccgtcgtgtc agcctcttgg
    39121 ctttgccccg atgcaggatc tgcacaccct ccacgtcgcg cccgcgatac cccagatcca
    39181 caatcgccac ctgcgggatc acattcacat cctgcagcag cccgcgcgcc tgttccagtt
    39241 gctcggccaa cgtatcgccg tcgtagggat gaccgggaaa actgcgcgcg cccacaatca
    39301 agcccttgcg cgcactcacc gcaatgccga ccttgacgcc acattcgtac ggttggcggg
    39361 ccttgccctt gctcatgcag tccacttccg gcgcgtgcaa ggcgtagagt ttttgtttgt
    39421 ccttgggacg ctgtgccaac aaccgttgtg cgcgctccaa ccagacaccg atgcgctcac
    39481 gtaccgacgg ttccagctgg gccagcttgc gttgcagatc gcgtaatacg cgtcccagga
    39541 tcgtgcgttg gccttgaact ggcgcgcatg cgcatagcgc ccggccttgc ggcgcaacgc
    39601 cggaccttgc cgcgcatagg tttgtcgcag tgcgatgccg tgtcgcttgg ccagcagcac
    39661 cagcttcttg cgcgccacct ccagcaaacg gctgtcggtg ggatgggcga tcgctttttc
    39721 ctgcacggtg gtatccacga tcacccgcga caactcgcgc gcatccaccg ccttcatcgt
    39781 gtgagcggtg ttgatcgtgt gcgccaacag cgcttccatc ccggcttcgc ccagacgctg
    39841 tcgccaacgg gtcagggagc tgggatcgca cggcacgcag gtctggaaca ccacctcgcc
    39901 ggtgaagaac tgccagtacg gattttccag ccagcgtgcg cagaccgcct cgtcggacag
    39961 gtcgtaggcg tgcttgaggt agagcagccc ggcgatcaga cgcatcggca atgcgggtcg
    40021 accgcctgtg ccggtggtgg ccggcaattg cggcgacagc gcctgctcca acgcactcca
    40081 cggcagccga tggctcagct ggaccagcgg atggcgcaag tcgatctggt tctccagacg
    40141 cgaacgacac agctcatcgg catgcaattg ctcggcagca ggacggcgtg tccgcatggg
    40201 caaaaactgc cagaaaccag gacgtagcgt aacgaacact ggcaattcca gcacaccgaa
    40261 aacgcagatg aagccttgca atggatgtgg tctgggggtt ttttaggggc gacttattgc
    40321 agctatgcgt tttttcctgg gatgggcagg caggaattcg ccacccggta aaaaacagct
    40381 gattgcgtcc tgacgcgttg tcgccgcaag aattttccgg gaaaagtcga tcggcacgct
    40441 cgcaatggca ttgcgagcgg ggtgccggcg tcgaccgctc aggtgcggct tggccgtccc
    40501 aacgccccgc cacacgtagc tgttagctct cgcagcccat ccggtgcact gagcgtcggg
    40561 cgcgaaaccc ttctcgcagc agcgaagccc agatggtccg gtgcgtagct gcagcgccaa
    40621 atcagaagct ctcgcatccg gcctaccggc gcatatcgat aatcagcatg tcatcccgca
    40681 tcgcccagag acgctatgaa cgactacggt tcttatcgct acctgcctgc cgatggttgg
    40741 tacgccacct atccacaagc tgccgaggcc gatgagccac gcgtcttcca gcgcgtggcc
    40801 ctatggcggg gggccccgca tggaaagatc gttggcctga tctcttcgcc cgacaatagc
    40861 caggacgaga gcgaatcgca gcttctgagc gcaccgcgcg ttctaggcgt ccactacatc
    40921 cacattgatg atttgacggc agacgaacgc gagcagatcc gccgtagacg tttcagttga
    40981 tcgcctctgc gaggtctgcg acttggtctt gccaccaacg gcccagccaa tgcgctgggc
    41041 ttttgttctg gacgttcacc cgatcagggt aatcccactg cttttagcgg acttcagacg
    41101 tggagttatg catccatcgc cagtttcatc gctggcgtga tgccgcctgg cgccatgttc
    41161 gggcgctcat ggttgtaaga gcggctgaca aaacggagcg cgcagcggtc aggtgggcgc
    41221 ggacggcgcg ctcacaaccg cagtggacgc gtggtacatg ccgttccggg tgccggccgc
    41281 gcccgcctgg cggtgagcgc agtcgttttg ttagccgctc taagaacatg ttcacgatct
    41341 cctgagcagc attgccagga acgcctgatg gatgaactgc aagctggtat tgagccttcg
    41401 ctcgcagttc ttccatagcc tccggttctt ctccagccag gcaaagctgc gttcgacact
    41461 ccagcgcttg ggcatgacct tgaaggtatg cagctcgctg cgcttggcaa tctgtacggt
    41521 gacatgcttg cccagaatgt cccgtacgcc ctcggcgaag ggatctccgg tgtagccgct
    41581 gtcgcacagc aggcgtttca cccgacctaa acccgatcgg cagcggttca atgcctccag
    41641 cgcaccttga cgatcggtga cttccgccgt ggtcaccgca acggcatgtg gaaagccttg
    41701 cgtatccacc gcgatgtggc gcttgatccc cgataccttc ttgcccgcgt catagccttt
    41761 ctggccggct gtatcactgt tcttcacgct ctgcgcgtcc acgatcaaga acgtgctgca
    41821 ggccttgcgc tcctgtttct cgcgggccgc gccaacctga ttttttaagc gcccgctcca
    41881 gcaggcttat tccttcatcg tccacttcgc tccacttggc aaagtaggaa tgcaccgtgc
    41941 gccacttcgg aaagtcactg ggcaacgcac gccacgggca ccctgcccgt agcagataca
    42001 gcactgcgca ccacacctca tacatatcca ctgtcacagg cttggtgcgc ttgcgggctt
    42061 gctccagaat cgggcggatt tgctcgaacc gctcacggct catgtcactt ggatcgttct
    42121 tcttgtgcat tcgtggagtt tgcatggttt gaataagatc gtgaacaggt tctaagaaac
    42181 taggacctgt taacacatcc gaagcccatc aacgaccaga acgaagctga ggaatctaag
    42241 gaacatgaca tccagcttct cgaagcgcgt gaaaatccgt cggtagccct tcaagcgacg
    42301 gaacagcctc tccacttcgt tgcgccgctt gtacatttcc ttgtcgtact cccaaggatc
    42361 gacccgattg gacttgggtg gaaccaccgg cacgaagcca agatcgagcg ccaactggcg
    42421 ggtttcattg ccttcgtaag cgcgatccat cagcagatga accggccgct cccctggccc
    42481 caggtgttca agcaacgcgc ggcctgcggg tgcgtcatgt gcgttgccag gcgtcaatcc
    42541 gaacgtgatg gctgttcgag catctgcggc aaccatatga attttggtgt tccatccgcc
    42601 gcacgatttc ccgatggatt gtgggccgtt ttttttaatg cgccagtgcc atccggatgc
    42661 accttgatgc tggtggagtc cagcgagacc gcttcgattt tgatgcgcac gatctggcag
    42721 gtctgcaatt gggcgaaaat ccggtccagc acaccggact tggcccaac
//
