# Supplementary material for: Assembling highly repetitive Xanthomonas TALomes using Oxford Nanopore sequencing
Source: bioRxiv preprint, doi:10.1101/2022.08.17.504259, version 2 (2022-09-13)
Supplement: Supplementary File S1 [file 504259_file04.zip › interactiveMauvePXO35_Assemblies/PXO35_assemblies/Xoo_PXO35_illumina(MaSuRCA).gb]

LOCUS       Sequence_1             15319 bp    DNA     linear
ACCESSION   Sequence_1
VERSION     Sequence_1.0
KEYWORDS    .
FEATURES             Location/Qualifiers
     unparsed_commen 1..15319
                     /identifier="0"
                     /unparsed comment="jcf7180000043977_pilon"
ORIGIN
        1 agccggtgat cggacatctg aaacaggact gccgcttgaa tcgctgccat ctcaaaggcg
       61 cccaaggcga tgcactgcac gtgctcggct gcgccgctgg ctacaacctg cggtggctgc
      121 tgcgctggat cgcctttttg cgtgcctggt tgcaggtggt gcgggcgcgc ccctcaacgt
      181 gctcaagcat catgtggcca ccaaacatgg catttggtgt ttgagagggt ttttcagggg
      241 cgactaatca ggtccgcgaa agcgtcaacc ggctacgtca gcaggtggaa aagcgcagca
      301 tcgccgcgtc cgaattgagc gggtacacca tctcgctgtc caacttcggc atgttcgccg
      361 gccgctacgc cacgccggtg gtggtgccgc cgtgcgtggc gatcatggcc gccggccgtg
      421 cgcgctacca gatcaccccg gtgatgggcg gcgtggaaac ccacaaggtg atgccgctgt
      481 cgttgacctt cgatcactgc gccgccaccg gcggtgaagc agcgcgcttc ctgcgcgcat
      541 tgctggacga tctggcgttg gccaactgag cacttgcgcg gcgggccttg ccggctcgct
      601 gcgcaggctg aagtaggacg ctctatcgca atccggcgat attggcgcaa acggatgcat
      661 gcacggagca ggcaagcagt agcgatgcag ttgctgattc cagcggcgcc ggcagccgtg
      721 caatattttt gtgtgctaac gagctgacgc tctcatcttc cgcagcgtca atggccaggc
      781 tggttgcagc gagcaccttg gccaattcaa ctgccgctac tggaggcgcc gccttgttct
      841 tgatccgcat cagcttccag ctcacgaaga cgacttctcc tgacctcctt gggcgcatag
      901 agtgtcttgt gctcgtaatt cacctttgga tcattggcat cgcgcgctag atactcataa
      961 tgtttcaacg ctaccgcacc ttcctttttt ctctcctttt catccccacg aattctcata
     1021 taggaaggag accctgcctt taggttggcc ttatattcct tcggcaatgg tgcaccttgg
     1081 aatgtctcgt aaaggcgttc cgcggtcttg cgcccgtact cctcaatcat cacctgccga
     1141 ttctcagaag aagctttgta tttcccgtcc tgatattttt catttttctc ccttgaatca
     1201 aggcctaccg gacgagactc accttgaaca ccaacccaac tcccgaagct gacccgtcgg
     1261 ctacgcggtg cactgcccaa gccctctagc gcgggattca catgctcttg cgaagtggtt
     1321 ccggacgatt gctgctgccg acggctggtg tcggccacct ctgcgtttga gctgccggga
     1381 tgggaaaaat gtgcgttgcc gatgtggctc ggtttcatca ctacacctct tcaagttttt
     1441 tgaaaatgat ttaaacacca cgccgcaact tggcaaccta aggaaggtct gaacaacgag
     1501 gcctgaaagg gcgggatgtc gcatcgttcc gaacagtggc gtttggatct tcgaaatttc
     1561 gccacttctg gcgctttccg tgggaattcc ccggtttaca ggcgcacgct ctccatggcg
     1621 tgcagtaact gctttcgctt catccacagg gttgacagcg caaacaagct cagcacgtgt
     1681 gccgtgttct cggccagtcc gcgatagcgg accttggtgt agccgaaccg gcgcttgatc
     1741 acccggaatg gatgctccac cttcgcgcgc acgctggctt tgacgtgttc ccaacgctgt
     1801 tcccgagcac gctcgcggtt gttgccgatg gcttggatcg tcgagggcct ggcggcgaag
     1861 aagcatgctg ctttgcagtc ccgcagttcg tcgcgttttt ctgcgccggt atagccgctg
     1921 ttgccgaaca cgcggtcttc tttgccatgc agcaaggtgt gcgtcaccgt gacatcggcg
     1981 acattggctg ctgtgccatg gacatggtgc gcccgcacgg aaaacgcatc cacgccgatg
     2041 tgcgccttca tcccgaaata ccactgattg cgcttcctgg tctgatgcat ctcagtgtcg
     2101 cgcgcgtgat gggcgttctt ggtcgaactg ggcgcagcga taagtctcgc atcgacaatc
     2161 gtgccggacc agaagctctg gcccttgcgc gccagatgcg cgttgaccgc ttccagcatc
     2221 cgtgcggcaa ggccatgggt ctccagcagg cgtcgaacgt tgagaatcgt ggactcgtcg
     2281 ggaatgtcgt ccaagcaacc gagctgggca aagcgccgca atgtcggaat ctcgtgcagc
     2341 gcttcttcca tcgccggatc gctcaacgca taccactgct gctgcagatg aatccgccac
     2401 atcgtcgcca gggcgtattg ctgccgccct ggccgccccg acaccggaga gtgcggcgcg
     2461 atcagcacgc gcagttgctg ccagggaacc atctgctcca tctcggccag gaaaatctcg
     2521 cgccgggtct gcttgcgctt gaccgggccc tcagcgtcac cgaacgtcag ctgcatagag
     2581 gcgggcagtg tcgggtctct gtggggcgtt gttcagagct tccctaaggc gacaccgcgt
     2641 tggcctgctc acgcgtcacc cggctcaacg catcggcgct gatctgggcg atggaatccg
     2701 tgccggtcag cgtcattgcg acgcgcattt ccttttcgat caaggtcagc aagttttcca
     2761 cgcccgcctg cccatcggct gccaacgcat agacgaaggc gcggccaagc agcaccgcgt
     2821 cggcacccaa cgcgagcatg cgcaccacat ccagcccgct gcggatgccc gaatcggcaa
     2881 ggatcttcag ctcgcccttc actgcatcgg caatcgccgg caaggcgcgc gcgctggaca
     2941 gcacgccgtc gagctgacgc ccgccatggt tggagactac gatgccgtcg gcgccgaaac
     3001 gcaccgcatc gcgtgcatcc tccgggtcca ggatgccctt gatcaccatc ggcccggtcc
     3061 agaactcgcg gatccattcc aggtctttcc aggcaatgga cggatcgaag ttggcgccca
     3121 gccagccgat gtaatcctgc agtccggtgg ggttgccgcg gtaggcggag atgttgccca
     3181 gatcatgcgg cttgccgagc acgcccacgt cccacgccca gcgcggatgc gttaccgcct
     3241 gcagcatgcg gcgcagcgac gcgttgggcc cactcatgcc cgagtgcgca tcgcggtagc
     3301 gcgcgccggg cgtgggcatg tccacggtga acaccagcgt ggtcacgccc gccgccttgg
     3361 cgcgctccag cgcattgcgc atgaagccgc ggtccttgag cacgtagagc tggaaccaca
     3421 tcggccgctc gatcgccggt gccacttctt cgatcgggca caccgacacc gtggacaggg
     3481 tgaagggaat gccgcgcgcc gccgccgcac gcgctgcctg cacttcgccg cggcgtgcgt
     3541 acatcccggt gaggccgacc ggccccaatg ccaccggcat cgccaaggtt tcgccgaaca
     3601 gctcggtgct caggcgcagg tccgacatat tgcgcagcac ccgctggcgc agcgcgacat
     3661 cggccaggtc cgagacattg cgccgcaggg tgtgctcggc atatgcgccg ccatcgatgt
     3721 aatgaaacag gaacggcggc aagcgtgctt gcgcggcggc gcggtagtcg gaagcggcgg
     3781 aaatgatcat cgaagacagg acggcagcgg cggcggagcc accgagtgta atgcgatcgg
     3841 tggggcaggt ggagcgccaa gcccgctgag ccggctggcg agaccaacgg cagcaagcgc
     3901 cggctctgcg ccgcatacgc cgggtaggcc accgggaacg cacgttgcaa cgcggcctct
     3961 tcgatgcgga tgcgatgcag gaagacccaa gtcaccggca tcacgatcgc catcaccgac
     4021 aacgcattgc ccatgcccag cgccagcccg tgaaaagcca gcagcgcgcc ggtgtacgaa
     4081 ggatgccgca gccagcgata cgggccgctg cgcatcagct ggtgatcggg ttggatggtc
     4141 acatccaccg tgaacgcgcg ccagcacctg gatggcccac acacgcaacg ccagcccgct
     4201 gccgatcaag gcgcagccgg cccactgcag cgacgcatcc cagccctgcg gccaatgcgc
     4261 caggccgcta taggccagca ccaccgccac agcgactgcc tcagacagca cccgccaaag
     4321 gtgcttcaag ctgccttgat cgtgcgcgcc accatcgctg gcgcggcggc gacggctgag
     4381 cagcagctca tcgccacccc agaccagatt gagcgcacca aacagactgg aagcagacat
     4441 ggcctaactc cgtggcgatg gggtgggttg gtggcgccag tgtgcgtacc cgctgcatcc
     4501 atggcaggcg ccgcaggcca tcgatcccag ctgccagacg tcaccttctg cgtgcgcacc
     4561 attgccgagt gggcacgcgg cgatcagcat cgccgaatga actcttcctt ctgcaatcta
     4621 tggcaccccc tgcgtctggc cggtgcgttc accattgccg cagtggcgct gtcgtttctg
     4681 cccgatgcct caccccatgg cgcctggcgc tggagcgtgc tggtcggctt caccgtgtta
     4741 tttatgttgc ataccgtgct gccgcaagcg cgtgcttcgc tcaaggggcg gccgctgttg
     4801 agcaagtgat gatcggtgcg ccggccttcg gtggcccacc gttgcgaggc ctgctgcagc
     4861 cgcttgcgcg cctgccgcag gcggcggttt tcatggatcc actcggccgc acgcggccat
     4921 tgccgcaaca aggcttcgtg cgcgaccgca acgcccggcc cgccgacgaa caggtgcgca
     4981 tgcacgaacg cttccaccag cacgcgcgct gcgctgtttg ccggcaatgc agaccacagc
     5041 gcacgccgcg cggtgacggc atcgctgtcg gggtggatca cgctcagcag cgccagcact
     5101 tcgcccagcg cggcctgcgc atcgccaggc aatgctcgaa acgtatgccc ggcatgacgc
     5161 gccagcgcgc cttccagccc gcccaaggcg cacgtctgca tgcgccgggt ccaatgcctg
     5221 ccgccccaca gacgggctgc cgtggctcca ggtctgcgta cccagcaccg cacggcggta
     5281 atcgtgcgca aacaccacct ttggcagtag ccaatacccg cgcttgcgga tggtttcgat
     5341 aaagcgcggc tgtcgtctgt cgtcgcccaa cgtgcggcgc aactgggcga tggtcctgtg
     5401 ctccgggttg tcgccgtagc agttgccgtg ccacacctcg atcagcattg ctcggcgctg
     5461 accacctcgc cgggacgctc ggccagcgca atcagcactt ccatcatgcg cggctccagc
     5521 gcgatggtct ggccgtcgtc gatcagcgtc aggcgctccg gctccaccag caatcgccca
     5581 aggcggaacc gcgaaaccga gcccagctgc gtgacgcgct cgcgtcgaag agacatcgct
     5641 gagataccgg ccgcacaact ggaaggggcc tcgacaatcg ccaacaggtg cgaccaggca
     5701 cggcacggcg gggcggaaaa gcagcacagc tcgccgctgc gtaagtcggt tgcggttgct
     5761 gttcgaagct gtgcacgcac gcaagcgctg gcatcgtacg gcgcctgcgg cggccttcac
     5821 gcgcttccat acagcggcgt gtgttacgca tcaggctgtt tcgcgcgcgc cacacgcact
     5881 aagatgccgc cagcatcttg ctgaccagga gtccacgttg atcatccatc ccaaagtgcg
     5941 cggcttcatc tgcaccacca cgcatccgct tggttgcgag cgcaatgtgc tcgagcagat
     6001 cgccgcaacg cgtgcgcgcg gcgtccgcaa tgacggcccc aagaaagtac tggtgatcgg
     6061 cgcgtccagc ggctatggcc tggcctcgcg catcaccgcc gccttcgggt tcggtgcgga
     6121 cacgctgggc gtgttcttcg aaaagcctgg caccgccagc aaggccggta ccgccggctg
     6181 gtacaactcg gccgcgttcg acaagcatgc caaggccgcc gggctgtata gcaagtcgat
     6241 caatggcgat gcgttttccg acgccgcgcg cgcgcaggtc atcgagctga tcaagaccga
     6301 aatgggcggg caggtcgact tggtggtgta ttcgctggcc tcgccggtgc gcaagctgcc
     6361 gggcagcggc gaagtgaagc gctcggcgct caagccgatc gggcagacct ataccgccac
     6421 cgccatcgac accaacaagg acaccatcat ccaggcctcg atcgagccgg ccagcgcgca
     6481 ggagatcgaa gacaccatca ccgtgatggg cgggcaggat tgggaactgt ggatcgatgc
     6541 gctggaaggc gccggtgtgc ttgccgatgg cgcgcgcagc gtggctttca gctatatcgg
     6601 gaccgagatc acctggccga tctattggca tggcgcactc ggcaaggcca aggtcgatct
     6661 tgaccgcacc gcgcagcgct tgaacgcgcg cctggccaag cacggtggcg gcgccaatgt
     6721 ggcggtgctc aagtcggtgg tcacccaggc cagcgcggcc attccggtga tgccgctgta
     6781 tatctccatg gtctacaaga tcatgaagga gaagggcctg cacgaaggca ccatcgaaca
     6841 gttggatcgc ctgttccgcg agcgcctgta ccgccaagac ggccagccgg ccgaggtgga
     6901 cgaggtggac gagcaaaacc gcctgcgcct ggacgactgg gaactgcgcg acgacgtgca
     6961 ggacgcctgc aaggcgctat ggcctcaggt caccaccgag aacctgttcg aactcaccga
     7021 ctacgccggc tacaagcacg agttcctcaa gctgttcggc ttcgggcgca ccgatgtgga
     7081 ttacgacgcc gacgtggcga cggatgtcgc cttcgattgc atcgagttgg cttgattgcc
     7141 gggatgagag attggggact agggattggc aaggcggatt gctgcatcgc tgatattcag
     7201 cagatccgac tggattgcgg caaggacaag cggcacgcga tgctggttgc ccttgctgtg
     7261 acgaatcccc actccctcat cccaaatctc cgcccccaag ggacaaactc atcgcccatc
     7321 tcgtcctggc ctttctgctc agcggcatct gcgccgtgct gttgcgcgtt atccggatgc
     7381 acggcgcgct caaagcactg atcaatctgc tgtccccacg gctgtggtct gcgccgtggt
     7441 gatgcaggat ggctcggcac cgccgtggta aaacgcgctg ttgattgcgt cgttcttccg
     7501 cgtgcctgca ttggtttgcg tggtgctggt cggtaccgca cttgcatagc gcatccacaa
     7561 acgccgcgca cgcagaccgg cttgaaaccc ataagcgctg cgaacaacac ctggcaacca
     7621 tctaccggcc gcgcgctggc acgcaggtgc gcgccagttc cgaacgcaac tacgctgcta
     7681 gcaagacgct cgagccgaga gccgagagcc gaacgccagc gctcccggct cttacgattc
     7741 ccgattctcg attcccagcc tttcaccgct tcacatcaaa ccgcgcatcg cccacacacg
     7801 cctgcacatc ggccaccgac agcggattga aatcgcccgg aatcgaatgc ttcaaacagc
     7861 cggcggccag gccgaagcgc accgtgtcgt ccagcgacca gccttcgatc aggccgtgca
     7921 gcacgccggc cgcaaaggcg tcgccgccgc caatgcggtc gatgatgggg gtgagttctt
     7981 cgctgggtgc acgcgccacc gcgccctcgc gtggcaccag catcgcgccc aggctgtggt
     8041 ggtccacgtg atgcgccacg cgttgcgtgc aggccatcaa ctgcagctgc gggaaggccg
     8101 cgaaggcctg ctgcgcggcc gcttccaccc gcgcttccgg cgtgtcctgc gcaaactcgc
     8161 cgcccagcac cacgccgatg tcgcggtaat cggcaaacac cacatccgcg caggcaaaca
     8221 gctgatgcag gatgccgcgc gcatcgccct gccagcgctg ccacaacgtg ggccggtaat
     8281 tgccgtcgaa cgacaccttg accccggccg cgcgtgcggc acgtgccgcc gccaacgtgg
     8341 cctgcgcaac atcggcaccc agcgctgggc tcaccccgga cacgtgcagc cactgcacgc
     8401 cggcaagcag gtgcggccag tcgtaggcat cggccggcgc cagcgcaaac gccgaatcgg
     8461 cgcggtcgta gatcacttcg ctggggcgat ggatggcacc tgtggtcaaa aaatacaggc
     8521 ccatgcggcc atccacgcgc cgcacgtggc gggtatccac gtcatgccgg cgcagttcgc
     8581 ccagcaccgc cgcacccagt gggttgtccg ccaccgtgct gaccatggcc acttcgtggc
     8641 cgaaatgcgc cagcgatacg ccgacgttgg cttccgcacc accgcagtgc acgtccagcc
     8701 gaggctgctg cagcagcagc tcgtgaccag gcgcccccag gcgcagcaat aactcaccaa
     8761 aacacaggat acgtgcacgg ctcatgcggc aattacctca gttgtgtggt gcgtcacggg
     8821 atggaggaac cgctgcgcgt taggatgact agcggtgtca ttctagccgg gaccaagtgc
     8881 tggcggccat tggcatgatg cgacgtggag tgacggattg cacccttttg gggcaaattt
     8941 ggtgacgttt tctgttgcgc tgcaagatgt tacggggcgg ttcagctgat gacgtcgtgt
     9001 tgaccggcgg tgtcattgtc actcacaacc tgctctttca cagtgttcat ggacccttgg
     9061 gaggggagga catgcaattt aggaccacca gccggaagac accggttacc ttgcttgcac
     9121 tgtcgatcgg ccccgcgctg agcggccacg ctgccgcgca agaagctgcc caatcgccgg
     9181 ccgagcccgc cgtggatctg gacaccgtca ccgtgagcgg ttaccgcgcc agcgttgaga
     9241 aggcgttgga catcaagcgc ggcgatgccg gcgtggtcga tgccatcgtc gccgaggaca
     9301 tcggcaagtt ccccgacctc aacctggccg actcagtatc ttttcttcca tgatccttat
     9361 ccagcctatg cggggagttg cacggtttcg gcacccatgt tggcggcata gtgctccggg
     9421 aagcccgcag catcaaagac cgccctgaac ttgtcgaagt agtagttcaa gtcgtaatga
     9481 ttaaagtcca tcaccgtaat gttgatgcca tccctgtgag aacccctgtc caggaaacgc
     9541 gctaacggcg taaaggacgc atcggcggca gcaaccctct tcagcgcttc tttgaacttc
     9601 ccttcttggt gggtgaacca gaaaaagtgt tcgaggatgc atcgcatcgc attgggaacc
     9661 atgatcgccg gcatattgga atcgcgtgca tctctaagca cctgccacaa ggcctggtag
     9721 tcgttcatca tctccgatgc cctcatcggg acgaccttcg tatggtctga cttcaccacc
     9781 cggagcagct ggcatcgctt gtcctggttc gccaactctg gccccacggt ctgtcgaagc
     9841 atctcgtgca gaaagaagag gttgtgggtc agcacgatca cctgacgcaa ttgcggcacg
     9901 ccttctggag gcttgatgag ttcctcctgg atgagtgaag caatgtcgaa tacgaagttg
     9961 tgcgacaggc tcgaaatcgg atcatcgatg accgcaatag ttctacccag gtcgacagga
    10021 ccagcatctg cttcatccga acccgtcagg cgctcgagga agtagaggaa cgagatgagc
    10081 gtcttctcgc cctcactgag cgaagccatg ctgccctctg cctgtccagg acggctcaag
    10141 caataaaggt ggctctcccc tttctttgca atggagtagg aagtgacccc catgcccgtc
    10201 aggcgcgcat tgatcttttc gactgccgcc cccacgcctg tttggagctg acccagctcc
    10261 ttaaggcgct cggtgatgtc acccaggctc ttttcaatgg ctgtcttctc ggcacgttct
    10321 gccgtcaggg cctccaccaa tggggccttg ctcgccttat acgcatcgta aacaggagcg
    10381 cgttcccggc gcatcagctg ccagagcatc attcggacac gccctttctc agcagcccga
    10441 ttggcaattc tggcattgaa ctctgtaacc cgcttgttga tggcgtcgat ggcgtccctc
    10501 atcggctcaa tgtcgcttgc cgcaacttca cacggctctg ctggcttgtc gaccttggat
    10561 ttcatcaaag cactgttcgc cttgagccgt gccagcagca gttcccaggc ctgagacagg
    10621 gctgcatctt tctgggcaaa agtgtgctta gaacctgttc acaatcttat tcaaaccgtg
    10681 caaactccac gaatgcgcga gaagaacgat ccaagtgacg tgagccgtga gcggttcgag
    10741 caaatccgcc cgattctgga gcaagcccgc aagcgcacca agcctgtgac agtggatatg
    10801 tatgaggtgt ggtgcgcagt gctgtatctg ctacggacag gttgcccgtg gcgtgcgttg
    10861 cccagtgact ttccgaagtg gcgcacggtg cattcctact ttgccaagtg gagcgaagtg
    10921 gacgatgaag gaatgagcct gctggagcgg gcgcttaaaa aannnnnnnn nnnnnnnnnn
    10981 nnnnnnnnnn nnnnnnnnnn nnnnnnnnnn nnnnnnnnnn nnnnnnnnnn nnnnnnnnnn
    11041 nnnnnnnnnn nnnnnnnnnn nnnnnnnnnn nnnnnnnnnn nnnnnnnnnn nnnnnnnnnn
    11101 nnnnnnnnnn agcaggcgtc gaacgttgag aatcgtggac tcgtcgggaa tgtcgtccaa
    11161 gcaaccgagc tgggcaaagc gccgcaatgt cggaatctcg tgcagcgctt cttccatcgc
    11221 cggatcgctc aacgcatacc actgctgctg cagatgaatc cgccacatcg tcgccagggc
    11281 gtatggctgc cgccctggcc gccccgacac cggagagtgc ggcgcgatca gcacgcgcag
    11341 ttgctgccag ggaaccacct gctccatatc ggccatgaaa atctcgcgcc gggtctgctt
    11401 gcgcttgccc agatccccag cgtcaccgaa cgtcagctgc atagatgatc ctctagatga
    11461 agccgggagt gtcacgtctc tgtggggcgt tattcagagc ttccctaagc agggcgactt
    11521 tgcgccgaca ctagcggggc tacttcaacc aacgccgtgt atctactcaa cctcattgcg
    11581 ataaccagag gctgcttccg ctgcacacaa cgggaatagc tcagaatgcc tgctatacgc
    11641 aaggcgactg acccatcagc tagttggcaa gacattattt agttaattaa cacgcgcact
    11701 aatgaatacg ttggctttta agatactcct gctctgtcga cagcacgctc gagacatgca
    11761 attttgtaga cccttgcgaa ctttcggtag cactgagcgc aatgacccgc tggcaggtcg
    11821 caggccaacc cagcaatgcc atcgaggctg cgaccatcgc agatggcatt gcacggacca
    11881 caacgctggc gatgactggc cacggccgcg gcgaagtcgc actggatgca tcagacctgg
    11941 gaacgacaca ccgattgttg tcgccgccgc ttggcggcac catggatcgg tctgcgctgc
    12001 aagcgcacct gcacgtcgtt gcggcatgca cgccgtcgac aatgtgcgga taatcgcgcg
    12061 atgtcacgga aagcagattt gctgtcgcta cagctaccgc ccttgttcga gtccgcgctc
    12121 gccagggccg gtgtgcgcac gctcacgccg atccaggtcg cgatgattcc gccgatgctg
    12181 gccgcacgcg acctgatcgt caccgcgcag accggctcgg gcaagaccct ggcgtatgcc
    12241 ttgccgctgc tgcagcagcg cctgcaggcg ccggaacagg tgccgcgcgt gctgggcggg
    12301 ctgatcctgg tgccgacgcg tgagctggtc gcgcaggtcg cgcagaccct gctgtcgctg
    12361 gcagcggcct tgccgcgacg gttgaagatc gtcgccgcca ccggcggtga agccatcaat
    12421 ccgcaactga tggccttgcg cggcggcgca gatatcgtca tcgccacccc ggggcggctg
    12481 ctggacttgg tgacgcacaa tgcgctgcgc ctctcgcagg tacgcacgct ggtgctggac
    12541 gaagccgatc gcctgctcga cctgggcttt ggcgccgaga ttgatcgcat cctggccctg
    12601 ctgccggcgc agcggcaaag cgtgctggtc tcggccacct tcccacccgc catcgcgtcg
    12661 ctggccaagc gtcgcctgcg cgatccgttg cgcatcacca tcgacgccac gcccgagcac
    12721 gcaccggcga tcgcgcaacg cgccatcgca gtggatgccg gtcagcgcac gcagctgctg
    12781 cgtcatctgc tgcaggaaca cgcctggccg cagctgctgg cgttcgtcgc cagccgtcat
    12841 accgccgaca aggttgccga aaaactgagc aagaccggca tcgaggcgtt accgctgcat
    12901 ggcgaactga gccagggccg ccgcgaacgc acgctgcgcg ccttcaaaca ggcggacgtg
    12961 caggtgctgg tggccaccga tctggccgcg cgcggcatcg acatcgacgc cttgccggcg
    13021 gtgctcaact acgatctgcc ccgctccacc gtcgactaca cccaccgcat cggccgcacc
    13081 gcgcgtgccg gtgccagcgg cgaggcgatc agcttcgtca ctgccgagcg cgcgcagcag
    13141 tggcggctga ttgaaaaacg ccagggcctg cgtgtgccga ccagcgtgat cgaaggcttc
    13201 gagccgtcgc cggccgaggc atctgcccgc gatgcgcccg acgcagcggt gcgggcagcc
    13261 gatgacaacg gcggcatcaa gggcaagcgg ccgagcaaga aggataaatt gcgtgcggcg
    13321 gcgcaggcgc agactggcaa gcccggctga gcgtggcgaa cgcaccgtag cgagcactgg
    13381 tagcaccggc gcgtgctgac ggtgcccgca ccgccgcact gcagcgcagg cttgaccaac
    13441 aaccgcaggc cttggcaacc gaacgcgcac agcatgcgtc agccgcaacc gcccagcaaa
    13501 acgctctggc gcaacagcag tcggtcagcc acggcccgct cgaactgctg cgtcgaagcg
    13561 ggaagtgccc gctatccagc accagcaggt ttggccggtg gcagcgtcat cgtcggtccg
    13621 ccactcaggg gcgctcgcca gcgtcaaggc accgcagccc tcgtgctaca cgtgccagtt
    13681 gccatccgca aggcacgacg cctcgctcgt cccatgcgat gcggtcaaca atgcgccagc
    13741 aactcctcgt cccgcagcgg tgcgccgcca acgggacgac gaccaaaact cagtcctgct
    13801 cgaaatccag tccgccatcg ccgagcgcat gatcgcccgc tgcgcgcggc acgcgcttgc
    13861 ccggcttgcg caggatttcg acgaagaact ggtcgccacc gtccgcaacg agcgcgttga
    13921 tcgaacggat cagctcggca ggcggcagtg ccaccgcgct ggcttcatcc accccgaagc
    13981 gcatgtcgaa gtcccagtag tccgcgcctt ccggcaagtc tttgcgacgc tcgcggcgga
    14041 tgtacttgcg gatatcgtgc ttgctggatt ccagcagacg gtcgcggttc ttgccttcca
    14101 ggttgagctg ataggtcttg cgcatggcga catcggtggt gggaactggc cgcctattgt
    14161 gaggccaagg cggcatcacg ggcgaatccg gcgtcatccg ccgctgccag ccttcacgct
    14221 ccgcaataag cgcgccgcgg ctgccactgc attacagcac cccgcccggc agttccctta
    14281 cctgcgccag ccgcgctgcg gcggcccaag ccacgcggct tgttgtgcag accgccgcac
    14341 agcttttcga gcgctgcgat gccacgcatg cgatggcatc gcagatcacc cggtgcgact
    14401 caattggcgt ggaaacggat gccttcattg agcttgcatt gatacgccag caccggtcca
    14461 cgttgctgca ggcctggcag gtcgtacata taggtggtga agcgcaggct gccatccggg
    14521 agcagttggt agcgcatgaa ttgctggatc ggcttgccgt cgttggcgac ggtgaaatgc
    14581 gaatcggaaa aggccacggt gccgtccgcg gtgatgcggt aggcatcgat atggcggccg
    14641 ccgcgggtct gggtgaccgg tgtgccttct tcgggcacgc aacgtgcaag gtcggtgctc
    14701 acactgacgt cgtaaccggc gtccagggca gcgagaactt cggcgcggtt attcagcgat
    14761 tcggtggcca gggcgggcag cgcacatgcg catagcgtcg caaacagcgc ggcaggaaca
    14821 agacgtggca tggcggactc caggcaggga aagggatgca cgacctgagc gttcaagcac
    14881 ccaggaccgc caacatgccc cagctcgtgc agcatcggcg cgctgcgcta cgcatcaggc
    14941 ggcatgattg cgctgcctgg cggacaccgc gcacagatcc agcgtctggc tgtcaatcag
    15001 cgcgctgcga cagattggct ctgagaacct gttcacgatc tcctgagcag cagtgccagg
    15061 aacgccaggt ggatgaactg caagctggta ttgagccttc gctcgcagtt cttccatagc
    15121 ctccggttct tctccagcca ggcaaagctg cgttcgacaa tccagcgctt gggcatgacc
    15181 ttgaaggtat gcagctcgct gcgcttggca atctgtacgg tgacatgctt gcccagaatg
    15241 tcctgtacgc cctcggcgaa gggatctccg gtgtagccgc tgtcgcacag caggcatttc
    15301 acccgaccta aacccgatc
//
LOCUS       Sequence_2              6903 bp    DNA     linear
ACCESSION   Sequence_2
VERSION     Sequence_2.0
KEYWORDS    .
FEATURES             Location/Qualifiers
     unparsed_commen 1..6903
                     /identifier="0"
                     /unparsed comment="jcf7180000044030_pilon"
ORIGIN
        1 gcgtacagga cattctgggc aagcatgtca ccgtacagat tgccaagcgc agcgagctgc
       61 ataccttcaa ggtcatgccc aagcgctgga gtgtcgaacg cagctttgcc tggctggaga
      121 agaaccggag gctatggaag aactgcgagc gaaggctcaa taccagcttg cagttcatcc
      181 atctggcgtt cctggcactg ctgctcagga gatcgtgaac aggttcttaa aggtctgggc
      241 cacagacacc tttatctgtc cgacagtcgc ttcatagcgt tcagcaagca actttacttg
      301 gtcgacgcgg gcttgcctgt ctccatcaag aagcttggcc agatcctccg cgaacttctc
      361 tggcagcttc tgctggcaga aggggcagtc atttccgtgt ggaatgtcgc gcccctgccc
      421 gacccagtcg ctgttccccc acttctcaat caaaggggcc agtcggctag cggaagagac
      481 gacaatcctc tcggcccaaa tcggattcga ctcgattacc gccagacctg aaaggtcaac
      541 cgagaccttt ccctgagcag tttcggtgct ggttgcatcg gccaggcgct cttgtagacg
      601 atccaagcca tcgagctcga catcgtcggc cacagcatac ttgtcgagct cctcgaagaa
      661 cttcttccgg tcgctgtgcc acccgctcaa caggtcgcga aacgggggct cattgaagtc
      721 actgtgggcc ttccacgctc cggttatggc tgcttcctgg attttctcgt cggcctcaat
      781 cgactgctcg atcttcttct tgaccgcttc aagctgcgcc tcaagcactt cagcctcgac
      841 cttctttcct tcgatctcag cctgggcctc agcgtccaag gcacctatgg tgaagatgcc
      901 aggaacccct tctgccgtcc ggatcacctt gtctacgaac cgctggttgt agacaagcac
      961 tcgataggca gcgttgttgg aggtgtgcat caggcagtga gaaaacttct catcgccgcc
     1021 gctcaccccc tgaatgacct cgccgatggc actctttcct gccccgttgg ttccatacag
     1081 gaacactggc tttggaggcg ttccaggctc aaaactgata ggtagaacaa tagtaggatg
     1141 gaagctcttg tatcgatgaa tcgacaggcc ggtaatcaag atgcccccct ggcagctcgc
     1201 tcacagaaaa aactcaagtt gattcagaga tgcgactaaa agtgacgcac tctcagcaga
     1261 ttcaccctag gggcgccccg cgtgtcccgg cagcgaagag tcatcctcaa taacaaagtc
     1321 tctgacaagc cacccatgca agccgctcag ggtggcggca atctggtcct cgccatcaca
     1381 ctcgacctcg cactgggtgg gcaacgttgg ggatgccccg tctgtctccc attcgatgtc
     1441 gctcaaacga aagtgcatca tctttaaacc ttatccatga aaggtgcgca tggtcaccat
     1501 agcagtgtgg ataccacggt cacgaccggc aatttcgatt gcctcgtatc aacttaacct
     1561 aacacaacct ctcaccgttc accaaaggtt cagcctgaag aagaacttcc aaaccagtga
     1621 ttgttaggca aatagctgca aacagaacgc aatcgtctcc agccgatacg gctgtcgccc
     1681 cggctgcccc gacttcgggt agtgcggctt gatcagcgcc agcagatcat tccaaggcac
     1741 gacctggtcc atctcggcca agaacacctc acgccgcgtc cgcttgcgct tgccgttgta
     1801 ctccgcgtcg ccgaaggtca gttgcatcgt catcgtcccg ttgcgtctgc gcgattgtcg
     1861 caggatcggg ggggattgtt cagactttcc ctggcgatcg ggcatcccgg acagaaacgc
     1921 gcgtctaccc accgcttggg tatcgccagc cgcaccgtcc tgcgtggtgg cggagagtcc
     1981 gaagtactct cgttcaacgc catgatcgct acacactctg cttgtcgctg catgtgctca
     2041 tagggccatg aggcaaacgt ttcctatgac cgccgccaca cccggcaatc attgttcgcc
     2101 ggcaatgcca cgtcgtcgat caactgcaac cccaccgatg ccgccaacgc atccactgct
     2161 tcggcattgc gaatacccga tgccgggtcg cgctcgcgca gcatcgcgtc gaagtcgcga
     2221 ttgctgtcgc tggtgaattg cccgttgcgg ttgaatggcc cgtagaccgc cagtaccgca
     2281 tccgccgcca tcaccgccgg caatccggcg aacaaggcct gcacctgcgg ccagctcatg
     2341 atgtgcaatg tgttggcgct gtagatcgca tcgaagccgc gctggccgtc acccagcatg
     2401 ggcaggctgg gcggtggtgc aagtccgggc gcgggcgtca acacggcttg caatgcaata
     2461 ggcggtggcg tgttgggcag tgcagcctcg tccagccatt gctgcatgcc ggcaagatga
     2521 tcggcgtggt cgctggcctg ccactgcaac cacggcatcg ccgcagcgaa atgcactgca
     2581 tgctggccgg tgcctgcgcc gatttccagc acgtgctgcc ggtctgcgaa gtgcgtgcgc
     2641 aatacaccca gaattgggtc gcggttgcgc gcagaggcgg gcgaaaaggg cttggtcatc
     2701 atcggcatct gtcgtgtttg cgccacatcg cgcgcgggaa tcgtgcgacg gcagccgttc
     2761 ggtccacatg atgcggctgc cgtttgcctg cgccgcgctg agcaagcgta tgccgtcgct
     2821 gcgacagcca atgcacgacg acgacacgca cacagtgagg tttgcatgca ctgtccgcgt
     2881 caccgcggcg gcggcaatgc ctcatacgcg cgccgcaccg catcttcgcc gaagcggcgc
     2941 tccaagcggc gcacgatgaa atgcccgcgc gccatcgcct ggaagtggcg catgaacacg
     3001 gtattgagcg tggcgccact gatcgcgccg accagcggca cggcctgcac ggcgagtttt
     3061 tcgcccacgt tgaccgaaaa cttcgccgcg acgcgcgaca ccagcgcgac cagcgccggt
     3121 gcgcccttgc tggcgaagcc atgcgctgcc acgtaactgg cggcagcact cagttgctgc
     3181 gccatcgccg cacgcactgc gaaatagccc gattcggcac cgtcgtcgct ggcgctgcgg
     3241 ccgccatgcg ccagcacttc caggcaggcc agcgcggttt ccgggtcgtg cagcgattcg
     3301 ccttcggcac gggcgatatc ggcgatggag cgcagcatca ccgtggtggt caccggcagc
     3361 tccaccatca gccccggcag accgaaaaaa ccgcctgcgc cgccggcaac ggcgaccgcc
     3421 agcgtgtgcc gcgcggtgga tgccggctgc tgcgcatcgg tcttgctgcg caggctcagc
     3481 aacgccgacg tcatcgccac ctgcagcgcg cggcgggtca cgccgtcgat gctgcgggtc
     3541 accatcttgg gaagccgctt ggtcatcagg ctctcgatgg gggcacccag cgcgttggcc
     3601 agttgcgctg ccacgccggg gttttccagc aatgcgtggg ccgtggccag atcacgctgc
     3661 gcggcagcgt ccatcaccgg tatcggaagc gttgtcatgc ctgctcacct gctcatcatg
     3721 cgttgggacg ttgccgatgg tactcagcgc ggtgtgagcg ccgcacaagc gaactgaagc
     3781 ctgctgggcc tggctgttaa aattggggat catcggcgtc caagcagcga tggctcacca
     3841 gatgaattgc gaaatccgcc atagcaccgt cattgccgcc gcccccgaag tggtgtccgc
     3901 tgcgttgtcc gagccacgcc agcttgcgca ttggtggacc cgcgaagtga gcctggccga
     3961 cgatctggtg cgcctgtatt ggagccggca gggctggcgc gtggagctca gcatcgatgc
     4021 cggcgccaat catcagctgg tgtgctggtg ctgccacgat tccaacatgc gcgataccga
     4081 cgcctggaaa ggcaccgtga tgcgcttcga gctgcgcccc accagccagg gcacgcagat
     4141 cgatttcgtg cagtccggct accgcgattc gccgtgcaag gaggcctgcg cgcgcggctg
     4201 gcgttttttc ctggacatca gcctcaaacg ctatgtggaa accggcgagg gcgcgccctc
     4261 ggccgatatg ggcatgtccg aagcgctgga gcaacacccg cacagcgcgc gctgaacgcg
     4321 gcagcgatga gtgttggcgt cgttcaacgc actgggtcga tcgccggcga cagcgtgtag
     4381 atctgacaca cagcggtctt tctaccgatc gcgcgcgtga cgaatacgtt cggctaacaa
     4441 agctactaca caaactgcca agcggccgct cgcgaccgtc tgttagccct catcgccgtc
     4501 atcttcaacg atgctggccg tctccctgca tccaattggc cgcgacgcgc agtgccatcg
     4561 tgtgcatcgc gtaccgcgca ccatgcgacc cgcggctgcg acagcgcgac atgcgcctgg
     4621 cgtaacagac gcctgtcgca acagacgcct gtcgtgcgac cgacgccgat cgctcatgcc
     4681 gtacgtggct ggcccatcga cgatgcggtg ttgaccggca actgcgcatc cactgtcacc
     4741 gggctgtcgg cctgcaacag tgcgcgcgct tcggcatcgc tggccaccgc cggcggcgag
     4801 ccgcgtagcg gtaatcctgc ggtttcgcgc acgaacagca tcgtcagcaa gccgatcgcc
     4861 gctgcaccca tcaggtagta cgccggcacc agtgggtcgc cggtgcgctc taccaaccag
     4921 gcagtcacca gcggcgtggt gccgccgaac agcgacaccg agacgttgaa accgatcgac
     4981 aatgcgttgt agcgcaccgg cgtgtagaac agcgccggca aggtggacgg catcgaactg
     5041 gtgaagcaca ccagtgccag gtcaagcagc atcagcccgg cgaagatcaa cccatcgttg
     5101 ccactgccaa tcagcagcag gcacgggatc gccaaggcaa acagtgcgat gcaagcaccg
     5161 atgatcatcg gccgccgccc caatttgtcg ctgaacatgc caccgacgat gttgagcggc
     5221 atcatcacca gcatcaccag gatgatcagc aacaagccct tgctctcggc atagcccatg
     5281 gtgacgctga gatagctggg catgtaggtc agcagcatct agtcggtgac attgaacacc
     5341 agcaccagcc ccatgcactt gagcagctgc ggccaatgca ggcgcagcag cgtcatcagg
     5401 ccctggccag ctgtctgccg ctcgcgttgc tccgattgct cggtataggc gcgaaatgcc
     5461 ggggtttctt ccagtttcat gcgcatgtac aagcccaaca ggccgagcgg gccggcgatc
     5521 aggaagggca cgcgccagcc ccagtcgagc atctgcgccg gggtcacgct catgtgcaat
     5581 acggtgacgg tggctgcgcc ggcgatatag ccgccgagcg gaccgaacac catgccgcca
     5641 atcggccgca ccaagaaggc cacggtgaag gtggcaaatg tggcgatcaa ctgcgcggtc
     5701 ggattactgg ccgggaagaa cacctggccc agcgtcaccg ccagatagcc atacacgccg
     5761 aagtcgaacc actccatcgc gttgcccagc gccgcggcgc ccacggcctt acgcaacatg
     5821 ccgcggtcca ccacggtgac atcatccagt tgcagctggc ggcggcgttt gaaccagcca
     5881 aagtgcgaac gcatcgcgcg ggcatcgtgc atgtgtggtc tccgtaagtc gcgcctagga
     5941 ttgctcctcg gacgcaggcc atcgctgccc gctcgccctg tcaacgcaca ggacacggca
     6001 catcacgcaa gcacggcagc gcattgcact ggatgacacc ggaggcattc ccggacgacc
     6061 gcgtggcttc agcgacgcgg cgggacagac gaccaaggga tgggcaatgc ccaggggctt
     6121 gatcagagcg gtacgctact acaacgccct gatcgttgca ggcgcgaccg cgcatcgcgc
     6181 tggaaaagac cgtatttcca gccgattggt ggcccttggt atgcgaagtg cacagacgca
     6241 ttggctctgt gcgtgcgtgc gcaaatgcca ctcggtgtgc atgcaggcct gcattgaggc
     6301 agttagtgca ttagcgataa cgcgcatgcc ctcctatcct ggcgaggctg acaccgactg
     6361 cgctcagcgc caatccggcg cgacgagtga tcggaatgct actcgaccgc tcgtgcacgg
     6421 cggcttgtgc gcgccgtccg catccacctg ccaactgctc gctacgattc ggaagccgcg
     6481 cctggtccgt gcaagcgcgc ggcgatacga agcaatgcat ttcctgatta gccccatcct
     6541 tcagccatgg aagttgcttg ccatacgcaa aacgcgctct gggcaaggtg tgcagcgcag
     6601 cagcgccgtc gccagccgcg gcagcatctg tttcaggtcg aatcggcggt tgaagcgata
     6661 ggccgcctcg gccaggtagc gccttgcata cttggcctgg cccaccgcat ggtaggtccc
     6721 gctgatggcg cgtttgacat tgcccagcac cacattcaac caacgtgctc cctggacgtc
     6781 ggttgcagca cgaccgccgc cggtatcgag cgtggtgtgg gcatgcccgg cctcctccag
     6841 acggcgaaag cacgccaggc cgtcgctata gacctcacac tccggctcca gacggcgcgc
     6901 gat
//
LOCUS       Sequence_3              4774 bp    DNA     linear
ACCESSION   Sequence_3
VERSION     Sequence_3.0
KEYWORDS    .
FEATURES             Location/Qualifiers
     unparsed_commen 1..4774
                     /identifier="0"
                     /unparsed comment="jcf7180000043753_pilon"
ORIGIN
        1 ggtttgatgc cggcacgccc ggcattggta gtacacctga tcatcgcgtc gaaagcgcga
       61 gcgcgcgcga ccgtcgcact gcgggcagcg aaatcccttc ggccagcgcc accgatacaa
      121 cgcccggtaa cacttggctt cggttccgta gcgatccatg aactcgctca gcgacaagcc
      181 tggctgaaac tgcacgatat tgatgcccat ctcccacctc cgttgccttg agctgggggc
      241 attgtccaac cgcagcgtcg cagatcctgc aactagcggc tgagggatgg ggctaatcag
      301 gatgcattta tccaagcgca atgctagagg cagcatcact tcaacaatca acccgcatcc
      361 agctccgaca acatatcttg caggtcctca cgcgtctgcg gtctcacgcg cgcgccagtt
      421 cctcgccctc gcgcagcagg atgatcgtgg gccacaacgt gacgcgaaaa gagcggccaa
      481 gcggccgccc tcttccatct tcgatcttgc gatagtcgat cgcctcgtat ccgcccaaca
      541 gcgtgtgcag cagcggctgt gcagccatgc agtggccgca ccagtcggtg ccgaattcca
      601 ggatctgcag cccggcccgt gtatccaccg cgctgcgttc cggtgcctgg gtggcgtact
      661 cgcgaacgaa ccccatcgtc tcgatgcgcc gcgcgattac gacaaggcgc gctggatatc
      721 tgccagcgtc acgttggtca gatccttggc cagatcgccc accagacgct gctgggtttg
      781 cttgtgcagc agcgggcgca cgcggcccaa tgtggtcggg tcggccacca gcaccagatg
      841 catgtattcg tgcttcagcg cctcatcgtt caaggcgtgc gagagctgct tggcgaaggt
      901 catttcgtcc aggtctgctt cggtgagatc ccgcggtgcc ttgacggccg ggccgtcgtc
      961 atcgacgttc tgcacgtcgg tgcgcgcatg ctggcgcagg acgaccgtgg attggttgcc
     1021 ggtgttggta aaccaacggg cttcgccgcc atcggccacc acgaccaagg cgccctgcgg
     1081 aacttgcaga ctcatccgat tctcctggtt gatgatgacg ctgcagatgc agcgccagtc
     1141 ggcctcaacc taggcgagaa gatgtaagtt ttgcgcctag tcggcgtcag catcgcgtga
     1201 gtgctgtgct tcgaactgcg gaggcggcag ctccaggtgc ttgctgaaaa ggtggcgcgt
     1261 tggcgctcgc gcagttcttc gatcgcttgg ccgtcgtcga gcagatacag gccgtccagc
     1321 gcctgcagca gatcgccgga cggcagcggc gtggcataca gcgcgtccac ggtgcgcgcg
     1381 gtacgcgtgc atgagcgccc caggtagagc cttggtagcg ccgcgacaac gacagtgcgg
     1441 cgaattcgcg ttccaactgc tccagcgaaa cggcagtgtc cacgcaggtg ggcgcctcgc
     1501 cgttgaacat gcccagcgac acgcgttcac gcagcgcctg ggcgtcatgc agcagctcca
     1561 tcgccgggcg cgcatcgatg gcgcaggcga tgcagcgccg cttgagattc tcctcgcgcg
     1621 tggcgttggg cggacgcgtg gcccacatct gcgagagctg cgcgatctcg gtatgaaaca
     1681 gccggtgcat cggcgccgca tcggtcggca cctccggcac cacgctgtgg ccggggtcgt
     1741 tcaacaccag gcgcaggtgt tcgatgatgc gcgactggat ggcgaataga tccttgatcg
     1801 ggcggtcctg ggcgaactcg cgcgcagcaa agcgcagcgc gcgctggaag ccgtcctcgg
     1861 ccgcttccag cgtgtgcaat gcatgtacca gcgcatcgct gccggtgagc gatgcggcga
     1921 ccaggtcggc ttgtcaccgg gcgcgccgtc ccctcgctcc ggcagcgcag aaaatagcca
     1981 agcgcagcga caaaatccat gtggcgcgca cggcgcagcg catgcccgcc gcgcgatcgc
     2041 cgcagcgccg ctgtaacgcc gtcattcccg cgtggcggcg cgctcggcct gcacgtgccg
     2101 caccgcctgc atggccgagc gggtcaatgg cgtaggcaag gcatcgagcg cgaaccagcc
     2161 gagttccagc agcacctccg gttcgcagag cacggcgtgt tccgggccct ggatgctggc
     2221 caggtacacc ggcgccaccc aatgctgcgg cgggtccatg tccggctcga agtggctgac
     2281 cacgcacagc acgcgctgcg ggtgcacctg caggccggtt tcttcgagca cctcgcgcac
     2341 cacggtggcc tccacggttt ccatccagtc caccttgccg ccgggcagcc cccaatggcc
     2401 ttgctcgggc gcacgtccgc gcagcaccag cagcaggtgg ccgtcggccc gctggatgaa
     2461 ggcaccacag ccaacacgcg ggcgtaactc ggaagacatc ggcatcacca cttctcgcag
     2521 acgttggcgc atcagtgtcc tagatgtggc ggctgcgggg aatgctggcg ggcatcttcg
     2581 atcgccacat gcctgggtgt ttgagcagtg ccatgcatga agcaatcgcc gtagcgcgca
     2641 gcggcggatg cacgcgcatt cgcgttatgt cggtgcaggc agcgacactg cgggcggcgt
     2701 ctcgcgcggc aacgtggcac aggtgatcgc tgccgtactg gcaacgctgg ccagcatcgg
     2761 caaaacgttg ggcgttatcg acggccagac gccgattcca caggcactgt cgcagctgga
     2821 atgaacgcag caccccgcgc gacccacacg gcacgcggtc actggcgccg gctaacgcat
     2881 tcctaaagcc ggcacccgca tagtcgcgag caccgcccat tgtggaggtc gcttatgtcc
     2941 gcgttcgcca gtccgcgccg cgccgggatt ttgccgccgt atctgctcga acatgtggcg
     3001 caggcggcgc ccgcgcatgc gcgccagtgc gcggtgctgt cgcggcaaat cactgcgcag
     3061 ctgcggcagc agcgcgcact cgggttgctg gcgcgcaccg atgcgccggc tgcagaagcc
     3121 gaagcaacac aggctgcccg gacggcggtg cagcggcgca tttacgatgc ccagcacggc
     3181 accaccctac ccggcactct ggtgcgcgac gaaggcgcgg cggcgacacg ggacgtcgcg
     3241 gtgacggaag gattacctgg gcgccaccca cgcgttcttc cagagtgtgt acggacgcaa
     3301 ttcgatcgat gccaagcgca tgccgctgat cggcagcgtg cattacgagc gtggcgacga
     3361 caacgcattc tggaacggcg agcagatggt gttcggcgat ggcgacggcg aagttttcaa
     3421 ccgcttcacc atcgccatcg acgtggtcgg ccatgagctc acccacggcg tcactgagcg
     3481 caccaccaac ctgatctatc aaaggcaatc cggtgcatcg aacgaagcgg tttcggacgt
     3541 gttcggctta ctgatcaagc aatacacgct gcgccagagc gccgagcagg ccgactggat
     3601 catcggtgcc ggcttgttga tgcccggcat caagggcgtg ggcctgcgct cgatgcaggc
     3661 gcccggcagc gcgtccgatg accccgcccg gggcaaggat ccgcagccgg ccaccatgac
     3721 cggctatgtc gacacgcaca aggacgatgg cggcgtgcat tacaactccg gcattcccaa
     3781 tcacgcgttc tatcgtgccg ccgtcgcgat cggcggtgct gcgtgggaaa aggccgggcg
     3841 catctggtat cgcgcgctga ccggcggcga actcgcgcca gtgtggacgt cgccaccttc
     3901 gccgcgctga ccgtcaatgt ggccagggcc gactacggcg ccaacagcag cgaaaccgca
     3961 gcagtgcagc aagcctggcg cgacgtggat gtgctcgcat gagcccacaa cggcccccag
     4021 tggaaacggg cgcgaccctg cggctggcac gcgagggcgg cgtagcggca tttcccgcca
     4081 tgcgccgcga gcgccagctg gcgatggatg cgctggacga tgcgcagcgg ctgcaattac
     4141 gtcgcgtgct ggatcagtgc atggcacacg cgctgccggc cccgcaggcc ggtggtgacg
     4201 accgccgcta tttcagcatc gtgtgggacg gcgctagcga gccgctgcgc atccccgaag
     4261 aacatgcgcc gaccgaagtc gtgcgactat ggaagcaggg cacgctgtag cgcaggtcga
     4321 cggccgcagt gtgacttgga aggcacagct ctacagcggc gcgtgcgacg cgcggcattg
     4381 gcttcgtaca tcaccgacag acaccgcgcg gtgtctgtcg gtgagcgaat gtggtccagc
     4441 tgcggatgcc tgcacccttt aagctgccta gatgctctag ggctgcacag ctggtgatgc
     4501 atagtggcgc gcaccgcgtt agcgcgacgt gcagcgcaca ggtcagtctg aagacatggc
     4561 ggtctcaact tgcaagtgca acacgtgagt tgaattgagc gatctcttct tccagcgcct
     4621 ggtttggggt cttccagcca agcgtctgcc gtggccgggc gttcatcagg tcggcgacgt
     4681 tgttgagata ctcctggctg gccttggaca agtccacgcc tttgggcatg aactggcaca
     4741 gcaggccgtt ggtgttctca ttgctgccgc gctg
//
LOCUS       Sequence_4             13796 bp    DNA     linear
ACCESSION   Sequence_4
VERSION     Sequence_4.0
KEYWORDS    .
FEATURES             Location/Qualifiers
     unparsed_commen 1..13796
                     /identifier="0"
                     /unparsed comment="jcf7180000043912_pilon"
ORIGIN
        1 cgagggcttc tccgcgatca ggtagcgcag cgtgcgcttg cgcttcattt cctcgcgctt
       61 ctcaagcccg gtgtagccgc tgtccccgca caccgtgtct tccttgccgt gcagcagctt
      121 gtgcgcttgc gtgatatcgg ccacgttggc cgctgtggat tcgacgtggt gcaccagccc
      181 ggagtcatcg tccaccccga tgtgcgcctt catcccgaag tcatactgat tccctttctt
      241 ggtctggtgc atgtccggat cgcgctcgcc ctgcttgttc ttggtcgaac tgggcgccgc
      301 aatgatcgtg gcatccacga tcgtcccgcc ccgcagactc tgccctttac gcgacaggtg
      361 cgcgttgacc cgattgaaca gcttgcgcgc cagatcatgc cgctccagca gatgccggaa
      421 gtggagaatc gtcgtttcat ccggcacctc gtccagcccg ccgatcttcg cgaagcggcg
      481 catcgacacc gtgtcgtaca gcgcttcttc cgccgaggga tcgctcagcg cataccactg
      541 ctgcaaaaag tggatgcgca gcatcgtttc cagccgatac ggctgtcgcc ccggctgccc
      601 cgactttgga tagtgcggct cgatcagcgc cagcaggccc ttccacggca cgacctggtc
      661 catctcggcc aagaacacct cacgccgcgt ccgcttgcgc ttgccgttgt actccgcgtc
      721 gccgaaggtc agttgcatcg tcgtcgtcac gttgcgtctg tgcgattgtc gcaggatcag
      781 ggggaggtgt tcagagtttc cccaagggtg acggcgcagt gctgggcgtg ctggcggcca
      841 tcgacgagaa cgagattgcg ctcgccaagc aggccatcga acaggatctg ggcggtgcca
      901 ctggcgacgt tgcacagcag atgctgcacg accaagaagc gaatcttgaa cagaccaagt
      961 cgcttggcgc agccgagagc ccgcgtgccc aagctatgcg cgccaaggac aaggcggcag
     1021 tggaagcgct gtccaaaacg ctgaccttgc ccgatggcaa ggacgcgtac cgcaacgcgt
     1081 tcatgcgcac catggtcatc gaccatggcg acaccatcaa gattatcgat tcggaactgc
     1141 tgcccgccgc cgaaagcgcg ccggtcaagc aggatctgga acagacccgc cgcgtggtct
     1201 cggcgcattt cgaacgcgcc cacgcggtgt cttcgtccag gtaagcagcc gactgcgctg
     1261 caccctgcaa acgcgccggc ccgtccggcg cgtttgcgtt tagcggccag cacaagccgc
     1321 cgcctgccag gtgcttcgcc ttgcagcgcg atggcagcgc acggctgcat gcccgtgcta
     1381 gcttcacctc gcttggcttg atcctggcct atcgtgatgc atcgattcgg cccaggagcc
     1441 ctccatgcat ctgctcatca ctggcggcac cggcttcatc ggccaagcct tgtgcccggc
     1501 attgctgcag accggctgtc aggtcagcgt cctgacccgt gacgtgcgac gcgcccagcg
     1561 caccctgccc ggcgtcactg cagtggagac gctggatggg gtgcgggccg atgcagtcat
     1621 caacctggcc ggcgagccgc tggctgcagg ccgctggacc gatgcccgca agcagcgctt
     1681 ccgcaaatcg cgcctgggca tcacccgcca cttgcatgcc tgggtcgcgc agcaaccggc
     1741 cgcgcaacgc ccctcggttg tgatttccgg ctcggccgtg ggctactacg gcgaacgggg
     1801 cgataccgca ctgaccgaag ccgagcccgc cggcgatgac ttctctgccg tgctctgccg
     1861 cgactgggaa gccgaagcca acaccatcgc cgcgctcggc ccgcgtgtga gctggatacg
     1921 caccggtatc gtgctggatc gcgatggcgg cgcgctggct cgcatgctgc cggcattccg
     1981 tttcggcggc ggcgggccgt tcggcgatgg ccggcactgg atgagctgga tccaccgcgc
     2041 cgatatggtc gccctcttgc tgtggctgct gcagcacggc gagcacggcg cctacaacgc
     2101 gactgcgccc aatcctgtca ccaacgcaga atttgcgcgc acgctggccc atgtactgca
     2161 ccgccccgcc ctgctggcgt tgccgagcgg catgctgcgg ctgggctttg gcgagatggc
     2221 cgatctgttg ctgatcagcc agcgcgtcct gccgcaacgc gcgctcgatg ccggctttcg
     2281 ctttcactac acccacctgg accctgcgct gcgcgccatt ctgcagcgat aggcagcggc
     2341 cgggcccctg ggcagacggg aatcgaacgg cgcgccgggc ctggcccacg caccgcctgg
     2401 gcgtgcagca atagttgcct gaaccccatc cctgaccgtg ctgcggatcc cggactgccc
     2461 cgtgcccggt ggaacaccta tgcacctgct cgttgtcgaa gacgacacca tgctggccaa
     2521 cgccatctgc gacggtgtgc gtcagcagtc ctgcgccatc gaccatgtcg ggttcgtaca
     2581 ggtgagtgat gacggcccga gagcgcacag gcctctattt tcgagcggtt ttatcgcgtg
     2641 cccggcaacg aggtgcaagg cagcggaatc gggctgtcag tggtggccgg catcgcacgg
     2701 ttgcacgggg cgaccatcga aaccggcgaa ggcaacgatg gacgcggcct ctgcgtgcgc
     2761 gtggtgtttg cctgcgaccg tcccgtcggc gcggtcggaa atcagctgcc cgcagtacag
     2821 tgcgaggcac tacgcaacca aacgtctgcg cagccacggg gctggcgcgg ccggtgctcg
     2881 gtgcggcata ccggcggcgg tacgtggaag gcgcgggtgt gcaagcacgg gcccagcgcg
     2941 ataagcgcgg tgtgacctat ctgacgcgta cattgccgct cctgggcgcc tctacagcca
     3001 cttggggacc ggtcgctgca ttttggcagc cgctctcagt cgattggatg cggtaggcct
     3061 tgcgacattg actgcatgcg tcatgcctct gtgcatcgca atgctccggc gatactgtcg
     3121 ggcagtgcgc tcgcgcaatg cagcgtcatc accgtgttcg ctgccttggt ccatggcatt
     3181 ccatcctccc accgggacat tgtcgccctg catcggggaa aaggtgcccc gcaggggcgg
     3241 atgagcgtag gtgcgaagca gcgtgacgct tggcgatcga agcatcgtgc cgttgaacga
     3301 cacgtgtggc ttcgccccgt accctcaccc caacccctct cccgcaggag aggggcttca
     3361 gatatcactt gcatcacgtg tccgcgtggc gtcctgcgcc gtagcgttac aacctcagcg
     3421 cgcgacgcgc tttgccgcct ttttgcccac tgccttgcgg gcagcggtgg tcttggccac
     3481 agcacgcgtt gccggggtct tggtgacctt ggcggctttc ttcaatgcgg ttttggtcac
     3541 ggccttcttg agcggagctt tcttcactgc ggcctgtttg gttgcggtct gcttggcggc
     3601 cggcgccttc ttggccacgg gcttggctgg cgtcttggca acagacttct tcgctgctgc
     3661 cgacttggcc gctgccttct tcgctgccgt gcgcgcgttc accgttgcaa cagcggtctt
     3721 gcgcgctgcg ctcttggcag cggtcttggc gctcagtgcg gccgcttcgg ccttggcgtt
     3781 ggctttggca atttccagct tgcgcttggt gttggccttg gtgtcggtga tcttcttctt
     3841 ggccgcggcg ctggtgctgc tcaacttttg cttggcggca tcggtggtcg aggtcagctt
     3901 ctgtttggca gcatctttgg tggcgaccag cttgtccttg gcagcgtcct tggttgccgt
     3961 cagcgaacgc ttggtcttgg ccacgctgcg cttgactgcg gtagccgcgt caccggcctt
     4021 cttggccaca gtcttttcga ccttgactac agccttgcgc gctttgacca cacgcgtctt
     4081 gacctcttcc accgccgtgc ctgcagcctc ctgcacgctg gcgaccgcct cgctggtggt
     4141 actggcgatg gtctcggtca actcgttggc ggtgctcttt acgctatcga cggcgtcgga
     4201 cagggttgcc gttacaccat tgccgttgct catagaccct cctaagggcg tcagtgcggg
     4261 aaaccgggcg atgcgcgacc gcacgcaaca tgctgaacag gcatcggatg aagcggacgc
     4321 tacgccgggt ccgacaggct gtcaacgcaa tcgggccaag ggatgcgcgg cactttcacc
     4381 agcagttaaa ttgcgcgcag gcactctcgt tcagcttgat ttacgcagtc agacgcccca
     4441 ttcctcttcc accgcgcaac ccggaatccg ttccatgcga ccgctgccca ccttgctgac
     4501 tctctcactg gccgctgcct tcggcggatt tgccgccacc ggcatcaatg cctggctcga
     4561 taaccgtgcc caagccacgc cgccgagcaa tgccgccttt accctgccca cgaccgccgc
     4621 gttgccggcc gcagtcgccg gccagccggt gccgtcgctg gcgccgatgc tgcagcaggc
     4681 gatgccggcg gtggtgagcg tcaacaccaa acaggtggtg cgcgtgcgca acccgttctt
     4741 caacgatccg atcctgcgcc ggctgtttcc agaggtgcca caggaccgca tcaacgaatc
     4801 gctgggctcg ggcgtgatca tcgatgcgca aaaaggctac gtgctgacca atcaccacgt
     4861 catcgaaaat gccgacgatg tgcaggtaac gctgggcgac ggacgcacgg tcaaggccga
     4921 cttcatcggc tccgatgccg acaccgatat cgcgttgatc cgcatcaagg ccgacaacct
     4981 caccgacatc aagctggccg acagcaatgc gctgcgcgtg ggcgattttg tagtggcgat
     5041 cggcaacccg ttcggcttca cccagacggt cacctcgggc atcgtctcgg cagtggggcg
     5101 cagcgggatc cgcgggctgg gctatcagaa cttcatccag accgatgcct cgatcaaccc
     5161 gggcaactcg ggcggtgcgc tggtcaatct gcaaggccag ctggtgggca tcaacaccgc
     5221 cagcttcaat ccgcagggca gcatggccgg caatatcggc ctgggcctgg cgattccgtc
     5281 caacctggcg cgcaacgtgg tcgagcaact ggtgaccaag ggcgtggtgg tgcgcggcac
     5341 gctcggcctg gaaacccaga accttaccca acagatgctg caggggctgg gcgtggattc
     5401 gttgcgcggc gccttggtga cgcgcgtgtt gcctggttcc gcagcggccg ccgcaggcgt
     5461 gcaaccgggc gatgtggtgg tggcggccaa cgaccagcgc gtggacagtg ccgaggcgct
     5521 gcacaactat gagggcctgc aagccgttgg cagcgcggtg accttggaca tccgtcgcga
     5581 tggcaagccg ctcaagctca aggccacgct gaaagagcag gaccgcgccg tgaccggcga
     5641 catgctcgac ccgcgtttga ccggcgccac cttcgtagac ctgcccgaat cgctgcgtca
     5701 gtccggcatc accggggtga tggtgagcga ggtcaaacgc ggtggtcgcg ccgcagccaa
     5761 tgggttggtc accggcgatg tgatcgtggc cagcagcgtg ggcgagttcg ccgatcttgc
     5821 cagctggcgc gccaatttcc agcgcaaacc gcagcaactg gtggtgcgca tcctgcgtgg
     5881 caacgcgcag tacgacgcgc tgatgcgttg acacgatgtg tacccgcaag tgcatccact
     5941 aacgcctcct acaccccccc gatgctattg ctactgctcg accgcacgtg agtggcggct
     6001 gccatcaatg accgaaggag atatcgcatg agccccacca ataccgatca gctgagggaa
     6061 aacctgagcg aagccggcac ccacctgaag tcggccgcca gcgccgccgg cgaagccgtc
     6121 aagggcgcca ccagcgctgc tggcgatgaa ctcaagctcg gtcgcgccaa cgtcaaggcc
     6181 gaactgtccg acaccgcgct ggccgggatg gccgctgccg agttcggcgg cgcagctgcc
     6241 aaggaacaga tcgacgtgtt ggttgccaag ggcaacgatc tgctggaaag cgccaccgac
     6301 ctgatccgcg agcgtccgct cgctgccttc ggcgtcgcct tcgccgccgg ctgggtgatc
     6361 gccaagctgg cacgcagcaa cgacaactga gtcgtgagcg atcaggcctc tacagctgcc
     6421 ggagccgacg cgcctgacgc gcatgcggaa acgccaggac tggacgaaag cgtccgcgcg
     6481 gtcggcgctg ccggccgcgc aacgctgagc tcggccaaag acaccagccg cgccttgcgc
     6541 cggctggtgt cggccgattt gcaactggca cgcagtgcgt tcgggcgcgg cctggcctgg
     6601 gcgtgtgtgg ccgtcgtgtt cggtgcgtcc tcatggctgc tgttggccgg tgcgatcatc
     6661 gccttgctgc aacgtgccgg gctgtcatgg ttccaggcga tgttcttcac ggcgttggca
     6721 agtctgctgg taaccggcat cgctgcatgg cgggtgttct tctacttcga ccacaccggc
     6781 ctgaacgcaa cacgccgtca gctcatcaag ttggggattt tcgatgaccc cagccaggat
     6841 gaagatgcca cgacgtctgc ccgtggagca cgcacatgaa gtttggaacc ttacgccagc
     6901 gcgttgaacg cgccgagttg ctggtggacg gacgcgcgca agagacgcgt ctgcattgga
     6961 gtcaattgcg ccaaacctgg cgtgcaggct ggtcgccgct gcgcatcgtg acggttggct
     7021 tcgggctggg atttgtcacc ggtcgcaacg agccacaggc cgcgctgggc agcatcgccg
     7081 gcaagcttgg cggcattcca aagattttgc agatgatcag tacgatctct gcgctgttca
     7141 ctgcgcagcg cgcgcaggaa gcctgcgagc aggccgaagg tgcagcagac aatgccgaag
     7201 aagttgcgtc cgatccacct gttgcggtgg tgcaggtccc ggtcgatcgc gcagcctgat
     7261 tgggtgatgt tttcgacggt ggcgagcagt ttgctgtgcc gccgtgctga gtggcggccg
     7321 gtgaagaacc gcatcagcca tgtaccgaac cggcgcagcc gattaagagc ggctaacaac
     7381 acgactgcgc tcaccggcag gcgggcgcgg ccggtggccg gaagcggcat ataccacgcg
     7441 tccactgcgg ttctgagcgc gccgtccgcg cctacatgac cgctgatcgc gacctgtggt
     7501 tagccgctct aagcatgcaa ccgacgggtg cgcatgttcg gtccttgcgc tgcgcgcagc
     7561 gctgatgtat tcgacgttgt ggtcatcgaa gaggaccact gctcgatgcg accgactgat
     7621 gatggttgtg ccatcgatat ccgtcgcacg gctgctggct gtatgttgcc aaaccctgtg
     7681 agctttgacg taaatcgagc cccatcagtg gccgctcgat ttcgctttgg ctaacgctcg
     7741 tgtgcctaac gccatgtcgc gcgcaatcgt cgtgctgcca gttaactgcg gagtgacatc
     7801 gccggacgct aggcctctaa tggatgcccc attcccggag tagtacacgc gcccgccgct
     7861 cgatgaagcg gttcgcgttg gcctgcgcct gttcggactc ctgcttggcc tctgcttccc
     7921 cgatgacacc ctcatgcgct tcgtcaagct gagccatcgc ccacgtgatc gccgcatcct
     7981 gcgccgcttt tccctccacg tcgtgcatgg agatgtaggc cttcagtggc ggccacattt
     8041 ccgcacgccc ggtgagttga ttcgtgctgc gcagcagcct ctccctggcc agccccaggc
     8101 cggaattttg aagggcttgc tgcagcaggc ccagtgcggt ctcctggtcc tgcgtgtgca
     8161 tgatgttgtg cttgagcatc tcggcaaacg cggttttgac gtctcctcgc acacggggcc
     8221 cgccatcacc cacttgcgtc atgccatcca tgttgagcgt cttgacggtg tggtcgttca
     8281 agaattggcc gaaggtgctg cggaattcgg gtgatcgaat ggcctcggcc accacctggt
     8341 ccagcagggg catgtcggcc gatgtgatgg atgcgccgaa gatcctggca ttttgcgtca
     8401 ggccttgcgt ccacttctca aaacgctcgc ccaggtcggc atcgacactg cgcaacacgc
     8461 gcgtgaactc ggggacgcgg ttccacgacg ccccggcctg ttgcgccgcc ggcacggacg
     8521 cgtgtcgtct cctgtcggca agccgctgtg ccgcgcgctg cgcgcgttcc gggtcgcgga
     8581 tctgctgcaa ttggtctgcc agatgatccg acaccttaat gtcgcagcga tcgggcagtc
     8641 gtgccagcca cggtggaagg gtctgcaggc cagtgccgcg caggtccagc agttgcagct
     8701 gggccagatc ccccacgctg ccgggcagct gccgcagcgc agcgcaactt ttcagcgaca
     8761 gttccgtcaa gccgcgcagt tgaccgatgt cctcaggcaa gtgcgccagc cggcggttgg
     8821 acgacaggtc gagtttcttc agccgatgca gctgcgtgag gctgcctgga agctgctcca
     8881 gcttggaatt cgatgccaac tccagtgacc tgagcccctg catgaggccg atgttttcag
     8941 gtaactcgcg aaaatgcgac gagtgcgaca cgcgcaaacc ggtcaaccgg ctcagttcaa
     9001 cgatgctggc cggcagacgc gcatagtgcc cgccacctag cgcgaggctg cgcagaccct
     9061 gcatgcgccc aaggtctgcg ggcaattcgt ccaaggggac catcatcaat tgaagggttc
     9121 tgagattgga caggcgcgtc aacgagggtg gcagtgtttt cagctcctgc gcgccagaga
     9181 tctgcaaatg gtggagctgg ctcagctgtc ccaggctgtc tggcagcgac tgaaccccgg
     9241 tatagagcag catcaatttc tgtagcgcgt cgagccggcc gatcgcgtca ggtagcctcg
     9301 tggcagggag gccgtcgaca agaagttcgg tgctgcggcg ggtcgctgca cggcgtattg
     9361 cttctgcggc gctttgcagt acatcccgcg acgtatctct cgacccgtcg tgcaggttgt
     9421 agcccgttgg gatccgttct gccatcggta ggctttgcgc aagccaatcg tcgatgtcgt
     9481 gctcgatgct gcgcggtggt gcagaagagg cgcccgcgag tgcctccggc tgactcgacg
     9541 gatgcaaagg cgatcgggag aagcgccctt gcgccgcatt tctgggcgtc gacgtgtctg
     9601 ccgctgatct gctttcgcgc cgtcgcggcc gcgcgagcag aggactcagc aagccctgtg
     9661 cgggtgaagg ttgccgtgaa ggcctgtctt gcgcgggcgc ttgatcggcg ttgtccgttt
     9721 gcgggcgaga gcgcagtagg cgatttatat tgaacatgga gatacaccct gcttggtcgg
     9781 ctggctgcag cgctaaagag tgcaggctac tgaaagaatg caggctactg cgatgcgact
     9841 gccatcgccg catcaaagtg aagaggctgt atcgcttggc gaatcagttt tttcttgcac
     9901 aggcgcagct gtgctgcatc tctcatcacc gacagcggtg attgttcggc gttcgacgtc
     9961 atcggctgtc agcgtgatac acacgctggc aacggcgatc gatcagatga cgcgccgcat
    10021 cgttcgcaac gcaatctcca cgcgcatcga cggtcttcat tgccaggatg tcgatgctcc
    10081 cgggagagct tctggcatcc cgtcgcctgt tcgccaaggc acatggctgc agcggcgcag
    10141 gaacgtgcct ccaggcacct ggaggcacgt tcatacgaac gtcggcaagc gataccgcaa
    10201 cacatcggca tgatgttgca gcacgtcgtg acgaccgacc ggcgttgctt caacgcttac
    10261 cttcccgagc accaacgccg gcggcaagac gcctaacgca acctcgctgt ggtaagcgcg
    10321 ttatctgcga cgtatcctga cattgcgcag attctgccgc acgtctccct cgaagttgtc
    10381 ggcgatgcct gtggggataa tctgcttacc caccggggcg ccgccggcgt tgtccagctt
    10441 ctggtggatc tctccgtcct tctgcttgtc cagctgatat tcttcgtagt gcaagcccgc
    10501 catgacgggc ttcttgagaa tttcagtcga tttactgatg gtgctgccgg ccacgtagcc
    10561 ttttgcgaac gcagcggcgc tgggccgttc ggccgcggtt ttacctgcgc ctttggcagc
    10621 tccctttgca gttcctttgg ccgcgccctc ggcggcttcc ttggccccga ttctggccgt
    10681 gggtccaccg actgctccaa ccactgcccc ggccatgttg atgccggcca gcttcaaggc
    10741 aagcgacatg tcgccacctt gaatcgcagt gtcgaccacc tgcgccgcct gcgcctcgct
    10801 ctccaatgca atcgccgccg catcggcaat ctcgccgatc acgggaattc cgttcaatgc
    10861 gctgagcccg accgacatcc agtccaggat cttactgtcc cacttgagga actcatgcag
    10921 gccctgttgg aacgtgccga catccttttt gggcttcttg atcgccggcg gatcgtcctt
    10981 gcccatcagc atgtccgcga cggccttttg ctgatcgggc gagctcgcct cgtgcgtggc
    11041 cggcgtgttc acggtcttgt tggctgcact catgtggtca tagaactgcc ggaaatcgtt
    11101 ctggctgatc ttgcccgaat cgacgacatg gccgccgccg aagaagtgat ggggtttctt
    11161 gtagccggtg atcgagttgt tcaacaagcc gaacagcagc ggatcggacg ccaactgtgt
    11221 tgcggcctct ttgaccgccg ggtcggcctt gttgtccttg gagatcgcgt cgagcttgtc
    11281 gcgcgtgagt tccttgccgt cgccgtagaa cgcgtcctga tgactgttga tggtgtccag
    11341 cgtcttctgc tcgtccgcag tcaggtgcat ctcggaggtg gacttctgca ggaagtccgg
    11401 cgtgctcatc gtgccggcgt ctcctgaaaa ttccttccac tcgtccggat gatcgcgaaa
    11461 atattgagca gccgcgatca actgcggtgg gcacttgccg gtcttgctgt cgccatcgac
    11521 gatcttggcg aattcgtcct cactcaggtt gccgggcaga tagtcggaat agcgatacat
    11581 ctcgcgcagg gcatcgcttt tggtcatgac cgacgccttg gttttgtcgg ggctatcgga
    11641 tgcgatgtag ttctgcgtgt agctctttgc cttcttgtcg ttgtattcgg caatctgcgg
    11701 atggtagtac gagaagtctg tgaggtcctg cgccttgatc ttgccgccgc acttgccgtc
    11761 cttctgcgag ccgatggcga agaacaaccg cggatccttc tgcaatcctt tcagcgcttt
    11821 cttcaagtca ggctgcgtcg acgggtcgtt gatcttggca tccagctgat cgaaggacag
    11881 cgagtcgacc tggtccttgt gccgatccag aaccgaaaca atctccagtt cggattgatt
    11941 gagctggccg tcgttccagg taaccgtcga gccctccgcc gcctgtggcg ggttggaccc
    12001 cttgatgtcc ttgggattga actcatcgtt ctttccgccc aggtccttga cctgcggatg
    12061 tgaatcagag aaatcccaca gatcctgcgc actgaccttg ccgccgcact tgccgtctcc
    12121 ctgagaaccg atcgcaaaga acaatcgcgg gtcctgtttc aggccctgca atgcagcctt
    12181 caggtcgggg ggcgtggaag ggtcgttgat cttgtcgtcg agattcttgt actcgatcgg
    12241 catctgatcc ttgtgtgcat tcagcgtcga aacgatctga agctcagact tggtcagcgt
    12301 gccatcgttc caggtaaccg tcgacccctc cagcgccggc ggcgcatcct tccccttgat
    12361 gttcttggga tcgaagtcgt agcccaggga tggccaggag gtgcgctttt cgatcggctg
    12421 ggtggcctgc cagtccgatg cggacatctg tgtgtcagca tcgccgcttg ccgtattggc
    12481 cggcgtatca ccggatgcac tggtttgcgt gttggcctga agggccgcca gcaataggta
    12541 gatttgctga aagatggtat ccatcgtcga tggcaggtcg gagccatcgt tggacgaatc
    12601 cgacccgaac agttccgatg aagacgattc gttggaagag gtgcccagca gttggctggg
    12661 gttgctcccg gtagaaagca tgttgagcga catataggcg gcctcgcgaa tgacagaatt
    12721 ggcagagcac cttcgtataa gtttatactt atacggccgc acggatccgc ccatgcggtg
    12781 tagacgtatg ttgcccattt gcgcaacgtg cactctggcc gacgaactat tttggcgaaa
    12841 aaagcgcaaa aatcgtccgg tcgatgcgtt gcctgccggt gctgcttggc gacgacacgt
    12901 gcttcgagat gcagatcatc gtggtgtttc ggcggaacgt gtagcaatta tcagcgttct
    12961 gtcacacggc ggccgccccc cagtctcgga ttgtgacggc tgttctgact gaagtcttgg
    13021 acctgctgaa aggggctttc acggaacctg gttgcatgac atttcttcta tttcccgact
    13081 ggagcggtga atcacggcca tgaagcgtgt tgggatcatc tggttcgcta gatggggctt
    13141 gcactgaatc aaagcgatgg cgaacgctaa cgctgatgaa gtgcgcagat agtgaatacc
    13201 tcattaattc cactatgtta caaataatcg tacctttgtg ccactatggg aagaccttca
    13261 ggccgcgcgg gagagctgtg ttgaatagga cactggaagt gcgttttgaa cagtaccggg
    13321 aagtagttgc tgccgccctg tcccatgcgg atcgcaaaca gcccgcacac tggtacctga
    13381 aggggttgct actgcctgga gggcgcaaga gcgtggagcc catggccgcg cgggtgcacc
    13441 cgcagaacgt gcgctcagcc catcaatcga tgcaccatct ggtggccgat gccgactgga
    13501 gcgatcaagc gctgctggcg gcggtggcgg cacaggtgct gccgcccctg agcaggaaga
    13561 gcgcagcgtg tcactggatc gtggacgaca cgggattttc aaagaagggg gtgcattcgg
    13621 tcggtgttgc acgccagtac tgcggccgcc ttggcaagac ggacaattgc caggttgccg
    13681 tgagtttgtc gatcgccaac gaacacggca gcctgccagt gggctatcgg ctgtatcttc
    13741 ccgagcagtg ggctcaggac actgtgcggc gcaagaaggc aggcgttccg gatcag
//
LOCUS       Sequence_5             29540 bp    DNA     linear
ACCESSION   Sequence_5
VERSION     Sequence_5.0
KEYWORDS    .
FEATURES             Location/Qualifiers
     unparsed_commen 1..29540
                     /identifier="0"
                     /unparsed comment="jcf7180000044120_pilon"
ORIGIN
        1 tgaagtcgga gttgggcctg catcactatg aagggcgtaa ctggcgtggt tttcaccatc
       61 acgccagtct gtgcatcgcc gcatacgggt tcttgatgcg cgagcgcctg cgcagtaaaa
      121 aaaactccgt cgcattcaag atgcctgcag tatccaaaag cgcccgcccg cgccggtctg
      181 gccccaatgc aacgtcacca tcccaactcg attgccacgc tggccttcgg actggctagg
      241 cttatcgcca gaagcctccc acactgcccg tgttgcgggg tctcaccgta ccaacggatt
      301 cgtatttagt aacacagtag aattaggtaa tttaaatgcg cccaacttcg tgtatggggc
      361 ggttggttcg ccccgcttcg ttcgggcgcg tatttcaggg caaaacaata tgcggcgccc
      421 tgccggcgcg tcgcaaccca ttgaaatttc cttgaggagt atttcagatg atcttggaat
      481 cgcacaatca aacagcagcg actaccgctt tttttatcgg cctgagcgca tgccttgggt
      541 tacctggtga gcttgcgcag cggctcggcg aaggcgaaac cattctgggc cctgccggca
      601 tgctgtgccg cgtccacacg caggggcagc cgggcgaact gatggccttc ccggaagtga
      661 tcttgcctct ggcggcacgt gagcttggag gcgaggaggt ggtgatgctg ctgtcgctgc
      721 aggagcaact gctgaccgag tatggctggc ggctcacgct ctcggatctc ggcctgctct
      781 gcgtctgccc cctgttgctg gtgcgcacgc ctgaagaggt ggccgctgca ctggaccgcg
      841 ggcaggtggt tgcccgtgtc gtgttggacg cgctggcgac gcaggtcgat acgacgcagg
      901 aggtggcatc atgaaactct ccggcggtat cgaggccgct tccagtagcg gcgcagcctc
      961 gcaccctcct gtagaaccaa cgcaggccga agacgttgat gccccgcggg aagaacacgc
     1021 acagactgaa ccgctttggg gcttgacctc ttccagcacg gcgctgcgca gtcgtcgcac
     1081 atctttgagc ggtcgctcca ggcctcacgc agatgaagaa ggggccacgc tcggcggctc
     1141 acatccgcag tcgtcgcaat cgtcgggcgc cagattttac accgcagagg tcgtgtccca
     1201 agtccaggaa atcaacgcac cggctgtacc tgccgccgcg gcgacctatg ccgagcgcag
     1261 cacggcggcg gccgccgagg tgaaagcgca gctacgcgcc cgtctggacg ctctgccatt
     1321 tgctgcgccc tcgaaagagc agaccgccct gcaggcgagc tatctggaat gggctgacgc
     1381 acgcgtgcag gaacgcatca ctgccttcgg gccggatgcc gggtaccaag ctgtcggtga
     1441 catgaagaca gcgggcacaa aagcggcatt gccgattgcc taccaatgtc tacggtcgtt
     1501 cattatcggt gcgatgcgta atccggtcgg tctggcgacg ggtgcggcct atgcggcccg
     1561 gcgcccgatt ggcgcggagg agctgagtac ggtgatggtg tcgggtgtcg cggcggggtc
     1621 ggcgtcctat atcagcgata ctttgttgat cccggcaatg gaccggcgca cgcgcgttgc
     1681 caacatgccg aagtttcagg ccgtcgaccc caaaatcctg gcgccagatc caccaccggt
     1741 cattctggaa gtgaccgctg aaggcaagcg cttcacgcgt ccgggcgata acgatgcgcc
     1801 gacgcttgcc gaactcaagg cccagaccta cgaccgccgc ctggagatca cgcagctcca
     1861 atcgaacctg gacgacaagt cactcaatac cttgttgctc aagccagtga tcaacggaat
     1921 attcaatgcc gcgcgccgga ctggtggtaa tccggatttg ctgacgcctg ccggccagct
     1981 ggggttcagc gcactcgcca ttggcggcgc cggaatcgtt caaaagacat tgcttgagac
     2041 aggcaaagct gtggcacgga ccggccaaat gagtgtcccg gatctagttg gcggagagca
     2101 acggctgaat ctgttcgcat tggcgttgcc cgacaaagag cgccggcctg cacaatggtc
     2161 cgacgccgtg catttcccgc ctagatattt gctggacacc ggaaaggaag cgttggcgtt
     2221 ggcaaggcag ggcatcaaca gcgcaaacgc gatcgccacc acgacccgcg acctgttgac
     2281 ccgccacatg ctgagcaatg tcatttccag cttcgcctcg atgggggctg cgcgcatcat
     2341 cacagcgccg ttgcgtgggg ggagtcacac acgtgttgct ggcgaagccg ccaattccag
     2401 ggctgtggtc gcgcagcagg ccgtgcaaac cctgttcaac gatacgttat ggaatgcgct
     2461 caaggccaag aatggcacca atacctccca ggcggcgcgc ctggacaacg aacgtgccgt
     2521 gcttgcagcc aagcatcaac gcacaatcga acaaaccatc gaggccctgg ccgagcccgt
     2581 gggtcaggcg atcgccacgc tttcggatca gacacgtgcc atggaggagg ggatgcgcgt
     2641 cgcgcctggc gcttggctgc gtggccagac actgcgtacc gccctgcagg cattgcttaa
     2701 agagatccgc gcgcagtccg tctcgatcgc gaccatcgat gcggtacgca ctgcactgcg
     2761 cgaggagggg gggcaaacgt ctagagccgt gccccccgac gcggccacgc atgcactgga
     2821 tggtcagctg caaacgctca agcgtgcact gcatgacagc gaagaactcc gccagtggca
     2881 aagcgggcga gcatgagcgc tcagctgccg cattgatact caggagtgtt gtacaccgct
     2941 gccacagacg tcactgtcgt cgcgtctgtg gcagaggtgg tggtgtctgg cagcttagag
     3001 cggcgaacaa aacgtagcga gcagctgtca ggtgggtgcg gacggcgcgc tcagaaccgg
     3061 agggtccgcg tggtacatgc cgattccgcg caccggccgc gcccgcctgg cggtaagcgc
     3121 agtcgttttg ttggtcgctc tcagccgttg ccagtcatga tggaatacca cggccacaca
     3181 cctcgcgccg cgtcgtaggc cgctcactgc acgaggcagg cagtgcactg cgactcggtt
     3241 gctgtgccat ggctgatcgg tgcagctgca gccatgattg atgctgcggc aagatgccaa
     3301 caggcctgta tcaggcgcgc aaccacagat agttgcccgt cgcgattcct tcgaacatct
     3361 cgtcgtgcgc aacgaagata ttattgttcc agtagcggcc atgctcggcg tagtgggcaa
     3421 gcagatcgca tatccacgcg ccatccacgt cgtcgtccag cggtacccgt acgattagca
     3481 cgataacgcc gttatcgttc aatccaagct gtgcctggtc ctgcgcatac actgaaagat
     3541 tggcttcgag cagaagccta aaaacggtca atgtccgccc ggcaggtggt aacccgtaag
     3601 cgatgcgtaa atacagtgct tcttgctgtg cgtcgtctcc tggctgtggt gtcggcaggt
     3661 gcagatagac ctcaaagccc tctacccaaa gcacacgccg actaagcacc gactccacat
     3721 ctggcaagtc cagtgactcg cacatctgtc gaacgatggt ttcgaatcgc gcgctgctca
     3781 tccttggtga gacatgaaca gggcccccta caagccctgc gcatgtctaa gcccattact
     3841 ggccaacgag ctgcttagcg ttgtcgcccg ccttgccgat gaacttgttg agtgccacgt
     3901 tgaagtcaag atcgtttttg agctgcgtga tcttgttgtt catggacttc tgagcctcgt
     3961 ccgaggcact catgtcgccg agcaacgaac ccatctgccc gttcgagcca gagagtgcag
     4021 aagcaccgga gattccattg gccacacctc cggtatagcc atccataccc tgttggaagc
     4081 gcgaattaag tgagctgatt tgcggaagta tttccataac aagactccta cgtagtgaac
     4141 gtgtaatggt gcgcctgtcg gcgcgttttg cttggtcgaa gcgaccaaga aatcgattta
     4201 ccgcatattt gcgatatgcg cgacgatgtt gcgcgctgca gtgatgccgt catgcaggac
     4261 gttgaagtcg ctgcgcgcgg cctggtcgct cgccgcagac cagtgcccgc gaatctgttg
     4321 cgcagtggca tcgagcgctg tgtccacgtt gcgcagccgc tcgccggaca gatccgccgc
     4381 cttggtctgt agaatcttgc tcatatcctg agtgaccgca tcggtcattg catcgaacat
     4441 ggtgggctct cattgcgccg cttgctgcgg cagggatgtc atgtgcttgg taccatccgg
     4501 cgtttcgaca tagtgcaggt catcggcgag caatgccgcg tcgtaattat ccggtgtttt
     4561 tatggacggg tcttgctggc tgatctccac gtgcagcgcg cggacctcgg ggcccaggtc
     4621 gctgcggacg tcggcaatcc ggcggcttgc acgttctgcg tagtcgctgc tgccggaaac
     4681 cgagaaaacg ccattgccct cgtaacgtac gctgagggcg gggtcagcca gggtgtcgcg
     4741 cagcgtcgcc accacctcgt ccaccacggc cacgttgacg gcaacgcccg ggtgatagcg
     4801 acgcacctgc gcacgcaagc gtgcagcatc ggcgctgctt ggcaccaggc cttcgatcag
     4861 cacgcgcgtg ccgacctgtg caacatgcgc ttcgcgaaag cccagctgct tcaataaacc
     4921 tttggcctga ttgacggcag tttccggatg ttgccgggcg gcagcatcgg acagaaacgc
     4981 gggctgcaac gaggggagca acgccgcggc tgcaagtgct agcacggcgc ccaccgcagt
     5041 acgcacgatg ttgcgcctgg acgtgcgcgg cgctggtggc ggtgctgggg aaagcagccg
     5101 ctccagcaac gccacatcgt ccggccaatc ggcaccagca tcgccaacac atagcaccaa
     5161 cgggccgaag cgcactggct gaaacgcaac gaaggacgtt tctggcaacg tgtcgctgct
     5221 atagcggatc tgcccatctt ggtctacctc gatactgagt gagcaaccag gccaatcgtc
     5281 tattcgtata tcggtttggg gatcactccc cagggtgtag cgacctggtg ccaaatctaa
     5341 tcgtgcgcct gcgtgggttc ctgtcagtac gcgaagctgc atggtcatgg gcgaacctcc
     5401 tgagccgcct gttctggttg ctcaatcaga agtgtgttca gacgtgtgat ggcatgtcta
     5461 cgatcgacct gtctgcgcgg tttttccgca ttcagcaata tcagtggaag cagtagatga
     5521 aaattgcgta gcgctggcac cggttccaac tcggatggca tcaactccag taatcgggtc
     5581 cgcaaggtct gcaggttttc cgccgcggtg gccttgtcgt acgagctcag atgctcgcgc
     5641 atcaacctcc agaccgtctc agtcaacggg gcgacggcag gatgcgaaac gccgatggcg
     5701 cgcagttcga caagcgcagc agccagcgcg tctcgcttgg ccactggatc ggcgtcgcgc
     5761 ctggccacgt agcgattgag aatcgcgtcg atgcacgtgc gtatgctgtc ggtcacctgc
     5821 cttggagcgc caccgtgcca cggaccggcc tgcgtgtcgt cggtatgcgt gttgcggtca
     5881 ccgccgtgct ggtcgctctg gccatgctcc cggctctggg ccggagcgat cgccacgctc
     5941 acccgtccgc gcagtgcgca ctcgcgtttg gcttcgatct cttcctgctc gttggcgtcg
     6001 aattcatcct cgtggccgtc cagcgaccgg ttcccgcgtc gtcgcctgcg cggtggagca
     6061 gggcgcagac gggttgctct tgccgcaatg tcggcaggcg accctgcgct ggtgcttgcc
     6121 gcatcggcat ggtgatcggc atggtgatgc gagccgccat gctcggtgga aaccgagggc
     6181 tgcaagggac cgggcgagat gcgacggatc atgggaacgc cgcctgcatc aatgcctgac
     6241 cgaactgcat gatggccgag gcaccccacg gcgctgtcac ggcaatggcg gccaccacca
     6301 ccaccagctt gagcgcgaac gagatcgatg cgtcctgcag cgacatcact gcctggacga
     6361 aggcgatcag cagcccggtc agcgcagcga caccgaccac cggcaaggac acctttaggc
     6421 agagcagcaa ggcttcggag gtaaatcgca ctagatcgtc gtggtccatg gcgtcaccga
     6481 tagctcagaa ccaggccatg aatcagcatc gaccagccgt ccatagcgac aaacagcagc
     6541 agcttgaacg ggatcgccac attggtcggt gtgacctgcg aaaggcccat cgccatcagc
     6601 gcgtttgcca ccaccaggtc gatgacgata aacaccagat acaacagaaa cccgatgcgg
     6661 aaggcttcgg tcaattcgct gagcgtgaat gccggtgcca agataagcaa gtcgtccgac
     6721 ttgagcgtgg tggccttgtc cttgggccag atctgctgtg cagaacgcat gaaaaatgcc
     6781 ttttcgcgct ccggtgtatg cttgaggagg aattgccgaa agggctcccg gcaggcgtcg
     6841 agcagcacca caatgcggct gttatccgac ccggcaccgt agttctgtgc ggccttgaac
     6901 gcctccatgc ccaccggcgc catcacaaag cacgacacca gcaatgcaac gccattgagg
     6961 accatgttgg gcggcacctg ctgcaccccg atcgcattgc gcagcaagcc gagcacgacc
     7021 acgatcttgg tgtaggaggt gaccaccatc gctgcgaagg gcagcaagcc cagcatgatg
     7081 accaccagca gcagcgagcc aacgtcaggc atctgcatgc gtgctctccg acatgctgag
     7141 gatctgcaca ccaagatgtt cgcccactgc cagcaacctg ccggtgccga tggtctggcc
     7201 gtaaacgacc agacggatgt cggcttgatc gaccggcacc gacaactcca ggatctgccc
     7261 gggctgtaaa cccgacaagg tcgatagaga cagcgcaagt tgatccactt ccagttgcac
     7321 cggcagttcc agttccgcca cgttgctggt ggacggcgcg acttcaggct caaacgtatc
     7381 gtgctgcatt gtggggctgg cctccagaat catctgttgc atgttcaagc gcaccgccgc
     7441 acgcaatacc gcgcctccag cgatccccca aagcacttcg ccgctggtga gcgcagccgc
     7501 agccgtgcaa tgcagcaaga catcgccagg tcgcagcgat tgcagcaatg cagctgatgc
     7561 ggtgcgcccg ccgatgcgca ggcgcgtgtt gacgcgcagt gcagccagcc aggctggcag
     7621 ctgcgcgggc gccgcaagtc cgtcaactgc ggcctgcagc gtgtccagca gcgacgcgct
     7681 cgccttcagc gcaattgcat cgagatcgcc cagtgtcata ccgatgccgt ggcagtcgtc
     7741 tggcgttgca tcgcgctcga aggcgatcac ctcggcagca gccaggccga gcggcgcaaa
     7801 cgcgcccaga tgatcggcca gtaacattcc cgcgatcgaa acgcgtagtg cgtcgtcgtc
     7861 ctcgttcaat aacagcgcca ggccgtcgcg cgcagcaatc cgcaaatcca tctggccggt
     7921 atccacctgc aggcgcagga gggccgcatc attgggtgag atgccacggc aatgtgtcac
     7981 gaagccgcat tggcgtccgg cgcgtggatc gccgaacacc ctgcccagct gcgcgcgctc
     8041 ggccgaaacg cgcgtcaacg cctgagagag tgcgcgtgcc gttggagcct ggctctgctc
     8101 ggttagcaag atggagttcc tccaaatggc tttctgtcgc cagtgcagcg ttagacgacc
     8161 tcgatgctga tctggagcgt gctactcagt gttgatgtca gtgcagcctc caggcgctgc
     8221 cttccacacc aaagtacctc gcgcgcgtct ggcgaactgg tattgaagcg aagcgatagc
     8281 tggtgtggcg aaagtcgcaa aaacaacgtc gtctgtgcga cgacctcttg atcgatatcc
     8341 agccacgctt cccagctccc tgcgctgcgc acgggcttgg cgttgcagaa atcggccact
     8401 cgcagcgcga tgtggtcgat cgccatttgg gcgcgttgcg tgcgtatcca ctcggtcgcg
     8461 atctgtcgcc ccacggcgcc attgtcgttg ccttggggcg gctctcggtg tttcggccca
     8521 tcgagacgta atggcgggtc cgtttgtacg ggcgcgctgt cacgcgcctc agtgaagcgc
     8581 tcctcggcat caggctccgg tcgatcctcg tcgtcgcact gtggtggcaa caccatgcag
     8641 ggaagcgcga gctctacgct gcgcaggcgc tggcgcagtt gcaggaagct ggaacgctgc
     8701 gccgaccgag ctggcgtggc tggagtcgcc ggccgctgca gtgcgccgct gaccggcagg
     8761 atgcgcacat ggcggagggg cagcttgcgc atcacaccac cactctaccg atcggctgca
     8821 gctgtacctc cgaacccagc tcctggaacg aatagacctg cagccacgtc agccgtgctt
     8881 cgatcatgcg gcgtacatat ctgcgcacgt ccatcgacgc gaccaccgcc atcggatgct
     8941 gcgcctgacc gccaacgatg cgttccacct gttcgacaag ctggttcgcc tgctcgggcg
     9001 gaagtgccag gaaattgccg gccgcggtcg cgcgaatcga ttgcctgatc aattgttcga
     9061 cagcgtggtc gagcatcact gcgggcagct gcccggtgcc tgcggtggcg gtatgcgcaa
     9121 gataacggct gaggtcgcag cgcacatatt cggtcaacat cagaagatcc ttttccttcg
     9181 gcccccatac caccagactc tccagaatgc tcttgatatt gcgcaccgga atcctttctt
     9241 ccagtagacg ccgcaacaca tcggcaatgc gctgggcggg catcgccttg ttgacctccg
     9301 caaccagccc gggatagtcc gcagccacct gctccagcat ccactgcgtc tcctggatgc
     9361 cgacgaacaa gtgcgcccgt gcatgcaggg gcgcgatggc ctgccgggcc agtgctccct
     9421 gcatgtcctc cgtgttctcc agttcggcgc gtgtctcggg gacatcgtga atcaacacct
     9481 cgtattgcat gccttgcagc gactcgctct gccatatcgc gatcccggga aacggcaagc
     9541 ccagcaactc gaccaattga tggcgctcgc tttcgatcgc ctgatccagc cgcgcggggt
     9601 cgagcagagc agccagctgc ggcgacagcc gcatcgacaa cggtgaggcg aagtcaggag
     9661 cggttttgcg aatatgtggc gcctcgcctt tggcaccttt acggctcgtc gaaggcaact
     9721 tgcgctgatc gttgccgctg atgtcgcgtt gcttgcgcca gatcgcatag ccgccggcgc
     9781 cgacggccgc tgccagcagc aggaacagca cggccggaaa gccagggacg aatgcaaagc
     9841 aggccagcag cacgctcgct gccatcagcg ctcgcgcgtt gctggtgagc tgacggccga
     9901 tatcgagccc gagcgagctg agcctggtct cgttttcatt ggccacgcgg gtgatcatga
     9961 cgccggcagc caccgatatc agcagtgagg cgatctgcga caccatggca tcgcccaccg
    10021 acagaatcgc aaagcggtta gcggcgtcgc ccgccgtcat gccgtggtac gtcacgccga
    10081 ccacgatgcc ggccaggatg ttgaccatgg tgatcaccag gccggcgatc gcatcaccct
    10141 tgacgaattt catggcgcca tccatgccgc cgtgcagttg gctttcaatg gccagccgcg
    10201 cgcgtttgcg gcgtgcctca tctgcggtca agttgccgcc acgcaggtcg gcatcgatac
    10261 tcatctgctt gccgggcatt gcgtccaacg taaagcgcgc accgacctcg gcaacgcgct
    10321 cggagccctt tgcgatcacg atgaactgca cggtggtgat gatcaagaaa acgaccaggc
    10381 ccaccaccag attgccgccg accaccaact cgccaaagct ctcgatgata tggcccgcct
    10441 cggcatgcag aaggatcgac ttcgtcgagg cgatattcaa ggacaaccgc agtagggtgg
    10501 tgaacagcag cagggaagga aacgacgaga gtgagatcga gtcgggcaca tacatcgtga
    10561 ccatcaacag caccacgctc agggtgatgt tgatgcccag tagcgtatcg atcatgggcg
    10621 ttggcagggg caggatcatc agcccgatga ccgccaccac caaggcggcg atcgccactt
    10681 cgccgctata agcgaaatac cttgtcgctc gcacgcgatc tcctagcatg gcagggctcc
    10741 attgccgtcg ccgtcgccgt ggtcgcgacc gagtccatcg acccagcgca acaccaccgc
    10801 aaccgtttcg aacaattgct cagggattgc gtcgcccaat tccacctgat acagcgcacg
    10861 tgccagtggc ggattggcaa cgatcggaat gccctggtta tgcgcaaagg cgcgcagttc
    10921 cagcgcgcca tcgtctacgc ccttggcaac gacctgcggc aagccgaagt catcgggctc
    10981 gtaggccaat gccaccgcgt aatgggtcgg gttgaccacc atcaccttgg ccttggcgac
    11041 gcgttggcgg gggtcgccga agaccagttc cttggcgaat tccttgcgtt tgcccttgat
    11101 ttcggggtcg ccctcgcttt ccttgtattc gcgcttctgc tcgtccttgc tcattcgctt
    11161 gtcgcggatg aacagccagt gctgcacgct ccagtctgca gcgccgacca gtatgaacag
    11221 cagcacgccc agtgcgaaga gcatgctcag ggttcgccag gcaatttggg aaatgtcaag
    11281 cggtgtctcg taggcaagcc caatgatcat cggcatgagg gtgcggatac cgacccacag
    11341 caccacgcca atcaggatgg ccttgatgat caacttcagt agattgatga gacttctcaa
    11401 cgaaaaaagt ttcttgaccc cgtttgcggg attgagcgaa tcgaacttgg gcgacaccgg
    11461 cttgagcgag gcgttcaggc ccgtctgaaa cgcaccgcct accaagccag ccaccaggca
    11521 cgcagccagg aacggcagca tcaacagcaa tccctggatg ccgatatggg cgagtgcacg
    11581 gtttatcgcc gttgcatcgc gtgtgttttc cgaaaaatcg aagccgatcc tcgtcaatgc
    11641 gcgcatgtga tcgacgaagt aatcgccggc cgatttcatc accaataacg cgccgaagag
    11701 caccgcggct gcagtgacgt ccgggctgac cggaacttcc ccgtccttgc gcgcatcccg
    11761 cagtttcttc tcggtcggct tctcggtttt ttcttccgac attgccttat ccttccgcga
    11821 tcgcagcgcc cccgattgtg gggagctgtg gtcgagcgat tcgttttcca ggcgaatgtg
    11881 tggatggcct ggcgaagccg gaatgatttg ttcgccagcg acttccgata ttcgcttccg
    11941 gaaggatctg accggcgtgg cgcgcgtagc ttgccccgca tgtacggtcc gcatgccata
    12001 aaaaacgagg tgcagtgtgg agaagattca atgtcccggg tcggtcgtga gtgggctcat
    12061 cgagctgatc acggtcggac tcacccatga aaagattcag gacgctgccg ctgtcctggc
    12121 cgcagtgcga gtactgcggc cagagctgaa agcgctggac acgttcgatg catggatttc
    12181 gatcaagcgc ggcaattacg tggacggtgc gcgcctattg cgcgagctgg agggcgacgc
    12241 cggctccaag cctctgtgca gggccttgta cgcctgctgt ctgttcgcga tgggggaccc
    12301 gtcgtggcat ggcgttgcag acgggctgat cgaagaagac gccgatgccg acgcggtggc
    12361 cttggtcaag gcgctgtccg ggcgaactac cccaacgtcc gcaccggcgg acgtaccggt
    12421 tgaatcgtca gcaccgatgg aagttccgaa ttcgcagtac ctgcgcgcct gagtcacgcc
    12481 agtcccgacc ccataggagt atgtgatgac gctcattcct cctgtccaag cgattgccgg
    12541 caccagtgct gccgctaccc aagcgctgtc gccggtggca gcgcccaatc aggcgcttgt
    12601 gaatcgcttt caagcgctga tgcaatcctc cagccccttg ccgcccgcca tgcagcgggt
    12661 gggtagcccg agcatgatga gccgggtggt cgatgtgcag aacgatggtg tgcgtaccat
    12721 cgccgagcat atcgatgcct tcagcatgca ggcaccgacc atggggctgc aggaaatggc
    12781 agcgcagcag atcaagttga tgcacgagct caccatggtc ggcttcaacc tcaatgtcag
    12841 cgtcggcgtg gcgcaatcgg gaaagaacgc cgtgcagacg ctggtgaaga accagtagta
    12901 tgcgcgcgct gagatacctg gtggtgctgc tggcgctgtt gctgtctgca tgcagtcagc
    12961 agctgtattc cgggctcacc gaaaatgatg cgaatgacat gctcgaggtg ctgctgcatg
    13021 cgggcgtaga cgcgtccaaa gtcacgccag acgacggcaa gacctgggcg gtgaacgcac
    13081 cgcacgatca ggtctcgtat tctctggagg cgctacgcgc gcatgggttg ccgcatgagc
    13141 ggcacgccaa tctcggcgag atgttcaaga aggacgggct gatctcgaca cccaccgaag
    13201 aacgcgtacg tttcatctat ggcgtatcgc agcagctatc gcagaccttg tcgaatatcg
    13261 atggggtgat ctcggccgat gtggaaatcg tgctgcccaa caatgacccg cttgccacct
    13321 cggtaaaacc gtccagcgct gcggtgttca tcaagttccg cgtcggtagc gatctgacca
    13381 gcctggtgcc caacatcaag acgatggtca tgcacagcgt ggagggactc acctacgaaa
    13441 acgtcagtgt cacgctggtg ccgggcggag cggagagcga tgcgcagttg accgcatcgg
    13501 caccgccgag accttcaccg tggccttggg tggtcgggtg tgtggtgacg ttgtgtttgg
    13561 cgggtgcggc ggcgctgtat tggtggccaa acccccaggc cggccgttgg ggcggcttgc
    13621 agcgcctgcg cgagttgacg acgaaaggca aagccgggtg agcgctggat ggacaacacg
    13681 cggatcgaca atgcggcacg atgtgttcag cgctggacgg acgcgttggc gcaactggca
    13741 gaatcgttgg acgccgcacg ggtggcgcat tggcttggcc cggtggcagc gtcggcctgg
    13801 gcagcggcgc ccgtctaccg tcgtatgcgg gtaatccagg cgtggtcagg atggtcggaa
    13861 ttatcgccgt ctgcgctcgg cgtgcacgcg aaccaacttg ccctgctgat gcccgcgcga
    13921 ttggccaatg tcctgatcgc gcgtgcgctg ttctcgcgcg ggttggcagt gcgccggtgc
    13981 atcgagcgcg aacgtctggg ctggctcgaa cagtgtgtgg ggccggccgt gcttgagcat
    14041 gtgcgccaga acgcgtcggc cggcctctcc gtgcccctgt tgccacgcga tgccgatcag
    14101 gcggcgtggg tcggcgacgg ttggcgtcgg atgcaggccg atggcgtctg gtccaacccg
    14161 gttgttgcca agctgctggc gctgtccttg ccgttgggcg ccgcgcaggt ggcgaccgtt
    14221 gcagcagacg gtgcgagcgc tgcattcctg accgcgcttc ccaccctgat gccggaggcg
    14281 tcatgcgtgt ctggttgagg tcaacgcccg acgcgatcgg tctggattgc gatgtcgttc
    14341 cgcgcgaggc gctggcctcg gtgttggcgc tggatgctgc cgctgtcgaa gtgcacgcac
    14401 gctgcgagca ggccctgagc caggcgcagg cacgtgcaca gacgctgatc gaagaggccc
    14461 agcagcaggc cgaggcgatc ctgcacgatg cgcgccaaaa ggccgagcgc agcgcacgcc
    14521 taggatatgc agccggcctg cgacgtcagc ttgatgagtg gaacgaatcc ggcctgcgtc
    14581 atgcctttgc cgccgaaacg gcagcgcacc gggcacgtga gcgcctggct gagattgtgg
    14641 cgcgcacctg cgagcacgtc atcctcggac acgatcccgc ggcgctgtat gcgcgtgcgg
    14701 cgcaggcctt ggaaggtgcc ctggacgagg ccaaagcctt gcgcgtgagc gtgcaccccg
    14761 aggcgctgga cgctgcgcgg cgcgccttcg acgcggccgc caccaaggcg ggctggaccc
    14821 tgcaggtaga gctgtgcggc gatgccgatc tggccgtggg cgcctgcgtg tgcgaatggg
    14881 atacgggcgt gttcgagacc gatctgcgcg atcagctgcg cagtctgcgg cgcgtcatcc
    14941 gccgcgtgtt ggccgcaccc caggagcccg cggatgttgg ctgagacgcc cctgctggag
    15001 acaacgctcg agcgcgaact ggccacgctc gccttcggtc gtcgttatgg aaaggtggtc
    15061 gaagtcgtcg gcaccatgct caaggtggcc ggcgtgcagg tcagcctggg cgaggtgtgc
    15121 gagttgcgcc aacgcgatgg caccttgttg cagcgggccg aagtggtggg cttcagtcgc
    15181 gatctcgcgt tgctggcgcc gttcggggag ctgatcgggc tgtcgcgcga gacgcgcgtg
    15241 atcggattgg ggcgcccgtt ggcggtgcct gttggagcgg ccttgctggg gcgcgtgctc
    15301 gacggcctgg gcgagccatc ggacgggcaa ggagcaatcg cctgcgacac ctgggtaccg
    15361 atccaggcgc aggcaccaga cccgatgcgt cggcggctga ttgaacaccc catgccgacc
    15421 ggtgtgcgga tcgtggatgg cctgatgacg ctgggcgagg gccagcgcat gggcatcttc
    15481 gccgcagcag gcgtcggcaa gagcaccttg atgggaatgt tcgcgcgcgg tacgcagtgc
    15541 gatgtcaacg tgatcgtgct gatcggcgag cgcgggcgcg aggtgcggga gttcatcgag
    15601 ttgattctcg gcgccgatgg tctggcacgc agcgtcgtgg tttgcgcaac ctctgatcgc
    15661 tcatcgatcg agcgcgcgaa ggccgcttac gtcggcaccg ccatcgccga gtatttccgg
    15721 gatcggggcc tgcgcgtcct gctgatgatg gactcgctga cgcgctttgc ccgagcgcaa
    15781 cgcgagatcg gtctggccgc tggcgagcca cccacgcgca ggggctttcc cccatcggtg
    15841 tttgccgagt tgccgcgcct gctcgagcgt gcgggcatgg gagagagcgg gtcgatcacc
    15901 gcgttctaca ccgtgctggc cgaggacgat accggcagcg atccgattgc cgaggaagtg
    15961 cgcggcatcc tcgatgggca cctgattctc tctcgcgaga tcgcggccaa gaaccagtac
    16021 ccggcaatcg acgtgttggc cagcctgagc cgtgtgatga gccagatcgt cccgtcagac
    16081 cactcgcagg ccgccggccg gttgcggcgc ctgctcgcca agtacaacga ggtggaaacc
    16141 ctggtgcagg tgggcgaata ccgtcaggga agcgatgccg ttgccgacga agcgatcaat
    16201 aggatcgatg cgattcgcga ctttctcagc cagccgaccg accagctcag tgactacgaa
    16261 agtacgctgg aacagctggc caacgtgacc gacgatgcgt gagcctgcct acacctggtc
    16321 ggtgctgcat cagctcaagg cgcgccgctg cgagcgcatg caggaacgcc tgagtgattg
    16381 caggcgtgcg ttggaacact gcgaccgcga acttgccagg tgcagacagg acacagaggc
    16441 ttgcaccacg cgcttggccg actgcgatgc cgcactcatg gacaaaaccg gcgtgggtgg
    16501 ttcgatcaat atcgatacga tcctgcagca tgaacgcttc cgcaccgtgc tggtcgaggc
    16561 ctgtcgcgct gccgagcagg cacaggcagc ggcggatcag tcgctacaga gcgcccgcga
    16621 tgaactggcc tccgtgcagc aggcactgag caagctgcag gcacaggcgc aggtatacgc
    16681 agacaaagcc gccagtgcac gccgcgcccg acaggcgcaa cgcgacgcgg cggaggaaga
    16741 agacgcgatc gagacgctgg tcgcgctgcg ttcgcaccgc gccgcacatg ggggcgcccg
    16801 atgaacgacg tcaccgatgc cttgctggcc ctttcctcgc agggcgtgtc gctgttgacc
    16861 ctgctggcac tgtgcggggt gcgcgtgttc gtgatgttca tcgtgctacc ggcaacggcg
    16921 caggacagtc ttcccggaat cgcgcgcaac ggcgtgatct acgtcctgag ctcgttcatc
    16981 gcctatgggc agccggccga tgcgctggcg aagatccaga cggtcggcct ggtcggggtg
    17041 gtgttcaagg aggcgttcat tggtctgctg atcgggtttg cggcatcgac ggtgttctgg
    17101 atcgccgaga gcgttggcct gctgatcgac gaccttgccg gttacaacaa tgtgcagatg
    17161 accaacccgc tcagcggcca gcaaagcacg ccggtgtcca cggtgctgct gcaactggcc
    17221 atcgtgtcgt tctacgcatt gggcggcatg ctgatgttgc tcggcgcgtt gttcgaatcg
    17281 tttcgctggt ggccgctgac ccagcttggg ccgaacatgg gggcggttgc cgaatcgttc
    17341 gttatccagc aatacgacag catgatggcc gccgtcgtca aactgtccgc accggtgatg
    17401 ctggtgcttg tgctggtgga tcttgcgatc ggcctggtgg cgcgagcggc cgacaagctc
    17461 gaaccgtcga acttgagtca gccaatccgt ggggtactgg cgctattgct gctcgccttg
    17521 ctgatcagcg tcttcatcgc gcaattcggc gaagcactcg gtttcctgca tttccagcag
    17581 caattgcacg atgctgccaa cctgggtggc aaggcaggcg cgtcgcactg atctttattg
    17641 agacattccc ggctttacat tccctacact gggcgttacc gaatttttaa tttgcctagg
    17701 agagggaacg tcaatggctc ctgcctgtac caccacccac cgccaacgtg ctccattgtt
    17761 cgccgtactg ctgctcagcc tgctgccgct gttctcgcca caggccgacg ccgcccaggt
    17821 cccgtggcat tcgcgcacgt tcaaatacgt cgccgacaac aaggatctca aagaagtgct
    17881 gcgtgatttg tccgccagcc agtccatcgc cacctggatc tcgccagagg tgaccggcac
    17941 gctgagcggc aaatttgaaa cctccccgca gaaattcctc gacgatctgg cggccaccta
    18001 cggctttgtc tggtactacg acggcgccat gctcaggatc tggggtgcaa acgaatccaa
    18061 gagcgcgacc ttgagtctgg ggactgcatc gaccaagtca ctgcgcgacg cactggcgcg
    18121 catgcgcctg gacgattcgc gctttccggt gcgttacgac gaggccgcgc atgtggcggt
    18181 ggtctccgga ccgccagggt atgtggatac cgtttcggcc attgccaagc aggtcgagca
    18241 gggcgcccgt cagcgcgatg ccaccgaagt gcaggtgttt cagctgcatt atgcgcaagc
    18301 ggccgaccac acgacacgca tcggcggtca ggacgtgcag attccaggca tggccagtct
    18361 gttgcgcagc atatacggcg cacgcggcgc gtcggttgcg ccgatagccg cgtttggcgc
    18421 caactttggc cgggtacagc cgatcggcgg tgggtcctcc aacacatttg gcaatgccgc
    18481 acagggtcaa ggtggcggag ccagtggcac ccttgggctg ccttcggcct ggttcggcgg
    18541 ggcctcgccg tccgatcgca tgccggtcag cccgccgttg cccggcagcg gagctgctgc
    18601 ggggtcgccg gccagcgtat ggccggagct cagcaaggga cggcgcgatg aatccaatcc
    18661 gatcgacgcc ggtggtggcg cagagctggc ctcagatgcg ccggtgatcg aagccgatcc
    18721 gcgcacgaac gccatcctga tccgcgatcg accggagcgg atgcagagct atggcaccct
    18781 gatccaacag ctggacaacc ggcccaagtt gctgcagatc gatgccacca tcatcgagat
    18841 ccgcgatggc gcaatgcagg atctcggtgt cgattggcgc ttccacagcc agcacaccga
    18901 catacagacc ggcgacggcc gtggcggtca gttgggtttc aacggcgtat tgagcggcgc
    18961 tgccaccgat ggcgcgacca cgccggttgg cggcaccttg acggccgtgt tgggagatgc
    19021 cggacgttat ctgatgacgc gcgtgtcggc gttggagacg acgaacaagg caaagatcgt
    19081 gtcttcgccc caggttgcga cgctggacaa cgtcgaagcg gtcatggacc acaagcaaca
    19141 ggcattcgtc cgggtcagtg gatacgcatc agccgatctt tataacctct ccgccggggt
    19201 gtcgttgcgg gtattgccca gcgtggtgcc aggctcgccg aacggtcaga tgcgtctgga
    19261 tgtgcgtatt gaggatggcc agctcggatc caacaccgtg gacggcattc cggtcattac
    19321 ctccagcgag atcaagaccc aggctttcgt caatgaaggc caaagtctgc tgattgcagg
    19381 atacgcctac gatgccgacg agaccgatct gaatgcggta ccgggtctgt caaagattcc
    19441 gttgctcggt aatctgttca agcaccgcca aaaaagcggg tcacgcatgc aacggctgtt
    19501 tctgttgacc ccacatgtgg tgtcgccctg atggttctcg aaaagccatc gttaggcgat
    19561 gaggagcttg ctgccattgc ctgacattcg gcgcatacca ttggccgaat actgccggga
    19621 ttgtttagga aatcatcaga cgggccatgc aattggcgcg tctgtgtatc gacccggagc
    19681 gccttgagcc accgcctgga tgatcgtcag gcggtgccgg gaagcagcat ggatcactcg
    19741 cacatgctgg ttcttacgtg tcgccgcagc ctgactgggc gatcacatga caggcctgtc
    19801 gcctgcgaaa gacgcgttcc tgccagtcag ctcggtatct gcggtagacg ataagagggc
    19861 cagcggcatc taggccttta acggccagcg gttgcgcgcg atcgtgtcaa gatgccatgg
    19921 gccggcagca gtgcgcatgg ccggtgcgtg ggcacagcag gctctagtcg agcgacgatg
    19981 gcgtgatggt gtgagattga acatccaacc aatatcactc cagcagtgaa gacccacttg
    20041 agaaggcgtg tgccggaaca aaaatccggc aatgtcgtgc cgcgttgaag ccggaacggc
    20101 tcggttagca tgccgatggc tgtatgtcaa gcacctgcgg cgcaaaaaaa gacaagcgca
    20161 cctgaagtgg gtagcgcatg ttcacggtta caggaacgaa tgaacccgta ggctgccgca
    20221 tgaagcggca acctgcaggc cgtggccggt aggggcgacc aacagttctt tactgcatcg
    20281 atgcgctgtc gctcgagagg ttggtgccga ggccgaggtc gccactaaag tcaccgccga
    20341 acccgccgcc gaacccgccg ccaccagcac caccaccatt ctgcgcctgg agaatctctc
    20401 cgacgatatg catcagcatc tgggtgaatg gcgaggggcc attctgctgc ccggcctgct
    20461 gcgaattgcc gccctggcca ccgccattat cgccaccctg acccttaccc tcctcagcat
    20521 ttttgctcga ctgaagcagg gccgagatga gctggcacag caactggtcc agttgctttt
    20581 ccgagatgcc ctggttgccg ccctggttcg aaccgaacgt tgtgtcctgg cttgggccaa
    20641 cctgaaggtt ggacgtgctg ccgccgaatt gtgtgttcaa agaattcatc gtgacgattc
    20701 ctctctgatt aaatggtatg tgtctttagt atcaacagcc gtgcctagac agcggtggct
    20761 gcgaggcgcg ttttgcgccc cgatcaaaca gtagaagcgg aagcccatca tcgccagaaa
    20821 ttttgcgaaa ttgcgcttgt acgcgcgaag agggcaagtg aaaaaatttt ttagaatcga
    20881 taacaaatcc gcggggcgtt gttgagaaaa gcttttttcg cttgcccgtt aagtgtttcg
    20941 ttggtcctgg gtaaatcacg tacaggtggc gttatgtttc cgccgtcgag cgtcgggggt
    21001 cgttgtgtgc cggcgctcta ctcacctaga gacctgtatt caatcgagat cgaggtaacg
    21061 acacatgatc aattcaacga tcgcatgcca gtatgtcggt aaagcatgca attggcagtt
    21121 ggaggcctcg cccgggccat cgccaaagcg acgcgtgcac gcgcaattgt cccgatgtgg
    21181 tcgttgggca ggaactggtc cgcagcgtat tctatttgca gcagcgctgg catgcgcggc
    21241 acctttcgca cgcgcggatt gcttcgaaga ggctgccgga tatcagcacg tcaacccttg
    21301 ggtgttgcgt gccattgcct ggcaggaatc gcgcggtcgc gccgacgcga tccatcgtaa
    21361 caacaatggt acggtggatt acggaaagat gcagatcaac tccatccatc tgcggcggtt
    21421 attcggctat ggaatctcca aggaagcgtt gatgcagccg tgcgtcagtg tgtatgtagc
    21481 agcttggcgg ttgcgcgaga tgaccaataa atatggaaat acctgggctg cagtaggcgc
    21541 ctaccattcg gaaacgccgg gggagcgtga taaatatgcg catgccattc attcgattct
    21601 gctaaggcgt ggtgtgattg gtgaataggg caagtgatcc tgcagggatg cgcggtgcag
    21661 ccatgaggat gcacagggcc ttgcatcagg tggcgtaggg tcacgcaaga tggcggcaca
    21721 ttgacgccga ttgtctgcgg aaaatagcgc ctatttttct tagtgattgc gcatacggtg
    21781 actgaaatga cggtcgcccc ggcagcatcc gtcatcacgt gtcgacaatg tgcgagcgcg
    21841 gctggatacg tgccgtgcag aggccagcta gccgcgacct gagctgagaa ttggcatacg
    21901 cagcctagct ttcgatcaat ccccgctgtc cgccgccgcc tggtggtttt taggatgtgc
    21961 tggaggctgc gcatagagcc atcacacagc tgtcgcacgc gcactgccgg tgaaccgaca
    22021 gtgcgtgtgt gaccacctgt tgctgcacta accgatggct gcgcgagagc cggcgcgaag
    22081 cactgtcccg cttactcggt ttgcgcgcga gcggcctcgg cttcgcgaac tgccgctgca
    22141 gcctgccagg tgccggcaat gaccttgtac tgcatgccgg cggccacgcc cgccaacgta
    22201 ttggagagca gtgcgctgcg tgctggcggc aaaccgagcc aggtgccaat catgttgact
    22261 gctgtaccaa aggcgatgtt ggaattgatg gcggccgtgc gcgcgacaga atgatccatg
    22321 atccgctcat agtcctcgcg cttggccttc caggctggtt cccagatctg ctgcgtaccg
    22381 gcttcgtcgg cttcgtgttg ggtgacactg agccagtcgg ctgtctccag agcgacattc
    22441 aaggccgcgt tcaccgccgc ttgctgaaag acaatcctgg tcgcatctcc aatgttgaag
    22501 ggcgacaaca atcctgccca gcgttgcctg gccgatgcaa agtctggtgc ctccagctca
    22561 ttcgatgcca ggttggtcag gatgttggca atgccgtaaa acctgcctgc actggtgacg
    22621 tgtggatcgc taacgccacc gttggtcggc gcccgcgttc ccaccatgcg gaatgtcgcc
    22681 tggatggcat cgcgggccgc tgcataaggg gcgaccttga gctcactggt cagcagcctg
    22741 gccgccatct ccggtctgcc atgagccttg cctgcagcgc cgatggcgat attgctcaag
    22801 atgccggtca gcgcgagccg ggtgaccaga tccgaataat gttgctgctc gcccctcttg
    22861 tgatgacgtt cgtcttcgga cagcgcttcc cactgttcaa gattaaggtt gtgaaagcct
    22921 cgggcggcgg cgtccggatt gcggttctcg cggttgcgcc gcagcgtatg cagcgccaga
    22981 tgcagcgtgc ccgacaccgc ctgcatggcg acgaccgctt cgggtgggag gtggcgaaac
    23041 gcggcaaaca tcgcttcgcc tatcaactcg cgcacgaacg tggttggacc cacggaggtg
    23101 gtctggtgca cgagatgtcc cagcgcagcg cccaggtatt gtttgtcgaa gctgatcggt
    23161 atgatgccgc gcgtcgccgc tgcgaccgca gtcgcggtgg gtctacagag ggtggtgact
    23221 ccatgcgttg cacctgcacg gactgacgca gccagtgcgc tcaagcgcgc agtgcctgtc
    23281 gcagaggcgg atgcatgcgc ttgggagcca tgttgtgcag cgtgttcctg ggacggtgga
    23341 gctgatggtt ccaaggagtc ttcggcgtca tagaaccgct cgctgctgct ctcttccccg
    23401 cgcagcgaag catgcagccg cggacctcca tagggagaca ggtttgcctc gttgtcggtt
    23461 tcatatccgc tgtcgcttcc tgtgctattg cgtcgtcccg caggtctggg cggcagggag
    23521 gagagggggg aatcgatcct cggcgtcgat ccatcgttgc gtcgttgtgc ctgtatctcg
    23581 atcacaatgt ggccgcttgt cgcttgcggt tggtgggagg tactggctga acggatgttc
    23641 ttcacggcat gtcctcgcgt tgggggggat atcggcatgc agtcgcccgg tcttgcaggg
    23701 cgattgatcg ccggtgccgg acgatgggta cctcatcagg acgggcgtgg cggcgagggt
    23761 cttgattgca gcgtgtgggt cgctattggc agccagacgc gtcgaccgga caatcatgcg
    23821 tcacgtgcgg cacgccgacc cggcagggtg catatgctgc gctccgctgc ccgtgcaact
    23881 agagcgtgac ttcttcgctc gcaatcgatg cgcccaggcg tccttgctgt ccacggcgac
    23941 cttgggtggt atgtttcatc gtcgtcggcg agcttgaagt tcgcatgaat ccacacaatc
    24001 ttgacgcgcg cttggcgaaa cgatcattcc atatccgaac aatcaatttg tatgtgtcgg
    24061 gcaaatatgt tttctggtgc gttcgtcttt gcaggggcga agacgggtgc acgtgtaccg
    24121 gcagcgctgc gacatgcgtt ggttgatgga cgtcggtgcc cgtgccgatt gacggcgtag
    24181 atggtttgag cgctcgccca gcgcgcgtgg tgtggcatgg agagcagctg gcagcatttc
    24241 cgagtaccaa gatcgcgaag ccaacaaggt gtaaccgcac caaggctgca gacagctgtt
    24301 tgagcggtgt tttccctacc agcgctgcga cctatctgct tctgcgcatc cccttattcg
    24361 catgcaagcc acacgctgcc gaatcctgcg gaccagggcg agcttggctg gattagggaa
    24421 atcgagtgaa tgcgtcggtc cgtggccatg ccactgtcga gcgattgcat tgctgcgatc
    24481 atggaaaact gcagcagttg gctattattt gggcgtttgc aattacggtt gacgcacctg
    24541 ggagctgccc ggcacctgaa agggctgact gacgaatcta tcggtaagta atggatatcg
    24601 aaagctgaat tgcgcaaggc gagtctgatc cgtttgctgt cgaaatctac gcatactcat
    24661 aagtcagaaa tataggcgac acttggatgc ctgaagaacg agcgcaccaa ttctggtcga
    24721 gctgcaatgt cggataactg atcatgcacc cgatcggcca gcttcccgcc actgcgcagc
    24781 gggctgcgcg ctacgcccgt gcgcttggtg tagctccaca ccaatctcgt cgggattcaa
    24841 gtccggcgcg tcacccggca ggaaatgcag cgtcagcctg cccttcaggc tgtccacgtc
    24901 atcgcgcacg ccacgggtct tgtgagcagg caaaccatca agcaccagat ggattggacg
    24961 gcgacggcct ttcatccatt cgcttgagca ggtccacgaa caattcaccg ttcaagccgc
    25021 cgctgtacac ggcgaaccag aacccgccct tgctgttccc gccgaggccg cactgatgct
    25081 ctggcgctgc cccggcaccg cgacaaccgg ggtgacgccc ttgacggccc acgtccgtcc
    25141 ttgcaccgca tcggcacgga agccagacgc gtcccagaag tcaatctcgg ccttttcccg
    25201 cttggcgtgc ttcacgatcg ccgggtaagt ctgcttttcc caatgcgtta ccgccagtgg
    25261 atcgcgctga taggcgtgtt gcagcggctt ctgtgggctc agccccagcc gcgccagcaa
    25321 cgtcccgacg ctggccagac tcaaccttgc ggcacatttc ttctggatca gttcacgcac
    25381 tacctgccgc gtccacagac cgaaggcgaa gccatgctgg ccagggttct tgccattgac
    25441 ccagcccaac acctggcgct cctgcgccgg cgtcaacgtc cgcgggcgac cgctgccctt
    25501 gcgttccatc aaagccccag cgcctcccgc ctgtgctcgg ccagcacctt gtacgcccag
    25561 ccgcgatgca gcccgaacga cgaggccact tcggctggcg attcgccttc gccaatccgt
    25621 tgcaacgcca tcaggcgcat ttcttccagc gctgcccgcg ataccaagcg gccgtctctc
    25681 ttcttcatgg atggttggac agcagacacc gacatttgtt ccctaattta ctgacttatt
    25741 agtagcaacc gtcacagcgt ttgcgggagc gcttcgtgca tcgctaggtg acgtgccacg
    25801 gtgccatcgc cgcaaaggtt ggcagccgcc gaggccatgt gccaacctcc agatcagatc
    25861 acagcatgtc cggcggcggg gcggtggcct tggagtgctg cttgccgcgc gcatgttcga
    25921 tggcagtgcg cagcttgcgc gcagctccgg tcacggcaga ggccgtcgtt tcggcgctat
    25981 tggtggccgc gatcggcggc aggccggcga cgtgcgcctc gatgctgcag gttcgatccg
    26041 ccgcgccgcc gcgctggccg ttttcatcgc gcaaatgcac ttccacacgg gtgatgtcgc
    26101 tggcgaaatg cgccagctgg gcggtgcagg tcttttcgac atgcgccaca acagacgggt
    26161 cgtgcggcac gtgattgtcg gtctggatct gaatctgcat agagtgtctc cttcgcggtc
    26221 atccgctacg tctgccgcag cggtggttcg attctgcgtc agccgcgtgt tgtcgcaaag
    26281 tgacaacgcg gtatgcccat tcatgcgcta gcagggtcct ctgccgccat cgccgcggtg
    26341 cagcgagatc gtccgatcgg tgcgcggatg cagacctgcc gcggctgaat caacgatgcc
    26401 gggcgatcgg ctcaatcaag ggcggtgcct taagatgccg gcacccgcgg tcgcccgcgc
    26461 ctgttcgatg cctgcctgtg tccgaattcc gatttacctg tggtgcccgc cggggcttgt
    26521 tgcggcgtct gttgttgctg gccgcgctgt ggatggtctg tgttggcacg gctttggccc
    26581 aggacgagga cacggtgctg gaggccgcgc agacccaact ggacagcatg caaaaggtgc
    26641 tgacccaagc cgaagcgggg atggaaaaat ccgacaccga ccagctgcgc aagctggctg
    26701 acgatgtcac cggcgcgcag cgccaggccc aggatctggc gcgctcgctg gagccgccgt
    26761 tgaaggaact gtctgtccgg ttggccgggc ttggcgaaga gcagaagacc gacccaccag
    26821 atctacgcga ccaccgccgc gcgctcacgc gggaacgcaa cgggctggat gccgagctca
    26881 agcgggcgaa cctgctggca ctggatgcca aggatctcgc cgaccggctc gaaggcgagc
    26941 gcgcccagcg gttcagcgag aagctctctg cgcgcgttgc ctcgccgctg tcgcccgcgc
    27001 tagggaatga gatcgcgcag caatggcccg acgaccgcac gcgcctgcag gcgctgtccg
    27061 acaaggccgt acaggcgttg cgcaccggcg cagcgaccaa cggcgtcgcc ggtccggtga
    27121 tcgggacgct gggggcattg atgctggcat ttccgttgcg cattttcctg cgtcatctgg
    27181 ggcggcggta tgcggcctcg cgtgcgcccg ttggccgctt gcggcgctcc ggcctcgcac
    27241 tgtggttttt gttggtgggc accctgacgc tgggcatggc ggcaggggcg ttggccgaga
    27301 gcgtccgcgc actgagcgag ctgccgacgg atctggagca gctgctgagt gcatttgtgg
    27361 tgatcagttg cgtggcggcc ttcgtcggtt cgctaagcgc cagcctgttg atgaagcacc
    27421 agcccacctg gcgtctgttc ccgttggacg atgccactgt cgatcgtttg cgcgtgcatt
    27481 gtcttgccac ggccgcggtg agctggttca gcgggatggc gatcagaatc aacgacgtgg
    27541 cgcgcagcag cagcgcattg accatcgcta ccgatgcggt tgcggcgctg ttgtatgcgg
    27601 gattgatcct gtcggcactg tctggcctga ccctgtcgtt gcgcgctcat gccgcaaacg
    27661 tgggtgcggc cgatgcggac agcagtgcac caccgccggt ggtgtcgcgt ggcggcggtt
    27721 acatcgtgct gatccgtctg ctgggccatc tggcggtgat cttcgcgttg gtggcggcct
    27781 tgttcggcta catcaatctg gcactgttcg tcgagcagca gatcatctgg atcaccctgg
    27841 tgtgcagcgt gctcgcgcta ctggtgatgt ttgccgacga cctgacgacc tgggtgttca
    27901 agccggagag ccgtttcagc cgtgcgctgt cgcatgcact gagtgtcggc aacgggcggt
    27961 tggtgcaggt ggggttattg atctctgcgg cagtacgcgt gctgctggtg ctgcttggca
    28021 ttgccgcgct ggtgacgccg tacggcgcca acctcgccgc agtgaccggc tggttggaaa
    28081 acgtttcgca cggtattgca attggcaagg aacttgtcat cacgcccggc gacgtggcca
    28141 gagcgctgtg tgtgtttctg ctcggcatgg gtctggtcca tatcgtgcag aggtggctgc
    28201 tcagcaccta tctgcccaag accgaactgg atgcgggagc gcgcaattcg atcagcaccg
    28261 cggcgcgtta tctgggctgg ttgatcgtgg cggtgtgggg gctcacggcg ctgggtctgg
    28321 atttgaggcg gctggcgctg gtgttgagtg cgttgtcggt gggtattggt tttggtctgc
    28381 aggcgatcac gcagaacttc gtgtcggggt tgatcctgct ggccgagcgg ccggtgaaga
    28441 tcggcgactg ggtgcgcatc ggcgatcagg aaggcgatgt ccgcaagatc agcgtgcgcg
    28501 cgaccgaaat ccaggtgggc gaccgttcca cgttgattgt tcccaactcg gagttgatca
    28561 ccaagagcgt gcgtaacatg acgctgtcca atccgatggg ccgtgtgcag ttgcagttct
    28621 cggtgcctct ggaaaccaac gtggccaagg tgcgcgacgt gctgctggca ttgttcgccg
    28681 agcacgaaaa ggtgctggcc gagccggcgc cgtcggtgtt catcgattcg ttggccggcg
    28741 ggcacgtcaa tttcaattcg ttcgcctacg tgcgcagtcc acgcgattcg tatggcgtgc
    28801 gcagcgagct gttcttcgcg ctgctgcagc gcatggcaac agccagcatt gccttgcagt
    28861 cgccgcagga aatccgcttc agtcgcccag gtacggcgat ggaacgcgat gcgggcgatg
    28921 gcgcgcctgt ctcggaagac tgagttgggc gagctcagac ctcactgctg ggggcgcggt
    28981 ttggcttgcc gatactggtg cttgtcgcct gtccgctgtc cgtttggatc gacattcacg
    29041 cacacgcagc catcgcaaat gaccgcatcg gatgcggaat acgcttggag gacacgcatg
    29101 gcgttctcgt agcgctgcag ctcttccttg acggtggaga gttcgcggcg gaagtaaccc
    29161 aacatggccc agccgacaaa taacaccaga agcaggattg ccgcagcggc agcgaaccac
    29221 atccagacgg tcttactagg gcctgttaac attaatgtct cgagcgatta aactattggg
    29281 catggagatc acgccagcac aatttgcact catcgagcat tgcctacctt tgcaacgcgg
    29341 caatgtcagc atgaccaacc tgcaggtagt caacgccctt ctttacgtcg cagagcatgg
    29401 ctgcaaatgg cgcggtctgc ccgagcgctt tggcaactgg catacggtgt acacgcgcat
    29461 taaccgttgg gccaagtccg gtgtgctgga ccggatgttc gcccaattgc agacctgcca
    29521 gatcgtgcgc atcaaaatcg
//
LOCUS       Sequence_6             22338 bp    DNA     linear
ACCESSION   Sequence_6
VERSION     Sequence_6.0
KEYWORDS    .
FEATURES             Location/Qualifiers
     unparsed_commen 1..22338
                     /identifier="0"
                     /unparsed comment="jcf7180000044014_pilon"
ORIGIN
        1 gccagtggag cggccggttc atctgctgat ggatcgcgct tacgaaggca atgaaacccg
       61 ccagttggcg ctcgatcttg gcttcgtgcc ggtggttcca cccaagtcca atcgggtcga
      121 tccttgggag tacgacaagg aaatgtacaa gcggcgcaac gaagtggaga ggctgttccg
      181 tcgcttgaag ggctaccgac ggattttcac gcgcttcgag aagctggatg tcatgttcct
      241 tagattcctc agcttcgttc tggtcgtcga tgggcttcgg atgtgttaac aggccctaac
      301 gatgcccacg ctcttcgcgc gctcgcacgc ggcggtcgaa cagcagtgca ctgaccacga
      361 tgcccagccc cagcacaacg ccaagcagga atagcaccat cgcgatcgcg ggatatcccc
      421 acaacttcaa gccggtgtcg atgcgcatca tctgcgccga ggccatgatc agcgcagcag
      481 tgacgatacc cgctgcaacg cggttggcga ttttctgcag gctttccatc agatgcgatt
      541 cttccagccc ggtgacgcgc atctgcaggc ggttttccgc agctagcgac agaatctccg
      601 agatgcggcg cgggccttcg cgcaccagat gctgcaattc catcgcctcg ctggccaggt
      661 tggcggcgga catggatttt ttcaggcgtg cgcgcatcac gtgttgcaga tgacgttcga
      721 cgatgcggcg cgtgtcaagc gtgggcgaca aggcgcggca cacgccttcc agattcaata
      781 gcgtcttgcc gagcaggctc agttccggcg gcgtacgcag accggtggag gtggcgatgc
      841 gcaccaggtc cagcaccacg cggccttcgg aggtggcatc gtgcgctgca tagcgcgcga
      901 tcatctgccc ggtctcgcgc tggtagcgtt cttcgtcgta atcctccagc cgcgtgctga
      961 gcgcgatggt ctcttcggcc acttcttcgc cgcggccatc gacggcggcg aacaataatt
     1021 tgagtaagcg ctcgcgcaag cgcggcggca cgtgcgccac catgcccagg tcgaaaatgg
     1081 ccaggcgccc gtcctgcagc acgcgcaggt tgcctgggtg cgggtcggcg tggatttcgc
     1141 catgcacgaa catctggtcc agatacccct tgaccagttc ggcagccaag ccatccatcg
     1201 gctgttcggt gcggcgcagc ccggagattt tgtccacgcg cacgccttcg gccagctgca
     1261 tggtcaggac gcggcggctg ctcaggtccc agatcggttg cggcacccac aactgtggaa
     1321 acggtttgag gtgcttgccg aagcgcacca gcgtttcagc ctcgtcctgg tagttgagtt
     1381 cggcgcgcag cgtcttgccg aattcgccta gccaatcggc aaagcgcacc cggcgaccga
     1441 tgccggtgag gcggtctgca gcggtcgcga agctcttgag cacctccatg tccgagcgca
     1501 cctgtgcggc cacttcgggt ttttgcacct tgatcgccac cggcgtgccg tcgcgtaacg
     1561 cggcacggtg cacttgcgcc aacgaggcgc agcccagcgg taccgggtcg aaatgcgaga
     1621 acgccttgtt gaccgacaca ccgagttctt cttcgatgat ctggcggatg tgctccaccg
     1681 gcaccgagct ggtgttctcc tgcatgcgtt ccagtgcggt ggcgaactcc ggcggcacga
     1741 tgtccggccg ggtggatagc atctggccta gcttgacgaa ggtggggccg agcgattcaa
     1801 ggtcggagac gaactggtcc ggtgtgcctt ctgcgggcac ttcgtattcg ttgatggccg
     1861 ccggatccag atgcatgccg gcgaacacgc ccgagccgcg atagcgcaac aacaagcgca
     1921 gtatctgcgt gcgccggctc attccgccga ccacggcgtg atctgccggc cctgtggcct
     1981 gggctggcgc gcggtgcggg tcgttctgaa tcaaggccat ctccggggcg tcatgcaggc
     2041 ggcgagtgtg gccagtgccg ggtcgtcgct tggtgaatcc gtgcgctcct gcacgctgca
     2101 cgcacgcctg cccaaggtcg gcacgaccga ccgcaagcgc gcacgcggcg ctgctggcat
     2161 cgctccagca acggcaggta gcaaccgtgc aatggctgct catcaccctg cgtgggcgcc
     2221 gaatcggcga gaatcacgta cacccaagaa ggatctttgc atggccggtg ccagcctgtt
     2281 caccctgctc gacgacatcg ccacgctgct ggacgacgtt tccatcctga ccaaggttgc
     2341 ggccaagaag accgccggcg tgctcggcga cgatctggcg ctcaacgcgc aacaggtcac
     2401 cggcgtcact gccgaccgcg agttgccggt ggtgtgggcg gtggccaagg gctcgctggt
     2461 caacaagatg atcctggtgc cggcggcgct ggcgatcagc gcgctggaag cctggctgcg
     2521 cgggcgcggc tacaacgtcc cgttggtaat gccgttgatg atgatcggtg gcgcctacct
     2581 gtgcttcgag ggcgtggaaa agctggcgca caagttcctg cacaacgacg aggaacaggc
     2641 gcagcggcat gccgaacgca ctcgcgcgct ggccgaccag aacgtggacg tggtggcgtt
     2701 ggaaaaggac aaggtcaagg gcgcgatccg caccgacttc attctgtcgg cagagatcat
     2761 cgtgctctcg cttggcgtgg tgaccgaagt gtcgttcggg cagcaggtgg tggtgctggt
     2821 ggccattgcg ctggcgatga ccatcggcgt gtacggtgtg gtcgcggcga tcgtgaagct
     2881 ggacgacctg ggcctgtacc tgaccaagaa aggcgccgcg ctggcggcca tgggtcgcgg
     2941 catcctggtg gcggcgccat ggttgatgaa gttcctgtcg gtggccggca cgctggcgat
     3001 gttcctggtc ggcggcggca tcctggtgca caacatcccg gcgctgcatc acctggtggt
     3061 ggatctggcc acgtcgtccg gcagcatggg ctggctggtc gaagcgctgg gcaacatcct
     3121 ggttggcgtg gtcgccggtg ccgtcgtgct gggcgcggtg atgctgtttc agacgctgcg
     3181 cggcagcaag aacgtgcagt gatccggtgc cttggctgat tgctgaggcg gcaagcgaat
     3241 tgatgtgcat gctgccgatt atctgactgc gcttgcctgt ggtgcttgtt aagcttgcga
     3301 cagatcatct gcggtatgag cggattgcgc tggcatttcc ctgtgtccga ccacgtcggc
     3361 cggttcccag gacagacaac cgattgggtg cagcatgcag aagaggatcg atgatcgcgc
     3421 tcatgcgggc ggatccgcgc aggcagactc ggcgaatgct gccaatggcg cgcgcgccga
     3481 accgatccgc gcgggcgcaa tgatcgggcg caggcgcttt ttgagtttgg gggcagctgc
     3541 aattgcggcg agcacgaccg gtgccccggc gcgggcagct ctccccggac aacgccagat
     3601 gcgggccacc tgggtgacga gtgtgctcaa tctcgattgg ccaagcgcgg tatcggcgca
     3661 gatggccgat ccggtcgcgc gtgtcatggc ccagcagcag gaattgctga ccattctcga
     3721 tcaagcccaa gcgctgcatc tcaatacgct ggtcttccag gtcaagccat gcgccgatgc
     3781 gctctaccga tcaaggatcc tgccgtggtc gcaggtgctg acgggcgtgc tcgggaaaga
     3841 cccaggtttc gatccattgg cgttcttgct ccgtcacgca catgcacgtg gcatccaggt
     3901 ccatgcctgg ctcaatcctt atcgtgtatc gaccgacatc agccaggcca cgctggagat
     3961 gttgcgcact gcggcgagcg attcgccacc cagcgtgtat gtgcagcatc ccgagtgggt
     4021 gggcgtggcc gccgaccggc tggtgcttga tccgggcatt ccggccgtcc gtcgctggat
     4081 ctgcgccgtc gtggcggaac tgattgtcca ttacgacgtg gatggtgtgc agttcgatga
     4141 ttatttctac agcgaaactg cccagtcgcc actggacgat gcccagacct acgcgcgcca
     4201 aggagcaggt ttcgccgaca aaggcgattg gcgacgcgac aacacctatc gattgatccg
     4261 cgatgtaggc acgaccattc gggcgatccg gccaagcgtg gcgttcggtg tcagtccggc
     4321 aggcgtatgg cgcaatcggc aggacgaccc tcggggatcg gacacgcagg caggcgcgcc
     4381 ttcgttcgat gtcgcctatg ccgacacccg acgctgggtg cgcgaagagc tcatcgatta
     4441 catcgtcccg cagatctact ggccgtttgc gcggcagatc gtacgttacg acgtcatcgc
     4501 gcgctggtgg gccgacaccg ttggcaccgg gcgtgtgcag ctctacatcg gcatggcgct
     4561 ctacaaggtg ggtacatcca gtgcattgga gccggactgg actgtcgcag gcggtgtccc
     4621 cgagatcgcc cgccagttgg atctcaatgc tgccttgccg cagatacgcg gctgcatgct
     4681 gtttcgccat ggatttctcg cccagcccca gaccgcacag gtggtggatt acctgacgct
     4741 gcgttggcag ggcgattaat cggcgttgat cacccggttc ttgccggccg acttggcgtc
     4801 gtacatggcg cggtcggcgc ggcggatgac gtcgtcctgg gtttcgtcgg tcccgcggag
     4861 tgccacgccg gcactgaagc tgatgaacac gcgcacgtcg tcatgcagca gcgagcgttg
     4921 cgacaatgcg cgctgcaggc ggatcactgc cgcgctggct tcgaagatgg tcgaatccgg
     4981 cagcagcagg acgaattctt cgccgccgaa gcgggcgatg gcgtcggtgg tgcgcagcac
     5041 ggccttggcc acgtccacgg tgtggcgcag cgcggcgtcg ccgccggcgt ggccgtgggt
     5101 ctcgttgagg cggcggaaat cgtccaggtc cagcatcgcc acgcacagcg gctggccgct
     5161 gcgctgggtg cgcaccgctt cgcgctggaa cagttcttca aagccgcgtc ggttgagcgc
     5221 gcccgtgagc tggtcttcgc gcaccaggcc ggccacgtcc ttgagctcct gctcgagcga
     5281 ggcgatgcgt tgttcgcaat cttccacctg ccgccgtgcc gaaagcagct cgtcgcgcgc
     5341 cgccagcgcc tgtgcctgca caccggcggt gtcctgcagc agatcctgca gcagccggtt
     5401 gaggtcggga atgccgcgtg cttcgccaat cgcctgcgaa taaccggcca cgcggtcatg
     5461 gtattcgccg gtgctggtgg ccatgccatc cagccgatcg acgaaggaca ccatcatttc
     5521 gcgcatggcg gtcttggact cggcgatgcc ctgtttgagc aggccttgtt tgtagatcac
     5581 ctcgcgcaag gtgccgcggg cttgttcgat ggagctgacg tccagcgggc cggaaatcag
     5641 ctgccgcacc accgagatct ggccttgcaa ccagctgcga tcatcgagga gttcgccgac
     5701 gttctccagc aacagatcga ataagcccaa taacaggttc tgctgttcgc tggcatcttc
     5761 ggcacgcagg ccgatctgat ggctgagctc gcgcaggcgc tgttccagcg tgagcaactc
     5821 gtggcccggg cgccaatggc gcagcgccga tgccagcgtc tgcgcctctt cggccagctc
     5881 cgggctgcgc tgcaacaggg tggccagtgc attgcctagt gcgtggcgca acagatcgcg
     5941 cagttgctcg gcctcggtgc ggccttcggc cagcgaatcg ccaatgtcga tggtgcggat
     6001 gtacttgtcg atcagctgac gcaaggcacg gccgtagccg ggccagtcgc ccgccgcata
     6061 ggccgcgctc aggcgcacac ccatgtcgcc gagttcgccg tgcaggctgg tgatgccttc
     6121 ggcgaaggcg agcagcagtg cctccggatg cgcggcatgc gaaaacagcc gtatcagcaa
     6181 tgcggtggcg gcggcgggat cgtgtgcgcc ggacttggcc ttggccggta ccagttgatg
     6241 cgcggccagg ccctggccgc cgcgctcgcc gttgatcacg gtgtgcacag tcgtggccgt
     6301 gcgcgcagtg tccgcgccgc tccagggcaa caggcggcgc agcccgccac gtggacggct
     6361 tggggattcg ggctggtctg ccatgcgcca gggtctcgaa aagtcttctg ctaacgctcg
     6421 ttatcggcgc gccgacggtg tgcttgagca agccgggccg cagcgcgcac ccgcagcatg
     6481 caggcaacag gcgaagcgag gtcgcaatgg acgatccagt gcatcaatga acaagttatc
     6541 cagatgatgg cgaacgcggc cgatttttcc cgcattcggt gcatgtcact gcgtgcgcat
     6601 cgatacgggg atgtcatctc actgcaatgt ggcgcttatg catgcgcgcc tgcgcaactg
     6661 tgcgtaaagg aatttgggct gttgcaaaaa agtcagcacg tgttcacgca tattttattt
     6721 ggtcggggtg taaattcatc gtcgagtacg cgggttgtcc ccgctcctca ctcgtagcat
     6781 gtcgtctggc tgaatcggca gacggcggtt ttcgcttcgc cgttttccgt ctccaccaac
     6841 attacgacag atgttccatg gttgccatga tgccgcttca tgctactacc gcacgtttag
     6901 agcgcagcac gatgctcccg gcgttgaaga agggcggtcg accgcgcgat gcgctcggcc
     6961 gtttcattcg tcaccacgag cgcttgccgg tgtcgctggc agacacgcgt ggcgtcttgt
     7021 tcgtggtgtc ggagatggcg gacttcatca aggccggtgg tctgggcgat gtcgccgccg
     7081 cgctgccgcg cgccctgcgc catcgctacg acgtgcgcgt gctgatcccc ggctaccgcg
     7141 cagtgctcga gcgcgccggt aaggtggaga tcgtcggccg tgtcctggcg catgccgcgc
     7201 tgccggcctg cgacatcggc cgcatcgtgc agtccgacgg gctgcccatc tacatcctgc
     7261 tgtccaggga attgttcgaa cgcgacggct cgccgtatgt gagcaccagc ggttcggaat
     7321 tcgaagacaa cgcgatccgt ttcgccacct tgtcgcatgc cgccgcggac attgccgccg
     7381 gccatgccgg gctgggctgg aagccgcgcc tgctgcatct gaacgactgg ccgtgcgcgc
     7441 tggcggccgg ctacgtgcgt tggtccggcg gcaccacacc gtgcctgctg accatccata
     7501 acctggccta tcagggcttg gtgccgtatt cgatggcggg cgcgctgggc attcccgccg
     7561 agcgagtggc ggagttggag ttttacgggc agatgtcgtt cctgcgcggc ggcatcgtca
     7621 acgccgatca cgtcaacacg gtcagcgtca gctacgcaaa gcagatcacc ggcccggccc
     7681 aggggtgcgg cctggaccgg ctgctggccg gtcgcgccgc caagggcgcg ctcaccggca
     7741 tcgtcaacgg catcgacgcc agttgggatc cgcgcaccga cgaatacctg gattcgcact
     7801 tcagcgtgaa ccagtggcag ggccgtcagg acaatgcagc gcaagtgcgc aaggcgttcg
     7861 ggctgcgcga aagcaccggc ccgttgtttg cggtggtatc gcggctggtg caccaaaagg
     7921 gcctggacct gatctgcgag gtcgccccgc agatcgtagc ggccggtggc cagatcgcag
     7981 tgatcggcgg tggcgagcct gacatcgagc gccaggtggc cgaattgacc cggcgctatc
     8041 cgggccaggt gggtgccttc atcgggttcg aggaaggcct ggcgcggcgg atgttcgccg
     8101 gtgccgattt cctgctgatg ccctcgcgct tcgagccctg cggcttgagc cagatgtacg
     8161 cgcagcgctt cggctgcctg ccgatcgcac acgccaccgg cgggctgatc gacaccgtag
     8221 acgacggcgt gaccggcttc ctgttccagc acgccagcgt cgaagccttg cgccgttgtc
     8281 tggagcgcgc cttccgcacg ttccgcctgc ctggcctgct ggcggcgatg cggcgcgcag
     8341 cgatgctgcg tcccagcggt tgggacgtgg cgggcaacaa atatctctct ctctacgaac
     8401 gcaccgctgc aatcgcgcct gcgcttgcga cggtgtcatg agcgaacggc agggcgggca
     8461 ggagcaggac agggaagcag acggcgtgac cacggaaggg atctcggaga tgtcgcagac
     8521 cctgcaagcg ctggccgatg gattgccggt cgacgccttt gcggtccttg ggccgcaccc
     8581 gctcgccgat gggcgccgcc aagtgcgtgt gctggcgccg ggggccgagg cgatggggtt
     8641 gatcgactcg cgcggcaagt tgctggcacg catgcaggct agcgcgattg acggcgtctt
     8701 tgaaggcatc ctgtcgatcg aagggccgta ccggctgcgc atcgtgtggc cggacatggt
     8761 gcaggagatc gaagacccgt acgcgttcgc ggtcacactg gacgaatcgc tgttgctgca
     8821 gatcgccgct ggcgatggtc aggcgctgcg ccgcgcgctg ggcgcgcagc atgtgcaatg
     8881 tggcgaagtg cccggcgtgc gctttgcagt gtgggcaccg catgcgcaac gcgtggccgt
     8941 ggttggtgac ttcaatggct gggacgtgcg gcggcacccg atgcgccagc gtatcggcgg
     9001 cttctgggaa ctgtttctgc cgcgcgtgga agctggcccg cgctacaagt acgccgtcac
     9061 tgcagccgat ggccgcgtgc tgctcaaggc cgacccggtg gcgcggcaaa ccgaattacc
     9121 gccggccacc gcctcggtgg tgcccggcac ggacaccttt gcgtggaccg acgcggcctg
     9181 gatggccaag cgcgatccca gcgccgtgcc ggcgccgctg tcgatctacg aagtgcatgc
     9241 cgcgtcctgg cgccgcgacg gacataacca gccgctggac tggccaaccc tggccgagca
     9301 actgattccc tacgtgcagc agctccgctt cacccatatc gaattgctgc cgatcaccga
     9361 gcacccgttc ggcggttcct ggggctacca gccgctgggc ctgtatgcgc ccaccgcccg
     9421 ccacggcagc ccggacgggt ttgcgcagtt cgtcgacgcc tgccaccgcg ctggcatcgg
     9481 cgtgatcctg gactgggtca gcgcgcactt ccccgatgac gcgcatgggc tggcgcagtt
     9541 cgacggcgcc gcgctgtatg agcacgccga ccctcgggaa ggcatgcatc gcgactggaa
     9601 caccctgatc tacaactacg gccggccgga agtgaccgcc tacctgctgg ggagcgcgct
     9661 ggagtggatc gaccattacc atctcgacgg cctgcgcgtg gatgcggtgg cctcgatgct
     9721 gtaccgcgac tacggccgcg ccgaaggcga gtgggtgccc aacgcgcatg gcggccgcga
     9781 gaatctagag gcagtggcgt tcctgcgtca gctcaaccgc gagatcgccg cacacttccc
     9841 cggcgtgctc accatcgccg aagaatccac cgcctggccg ggcgtgaccg cggcgatcag
     9901 cgatggcggc ctgggcttca cgcacaaatg gaacatgggc tggatgcacg acacgctgag
     9961 ctatatgcag cgcgatccag ccgaacgtgc gcatcaccat agccagctca ccttcgggct
    10021 ggtgtacgca ttcgacgagc ggttcgtctt acccatctcg cacgatgaag tggtgcacgg
    10081 caccggtggc ttgctcgggc agatgccggg cgacgactgg cgccgcttcg ccaacctgcg
    10141 cgcgtatctg gcgctgatgt gggcgcaccc gggcgacaaa ctgctgttca tgggcgccga
    10201 attcggtcaa tgggccgatt ggaatcatga ccagtcgctg gattggcatc tgcttgaagg
    10261 cgcgcgccac cgcggcgtgc agctgctggt gggcgacctc aacgccacgt tgcgtcgcac
    10321 tcccgcgttg tatcgcggta cccatcgcgc caaaggtttc gactggagcg tggccgacga
    10381 cgcgcgcaac agcgtcttgg ccttcatccg ccacgatcct gacggcggcg gcgtgccgct
    10441 gctggcagtg agcaacctca ccgcgcaacc gctgcacgac tatggcgtgg gcgtgccgcg
    10501 cgccggcgcc tggcgcgaaa tcctcaacac cgacagtgcc cattacggtg gcagcaacct
    10561 cggcaacagc ggtcgtcttg cgactgagcc gatgggcatg catgggcatg cgcaacgcct
    10621 gcgcctgacc ctgccgccgc tggccacgat ctatctgcaa gcggagaaat agcgatgaac
    10681 cagcgcactg caatcacacc ggtctggggt gcctggccgg cgggtgaggg acaggtgcgg
    10741 tttgcgctct gggcaccggc tgccaagaac gtggatgtgg tcttcgacac cggcgcgcgc
    10801 agcgcgctgc aggccgggca ggacggcttt ttcagcgccg tgatcgactg cgcgcccggt
    10861 gcgcgttatc gctacagcat cgatggcggc gagccggtcc cggacccggc ctcgcgctgg
    10921 cagcccgagg gcgtacacgg ccccagtgcg gtacagccaa ccgatggcca tgcctggcaa
    10981 aacacccggt ggcaggggcg gccgtgggac caagcggtga tctatgagct gcacgtaggc
    11041 acctgcggcg gctacgccgg tgtgcaggcg caactgccgc aactggcggc aatgggcatc
    11101 accgcgattg agctgatgcc actgagtgcg tttcctggcg cgcacaactg gggctacgac
    11161 ggcgtgctgc cgtacgcacc ggtggaagcc tatggcaccc ccgacgacct gaaggcgctg
    11221 atcgatgccg cgcacgggca cggcctgatg gtattgctgg atgtggtcta taaccatttc
    11281 ggcccggacg gtaattacct gcacagctac gctgcgccgt tcttcaacga agacaagccc
    11341 accccgtggg gcgcggcgat cgatttccgc aagccgccgg tgcagcgata ttttctcgat
    11401 aacgcactga tgtggctgca cgaatatggc ttcgacggcc tgcgcctgga tgcggtgcat
    11461 gcgatctcgc cgaatgcgtt tctggacacc ttgcgcgaga ccatcgagac cagcttgccg
    11521 gctggccggc atgtgcatct ggtgctggaa aacgaggcca accaggcctc gcaattgcaa
    11581 cgtggctaca ctgcgcaatg ggacgacgac ttccataacg ccctgcacgt gctgctgacc
    11641 ggcgaagaag aaggctatta cgccgcgttc gccgacaagc cgaccgagca ccttgcgcgc
    11701 gtgcttggcg aaggctttgc ataccagggc gagccggatc cgcgcgggca tgtgcgtggc
    11761 gaacccagtg gcgccttgcc gccgcacaag ttcgtggtgt ttgcgcagaa tcacgaccag
    11821 atcggcaacc gcgcccgcgg cgaacggctg agcgtattgg tgttgccgca acgcttgcgt
    11881 gcagccctgg cgctgaccgc actgacgccg atgattccgt tgtttttcat gggcgagccg
    11941 tggggcgcca agcagccgtt tctgttcttt accgactttg gcccgccgct ggacgaggcg
    12001 gtgcgcgagg gacgccggcg cgagttcgcg cacttcgctg cgttcgccga cgcagcccaa
    12061 cgcgccacca ttcccgaccc gaacagccat tccacattcg cggcatcgcg ttcgccgatc
    12121 gccgacgcaa cgcatggcga cggtgcgcag tgggcggcct ggttcaaggc attgctggac
    12181 gtgcgtcgcc aatggctggt gcctggcgtg gcgcaagcgc gcgccgtgcg tgccagcgtc
    12241 cttgccgatg gtgcgctgac gggcacgtgg caattgcccg gcgggctgtg gcacatcgcc
    12301 ttcaatgtgg gcacccaggc agtgccgatg ccgccgctgc gcggacgcgt ggcgcatgtg
    12361 gaaaacgtgg ctgccgatac gcaggaattg ccggtcgatg gcttcatcgc ctggtacgag
    12421 ccgcaatcgt gagtacgcgt gccccgggca gtgaggacct cgacgccctg gccgctgcag
    12481 ccggggtgat ggtggattgg gtggatgcca gcgaccagcc gcggcatgtg tccgagcaat
    12541 cggtgcatgc cgtgctcacc gcgttggaat tgcccgccgc caccgcggcg caacgcgccg
    12601 acagcctgcg ccgctgccag gcacaggccg ccgagccggc gccgctgctg acggtgcagg
    12661 tgggtgagtt gctgccattg cgcgtggcag ccaatacaat cggccgctgg accgacgaca
    12721 gcggtgccag cgaagacgcc cgcacagatg cacgagggca actgcgcgcg ccgccgcgtt
    12781 tcggttactg gacgctgcag atcggcgcga tcacccagca cgtggccgtg gcaccgcgcc
    12841 gctgtttcag cgtggccgat gcctgtggcc aagcatcgcc gcgtgcctgg ggcatggcgc
    12901 tgcaggtgta ttcggcacgc agcctggatg acggcggtat cggcgatgct gccggcacgg
    12961 tggaatggct gcggcacgcg accttggccg gcgccgacgc cctggcattg agtccggtgc
    13021 acgcctcgcg cccggtgacg ggcgcctaca gcccgtattc gccgagcgat cggcgctttc
    13081 tcgatccgtt gcatgccgca ccggtgcgca tcctgggtga actggcgctg gatgcaatca
    13141 acgcggtgcc cggtctgcgc gaacgtttcg atcgcctgca cgatggcgca ttgatcgatt
    13201 ggcaggcctc ggcgcacgcc aagtgggaat tgctgcgcca gttgtacacg cgtgttgcgc
    13261 ccgatcatgc cgacctggtc gcattcggca aggcagacgg cgcggcgctg cagggctttg
    13321 cacgctttgc tgcgcaggat ttcggcgaca acgatccgca gttgcatgtg ttcacccaat
    13381 ggctggcagc gcgcagctgg tccgatgcgc aacgccaggc gcatgagcgc ggcatgaaga
    13441 tcgggttgat cgccgatctg gcggtcggct tcgaccccaa tggcgccgaa gccgcagcag
    13501 cagcagacac cgtgttgcgc gggctggtgc tgggcgcgcc accggatgcg ttcaatgccg
    13561 atggtcagca ttggggcatt ggcgcgtact cgcccaccgc attgcgacgc agcggctacg
    13621 cgccgtacat cgcactgctg cgcgcggtgt tgcgcgaccg tggcggtatc cggatcgatc
    13681 acatcctggg cctgatgcgg ctgtgggtgg tgcccgatgg cgccagttcc aacgaaggcg
    13741 cgtatctggc gtacccgttg cacgatctgc tcaatctgct cgcgctggaa tcgtggcggc
    13801 atcgcgcaat tgtcatcggc gaggatctgg gcgtggtgcc gccgggcatc cgcgaagaac
    13861 tgtcgcggcg tggggtcatg ggcatcgatg tgttgatgtt cacccgcgac gacgacggcg
    13921 cgttcgtctc gccggcgcta tggcggccgg atgcgatcgc catcaccacc acccacgacc
    13981 tgcccacgct cactggctgg cgcgaaggcc gcgatatcgc atggcggcgc aagctggcat
    14041 tgatccagcc tgcgcaggcc agcgatgacg ccaaagcgcg catcaaggac gtggcacggc
    14101 tggaagccgc tgtcgaacac gccggcctga gcagtgcgca tgacccgctg ctgggcgcat
    14161 tgcgtttcac cgccgccagc gtctcgccac tggctttgtt gccggtggag gatgcgctgg
    14221 cgctggacga acaacccaat ctgccgggca ccgtcgaagt gcatcccaac tggcgtcgac
    14281 gcctgcccga tcccttgccg catgcgcgcc tgagttcggc gctgcagggc tttgccgagg
    14341 cgcgtcgcgt cgcggccgtt tcggaaccgc atccatgatc gatctacgcg ccaccgcccg
    14401 cctgcagctg catgccggtt tcaccctgca cgatgccctc gcgcagctgc cgtattacgc
    14461 cgggctgggc atcagtcacc tgtatctgtc gccgatcggt acggcggtgc cgggctccac
    14521 gcacggctac gacaacatcg acccgaccgt ggtcaatccc gaactcggcg gcgaagatgc
    14581 gttgatcgcg ctctcgcaag ccgcgcgcga acacggcatg ggcttgatcg ccgatatcgt
    14641 gcccaaccac atggccacgc atgcgcagaa cgcgtggtgg tgggacgtgc tgcgcaatgg
    14701 ccgcagcgcc aagcatgccg actggttcga catcgattgg cgcgcaccgg ggcgcgacgg
    14761 caaggtgtgg ctggcggtgc tggaccggcc gtatgcgaca gcgctggccg aaggcttgat
    14821 cacactggtg atcgaagacg acggcagcgc ggcgttggcg cattacgacc agcgttatcc
    14881 aatccgtccg caaacactgg aaattccaga aaaaaccgca cttgcgcagt ggctgcgcga
    14941 ctacaacgac ggcgccaggc gcggcgatgg ccgcctgcac aagttgatcg aacgtcagcc
    15001 gtatcgcttg aactggtggc gcgtgggcaa cgacatgctc aactaccgcc gcttcttcga
    15061 tatcacctcg ctggtggcat tgcgggtgga attgccggcg gtgttcgatg cggtgcacgc
    15121 gctaccgctg cgcctggtgg ccgaaggcca tctggatggc ctgcgcatcg accacgtgga
    15181 tgggcttacc gaccccaccg gctatgtgcg caagttgcgc agccggctgg atgcggccgg
    15241 ccgtacccgt ggcctcaggc ccggcacgtt gggcctgtat ctggaaaaga tcctcgcccc
    15301 cggcgagcac ctgccggccg actggccatg cgatggcacc accggctacg acttcatgga
    15361 ccaggtaggc gccgtgctgc acgacgcggc cggcttcaag ccactggcgc gtgcctggca
    15421 gaaggtgagc gggcgcagcg gcgattttgc acaggaagaa cgcagcgccc gcgatgaaat
    15481 cctgcgcggc ccgctgcaga ccgaattcaa tcgtgccgtc ggtgcgttgt cggcgttggc
    15541 gcgactggat ccgcccacgc gcgagttcag cccgcagatg ctggcgcgcg ggctgtgcgt
    15601 gttgctgcgc tggtttccgg tgtaccgcac ctatgccggt gcgcagggca tcaccggcag
    15661 cgaggcggag cgtttgcgcg ccactgccgc aaaggcgcgc gcaggcatgc cggaatcgat
    15721 cgtggccgcc gtggatgcga tcgagcgctg gctgctggac gatgccggcg ccgaccgtgc
    15781 gcagatcgct ttgcggcgca ttctgcgccg tcgtgtggaa cagctatccg caccgctcaa
    15841 tgccaagtcg gtggaagaca ccgccttcta ccggcatggc gtgctgctgt cgcgcaacga
    15901 ggtcggcagc cacccgaccc acttcgcgaa cgaagccgcc gagttccacg cgcaaaatct
    15961 cgaacgcgcc aagcattccc cgcgtgcatt gctggccacc gccacgcatg accacaagcg
    16021 cggcgaagat ctgcgcatgc ggctggcggt ggtgtctgag caaccgcgtt ggtgggcgga
    16081 gcagagcgcg caatttgatg cgttggccga cgcgctggaa tcgccggcat tggccggtgg
    16141 cgaccagcag atgctgtggc agaccttggt ggcggcatgg ccactcggcc tgggcgccga
    16201 tcagaccgag ccactcgccg actacgccga gcgcatcgcg caatggctgc tcaaggcggt
    16261 gcgcgaagcc aagctgcaca gcagctggac cgacggctcg ccggcctatg agcaagccgt
    16321 gcaggccacg gtagagcagg tgctgtgcag ccctgccggg ctaccgttgc ggcgcgcgtt
    16381 gctgcgcgcc agcaaccgca tcgccgccgc tggcgcgcgc aacgcactgg tgcaaaccac
    16441 cttgcgcctg accgtgcccg gcgtacccga tctgtatcag ggcaccgaag gctgggatct
    16501 gtcgctggtg gacccggaca accgccgccc ggtggattat gcccagcgcc agcaatggct
    16561 gcagcaagcg cgcgacttca ccgggttgct gcgcagttgg cgcgatggcg cggtcaaggc
    16621 gcgcctcacg gcgctgttgc tgcagctacg tcgcgaacat ccattgctgt ttgcgaaggg
    16681 cgactatcag cctttgaacg tggcggtcag tggcgatgcg caagcgctgg cgttccgccg
    16741 ccagtaccgc gggcagtcgc tggtggtggc cgtcacgcgg ctgggcgctg gcgccgaggg
    16801 cgacctgccg ttgctggtgg cgccggccac ctggggtcgg gcgtcgttgg cattgggcga
    16861 gggcacatac cgtaatgtgc tcgacggcag cacgctgcag ccgcagcgcg gccgcgtggc
    16921 gctatccacg ttgtttgcac gtgcgccggt ggcagtgttg ctgtcccaag acaattgacc
    16981 ccccgagaga aacgtacgca atgaatgaca tggaacggca ggcgcggctt gcccagttgg
    17041 cacgggagat ttgggaggcg gagggccgcc cggacgggca cgcggaccgc cattgggcca
    17101 tggccgagcg gctggtggag gccgaagaac gcgccgccga acaggccgcc gagtacgcgg
    17161 ccagacccat cgctgcacgt caataacgct gcctctgcca ccgtgcatgg gtcggtctgc
    17221 gggccggccc atgtgctgcg gatcgctccg ccagtgcaaa atcgcgcacc gtttgcgttt
    17281 accgttctaa ggagtcaccg atggccactc gcaagttcac tcagcgctcg cgcattcgcg
    17341 aaggccgtcc caactcgctc ggtgccacct gggacgggct aggcgtcaac tttgcactgt
    17401 attcgcgcaa tgccacccgc gtggagctat gtctgttcga cgaccgtggc cgcgagcaag
    17461 agcgcatcgc gctccccgaa tataccgacg aggtctggca cggctatctg cccgacgcac
    17521 gtcccggcca gttgtatggc tatcgcgtgc atgggccgta tgcgcccgac gccggtcacc
    17581 gcttcaacca caataaattg ctgctggacc cgtacgccaa acagatcgtt ggcgaactca
    17641 aatgggcgcc gcatctattc ggttacatca tcggccatcg cgacaaggac ctgagcttcg
    17701 accgccgcga cagcgccgcg ttcatgccca aatccgcggt gatcgacccc gctttcacct
    17761 ggggccagga ccgcccgccg caaacgccct ggaaccgcac ggtgatctac gaggcgcacg
    17821 tgcgcggcct gagcatgctg catccggcag tgccgccgga agagcgcggc acgttctcgg
    17881 cgctgaagac cgatgagtta atcgaccaca tcagctcgct cggcgtcacc gcagtggaac
    17941 tgctgccggt gcacgcgttc gtcgacgacc aatatctgct ggaaaacggc ctgcgcaatt
    18001 actggggcta caacacgctg ggcttttttg cgccgcaagc gcgttacatg tccacgcgca
    18061 ccgtggccga gtttaagcag atggtcgcgc ggttgcatca cgccggcctg gaagtgctgc
    18121 tggacgtggt ctacaaccac actgccgaag gcaacgagct cggccccacg ctttccttca
    18181 aggggatcga caacgccagc tattaccgcc tggccgacga tcgccgcttc tacatcaacg
    18241 acaccggcac cggtaacacc ttcgatctca ccaatgtcgg cgcgctgcgc atggtgatgg
    18301 attcgctgcg gtactgggtg caggaaatgc acgtggacgg cttccgtttc gatctggcca
    18361 gcatcctcgg ccgcgagcgc tacggcttcg atccctccgg cagttttctg gatgcggtac
    18421 gccaggaccc ggtgctcagc cagaccaagt tgatcgccga gccgtgggat atcggccccg
    18481 gtggctatca ggtgggcaat ttcccgcccg gctgggtgga atggaacgac aagtttcgcg
    18541 acaacgtgcg ggcgttctgg cgcggcgacg gcggccagct ggccgagctg gccacgcgcc
    18601 tcaccggctc tgcggatctg ttcaatcaca gtggccgccg gccgaccgcg tcggtcaatt
    18661 tcgttaccgc gcacgacggc ttcaccctgc gcgatctggt cagctacgaa ggcaagcaca
    18721 acctcgccaa cggcgaagat ggcagagacg gcagcgacca caacatctcg tgcaattacg
    18781 gcgtcgaagg cgagaccaac gacccgacca tcaagcagct gcgtcgccag cagatgcgca
    18841 atctgctcgc caccttgctg ctatcgcagg gcacgcccat gctgctggcc ggcgacgaat
    18901 tcggccatag ccagaacggc aacaacaacg cgtactgcca ggacaacgag ctgacctgga
    18961 tcgactggac cgccgccacc aaggctgccg ccgccgacca ggctgccttc gtgcgccgat
    19021 tgatccgcat ccgccagcgc tacccgttac tgcatcgcgc gcgttttttc gatggcaagt
    19081 tcgacgaagc gctgggcctg aaggatctca cctggttggc gccggatggc cacgaaatgg
    19141 acgaagccgg ctggcacgat ccggaagcac gcgcgttgat gctgcgcctg gacggccgct
    19201 caccggccac cggcctgcgt gagatcgctg ccaatgtgac gctgctgatg ttgatcaatg
    19261 ccgcttccac cagcgtgtcg ttcacgctgc cggcgatgca cgacgaacac tggcgcgtgc
    19321 tggtggacac cgcacgccac ggcggacgcg tggtcgccgg cggtagcgaa tggaaggcat
    19381 cggcgcattc gttgacgtta ttggcggtgg aacgcgaccg catcatcagc agtgcgcgca
    19441 tcgtctccga aggcgcacgt tgatgccgag gatggcttga tggatgtctt gttggcaggg
    19501 gcgaccggcc tggtcggcaa acaggtattg cagcaattgc tggccgatac gcgctgcact
    19561 ggcgtggtcg cgctcacgcg gcggccgctg acgcagatcc accccaagct gcgcaaccag
    19621 gtgatcgact tcgagcggct ggagcattgg accgcaccac gtatggaagc ggccatctgc
    19681 gccttgggta gcacgatgaa acaggccggc tcgcgcgagg cgttttatcg catcgaccac
    19741 gattatccaa tggccattgc acgcgcagcc tgcgcgcatg gcacgtcggt tttcgtgttg
    19801 aactcggcgg ccggcgccaa tgcgcagtcg cgcatcttct acagccgcgt caaaggcgag
    19861 ctggaacgcg atctgcgcca gatcggattc ccttcgctga ctttcgtacg ccccggcctg
    19921 atcggcggcg aacgcgagga gcgacgtgcc ggcgaacatc tcggcagcct cgtgctgggc
    19981 gcgcttggcc cgatcctgcc gcggcgtttt cgcatcaatc cggccgaacg gattgcagcg
    20041 gcgatggtgg ctgccgcgct ggcgccggcg cggggtgagc atagcgtcga ggcggcggag
    20101 ttggttcagt agccccaagc caaggtgacg ttggtagaaa gattcagctg ctatgccagt
    20161 gatcgtaggg cttcaagatc gcggcctgcc acggattttg tctgcccagg tgtaggcaag
    20221 ctccggttcc tgataacctt gccctctccg cgacaacttc gccaaaggaa cggctatgca
    20281 aattttgaag aaagggattc tggccgcgtt ggtcggggca ctgtgcggct gtagtgcacc
    20341 ttctggcagc gccgataaag agcctcaggc cgacgtggcg tctcaggccg ccgcgagttc
    20401 agcgaaaata cgagaaatcc tggtcgtggc tgagagaagc ggagtcaaca cgcagaaccg
    20461 gtccatgccg gtgagttctg actcgccgat ttcagtcaca gtatctgtca cacattcagg
    20521 cgtcgacacg ccaccaattt cgcttcggtt cattgatcta aagaacggtc aggtactggg
    20581 agagcagagt cagccaatga cgcctggcgg tgattctgtg cgatttgaat tcaagcctgc
    20641 taagccgtgg tcggaggggc gtcatttatt ggaagcgcga cttggcaaga ctgggaaggt
    20701 agttcagcgc gagtttgacg tggtgcagag cccaccctcc gctgctgcca agattgaggc
    20761 taagagcggc taacaaaact actgcgcagc cgcaaggtgg gcgcggccgg tgctcggaat
    20821 cggcgtgtac cacgcgtcca ctgccgttct gagcgcgccg tccgcgccca catgacagct
    20881 gctcactacg ttttgttaga gccgctctca atcttaatga gcgttgttgg gcaggtcttc
    20941 aagcgcatgc aggaatgcgt acagatcatt cttttctcct gccgtcaatg agataggagt
    21001 gccgcgcgaa agactgcggt aatagatctc gcgctggatc gcctcttcaa ggttttgcac
    21061 gctgccatcg tgcatgtagg gtggcgtacg ggtgacgttg cgtaaggttg gggttcggta
    21121 tgccgccaag tcattgcctt ggccgctgat tgcaaatcgt cccagtgcgg ccatgtctgg
    21181 atctgacagt acgagctcag cgactggaac accctgctcg cgtttggttt taaaagattc
    21241 aatggtagtg ctgatttgtc cagccatccg atccatcccg acgttggaat ggtgaaatcg
    21301 gttgtccgtg aaagcggctg gagtaccgtt taaggcatgg catgaagagc agtcggcttt
    21361 cccgcggaac acatccaggc cgcggcgctc tgccgttgtc aaggcggtgg tgtttcccgc
    21421 gacgaaagcg tcgtaccggc tgcgaccagt cgtaacggac gccaagtaag ccaagatggc
    21481 actagagata cgttcctgat cgacccgctc atcgccaaac gctgccttga attgagttcg
    21541 ataatccagc cgttgtgaca ccgccttgat caacacactc atatccggtt gagccatttc
    21601 ggcctgattg gtgaaggccg ccaccgctac tcgctccagt ttttcctcgc gaccatccca
    21661 gaagaaatga gtgaagtaag gaaggtccaa taagcttggt acgttccggg tgccggtcct
    21721 ctgaccatag acaatgggga ctgcgatgtc ttgggcgaat gccttgcttg gatcgtggca
    21781 cgagctgcag gccagggtcc gacgcgcgct gagagtggtg tcctggaaca gggtgttacc
    21841 cagggctacc gtggcttgac ggcgctctcc ttgatccaga tccaatcccg ccagccaacg
    21901 tacgcccagc aaaagcaata cgacggtcaa gaagatggag atgatgattt gtcgcgacat
    21961 tttgcttgat ttcaaagatt ggacaggata ttaattctac tgtgttacta aatccgaatc
    22021 cgttggtacg gtgagacccc gcaacacggg cagtgtggga ggcttctggc gataagccta
    22081 gccagtccga aggccagcgt ggcaatcgag ttgggatggt gacgttgcat tggggccaga
    22141 cccgcgcggg cggacgcttt tggatactgc aggcatcttg aatgcgacgg agtttttttt
    22201 actgcgcagg cgctcgcgca tcaagaaccc gtatgcggcg atgcacagac tggcgtgatg
    22261 gtgaaaacca cgccagttgc gcccttcata gtgatgcagg cccaactccg acttcagctc
    22321 ctgataatcg cgttcaat
//
LOCUS       Sequence_7              4463 bp    DNA     linear
ACCESSION   Sequence_7
VERSION     Sequence_7.0
KEYWORDS    .
FEATURES             Location/Qualifiers
     unparsed_commen 1..4463
                     /identifier="0"
                     /unparsed comment="jcf7180000043718_pilon"
ORIGIN
        1 tgcatctgct ggcttactcg cccgacggca ccgccgagaa cgtgcgcaac gccattgtcc
       61 agcgactggg cggcctgcgc catgcagttc acaccctcac cgccgacaac ggcaaggagt
      121 tcgctgatca tcggctcatt gccgcctgcc tgcagagcga tttctatttc gcagatccgt
      181 actgcccatg gcagcgcggc agcaacgaga atgccaacgg attgacacgc caatacttgc
      241 cacgacagac cgatttcagc accatcaccg atgcgcacct gcgatggatc gagcagcggc
      301 tctacaatcg tccgcgcaag atacttggat tcaaaacgcc cctcgaagtt ttctccgagg
      361 aggtcctcaa cagcgttgcg aatcagagtt gaattcgccg atcttcgcaa agcccccgaa
      421 ggacgctgcg gacccaaacg gttcgaaggc cccagggatg cctggtaagg ctgaaggcta
      481 ttgcgaaccc aagggtggac ctgattgggt taggaacccg aatggacgtg gtaacggctg
      541 gcgcgatgcc aatggagatg tctgggttcc aactgggccc ggcggtgagg cacacggtgg
      601 ccctcattgg gatgttcaga cgcccggcgg tggctatgtc aatgtctacc caggcggagc
      661 tcgacgctaa tgatcgatca accaacgacc gtggaactgc aggctaccgg cgtgcggttt
      721 ttctcgcggg gtgatgagac tgcatttttt ggctggatca aatcattccc gttcgtcgag
      781 cagatcgaag gtcacggacg gaccctcttc atgaaggtca actcgtccgc tatcgatgag
      841 gatggtttgc gagaactgct tgctttattc cgtcgctacg gggtggacat ggcccagctt
      901 gtcgcatttg atcgagagga gttcgctgaa tggttccgcc gtgccgacgc ttattggcac
      961 aacgacatct tcgggtcgtc ttcgacaagc cataacactt gagagccgaa ggtctgatat
     1021 gccaacgcag ttcacccaag gcatccgctt cgaagtcgcg caggacgtgc tgggcgcgct
     1081 gattgcacat tgggccgagg cggcggccca ggcgttcgac gctgcaaacc ccgatcttgg
     1141 ccggctggcc gagatcgagg ccgagcagcg caaattacga aacctccgtg ccgacctcaa
     1201 cccccgcgac gccgcgcaaa tcgagtccgt gatcgccgag cacgcaccgc tggccaggcg
     1261 gctttatgcc cccgcgtgag cggcggcgct tccctccgct gcccgcgcaa attccttcag
     1321 ccgccgaccc cggccatcag aggcgggcca tccccgccac ccctgcaaag tggtcacaca
     1381 ccacgcaact gcgttgaaat ccccataccc agcgccaggc gcggcgtatg ggcgtatgac
     1441 accgacgccc cgagcgtatg acatcgcccg ccggaatggg gtgcaaaacc ctgctgcgac
     1501 acgcccttgc agtggccgtg ccgtgttgaa gcgtgaaagt gcagtgcgga tgcagtgggg
     1561 tgcagtcagc gtgccgtcgg tgcacgatga tgaggccgtg ccgaggcgtc ccatggacgg
     1621 cctagtggaa cataaagcgg cgagtacgcg gcgggcgcaa atctatggca agtgcctgat
     1681 tggattgcaa aacccctgca atgcggcctg gcctggttgg gtgcaaatgc agtgcatatg
     1741 catggcagcc tggagcgggt agtggaacat aaagtgccgc cgacacggtg gggtgatggc
     1801 gagggtacaa gcccggcaaa tgctggattg cactgcgccg acggaggtgg gcttcgagcg
     1861 caaaaagtcg gcgcaaccgc cgacgatgtt cctgggggta gtggaacata aaggacgcca
     1921 gtcacgaggg cgagcaaatg gccgcaagcc cgcgcagcgg ctgcaaaaac gctgacagtc
     1981 agcaggggtt aaacgccagt caaatgacag tcaggccgct gggcgcggtg atgatggcga
     2041 tcgggaaata tagagccgca ccgcgcgctg cgcggaaaaa gttgcgcgcg cgaaactgct
     2101 acgcggcgct cgggcggtcg atgggcgcgg cggcctcgat cacggcaacg gagccgtccg
     2161 ggtgttcctg catcaactgg ccgtcttgca ggaaatgggt ggggatgccc ttggcgtgta
     2221 ggcgctgcac ggcctcctgg ctggcctggc gggtgacggt ggcccgcgcg ccacggtgtc
     2281 gccacgcgta tcgccagtgc gacacggacg acgatcgctc tgcacgcttg ccctgtatcg
     2341 gcacattggc tgcagcggtt tgcattgccg cattgcgcag cgccgcagaa aacaggcatg
     2401 cgcaaacgga cgcagcaaca ccgcgtacgg tggcgaccgc tgtcatatcg ctgccatgta
     2461 cgatcggcgt tgcctgcccc gcctgcctca tcactgacgg cgatcagctc atgcgttttt
     2521 gattgcttgg cgctaaccaa acgtttacac accgacggca agctgcgggc acaaagtgcg
     2581 aatcattcag cgggatgtgc acatggaaac ccatatcacc gtcatcggcg caggcttctg
     2641 cggcaccgcg ctggtccgtg cactggcgca gacggccgat gcgcaggtac gcatcacgct
     2701 ggtcggcgtg gccgagacct tcggtagcgg tatcgcctat ggggcggcgc ggccggagca
     2761 tctgctcaac gtgcgggcca aggatctggg catcgatgca caggtgcccg gcgccttcgc
     2821 cgacaccctg catctgggcg agagcggccg gctggaattc ctgccgcggc tggcatacgg
     2881 cgactacctg cggagcgaac tggatgcggc ggtgagcggc gcgcaggcct cgatcatgcg
     2941 gctgtcgcag gaagcagtgg ccgtcgagcg cgtgcgcaag ggtttccgcg tgtttctggc
     3001 caatggcgat gcctttcaga gcgatcgcgt ggtgctggca gtgggcgcat tgcagccgca
     3061 ggcgctggcg ggtatcggtc cgcgcttgag cgtgcatccg cgctacatcg gctggccgtg
     3121 gcagggcgac gcattggcgc ggctgtcgcc ggacgacgat gtgctgatcg tcggtaccgg
     3181 gctgaccatg gtggacgtgg ccctgaccct gcacacgcgc ggccatcgtg gccgcttgct
     3241 ggcgatttcg cggcgcgggc tggccccgca ggcgcatctg cgccagcctg gtgcccccct
     3301 ggaattgccg ccgcatctgc agcgtgcgct caaggacgcc gacctgcgcg gcctgctgcg
     3361 cggggtgcgt cagctcagtg cggtggtcga cgattggcgt cgcgtggtgg atgcgctgcg
     3421 cccgcatctg cagccgctgt ggcagcgcct ggaactgagc cagcgtgcac gcttcctgcg
     3481 gcacctgcgc ccgtactggg aagtagcgcg tcatcgcgtg gcacccggtg ccgccgaaca
     3541 gctggcgcaa ttgcaggcat cgggccagtt gcagatcgtc tctgcgcgct tgctgcgtgc
     3601 gcgctgggta ccagacggcg tagaggcggt gatccgcccg cgcggtgctg ccgacgcgca
     3661 gaccggtcat tacgatgcgg tgattcgcgc caccgggctg gataccgaca tcgaccgcac
     3721 cagcgatccc ttgatcgccg gcatgcgcga agccggtctg ctgcgcgccg atccgttggg
     3781 cctgggcgtt gacaccgatg cgcaactgcg cgtgcgcgac agcaccgggc agatcgtgcc
     3841 ggggttgtat tgcgtgggcc cgctgttgcg tggacgttat tgggaaatca ccgcggtgcc
     3901 cgagttgcgc gtggccacgc gcgcattggc agaccgactg ttgctgggcg caacaccggc
     3961 gttacagccg acgccggagc ggttgccgcg tgaggtcaat acgcggttgt agatgcggcg
     4021 gttcgatgcg gtttgcggtg gcgtaggtgc ttgcccgctt tttttatctg ggccggcagc
     4081 gtgtgcaaag catggacgag gatgcggctt gcctcgcgtg gtcggcggcg atctcgatcg
     4141 cgtttcgaac aacgcatgcc cgttcgctca gaacctgttc acaatcttat tcaaaccgtg
     4201 caaactccac gaatgcgcga gaagaactat ccaagtgacg tgagccgtga gcggttcgag
     4261 caaatccgcc cgattctgga gcaagcccgc aagcgcacca agcctgtgac agtggatatg
     4321 tatgaggtgt ggtgcgcagt gctgtatctg ctacggacag gttgcccgtg gcgtgcgttg
     4381 cccagtgact ttccgaagtg gcgcacggtg cattcctact ttgccaagtg gagcgaagtg
     4441 gacgatgaag gaatgagcct gct
//
LOCUS       Sequence_8              5909 bp    DNA     linear
ACCESSION   Sequence_8
VERSION     Sequence_8.0
KEYWORDS    .
FEATURES             Location/Qualifiers
     unparsed_commen 1..5909
                     /identifier="0"
                     /unparsed comment="jcf7180000044028_pilon"
ORIGIN
        1 aacaggtggt ggtggacctg ggctttcgcg gtgtggatgc ggccaatccc ggcgttgaga
       61 tcatccaccg gggcacgttc aaacgcctga cagatgagca gcgccgctgg ctgaagcgac
      121 gccaggcggt ggagccggcc atcggacact tgaagcacga caacggcatg gatcggtgct
      181 ggttgcaagg agcgaacggc gatgcgctgc acgcagtgct gtgcgcggcg ggggacaaca
      241 tccgctggtt gctgcgggcc atggtgcgtc tgggactgaa gggtcttttt gcgcctatgg
      301 ttgcgagact catcatgctg cccacagtgc tcgcaatgtc attgcgagcg aggaacacac
      361 gcccacatcg gttggcttgg tgtgtttggt gaattttgca ggggcgacta cagagcaggg
      421 tttgtaagca ccatcaggcg tgcggtgttt gccaatttcc gctactgtga acggcggttt
      481 cttgcaattt caatgctggt ggcttcgatg acagaaaatc ctgggcgctg caatggcgat
      541 gtcagcaccc cgttgcgaat gatcaaacct cgactccgtc tatgcaccgc taaagtgctc
      601 caatacctga cgtgaaatga gctgaccttc gcactgcatc cgactcagct catcttgctt
      661 ccactccctt gccagacgcc cgttctcaag catccagact cgctgcgcat acgattgagc
      721 aaggtcgatg ttgtgcgtta ctaataacac gctttgacca ctcacctgcg tcagttcatg
      781 caaaaacttc agcgtacggc cgacactggg caagtccaat ccgttaagtg attcgtctaa
      841 aagcagcaac cgcggcgtgc caaccatagc caaggagatc gctagtttct gccgagttcc
      901 aagcgagtat gacgcgatcg gagcatgcat gtaagggtat aaatccacta aagtcgcata
      961 atcaatcgcc atcttgatgg cattcgtgcg taatgcagcc gctacaagat cgagcgcatg
     1021 aaatccagtc aaacgctccg gcagcatgtt cggtgccacc gcgagcccga tgggtggacg
     1081 gcttccaatc tctagatccg tataaaccaa ggtgccaccg cttatcttat gcaatccaga
     1141 aagaatccgc accaaagtgg attttcccga agcattcgcg ccgatcagaa ctaccacttc
     1201 accagcagca atcctcgcag taaagtcaaa caaaacgtgg tgagcagcat aacctgcaca
     1261 caccgcattc atattaagta atgtcacact ttctccgtcc aagcatgatg ccctcttcga
     1321 atcaaccaga acaagtggag cggtaatatg aacacagcga tcgggccagc aactagagct
     1381 acgagcggaa atatagtatt taccatacga aaaattgaac gacggccgcc tccaattcct
     1441 acaaggtcgc tcactaccca tatcactcca acataacaca ctaccactag ctccaccaaa
     1501 acaaccatta tccaaatcag tttatgtagg acaaccccag caattgcaat cggagccgtc
     1561 atgcctgcgg caattgcgac aggaaaccat atcagacgtg ataccgcacg ccacggcgcc
     1621 acgcctgtcc aagccagcaa cctgtgcagt tccatcgccc cagcgaccag caagctctga
     1681 caaaagatga atgtgatagc cgatatcgcc actgccatac ccagcatacc gggatgctca
     1741 atacgtacag cccataccga agtgatagag atggaaagta ttgcgacgat aaagaaaaat
     1801 ccaaccgttt tcgggcgcgg catctgtagc atgggagctg caggcatgat acgtatgaat
     1861 ccacgactgt ttgcaacaga cgtagaaatc aaaacattca gacgccctct atttccaaag
     1921 aaggaaaata cgaatccagt aaaaaatacg gcagccgctg tggctacacc taatctagat
     1981 atgaaaaacc aatgggaggc gacgacgcta atacaagcca tgcttacagc accacgtaat
     2041 ccaccaaaca gacaacgtaa ttttcgctcg ttacagtagt gtcgatggtg catgcaccac
     2101 gcgagccaat gcccatgaag gtagaacgaa gtcctgcgcg acgatagcca tcctgacaca
     2161 ccaccactga gcaacattcc ccccaacagc cctagctttc cgccagcaga cagaacatga
     2221 ggctgaactg tacgcatcgg caaccacgag acccaaacaa acgccagtat gattcctagc
     2281 agcatagcca cattggcgat cgcttcaatt cgatattttc gtaagcgcca ccagcgcgaa
     2341 taccaaacaa caactcttgc ccctgtacaa ggaagcactg tagccagcct acgctccagt
     2401 ggtgtcaata acaaaatcat taaaatgcct ctaataaagg cgggctcatg gagcccgccc
     2461 agcgcaacct gattaacttg gaaccagcag cagtacaaca aatacaccag cacacaaagg
     2521 accgcccact gcatccgacg cccccgtcgg tgcaacgttc acttccagat catccagaac
     2581 aatggcttgc atgagacttc cttgaattgc actctcaatg gacgccttaa cagacgagtg
     2641 ccatctgcca cgacgttact acatgaactt cataccgtcc tttcagccac catcgagcgc
     2701 gcacggaagc gaacaacctc atcgcgatca tcagcgccca gctcaatcaa tcgcagacgc
     2761 tcacctgcag ataattctct aagagtagaa gcggcaacca atgccgcctc acgcacacgc
     2821 cgacaaggcg catcaataat tagcgactca attacatcag cagtgtcgct atttgccagc
     2881 tgacctgcca gcgccacaat agatgcacgc ttgtgcacca atgctatttg tggcatttca
     2941 atgatgcgac cgtcggatgg atcaaaaaaa tactgatccg gctcacactc acgcttcttc
     3001 gtcaccatta gattaagcga tactgacaat tgctccggtg gaaactgcgt atgcacatcc
     3061 actttctcgc gatagaccat gacacgacct acctgcagca ttgtgcgccc tagagactcc
     3121 agttcaacaa cctcgcctat atacccacgc acccgagaag gatcatactg ataaaggttt
     3181 gtttcgtatc ccgggccgtg atagccgacc gtcataaaat ggaaattatg atcgtgcgta
     3241 tttcgataac taaaaacccg ctcctcctgg gaacgaaagt tctcagacaa tttcagcggc
     3301 gtccaaatat ttgcccgcaa gaaaaacccg cgccccgcca ccaaaaacac tgactgcggc
     3361 gtatatgctg caagcgaact atgatctaaa aatttcttaa tagcacgatt gaaataggat
     3421 ggaatcaggt caacatcgtt cgctagctta cggaaatgag gcgctgactc cgccaaacct
     3481 tccgcacaac taaggtccac atgttgctcc acatgcgcta taaattcctc tattcgcaac
     3541 ttatctgtgc aagctggatc aatcgtaatt ggcatgactc atccttgtgg caaaattcga
     3601 ttgaaagcct tatgtgcggc cgcgcgtatg tgtggatgcg gatcctcttc tgcaaccttt
     3661 aatcttggca ccagcaattc aggcgccaca tatccaagcg cctgcattgc agcccagcga
     3721 acaaaatatt gttgatgatc gcaaaggtgc gacaatgctg gaacagcagc tcgattcatc
     3781 atagcaccga gtgttcgcga catcgaaaca agctctgaat caacagggtc ggctgcaatg
     3841 gcctgtaaag cctgccctgt atcgcgatga aatgcccatt gcaatgggtg gtgtgcggtc
     3901 gaaacaaatt tcacaaccaa tactttcgct tctaccatga catcaaacag atcatgccga
     3961 ctatctatgg tgataagatc gcccggcgca tgaactcgcc gcacggctga ctcaagccgc
     4021 aaagccgagt cgaatgtccc gatatcaatc ccttgcggca aggtatagtg atcagctgca
     4081 agtgcttgct gccccgccac gacgacgacc atgtgctgag gcatcgtgta gacaaactcc
     4141 gaagagcgag agtaaaaccc aactctcagc tgccacttcg ggccgttagc cataacaata
     4201 taatcaggtt cccaccgagg ggattcgtag acgggatttc cggctatttt ccgcaactca
     4261 gcagcagcca cccgtgacaa tacatccgtg ccacatacca gtgacctcag cttctcgctc
     4321 atgcgaaaga agcccccgtg ataatcacga gccatttgct cgtcagcttc cctggcaaac
     4381 tcgacaagtt ctggatgcat ttccatatta cacctcctgt gcatgtcatc ggatgataac
     4441 tatgaatcgc gtttaggcgc aagcccctac tatgtagcgc tgctgcactc ccactagcag
     4501 gctgctgaaa tacctctcta ccagtagact acccgaatcc cgacacagcc caatccgatg
     4561 cgtggcgtag acgtcttcag cgaacagttg ttcacggtca agcggctgga ggaattcatc
     4621 ccggtcaatc acccattgcg cccggtgcgg gagatggtca acgaggcgct gcggcgtttg
     4681 gacggtctgt ttgagcggat gtacgcgccc aacgacaagg gaggccgtcc gagcatcgcg
     4741 ccagagaagc tgacgcgggc gatgctgctg caggtgttct acagcattcg ttccgagcgc
     4801 cagttgatgg agcaggtgca gtacaacctg ttatttcggt ggttcatcgg cctgtcgatg
     4861 gacgatgcgg tgtgggtgcc gacggtgttc agcaagagcc gcgaacgcct gatcgaacac
     4921 gacgtggtgg tggcgctgtt caacgagatc gtggcgatgg ccgatgccaa gggctggctg
     4981 tcgggcgagc acttcagcgt ggatggcacg ctgatccagg cctgggccgg gcacaagagt
     5041 ttcgtgcgca aggatggcga tgacaatggc gacggcacgg acttccgcgg cacgtttcgg
     5101 agcaatgaaa cgcacgcctc cacgaccgat ccgcacgcgc gtctgtaccg caagggcaag
     5161 accgccagtg agttgcgtta catgggccat acgctggccg acaatcgcca cgggctgatc
     5221 gccaatgcac gggtgaccca tgccgatggt cacgccgagc gtgaagcggc caaggccatg
     5281 atcggtgacg cccgccaggc gaacccggac ggtgcactga cgctgggcgc ggacaagggg
     5341 gacgacgcgg ccgaattcgt cgaggcattg aaggaaatcg gagttgcccc gcatatcgcg
     5401 cagaacacca gcaatcgtcg ctcggcggtt ccggatgagg tggctgcacg cgttggctat
     5461 gcgatctcgc agaccaagcg gaaactgatt gaacaaggct ttggctgggg caagctgatc
     5521 ggcaccattg gccacgtgat ggtgcggggc ctggagaagg tggatcaggt gttcatgttg
     5581 aatatgaccg cctacaacct ggtacgcatg cgtaccctag gacagatgtg tctgcagacc
     5641 ggggaaacgg catgaaaagg gcaaaaatca gctcaaatcg gctcaaatca ggcaatcaag
     5701 gtcatgcgtc ggtgacttca tggtcaaatt ttcaccactt ctgaggtgcg aagagacatg
     5761 ccgatggtgc cgactcgctt ggcggctggt atttcagcag cctgctagga aacctctgaa
     5821 caacgcacca caaatgcgag acactatttg ttcggaatga ggaggcatcc atgcaactga
     5881 cgttcggtga cgccgagggc ctgggcaag
//
LOCUS       Sequence_9              6372 bp    DNA     linear
ACCESSION   Sequence_9
VERSION     Sequence_9.0
KEYWORDS    .
FEATURES             Location/Qualifiers
     unparsed_commen 1..6372
                     /identifier="0"
                     /unparsed comment="jcf7180000043953_pilon"
ORIGIN
        1 gacgtcgctg aagtcggcct gctccagggc catctcgaca tagcggttgc acacctgcat
       61 gcaccggtac gccgactcgc ccacgatgcg cgcaacggcc gcgaacggca tctgctgcga
      121 caacatcagc accagcgcct cgaacaacag cgtgaagccc gacaaccgcc cagcgaagtc
      181 cggctcgacc aggcgaaccg atccgtcccc aagcttcaca cgcggcgtgc gaaccttcag
      241 gtagcactcg tgctggaaaa agttcaggtg ccggtaggtc ttgaccacgg tgtcatgaac
      301 cggatgcaga cccttttggc ccgatacctt gaacctcgtg cccggcttga agtccaccgg
      361 caccgtcaac accttggtcg cttcgtcgaa ctcgaccgcg cctaccgacc acggcgcgcc
      421 gatccccagc gccgcttcaa acaccttggc cgtcatccca atccccgcgt cagtggtaaa
      481 ccagccgaaa tcctacccac tcaaattttc agagagccac ttttcttatc tggcgttgtg
      541 taaagaagca ctcttggaaa ccggagcgct cgatcatggg aaggcccgcc aagccgttgg
      601 ttgtcagcgc cgacgannnn nnnnnnnnnn nnnnnngccc agcgaagtcc ggctcgacca
      661 ggcgaaccga tccgtcccca agcttcacac gcggcgtgcg aaccttcagg tagcactcgt
      721 gctggaaaaa gttcaggtgc cggtaggtct tgaccacggt gtcatgaacc ggatgcagac
      781 ccttttggcc cgataccttg aacctcgtgc ccggcttgaa gtccaccggc accgtcaaca
      841 ccttggtcgc ttcgtcgaac tcgaccgcgc ctaccgacca cggcgcgccg atccccagcg
      901 ccgcttcaaa caccttggcc gtcatcccaa tccccgcgtc agtggtaaac cagccgaaat
      961 cctacccact caaattttca gagagccgca tttttccagt cattgaaatg caagaagctg
     1021 gaattttaga ggtttgatgg gttgttcaga ccttccctag cccgacgata cgcatcatga
     1081 tgctgtagag tcgcgtccca ggattcgcct tcaacttaat gacttcctag agcgtgacac
     1141 gatcacgtta acatgtctca atgaacaact ctgccgatct gctaaaggaa ctgcgcatcg
     1201 accgtaaggc cccgtcccgc gaatcgccct cggggcgcgg aggggggatc gccatcgcca
     1261 cgctcgtcgt cgttatcgtg ctgctgctcg gtttagccgc gtggtggtgg cttggtcggg
     1321 cgcagccgct gcaggtgcgc accgtaccgt tggtggcgat cagcgccggc agcacgtcgt
     1381 cgtcggtcct tgatgccagc ggctacgtgg tggcgcgacg catggccacg gtgtcagcgc
     1441 aggtcaccgg caaggtgctg caggtgatga tcgaggaagg catgcgcgtg gaggccggtc
     1501 aggtgatggc cacgctcgat ccgatcgaga ccaatgcgca gcgcgaggtc ggtgccgcgc
     1561 aactcgcggc ggcgcgcagt caggtgcaga acgtccaggc tcagctggtt gtggccgagg
     1621 ccgatgcgat gcggctgcag tcgctggtcg gcgagcaact ggtatcgcgt tcgcagtacg
     1681 atcaggcgat gtcgcagcgc gatgcgctgc gcgcgcagct gcaggtggcc cagcgcaatg
     1741 tcgcggtcgc cacgcacgag ttgtcgctgt cagacatcca cgtcgacttc accgtggtgc
     1801 gcacgccgtt cgccggcgtg gtcactgcca aggccgcgca gccgggcgag atcgtctcgc
     1861 cgctggccac cggcggtttc acccgcaccg gcatcggcac gattgtcgac atggattcgt
     1921 tggaagtgga agtggaggtt ggcgaggcct acatcggccg cgtgcagccg aagatgccgg
     1981 ccgaagtgat cctcgacgcc tatccagact ggcgcatccc ggccgaggtg atcgcgatca
     2041 tcccggctgc cgaccgcggc aaggccacag tcaaggtgcg cgtggcgctt aaggtcaagg
     2101 atgcacgcat cgtgccggac atgggcgtgc gggtgagttt tctggaaaag gccacggcgc
     2161 agcagcagaa cacgccgaag ggcgtgcggg taccggttgc gtcactgctg catcgtgacg
     2221 gcaccagccg cgtcttcgtc ctcggcaaag acaaccacgt cgccctgcgc gaggtgaaga
     2281 ccggcatcga catgggcagc gacaagcagg tggtatcagg cgtatctgcg ggcgatacag
     2341 tggtcgtcga gccaccgcag gcgttgaagg atggagatgc ggtgacgttg tccagcgacg
     2401 cacaggagtg agtgcgcagc gcgcgcaagt gtggtcttcg tttgaatgtt gcgtggattg
     2461 gttctaggtc gtgagcggcg ttgctgttgt tgctttcgag cgccctgacg agtccgcgtc
     2521 tgtggcgcct gccagggaat gcagcttcgt accggaatcg gggaaatcca aagtgacagc
     2581 aacaaccaca cctgctgcac ttgaacctgc aaagacagtg gagtcgccga tgttgatagc
     2641 cgcacgcgtg gcgacatgca tgaaatggaa acatatcgat accgatcgca tcgcaatacc
     2701 agccccccat cattgatctc gttcacgcca catcgaaacg cagaggatcc cccgcaatga
     2761 ccgccctcgt taccctccgc aacgtcacca agacctacca gcgcggcccg gagaaggtgc
     2821 aggtgctgca tggcatcgat ctggaaatcg agcgcggcga cttcgtcgcg ctgatgggtc
     2881 cttccggttc gggcaagacc acactgctga acctgatcgg tggactcgac acgccgtcag
     2941 gcggcgagat cgagatcgaa ggcgagcgca tcgacctcat gagcggcggt cagctggcca
     3001 cctggcgcag ccatcacgtc ggcttcgtgt tccagttcta taacctgatg ccgatgctca
     3061 acgcgcagaa gaacgtcgag ctgccactgc tgctgaccaa cctcggtgca gcgcagcgca
     3121 ggcgccatgc cgaaatcgcg ttgacgctgg tcggcctcga tgagcgccgc agccacaagc
     3181 ccagcgaatt gtccggcggc cagcagcagc gcgtggcgat tgcgcgggcc atcgtctccg
     3241 atcccacctt cctgatctgc gacgagccca ccggtgacct cgaccgccac aacgccgagg
     3301 agatcctcaa gctgctgcag caactcaacc gcgagcacgg caagaccatc atcatagtca
     3361 cccacgatcc caaggccgcc gagtacgcct cgcataccgt gcatctggac aagggcgagc
     3421 tggccgacgc actggtcgct gactaaccgg agacgacgat gaaatacttc tcgctcgtat
     3481 gggcgcagct gttccgcagc gagacgcgga cgctgctgac cctgctgtcg gtggtcgctg
     3541 cattcctgtt gttcggcatg ctcgattcgg tgcgtgtggc gttcaattcc ggcggcagca
     3601 tcgaaggcgt caaccgcctg gtggtgacct cgcgcctgtc gatcacccag tcgctgccga
     3661 tccgcctggg tacgcagata cgcgaggtgg ccggggtgcg cgatgtgacc tcggcgatat
     3721 ggttcggtgg catctataaa gatccgaaga acttcttcgc caactcctcg gtggctccga
     3781 actacttcga cgtctaccgt gaactgcaga ttcctccaga acagctgaag gcgttccata
     3841 ccacacgcgc cggcgcgatc gttggcgaat cgctggccaa agagttcggc tggaagctcg
     3901 gcgacaccat cccactgcag gcgacgctct tcccacgcgg cggcagcaat aactggccgc
     3961 tggaactggt cggcatcttc cgctccaagg accgcacgct ggccgccaac gaggaacgcc
     4021 agctgatgat gaattggaag tactttgatg aatccaatga ctacatcaaa aacaaggtca
     4081 gctggtacac ggtgacgctg gacaaccccg accatgcctc gcgcgttgcg caggcgatcg
     4141 atgcgatctc ggccaactcc gatcacgaaa ccaagagcca gaccgaatcg gcatttcaac
     4201 aggccttcgt taagcagttc gccgacatcg gcatgatcgt cacctcgatc atgggcgcgg
     4261 tgttcttcac actgctgctg ttgaccggca acaccatggc ccaggcggta cgcgagcgca
     4321 tcccggaact ggcgacgctg aagacgctcg gcttcaagga cggcacgctg ctgactctgg
     4381 tgatggtcga atcggtgcta ctgattgggc tcggtggtgc gaccggactg ggtcttgcgg
     4441 cgttgatcct gccggggctg gcgtcaaagg caatgggcat gctgcctccg aacgtgccac
     4501 ttcaaacctg gctggtcggt gccgggctga tcgtggtgat cggcgtggta gtcggcgtgc
     4561 tgccggcgct acgcgcgaag cgtctgaaga tcgtcgatgc cctggctggg cgctgagagg
     4621 agatcgacat gaagaagcat tggttgggca acgcgctgtc gatcctgctg atggtggtgg
     4681 gcctgggcgt gtggatcgcg ctgccatgga tcggcgtgct ggcggtggct gtggcgctaa
     4741 tgctgtggct gctgctgacc cgcagcggtc ggctatcgct ggctgccgcg cgcatcggca
     4801 tcgccagcct tccgcagcgc tggggcgcga gttcggtgat cgtggtcggc atcgccggtg
     4861 tggtcggcgt gctggtggcg atgttggcga tgggacgcgg ttttgaagtc acgctcaaca
     4921 gcaccggcga cgacaccacg gcgatcgtgc tgcgcggcgg ttcgcaggcg gagaccaact
     4981 cagtgatcac ccgcgacttg gtgcctctgg tcagcgcgct acccggcatc gccaaggacg
     5041 tgcagggtcg cgcgatgatc tcgccggagc tgtcgcaggt ggtcaacctg gtctccaagt
     5101 ccgacggcac cgacgtgaat gcgcagttcc gcggcgtcgg cgagcagggt tgggcggtgc
     5161 acgacaaggt taagatcgtc gatggccggc gcttcggcac cggcctgcgc gagatcgtgg
     5221 tcggcaaggg cgcgcagaac cagttccgcg ggctggatgt cggcagaacg ctgagcctgg
     5281 gcaaccagac ctggaccgtg gtcggcgtgt tcgcttccgg cgatgcgcac gattcggagc
     5341 tgtggaccga tgcgcagacc ctggccagca cctaccagcg cagcgcctgg cagtcgatca
     5401 gcgcgcgcac cgagggcaag gccggcttcg accggttcag ggccgcgatg gccgccgacc
     5461 cacggctcaa gctcgacgtc gataccacgc gcagctacta cggcaagcag ggcggcgggc
     5521 tgagcaagct gatcggtatc ctcggcacgg tgatcggcgc gatcatggcg gtcggtgcgg
     5581 tgttcggcgc actcaacacc atgtacgcgg cggtggccac gcgtgtacgg gagattgcca
     5641 cgatgcgcgc gcttggcttc cgcagtacgc cggtggtgat ggcggtgatg ctggagacaa
     5701 tgctgctggc gctgctcggc ggcgtactgg gtggcgcgat tgcatgggcg gtgttcaacg
     5761 gctacagcgt gtccacactg ggcagcaact tcagccaggt ggtgttccag ttcaaggtct
     5821 cgccggagtt gctgtggagc gggctgaagt gggcgctggg aatcgggctg gtcggcggcc
     5881 tgtttcctgc cctgcgtgct gcacggctgc cgattaccac cgcactgcgc gaggtatgag
     5941 gtagggcagt ctcaagattc aagtgcaaca cgtgatttga gtgctgcgat ttcttcctcc
     6001 attgcctcgc ttggtgtctt ccatccgagc gtctgacgag ggcgggtatt catcagcagt
     6061 gcgatgtgat tgagatactc ttggctgaca gtggacaggt cggcgccctt gggcaggaat
     6121 tggcgcagca ggccgttggt gttctcgtta cttccccgct gccacggcgc atgtggatca
     6181 gcgaaccaca cgtcgatgtt caatccttgc atcagctcgg cgtagcacgt gagctcggta
     6241 ccgcgatcgt aggtcagact tgtccgcatt gaggccggca gtttcttcat ttgccgggta
     6301 aacccttcca gcgcatctgc ggccgtgcag ccatccatgc ggcacagcac gacaaagcgc
     6361 gtcttgcgtt cc
//
LOCUS       Sequence_10            15638 bp    DNA     linear
ACCESSION   Sequence_10
VERSION     Sequence_10.0
KEYWORDS    .
FEATURES             Location/Qualifiers
     unparsed_commen 1..15638
                     /identifier="0"
                     /unparsed comment="jcf7180000043694_pilon"
ORIGIN
        1 catcagcttg tgcttcattg gccacgctgt cgggtagctc actcccaggt gtcgcatcaa
       61 ctccagcgcc gacaggttcg tcttgctctg gcccagcaga tacatgccaa gcagccaggt
      121 gcgtagcggc agcttgctgt tgtccatcac cgtgcccgag cgcaggctgg tctggcgata
      181 gcaggccgtg cactgccagt acgtggtgcc gtgacgctgg aatcgactgt gcgcggtagc
      241 ggcgcaacgc ggacaaacaa agccctgtgg ccagcgcgag atctccaacg cctgctcgca
      301 ctgctgcgcg ttgccatagc gcttgaggaa cgccggcaac gacagcccgg cttggaactg
      361 cacacgattc atggccatga tctggtctcg gtggagcgac ggtcctagca tcgaccggtc
      421 ggctctcact ggctgcgact gtgctgaaag atcgtgctaa tcaggttcag ccaagacccc
      481 atggcggcct ggtattgggc gggtttagcg ataagctggg aggtgctgca gctgaaggtc
      541 agggctaatc aggtaataat ataagttggc aatggtgatt ttctgttggg tatgaaattc
      601 gctggtattc actcctcacc aaccaccgta atcaccagct cactatcccg cacagtgatg
      661 cgcagtttgc acccgatggc gaagcccagc tgctccagcc agcgaccacg cagccgcagt
      721 gcgggtacgc gctgatggct gtcaggatag tagccatacc ccatggtgca ctgctgtgtc
      781 gcacgcaagc gtcgcggtgg gcgttgtttg cgcgcaagct cggcagcatt cagggcctcg
      841 gcctgctcgc gcgtcatcat cgggctgagc gttggttcca caaacgtcca ttgccggtcc
      901 gtgcatggcg tcgcttggct tggcgaacgc ttgtttgttg ttttactgcg gcgagatgaa
      961 ggttgacgca tggcaaaagc ctcctcggtg cacgagaccc atcgccaacg gcgacgggat
     1021 gtcgggaggt tagaaaccgc acgtagccgg cgggcgtatt tccccgaagg gtgttgtatt
     1081 agccgccctc ccgacgcagg cattgcgtcg gtttgcacct gcgaacaggt acaaaaaacc
     1141 caccggtttg acggaggtgg gtaccgctac gtgaggagtt tctacgctcc ttgattgcga
     1201 gattgcgatc agttgaatcc gatgtcaacc catgcaccgg aggcgacaca ccgcgctatc
     1261 gcatggccac cccagccatg gtcgaagacg tgctgcagca tgcgtgccgt cgtcagccgg
     1321 gtgtggacag tgcattcaca accggagtgg aagcgttgtc catgcagcac ggggcacagg
     1381 ccgcgcccac cgggcggctg cgccgtcgtt ttgttagccg cttccagcgt gaaatgcggc
     1441 gcttgcgaag cgcgcgctcc gagcgcaaca cgtgcaccac cacgatgcgc tgcccatcca
     1501 agcggtagat cacgcggcaa ggtggttcga caatctggcg atagcgcgag cgcttgagtt
     1561 cctgtagccg gcttccactg tccgggggtt cgatcaactg ctcaacgtgc gcgaacaccc
     1621 gtttcaccag cgccgctgca gcgggcacgt tgtcaattgc gatgtcgtcg gcagtcgctt
     1681 ccaaatcagc cagtgtcggc gccgaccaga ctatttcagc cgtcgtgcca cgcgttgcta
     1741 tgcctgttca tgggtcagcg tgcggccttg cgctactgcc atttctccac gggcgattcc
     1801 ttcgaggatc gccatgcgct gctgcatgcg ctcatagctg gcaacatcca ccagataggc
     1861 gctgggtaaa ccgtgctgtg tgatcaggat tggctccttg tcgcgctctg tagctgcaag
     1921 aagttcggtc gcctgaccct tgagcgtggt gacacgttcg gtgcgcatgg agtgacagca
     1981 aagtatcagt ccgggcgagg aaaacggccg gcccaacgac gtcagactgc gccttcacgc
     2041 ctcgctcaac ggccgcaggc acagccagat cgcataccaa tgcgatagcg cgccgcccag
     2101 gacatgcgcg tgccagatgg cgcggttgta gatgagggat ttgcgcacat agaacgccac
     2161 gcccacggtg tagaacgcgc cgccggcggc gatgagccag agcaccacgc tgtccagccc
     2221 ggcgatcatc tggttgatca ccacgatgcc cgcccagccc agcagtaagt agatcgccac
     2281 ccagaagccc ttggcgatgc cgggcaggca cagcttggcg aacacgccga acaaggccac
     2341 gcaccagacg ctgaggatca tcacccaccg ccaggtgcca tcgagcgcga ccaggaaaaa
     2401 tggcgtgtac gagccggcga tcatgacgaa gatgccggcg tggtcgaact tgcgcagcat
     2461 cggttggcgc tgcggcggag cgaagttgta agccgccgaa caggcaaaca tcaccagcag
     2521 ccccagcgca tagatgcagg tggccagcag catggtctgg ctggcgtgcg cgcgccacac
     2581 cagccaggcg ccgccaacga tggccaggaa cagaccggcg gcatgcaccg caatatcggc
     2641 gcggcgggcg gggacagact tgtaatgcgg agcagtgacg ttggtggaca cgggcacggc
     2701 ggttcttcga tgagggggat cccacagcgt gcagggcagc cgtgacgcta tggggtccac
     2761 aggatacccg gcttgctgaa tccgctcagt gaggcaggct gggcgcgggg gcgccggtct
     2821 cataccctga gacatccttt tcgtttgatc tccctctttg ggagcctttg ccgtatgcct
     2881 ccgtttgccc tcgctccccg taccgaaacc gccgaacgcg cgctggccac caccgacggc
     2941 cggcccagcc gcgatggcgc gctgctcacc gagcgcctgg aacggcgcta ccacgaccgc
     3001 atcaccggca gcttcaccat tcccgggcgc gacggccgct acgcgccgat tcccgaagat
     3061 gtgcccagcg cactggccga tgcgctgcag gcgcgcggca tcagccagct ctacagccat
     3121 caggccgatg cgtgggcggc tacccagcgc ggcgaacatg tggcgatcgt gacgcccacc
     3181 gcgtcgggca aatcgctgtg ctacacgctg ccggtggtga gcgcagcaat gaccagcggc
     3241 gccaaggcgc tgtacctgtt cccgaccaaa gcgctggcgc aggatcaggt ggccgagttg
     3301 ctggagttga accgcgccgg agaactgggc gtgaaagcct tcaccttcga tggcgacacg
     3361 cccggcgatg cgcggcaggc gatccgcctg catggcgata tcgtggtgag caacccggac
     3421 atgctgcatc aggcgatcct gccgcatcac accaagtggg cgcagttctt cgagaacctg
     3481 cgctatgtgg tgatcgacga gatccacacc tatcgcggtg tcttcggcag ccacgttacc
     3541 aacgtgctgc gccggctcaa gcgcatctgc gcgttctatg gcgccactcc gcagttcatt
     3601 ctgtgctcgg ccaccatcgg caacccgcag gcgcacgcgc aggccctgat cgaagaacag
     3661 gtgcatgcga tcaccgaatc cggcgcgccc actggcgaca agcatgtgct gttgtggaac
     3721 ccgccggtgg tcaatgcgga tctgggcctg cgtgcgtcgg cgcgttcgca gagcaaccgc
     3781 attgcgcgca tcgccatcaa gagcggcctg aagacgctgg tgttcgcaca gacgcgcctg
     3841 atggtggaag tgctgaccaa gtatctgaaa gacatcttcg accacgaccc gcgcaagccg
     3901 ccccgcatcc gtgcgtaccg cggcggctat ctgcccaccg agcgccgtga ggtggagcgc
     3961 gcgatgcgtg ccggcacgat cgacggcatc gtttccacct cggcgctgga actgggcgtg
     4021 gatatcggtg cgctggacgt ggtgatcctc aacggctacc ccggcagcgt ggccgccaca
     4081 tggcaacgct ttggccgcgc cgggcgccgc cagcaaccgg cattgggtgt gctggtggcg
     4141 agctcgcaac ccttggacca atacgtggtg cggcacccgg acttcttcgc cgatgcctcg
     4201 cccgaacatg cgcgcaccgc gccggatcaa ccgctgattt tgttcgatca catccgctgc
     4261 gccgcgttcg aattgccgtt cattgccagc gaaccgttcg ggccgatcga cccgctggtg
     4321 ttcctggaag tgctggccga aagcgaagtg atccaccagg aaggcgatcg ctgggaatgg
     4381 atcgccgaca gctacccggc cactgcggtg agcctgcgct cggtggccga tggcaacttc
     4441 gtggtggtgg acaagagcga cggcaagcag cagatcatcg ccgaggtgga ttattcggcc
     4501 gctgcactca ccttgtacga gggcgccatc cacatggtgc agagcaggcc gtaccaggtg
     4561 gagcggctgg attgggcagg ccgcaaggcc tacgtgacgc gcacgcatgt ggactactac
     4621 accgacagca tcgactacac caaattgaag gtgctggacc gcttcgatgg cggcgtggcc
     4681 ggccgtggtg actcgcatca tggcgaagtg catgtggtgc ggcgcgtgtc cggctataaa
     4741 aagattcgtt actacacgca tgaaaacatc ggctacgggc cggtgaatct tccggatcag
     4801 gaactgcaca ccaccgcggt gtggtggcag ttgccgcagg cgaccttggg caaggccttc
     4861 gcgtccaagc aggatgcgct ggatggtttc ctgggtgctg cgtatgcgct gcatgtggtg
     4921 gccacggtgg cggtgatggc cgacgcgcgc gatctgcaaa aggccgtggg caatggcgac
     4981 ggcgcgtggt gtgcggtggc cgaccagacc gggcgcgggc aactgcgcgg cgtggaagaa
     5041 ggcgagaccg ccacggtgga attgcttcag accttcgtgc ccacggtgta tctgtacgac
     5101 aacttccccg gtggcgtggg cttgagcgag ccactgtggc tgcgccaggc cgagctgctg
     5161 caacgcgcgg acgagttggt gcggcgttgc gattgcagcg ccggttgccc ggcctgcgtg
     5221 ggcccggtgc tggccgcaca cgaggaaggc aaaggcgact cgcccaagtc gttggcgttg
     5281 acggtgctgg cattgttgtt cgatgcacag gcgccgttgc ggcatgccac gcaggtggac
     5341 gacgacctcg ctctggacgt gcctgcatga gtgtgagtgc ggaccggctg cgcttgttgc
     5401 ggcgtcaggc cgggcatgcg gatgtgcctg cgcctgtgct ggctgatggt ggcgatgtac
     5461 tgcaaggtgc ggcgacggtg catgccaaga agcatgcaga tgccacgcat gtgggtgagg
     5521 tgccgcagcc agcttcaaat ggagttctgc ctggcacgtc gcccgcaccg gtggcgcatg
     5581 cggtcgcaag ttcggaggcg gccgatgtgc acgagcgtgc gcaggtgttg cagtcaacgg
     5641 atggcctgcg ttcgcccgat gcggggcacg ctgttgatgc attgcgtgtc gatacgccga
     5701 cgaccacgcg gatcggcgcg aaagatgcga cgtcgtcgtc ggcaagcgaa cgcgcgacgt
     5761 ggccgtctgt gccgcagctg catcgcgcaa tggtcaggcg accaaccgtt gatacggcta
     5821 gcgttggcgc tgttgcaggc ggtacgcgga tgggtgccga aagcgccctg ccttcggcga
     5881 gtcagccact gcagccaaca caagacccag caacgcctgc gcctgccagt gcgccgggcg
     5941 tcagcgcgga acgtctacgc ctgctgcggc gtcagatcgg tgggctgacg cctgcagcgc
     6001 gcaaggacga tgcggcaatg ccgacacggg cgcagcgggc gacggtttcc agcgccgcgt
     6061 cacctgtggc acgctcgcct tcacgcgata acgctgctgc acgtaacggt gtcatggccg
     6121 gtcacccgca cgacgtgcgc gcacaggccg tcgcatccgc actgacacgc cgcgccttgc
     6181 agtcgcccat ccctgcaccg cctgcgcgcg acgcatcggt gttcgcgtgg gtggaacacg
     6241 atgtgcgcca caagccggcg ttgtcgtccg atgtcgatgt cgatgtcgat gcaatcatcg
     6301 ctgcggatgc cgatagcgca agccattcgc tgacagcgcg cagcacaacg gcaccatcga
     6361 cagcgacgcc gacggcgcca ccggtgcagc gacggaccga tatcgccggc ctgcgcaaga
     6421 tgatcggcct gcgcgagcgc gcggtgtcgg cgcacacacc aattcgcgcg ccatccaccg
     6481 accgttatct ccctggcaac gaaatcgcac ccggcctgca tctgatcgaa gcattgctgc
     6541 cgcaagcgat tccgtgcgaa gcactctcgc tggccttcgc caaacgcgac gatgccgtcg
     6601 acccgatgga cctgctgttc ttcgacaccg aaaccaccgg cctggccggg ggcaccggca
     6661 cccgcgcctt catgatcggc gtggccgatt ggtacgtcga tgccgtgcaa ggcagcggcc
     6721 tgcgcgtgcg tcagttgatg atgtcgacaa tggcggccga aagcgcgatg ctcgatctgt
     6781 tccgcacctg gctgacgccg cgcacggtgc tgtccagcta caacggccgc tgctacgacg
     6841 caccgttgct gaagacgcgc taccgcctgg cacgccgtgg cgacccgatt gcggccctgg
     6901 accatgtgga tctgctgttc cctacccgca gccgctatcg cggcacctgg gagaactgca
     6961 agctgtccac catcgagcgg caactgctgc gcgtggtgcg cgaagacgac ctgccgggct
     7021 ccgaagcgcc ggctgcctgg ttgagttacc tgcgcggcgg cagcgcgcgc aacctgcgcc
     7081 gcgtggccga gcacaatcat caagacgtgg tcaccctgtc gctgctaatg caacgcctgg
     7141 tcgcattgga agcagaggag cgccatgcgc tgacgttggc gcgcacgcct tgatggggtc
     7201 atgcgactga gatgcgtggc tggtgcgggg caggacgtcg gcttgactga cccaatacaa
     7261 cacgcacggc gcatgctgcc tgcaacgggc gaacgcccac ccattcattg gctacggcat
     7321 gttgagccac gttgcgcgtt taccgaaacg gaatgctgct cagggaagca tgcaacgcag
     7381 tgatggcgca gcgccggcgg cgctgtgcct actgcaaaga catcacgcac gtgcctgcga
     7441 tcgattcgtc gcttgcaggc acgtgcggat gcgtcagcat gtaaagtgaa atcgcacgcc
     7501 acggcacgtg gacgcattgc accgcagcgt gcgacatcgt cgccatcgcc cgtgcgctgg
     7561 actgccggtg ccaggcgcat gctctggcgc aagcgctaac gctgctggag cctggcagcg
     7621 ggcggctgca tgccgccaca ggcgctccaa cctgccaatc ggagccgtga tgttcgaagc
     7681 ttcactccgg ctcggtctgg ttggcccgct cattgagata atgcgtcaca ggagcaccac
     7741 ggtatttttc ggtcaacaaa ccagacgctt gagcgcgctt atccaccgca cgcgttgctg
     7801 cagggtcatg caccatgtct gctctgtgat cgcgttgttt gccttcgcga accgctgcaa
     7861 tgtggttcgg gtcggcgggg atggagccag cctggaattc gcgggtgcgt tgcttcacga
     7921 tctcggcgtc tcggttgata tcgataggcg tttccggcgg cacgtcgagt tcgttgccgg
     7981 tatggccgcg ggccagcgtg cggttttcca ggatggcgag caattccgcc tcggcctggt
     8041 cggtcagcag gctttcgccg tcatcgcgaa acgcgccggc cgtggtgcgc ttgacgccga
     8101 attcctcgtt ggtgagcttt tgcagctcgc caaagttgcg gtaaacgtag tagtccctgt
     8161 cgtgattggc gcgcggcacg gaaaagtcct caaaccggta gctcaccgaa taggcggcct
     8221 ttgcgtaggc cgaatcgggc tggcgcatcc gctcacgcgc catggccatg gccttacccg
     8281 catcgctgtc gtcggtggcc actgcctcca caatcaccgg gcgcatcctg gtccagcttt
     8341 ccagccactg cattgcggtg tctgcgaggc cctccgcgcc gtcgtcattg ctccgaaaga
     8401 aaccgcgcaa gtgctcgtcg ttcaacatgg cctggctcaa gaccggcacc acgttgatct
     8461 tggccagcaa gcgatccagc gcggcgcggc gtggcgcgtc ctgagagtgc aacgggttga
     8521 tctggtagtg cttgtacaaa ttggacagaa attgatcaaa gcctccggtg tagtacttgg
     8581 catagacctt gatcgctgca gcattgcgca ggtccggccg gcgcatcagc agcatcgcca
     8641 ccgcctcgcc ggtattctcc ttgcaatcca gcgccaccga catcggctcg ggctttttga
     8701 tcacgtgttc cagcatctgc tccacgccgg ggatggtctg gtcggttttg acgtagttgc
     8761 cgtcagacgg gttgcggatc accaacggca tttcacgcaa ctccgcaaac ggaacctgcg
     8821 acaccaggcg gttctgcgga tcgcctgcca tgcggcccac gctgaaatcg tgcatcaaca
     8881 ccggtactcc atcggcactg acttcgacgt ccagctccag attacgatag cccttcgcgt
     8941 aagcattatc gatggacaac aacgaatttt ccgggatgcc ggcgtggtta tcgaacagcc
     9001 cgcgatgcac catcacgtcc tttcctaacg cacgcgtgct gggtgcttcg aagtagtggt
     9061 cgtgcacgag cgcttttcga tgattgcgca acagcgcttg ctttccttcc agcaggcgat
     9121 ggtcgttggc cttgaagaac gcagcgccac cgtcgcgcgc cggcacttcg tgaccgtggt
     9181 agcgcggggc gtgctgcaac ttgcgccgcg tcggcgtgcg tgcggcgggc tgcagccagt
     9241 ccggcgtcgc cagcccgtgg ccaggtagat ccagcgcctt gcccagcgcg gtcagcgccg
     9301 cgtcgctgaa ggtgtcgcga gacgcaaacg cgcgctgcag attgaagacg atgcgacact
     9361 gctgcgcatc gatcagcacg ggaccggacg ccgcacgtgc gcgtgcgggc aacccgcgcg
     9421 acatggcatt gaatgcagcc gtatccagat acaccggctc cagtgcgccg gcggcgaagc
     9481 gtgcggcaat gctgtcgggc gtgagcgccg tgccggcctg cgcaagatgc gcggcaagct
     9541 tgccttgcag tgtctgcacg gtgatctgcc gcgcctgcac ttcggccagg cgctgctctg
     9601 agaattcgct gtccagcgcc accaaggccg gcttgccggt catcgcgctg tcgttcaatg
     9661 gcaccagcgg aggtatgctg acggcgcggc gaggcgcacg ttcccgcagt ggcggggtgt
     9721 tgccctgcac gtgcggcacc tgcgtcgggc tgctcgcact ggtgtgcgtc ggtatcgcca
     9781 gcgcgtcagt gtgagcaatg gacgtttgcg gaggacctat acgcataaat gacctcaaaa
     9841 acgcggcggg cggtcagtag accgcacggc atatgacaat tcgcaaccga ggcgaaatat
     9901 gccaccagga tgcgaaatga tgcctgcggt gctcacgctg tattgccggc aaacgcatgc
     9961 cgggtttcga tgcgtttcac accgcgtggc gcgcgcgtca acgtgcatga cgcatgctag
    10021 aacagcgttt ccttgaacgg cagcatggcc gcgcccagca cgctggcgta ggccgtcacc
    10081 tgcccgactt tcagcgccgg acacggcaat gcaacgccac gtcgcggcgc cggttcgaag
    10141 gcgatgcggg caatcaaccg gtgcgcaaga tcggttggca ggcgcgcgcc aaaaacaatg
    10201 acacgcggat cgatcaacgc aatgatcgcc gccaccgcga gcgtcaccgt cggttgcacc
    10261 gcatccagcc acgcgtcgat ttgcggccac cctgcatcgt agtgctgcag catggtgtgc
    10321 aggtccggta gcacgtagcc atcggccgcc agcgcttgac gcaggctttc cagcgttggc
    10381 cgcgccatgc cggtaatggc cgagatgcgc cccaattcgc ccacattgcc gtgcgcgccg
    10441 cgacgcacgt tgcctgcagc gatcacgccg gcagcaaacc cgtcggcaat cgatagatag
    10501 acgagatccg gcgattggcg gccaatgcca tacacggctt ccgccaaggc ggcgcaatgg
    10561 gcatcgttgt ccatccagac cggaagatgc aggcaatcgg cgacaagccg gtccagctcc
    10621 acctgcatcc attccgctgc cagcgacaat ggcggattga cccgggtgcc gtcgccgatg
    10681 cgcggcccgg tcatactgag accgaccccg aacagctgct gccgatccac gcccgccgcc
    10741 agcagtaaca cctgaagcaa taccggcagt tgcgcacgca ccaccgccaa cgttagcggg
    10801 aaggcggtga actggcgcat gccacggact tgcccggcga agtcgatcag caccaccgcg
    10861 atgccatcga ccatcaacga cacccccacg ctgtatgcat accccggtac cagacgcact
    10921 tgcgcgctgg gttggccgcg gccgcgccgc agcgagggcc ccaactgcag caggccatct
    10981 gccacaagcg ggtcgatgat gcccttgatg cccggcacgc tgagcccgct ggcgcgcggc
    11041 agatccgaac gttcgcactg cccggcacgg cggatcagat ccagcagcag gcgctcgcgg
    11101 ggggcggcgg cctgcccgtc gctacgacgg cggtaatgcg aacggatggc cgcgtttgcg
    11161 aacaaagagg gcatgcaggg caaaacgtcc gtcgttgtca taatcgtttt aattaagcag
    11221 cttaatttaa tcggcctgcg gccccacggt ggggccagcc gacgttggta tcgtgccatg
    11281 cgcttgttgc atccccattc ccgcccccgt tgccccgccc tgcattgccc accgcatccg
    11341 catgcgttgt cgcttgcgct gggcctggcc ttgctcggct ggcttccctc tcacgccatc
    11401 gctgccgagc cctcagccgg agccgacgcg cacactctgg acgcggtgca ggtgctcagc
    11461 tcgttccagt cgcagaacac ccgtgccatc gccaccaagc aggccgcgtc caccatcgtg
    11521 gattcggtcg ccgccgacag catcgggcaa ttgccggact tcaacgtggg cgatgcggtg
    11581 cgccgggtca ccggcgtgag cacggtcgag tatcagggcg aaccacgcta tgtgacggtg
    11641 cgcggcctca acggcaacta caacagcatg ctgatcgacg gctttgcgtt tgccagtaac
    11701 gacatcggta gccgccaggc gcttatggat gtgctgccgg cgaattttgt cgaccgcatc
    11761 gacgtggtga agtcgttgct gccggaaaac gatggcggcg cgatcggtgg cgtcaccaat
    11821 ctggtcaccg cgaccggctt tgctcgcccc gatggcctgc tgaccgcctc ggccaagggc
    11881 ggcgccaacc tcatggggag ccgctatggc ggacgcacgc cggtgggcga gggcgagctg
    11941 aagtggggca agcgcttcgg gcatgacggt gagtttgcgt ttctgggtgc ggccagcgtc
    12001 tggcgccgtg acatttcggt gccgcagcag gaaaacggca gtgccctgaa ctggtacaac
    12061 gccgatggca cgcgtgcgcc ggtggcctat ggcggcaccg gcgctgcggt gcccagcgag
    12121 cggcgctggt acaactacga caacagccgc gaacgcagcg gcgtgaccgc gcgcgtggat
    12181 tggcagccgg agggtccgct cagcgggcac gtgtctggct acacattccg ccagcacgaa
    12241 gcctccgacc gtaatacgca ggccgcccag gtgcaaagca gcgcgcgcct gacccgcagc
    12301 ggcccgcaaa gcggcacgct ggataacctc aaccagctcg tcgagttggg gcaactgcgc
    12361 tggaagcgcg ggctgtccgg catcaacggc gaactgctgg ccgagctgcc cgcccagtgg
    12421 cgcggcgcgc tgcgggcaag cacctcgcgc gccacggtgg acaacccgca gacctgggac
    12481 cgcttccagc aaaaccacct ggcctacggc ttcgattgga gcggcaccct gccggcattc
    12541 acggccttga accccgcact ggccgacaac ccgagccgct acgccaactt caaccaccag
    12601 caggaacgca cggcctacgc cgagcgggtg agcgacctgc aactggagct acgtcgcaac
    12661 atggacgaag acagccgggg gctgggactg gcctggggcc tgcgacaggt gcgcacgcac
    12721 atgcagaccg cgttccagcg cacgacctgg agcgggttgc cctattcgct ggccgatgtg
    12781 ctgggcgatc ccacctgcgc catgggttgc aacgcgccca tgttgaccat cgacccggac
    12841 ctggcagacg cccgctggga tgcggcgtcc ggccaggcgc gcggcgtggt ggacaccacc
    12901 gcgcagaaca gcggcactta cagcgtggat gagcaggtgc gcgccggctt cgcccaggcg
    12961 cagtggcgcg gcgagcgctg gcgtttggcc ggcggtgtac gcctggagca gacccgcttc
    13021 ggaagcagcg gccagcaact gagcggaacc gtctggagcc cggtcagcgc gcagcgcagc
    13081 taccgcaact ggttgccatc gctggccggc cagctgcaga ccagcgccaa cggtaccttg
    13141 cgctttggcg cctcgcgctc gatcgggcga ccgcgcctgg atcagatggc gttgaacggc
    13201 ggcgtgctca cgctgagcag caccccgccc acgctcaacc agggcaaccc ggacctgcag
    13261 ccgcgccgct cgcagaatct ggaccttggc cacgactgga cctttgacga tggcggcagc
    13321 ctgctgtcga tcgcgctgtt ccacaagacc atcgacgatg agattttccg ttacggccag
    13381 ttgcagacca tcgacggcca gcaggtgctg gtcacccaac cgcgcaatac cgaccggccg
    13441 gtccgcatgc gcggcgccga actcggcgcg atcaaggaac tgggcccgtg gctgcccgcg
    13501 cttgctgggc tgtcggtcgg tgccaatatc accttccttg acgtgcagta cccggtggtc
    13561 ctgggcgatg gcagccgcac caccttatcg gtgctgccgc agcagcccaa gcagttatgg
    13621 aatctgaccc tgaattacgc ccgtgggccg ctgcgcagca ccctggcctg gagccgtacc
    13681 ggcgagctgt gggatgaccg ctaccccaac tacagcaacc agcaggagtt ctatcgcaac
    13741 cgctaccagc aaccactgga ccgtctcgat ctgaaactgg cctgggacct ctcgcccgcg
    13801 gtggcggtga gcctggacgt gctcaatctg gccggccagg gctacgaata ccacatcggc
    13861 cggcaccagg aatacgtgca atcggcctgg aaaatggcac ccaccgtgat gctcggcatc
    13921 aacgtcaaac tctgagggct ttcccatgtc gtcgtttctg gacacacgca tcactcgtcg
    13981 tcacctgatg gctgccgccg gcacctcgct gctgaccagc agcatccccg cactggccaa
    14041 gacgccgcca ccgccggatg tgggctacaa gttttggggt tcgcggcggc cgatgccgtt
    14101 tgccggcaat accttcttgg gtcatctaga gcaacagggc gatggctacg acagcttcga
    14161 ccgcgtgctg aacatctacc gcgaactgcc cgaacagcgc ttcgccaaca aattcgcgtt
    14221 gctgccgccg agcagctacc acgtgacctt gttgggcggg gtcaatgaga gcgaccgtgc
    14281 gcatgggcca tggccgagcg atctggagcg cgaccatgct ttggcggaca tcaacgccga
    14341 ctatctgttg cgagtgaaag aacgcgctac gccgccgctg ggcgcctgcc gcttcctggt
    14401 caacccgacg gcggccaaga ccggcgctaa caacaatctg ctgattccgt taaaaccggc
    14461 ggacacacaa accgcgcagc gcctggaaac tgcacgccag gcgctgatgc aactgacacg
    14521 cttgcagcgc cccgactaca tcaacttcca gtttcatatt tcgctggcct acctgtgcga
    14581 tacgctcgat gcagcagaac aaacggcgta tcgcacggcg gtgggcggct ggctcacacg
    14641 gctggcagca gcggggccga tcacagtgcc gcgtttccat ttttgtacgt tcgacgacat
    14701 gtatgcattt cgcacgatgc atgaggtctg agctcgagtg gaggcggcga cggggctgtg
    14761 tgacctagac gcgcgcccgt tttaagggcc cgctctcctc agggcgagaa ggcacagcac
    14821 gcgcttcagt ggcgcgtgcc ttgagcgccc gcgccgcaag cgtgggccgt gacgcggaga
    14881 gaggttgggg cgagggtacg cagcgcatag cgctgatagc atcactgctg gttcgctacg
    14941 tccaagcaat gcgtgtcgca aacgtttgag ttgctgcagg cgtcaataca ccagcctcaa
    15001 tcaggcacat gcggcaccga caaaaacctg tcctacggct tgcactacac gctcgacgca
    15061 tcgacttgcg ccactgcagt gcgcatttgc cacgcagcaa attcccgctc gaactcggcc
    15121 agcgtgagca gtcccaggca ggcatgcgca ccgaccggca acggtttgcc tgcggcaagt
    15181 ttgcgaatca gtaaaatggc cgcgaaacag ggggcggctt caactctgga tcgcaacacc
    15241 aacggttgtg aagtgatcca ggcgacctga cctgagcgac ttcactacca aatggagttg
    15301 cccatgtcat ccagccggct ggacctgtca gaacgatacc gcctacatgc gttatatgaa
    15361 accgggatgt cgatgcgcgc catcgccgat gcagtggcgc gtgcgcccag cacgatcagt
    15421 cgtgagctgc gccgcaaccg gcacgcggcg aagtatcggc ccgatcacgc gcagcgcatc
    15481 agcgagcatc ggcgcacaca ggccagccgg cgtccacgca tcgacgctga gcgtatcggc
    15541 cagatcgagg acctgctgag ggaggacttc agtcccgaac agattgccgg tcgcaccggc
    15601 ttggccagtc acgaatggat ctatcggcac atctacgc
//
LOCUS       Sequence_11            11148 bp    DNA     linear
ACCESSION   Sequence_11
VERSION     Sequence_11.0
KEYWORDS    .
FEATURES             Location/Qualifiers
     unparsed_commen 1..11148
                     /identifier="0"
                     /unparsed comment="jcf7180000043902_pilon"
ORIGIN
        1 cgcagatccg tactgcccat ggcagcgcgg cagcaacgag aatgccaacg gattgacacg
       61 ccaatacttg ccacgacaga ccgatttcag caccatcacc gatgcgcacc tgcgatggat
      121 cgagcagcgg ctctacaatc gtccgcgcaa gatacttgga ttcaaaacgc ccctcgaagt
      181 cttctccgag gaggtcctca acagcgttgc gaatcagagt tgaattcgcc ggggatttcc
      241 gggccgtgca gcatcgctgc agtgaggtcc cagtgcagca gcaacggttg gcttgccccc
      301 tctgcggtat ggcgggtgcc acgcagctcc acgcgcatgc cgcccaggtc ggtcccgaaa
      361 cgatcgaacc agcgtcctgc tttggcaaat acatcagcca ggcgctgcat cggcagcggc
      421 acaccacgtt ggcgcagcca agcaatgacc gccagacagc actgcaaaaa cggcacttcc
      481 agcgccgcac gaaattccac ggtctgcacg ccgggatagc gctgcggcaa caggtcgtga
      541 tcgggtacat cgcagggcga ggccaagcgt ggggcaagct gtgcgaagtg aacgcgcgtg
      601 ggctgtgccc aacccaccac ctgctgccag cggccagcct gccaccagct gaaaggcgtg
      661 ccgcagtacg acagcactgc acgcaccgtg gccagaccca acggcgtgcc ctgcgcgggc
      721 gcgatgacca tgcggatctc gtgcaatgcc gaaaaacgcg gcgacagcgc atcgatcacc
      781 gcactggaca gcgccggcaa ggtgctggcg ccgctgatcg ccacacgctg cgcgtgccgt
      841 gcggcagcgc ccatcgcagc aggaaaatcg cgaacgaagg cgcggccgtc ggccagatcg
      901 atgtaatgca tgccagcctg caggcagcat tgtgccaccg cgtaatcctg cccctggaac
      961 ggcccggcgg tatgcaccac tgcatcggcg ccggtggccg caagttgcgc ggcgaagtcg
     1021 cttgcatcga tgtccagccg gcaggtggag atgctgccgg gtgcactacc gggccacttg
     1081 gtcgccgcat cgcccggatg ccgcccggcc gcgatcacat ggacctgcgt cgttgccgcc
     1141 agtgcacgca cgatgcgtgc accgaagtgg ccgaagccgc ccaacaccac tacccgatac
     1201 gtcatcgcct gctcgccgct tgtgtctgtc cacagtatcg gcgagcgcac cgtcatctgc
     1261 gcttgcgctg ttgtgcgctc ggcacgcggc ggctcaccgt tgacacgcgt cgcgcggccg
     1321 cttctcagtg cttcgcgcaa cacattcaat acctgctgcg tggccagccg ggatgcaccg
     1381 gcctgcttgc ttgccaatgc ggcctgttgc tgcgcccgcg cctgttgctg ctgcgccaat
     1441 gcctgcaacg catcgggcgt tgcaagcggc tgcgctggcg tggaagcagt ggccgatgct
     1501 gtgcgtgtcc acgcctgcag caggcgcggc ctgccattcg ctcaaagcct gctgacgtgc
     1561 ggccaacctg acctgagcat cggtcaattg ctggctgcgc agatgcacca tcgccatctg
     1621 atgcagcagg gttggatcac gcaccaggta ctgcttccca tcggcacgaa accagagcac
     1681 gcgccttcca tcgccgctgt caggtggggg cgcacggcgc gctcacaacc gcagtggacg
     1741 cgggatacat accgattccg agcaccggcc gcgcccgcct ggcggtgagc gcagtcgttt
     1801 tgtgagccgc gcttatggtc cgtcctgact ggcctatgac atgcgcctga tgatggccgg
     1861 catccagcgc ttcggcatgc acacggccga gggcacggtg gcgaaattgc aggccatctt
     1921 gggacgtccg ctgcgtcccc atgcagacgt cgtgcgcaag gcgaccgcgc gggcgtgatc
     1981 gcatgcgacg cagcaagcgc gcagactcgc gcgtttgctg tgcgatgtgc gctggctcgg
     2041 ctcactccgg cgccgcgctg ctgcgcaccc gtcggcagcg cgccgaagat ccattcggtt
     2101 accgcatcca ccgcagcgcg tgcacggcag cggaaaatag ctgccgtgca gccgtagcgg
     2161 tacgagtctc ggtattgcgt cgtttcggtc gttgcagaca ggtgcgccat gcctcagcga
     2221 tcaacacgga tctccaccgg ctgtcactga caaacccggt ggtgcccgtc tctccaaacg
     2281 cgtggcgcag catcttcatg ccatccctac aacgccacct tcacgcttgt ggcattgttc
     2341 cgctggagat tgccgatgat ccgtatcctc gccccgctcg ctgccgttgt gttgttgtcg
     2401 gcctgcgctt ccaatcaggt tgcgcaggtg cagcctatcg acggtgctat ctccggccag
     2461 tgccatatag acaaggtgcg tggtgcggtg ggcctggcgg cagccgcgca gaccatcgaa
     2521 cgtgcacgcg tggatagcga cagccagcag gtcatcctgc gccacggcga gcccgcccag
     2581 ggcgccagcg aaagcggcgg caatcagctc accatcgaaa ccggcccgaa caaccgcatc
     2641 acggcgattt attgcggttg attgttgggg ggattcggga ttcgggattc gggattcggg
     2701 attcgggatt cgggattcgg gattcgggat tcgggattcg ggattcggga ttcgggattc
     2761 gggattcggg aaagcattgc ggatttccgg ttcccgggtc tgccggttgc agtggctgac
     2821 acagtatcga gcagtcgtcg gcgggtgcgg accgccggca gcacggcgtg cgccgtacat
     2881 gccgcaccga gcagcggcag cgctcatctg ctggcaagcg cagttgtctt ggcggcaatt
     2941 ctacgaattc cgcttctatg cggacttccg cttcgacgcc ggcgttgcct gtgccttgag
     3001 cttgctgcgc gaggcggtca ggaacttcag cgtggctgct tcccattggc gctcgccgcg
     3061 cacaccggcg gccatcgctt ggagctgacc cgcacgccaa ccttcgaaca cgcacgggtc
     3121 gatgtaggcc ttgcggcata ccgagggcgt gttgcccaag gcgtcggcca cttcgcggat
     3181 gacatcgttt tgcacctggg tcagcgcgcg ttcggtgctg cgttcgggta acggtaagcg
     3241 cgccagccgc tgcaatgcgg ccaaggtgcc gccccaggtg cggaaatcct tggcggtgaa
     3301 ttcttcgccc atcgcctcgc gcagatagtc gttgacctcg cccgaatcca ccggctgcaa
     3361 ctggccatcg tcgtcgcggt actggaacaa cgattgccca ggcaattgct ggcattggcg
     3421 aatcagtgtg accagttgct tgtcatccac ttcgatgtcg tggtcctggc cgcttttgcc
     3481 gcggaatctg agtcgcgcgc ggccgccctt cagaaattcc atatgccggt tgcgcagcgt
     3541 ggtcagcccg tacgaacgat tgctgcgcgc atattctgca ttgcccacgc gcaccagggt
     3601 gtcggccaac aatgccacca cgatcgccaa caccttctcg cgcggaaatc ctggcagcac
     3661 caggtcgcga cgcaaccgcc gccgcagctt gggcagcgct gtaccgaagg cgatcacgcg
     3721 ttcgaacttg ccttcgccac gcacctgcgc ccaaccggcg tgataccggt attgcttgcg
     3781 ccgccgtgcg tcgcgtccgg tggcctgcag atgcccattg ggcgtggcgc agatccacac
     3841 ctcggtatac gccggcgaaa tggccagcga acggatgcgt tgcaaggtgt cggcatcgcg
     3901 gtaactgaag ctcttgccgg ctttgcggcg gctgataccg ggctgctggt cgttgacgta
     3961 cgtcagcccg gccgcgcgtg cggtggcctt ggcctgcgcc acggcggccg cgcttgccac
     4021 ggcggccggg gccacagcgg catcggtggc caccgcagca agctttcccg cggtactggc
     4081 ggtgactgcg gcattgcgaa gaacacgttt ggctttcatt gcgcacaggt ccaagggctg
     4141 gcggcgattg ttgagcgcag cgaaactagg ccacgtcaac gcaacggcaa cgccgtgtgc
     4201 gcaagccatg cccgtcgcgt gactttgtgc ttatgctttg gcatccccct ttgctggagt
     4261 gatcgatgcg cgctgttctg cctgttgccc gcctgacttg caccctggtt gtgctgactg
     4321 cattgactgc ctgcaacaaa ccgcaacccg atgagcagga agcggtcacc gccaaggccc
     4381 agcacgcggc cgaacaagcc gctgcgcccg cgccggatgc agcgccggaa gcgccaccga
     4441 tcggcagctg cgatgccacc caggtgcaat cgctggtggg ccagccgttg accgatgcgg
     4501 tgggagaaca ggcacgcaac gatgccggcg ccaagtcggt gcgtgtgctc aaacccggcc
     4561 agatgaccac catggaattc aacggcgaac ggctcaatct ggaagtggat gccaagaacc
     4621 tgatcacctc ggtgcgctgc ggctgatagg gcgttggcgc ctgtcgcaag accggcgcaa
     4681 cgcctgctgg gacaagggat tgcagcggct cttgttgcag ctgtaacggt gtattgcggc
     4741 accgcatcaa ctgtggtcta gtcgatcatc cggtgacctc ttcgaacgct ccacggatcg
     4801 agcggtgcaa cgtcgtcgcc gctctcctag atcgcaaaga ggcagacatg gccccccgca
     4861 ctcgccaagg gctcaacgag cacggtctct acaacagcgc gcgcgacgaa cgcgatgcct
     4921 gtggttttgg catggtcgcc cagttggacg accaaccttc ccgctcgctg gtggacaccg
     4981 cgattgcggc gctctcgcgc atgacccacc gcggcggtgt cgctgccgac ggactcaccg
     5041 gcgatggctg cggcctgctg attcgcaaac ccgatgcgtt cctgcgcgtg ctcgcgcgcg
     5101 atgccggcat taccctgggc acgcgttacg cggccggtgt ggtgtttctg ccgctggacg
     5161 aagccgatgc cgcccgctgt cgcgccgaac tgcaagcgca gctgcagagc gccggcgtgc
     5221 aggtacgcgg ctggcgcgtg gtgcccaccg acgacagcgt atgcggccag ctggcacgcg
     5281 agaccttgcc gcggatcgag caggtctttg tcaatgccgg tgccaagcag accgaagacg
     5341 ccttcaccct ggcgctgttc ctggcgcgcc gccgtgccga gcaggcgctg catgcggttg
     5401 aagatttcta tgtcaccacc ctttcgccca atggcatcag ctacaagggc atggtgctgc
     5461 cggacaagct gagcacgttc tacccggact tgcagcgcag cgatctgtcc tccagcgcca
     5521 ttgtgtttca ccagcgtttt tccaccaaca cgctgccgcg ttggccgttg gcgcacccgt
     5581 tccgtctgct cgcccacaac ggcgagatca ataccatcga aggcaaccgg cgctgggcgc
     5641 aggcgcgcag caaggtgtgg cagaccccgc gtttcgatat cgccgaattc gacccggtga
     5701 tctccatgca cggctccgat tcgcagagcc tggacaacat gctcgagctg ctgatcgctg
     5761 gcggcatgga cctgctgcag gcgttgcgca tcctggtgcc gccggcgacc caggcgctgg
     5821 aattcaagga cgccgacctg gccgcgtttt acgagttcta tggtctcaac accgagccgt
     5881 gggacggccc ggccggcatc gtcgcctgcg acagccgcta tgccgcgtgc atgctcgacc
     5941 gcaacggcct gcgcccggcg cgctggatgc tgacctccga ccgccatttc ctggtggcct
     6001 ccgaggccgg cgtgtgggaa ttgccggccg agcgcatcac ccgcaagggc aagctgggcc
     6061 cgggcgagat gatggcgatc gatctcaagc gcggcgacct gctggactcg gacgccatcg
     6121 accgcatcaa ccgtgcacgc gccccgtaca agcagtggct gcagcagggc gtgacctatc
     6181 tgcagaccga attgatcgac ccctcgctgg tggaagaacc cttcagcgag cagaccctgc
     6241 gcagctatca caagctgttc cagctcagca ccgaggaagt ggagcagatc ctgcgcccgc
     6301 tggccgagac cgagcaggaa gccaccggct cgatgggcga cgacaccccg atggcggtgc
     6361 tcagccgcca gacccggccg ctttacgact acttccgcca ggcgttcgcg caagtcacca
     6421 acccgccgat cgacccgctg cgcgaaggca tcgcgatgtc gctcaccacc cagctcggca
     6481 aggagaccaa catcttccat gccggtgcgg agacggtgaa ccacgtcatc ctcaactcgc
     6541 cggtgctcag ccagcgcaag ctgcgtcagc tgctgaagat ggagcagtac gtcgcgcgca
     6601 accgcctgat cgacctgtcc tacagcgtgg aggaaggcct caaggccggg ctggaacgca
     6661 tctgccagga cgtggaagcc gccgcgcgcg ccggtgcggt gatgctgctg ctgtcggacc
     6721 gctacccggt gccggaccgg ccgatggcgc atgcgctgct ggccaccggt gcggtgcatc
     6781 accacctgtg caaggtgggc ctgcgttgcg aggtcaatct gatcatcgaa accggcaccg
     6841 cgcgcgatgc gcaccacatg gcctgcctgc tcggcttcgg tgccaccgcg gtgtacccat
     6901 acctggccta ccagacgcta ttcgacctgg gccggcgcgg catcctgcag ctgagcaagg
     6961 gcggtgagca gtcgcagatc ggccgccgct accgcaaggg catctacaag ggcctgtcca
     7021 agatcatttc caagatgggc atctgcacca tcgccagcta ccgcggcgcg cagttgttcg
     7081 aaatcgtcgg gctggacccg gacgtggtgg agctgtgctt tgccgacacg cccgcgcgca
     7141 tcggcggagt gagcttgtcg cggctggaca ccgagtcgcg cgagctcacc gcacgcgcct
     7201 ggaacgacca gctcaaaccc gaagtgggcg ggctgctcaa gtacgtgcac ggcggcgagt
     7261 accacatgta caacccggac gtggtcatga cgctgcagcg cgccacgcgc accggcgatg
     7321 ccggcgactg gcagaagtac gtggacgcgg tgcactcacg tccggcctcc acgctgcgcg
     7381 atctggtgca gctcaagcgt gccggcaccc cgaccccgct ggatgacgtg gcaccggccg
     7441 aagatgtgct gcggcgcttc gacaccgctg cgatcagcct gggcgcattg tcgcccgaag
     7501 cgcacgaagc gctggccatt gcgatgaacc gcctgggcgg gcgcagcaac tctggcgaag
     7561 gcggtgaaga cccggcccgc tacggcaccg agaagcgctc caagatcaag caggtggcct
     7621 ccggccgctt cggcgtgacc ccggaatatc tggtcaacgc cgaagtgctg cagatcaagg
     7681 tcgcccaggg cgccaagccc ggcgaaggcg gccagctacc cggccacaag gtcaatgagc
     7741 tgatcgcccg cttgcgttac gccaagcccg gcatcggcct gatcagcccg ccaccgcatc
     7801 acgacatcta ttccatcgaa gacctggccc agctgatcta cgacctcaag caggtcaacc
     7861 cgagcgcgct ggtgtcggtg aagctggtgg cgcatgccgg cgtcggcacg atcgccgccg
     7921 gcgtggtcaa ggccggcgcc gatctgatca ccgtgtccgg ccacgacggc ggcaccggtg
     7981 ccagcccggt cagctcgatc cgctacgctg gcgtaccgtg ggagctgggc gtggccgagt
     8041 cgcaccaggc gctggtggcc aacgacctgc gcgaacgcac catcctgcag accgacggcg
     8101 gcctgaagac cggcctggac gtggtcaagg ccgcactgct cggtgccgac agcttcggct
     8161 tcggcaccgc gccgatgatc gtgctgggct gcaagtacct gcgcatctgc cacctcaaca
     8221 actgcgccac cggcgtggcc acccaggacg agcgcctgcg tgccggctac ttcaccggcc
     8281 tgccggagcg ggtggaacat ttcttccgcc tgctcgccga agaagtgcgg caatggctgt
     8341 cgtacctggg cgtgcgctcg ctggatgaca tcgtcggccg caccgacctg ctggagcagc
     8401 tggagctctc gccgcgcccg ggcgtcaagg tcgacctctc gcgcctgctc acccatgcgc
     8461 actacgacgg cagccactgc gccgcccagc gcctgtacga atcgccggac agcctggcga
     8521 cccagatgga tggcttgctg gccgatgcca tcgcccacaa gaccggcggc gagcatcgct
     8581 tcctgatcca caacaccgac cgctcgatcg gcgcgcgtct gtccggcgcc attgcgcgtg
     8641 tgcatggcaa ccacggcatg agcgatgcgc cattgaacct gcgctttcgc ggcaccgccg
     8701 ggcagagctt cggcgcgttc aatgccggcg gcctgcaact ggagctggag ggcgaagcca
     8761 acgactacgt gggcaagggc atggccggcg gcaggctggt ggtgcgtccg ccgcgcgggg
     8821 cgcgtttcga agcccgcagc acgccgatcg tgggcaacac ctgcctgtac ggcgccaccg
     8881 gcggcgaact gttcgcggcc gggcgcgcgg gcgagcgctt tgcggtgcgc aactccggcg
     8941 cgctggcggt ggtggaaggc gcaggcgacc actgctgcga atacatgacc gacggcgtgg
     9001 tgctggtgct gggcaaggtg ggcctgaact tcggcgccgg cttcaccggc ggcctggcct
     9061 atgtgctgga tatcgaacgc gacttcgtgg accgctacaa ccacgaactg atcgacatcc
     9121 accgcgtctc cgccgaaggc ttcgagaacc atcgccagca cctgcacacg ctgatcagcc
     9181 gccaccgcga gctgaccggc agcatctggg cgcagcagat cctggacgag ttccgcgact
     9241 acatcggcaa gttctggctg gtcaaaccca aggccgccag catcgagtcg ctgacagagt
     9301 cactcaggcg ggccgcctga gtgacgggat tggggagtcg cgattgggga ttggttcgcg
     9361 ccctggttag gtcgcccatc gtggccagcc ccgacactcc aatccctgat ctcgtcctcc
     9421 agcgtcgtga ttgttcattc gagattcgca ctgcgtccgc tccccgtcgc ccgctgttgc
     9481 gaatccccaa tcccaccccc cgaatcccag ccctatgagc cgcaaacaag ccttccaatt
     9541 cctcgacctg ccgcggacca tgcccacgcg cattccggtg gaactgcgca cgtccggcga
     9601 ttggggcgag ttgtacggca agttcgacaa ggccgaggcg cagtaccagt ccggccgttg
     9661 cctggattgc ggcaacccgt attgcagctg gaaatgcccg gtgcacaacg ccatcccgca
     9721 gtggctgcag ctggtgcagg aaaaccgcat cgaggaagcc gctgcgctgt gccattccac
     9781 caacccgctg ccggaagtgt gcgggcgcgt gtgtccgcag gaccgcctgt gcgaaggcag
     9841 ctgcacgctg gaagaattcg gcgcggtcac catcggtgcg gtagagaaat acatcgtcga
     9901 caccgccttc aagatgggct ggcgtccgga cctgggcaac gtgcacccga ccggccaccg
     9961 cgtggcggtg atcggcgccg gcccggccgg cctggcgtgt gcggacaggc tggcgcgcgc
    10021 cggcatcgaa gcggtggtgt acgaccgcta tgaacaaatc ggcgggctgc tgcagttcgg
    10081 catccccagc ttcaagctgg acaagtcggt gatcggcaag cgccgcgaga tcctcgaagg
    10141 catgggcgtg cagttccgcc tgggcgtgga gatcggccgc gacatcagca tcgagcagtt
    10201 gctgggcgaa tacgatgcgg tgttcctggg caccggtgcc taccgctaca ccgacggcgg
    10261 cctgcccggg caggatctga agaacgtgct gccggcgctg ccattcctgg tgcagaacag
    10321 ccgcatcgtc agcggcaacg acccgcacgg ccggccgatc gccggctggg aaaaccagct
    10381 cgccctgccc gacctcaccg gcaagcgcgt ggttgtactt ggcggcggcg acaccggcat
    10441 ggactgcgtg cgcagcgcca tccgcctggg cgcggccaag gtcacctgtg cctatcgccg
    10501 cgacgaagcc agcatgcccg gctccgcacg cgaggtggcc aacgcccgcg aagaaggcgt
    10561 gcgcttcctg ttcaaccggc agccgctgtc gatcgaatcc ggcgccgacg acgaagccat
    10621 tggcgtgacc gtggtggaaa ccaagctggg tgagcccgac gccagcggcc gccgcaatgc
    10681 ggtgccggtg gaaggcagcg aatcgctgct ggaagcggac gtggtgatca tcgccttcgg
    10741 cttctcgccg agcctgcccg actggttggc gtcgcaaggc gtggaagccg gcagtaacgg
    10801 ccgcatcgtc gccccggccg acggccacgg ccgcctgccc taccagacca gcaacccgcg
    10861 cctgttcgca ggcggagact gtgtgcgcgg cgccgatttg gtggtgactg cagtggccga
    10921 gggccgcgac gcagcctgca gcatcgtgca actgctgggt gtgaaagcgc aggtcaagga
    10981 gccggctgcg gcgtagggac gttagcccca tgctcccctg caccacgtgc aggtctcccg
    11041 ctatgcacat gccgttcaca cagttcgttc tacagccccc cacgcgaacc gaacactgtt
    11101 ggctgataag ttaatctgac cctgaggttt ccccacattt cttcctgc
//
LOCUS       Sequence_12            14084 bp    DNA     linear
ACCESSION   Sequence_12
VERSION     Sequence_12.0
KEYWORDS    .
FEATURES             Location/Qualifiers
     unparsed_commen 1..14084
                     /identifier="0"
                     /unparsed comment="jcf7180000043946_pilon"
ORIGIN
        1 acggcgtgtc cgcatgggcg aaaactgcca gaaaccagta ggtagagtaa cgaaaactgg
       61 cagttccagc acgccaaaac cgcaggtgag gccttgcaat ggatgcggtc tgggggtttt
      121 tcaggggcga ctgattagcc ctgaccctca gctggatttt tgttgcagtc ctgcaaatag
      181 cttcgtttta ccgatgtgtt ccatgatgtc tgatcttggc gctgctgatg cgaggagccg
      241 gtgcgaagtt ctttcagcca ggaccccgtg gcggcctggc attgggccgg tttagcgata
      301 agcgcggagg tgctgcagct gaaggtcggg gctaatcagg tgaagtgata gacgcagtcg
      361 ttggtaccgg ggtcgaaata gaaatacacc tcgctgcggc ggtcgtgcag atgcggcggc
      421 atggtgttcc agacgctgcc gggtttgagc acggtcaggc cgagcaacag ctgcgacgac
      481 tggcaggtag ccggcacgat gtattggtaa atgatgcgct cgttgctggt ttccagcgcg
      541 ccgcgctcca gcgccaccgc atccttgatc gagagttgtt tggtctacaa gcgcgcatgc
      601 gccggcgtgg acgcgagata gaactttgcg gggttcgcag cgtcttcgga cgcgaaactg
      661 acatcggtgc tgctcatcgc cacatacagg ccgtccttcg gccccatcgt gcaggcggtg
      721 ccgtccacgg tcaccgtacc ggtgcctgcg ccgacgttga gaatgcccag cgcgcgacgc
      781 tccagagacg catgcccggc ggccgaggcc ggctcggtct gcttgggcag ttgcagcgtc
      841 ttgcccaatg gcgcggcacc accgagcacg aagcgctcgt agtgggtgta tttgagggtc
      901 accgcatcgt cgacgaacag gccgtcgagc aggtagagct cgcgcaggtc gtgttgctgg
      961 cgcccttgat ggcgtcggga tgggtggcgt agtgggtttt gcagtacagg gacatggcac
     1021 atctccgagg caggcgagcg ggaacatggg cttgcacggg cctagtctac cggccctggt
     1081 taaccagtgt cattgggccg tgcacgaaaa tcgggatggg tgggctggtg ggcctcctgc
     1141 gtccttcgcc cgccgggaga agatggcacg cagcgccgga tagggtgcga ggctacgcgc
     1201 cagatcggga gtgcaaggcc gacttggccg ttggagattt actgcattgt cagcgcacgc
     1261 ctgaactttc tgacttggct gtccgccgcc gtacccttac cccaaccccc gctccgcgcc
     1321 ccggcccgcg ccagcggcgc gggtgctcca aggcacgcgc ggcaatgccg cgcaagctgt
     1381 gccttctcgc cccggcggaa gagcggctta tcgcgttcaa tcctccggcg gttggcagga
     1441 ctctctgacg atcaggtgcg ggcgcacgct ggcggtgggc agctgggggg cgttgtcggg
     1501 ctggatcaac attgccgcgg cggtgcggcc ggtgtcgcgt gtatggcgac gcaccgaggt
     1561 cagcggcggc cacagccgcg aagccaacga gctgtcgtcg tagccgatca ccgacagctg
     1621 gcgcggaatg ctgatgccgg cgcgcagcgc caccttgtag ataccggcgg ccatttcgtc
     1681 gttaccggtg aagatggcgg tggggcgttt cttgcccagc agcagctttt cggccgcggc
     1741 tacaccggat tcgaaggtgt agccggcctc cacaatacgc tcgggcggca gttcgatgcc
     1801 gcgccgggtc agcgcgtcgg caaacccgca ggtacgctcg atcgaggagc ggtaggcgct
     1861 ggggccggtg accagggcga tgtcgcggtg gccgagcgac agcaggtact cggccgcctc
     1921 ggcggcgccg tcgcggtcgt gggtgatcac cgtctgcgag gtggcatcca gcgcgatcga
     1981 ggcgatgcgg gtgtagcggc agccgatctc ggccagcatg tcggccagcg cctggtcttc
     2041 ggaggcgcgc ggtaccagga tcaccccgtg cagcttctgc gcctgggcga agcggcgcgc
     2101 gccttcgatg tagccggggc tgcggctgtc gcaggggtgc accaccagct cgaaactgga
     2161 gccgcgcagc gcgtccagcg cgccgtactg catgtccacg atgtattgcg cggtggggtg
     2221 gtcgtagacc atgccgatca ggaacgagcg ccggaacgcc agcccgcggg cgagcgggtc
     2281 cggcgcgtag ccgacctggc gcatcagcgc ctcgaccttc tcgcgggtgt cctgccgcac
     2341 cagcggcgag ttgttgatga tccgcgagac ggtcttcttc gacacgcccg acatccgtgc
     2401 gatgtcgttg atcgtcgcga ccttgccctt cggcaggcca tgcattccct cttcaggcat
     2461 cttgcgggcg ggcatagcgg tcaaccagtg aagttgagtg gattctaccg gccccggggg
     2521 ggcggtagac ctgagcgacg cctgccgctg caacggatcc gtgcggccgg gcctgccttc
     2581 gcaggcagcg ccacgacatg cccggcgatg cagaacggtc agtccagggc gtggtagcgg
     2641 acggtgcgca attccacctg gcccgcgccg gcggcgtaca gcgccggcgt cagggccagg
     2701 aacttgccgg ccacgttgtg gtggtagccg gatacttcca tctgcaccgg gtacgtggtc
     2761 ctgaccttgc cgtcggtact gctgtggatg gtgacgatgt ggcggttgtt ggtgacccgc
     2821 agccacaggg tagcaccggt agcactgggg gccagcgtgc cggggcgttc ccgccgtagc
     2881 ggtgcatgac gaagtgctcg ccattgctgc ccaccccggc atagagcttg tcgctgtaga
     2941 acagccgcgc cccgctctgc ctgcccggtg ccacggtcat ctgcacctcg aactggtagg
     3001 ccggggcggt ggcgatcacc gtcagcggca aggcatggcg tggcgcactg cccttgccct
     3061 gcagacgcag cacgccattg ccgagctgca ggcacttggc ttcgtcggca gccgggttga
     3121 agaaggccca ctgcgggccg agcgtggcgg cgcggaaccc gctcgacgat ggcgtgcgcc
     3181 tgtgcaagcg cggcgacgtg gtggtggtca ccgtcaatca ccggctcaat cggttcggct
     3241 atctatcgtt ggcgcagttg ggggatgccg gttttgccgg ctccggcttg gccacgtgtc
     3301 gtcatggcga ttccttgcaa caacgtggtc cacgagcatg gccccgccag tgtgcctgcc
     3361 aagccagcgg actcagccca ccgccaactg ctgtcactgc gcgcgtggcg cgccatcgcc
     3421 cagccacagc atggcgacgc tggtcagcag actgaagcgg cgtgggccgg cactgcgctg
     3481 attaatgcac agcaccccag cacgcgtgtg caccagcggc ttgtgcgaat gaccactgat
     3541 gatgacgtcc gcctgcacct gcggcgccag tgttttcaga tcgtgcaaca catggatgcg
     3601 cacgccatcg atctgcacat ccagcgtctg tggtagaccc gcggcccagg gtttgcatcg
     3661 atgttgcctg cgatgacatg cagcggtgcc agtgcccgca acgcctccag cgcctccggc
     3721 ttgcccacgt cgccggcatg gatgatctgc gtgcagccat cgagcgcggc aagcgcctcg
     3781 ggccggagca gcccgtgcgt gtcggagatc acaccgatgc gcgtgccagt ccccattttg
     3841 ccactccctc gtttgagcac gaccatccga cgtgttgcaa caagcccgac ctgacgacat
     3901 caggcgcatc atggtcgaac cgcggcacct gcatgcaatc gatgccggcg catcagccac
     3961 cctgcccatg atgaggtgat gcatgcgctg gctgccacgt accaccgggc ccactggccg
     4021 gtggtacgcg caggacgcgt cagccgggcg gcgtgagcac gatcgcgccc agtgggggca
     4081 acaagagcgg cagcgcgtgt gcgtggccgt gcatggactg ctgctctgcc gtgacgatgc
     4141 caccattgcc caggttcgca ccgccataaa tgccggcgtc gctattgaat acctcgcgcc
     4201 actggccgcc ttgtggcacg ccgatgcgat agccgtgctg cacgaccggg gtgaaattga
     4261 tcaccaccag cacgggcgca tcgccacgtt tgcccttgcg caagaatgcc accacgctgt
     4321 tgccggcatc gtcgcccacc acccaggcga agcctgacgg gtcgtcgtca tgcgcatgca
     4381 gcgcagggta ttggacatac agccggttca cgtcgcgcac cagcgtctgt acgccacggt
     4441 ggcgtggatc gtccaacaag tgccacggca gaccgctgtc gtggttccac tcggtcggct
     4501 ggccgaactc gcagcccatg aacagcaact tgcgccccgg gtgggtgaac atgaaaccca
     4561 gatacgcgcg cagattggca aagcgctgcc agtcgtcgcc cggcatgcgg cccagcaacg
     4621 accccttgcc gtgcaccact tcgtcgtgcg agatcggcag cacgaagcgc tccgaatacg
     4681 cgtagaccat gctgaacgtc agctcgccat ggtggtaacg gcgatagatc gggtccagac
     4741 cggcgtaatg cagcgtgtcg tgcatccagc ccatgttcca cttgtagtgg aagcccaggc
     4801 cgccatgcgc cacatcggcg gtgacgccag gaaacgcggt ggattcttcg gcaatcatca
     4861 ccgcgcccgg agtgtgctcg cgcaccagcg cgttgagccg gcgcaggaac gcgatggtct
     4921 cgtagttctc gcggccgccg tggatgttgg gcacccactc gccggcattg cggctgtaat
     4981 cgcggtacag catcgaagcc accgcatcca cgcgcagacc atcgacgtgg tagcgctgca
     5041 gaaattccat cgcactggcg atcaggaacc cggacacctc acgacggccg tggttgtaga
     5101 tcagcgtatt ccagtcgcga tggaaaccct cgcgcgggtc ggcatgttcg tacagcgcgg
     5161 tgccatcgaa atgcgccagg ccgtgcgcgt cggtgggaaa gtgcgcaggc acccagtcga
     5221 cgatcacacc aatgccttcg cggtggcagc ggtccacaaa acgcgcgaaa ccgtcgggcg
     5281 tgccgaagcg cgcggtaggc gcgaacaggc ccaacggttg atagccccac gagccgccga
     5341 acggatgctc ggtcaccggc atcaactcga catgggtaaa gcccatatcg gccacatagg
     5401 gaatcaagcg atcggccaga ccatcccagt ccagatccac gccttcttcg cgcagccagg
     5461 agccggcatg catctcgtag acgctcatcg gcgcgtcgtg cgcctgacga cgcgcgcgcg
     5521 tcgccatcca gccgtcgtcg ctccactgat acggcgtggg gtcggccacg atcgaggcgg
     5581 tgcccggcgc aagctctgcg cggcgcgcca ccgggtcggc cttggccggc agttcgtgcc
     5641 catgcgggcc acgcagctgg tacttgtaat gcgcaccggg gccgacgtcg ggcacgaaca
     5701 actcccacac gccggactgg tgccgcagcc gcatcggatg acggcgcgcg tcccagctgt
     5761 tgaagtcgcc caccaccgca acacgcgagg cattcggcgc ccacaccgca aagcgcgtgc
     5821 cgcgtacgcc gtccacttcc accacgttgg cgcccagcgc gtcggccaat tgcaagtggt
     5881 ggccttcgct gatcaggtgc aggtcgaagt cgctcagttg cggaccgaac gcgtacgggt
     5941 cggcggtgtc ctgctcgcca ccgggccagc cgatgcgcag ccgatacccg ccctgcgccg
     6001 gaaggtcgcc ggcaaacagg cccggctccg ggccagcctc cagcgcgatc gtctggccgt
     6061 cgtccagcac cgcgctgacg cgctcggcgc caggcaaata ggtgcgcaat acacgtccgg
     6121 tgtcggttcg gtgcgcgccc aggacggcga acgcatcgcc gtggcgcgcc tcggccaggg
     6181 cacggatgac gccgggatcc catcgattac tcactgctgt cattactcca ctcatcatat
     6241 gtcccctgca ccggcgcgag cgcgttgcag gatgcgtcgc aagccttcga tcggcaccat
     6301 caaccagcca ggacgattgg cggcttcata acgcacttcg tagcaagcct tttccaccag
     6361 gaacaacaag gtggctgcgt tgaacgccgc cggcgcaatc cacggatggg cgctggcgtc
     6421 gagcacggca tggtaagcgt ccaggaaggc ccatgtggag cggcggcgga attgcaccag
     6481 aaatgcgtcc agatgcgcgt ccacgcccac cccggcgcgt gcggccgagc cctcctcgcc
     6541 acgtgccgac acttcgctgg cgtaatcgag cgagcgcagg aagccagcca catcgcgcag
     6601 cgggctggcc ttggcgcggc gctcggccag cggcttggcc ggctcgccct cgaagtcgat
     6661 cagcaccaca tcgtcgaacg cgaccaggat ctggcccagg tggaagtcgc cgtgcacgcg
     6721 cgtcagcaac gaatcggcga gcacgcttgg cgccttggca agcagggcat ccagctgcgg
     6781 gcgttcggcc agcaccgcct ccagcgcctc gcgttcggcg ctgtcttcgc tgccagccag
     6841 gcgcgcattg acggtgtccc acatcgcttc cacctgacgc cccacaccgg ccaccacatc
     6901 gttggcggta ggcaggtcga tacgttgtgg tgcgaaatcg gcatcgtcgg tatcgcgcgc
     6961 gagcgcttca tgcagctcgg ccaggcgcgt gccaaccacg gcagcgaacg cgtcatagcc
     7021 agcgacggct tcggcgcgcg cttcgtctgt ctgcgcggtg acgtattcgt cgaagctacg
     7081 tgccagatgg tcgagcgtcc agcgccacgc atcgccttga ttgcggatga agccctgcaa
     7141 caacgcgatg gtggtgaccg tgccctgccc gtcgacgcgg ctgatgctgc ccagcagcgg
     7201 cgcggcgttg gcgtagccca tctcggtcaa ccggcggccg atttcgatct ccgggttcgc
     7261 gcccaccgca acgtgccgta gcagcttgaa cacggccttg tcggcgatca ccagcgagct
     7321 gttgctctgt tcggccgaca accagcggat ctccgggtcg tgcgggatat ccagcatcgc
     7381 cagcgccggg gtggcttcga aacgtacctg gccttgttgc gatgcctcct cgccatcgca
     7441 gaactttagc gctgcgttgc tgcacagcgc atcgatcacg ccgcgtacca tcggcttgag
     7501 cgcaaacgcg tcggtcaggt agcccacctc gcgtccttga cgcacgcgcg ccagcgccag
     7561 ctgctcagcc agcgtgctgg gttgctcgcg ctcccacacg atgcccaccg gcaacatgta
     7621 gcgctcgcgg cggccgtcct ccagctccac ctccagctcc agcagcgtca tcggttggtc
     7681 gcccggcagc ggtgtgcgac gcgcgatgcg cacactgcgc agcgcctgat ccttggctga
     7741 aaaccagcgc cgtgccgaca gccatgccgg caggatttcg ccttccaacg taggcaaatg
     7801 cggcagcagc gccgcacttc cgtcggcatc gctgcgcagc accagcgtgc ggtagtccgg
     7861 caacggcacc gggctgggca catgccaatc cggcaaggtg ccttcgctca ccagctcgaa
     7921 cgcataaaag ccgaacggcg gcaccgtgag caggtaggtc agccgcccga tcggcgggaa
     7981 gctgccgccg ccgatgatgt ccaccggcac gcgcccttcg aactcggaca gatccagttc
     8041 taccgcttgt agcgtgtgcg agagattggc cacacacagc acggtttcgt cctgataaca
     8101 gcgcaggtac gcaagcatgc ggcggttgcc cggatacagg aaccgcagcg tcccgcggcc
     8161 gaaggcctgg tagcgcttgc gcacgctgag cacgcggcgc gtccaggtca gcagtgaatg
     8221 ctggtcgcgg atctgcgctt ccacattcac cgcctggaag ccgtacagcg ggtccatcac
     8281 cggtggcagc accagctgcg ctgggtcggc acgggaaaag ccgccgttgc ggtcgatcga
     8341 ccactgcatc ggcgtacgca cgccatcgcg gtcgcccaga tggatgttgt cgcccatccc
     8401 gatttcgtcg ccgtaataca gcaccggcgt gccaggcatg gtcagcaaca acgaggtcat
     8461 caactcgata cggcggcggt cgcgctccag caacggcgcc aggcggcggc ggatacccag
     8521 attgatacgc gcgcggcgat cggcggcata ggtctgccac agataatcgc gttccgaatc
     8581 ggtgaccatt tccagggtca actcatcgtg gttgcgcagg aatatcgccc actggcagct
     8641 ctcgggaatc tccggggtct ggcgcatgat gtccgtgatg gggaagcggt cttcgcgcgc
     8701 gattgccatg tacatgcgcg gcatcagcgg gaagtggaat gccatgtggc attcgtcggc
     8761 gttctggccg aagtattgct gggtgtcttc cggccacatg ttggcttcgg ccagcagcat
     8821 gcggtccggg tattcggcat ccagggtggc gcggatcttg cgcaaaatgg catgggtttc
     8881 cggcagattt tcgttggagg tgccggcgcg ttcgatcaga tacggcactg catccagacg
     8941 caggccatcc acgccgcgat ccagccagaa gcgcatcact tccagcacag cttccagcac
     9001 ggccgggtta tcgaagttca gatccggctg atgcgaatag aagcggtgcc aaaagtactg
     9061 cccggccacc ggatcccagg tccagttgga tttttcggta tcgcagaaga tgatccgcgt
     9121 gccttcgtac tcctgatcgg tatccgacca cacgtagaag tcgcgcccgg gcgagccggc
     9181 tggcgcagtg cgtgcgcgct gaaaccaggg atgctgatcc gaggtgtggt tgatcaccag
     9241 ctctgtgacg atgcggatac cgcgcgcgtg cgcctgcgcg accaactgtt caaaatcttc
     9301 gatgctgccg taatccggat gcaccgccat gtattcggca atgtcgtagc catcgtcacg
     9361 gcgcgggctg gggtagaacg gtaacaacca gatggtgtcc acgccgagtt cggcgatgta
     9421 atccagcttg gaaatcagtc cgggaaaatc gccgatgcca tcgtcgttgg agtcgaagaa
     9481 cgacttgacg tgcacttggt agatgatcgc gtccttgtac caacgctggt cggcgaccac
     9541 ggcggatggc tccgcgtcgg cttgtaacga tgccactgca ttcatgcgac ctctcctgcg
     9601 cggatgcgcc ataacgcgaa cggccgcctc gcctctagac ggatgtgttg gtatttgccg
     9661 tgccacgcga agcgatgccc gtcccacaga tcgtccacgg caacggtggc gtgatcgggc
     9721 aggcccagct cccacaacgg gatgtcgatg tcggcatcct gcccggcgtg cgggtcgaga
     9781 ttgatcgcca ccagcaccat gctgcggctc cgcgacaggt agccggcatc cagaaacttg
     9841 ccgtagtaga gcacttggtc gttgtgcgcc tgatagaagc gcgtacccag gtgcgactgc
     9901 agttccggat gcatacgacg cagctgattg aagcgggtga tctcgtcgac gatgtcgccg
     9961 ggcacacgtt cgggccaggc gcgcagctgg aatttttccg agtccagata ctcttccttg
    10021 cccggcgcca gcggcgtggc ttcgcagagc tcaaagccct gatacatgcc ccacaaccca
    10081 gagagtgtgg tcgccagtgc cgcgcggatc agatgcccat tacggccgct ggtctgcagg
    10141 aacagcggat tgatgtccgg cgtgttgacg aaaaaatgcg ggcggaaaca ttcgcgcggc
    10201 acgccgtcgt tcaactcttc cacgtacgcc tgcagctcgt gcttgtggtt gcgccaggtg
    10261 aagtaggtgt aggactgcga gaagccgcac ttggccaggc ggtacatcat cttcgggcgg
    10321 gtgaaggctt cggacaggaa caccacatcc gggcgccgac cgcgcacatc ggcaatcaac
    10381 cactcccaga acgggaacgg cttggtgtgc gggttgtcga cacggaacag cgtgacgcct
    10441 tcattgaccc agaacagcac cgcgtcgcgc agcgtgttcc acaggtctgg caccgcgccg
    10501 ctggcgtaga aatcgacgtt gacgatgtcc tggtatttct tgggcgggtt ttctgcgtac
    10561 cggatcgagc catctgcgcg ccaggtgaac caatccttgt gctccttcaa ccatggatga
    10621 tccggcgcac actggatcgc aaaatccagc gccacctcca gtccctgcgc gcgtgctgcg
    10681 tgcatcagac ggcggaaacc ttccagccca ccgagttcgg cgtgcacttc ggtatgccca
    10741 ccatcggttg cgccaatcgc gtatgggctg ccgggctcac cctccaccgc cgtgaccgcg
    10801 ttattgcggc ccttgcggtt gttcaaaccg atcgggtgga tcggcggcat gtacaacaca
    10861 tcgaagtgca tcgcgcgaat atgcggcagc cgctggatga catcgtcgaa cgtgccatgc
    10921 cggtcgacat caccgctttg cgagcgcgga aacagttcgt accagctggc gaagtgcgcc
    10981 gcgcggcgtt ccgattcgac ccggaaggtc accggatatt ccgagcggaa cggcttgtcg
    11041 tcggccagcg ccatcgcctg cacggtgtcc ggctccagca cgatggccag ctgctgcaag
    11101 gcttcgctct gcgcaccgat gcgggtgagc actgagtgca agcgctcagc cagcgtgccc
    11161 tcgctgcgtg cctgcgcggc ctgcacgacg gcgaccgctt cctgcacgtc gaccggcagc
    11221 accgtattgg cggcgcgctt tttttccaga tccgcatgca aggtggcaaa gacatcgcgc
    11281 caagcctcga cgcggaattc ataggtaccg atgcgctcca acgggaactc ggtgcgccag
    11341 cggtcgttgc ccaagacacg catcggcgcg ctggcccagg tcttggcatc ggccgggcgc
    11401 cacagcaccg ccaccgcaat gcggtcgtgt ccatcgcaaa acgcgtcggc ctctacgcag
    11461 atgcggtcgc ccacggtacg cttgaccgga aaacggccgt tatccaccga cggcgtgacc
    11521 gactcgatgc acacgcgcgg ccaggcgccg gccgcctgcg cgcgcgggcg catgcgcggc
    11581 actgccagca catggcgcgc cggcacgctg cggtacacgc gcacctcacc cggctccagc
    11641 gcctccagca tggcgccgga caggctgcgg ccattttcgg ccaccaaggc ctcggcatcg
    11701 ccgagcaatc gcaaaaggtc agacgcaggc accggcacca cgtgacgcgt gtcgccattg
    11761 atcaataaca aggaaggcaa gccgcccagc ggctcgaccg ccactgcggt cagtccggtc
    11821 gcttcacgta gcagcgggcg cagccgcatg ccggcattgc tggtgggcgg gccatcgctc
    11881 gcgcggatcg ccagcgggaa tgcatccaac tgcgcgtcgt ccagcaacca ggcaccgccc
    11941 agcgccgacg cgagctgcca atgctgttct ggcgccgcag cacgcgtgcc gtcgggcgca
    12001 tccagcaccg caacgacctg actcgccaac gcccgcaacg cggtgtcttc gtcgaagaac
    12061 cagctgccgc ggccatccca ccaggcgagc gaagagaacg ccgcatcgaa cccggcaccg
    12121 gccagctgct gcaaggcctc cagccccaag cctggcgtcc acgcggcaaa cacgacctcc
    12181 ggcgctcctg catgcacgcg tgcgatcaac tcgcgccagc gctgcaccgg cacctgctgc
    12241 ggctgcaaca gacggaaacc accgacacct tggccaaccc attccaacaa gcgtgcgctc
    12301 caccactcca ccaacgcggc accttcctgc gtataggcaa agcgggcttc agccacttct
    12361 ggcgtggcac gcggctgacg cggatccggc accgccgtgc tgcgcgcccg gaaccactgc
    12421 gggttgtcgc gcaccaccgc actggcaccg cccacttcgt ccaggcgcac atcgatcaac
    12481 agcttcacgc ccgcgcggcg cgccgcctgc accgccgctt gcaaacgctc ggcatgcgta
    12541 tcggcgcctg ccaatggctc gatcaagcga ccttccgcat cgcgcccaaa gggtgccgcc
    12601 atcaccacgc aatcgcagcc agcctcacgc gcagcgacac agcgctgctc cagccaggta
    12661 gaggtcgtcg ttgcttcgtt gagaacatag atccgcatgg cgcctcctca gcaaacaacg
    12721 gcgcgcaggc gcaccgtcac tcgggaagcc agcgcacacg tgtcatgtcg cagtgtcgcg
    12781 atcctctgct caccgcacgc cgcgccacca tctctacgta ccgaaccttg ctgtcttgac
    12841 gcttgccggc acgctacccg accaaccctg ccacccgtga ctgcactcat gcgcaactcc
    12901 ccaacgattc ttgacccatg cagtcaaaca cccccactgc gaatttcatg tgtcggtgga
    12961 attgacgaaa atcaaacaag cgcggctttg gtggtgcgtg acagtgcagc aggagtagtg
    13021 gctagcgatg gggtgcactg ccgtgtggca agcgccaccg cacgcatgtc gagcaagcag
    13081 tgcatttggt gcacggccaa tcagctagcg atgcagacgt tggttgcgag cccagcgata
    13141 ttccgggttg cgcattacag ccacccccac gcgccgatgc gcgccccgta tcgcttcctg
    13201 cgccaagcag ggacgacaga cacggtgtaa gcgacaacat cggctgctgc gcgggctgac
    13261 accactcgac tcaacaagcg gtgacgttac acaacaagcc acgacgcgta ggcgctgcac
    13321 gcgcggcatt gattccaagg atccaacatc tttgaactgt ggtcgggcag cctctgcttt
    13381 cacagtcgca gctcctttac ctgctgtgca aaaaaaaagt ttatcccgac gtccccccat
    13441 cctgagtagc agtcgggttt agagtccggg gttgatgata tcgctattgg ccaactgctg
    13501 ggcataggcc gccggcgtca ttccgccgat tgtttttttg gggcggtgtt cgttgtattc
    13561 gcggcgccag cgttcgattt cggtgcgcgc atgcagcagc gttgggaacc agtgttcgtt
    13621 gaggcattcg tcgcgtagcc ggccgttgaa ggattcgacg taggcattct ggttcggctt
    13681 gccaggctgg atctggcgta gctgcacacc attggcatgc gcccaggcga ccatggcctt
    13741 gccacagaac tccttgccat tgtccgtgcg aatcatcttc ggcaggccac gactgtgtgc
    13801 caaccgatcc agcacgcgca caacgccgtg tcccgagatc gcacgctcca cgtcgatggc
    13861 gaccgcttcg tgggttgcgt cgtccacgat caccaggcat ttgattgccc tgccttcggc
    13921 ggtgcggtcg aacacgacgt ccatcgacca cacctggttg gcctgggtgg gccgcagcaa
    13981 cggctgacgc tcgcctaccg gcaccttttt acgcgtgcgg cggcggacct gcagctgctg
    14041 ctcgcaatac agccgctcca cccgcttata gttcacgaga cgcc
//
LOCUS       Sequence_13            17654 bp    DNA     linear
ACCESSION   Sequence_13
VERSION     Sequence_13.0
KEYWORDS    .
FEATURES             Location/Qualifiers
     unparsed_commen 1..17654
                     /identifier="0"
                     /unparsed comment="jcf7180000043677_pilon"
ORIGIN
        1 gcgccaacgc aacactgtgc tcgcgcagct caacgttgcg gtcctcgcgc gggcaatagc
       61 gcagcgcact ggcgctcatg ccgatcgctg ccagggcgca gcgctcgctg gcgccacctg
      121 cgtccactcg cgcaccagcg cacgacgcgc cggtgcgctc accattgttt ttgcagcgca
      181 tccttgatca ggtcgttctg gaacacctgc tcggccagca acttcttcag ccgcttgttc
      241 tcggcctcca ggtccttgag ccgcttggca tcgggcacgc tcatgccgcc gaacttgctg
      301 cgccacaggt agtaggacgc ctcactgaag ccatgccgtc ggcacaggtc cttgatcggc
      361 ataccggcct cggcttcgcg caggaagccg atgatctgct cttcggaaaa gcgcttcttc
      421 acgtccaatc tcctcggggt agggaattgg actgcaaact gaggtgctac tcaaaatcgg
      481 gggggggacg tcgcacgccg tgatcgagat ttagcgctac caagtttgcc cttttttgga
      541 aggtgggaga ccggccgacg tgcgtcgatt ccatattctt tactcacgct ttatgccagc
      601 acatcggcgg gtgcctagcc cctttacgca ccaaaggcct accttggcac tcccgcactg
      661 tggtgcgttg agccgaacac gatgtgtatc ctgattttgc gaggtcctca ggccgatccg
      721 gcgccgttgg cgccgatgca gttgcctgag tgtgctgggc gtgccttgcg cacgttggcg
      781 tgtgccgatg tggatagctt gattgccgag ctgcatgcgg ccggtggcga tgccgaggtg
      841 gagctggtgt tgctggattc gggcgatctg cccttgtccg agcgcagctg cgcgctggcc
      901 ttgcgtgctg ccgtggacgc gttgcccacg ccgtatatcg agctgcatac cgattccgat
      961 caggagctgg agccgtggct gcatgcgcag catgcgccgt tggcggtggt gatcacgccg
     1021 cacgatgcgc tgcgtgcgta tgcgatgtcg cttggcattg ccgcgcggtg tctgccgtcg
     1081 atgcacgcgc cgttgcgcgt tgctgcctga ggaggacgcc atgtcgatcg tgatcatgcg
     1141 cgggccggag gcggcgatgc cgctggtgcg tgggccgcag ccgttgccgc gcgctgtcat
     1201 tcgccaattg gtggcctgcg ccggggacgc gggcaagacc gtggccttgc gtgcctgtgg
     1261 ttcggaacag gaactgctgg atgcgctgcg tgtggccggt caggcgcgga tggagattgc
     1321 gctgatcgat ccgggcagtt gcgtggacag tgcgcggttg catcgcgtgc tcagagacct
     1381 gccttacccc tatgtcgaaa cgcacgacga cagcgtggac cgcccggaac gctgcctgcc
     1441 gaacggtctg gggcactgca tcgccacggt gcgtggctac tgcgcgcaga gctatctgct
     1501 ggggctggag atcgcgctgg aacatctggg ctgcacggag attcaaggcg atgtccacgt
     1561 cgggacctga gcggcgccag ctgcattact tcgccgatta cgaaggctat tgcgacggcc
     1621 ggccggtgct gtggggacag ctggcgcata gcgtggacgt gccagccgat ggcgagctgg
     1681 atgccgccgg tttggtgtgc gcgctgcgcc ggcgggcggc cgaggcgcac gggttggaag
     1741 cggggcagat tcgcttatgc caggtcacgc ggctgtagct gcgcgcttgg agcagcgaac
     1801 gacacgcgtg cgcagccact aggcaggggc ggccgctgct cggtgcgcca tgtcatttgt
     1861 accctgcggt tgctgcacgc cgtccgtacc cgactggcaa ccactcgcag ccttctgttt
     1921 gccgcaccgt gtttagcgcg tggacgcagc ttcatcgctg cagacgatcc cgcaccgcat
     1981 tgcggatcac tccgtgcggc gtttgcagcc acaccactcc aacagcaccc accggcacga
     2041 cactgccgcc cgaagacggc agtgtcgtgt tccagacagg acgcgtcact gccgtcctgc
     2101 ggatcctgct gacttcgctg ctgtgttatc cggcacgaac ttgatcagct ggttgccggt
     2161 ggcggcggtg ccgaagttga agcggccgta gccgtcgccc cagtacagtg cgccgtttgc
     2221 gatggccggg gaactgacca ccgagccgct agcgtcgtag ttccacacgg tggcgccggt
     2281 gtcggcgtcc agtgcgacca tattgccggc catcgagccg gcatacagca ggttcggcga
     2341 ggccgtcagc gagccctggc cgcccgccgg cacggtcgga ttcaccgggt tgatgccagg
     2401 caccttgacc tgccatttga tcttgccggt tgccgcgtcc agcgcggccc acgaaccacc
     2461 gttatgggtc tgcacgtttg ccggccccaa tgtgtaggtg gtgttggcgt tgttgttgat
     2521 ggccacgtag acctgcgact tgtacgggtc gaacgcggta ccccattcca cgccaccggt
     2581 ggtgccgccg gggccgacct gggtcgacca caccttggcg ccggtcttgg cgtcgaaggc
     2641 ccagtagatg ccgctcttct gaccagcacc gaccaactgc tgcaacctgc cgttgcccgg
     2701 cacggcaaaa agttgcacgc cagcaccgcc aaagtcgtaa tccgggccgg tcaggttggt
     2761 tgcctgcgtg ttggggcaca gaccgttggt cggtgccacg aggcaggaca ggttccacgc
     2821 atcgtacccc tgtgcacggt tggcccaaac caatttgccg gtatccagat tcaacgaaat
     2881 caccgagtcg acgtagttgt ccggcgccat gcagttgagc tcatcctgca cggtgagttc
     2941 gctgccgcgg taagagcgct cgtttgaaat gcagttacca acgtcctgcg gaatgttgta
     3001 gttgttgcca gtgccgaaat acaggcgacg gttgatcggg tcgatggcca cctggcccca
     3061 caccgatgcg ccggtgtagc cctcgggcac gttatagaac tgccacacct tcttgccggt
     3121 gttcagatcc accgccacca cgctgccgcg gaaactgaag gtgtggttgg ccgccaggtt
     3181 gccccagtcg ccggaagaaa cgccgacgta gatgcggtta ccgtagatga ccggcgagga
     3241 ggtgatgcgc gcctgcgggt tggcttccac cgtggtcttc cacagcagct tgccggtctt
     3301 cttgtccagc gccagcaagg tgccggcgac ctggtcgcca acgatgatgc tcttggcgct
     3361 gatggccggc gtgttgcgcg tcaccgagtt ggcgttgccg gtgtaatcgg acagtttggc
     3421 ctgccagttc ggcttgccgg tttgcgtgtc cacgctatac agcgtgccgc cccagtcggg
     3481 cacatacagc gtgccgcctt cgacgctggg cgtggccgag atatcgccgg tggtggtcag
     3541 cgtccacgcc ggcttgagcg tcttggcggt ggtgcgattg atcttccact cgcccggtgc
     3601 aaagcgcgag ttcaagtagc cgccaccggc ggtggtccag ttgctggggc tggcgaaggg
     3661 aaggtcttga ccgaagctgc gccagacctg gccggagcgt gcgaatgcct cggtatccag
     3721 ggacgatacc ggctgttgcg cggtggtggc gccagactgc gcgaaagcca cggcactgaa
     3781 gagcaggcaa ggaacgagcg tcaaactacg taaccgcaaa cggcgtttgg gattggtcat
     3841 cacggcatgt cctagataga aggaagcgtt ggatcccccc agatctgctg acagaaggat
     3901 gcacgattga cgtgaccgcg caacacctgc caggcgctgc attcagaaat cgctcgggtg
     3961 cgtttgcatc tggtatgacc agcttgaaaa atttgcgcta aatcggctcg ttattcgcac
     4021 caatcgtgat gattcgtcac tatcttgcgc gatcgcgata gaaaaaatga ttgatgcggc
     4081 ctgggttgaa tgtgtgcgga ttacaacagt ttgcaagaag taaccaggaa atttcgcgca
     4141 accttctgta gtgggtttct gctgcgatcg aggttgcgat cgaagacggc acgacaagag
     4201 tttgggcgcg caatgtgggg gcatcgcagc cgatacgcgt agcgcgctgt gacgggtaga
     4261 cgtccgcgct gaccgccgtg ggcgattgtg cggcgcggcg ctcatggtgt ggcgtgcgga
     4321 tgcatgcatg catgcatgcg ggcgtggccc gtaccctcat ccgccccttt ggggcacctt
     4381 ctcccgaggg gagaaggcag tggcgcgatg aaacctctgg cggctcaggt gccggccgcg
     4441 gaatacggct gcatggaggc gtcttggctg cgacgaagct agcgtgacag caagcacacc
     4501 aggcggcgtt gcatcgtgtg ccctgtctgc gtgcactgcg ttaacgatgc gcaagacgtc
     4561 attgatctga cgtattgccc atcgagacac agcagcggca gcatcgtgac gcacaacgca
     4621 caacgcacaa cgcacaacgc acgcaactgc actaagcgga aatcacctca cgcttcatgc
     4681 aagtcatctg cgccgaccta cacgcgctcc gacgcgcgtg aagcatgttg cagtgcagcg
     4741 ggatcgatcg ttgccagctg ggcgatcgcg tcctgcacca cggcagcaac gctggcatcc
     4801 acctccaccg agaccacatc cgcttcgtcc agcggcaatt ccagcgtttg tatctggctg
     4861 tcgagcaaca tggggggcat gaagtggcca gcgcgggcgc tcaggcgggc ggcgatcacg
     4921 tgcgggcctg cgtgcaggaa cacgaagcgc atcggcacgc cgctgttgcg caacaattgg
     4981 cgatgcgcgc tgcgcaaacc ggagaaggcc agtaccaccg attcgccagc ctgtacgcaa
     5041 tcgcgcagcg tcgccgatag cagttccacc catggcagac gcatcgcatc ggtgagcggt
     5101 tggccggccg ccatctgcgc gcgcgctgcc acgctgtgat agtcgtcggc atccagaaaa
     5161 cggaagccgt aatgcgctgc aagtgcctgc gcaatggtgg tcttgccgct acccgacacg
     5221 cccatcacca cgatggcaag cggtgaagcg gacgcgggcg tggcgtgtgt cgcggtgtcc
     5281 atcacgtcag gttatatctc tggatcgatt cggcattcga gcggatttca cgttggcggc
     5341 agccgatgcg tggtgtagcg tcggcgctcc tcgccaggtg cgcgggcacc cagcgtaacg
     5401 gcgtgttcgg ccgagtacaa cgcatttgaa ggtgtgtcga tgacgtcatc gcccgcaacg
     5461 tctcctgcat cggcgcgcct gcgctggcgc gaaaagctgg gctatggcgc cggcgatctg
     5521 ggtctgaatc tgtactgggc caacatctcg gcgttcttgc tgatcttcta taccgacacc
     5581 atgcacctgc cggctgcggc ggtcggcacc atgatcctgt tgaccaagat tgccgatgcg
     5641 attgccgatc cggcgatggg cgcgctggcc gaccgcacgc gtagccggct cggcacgttc
     5701 cgcccgtatc tgctgtgggg cgcgttgccg atggcggcta ccggtgtgct tgcttacacc
     5761 atgccggatc tggatcaaca cgggcgcatg tggtgggcca ccatcacctt cctggtgatg
     5821 atgctggcgt acacagtggt gagcattccg tattcggcgt tgtcgggcgt gatcaccgcc
     5881 gacagccagc agcgtaccgg tctcatcagc ctgcgtttca tcggcgcgtt tgcaggcacc
     5941 accttggtca attacgtcac gatggatttg gtgcgctggt tcggcgcagg caacgatgcg
     6001 ctcggatggc agcgcacgat gatgctgtat ggcgcagtgg cgctgctgtt attggtcact
     6061 gtggcgctga ccacgcgcga gcgcgtgcaa ccgccgccgc aacaacgcac accgattcgt
     6121 cgcgacatcg ccgacctgct gcagaacaaa ccgtggtgcg tcctgttcgt gctgtcgttg
     6181 atcatcatga tcacgatcac catgcgcggc ggtgcgggcg tgtactacct caagtactac
     6241 gtacaacgcg cggatttggt cggcctgttt ctgggcagct attcggtggc cttgggcgtg
     6301 ggtgcggcaa tcacgccgct gctgacgcgg cgctgggaca agcgccagct gatgttctgg
     6361 ctgatggtgc tggtcggcct gctgagctgt tcgatgtggt tcgtgccggc cgatgcggtg
     6421 tgggccgtgt ttgtcttgaa catgctgatc gggctggcgc tggggccgaa atcgccattg
     6481 gcgttttcga tgtatgccga tagcgccgac tacaccgaat ggcgcaccgg ccgccgtgcc
     6541 acggcgatga cgtttgcggc tgcgacattt tcgcaaaagc ttggcggcgc gttggcctcg
     6601 gccggcattg cctgggtgct ggctgcgatg ggctatgtcg ccaacaccgc gcagtccatc
     6661 gggtcgttga ccggcatcgt gctgctgctg acagtgattc ctggtgcggt tgcgctgctg
     6721 gcggcctgga ccatgcgttt ttatcctctg gacgacgggc tgttgaaccg catccagcat
     6781 gaactggccg cgcgcaagcg cgacgaacag gagcacctgt gaccgtgtct gcaacgcctc
     6841 ttgctggttc cgacgatctg tccaccttgc tggcacccag tgccgacggt gcgcgctacg
     6901 cgctctatag ccccaccgcc atgcccaatg ccggcggctt tttgtggaac cgccgcatga
     6961 tgctgcagct gacctgccgc ggttatgcca ccggccagtt catgcagccg gagccatcga
     7021 aatacgcgca cgcgccgatg ctagaagcac gcaatttcat gatgccggag cagccgtact
     7081 atgcgcatca tcccgggcgc tttttctatc tcaaggacga agacaccggc gcgttgtatt
     7141 cggtgccgca tgaaccggtg cgcgcgcagc cgcaagcgtt tgaattctct gcgggcaagc
     7201 acgatgtgcg ctggcgcgtg cgtcacgacg acatcgtggt ggagttgtgc gtgtctctgc
     7261 ccaccgacga tgcggtggag ctgtgggaat gccgtgtgca caacgtgtcc gcgcgcgcgc
     7321 gcaggctgag cctgtatgcc tattttccgg tcggctacat gtcgtggatg catcaatccg
     7381 gcggttacga tccggccttg ggcgggatcg tctgccgcag cgtggcgccg tatcaaaagg
     7441 tggacgatta cttccgccag cgcgatttca aggactgcac cttcctgctg cacgagcaga
     7501 cgccggtggc ctgggacgcg cagcagattg cgttcgaagg cgagggtggt ttgcacgcgc
     7561 catcggctgt gcaggccgag cagctgggca accatgctgc gcattacgaa acgccagccg
     7621 ccgcattgca ataccggctg acactggacg ccgatgccgt cagcgtccac cgcttcgcat
     7681 tcgggccggc caaggacgac gccgacatcg ccgcgctacg tgcgcgctac ctctccgaag
     7741 ccggctttgc ccaagccgcg cgtgagtatg cgcactatct gcaggccggc cagggctgcg
     7801 tgcagatcgc aacacccgat gcggcactgg acaatctggt caaccactgg ttgccgcgtc
     7861 aggtgttcta tcacggcgac gtcaatcgcc tgaccaccga tccgcagacg cgcaactatc
     7921 tgcaggacca tatgggcatg gcctatctgc agccagccac cgcacgcgcg gcgttgctgc
     7981 atgccttgtc gcagcaggaa cccagcggcg caatgccgga cggcattctg ttggtggaag
     8041 gcgccgagct gaaatacatc aaccaggtgc cgcataccga ccactgcgtg tggctgccga
     8101 tcttcctgag cgcgtatctg gccgaaaccg gcgatgccag catcctggac gcgatcgtgg
     8161 aaacccacga cgggcagcgc ctgagtgtgg ccgatcggtt ggatgcggcg atgcagtggc
     8221 tgctggatgc gcgcgatgcg cgtggtctga gttttatcgc gcagggcgat tggtgcgacc
     8281 ccatgaacat ggtcggctgg cgcggcaagg gggtgtccgg ctggctcacc gtcgccaccg
     8341 cgtatgcatt gcgcttgtgg tcggagatct gcagcgcgca gggccgcagc gcgcaggggc
     8401 agacattcgg tgaggcagtt gccgccatca acgccgatgc caatcgtgag ttgtgggatg
     8461 gcaactggta cgcacgtggc atcaccgacg acggcgtgcg tttcggcatc gcggaggatg
     8521 tggaggggcg catctatctc aatccgcaga gtttcgcgct gctggccggt actgccgatg
     8581 cggagcaacg tgcggcgctg ctagaggcgg tgcgcgagca gctgcacacg ccgtatggcc
     8641 cggtgatgct ggcgccggcg tacacgcata tgcgcgacga cgtcggccgg ctgacgcaga
     8701 agtggccggg cgcagcggaa aacggtgcgg tgtacaacca cgcggcggca ttctatttgt
     8761 acagcctgta ccagatcggc gaagccgacc gcgcctggga gatcctgcgc gccctgctgc
     8821 cagggccgac acgcgaggat gtactgcaac gcgggcacct gccggtgtcg ttgcccaact
     8881 actaccgcgg cgcatggcat cagtacccgc gcacggccgg gcgttcgagt cagttgttca
     8941 acaccggcac ggtggcgtgg gtgtatcgct gcgtgctgga agggttattt ggcctggtcg
     9001 gcgagggcga tgcgctggcg attcgtccgc agctgccatc gcactggccg cacgcgcgtg
     9061 cgacacgtca gttccgtggt gcggacttcg aggtcacgct gatgcgcgag gcgggccgca
     9121 ctgcgatgca ggtgctggtg gatggcgagg tctgtccgga tcggcgcatc ggcaacatcg
     9181 tgggtgggca ggtgtatcgg gtcgaggtac ggctgccggg atgaggctgg ggtcggccgg
     9241 cgttgcggca aggtccgtcc cgacgtaacc aatggttgcc aagaagcagc tggagagcgt
     9301 cctggatgct ctccagcccg catttcgtca gcgtgttggc gccggcccca gataggacgc
     9361 tggcaccggc acagtgctca gcacgagctt ctccagaacg atgttgtcgt cgatcctgaa
     9421 gaccttgatc gtgtgccgcc ccctggccac cgcgcccatc tgcgccgaca cgaacaccgc
     9481 attgtcccgt accgcggttg cccaggcttt ttcagccggc gtgttcttcg ccccgccggc
     9541 cggttgcagg tctgagctaa ccgtggtcac cgggccatcg tcgatggaca cgccgagccg
     9601 gagcggcccg cggttggacg tatccaatgt gggcgcaaga tacaggccga gcgtcgcagg
     9661 gccgggtgtg gtgaccacca cgtcgtactc cactgcgaca cggtcttcgg ccgtcgtggc
     9721 gggcttgccc tgcggcagcg cgaccagggc gccttgcgtg cgtcccagcg cggggatggc
     9781 ggtccattgc agccccttgt tggcgatcgc ccgcgagaac atgggcgctt cgagcgcgat
     9841 cacccccggc gtttgcgcgg caggcggtgc gaacgcgata gagcgtgcga tccggtcggg
     9901 cggtgtgtcg ctgccaacac ggctgatcga tggcatcgac tgctgggtgg ggtcgttcca
     9961 gatcacatag ctcatgtgga cctggttcat catgccgtcc catttgccgc cgttgatcgc
    10021 gtgatagcgc tgtgtcagtg ccttgtctcg ctcgaaggtg gtttcgacca tgtcggcgaa
    10081 cacattggca cgtgcatcgt tgcgtgcggc caggcgcttg ttccatgcgg ccgcgtaata
    10141 gagctggtaa agagtggaga ctgccgcgat cggatactcg atcagttggt aataggcatc
    10201 gtgctggtcg gccggcaagc atgccttgac gccgagcatg cgctgttcga gtgcctgcca
    10261 ttcggcaacg atggcgccga actcaccgcc atccagcgtg gccggcgcac cttcgcccag
    10321 ggcgaagctg tcctgatcga ccaattccgg ctttctccgt gcaaccagca tgctgtagcg
    10381 ggtgatcagc tctccgatgc gtgcggcatg cgccgcgtcg aacgatgcct gcgcccattg
    10441 ctgcggatac gccgcaagtg cgccgggcgt tatcgcctcc gggttccagg ccatcttcag
    10501 gaaaaaactc agcggatatt ccatcggttt gatatcgccg acgttgacca cccacagctg
    10561 ccgtgcgccg cgctgatagg ccagatccat ctgctgccag atcttttcga tctgattggt
    10621 attgatccat ttgtagttgc gtggcgcccc gacataatcg aagtggtagt acacgccata
    10681 accgccggtg cgttgcaggt cggcgacagg aaggcggcga atctggcccc agttatcgtc
    10741 ggaaaacagc agggtgacat cgtcgggaac ccgcattccg tggtcgtagt agtcctgcac
    10801 ttccttgtag agcgcccaga cctgcggcgt ctgcgcggcc ggtgccttcg tcacgtcggc
    10861 aatgatggcg cgctggtctg ccacgacctg ttccagcaca tggctggccg tgctttcggc
    10921 catcggttcg tcgccatcgc cgcgcatgcc gacggtcacc aggctgtcgt agcgctggcc
    10981 gccgcccttg gacatcatcc gcgcaatgcc gcccttccag aacgcgcgca gattggctgc
    11041 attgctggtg tagtcccagg caccgccgct gttggggatg ctcttgagat gccactcctt
    11101 ctgcgcgcgc atcatcggct cgtgatggga ggtccccatg acgatgccca tctggtcggc
    11161 cagcaccatg ttgttgggat cgtcgacatt gaatgccttg ccccacatcg ccggccacag
    11221 atagttggcc ttcatgcgaa ggcccagttc gaagacatgc gcatacatct tcgaattgac
    11281 gccgccgaat ttcttcatcg cccagccctt caaggctgga tcttcgtcat tgatgaagaa
    11341 gccgcggtag cgcaccttcg gcgcatccga cacgctgccg cgggtgatga acaggttgga
    11401 gcgatgcgct gttgcgacgt cggcaaacca gtaccagggc gacacgccaa tcttctctga
    11461 aacatcgtaa gtgccgaaga ccgcgccacg gcgatcggca ccgacaatga caagcgcgcg
    11521 atcgatctgc gcggtggggc ggtcgacgac aatctgtgtg tacgcctccc agcgctgcag
    11581 caacgcgcgc ttgtcgattt tcccggcggc aatgagcgta tcgatgatcg ggctctggcc
    11641 gagggtgcca acgatcacag ccgttccgcg cacggaagcc agatcggtcg tcacgccact
    11701 gttgcggcct gcgacccgtt gcagatcggt cgcgaaattg tcggcgaccg agcgtacggc
    11761 gggatcggct gacgcatcga ccacgaccgt ggccggcacc tccgagcgga tcagcgcgac
    11821 tgcgccggcg ctatcgcgtt cgcacaccga caccggcgtg gtgcaggccc agacaccgtc
    11881 ggcggcgaac aggccgaccg cgatgatcag cagggatcgc acgcgcgacg gcgcaattga
    11941 cgaggtctgt gttcttgctg gaacggacat gggctctcca ggcatgcggt gctgagttct
    12001 ggatggatgt ggcgcgacgc atgtatcgac tgcggttgcg agagaagggt gggccgattc
    12061 actgcggcgg catgtactac gcctgcacat gtgccgcgct ccatcgccct gcgatgacag
    12121 cccaccgcgc agaggtgact gtcatgcttg aaatgcagcg gtcgctggca tcacgccgat
    12181 gccgcggacg acagcgttgc atggcgatag ccgcgccatg ccgaccgaca tcgcgcactg
    12241 aaccgtttcg gcacatcgtc cgattcaagg tggacagaca gtatgccgtg atagcgctaa
    12301 catcaagcgt gctggcaagc gcggctgcga tatgtgcgcg gcatatgtcg ccaggcggtt
    12361 gctgcgtcct gcgtttatgg tcgtgcagca ccgttggctg ccattggcgc cgcgcgttgt
    12421 gactgtcctg gcacgtgcgc acaggctgcg ggtcaccgca gcggtgacgg ccttccgtcc
    12481 acaagctgac cgcagcccgc agcccgcacg tgtttgctgc ccgtctgcga tgatcgatgt
    12541 ccagcaacaa ctgcggcgcg tccgtacagc gccgtgagcg gtgcggcagg cgagacacgg
    12601 acgccgccgc aacccatgcg gccaacgcgt gcccggcgcc gcatgccgcg cgcgcaacgc
    12661 gcgcctgcgc gcctgcgtac acttcacgct tggcactgcg ccgtgcagga ggacatgttg
    12721 gtctcgagct ggatcctgct gctggtttcc atcggctacg cagccctgct gttcggggtg
    12781 gcgtggtggg gcgaccgccg tccgctgtac ccggagcggc cgtggctgcg gccggcggtc
    12841 tatagcctgg cattggcggt gtactgctcg tcgtggacct tctacggggc ggtgggctcg
    12901 gcggtgcgca acggcatcgg ctacctgccg atctatctgg gcccgctgct gttgctgctg
    12961 ttcggctggc gcatcatcga gcgcctggcg ctgatcgccc gcgccgaaaa caccgtgtcc
    13021 atcgccgatg ttatctcctc gcgctatggc cgttcgcgcc ggctggcggc gttggtggcg
    13081 gtgatcgcgc tggtcggcat cattccgtac ctggcgctgc agtacaaggc ggtggcgatg
    13141 agcctggagg tattgaccgg gcatagcagc gccgggcgcg gcatcttcgc cgacccggcg
    13201 ttgtacgtgg cattgctgat ggccttgttc gccaccctgt tcggtacccg ccaggtggat
    13261 gccaccgagc accaccgcgg catgatgctg gcgatcgcgc tggagtcggt gatcaaactg
    13321 gtcgccatcg tggcggtggg gttgttcgcg tggctgtggt cgagcgacca ccagccgcat
    13381 atcgccgatt ctgcgcgcac gctgttcgag cacacgcctt cggtgggctt catctcgcag
    13441 acgctgctga gttttctggc ggtgatctgc ctgccgcgtc agttccatgt ggcggtggtc
    13501 gaatgcagcg acgtgggcga tatacgccgc gcgcggtggt tgttcggcgc ctatctggtg
    13561 atcatctcgg cgatggtggt gccgatcgcc tcggccggca tcgcgctgtt cggcaagggc
    13621 agtgcggtgg tggacgatgc ggtggtgctc gccctgccgc tcagccaggg caataccgtg
    13681 ctggcgctgg tggcctacgt gggcgggttc tcagccgcca ccggcatggt gatcgtggcc
    13741 agtatcgcgt tagccaccat ggtcagcaac gacctggtga tgccggtgct gctgcgtcgc
    13801 cgtggcagcg ccgatgcacg cgcggcggtg gcctcgcgcg tgttgtggat tcgtcgcgtt
    13861 gccatcttgc tgctggcgct cactgcctat ggctaccacc gcagtgtcgc caacgacacc
    13921 accttggctg cttttgggtt gatggcattt gccgcagtgg cgcagttcgc gccgggcgtg
    13981 atcggtgggt tgtattggcg tggggccagc cgcaagggcg tggagaccgg catggtgctc
    14041 ggcttcatga cctggatcta cacgctgctg ctgccggccg ccacgcgcgc cggttggctg
    14101 cagccggaat ggctggtgga cgggccgttc ggcatcgctt ggcttcagcc gcagcagctg
    14161 ttcgggatgc gcggctggga tccgctcgcg cacggcacgt tctggtcgtt gttgatcaac
    14221 gtcggcgcga tgatgctggt gtccgcacgc tggcgtcccg gcgtggacga gcggctgcgt
    14281 gcagcgccgt ttctggaccc gtacgcgcag cgcccggcgg tggccggcga ctggccgggg
    14341 catgtgcgcg tggccgatct gcaggcgttg gccgagcgcg tggtgggtga gcggcatgcg
    14401 catcgcgcct tcgtcgatca agcggcgctg ctggagcgcg aactgcagcc cagcgtggtc
    14461 gccgaccgcg cctgggtgca gttcaccgag cgcttgctgg ccgcttcgat cggtgcggcc
    14521 tctgcacgtt tggtgctgac cagcctgttg cgcggttcgg gcatggaact gggcgaagtg
    14581 gtggcggtgc tggatgaagc cggccaggag ttgcgcttca atcgcgaaat tctgtccacc
    14641 acgctggaaa acatcagcgc ggcggtcagc gtggtcgacc cggacatgcg gttgactgcg
    14701 tggaatcggc gttaccagca gctgttcggg tatcccgatg gcatgttgta tgtgggccgc
    14761 ccggtggccg atctgatccg ttacaacgcc gagcgaggcg agctgggcga gggcgatatc
    14821 gaagaccaga tcgaccgccg tatccggcat atgcgcgccg gctcgccgca tgtgttcgag
    14881 cgcacccgca gcgacggcaa ggtgatcgaa atgcgcggcc aggcgctgcc ggggggcggg
    14941 tacgtcacca gctataacga catcaccgac tacaagcgcg ccgaacgcgc cttgctggat
    15001 gccaacgaaa atctcgaaca acgcgtggcc gatcgctcgc gcgaagccga gctggcgcag
    15061 caatccaaga cccgctttct ggcggccatc agccatgacg tgttgcagcc gctcaatgcc
    15121 gcgcgtctat tcgcctcggc cttgcgcgag agccaccaga acaacgaaga acagcgccat
    15181 ctggccgaac gtgtggatgc ctcgttgcgt gcggccgaag aactgctcga cggcttgctc
    15241 gatgtctcgc gcctggatgc cggcggatta cgtcccacag tcgaaggttt cgacgccagc
    15301 gcactgatgc acgaactggc cgcgcaatat gcgccggtgg cggccagccg cggtcttcgt
    15361 ctgcaggtgc atagccgccc gatctgggtg cgcagcgacc gccgtctgct gcgccgggtg
    15421 atgcagaact tcctggccaa tgcgctgcgc tacacgcgcc agggccgcat cgtgctgggc
    15481 atgcgcgggc gtgggcagca ggtggagctg caggtgtggg acaccggccc gggcattccc
    15541 gagcaccata tgcggcagat cttcgaagaa ttccgccgct atcagcagcc cttcgattgg
    15601 ggtgagcagg gcctgggatt gggcttgtcg atttgccaac gcatctcgcg cctgctcgat
    15661 cacgacttga gcgcacgcag ccaggtcggc cgcggcagca tgttctcgat tctgctgccg
    15721 cgtgtggcgc cggtgccggt gacgctgctg ttgccggcga cggtcgcgcg tgcatcgccc
    15781 agtggcgatt cgctggccgg cttgcgtgtg ctgtgcgtgg acaacgaccg tgaaattctc
    15841 gacggcatgc gcgcactgct cggccgctgg caggtggaag tgatcaccgc cagcacggtg
    15901 gatcaggcgc tggaacgtgc ccgcgaacag ccggacctga tgctggtgga ttaccacctg
    15961 cacgaccgca tggatggatt ggacacgctc gatgccgtgc aagccgccgc acccgcaccg
    16021 atcgccggcg ccttgctcac cgccgacggc cgcgacgaac tcaagcagct cgcgcgcgaa
    16081 cgtggttatc gcttgctgac caaaccggtg aaaccggcat cgctacgtgc gtttttgagt
    16141 gcgcatcacg atgcgaagaa acgctgacgg atgcatctcc gccatcgccc cgacgtgccg
    16201 ggatgcacgc ggcatccatt acacgggcgc tgcatgccac gatgcctatc gtgtgcgggt
    16261 cgccatccca tacagcgtag gagcgcatcc gggcgcgcga ggctgtatcg ataacgcctc
    16321 atcgcaccca ggtgcgctgc tacgggagcc gccgtgcgct tacgtggcgg cgcccaggtg
    16381 ttcgtacaga atcacgctgc cgacgatcac cagaatcaat ccacccagaa tttcggcgcg
    16441 cttgccgatc agattgccga gcgcgcggcc cagcatcacg cctgcggtga ccatgctgaa
    16501 ggtgcacagg cccaccacta ccgccaccac gccgatgtgc acatcgagaa acgccaggct
    16561 gacgccgacc gccatcgcat cgatgctggt ggcaaaaccg gtagtggcca agcccagcaa
    16621 gccatgccgt ttcggcgtct tggcctccgc atcgttggca tcgtccggcc cattgcgcag
    16681 gccggcgatc atcatatgcg tgcccaatgc acccagcagc acgaaggcga tccagtgatc
    16741 gtaggcagac aaataactgg atgcggcacg gcccagcacc cagccgatta ccggggtgat
    16801 cgcttcgata cagccgaaaa tcaaaccggc gcgcagcgca tcgcgccact gcggtttgcg
    16861 catcgccgcg cccttgccga tcgccgcggc aaacgcgtcg gtggacatcg caaaaccgat
    16921 caacacaatg gaaaaaggag acatcgacac tctcgggttg ggcacgctca caacggcatg
    16981 cgcccgcgcc aaccgtcgtc gtgcacgcat gccgctggtc tcgccagacc gaaactggtt
    17041 gcctgcacca cggcgcactg gccgagtatg ttgatacagg cgctttcgat ggacgaaagc
    17101 aggctactcc ccaaggggcg agcagtgtaa caacgcaaaa ccggttttcg cgcttcttgc
    17161 ccttacgcga aggtcagtct gatctttata gccttggcta ttgccgggtg cgagacaggc
    17221 tgttgttgtc tgagatagcg gtgaacgctc gccagacgcg tctgggcggg ttcagtccat
    17281 gtccgcggct agcctgggct agggcctgtt aacattaatg tctcgagcga ttaaactatt
    17341 gggcatggag atcacgccag cacaatttgc actcatcgag cattgcctac ctttgcaacg
    17401 cggcaatgtc agcatgacca acctgcaggt agtcaacgcc cttctttacg tcgcagagca
    17461 tggctgcaaa tggcgcggtc tgcctgagcg ctttggcaac tggcatacgg tgtacacgcg
    17521 cattaaccgt tgggccaagt ccggtgtgct ggaccggatg ttcgcccaat tgcagacctg
    17581 ccagatcgtg cgcatcaaaa tcgaagcggt ctcgctggac tccaccagca tcaaggtgca
    17641 tccggatggc actg
//
LOCUS       Sequence_14             3893 bp    DNA     linear
ACCESSION   Sequence_14
VERSION     Sequence_14.0
KEYWORDS    .
FEATURES             Location/Qualifiers
     unparsed_commen 1..3893
                     /identifier="0"
                     /unparsed comment="jcf7180000043815_pilon"
ORIGIN
        1 tgacgcctgg caacgcacat gacgcacccg caggccgcgc gttgcttgaa cacctggggc
       61 cagtggagcg gccggttcat ctgctgatgg atcgcgctta cgaaggcaat gaaacccgcc
      121 agttggcgct cgatcttggc ttcgtgccgg tggttccacc caagtccaat cgggtcgatc
      181 cttgggagta cgacaaggaa atgtacaagc ggcgcaacga agtggagagg ctgttccgtc
      241 gcttgaaggg ctaccgacgg attttcacgc gtttcgagca gctggatgtc atgttccttg
      301 gcttcctcag cttcgttctg gtcgttgatg ggcttcggat gtgttaacag gccctaatgc
      361 gatgaacggt caggctcata caggccgctg ccgtgcccgt gatgaagcac ccagccctgc
      421 gttgtctagc ggggtgctgc ggccggcaat cggcacgctg cagtgactgc aggactcaat
      481 gtcctagcgc gcggggcggg tggtacatca aggcctcgga gatttcggcg gtggcggcgc
      541 acagggcctg caaggccgct tgcggattca ccagctcggg gcggcgttcg atgaagggca
      601 ccgtcagcgt gtaggtggcg ctgccgtctt gcaggatcgg agcggtcagg tcgagcacgc
      661 ccaccactgc ctcgctggca tgcatcgcat agccatcgtt gcgggtttgc tgtgcatcct
      721 caagaaaccg tgcgcggtcg taggccacgt cgctggcatc cagcgcattc agccagcgtg
      781 cctgcacatc ggcttgctgg aaggcgaaca gcactagccc ggaggtggaa tgggccagcg
      841 ggcggcggtg cccggggcgc acgaccaggc ccaggtcgct tgggacgtcc atctgggcga
      901 tcaccacgat ctggtcgcct gagggtgcca ccaggtggca gggctggcag atcgcgtcgg
      961 ccagccggcg catcaccggc aacgcggctt cggtgacgtt ctgcacctgc ggctgctgca
     1021 tgccaagcat gaacaagcgg ttgctcagca cgtagtcgcc atcggcatcg cgcatcaggt
     1081 agccgcgttc ttccagcacc tgcagcatgc ggaagatctc tccgcgcgag cgccccacac
     1141 cttgcgaaat cgcgcccatg ctcatcgggt gcgcgtcgcg cgccagcagc tccaggatgt
     1201 ccaggccctt gtccagggcc ggcgcgcggt acttggcgtg ttcggtgctc atccgtttgc
     1261 aggtccgggc aaggtgcggc gcgccagggt acaggcaacg cggggtgggg gtcaggtggc
     1321 gcgtgtcagt gcaaatataa acaaagattt tatatttgca tggagctggc ctgcgcagta
     1381 cgctcgcccg attgcaaagc aagcgccaca gccttgggag gggaacggtc gcatgcatca
     1441 aagtgacatt gccgcgtcac cgcgcggcaa cctggcgcgt accgccatgg ttcccctgtt
     1501 gttggtcgtc agcctgttct ttttatgggg catggccaac aacctcaacg acatcctgat
     1561 caagcagttc aagaaggcct tcgaactgac cgacctgcag gccgggctgg tgcagagcgc
     1621 cttctacatg ggctatttca tgtttgcgat gccggcggcg atgttcatgc gccgctacag
     1681 ctacaaggcg gcggcggtgc tgggcctgct gctgtacgcg tgcggcgcgt tcgtgttcta
     1741 tccggccgcg caggtgcaca cctactggct gttcctgctg gccttgttcg tgatcgccag
     1801 cgggctggcg tttctggaaa ccactgccaa cccgctggtg accgtgcttg gcccagccga
     1861 tggcgcggca cggcgtttga acctggcgca ggcgtttaac ccgttggggt cgatcaccgg
     1921 ggtgctggtc ggtcagcact tcatcttctc cggcgtggaa cacaccccag ccgagttggc
     1981 ggcaatggcg ccggccgcgc gcgaggcgtt cttcgccacc gaatcgtcgg ccgtgcagat
     2041 gccatacctg atcatcggtg cggtggtggt gctgtgggcg atcctgattg cgctggtgcg
     2101 ctttcccacc agcgcgccgg atgccgatgc cggcgtggcg ccaaagcgcg cacgtttcag
     2161 tgaattgctg ggtaaccgct tgttcgtatt ttcagtggtg gcgcagttct tttacgtggg
     2221 cgcgcaggtc ggcatctgga gctatctgat ccgctatctg caggatgcgg tgcccggcac
     2281 gccggaaaaa accgcggcca cgtatctgac catctcgttg gtgttgttca tggccggccg
     2341 cttcatcggc accgcgctgc tgcgctatct ggcgccggcc aagctgctag ccagttttgc
     2401 ggtgatcaat ctgatcttgt gcgcggtggc catcgcgctg cctggctgga ccgggttgta
     2461 tgcgctggtg gcagccagcg tgtttatgtc ggtgatgttc ccgaccattt ttgcgctggg
     2521 cctggacggc atgcatgacg atgcccgcaa gctggggtcg tccctgctgg tgatgtccat
     2581 catcggcggg gcgttgctca ctgcggtgat gggcgcggta tccgacatgg ccggcatcca
     2641 ctgggcattg gtggtgccgg gtgcgtgctt tgcggtgatc ttgttgtttg cgttgcgcgc
     2701 acgccgcgcg gcgcccgtga ttgcaggagc ctgagcatgc cgcgtctttg ttatgtgctg
     2761 gatctacacg acgatgcggc gttgatcgcc gaatacgagc gttggcatca gcccaccgag
     2821 gtatggccgg aagtggtggc ttccttgcag caggccggca ttctggaact ggagatcttt
     2881 cgcagcggcg atcggctggt catgctgatg gacgtgagcg agcactacga cccggccgcc
     2941 aaagcggcgc gcgatgcggc cgatccgcgc atccaggcat gggaagcgct gatgtggcgg
     3001 tttcaaaagc cgctgccggg cagtgcgccc ggggaaaaat ggcggcatgc agggaagatt
     3061 tttgcgctga gcagggcgat tgaagcgcag cgctagcaat ttttccgtag tgcctgatct
     3121 tgcgaatggg ctgatgacgc aatcgcgcgt tacgcgccgc gtgttctgga tgcgcagggc
     3181 ggtggacatt caacagggaa tcgttctact cccttgcggc atgccgcgtc tgcgcgcgtg
     3241 tcgctgccgg gcgctcatgc cggtgcgcgc gcattgccca tgcttcaacc aagagtagcc
     3301 aacagcatgt ctgcgcagca gcggtgcggg cgcggctgtg ttcggaactg cacacgtaga
     3361 aggcgatgag tccccgcagt gcataccatc caaacgactg ctcgctacag ctaagtggtc
     3421 gcccctgcaa aaccccgcga ccccgcatga acacagggtt tgcggcgtta cagcaggggc
     3481 gccgatccct cacaattggt ctatcagcat ctgattcctg ggagttttac cgatggccca
     3541 cacccagaac gccgacttct tccggcagcc cttggccgag atgatcgatc cgcgccaccc
     3601 gctggcggtg ctggcccgtc ggctgccctg ggcgcagatc gaggcggtgt tggcgccgca
     3661 tttcgctcgc aaggtgcgcg caggtcgcgc ggtggcgtaa cacgatctgt tcggcccctc
     3721 ggtgcaagtg gccggtgcgg gtattgccgc tgccggccgc ccacgccttc ccattcgctt
     3781 gatggccagc ctgttggacc tgaagcacgc ttacaagctc agcgacgagg aactggtgga
     3841 gcgctgggcc gagaacgtgg tctggcagca cttcagcggc atggcgttct atg
//
LOCUS       Sequence_15            14324 bp    DNA     linear
ACCESSION   Sequence_15
VERSION     Sequence_15.0
KEYWORDS    .
FEATURES             Location/Qualifiers
     unparsed_commen 1..14324
                     /identifier="0"
                     /unparsed comment="jcf7180000044016_pilon"
ORIGIN
        1 cggagaacaa gcgccctttc gtgatcgccg tggagaccac tgaagacggt cgtccattgc
       61 gcgcggtgat ggatccggtc ccaggcttca ccaaggcggc gctgtcggaa tggatcgggc
      121 aacgcctgca tcctggagca gatgtctaca gtgatggact cggtgtgttt cgagcactgg
      181 aagccgagca cgcgcacacc gtgatcgaag gcagcggtcg aagtcgctgc gaggcagaga
      241 acgcacgctg ggtcaacgtg gtgttgtcca acctaaagcg ttcgctggac ggtgcctatc
      301 acgccttcaa attcgccaaa tacgcccagc gctacctggc agagacgatg tggcggttca
      361 accgccgttt cgatctgact cggctggtgc ccagcttgct ggccgccgca gccgccagca
      421 agccgtggtc cgagcgggcc ctgcgtgatg tcaccctgtt caccgctgaa agtgcgtgct
      481 aatcaggttt gcctttgatg tagcccacca cctgagaaac cgccaacttc ggcgtaatcc
      541 tcaacatcat gtgcacatga tctggcatca gatgaccttc ctctacccga ctttcctttt
      601 gctctgccaa gcgtcgaaac acctcgacca cgtggatccg gagctccttg tacaacacca
      661 ttcttcgtcg cttcggaatg aaaacaacgt ggtacaggca ctcccattgg ctgtggcata
      721 gacgttggta cttgtccatc tcggattctc cgattgcgtg cttggcggct cacaatcgga
      781 atctccggga tggacgcctg taaatgccaa acggctactg ccacccaggc agagccgggg
      841 gaactccctc gagggtttag cttcagctgg caacagcatc cctccctgct ggcgcagatc
      901 ctgcgactac tggctgagag tctgggctgg tcaggtcaca ttttgatggc gcaccacgca
      961 cgcagatgcg cgcggcgccc gttgcgcatg accgcttcgc caaccctgcg gcgcacctga
     1021 catcggcccg caccgatggg ggggattcgg atgcagcgac gtcagttctg ttgtccggcc
     1081 aagatggccc cggcagtttg attcaatcct cctgcaatgc ggtccgccgt ttggagcttc
     1141 atctctgcaa cggttgcgtg gcgtggttga actcgttgct tccgtcgccc catggctcac
     1201 cacgccccca cggacaatac gcccagttcc aggctggttg acgattgcat tacccggcag
     1261 cggccattga ccgatgccgc cactgcatca agcaccagga gaaatgtgat gaaacctgct
     1321 gcatccgcca ctccgctcaa tcgcaccgcg ccggcatcgc ctgcgggcat ccatgagatc
     1381 gaagaagaag catccgcgca cgcatcgccc agccattcgc ctgcacagtc cgagggcgca
     1441 ttgaccatgc tctcgcgccg cccgagcaag cgcggaaagg agaccgcaga cgtcacggcg
     1501 tctgcagcgc agtcggccag ccacttgcaa tcggttgaac tgcaggtttc gcagcctgca
     1561 gtgtcgccga ataccggcaa cgcgtcgttg gtgcgactca aagagcaact ggctgccgac
     1621 aacctgcgcc cggtcgagcc ggagctggcc gccgaactca tcaacaagac gaggcccatg
     1681 aaattggcgg acgccaccgg cccgcaggaa cgcgcagcaa cacatgcgga tctgttgggc
     1741 cgcatccgcg agacggatgc gatggcttgg tacagggcgc agggattgag cgaaaacgag
     1801 gttgccaact tgcggcgtag cgcattgctg tcgggcatgc ccaaccccac cggcagcttc
     1861 ctcaacaatg caatgcagta catcgtctcg ccctggatca actacgcaac ccatcagccc
     1921 tgggcaggcg cgggattcgg ctttgcgaca gcagcgatcg ccgcgcccat gaatgcggcc
     1981 cagcagtcgg cggtggtcag cttgtgcgaa tccatccgcg agcacggcgg gcacgtcatc
     2041 gtgccggaca agaagcagat caacgacaag cattggctac cggcgcttgc caaggcgctg
     2101 gaaagccata tcgcagaatt cagcgggtgc tgcgacaggt tccgcgcact caaggacgcc
     2161 gcagaccaga accccgcggc gcagccaaca gccgacttca ttgccgcggc tcatcaagtg
     2221 ctgcaagccg aaacgcgcct gcatcaggcc cagcacgact ttgtcatgac ccagggcgcg
     2281 cacgaacggc aatggatggg caatcgctgg caagcggtcc cgcgtattct gcgttcgccg
     2341 ttgtccggaa cgctgggcct gctcagcaag accggcgcaa tgcgggcgtt gtcgccgacc
     2401 gcgcagaccg tcggcgccct gctgatgagt gctgtgcagc acgtggctgc cggcttcgac
     2461 gaacaggcaa aacaggatta caacaacaag ctcaatctgc tgtacgccga tgtgttgacc
     2521 gacacgggca aggcgaaact tgcacgtggt gagccagtgg cggcagagga gatcgatcag
     2581 ggcaaattgc gcaaactgat tcaatcgccg acgcaggcgc tggtgaaacg catcaccagc
     2641 ggactggtag cgatggagaa ggaactcaag gcccaagtcg ccgcgccgcg ctccccgcag
     2701 gcgacgacag gcgacgacga cctggatctg gaagcgggcc acggcgccgg cccggcaaag
     2761 gcgctgaaat tgctgagcca ggatctgaaa gccttgcgcg agggcaggct ggacgaactc
     2821 gatccggacg gcgtcgcagc aacgctgctg ctcggcgccg agaagtctgt ggtctcggac
     2881 caactgatcg gcgatatcat caagaagtac acttcgcgcg agttctcggc acagaccgcc
     2941 caacgcattg gccagatgtt tcatctaggc gtactgggca gcgcggcgtc ctcggtgatc
     3001 ggcaaggcca gctccgcggc gcggggcgga acgcgcaacg tgccgatccc acaggcattg
     3061 gcaatttccg ccctgtcagg aggcatggct gcggtcggcg cgctgaatca gcacaccgcc
     3121 atcaccgtca agaacaaccg ccgcgagggc gatacagaca tcggattgaa gcagcaagta
     3181 ttacgcggtg tcatgggggg cgccaacgaa gcgctgtccc aacggcgggc aaccaaggcg
     3241 agtcaagcga tcaatgcgct ggtgcaacgc agcgatgttg aagcgctgtt gagtcgagcc
     3301 aaagcgctca cccagcgatc cggggccacg tcatccgcga cgcatgcctc acccgcactg
     3361 accctgccag aagcggtgga gcagctgcgt ccaggtgtgg cgtccgcatc gcagtcgcac
     3421 gaggtcatcg tgcagatcgg ggaggaggat cgggcactgc cgccggcgta atgcggcacc
     3481 cgctgctgcg acgcatctat tgcgatgcat taaaaacgac gcgagcaaac gggatggtgc
     3541 aaagccatcc cgtctggatc atcgccggca ttcgcgtgcg tcgtgcacgc gagtgcctta
     3601 ttcggtcaat ccacggtttt ccagcagcgc cttgacgctg ggatccttgc cgcggaagtc
     3661 gcggtacagc gtggtcagat cgacggtgtt gccgcgcgag aggatcttgg cgcggaaggt
     3721 gtcgccgttc ttgcgggtca ggccgccgtt ttccttgaac cactcgaacg catcgtcgtc
     3781 gagcacttcc gaccagaagt acgcgtagta cccggccgaa taaccaccgc cccagatatg
     3841 gtcgaaatag ctgctgcggt agcgcggcgg cacgtcggcc agatccacct tgaagtgctt
     3901 caaggcgtcg gcttcgaact tgctcacgtc ctgcagcggc gcatcggccg gctgggtgtg
     3961 ccaagccaga tccagcagcg ccgccgacag gtatgcggta gtggcgtagc cgctgttgaa
     4021 ggtcttggcc ttcttgatct tttccaccag ctcggccggc atcggcgcgc cagtctggta
     4081 gtgcttggcg tagttggcga acaccttcgg atcggacgcc cagtgctcgt tgaactgcga
     4141 ggggaactcg acgaagtcgc gcgatgtgct ggtgccggag atcgacgggt acttcacctt
     4201 ggagaacatg ccgtgcagcg catggccgaa ctcatggaac aaggtggtga cgtcgtcgaa
     4261 gctcagcaac gccggctggc cggcggccgg cttggtgaag ttgcacacgt tatagaccac
     4321 cggcttggca ccggtaaggc cgtcctgctc gacgaacacg tccatccacg cgccaccgga
     4381 cttgctgtcg cgcttgaagt agtcggtgta gaacaacgcc atcgaggtgc cgtccgcatc
     4441 gaacacctca tacaccttca tgtcggcgtg ataggtcggg atgtcggtgc gttccttgaa
     4501 cgtgatgccg tacagctgcg tggcggcgta gaacacgccg ttcttgagca cattatttag
     4561 ttcgaagtac ggcttgatct gcgcttcgtc cagatcgtac ttggccttgc gcacctgctc
     4621 ggcgtagatg tcccaatcgg aggcggcgag tttgaagccg ccgttctgcg cgtcgatgac
     4681 cttctgaatc tcggccgctt cgcgacgtgc cttggcagtg gcagcgggca cggtgtcggt
     4741 cagcagcttg cgcgcggcgt ccggcgtctt ggccatctgg tcgcccagtc tgtaggcggc
     4801 gtagttgtcg aagccgagca acttggcctt ctgcgcacgc agctgcgcaa ggcgctggat
     4861 ggtctggcgg gtgtcgttgg catcgccttt ttccgcgcgc gtttcagagg ctttcaacac
     4921 ctcggcacgc agctcgcgat tcttcagcga cgccagcacc ggctgctgcg tggtgttctg
     4981 caagctgagc agatatttgc cgtcgagctt gcgcgccttg gcggcatcgg ccgcggcagc
     5041 gatgtcggct tcgctcaggc catcgagctt ggccttgtcg tccaccacca ccgcaccggc
     5101 agccgaggcg gcgaccaggc gggtatggaa ctgcgtggag agcgtggttt cttccacgtt
     5161 gagcttgcgc aggctgtcct tgtcggcatc ggacaactgc gcaccggcgc gcaccagttg
     5221 ctggtaatcg cgctcgacca gacgcttctg ctccgggtcc aggttcaacg tgtcgcgctg
     5281 gtcgtagatg gttttgacgc gtgcgaagag ttgggaatcg agattgatct cgtcctgatg
     5341 cgcagccagc ttgggcgcaa tctcctcctg gattttctga cgtgcgtcgc tggtatcggc
     5401 ctgcaccagc ccgaagaaga tgcgcgagac gcgcgtgagc gtttcgccac cgcgctccat
     5461 cgcttcgatg gtgttgtcga aggtgggcgc ttcggggtta tcggcaatct tgcggatgtc
     5521 cgccagatgc aggcgcatgc cctcttcgaa cgccggcagg taatcggcat ccttgatctt
     5581 gtcgaacggc ggcgcctgga acggcagcgt gctggcggtc agcaaggggt tcgatgcagc
     5641 atctgcggcc ggggccgggg ccggggccgg ggccggggtg gttttctcgg gcacggtggt
     5701 ggactcctgg ccggacgact cttttccaga acaagcagcc agtgccaggg tgatggcagc
     5761 ggcgagaacg acggtacgcg acatggcgtg tgattcctga gtgggtagtg cagccgacca
     5821 cgctagcggg tttcgcgacc gctggcatgt gccgttggat tgggtggagg gacgcggttg
     5881 gggatggcgg cgttacaacg tctcgtcctt gaaaatcgcc aatcgccaca tgcggggtgc
     5941 cgtcggcgcc gatccagccg cggtagatgc cctcggtatt gaacggaaat ggggcattgc
     6001 cgtgcgcatc cagcgcgatg gcgccaccgt cgccgccggc ggtggggatt tcaatgaatg
     6061 gcgcggcttt cgcatgccgc gccgcgctgc accaagacgc atcaggattg gaacggcagg
     6121 ccagtcggca gcgcatctac atggatgtag agtttctcta acgtgcacta cagcccttac
     6181 agactgcagg gtgttcctcg tcgcttccgc gctgattttc cagcgccaca gcaacaacgc
     6241 gatgcccgca agcgaaacag caaaacgcga cgttgttgcc gtgcgcatct gcggcgatcc
     6301 tgtcgccgtg cgtatccatg acgcgaaagt tgctgacttc atgtttgcct gggtctcacc
     6361 atcgccctgc ggggcgccga acaatcgccg ccaggcgcat gcgcgcctgg cggacgcaca
     6421 tcacaacgta tcgcgatgct tgccgcgcca cggccggtac caggtgcgaa tcgctgcaat
     6481 atcggccgcc atgtccttgc cggtccagaa cggctcgccg atgcccacgg tcttgctggg
     6541 atagtcgaaa tacaccggca ggatcggcac cttggaatcg gaggcgatct tccagaaacc
     6601 tgccttccag ttctccacgc gtttgcgcgt gccttcgggc gtgatcacgt accacatctg
     6661 ctcggagttg cggatcaggc gcaccgcctg gccgatagtg ccctgcggca agctgcggtc
     6721 cagcgggatg gcgccgagct tgcgcagcag cgggcccagc ggccaccaga acaactgcga
     6781 tttgccgagc acacgcacct cgaagccaag cgcgaacttg gccgcgaacc ccacaaagcc
     6841 gtcccaattg gacgaatgcg gggccacgat catcaccagc ttgggttcgt cgggcagccg
     6901 cccgagcagg cgccaaccgg tcaagcgcaa ggcggtgcgg ccgaaccagc ggatgaagcg
     6961 cccatgcgcg cgaggcatgc ggggcggcga tggctgcagc aggatgttgg cctgtgttac
     7021 cggtggcaac gacgggtcgg gttgactcac gcttactccc agtgggacgc agagcgtcca
     7081 cgcttgatat ggctgcgctc acgcttggca tccagccgcc gcagcttggc tccatgactt
     7141 ggtttggtgg cgacccggcg cttgggcacc gacaggcacg cactgatgat ctcggccagc
     7201 cgctcgcgcg catcgtcgcg gttgcggtcc tgggtgcgga agcgctgcgc gtcgatcacc
     7261 agcacgccct cggcggtcat gcggcggtca cgccgcgaca gcagccgcgc ccgcaacggc
     7321 tcaggcagcg acggcgaacc ggccacgtcg aaacgcagct ccaccgcggt ggagaccttg
     7381 ttgacgttct gcccaccggc gccgctggca cgcacgaagc gttcgacgag ttcgctgggc
     7441 ggaatcgtca ggctgggggt gatctggatc gggtcgctgg ccatgtgcgc cgattgtatc
     7501 ggcagcgggg tggacgcgcg cgcgaacgtc ggcttcccgt atgctgaggc aggtcccccg
     7561 ttcgcagaat gctccgatga cacctacttc ttcgctcgct gccacgcgca gcctggctcg
     7621 ccggttgctg ctggcggccc tgctggccgt ggccgccccg gccgcattgg cgcaagcgcc
     7681 cagtgatgcc gacatcaacc gtctgctggc cgcatcgcgc gcgcagacca tgctggacac
     7741 gatgctgccg cagatcgaag cgatgcagca gcagcaattt gcccagctca ccgcgcaacg
     7801 ccaactcgac gccgaccaac aagcccagct gcaacgcatc caggaacgca cccgccagac
     7861 cgtgcgcaag gcgctgtcgt ggtcggagct gcggccaacg tatgtggaca tctacaagcg
     7921 ctcgttctcg cgcgaggatg tgctggccat ggccgagttc tacgagagct cagccggcca
     7981 aagcctgctc gacaagaccc cggccctgac ccagaacctg atgggcgcga tccaacagag
     8041 gatgctgccg ctgtttgcgg atctgcagaa ggatctggag aagatcgtca acgcacctgc
     8101 tccggccaaa aagccctgag aggcggggaa tcgggatggg ggaatcgtaa gagcgtgcgt
     8161 tgttgggacg tgtagatcag tggcggagag tggcgagcgt gttggacacg ccacctacaa
     8221 ctgcgccaca tcccaaccaa acaacgcgca ggctttggtg aattcgtcat ccagcggcgc
     8281 ggtgacgcgg atgcgccggc catccgccgg atgcggaaat gccaggcgct tggcatgcag
     8341 caacatgcgg tggatgccga gcatgcggaa gctgcggttg tggcggccgt cgccgtggct
     8401 ggtgtcgccg atcaaatggt gcgacaggtg cttgagatgc cgacggatct gacgaaagcg
     8461 cccggtctgc ggctggcagc gcagcagggc gtagcgcgag gtggcaaagc cggtggacgg
     8521 gacctgcaac tcgccggtgg ccagccgctg gaaatgggtg agcgccggct tcttgaccgg
     8581 cttgccgggc ccgccatcga ggtcgtgatc gacagtgaat cgcggctcgg ccggccagcc
     8641 gcggcacacg gccagataat ccttctgcac gtccccgctc atcagcgcct tgcccagcgc
     8701 actggcggtc tcacgatcga acgccagcag caggcagcca ctggtcgcgc gatcaaggcg
     8761 atgcaccagg aagatcggcc ggcccaactg ctcgcggagg cggtcggcga ggaagtcgtc
     8821 ctcgccgcgg gccagcttgc tgtcatggac catcaggccg gcagtcttgt cgacaacggc
     8881 caggacgtcg tcctgataga gaatctgtaa cgggtcgggg gcaatgctca ccggcggatt
     8941 atccgcgtcg ccgacaccgc atgccactgt atcgccgcac tgccgacggc ggacacagcg
     9001 actggaacct gtatcgcccg tacggtgcgg ttgctgggcg ctacccacgc agctgatgcc
     9061 tacctgctgt gtgggtggct gcttcacgtc tcactcgacc gaaccaggcc agcgtcagag
     9121 caggcttatt cgggtgtcgc ggcgtgttgc accatcgttc aaagccaata gatggactac
     9181 caccagcgtg ctcagtaggg cgtgccgtcc ttgtgccggt acacgcgctg cccgtctgcc
     9241 agggggacca gcatcaggtc atcgtccgga taggccacgc tatcgccggc actgcggtcg
     9301 cccacttcca ggtacgtcac caccgcctcg ctgcgattga tcaggcaatg cgcatcgcca
     9361 tcaccggcgc ggaagccgac gcacataccc ggctgcagca cctgctcgcc tgcgttggtg
     9421 atcagcgtcg gcgcaccggt gatgatgtag acgaatgcgt cctgaagcga atgcccgtgt
     9481 cgcagcgccg agcgtgcacc tggcgccaac gtggtcaggt tgacgccgaa gttgcgcagc
     9541 ccgaacacgt cacccagcgc gcgcttctga cggccgccca tctacgcagc gaacaccggc
     9601 ccatagctgg gttttgcgtg cgcggtggcg catccagcgc agcaatcggc gccacgggtg
     9661 tgcttgcatc ggatgcgtcg ggcatggtcg tcccctaacg ccgcaaccag gcaaccagca
     9721 gcgctgccga accggcaccg ccgctgatcc agctccacac cggcaccgtg cccaggtacc
     9781 agccatccgg atgcaggccg taaagcacag cagcgaccac cagcaacccg ctgccggtga
     9841 tggcggtcac cacgcgcgtt tgcagcttgc gcaagctcag gtccagcgcg agcagttcgg
     9901 tggaacggat gtcgatctga tggcgccctt ccacctgctg cttcaaccag ctgtgcacca
     9961 gccgcggcat gtccggcgca tgggtcatga tttccggcaa ccgcttgctc agttcgcgca
    10021 gcacgcggcg tgggctgtaa cgctcgcgca ggatgcgttc gagcaccggc cgcgccactg
    10081 cccagatatc cagcttgggg tcgagttgcc ggcccacgcc ttcgatattg agcagcgttt
    10141 tttgcagcag gatcagctgc ggctgcaggg tcaattcata gcgctgcgcc acgcggaaca
    10201 atttgatcag cacctgcgcc agcgaaattt ccgacagggg ccgggtgaaa tacggctcgc
    10261 acaccgagcg cgcggccgct tccagttcgt cgatgcgcac gttcgacggc atccagcctg
    10321 cctcgacgtg caactcggcc atgcggcgat aatccttgtg gaagatcgcc atgaagttct
    10381 cggccaggta gtactgatct tcctgcgaga gctggcccat gatgccgaaa tccaacgcga
    10441 tgaagcgcgg attgaggcgg cgctccgggt ccgaatcgac ccagatgttg ccagcgtgcg
    10501 catcggcatg gaagaagttg tcgcggaaca cctgggtgta gaacacgcgc acgcccttgg
    10561 ccgccagcgc cttgcggtcg atgcctgccg catcgagctt ggcgatatcg tcggacggaa
    10621 tgccgtacac acgctccagc gtgagcgcgc gctcggcggt gtgcgaccag atcacttccg
    10681 gcacgtacag atcgtccgag ccttcccaga accggcgcaa cacgctggcg ttggcgcctt
    10741 cgcgctgcag gtcgagttcg gccgacaagg tgccttcgat ctcggccact acttcgcgcg
    10801 gccggatctt gtcggcgcgc gggtgggtgc gttcgaccag cgtggccagc gagtgcagca
    10861 gcgcaatatc ggcatcgatc tgacgctcaa tctccgggcg cagcaccttg accaccactt
    10921 cgcggcgcac gccattggca tcaggcggca acgtggccgc atgcacctgg gcaatcgacg
    10981 ccgacgccag cggcacggtg tcgaagctgg caaatgccac gctcaccggc aggccaagcg
    11041 cccgctccac gatcaggcgc gcggcttcgc catcgaacgg cttgacccgg tcctgcaaca
    11101 aggtgagttc ttcggccacg tcggccggaa tcagatcgcg ccgggtggac aggatctgcc
    11161 caaacttgac gaagatcggc cccaattcct gcaacgccag gcgcagccgc gcaccgcgcg
    11221 attgcacggc gatttcggcg ctggcgcgcg gcacgaacgg ttttgccagg cgcagccagc
    11281 gctcggccgg ggtgccttcg agcaaggcgt ccagccggta gcgcaggatc acccggccga
    11341 tgcggctggc ccgcaggatc gccttcatgc cgcgcctccg ctcgcgcgca ggcggctcac
    11401 gcgtgcggcc agccgttcga catcgtcgcg cagctcgtcc acgtcatcgt ggaaggcttc
    11461 gagctcggcg cgtggcacca catcgcgcga ttcttcggtg acgaattcgg ccgcgctctg
    11521 cgccagatcc actgcgctgc aacgtgcctg ctgcaacgcg gcgcccaccg cgctggcgat
    11581 ctgcacgccc agaatctcgc cgaacaccgc cacaaacggc agctgccaat ccggatcgaa
    11641 gcgaccagcc agctgctgca gctggcgtgc cagttcggca tcgccggaga ccttgagccg
    11701 gcccgccggc gcgccggtgc ggcgtgcgtt ggccagcagc ggcagttgcc cgagcaagcc
    11761 ggccaggctg ctgcgcaccg ccaggtcggg ctcctgcgcc ggatcgaccg ggccaaccag
    11821 caaccggcgc gcatgcacgc ggatctgcag ggccagcgca ggcgcgtcca gggtcagcgc
    11881 gatacgctgg ccttccagcg gcagcagggc atcgcgggtg tccgggtcca acgccagcgc
    11941 acggttgagc gctgcctgca gggcctggcc ggcgagcggc ttgagtgaag tgaagagtga
    12001 tccgggcatg tccgcattct accgtccctg catgtcgcag ctgcttgacg gcggtatggc
    12061 gcctgcgctg gctgccgacg tggcggtcgt gcgctcgttg cggcgatacg tgaccgccca
    12121 cggcggcgca tcgtcaggcg catcgggcat gccggcgttg tttgccatcg ctggatgcgg
    12181 caaggcttcc ttcagcgcat acgccacagg catcctgtcc gcttccaatg gcaggagcag
    12241 gcaatgcgca agatccgggt cggcctcatc ttcggcggca aatcggccga gcacgaggtt
    12301 tcgttgcaat cggcgcgcaa catcctggat gcgctggacc cgcaacgctt cgagccggtg
    12361 ctgattggta tcgacaagca aggccaatgg cacgtcaacg accccgacag cttcctgctc
    12421 catgccgacg acccggcacg tattgcgctg catcgcagtg gtcgcggggt ggcactgctg
    12481 ccgggcgcgc aacagcagca attgcggccc atccagccgg agcaggcgct ggcgcaaatc
    12541 gatgtggtgt tccccatcgt gcacggcacc ttgggcgaag acggctcgct gcaggggctg
    12601 ctgcgcatgg ccaacctgcc cttcgtgggc tccggcgtgc tgggctcggc ggtggcgatg
    12661 gacaaggaca tggccaagcg cgtgttgcgc gatgccgggc tggcggtggc accgttcgtc
    12721 tgcttcgacc gccacaccgc cgcgcacgcc gatgtggata cgttgatcgc gcagctgggc
    12781 ttgccgttgt tcgtcaaacc ggccaaccag ggctcatcgg tcggcgtcag ccaggtgcgc
    12841 acggccgacg cattcgctgc tgcactcgcc ttggcgttgg cctatgacca taaggtgctg
    12901 gtggaagcgg ccgttgccgg gcgcgaaatc gaatgcgccg tgctgggcaa tgccgtgcca
    12961 cacgcaagcg tctgcggcga agtggtggtg cacgacgcat tctattcgta cgcaaccaaa
    13021 tacatcagcg aacacggtgc cgagatcgtg attccggccg acatcgatgc gcagacccag
    13081 caacgcatcc agcagatcgc agtgcaggcc taccaggcgc tgggctgcgc aggcatggcg
    13141 cgcgtggacg tctttttgtg cgccgatggg cgcatcgtga tcaacgaggt caacacgctg
    13201 ccaggcttca cccgcatcag catgtatccg aaattatggc aggcaagcgg gctggactat
    13261 cgcggtctga ttacgcggtt gatcgagctc gcactggaac ggcacgcaga cgaccaactg
    13321 ctgcgcagcg cggtcgagct acacttacca cgctgcggca gctgcacgcc gtacacatgc
    13381 acggcacgcc ggattacctg cactcaacaa tccgcatgcc accgaactgc cgttgctcta
    13441 cagggaaggc ctgactgcct tgctgcagat cgcgtggctc gcttgcactg tcgctcggcc
    13501 tgctgctcac gctggatcac gacgcaccgt atgccaatac gaatttcgcc tggaggcgac
    13561 tgctttgcac ggtttgtgta cgtgaatcgc atcgtcattg ccgcgcacac cgcggcgcgg
    13621 tagtgccacg cagctgtata acgaactcat ccataaggcg cgtgtggcag gacagccgta
    13681 gcgggtatgc aaggtcgatg tagtgcctgc caatcccaca tcgctggcgc tgcatcggca
    13741 gataaatgtt gttccgatcg gcgatgctgg gctggtaatg gccagcagat gcaatatcta
    13801 aaaaaaacgg ctgtaatcag tcgcccctga aaaacccctc tcaaacctcc agtgccatgt
    13861 gtgcgggccc catggtgctt gagcgcgttg aggaacgcgc ccgcgccacc tgcaaccagg
    13921 cacgcaaaca tgcgatccag cgcagccgcc accgcaggtt gtcgccagcg gcgcagccga
    13981 gcacgtgcag tgcatcgcct tgggcgccgt tgagatggca gcgattcaag cggcagtccc
    14041 gtttcagatg tccgatcacc ggctctaccg cttgccgtcg tttgatccag cgccattgcc
    14101 gtcgtgtcag cctcttggct ttgccccgat gcaggatctg cacaccctcc acgtcgcgcc
    14161 cgcgataccc cagatccaca atcgccacct gcgggatcac attcacatcc tgcagcagcc
    14221 cgcgcgcctg ttccagttgc tcggccaacg tatcgccgtc gtagggatga ccgggaaaac
    14281 tgcgcgcgcc cacgatcaag cccttgcgcg cactcaccgc aatg
//
LOCUS       Sequence_16            13792 bp    DNA     linear
ACCESSION   Sequence_16
VERSION     Sequence_16.0
KEYWORDS    .
FEATURES             Location/Qualifiers
     unparsed_commen 1..13792
                     /identifier="0"
                     /unparsed comment="jcf7180000043892_pilon"
ORIGIN
        1 acggacggcc cgcgcgtggc tctacaagga gcagttgcgc gaggcgcttg accgaaagca
       61 gatcaacgtg atgcgcgaga tgctcaagca ctggtgcgtc tgcgtgatgc gatccaaggt
      121 cgaggcgatg aaggaagtcg cagccctcgt gcgccgccac atggacggca tcgtcgcctg
      181 ggcgcagacc cgtcagacca acggcttcct tgaagccatc aatggcctgt tccagtccgc
      241 caagcgcaga gctcgcggct tcaaacgcct gtccaccatc aagaccgtca tcttcctgat
      301 tgccggcaag ctggacttcc aaacgttcaa cccgcatgcc cggcaaccca cttgaaattc
      361 aagagagcca tttttcacca cttctgaggt gcgaagagac atgccgatgg tgccgactcg
      421 cttggcggct ggtatttcag cagcctgcta aacccgactg ctactcagga tggggggacg
      481 tcggaagggg cgttgaacga ccctgcgcac aggaggcgca tatgaagacg aacgatgcga
      541 gcgcacagcc ggtagagcag tcactggcac agctgcagtc actcagtgag acgcagcggc
      601 tacagcagtc tcagcagcac gaacagcagc gggagcagtt gactgcccct cagcatcgga
      661 tggtgtgagg cctgctgcat ctgctcgctt tgggccatgt gtgccagcgg cgtgctgtgg
      721 gacgtcggcg aggcaccacg ccggctggtg cacgccgagc acggcgactc tgcaaacagc
      781 atcaactatg ccgcactacc tgatacgcct gcagatgcac attggcggcc atcagcagcg
      841 gcgcattacg gccggtctcg cggacgcgcc tgagcatgtc gccgacgatc tgcgccgctt
      901 ccacgtcctg gccggcttcc aggtcgcgca gcatcgaagc cttgagcggc gaatccacct
      961 gcagcagcgt ctgcaatgct ttggcgcgtg ccggctcggg aatcgattgc ccggccgcat
     1021 cggcggccca caggcattcg ttgtacaggc cgttgatcaa cgcacggccg tcgtcggtgg
     1081 ccacgatcgc gccgaccggt gcgcgcatca gacaggtggc cgcggccagc gcggtgagga
     1141 agctgtactt gttccactgc tcctgcgcga tctgggtgct ggccacgtgg tcgatgccgg
     1201 cctgcgtgca ggccgcggcg aaggcctgca cccgcgctga cgccacactg ccatcgcgct
     1261 cgccgaaggt catcgccgcc ggcttaccca ggtgcagaat ctcgccgtgc tcgcccttgg
     1321 tcgcgctgat gaagcacagc ccgcccaaca cacgcgctgc attgaagcgc tcgtccagtg
     1381 ccgcgtaatg gcgcagtcca ttgaggatcg gcaacaccgt ggtctgctcg ccgactgcct
     1441 gcgcaatcgc atcgatcgcg ctgtccaggt cgtaggcctt gcaactgagg atcaccagat
     1501 cgaatggccg ctgcgccacc aacgccggca agtcctgtgc ggtgacatgc gccacctgca
     1561 actgcgcatc gcccagcggg ctgcgaatgc gcaaaccgtc ggcctgcaac tgcgccgcac
     1621 gcgcctcgcg caccaggaag gtgacatcca cgccggcctg cgccagccgc ccgccgaaat
     1681 agccgccggt gccgccggcg ccgaggatga gaatatgcat caaaatctcc gttcagcttg
     1741 atggttggag cgtgtcgggc aaggtgctaa actagcgacc ggatcgggga tcctcggtcg
     1801 gcatcaggct ctggcggaat cgccggggcc ttttgttttt aagggaagca cttcaacccg
     1861 taaccgaggt aacggccagt cgcatccttg tccagcttct gctcgatgac atcccacgcg
     1921 cgattgggtt ggtcggggcg caactgccgc ataccgattg ggcgcgcaac cagatcagcc
     1981 agttgaagtc cgatcgcgtt gcttttcttg tcgcagatca ccggatcgaa tggcatttcg
     2041 acaccagaaa aattgtcccc gccacagatg cggcgaaatg ccaattccag atcctgatcc
     2101 tcattatgtc cacgtgcctc gcagagaacg tgcgtggtca atgctgcccc gcgttgcgcg
     2161 acctggccct gtttgctgag tttgtagtac atccgctcaa ggcagaaacg catcgagatt
     2221 tcgtaaggat tctccccgcg ctgtcgatcc tgaaggcggc gcttgtcgat gacagcagaa
     2281 aaaatcgtca tcggcgcaga cgccaacgca tctgttagcg catcgataaa tgcctgtttc
     2341 ttttcgcgat cacgcaacac cgaaaacgcg ccgagatccc ggcgtatctc gcgttcgtgc
     2401 agcaccacgg catcgtggcc gaatgtcgcg aacttgatcc gttgaatcgc aggtaccact
     2461 gcagccatgt agtcgcgttt gctgatcaaa cagcacgaca gcacgaacag cgggaaggcc
     2521 ggatcgatgt ttgccatccc atggtcgccg ctttcatcca caaacacgat gtagtcgctg
     2581 aaccgcattc tcagctccgc agccccacac cccgccgcag cagccacaac gccagcgcgc
     2641 tgagcaccgc gacaaacccc agcatcagcg cgtaggccag ccagatcggc acatccgagc
     2701 tgccgagcag gccgtagcgg aaggcgttga ccatgtagaa gatcgggttg gcgtgcgtag
     2761 cggcttcggc ccagccgggc agcagcttca ccgaatagaa cacgccgccc aggtaggtca
     2821 gcggggtcag gatgaaggtg ggcacgatcg ccacgtcgtc gaacttcttg gcgtagatcg
     2881 cgttgacgaa gccggccagc gagaagatgg tcgcgcccag cagcaccgtg gtcagcgtga
     2941 cgatcggatg cgggatgcgc accggggtga agaacatcgc gatgatcagc acgatcgccc
     3001 cgaccatcac cccgcgcagc accgcgccgg acacatagcc ccacaggatc acccagttgg
     3061 gcatcgggct gaccagcagt tcttccacat ggcggccgaa cttggcgccg aagaagcttg
     3121 acgaaatgtt gccgtagctg ttctggatca cgctcatcat caccaggccg ggcacgatga
     3181 actgcatgta gctgtagccg cccatctcgc ccacgcgcga gccgatcagc ccgccgaaga
     3241 tcaggaagta cagcgtcatg gtgatggccg gcggcaccag ggtctggccc cagatgcgca
     3301 ggatgcgctg cacttcgcgg cgcacgatgg tggccagcgc aatccagttg cgctggcggg
     3361 gtgttgcggg cgtggcggac atcgacggct ccgaaggact catgggtggc ctgccgggcg
     3421 cgcgggcacc gctgcggcag ggggcggggc ggcaggactc tcgcctggcc cggtcagacg
     3481 aacgaacaat tcttccagcc ggttgctctt ggtgcgcatc gagcgcacgc ggatgccggc
     3541 atcgcccagg gtggcgaaca cgcggttgag gtccatcgcg cgcggcatgt ccaggtccag
     3601 cgtgtggctg tcgatggcgg tgagcgtggt gccttcgatc gccggcagct gcgcgggcag
     3661 ctcaccgtcg atatcgaaca ggaagccttc cacatcgagt ttggccagca gttcgcgcat
     3721 cggcccatgg gtgacgatct ggccgtggtt gatgatggcc aggttgcggc acaggtgctc
     3781 ggcttcttcc aggtaatgcg tggtcaggat gatggtggtg ccggcggcgt tgatgtcctt
     3841 gagcacgcgc cacatgtcgc ggcggatttc gatgtccaca ccggcggtgg gttcgtccag
     3901 gatcagcagg cgcggctggg tcatcatggc gcgggcgatc atcagccggc gcttcatgcc
     3961 gccggagagc gtgcggctca tcacctgggc cttttcccac aggtgcgcgc ggcgcagttc
     4021 cacttcggcc agcgcttggg cctgactgcg cggcatgccg tagaaaccag cgtaattgac
     4081 caggatgtcg aagggttttt cgaacaggtt gaagttgatt tcctgcggca ccaggccgat
     4141 caggcgcatc gcatcgctgc ggtggcgggc caggtcggta ccgaacactt ccacttgccc
     4201 gccggacagg ttcaccagcg agctgatgat gccgatcagg gtggatttgc cggccccgtt
     4261 ggggccgagc agggcgaaga aatcgcctgg cacgacgtcc agcgacacgc ccttgagcgc
     4321 ctgggtgccg ttgtcgtagg tcttgcgcag atcgcacacg cgcagggcgg gcgcactggg
     4381 agagggtgaa ttcaagccgg atccttcgcg ccagggtgaa ggcgcagcga gttgcagccc
     4441 gttattatag aagcccgttg gggtttgccc cgatcacaga ctgtcccaaa tacgttcgtg
     4501 cccgttcaat tccccctcaa gcttgtcgac cggcgcatga ttgcgcccac cgtggcccac
     4561 tgccagttcg tccgtgacga cgggcagccg ctggatttcc agcccggcca gttcatccag
     4621 atccatttcg actacgccga tggcacgccg accaagcgca gctattcgct ggcgaccatc
     4681 cacgaccacg cgctgggacc gggcgaggcg gtggagattg cggtcagttt cgtgcccggc
     4741 ggctcggcca cggccttgtt cgaaggtctg gagatcggcg accagttgca ggcaagcggg
     4801 ccctacgggc gcttctgcct gcagtcgggc gaccacaacc agcgctatgt gctgatcgct
     4861 accggcaccg gcgtgacgcc gtaccgctcg atgctgccgc tgctggccga ggcgatcgct
     4921 acccgcggtg tgcaggtggt gttgctgcag ggcgcgcgca acccgaccga gctgctgtac
     4981 ggcgacgatt tccgcgcatt tgccgatgcg catccgcagt tccgctacgt gccgtgcttc
     5041 tcgcgcgacg tgcccgagca gccgcacgcc gacgtgcggc acggctacgt gcagcagcac
     5101 ctggccgagt tcgtgcccga tgctgcgcac gatatcgcct acctgtgcgg caatccggac
     5161 atggtggaca tctgcctgga agcgttgaaa gcagccgggc tgccaagtgc gcagatccgt
     5221 cgcgagaagt acgtcagctc cacgccgccc aaggtctgaa ggcggtggcc tgcaggcggc
     5281 gcgtgcaagc cgcctgtgcc cgcagtgcgg tggcctgcag cgcggtgagg agttgctgcg
     5341 gtactaggcc gccgcgttca gtagcgcagg gcgctgcagc tccacggtga catgcaccag
     5401 ttcttcgtgg atctgcagtg cgcggcgcac cagctccgca tcgatgtcgg ctgcggtgac
     5461 caggctgacg acgcaggcat agcgctcgct gccgacgcgc cagacatgca ggtcggcgat
     5521 gtcgatcgca tgcccaagct cggcaatgac ctgcttcacc tctgccacca gtggcgcgtc
     5581 catctctgca tccagcagca cgctgccggt gcggcgcagc agcccccagg cccagacggt
     5641 gaccagcacc gcgccgacga tgcccatgat ggggtccagc caggtcacgc cccagtgcat
     5701 gccggcaacc agcgcgacga tcgcgagcac cgaggtcgcg gcatcggcca ccacgtgcag
     5761 atacgccgcg cgcagattga gatcgctgtg cgcctcgtgg tgatgaccat gaccatgagc
     5821 ttcgtgtgtg tgcgtatggc cgtgactgtc gtgcccgtgg ccgtgtccat gcccatgcca
     5881 gtcgcgcagc caccacgcgc agatcagatt gaccagcagg ccgatcaccg caatgacggt
     5941 ggcttcctga tactggatgg gctcgggcgt aaacaagcgt tccaacgatt gaaaggccat
     6001 cagcccggcc acgcccaata acaggatcgc gctggtgtag ccgcccagca cttcgacttt
     6061 ccaggtgccg aaggtgaagc gcacatcccc ggcatgctgc cgcgcaaagc ggtaggcgaa
     6121 caacgccagc cccagcgcca gcgcgtgcga gctcatatgc cagccgtcgg cgagcagggc
     6181 catggagttg agcgtccaac cgcccacgat ctccaccacc atcatgagca cagtcaggat
     6241 caccgccttg cgggtgctgc gctcggcgag cggattggcg ctggcaaagg tgtgcgactg
     6301 cgcgcagtgg ggcgcggggt gcgtgatcga cattgacggt ggctctggct aaggtacccc
     6361 tacagggtat cttaaatacc cctggggggt atacggcagt ggcgcatctc aatcaggaca
     6421 aatccaagct gcttgcgcgc gtgcgcagga tccgtgggca agtggaaggg ctggaaaaag
     6481 ccctggccca ggacgtggaa tgcaccgcgt tactgaccca ggtggccgca tttcgcggtg
     6541 cggcgcaggg cttgatggtc gagctgctca gcgagcatct caagcaccat gttgccgcac
     6601 ccgaagcatt gggcgcgcgt gagcgggcag tggatgacat cagcgccatc ctcaagacct
     6661 atctgaaata gaggggtcaa cgagccgatc gggcacgtcg gcaggcggac gtgatctgcg
     6721 cttggtgcgg catgcggacg ctatttcacg catgcacccg catgcggcaa tgcgcgtaca
     6781 aaccgcttcg catgcgcccc catcagacgt tgcgcgctgc cgctgggcat tccgcgcgct
     6841 ggatcgcctg catgcagtgg cgcgccgacg gcgtaaaaaa actgcgcatg tctgaccgca
     6901 tgcatcgcgc aacatccgcc agtaacgccg atgacgccaa tgcggccggt tgaatgtgta
     6961 aagggtactt gacagcaagt tccggtgagt gcatcttgcc tgtcaagcgt gcttgacagg
     7021 cgaatgagat gcggcagcag cgtagtcaca tggaatgcag gcagcaccgc acaccgcaac
     7081 gcgccgtgcg accagtcgcc gggcgattgc gcagcaatcg cgcagcacag gcagtcacgt
     7141 cgccgaggcc ttgcaaatga caagccacaa acgcagggcg ctgcaggtgt tctgcctggg
     7201 gctgtgcttg ctcggcatcg ggctgctggg tctgtgccag gtactgccgt tgaacaatta
     7261 tcttgccggg atcagcgccg gcatcggtgg gtggtgcatg ctgctatcgg tgccgatgtg
     7321 gctggcgcgc ggcaatatgt gcgacacaac ccgcccggcg ttggcgcggc ggtatcaccg
     7381 cgaattcggc gtcccgatgc tgttgtacgt ggtggtgatg ctgttctggc gttatctgct
     7441 tgcgcatgtc ggccctgact gggcgcgtgt gctgatcgcc ttgctgccgg cggtgctggt
     7501 cgtgctggtg atccgtgcgg tggcacgcta tgtgtgcgat tcggacgaga tgcaacgccg
     7561 tatcgagctg gaagccatcg ccattgccgc cggcctggtc agcggtgcgt acatgacggc
     7621 cggatttctg caggccgccg agctgatcga ggttccggcg agcgcggcga tgctgtgggt
     7681 gtttccgttg ctgtgcgcca tctacggcat caccaaaagc atccacgcgc gtcgttttga
     7741 atgaacagcc gcgtgcgcga attgcgcgag gccagtggct ggtcgcaagg cgagttgggc
     7801 gaacggctgg gtgtatcgcg gcagacgatc aatgcgctgg aaaccggcaa atacgatccc
     7861 agcctgccgt tggcgtttcg gatcgcacgt ttgtttgggg agtcgatcga gcatgttttt
     7921 ctttacgaag acgcgcagta gttgccgcgg tcgcatgtgg ccgtctgcaa cgtcagggga
     7981 caggcaatac caggagatag gatgacgatg gtcaagcaat ccacaatggt ggcggcaatg
     8041 ctgattgcga tgctggctgc cggatgccag cgcgccgcag cgcccgccgc agcacacgac
     8101 gttgcgggaa aacccaccgc ggcagcgccg ggtacggctg tgcagcggcc cgcgtcaaaa
     8161 acgccgccgg gcaatgccgc aggccatcgt ttcggcacgt tgctgttcac gccgtgcacg
     8221 ctgagcgctg gtggtgctgc cggcaacatc gaagcgcagt gcgcgagctt gcgcgtgccg
     8281 gagaatccgg ccgcgccgag cgggcgcagt attgcgttga agatcgcgtg gctggagagc
     8341 gaagccggcg gcggcagcac gcccgacccg gtgttcttca ttgccggtgg accggggcaa
     8401 tcggccaccg aagtggcggc gatcgtggac atggggttgc acgaagtccg caagcagcgc
     8461 gacatttttc tggtcgatca gcgcggcacc ggtggctcgc atccgctgga gtgtcgcgac
     8521 gcggccggca agccgctggc gctggagaac ggcagcgagg ccaccgccga gcaattgacc
     8581 gcgtatgcag gccgatgcgc cgccggcctg cgtgacgatg ccgacccgcg ttactacacc
     8641 accagcgaag ccattggcga tctggatgcc gtgcgcgcgg cactgggcgt gcagtcgctc
     8701 aatctgattg gtgcctcgta cggcacacgt gtggcccagc actatgccgc acgctatcgg
     8761 caacacacgc gcaccgtggt gatcgatggc gtggcgccga acgatctggt gatcggcggc
     8821 gaattcgcgc gtacgttcga agatgcgatc gcgctgcagt ccgcgcaatg ccgtcagcag
     8881 cctgcctgcg ccaagcgttt tccggtcgat accgccacgc agttgcgcca ggtggtcgag
     8941 cggctgcggc aggcaccggt ggcggtggag tatcgcgatc cgcgcacggg tgccttgcgc
     9001 cacgaacagg tcactgccga caccgtggcg ggcctggcgt tcgggttttc gtatgcgccg
     9061 gaaaccgcct cgctgttgcc gctggtactc gatgaagcgg ccgcaggccg gtatgcctcg
     9121 ttgatggcgt tggcgcagat gagcgcgtcg agcatgtccg atcagatgaa tcgtctgatg
     9181 caatggtcgg tgttgtgcag cgaagacgcc gggcgttatc acccgcccgc ccaccaggcg
     9241 acgacgctgc tgggcaacga ggtggccgag atgttcttcg cgccgtgcaa ggtgtggccc
     9301 tccacgccgg caccggccgc tgagagcgcg ccgttccgct cgacgctgcc ggtcttgctg
     9361 ctctccggcc agctcgatcc ggtcacgccg ccacgctatg ccgagcgggt gctgcagggc
     9421 ctgcccaacg gccggcatgt gattgcgccc ggccaggggc atggcgtgtt ccggctgggc
     9481 tgcatgccca aggtactaag tcagtttatg cagaccgccg atgccaagac gctggatacc
     9541 acctgcgttg ccagcctcaa caccgtgccc gccttcacct cgttcaacgg atgggaacca
     9601 tgagccgcat cgaccacgcc acggtggcgc tcgcatgatc gtcgtcgata ctctgcataa
     9661 gtcgttcaag accaaggccg ggctggtgaa agccgtcgac ggtgtcagtt tcggcgctgc
     9721 cgatggccag atcactggct tgctcggccc taacggtgcc ggcaagacca ccaccttgcg
     9781 catgctctac acgctgatgt cgcccgacca gggcagcgtc accatcgatg gcgtggatgt
     9841 cgccagcgac ccggtgacag tgcgccgcgc actcggcgtg ttgccggacg cacgcggggt
     9901 ctacaagcgt ttgaccgcac gcgagaacat cgcctacttc ggtgagctgc atggcatgtc
     9961 gtgcgcgcag atcgcgcagc gcacagcttt gctgtcgaag gcgttggaca tggacgacat
    10021 cctcgaccgc cagaccgaag gcttcagcca gggccagcgc accaagaccg cgattgcgcg
    10081 cgcattggtg cacgacccgc gcaacgtgat tctggacgag cccaccaacg gcttggatgt
    10141 gatgaccacc cgcgccatgc gtggcttcct gcagcagctg cgtgcggaag ggcgctgcgt
    10201 gattttttcc agccacatca tgcaggaggt ggcagcactg tgcgatcgca tcgtcatcat
    10261 cgccaagggc acggtggtgg cctccggtag cgccgacgaa ctgcgcgctg ccactggtga
    10321 acacaatctg gaagacgcct tcgtcaaggc gatcggctcg gacgagggat tgcacgcatg
    10381 agcaccacgt cgttgttctc cacgctatgg accgtgctgc gcaaggaatt gcgcgacatc
    10441 tcacgcgacc gccgcaccct ggcattggcg ttgctgctat cgccgctgct ctacccgatt
    10501 ctgattctgg gcattggcgc cttgagcgag agccgcgtgc gtacgcagat cgacaagccg
    10561 ctcgacattc ccacgctcgg tcgcagcaac gcgccgaatc tggtgcgttt tctggccgcg
    10621 caagggctca acgctgtgga tgcgccagcc gatctgacgg cggagattcg caaccaggat
    10681 gtggatgtgg cactgcgcat cagcgacagt tatgcagagg attggcgcga aggccggccg
    10741 gcactggtgg agatcatcaa ggacagcacg cgccgcgaag ccgatgtgcc gagcatgcgc
    10801 ctgcaggccg cgctcagcgg ttacagccaa caggtggggg cattgcgttt gctggcgcgc
    10861 gggatcgatg cgcaagtctc caggcccctg gaagtcgccg cgcaagacct cgccactgcc
    10921 gaagccaaac gcggccagat gatggcgatg ctgctaccgg tgttgctggt gatcacctcg
    10981 tttttggggg gcgcgtcgtt gattctggat gccactgccg gcgagcgcga acgccaatcg
    11041 ctggagccgt tgctggccac gcccgcgcca cgcagcgcca ttgtcagcgg caagatcgct
    11101 gcggcctgcg tgatcggcat ggtgtcgttg ttgctcacct tgctggcatt caagctgagc
    11161 gcgcagctgt ccacatccaa cctgggccga cagctcaatg tcggcttcgt gccgatgctg
    11221 cagatgctct tcatcctggt gccgatgctg ttcgtcggca cctcgctgct gacctatctg
    11281 gccgccgccg ccaggagcat gaaggaagcg caggcgcaca tgacctggtt gctgctgctg
    11341 ccgatgctgc cgggctatgc cttgatggcg tatccgctga agacgcagct gtggcatttt
    11401 gcggtgccgt ttctggcgca gaaccagatg ctgttgaagg tgatccgcca cgagaccatc
    11461 aacgtgcaga cctgggcggt gtatctgctg gccggtttcg gtgtggcggc attgctgtgg
    11521 tatgccgcag tgcgccgcta tcaccaggag cgtctggcga tttcgggttg atgttttttt
    11581 agccatcagc tgcctgctgc aagaccttgc gacaccgtcc cctcacccca accccccgct
    11641 ccgtgcccct gcccgcgctt gcggcgctgg cgctccaacg ctccaacgca cgcgcggcag
    11701 tggcgcgcaa gctgtgccgt ctcgcccagc aggaagaggg gctgttatcg ttctcccatc
    11761 gggacattgt cctccttcat ggggagaaga tggcgcgcgc gcagcgccgg atgagggtaa
    11821 ggggtgcgaa tgcacgtgca gcagcacgtg caaccatgcc tgcactagcg cgcaacgctg
    11881 cgcgcgccgt ggcgcaactg ccacaaccca ccaccgccac aacgcaaaag cccgcatcgc
    11941 tgcgggcttt tgcgtttcca tgtcatcaac gacccgggca tcaatcgccc ggattgaacg
    12001 acagcgtgcg ccgcgtggtc accggtgcgt ccaccggttc gaagcgccag tgcttgaccg
    12061 cgatgagggc ttcgcgatcg aacacgcgcg gcgggttggc gcgcagcacg cgcgaggtgg
    12121 tgatcgagcc gtcggtgccg accgtgagct ccaccagcac ttcgccggag gtgccggcac
    12181 gcagtgcttc gggtgggtag tgcggtgccg gggtgctgat cgggcgcaac gactgcgccg
    12241 ccggtgcggc tgcagcggcg gctgccggcg ccggacgcgg tgccgccggt gtggatgccg
    12301 gcgcttcggc ttgacgacgc gcagccgcct gccgctcggc ctcggcggtc tgctggcgag
    12361 ccgcttcctg ctgggcggca atctgctggg cagcggccgc ttcgcgggtc tgctgctcgc
    12421 ccagacgctt ctgctcggcg gcttgcttgg ccttgacttc gacctgcttc ttggcctgct
    12481 cggcatcatg ctcggcgtca tgctcggagt ggttggcagc ggtcttcatg ctggtttcca
    12541 ggccgctctt caggcgcggc aatgccggtg cctgcgggtc gacctgcgcg atcaacgcaa
    12601 tcaaacgttg cgcttcgtgg aattcttcgc ggccgatgct ttgttcggcg gcgatcagcg
    12661 tatagggcag cagatcggtc agcgcgctgt tgacggtggc gtcctgcggc tgcttctcac
    12721 gcaaggccag gtagtactcc accgcgttgt cgccggccgg ggcgtacata cggttgtcct
    12781 gcagcgcctt ggtggccgat gcgcgcaact ggtcggcagc catcgactgc acctgcggcg
    12841 agaccgccgt cgcaggcgtg ggtgccaatg ctgccggcgt ggcgccggtg gctggcgcgg
    12901 tggtggcggc cttgtcttcc tgcttggagc aggcggccag gcccaccagc aaaatgaccg
    12961 gcgcgatccg gcttgccata cggccctgtg tcagatccaa catgcgtccc ccttaccccg
    13021 agtgcgaaag ataacgttgc tacggcgagc gccgtccatt gttcccgcaa tggacgccaa
    13081 tgcggcaatc tagcattgcc ggggcggtct aagccaaggg ttgcgcagca gatcgtcgaa
    13141 atttatcctg ccgggggcgc catgaccggc ggggccggca ggcgtgcggc cggttcgggc
    13201 ggcggcgggg cagggcagta gcgctgcagg aagtccgcgt gcgcgggcaa ccgcaccagc
    13261 gccgcctcca cccgggtgtg gatggtgtcc aggaagcggc tcagctccgc atcgcccatc
    13321 aggtcggcca ccgggtgatg ctgttgcggc acgatgccct ggcccagcat cacctgcacc
    13381 cacgagttct cggcaaacag ctcgttggcc tgatggaaga cccgcccgct ctggcggaac
    13441 agctccaccc ggtggcgcag cgaatcgggg atgtccattg ccgcgcagtc gcgccagaac
    13501 ggcgtgtcgc ggcgatcggt ggcgtggtaa tgcaggatca cgaaatcgcg gatgtgcgtg
    13561 atctcctggg ccgcctggcg gttgtattcg gcgatgtcga cagcgttgat gacctgcggg
    13621 aaggtctgca gcaggcggat gatgccgcgc tggatcagat ggatattggt cgattccagc
    13681 ggctccagga acccgctggc caggcccagc gccacgcagt tcttctccca cacgcggtgg
    13741 cgctggttgg gcgtgacgcg cagcggccgc ggctcggtga gcgcgcgccc gg
//
LOCUS       Sequence_17             9132 bp    DNA     linear
ACCESSION   Sequence_17
VERSION     Sequence_17.0
KEYWORDS    .
FEATURES             Location/Qualifiers
     unparsed_commen 1..9132
                     /identifier="0"
                     /unparsed comment="jcf7180000043761_pilon"
ORIGIN
        1 cctgccgctc ggcctcggcg gtctgctggc gagccgcttc ctgctgggcg gcaatctgct
       61 gggcagcggc cgcttcgcgg gtctgctgct cgcccagacg cttctgctcg gcggcttgct
      121 tggccttgac ttcgacctgc ttcttggcct gctcggcatc atgctcggcg tcatgctcgg
      181 agtggttggc agcggtcttc atgctggttt ccaggccgct cttcaggcgc ggcaatgccg
      241 gtgcctgcgg gtcgacctgc gcgatcaacg caatcaaacg ttgcgcttcg tggaattctt
      301 cgcggccgat gctttgttcg gcggcgatca gcgtataggg cagcagatcg gtcagcgcgc
      361 tgttgacggt ggcgtcctgc ggctgcttct cacgcaaggc caggtagtac tccaccgcgt
      421 tgtcgccggc cggggcgtac atacggttgt cctgcagcgc cttggtggcc gatgcgcgca
      481 actggtcggc agccatcgac tgcacctgcg gcgagaccgc cgtcgcaggc gtgggtgcca
      541 atgctgccgg cgtggcgccg gtggctggcg cggtggtggc ggccttgtct tcctgcttgg
      601 agcaggcggc caggcccacc agcaaaatga ccggcgcgat ccggcttgcc atacggccct
      661 gtgtcagatc caacatgcgt cccccttacc ccgagtgcga aagataacgt tgctacggcg
      721 agcgccgtcc attgttcccg caatggacgc caatgcggca atctagcatt gccggggcgg
      781 tctaagccaa gggttgcgca gcagatcgtc gaaatttatc ctgccggggg cgccatgacc
      841 ggcggggccg gcaggcgtgc ggccggttcg ggcggcggcg gggcagggca gtagcgctgc
      901 aggaagtccg cgtgcgcggg caaccgcacc agcgccgcct ccacccgggt gtggatggtg
      961 tccaggaagc ggctcagctc cgcatcgccc atcaggtcgg ccaccgggtg atgctgttgc
     1021 ggcacgatgc cctggcccag catcacctgc acccacgagt tctcggcaaa cagctcgttg
     1081 gcctgatgga agacccgccc gctctggcgg aacagctcca cccggtggcg cagcgaatcg
     1141 gggatgtcca ttgccgcgca gtcgcgccag aacggcgtgt cgcggcgatc ggtggcgtgg
     1201 taatgcagga tcacgaaatc gcggatgtgc gtgatctcct gggccgcctg gcggttgtat
     1261 tcggcgatgt cgacagcgtt gatgacctgc gggaaggtct gcagcaggcg gatgatgccg
     1321 cgctggatca gatggatatt ggtcgattcc agcggctcca ggaacccgct ggccaggccc
     1381 agcgccacgc agttcttctc ccacacgcgg tggcgctggt tgggcgtgac gcgcagcggc
     1441 cgcggctcgg tgagcgcgcg cccggtgagg ttgcgttcca gcaccgcccg cgcactgtcc
     1501 tggtccatgt aacggctgga atacacgatg ccgttcccca cccggtgctg cagcggaatg
     1561 cgccacatcc agccggcctg atcggcgcgc gaacgggtgt aggtcaccgg cgggcccacc
     1621 gtttcggtct gcaccgccag cgcgctgtcg gcgaacaacc agcgcgacca atcgtcgctg
     1681 cccacgccca gcgtcttgcc gatcagcagg ccggccaagc cggtgcaatc caggaacagg
     1741 tcgccttcca cccgcgtgcc gtcctgcagc gtcagtgcgg tgaggaaacc gctttccgca
     1801 tcggtctcca cctggccgat gcggccttcg atgcgcgtga ccccgaagcc ttcgctgaag
     1861 cggcgcaaga agcgcgcgta cagcccggcg tccaggtggt aggcgtaatt catgccgcca
     1921 ttgggcaggt gcgcgaagcg gccttcctgc gccgcacgca gttccaggca gtagtcgccg
     1981 aagtcgcgcg ccacgccgcg ctgttgcccc ttcaaccaga aatgctgaaa ccctgcgctc
     2041 cagtgatcgg tcccggcatg accgaaagaa tggatgtaat gccggtccac gtcgcgccag
     2101 tgttcgaagg cgataccgag cttgatggtg gcctgggtgg cggccatgaa ggcggcttcg
     2161 tcgatctcca gcaaacggtg gaaggtgacc aggctgggaa tggtggcttc gcccaccccc
     2221 accgtgccga tctcgtcgga ctccaccagg gtgatctgca ggtgtcgacc cagcaacttc
     2281 gacatcgctg cagccgccat ccagccagcc gtgccgccgc cggcgatgac aacgcggcgc
     2341 actgcgcgct gctgcgggtc cgaaggcagg gtgtcgggca tggtcaaatc ctcagcgatt
     2401 caagcgttgc agcagccgcg cacgcaggct gcgcgcacgg gcgtcgtcca tcggggccag
     2461 cacgccgcgc gcggcatctg gcagatgcgc ggtggtggtg ccgtcggcct cgaagacgta
     2521 gtgacgaaac acctcctgcc aggtggcgcg ttgttcggcc ggcaggtcgc ggatggtcag
     2581 cagcgccagc atcagcgcgt tcatgggcga atccatgtaa gccgggctct gccgccacca
     2641 gaaattgacc agcacgttga agctttccag cgcctcgacg tgatgccacc acatgctggg
     2701 aatgaacaac gcatcgcccg gcagcagctc ggcgaccagc gcatgttcca gcgcctgcgc
     2761 atagcgcgga aagcgcagca gatccggcgc ggcgatatcc accaggctga ccggttgccc
     2821 ggccggggtc agatccaatg ggccgatgta gaggttggcc aactgctcgg gcgggaacag
     2881 cgtgaagcgg cgccgcccgg cgaccacgca ggccaggttg tcgggcaggt cctgatgcgc
     2941 ggggatgcgg gtgcggttgc ccatccagat gctggccagc ggctcgctct gcggcagcgc
     3001 gatcggattg tgcgcgcgca gcccgggcag gtaggtgtcc agcgtggtgg aaccgacata
     3061 gatcgccggt ggctgcgcgt tatcgaggtc gcgcaacaag gtgtccagca caacgcccaa
     3121 gggcacgcgc tcccggcgga agttgaagcc gctcatatcg gcgttgtaga agaaacgccc
     3181 gccaatgtcc ggtggcccaa cctgcgcgac caccgcctcg ccgcggtcga aaccacgcag
     3241 ataggcggcc gcggcctggg cggaacgcgc gccggcctgc gccagcggcc aggcgcgcac
     3301 cagcccacgc agcaccagcg gcgtggtgga gcgaaggatg gccgtgtcca gctgttgcgg
     3361 gtccaggccg tggcattctt cgatgacgcg tggctcagcg ggcatgacgg cgattcatgc
     3421 gttcaagcag atggcgaaat tgcgcgatcg aggccaccgc catgtacagc ggttccagat
     3481 cgccgtgccg gtgcagctcg agcagcgcgg cctcatcgag tgcgcgcagg cgttcttcgt
     3541 gtacgacgta gagcccggcc aggcggcatt ccaggccgtt attcaaggtg gcttcgaaca
     3601 cgaacggttc gagcaggtca taacgcagta cgcgttcgac aaacgcatcg ctggcggcca
     3661 gcccatcgtg cagcgtgcgc agcacctggc tgatgcggtc gagaaagtcg gtggtgccgc
     3721 cgtgttcgcg aaacagcagc tcgccctcag cgctgctgat gcgtgggcta tccagatcga
     3781 tgtgcaccat cggcccgtcg ggttgttcgc cgatcaggaa cggttggcgc tgaatcgata
     3841 gcggaatata gggcgcatcc caacgcgcgc catccagaaa caggttttcg cccaggcgta
     3901 atcccagcag cgccagcggc tggaaactgc gctcgccgct gcgatggaac acgatgggat
     3961 attgcgcctg cagctggcgg aattcctgcg gaaaggtcgc agccgacacc acctcatcgc
     4021 cgtaggcggc gccgtgcgcg gtgatcacgc gcagatcgcg gtgatcgaga ttgttcaaca
     4081 acacagcatt ggtcatgggg attggcactg cacgcgtggc gcatgcttga acgaatcgcc
     4141 actgcacggc aagccctgga cgcaggtacg tcgtcgggcc gggcgcaacg gccgtgtcca
     4201 ttccccgacc gccaggtcgc cggggaatgg atggggttac tgcagcgatg ccgtcattcc
     4261 tgcatcgccg gagcgtggat caccagaacg tgtaacgcag gcccagcatg tagcgcgggc
     4321 cggtctgggt ggcatagatg atctcgttct tctgccggcc atgctgacgc tggatttcgt
     4381 tggtgaggtt gatcgcctcc aggctcagcg acagggtctc ggtccactgg tacccgatgc
     4441 tcagatccag ctgaccatag gcttcggtgt agaccgggtt gggcaggccg ctgccgtcga
     4501 aacgcgcggc caagaactcg tcgcgccagt tataggctgc acgtacctgc cacttgtcct
     4561 tgtcgtagaa gccgaccagg ttggccgaat cgctcaaccc ttccagcgcg aactgctcgc
     4621 cgatcacgta gttgtcgtag gtgagtccgg agttgacctt ggtgtagttg gccgacacgc
     4681 cgaagccgct ctggccgaac atgtgctgca cgttgaattc ccaaccatcc aacgaggccg
     4741 accgctggtt ggccggcgcg gtgatggaga agttggcgac cgggtcgccc ggctgcccgc
     4801 tgatcgtacc ggtggcattg ccgttggtgt cgtcggttcc gcggaccacg cccggctggc
     4861 cggagaagtt gcggaagatg tagttgcgga tgcaggtcag ctcggcggtg gcgcagccat
     4921 tggccagcgc ctggttccag taggcgccgc ccaccggcgt gtgcaggccc agcgaggtgt
     4981 cgttgcgggt ggtgacgccg acatagttgt cgatgttctt gcggaagaac cccaccgagg
     5041 cgtagctctc ctcgccgtaa taccactcca gcgacaggtc gatgttgtgc gacagcaacg
     5101 gcttgaggcc gggattgcct tcctggcccg agccgccttc gatgcggccg atctggttga
     5161 gcgtctgccc gccctggatg tcgccccaac cgggccggcc gatggtttcg ccgtagctgc
     5221 cgcgcagcac caggtcttcg cgcagcttga agctcagatc caggctgggc agccagtatt
     5281 tgtacttgcc gctgccgccg gcaaatgccg agtcggacag acggatcggc agctcgttgt
     5341 tggcgaccca gtcgatgccc acggccaccg gcaccagcgc ctgcgcctgg accttggttt
     5401 cttcgtagcg cacgccggcc gccaggctga tcggcacgcg cagatcgtcc cagctgttgt
     5461 tccactgcag gtaggcgttc ttggactttt caatcacgcg gcggtcggtg gtgaacaccg
     5521 gcgagatgcg gtacagcgac tcatcgccag cagcgtgcgc ggcggcctgg cgcacgcgct
     5581 cgaagtcgaa caggtacagc tggttgaact gctgcggatt gccgctgccg tcgatcgcat
     5641 cgaagtactg cgcaaacgag ctgggaatcc acaggtcgtc cggataatcg gccgcggtgc
     5701 cgttgccgcc ccaggtgttg cgctgcacgt tggagaacgc cgagcggttc ttgacctcgg
     5761 tgctgccgat gccgaacgtc aactgcgaat agttttcgaa ggtgaagtcg ccattgacct
     5821 gcgcctgatc gatttcagac ttcatgtagc tgttgcggaa tgccgagccg gtgaccagcg
     5881 tgcgcgacgg gtccaggccg ttcagcccga agcccagctg ctgctgcaat accgggaaat
     5941 ccttgctgaa atccaccacc gaggtgccgc ggtagaaccc ggacacgccc agcgagttgc
     6001 tcgacccgta tgggctgtcc gcgccggctt cggcggtaga gcggtgaatg tcgacgttca
     6061 gcttgaactg atcgctcacc gcccaatcca cattgaaacc gagcgacttg ttctggttac
     6121 gcgtggccgc attggagccg gcggtggcca gatcgctggt gggcggattg acgatttccg
     6181 aataggtaat cggaccggac accggtccct gggtccagga gctggcggac ggtccgtagt
     6241 tgaaccacac cgacatctcg ttgcgctgct gctggatctt gttttccgag taggtgtaat
     6301 ccagcgtggc ggtgatgttg tccagcggct tgtactggag ggtcaactgg ccgttggtgc
     6361 gctggcgttc gacgccgacc acgcggtcgt tgaggttctg cggtaccgaa tagatatcgt
     6421 tcggaccagg acggttgacg atgttttccg agcccggcgc acccggctgc ggaatggtgc
     6481 cgtaggcggt ggaatcgcca cggaatgcgc gccagccatt aggcacgcca acctggctgt
     6541 agccgaagtc gcgttcctgg tagctgccgc tcagcgacac gccaaagcgt ccatcggccg
     6601 aggtattgct gaaaatgccg gaaatttccg gcgtcagcca atcgccctgc aagcggccgg
     6661 gcaggttctc gttggacgcg tcatgcacac ccttgagacc gacgttggca tgcatgcccg
     6721 ggttatccag cggccgggcg gtcttgatgt tgatggtcgc gccgataccg ccggtgggcg
     6781 tgctggcacg gctggtcttg aacacctcga tgccggagat cgactcggac gccaggttgg
     6841 cgaagtcgaa cgcacgcgag ttggaggcgt tggattcttc gatgctggcg ccgggcatct
     6901 ggcggccgtt caacagtacc aggttgaagt ccgggccgac gccgcgcacg gtgacgcgcg
     6961 agccttcgcc cagcgagcgg tcgatcgaca caccgctgat gcgctgcaac gattcggcca
     7021 ggttggtatc gggaaacttg ccgatgtctt cggccacgat gccgtcgacg atgccttgcg
     7081 catcgcgttt gacgttcatc gacgaggtga ggctgccacg gataccgctg acctggacgg
     7141 tatcgagggt ggcggggtcg gcctgactgg agcccggcac ggtggatgcc gactgcggcg
     7201 ccggcgcggt ctgcgcggcc agcggagtcg acatggcgaa cagcagggca gacgtcaagc
     7261 gccgcgtgcg cggcagggtg cgagtctctc tcacggtcat tctttcccca aacacacgat
     7321 aaggccggcc ccgagcggga caggcaaagg ccacccaaac agtcgcgaat ttcttgctgc
     7381 tgccttaaca aagtcaattt gcactgcagc atcgaccgcg actaatcacg tcacacagcg
     7441 gtccattgcg ttcggtttgc cgcctatcgg cctgcaatcg cttggccgta ccatcgagca
     7501 tcgagggcaa cgtctttcca taagcgatgc cactgacaca gcgaacgcaa gcttcgggtg
     7561 cgcactcggc aagcggattc ggcaggtgga ccagatgcat tgccgggttc gatgcctgca
     7621 cgccgaagac cgtcaccttg ttgtgtcttg ccgttacgac cccacctgtg actggagcgc
     7681 acgatgattg atctgtacta ctggcccacg cccaatggcc acaaagtcac cttgttcctg
     7741 gaagaggccg ggctgaagta caccgtcaag ccggtcaata tcggcaaggg cgaacaattc
     7801 gagccggcgt tcctgcagat ttcgcccaac aacaagatgc cggccatcgt cgaccatgca
     7861 ccggtcgatg gcggcggcgc gcagagcgtg ttcgaatccg gcgcgatcct gctgtacttg
     7921 gccgagagga ctggccgctt tctgccgcgc gatgcgcgcg gccgcatcgc tgcgctggag
     7981 tggttgttct ggcagatggg cgggctgggc ccgatgagcg ggcagatggg ccacttcaac
     8041 gtgtatgcac cggaaaagat tccgtacgcg atcgagcgct acaccgccga ggtgcgccgc
     8101 ctgcatggcg tgctcgacaa gcgtctggct gatcacgcct tcttggcggg caacgattac
     8161 ggcatcgccg acatggccag ctatccgtgg atcgaagtgt atggcgacct ccagccggac
     8221 tattccgcct tcccgcatct gaagcgctgg cacgacgcca tcgccgcccg ccccgccacc
     8281 cagcgtgcct acgcactcaa ggaccaggtc aatcccaatg ccggcaagcc gctcagcgat
     8341 gaggagcgca aacacctgtt cggtaagcgc tgaaggccca gtcgtaacag cagagcaggc
     8401 atagccgcgc aacaggatcg ctgaagcccc ttcgacatcg gtagagcagc gcaagaagtt
     8461 cctcccccgc cggggcgaga aggcacggcg tccgtgccac tggcgtgcgt gccttggagc
     8521 gcccgcgtcg caaacgcggg ctggggcgcg gaacggggga gaggtacggt gtcgccggat
     8581 acgcgaacac ttactgcaac gctagcgacg cgcggtgcca ggttcgccat cgttcaccgc
     8641 aatagccatc tcccgacctg attagcacgc actttcagcg gtgaacatgg tgacatcacg
     8701 cagggcccgc tcggaccacg gcttgctggc ggctgcggcg gccagcaagc tgggcaccag
     8761 ccgggtcaga tcgaaacggc ggttgaaccg ccacatcgtc tctgccaggt agcgctgggc
     8821 gtatttggcg aatttgaagg cgtgataggc accgtccagc gaacgcttta ggttggacaa
     8881 caccacgttg acccagcgtg cgttctctgc ctcgcagcga cttcgaccgc tgccttcgat
     8941 cacggtgtgc gcgtgctcgg cttccagtgc tcgaaacgca ccgagtccat cactgtagac
     9001 atctgctcca ggatgcaggc gttgcccgat ccattccgac agcgccgcct tggtgaagcc
     9061 tgggaccgga tccatcaccg cgcgcaatgg acgaccgtct tcagtggtct ccacggcgat
     9121 cacgaaaggg cg
//
LOCUS       Sequence_18             7431 bp    DNA     linear
ACCESSION   Sequence_18
VERSION     Sequence_18.0
KEYWORDS    .
FEATURES             Location/Qualifiers
     unparsed_commen 1..7431
                     /identifier="0"
                     /unparsed comment="jcf7180000043681_pilon"
ORIGIN
        1 tcaactccag cgccgacagg ttcgtcttgc tctggcccag cagatacatg ccaagcagcc
       61 aggtgcgtag cggcagcttg ctgttgtcca tcaccgtgcc cgagcgcagg ctggtctggc
      121 gatagcaggc cgtgcactgc cagtacgtgg tgccgtgacg ctggaatcga ctgtgcgcgg
      181 tagcggcgca acgcggacaa acaaagccct gtggccagcg cgagatctcc aacgcctgct
      241 cgcactgctg ctcgttgcca tagcgcttga ggaacgccgg caacgacagc ccggcttgga
      301 actgcacacg attcatggcc atgatctggt ttcggtggag cgacggtcct accatcgacc
      361 ggtcggctct cactggctgc gactgtgctg aaagatcgtg ctaatcaggt ctcccgatgc
      421 atgcacaacc ccggcgccac cgttccccac cagcgcgcgt ccgacccaga tacacccagc
      481 gcgaacacct cgctcgccgc gcttctcaaa tccaccgcac ccccgcatcc tgtgcgctgt
      541 ctttagacaa gatcttcaat gcgcgccctg ttcgccgccc ttgccctcat gctcagcatc
      601 gtccccatgg cctacgccga aaaactcacc ctggaggcca tcaccggccc attgccgctt
      661 gccggcccca cgctgatgaa gcccaaggtg gcgccggacg gctcgcgcgt gaccttcctg
      721 cgcggcaagg acggcgatcg caatcaactg gatttgtggg aatacgacat cgccagcggc
      781 cagacgcgcc tgctggtcga ttccaaggtc gtgttgcctg gcatcgaagt cctgagcgat
      841 gtcgaaaaag cccgccgcga acgccaacgc atcgccgcgc tcaccggcat cgtcgattac
      901 caatgggcac cggatgcgca cgcgctgctg ttcccgctcg gtggcgagtt gtatctgtac
      961 gacctgcgca agaccggcgc ggcagcagtg cgcaagctca cccacggcga aggcttcgcc
     1021 accgatgcca agctctcgcc caagggcggc ttcgtcagct tcgtgcgcga acgcaacgtg
     1081 tgggtgatcg atctggccag tggcaacgcg ctgcaactca cccacgatgg cagcgagacc
     1141 atcggcaatg gcatggccga attcgtcgcc gacgaagaaa tggatcgcca caccggctat
     1201 tggtgggcgc cggacgattc ggccattgcc tttgcgcgca tcgacgaatc gcacgtgccg
     1261 gtgcaaaagc gcccggaagt gtatgccgac cacaccgagg tgatcagcca acgctatccg
     1321 caggccggcc agccaaatgt agcggtgcag ctgggcgtga tcgcaccgcg tgccaaggcg
     1381 gctgcgcgct ggatcgacct gggcaagaat ccggacatct atctggcgcg tgtggattgg
     1441 cgcgatgcgc aacggctgac cttccagcgc cagtcgcgcg accagaaaac ccttgagctg
     1501 atcgaaacca cgctggccag cggcgcgcag cgcacactca tcaccgaaac ctcgcctacc
     1561 tgggttccgc tcagcaacga cctacggttc ctcaaggacg gccgctttct ctggaactcc
     1621 gaacgcagcg gctacgcgca tgtgtatctt gcgtccgaag acggccgcac actgacgccg
     1681 ctcacctccg gcaactgggt ggtcgatggc ctgctcgccg tcgacgaaac ggccggcatg
     1741 gtgtatttcg ccgcaagcaa ggacgggccc acgcaaacgc atatttacgc ggtgcccctg
     1801 gccggcggcg cgatcgaaaa gcgttccgtc accaacggca cgcacgcagc cagttttgcc
     1861 aacaacgcca gcgtgtatgt cgatacctgg tccaacacca ccacgccgcc gcagatcgca
     1921 ttgttccgcg ccagtggcga aaaaatcgcc acgctactga agaacgacct gagcgaccca
     1981 cagcatccgt atgccaacta ccgcgatgcg cagcgcccga tcgcattcgg cacgctcacc
     2041 gccgccgacg gcaagacacc gctgcattac cgcctgacca agccagacaa cttcgatccg
     2101 gccaagcgct acccggtcat cgtttacgta tacggcggcc cggcggcgca gaccgtgctc
     2161 gatgcctggc ccagccgcgg cgatgccttg ttcgaccagt accttgccca gcgcggctac
     2221 gtggtgtttt cgctggacaa ccgcggtacc ccacggcgcg ggcgcgagtt cggtggcgcg
     2281 ctgtacggca ggcagggcac ggtggaagtg gacgaccagt tgcaaggcgt ggcctggctc
     2341 aagcgccagc cctgggtgga tgccaagcgg attggcgtgc agggctggtc caacggcggt
     2401 tacatgacct tgatgctgct gggcaagcac agcgacgcct atgcctgcgg cgtggccggc
     2461 gcaccggtca ccgattgggg cctgtacgac acccattaca ccgagcgcta catgggcctg
     2521 ccggccggca atgccgccgg ctaccgcgac gcacgcatcg ccacgcatct ggatggcctg
     2581 cgcgccaagc ttctgctgat ccacgggatg gccgacgaca acgtgctgtt caccaattcc
     2641 accgcgttga tgagcgcgtt gcagcagcgt ggcaccccat tcgaattgat gacgtacccc
     2701 ggtgcgaagc acgggttgtc gggcgccacg gcactgcacc gttacaagac cgccgaagcg
     2761 ttttttcagc gctgcttgat gccgttgcac gattgagcgc cgctagccaa accctggcga
     2821 gcagtcgtca ggtgggcgtg gacggcgcat aggaaccgcg ttgtacgcga ggtacatgcc
     2881 gttccgagca gcggccgcgc ccgcctgacg gtgagcgcag tcgttttgtt agccgctcta
     2941 aagcagattg ccgcggacgt tgcagatggg tagggtcgcg ctacccaatt cgcggatctg
     3001 cctcatgaag ccactggttc tcgccgttgc gctggcgctc ggttcctcgt tgccgttgca
     3061 ggcacagacc ggcaagactg cgccgacaca gcccgctcgc ccggcctggg tgcagaccag
     3121 caacaggtat gcgcagatcc tgctcaatgc gcaggcgccg ttccagcccg aatacgccag
     3181 ctttttcggt gtgcctggct atgacgatca ggtcgtcgac ctgggcccgg acaacgctgc
     3241 gcgctatcgc gatgccatgc gcaaggcgcg cgccacgctg cagaccaagc tggctaccga
     3301 gcgcgatgcc aatgtgcgcc aggacctgca gatcatgatt ggcgcggccg agcagaacat
     3361 cgaaggcagc gagctcaacg agcggtatct gttgccctgg agcgacgctc ccgaggcagt
     3421 cttcagtggc ctcaacggtc tgctctccga ccagaccgtg cccgagcgcc gcgccaaggc
     3481 gctggatcgc ctcaagcgtt acgtcggcct ggtaccggga agcacgccca ccaccacgct
     3541 ggcgcgccag cgctacgagg aaaagctgag caacaccgcg ctgctgcagc ccacccagcg
     3601 cgaagtggag caggcgctgg ccaatgtgga cacgtatgtg gccggcatcg gggagctgtt
     3661 cgccaagtac aagatcgctg gcgccgacga cgcgctcaag gcgatgtcca cgcaactgaa
     3721 ggactacgcc gcctggacac gcagcaccgt gctgcccaag gcgcgcaagg acacccgcct
     3781 gcccgagccg ctttacgctt ttcagctcag gcaggtcggg attgatatcg cgccgcagca
     3841 gctcatccag cgcgcgcaaa tggagttcat ggaaacccgc tcggccatgc gccagctggc
     3901 gccgctggtg gccaaggcca agggcgtgca gggcggcgat tatgtgcagg tgatccgcgc
     3961 gctcaagggc aacaagatcg ccgacgacca actggaaacc cactaccgcg gcgtgatcga
     4021 tcagatcgcc ccgatcatcc gccagcagcg cattgtcgat gtgcccaaac gcccgatgca
     4081 gatgcgcctg ggcagcgccg ccgaaagcgc cgcgcaaccg gcgccgcact tcctgccggc
     4141 cccgttgatc ggcaataccg gccagcaggg ccagttcgtg ttgccgctgg gcaacccgac
     4201 cgccgatggc gccaagaaag agcagtacga cgacttcaac ttcggctcgg cggcctggac
     4261 gctcagcgcc cacgaaggcc gtcccggtca cgaactgcag ttcaccgcca tggtcgaacg
     4321 cggcgtctcg ctggcgcgca gcatgttcgc cttcaactcg gtcaacgtcg aaggctgggc
     4381 gctgtatgcg gaagcggaaa tggtgccgta cgaaccgctc gacggccagt tcatcgccct
     4441 gcagttccgc ctgttgcgcg ccgctcgcgc catgctcgac ccgatgctca acctgggtct
     4501 gatcgacagc gaacgcgcgc gccaggtact ggaagacgac gtcggcctct cgccggccat
     4561 gacctgccag gaactggacc gctacaccgt ccgcgccccc ggccaggccg gcagctactt
     4621 ctacggctac actcgcatcc tcgaactgcg catgcgcacc gaactggccc tgggcaagaa
     4681 gttcgaccgc ctggccttca ataacttcct gctggaccag ggcctgctgc caccggatca
     4741 gctggccaag gcggtggaga cgcagttcat tccggcgcag caagccaagc gctgaccagc
     4801 tccgtcgggt gcaaaaaaac agggcgcgat agaaggctgc aaatagcctt ccatcgcgcc
     4861 ctgacgcatt gatgcgggtg actctttgcg ggcttcaccg cgtcgctggc gggacatccg
     4921 gtgccggacg ctgctgtgcc gccgccggca cccagatcgc gacacccgcc gcacgcttct
     4981 gggtggtcgg gatgccgatg cctaagcccc caccgacacg gccgccgtag ctgccaccgc
     5041 cgaccgagag gccgccgccg gagcgttcgg agcccacgcc gacgatgacc acgccgttgg
     5101 cgccgagctt ggcggcttcg cgcttgaggc gttgcacggc ggcgtcggtc tggccctggg
     5161 tgccgaaacc tgctgcgctg gtcgattcga gctgggcgat ctccaccgag ccgaccgggg
     5221 ccttggaata cacccgcacc tgcgccgggt cgatcggcgc gcgcgcctgg cccagcatca
     5281 ccttggagct gctggcgcaa ccggccagca aggtggcgat agccgcggcg atggcgacgt
     5341 tcctgatcag cgattgcttg tgcatggtgg cccccccttt gggtaatgaa agccgggtag
     5401 tggcagcgat gatccggcgt ctggactgaa ttacgccgga ctgtggcgca ccctagccat
     5461 gccggtgtga ggctgccgcc aaaccgccat tggtcatgat gaccatccgc ccacggcgtg
     5521 cggacggccg cgcaggtgtt tcttcaagac gaggtggcac gtgcgactga tcagcctgtt
     5581 gtggggcatc gtggcgctac tcaggatggt gttggccttc atcccgctgc tgggctgcgg
     5641 caactggttt ctgattccgt ttgcggcggt gggcgcactg attgccgcca tcgcactgtt
     5701 gttcacctcg gcaggcaacc gcggccgtgc caagaccggt ctggtcctca acggcctggt
     5761 gatcgtggtt ggggtgctgc gcctgaccct ggacggcgga attatcgaga gcgctttcga
     5821 taaggcggcg atgcacgcct gtgtgtgcat gcgttgggtg cgcgtgtcgg gcgggggcat
     5881 atcgctggct tcggcgcctt gcccgacctc ccgccagcag cacgcaagca acagcccgcg
     5941 tgccgttgca gcgctgcgac actgcgtcgc agcgcgtcct gcgcaggatg gcgggcgtaa
     6001 actgatgcgc tgtctacagg agccttgtca tggcccaccc gcactatcgt ccccgccgca
     6061 tgcgccacga tgcgttttcg cgccggttga tgcgcgaaaa cacgctgacc accgatgacc
     6121 tgatctggcc ggtgttcgtg cacgccttgt ccggccgcgc gccgattgcg tcgatgccgg
     6181 gcgtggaacg cctgtcgctg gaggagttgc tgcgcgaagc ggaaaacgcg ctggaactgg
     6241 gcatcccggt gatggatctg tttccggtca tcgacccggc cggcaagagc ctggacgctg
     6301 ccgaagcctg gaacccggac ggcctggcgc agcgcgcggt acgtgcgttg aagtcgcgct
     6361 ttccggagct tggggtgatg accgacgtgg cgctggaccc gtacaccacc cacgggcagg
     6421 acggcatcat cgatgacaag ggctatgtgc tcaacgagat caccgtcgag gccctggtca
     6481 agcaatcgtt gtcgcatgcg catgcgggcg tggacatcat ttcgccttcg gacatgatgg
     6541 acggccgcat cggtgcgatc cgccgcgcgc tcgatgccga cgatcatctc aacgtgcgga
     6601 tcatggcgta ttcggccaag tatgcctcgg cgttctacgg cccgttccgc gatgccgtgg
     6661 gcagcgccgg caatcttggc aaggccgaca agaccaccta tcaaatggac ccggccaacg
     6721 gtgacgaagc cttgcgcgag atcgccctgg atctggaaga aggcgcggac atggtgatgg
     6781 tcaagccggg catgccgtat ctggatgtgc tgcgccgggt gaaggaacaa ttccgcgtgc
     6841 cgacctttgc gtatcaggtc agcggcgagt acgcgatgct caaggcggcc tcggccaatg
     6901 gctggctgga tgagcgcaag tgcgtgctcg aggcgttgat ggccttcaag cgtgccggtg
     6961 ccgatggcgt gctgacctat ttcgccccgc aagtggcgcg ctggttgcgg gaaacgcgct
     7021 gagcgcgagc gcctgcggcc atgtcgccgc aggtgcatct tagaacctgt tcacaatctt
     7081 attcaaaccg tgcaaactcc acgaatgcgc gagaagaact atccaagtga cgtgagccgt
     7141 gagcggttcg agcaaatccg cccgattctg gagcaagccc gcaagcgcac caagcctgtg
     7201 acagtggata tgtatgaggt gtggtgcgca gtgctgtatc tgctacggac aggttgcccg
     7261 tggcgtgcgt tgcccagtga ctttccgaag tggcgcacgg tgcattccta ctttgccaag
     7321 tggagcgaag tggacgatga aggaatgagc ctgctggagc gggcgcttaa aaaatcaggt
     7381 tggcgcggcc cgcgagaaac aggggcgcaa ggcctgcagt acgttcttga t
//
LOCUS       Sequence_19            11520 bp    DNA     linear
ACCESSION   Sequence_19
VERSION     Sequence_19.0
KEYWORDS    .
FEATURES             Location/Qualifiers
     unparsed_commen 1..11520
                     /identifier="0"
                     /unparsed comment="jcf7180000044023_pilon"
ORIGIN
        1 ggcaatggcg ctggatcaaa cgacggcaag cggtagagcc ggtgatcgga catctgaaac
       61 aggactgccg cttgaatcgc tgccatctca aaggcgccca aggcgatgca ctgcacgtgc
      121 tcggctgcgc cgctggctac aacctgcggt ggctgctgcg ctggatcgcc tttttgcgtg
      181 cctggttgca ggtggtgcgg gcgcgcccct caacgtgctc aagcatcatg tggccaccaa
      241 acatggcatt tggtgtttga gagggttttt caggggcgac tatgtatggc ggacacgatc
      301 agctgggagc gctaccggtc cttcctcgcg gtgctggaag agggctcgct gtcggccgcg
      361 tcgcgcgcgc tgggtctgac ccagcccacg gtcgggcggc atgtcgcggc gttggaggaa
      421 ctgctggcag tgccgctgtt tgtgcgttcg caaaccggac tgctccccac cgatgccgca
      481 caggcgttgc gcggtcatgc gcgggcgatg gccgacattg ccgcggcatt gcagcgcgca
      541 gctggccggc acggcgcgct gcaaggcacg gtcagaatct ccgccagcga ggtggtgggc
      601 gctggaatcc tgccgccgat cctggctacg ctgcgtcacg tgcaaccgca gctgcgcacg
      661 gcactggtgt tgagcaatcg ggtgcaggat ctgctgcagc gccaagccga tgtggcggtg
      721 cgtatgatcc ggccgcaaca ggacctgctg gtggcgcgtt gcgtcggtga gatcgcattc
      781 gggctatacg cccatccgga cgatgtagac cggcatggcg tgccacagcg cccggacgag
      841 ctgacgcaac acgcgctggt gggcttcgac acggacacgc cgtttctgcg cggcgcgtgt
      901 aagggtttcc cattttggga acacgcggcc ttcgcgctac gtgccgacag cgatctgccc
      961 cagttggcgc tgatccgcgc cggatgcggc atcggcgtct gccaggcggc gctgccgcag
     1021 cggacgccac gcctgctgcc ggtggtgccg cagcaggtgg gcgttgtcct ggacgtctgg
     1081 gtcacgatgc atcaggacct gcgcgccagt gctgcctgca gtgcggtgtt cgcggcctgg
     1141 gcgactggat tgtcggcgca ttgcgccacc ccggagattg gcaccggcat caactgacgg
     1201 cggctgggcg catgcgcctg catggcaccc agccgctgcg atgaccgatc cggcgtgccg
     1261 cttacgcgcg aggtctgcat gcgtgacgca tgtgcagccg catgccgcgc aaacctgctg
     1321 gacgttacgg cagcaccaac gcgatcgcct gcgacttcac gctggcgctg agcgagggga
     1381 acgggtccac gttggtcatc atgatcaggt cgttgatcga caccacatcg cagttgatgc
     1441 tgctgtcgtt gacgcacaaa tacgcgcccg cgcccacgcc cggttcgtag atggccttcc
     1501 acacatacgc cggtactgcg accttgtcgg tgccgatggt cggtgcggtg ccgctgtcga
     1561 atgccggccc ggtcaccacg tacaactcac cgtgctgctt ggccagctgg cgcacttgtt
     1621 tttcgatgta cgcccattcg ccgatgttga gcttatggtc ctgtgggacg acgttggcca
     1681 tggaaaaggt ttctttttcc gagcgttcgg tcgatgcatc gccggccggc gtcatgtgcc
     1741 cgcggtcgta gccggtgttg gtgtagtcgg agcttttcga gcgatcagcg gccgggatac
     1801 cggtttcgtc gtggaaggag ccgacccggc cgaccgcctc ggcgccggca acctgttggt
     1861 cggtcaggtg ctcggccgag tacaccggtt ccttggtcac gcccgaggcc agcagcacgt
     1921 attcggtgtg gcatacctcg gtggtgcggg tggtggcgct gcctacggca ggcggggtac
     1981 cgtttgcgta aagcgtggga cacctgatgg cggcgaccgt cacggaggtc gtgcacaaca
     2041 ctgccagggc cacacaaccg cgcaagagga aggacattac agagctcgct tgccaagagg
     2101 agtgaggaag gtggcaacgg gcgatgtcca aacgatgacc gcgatatgtg cggcagatga
     2161 aggcgtgccg ctacgcgcat gaaacaaggc tggccgtttc cgagggagct gaacgacacg
     2221 ctgcggcagg acgccatcag ccggtgccga gtcggatgcc agactcattg tcatctacaa
     2281 tgggcgagcg tcctgtttcg tgtccaggtc ttgatcaagt cgctcctgtt ccagctgcat
     2341 tggctgctcg gcatcactgc cgggctggtg ctatcggtca tggggctgac cggcgcgtcg
     2401 atgtccttcg aaaacgagat cgtgcgcatg gccaacccgg ccagcgcgca gctggcgcag
     2461 cggcatgcgg cgggcgagcg gcccttgccg gtggatgcgc tgttgcaacg gctcgctctg
     2521 gcgccgaccg gtgccggaca aaaacacgcg gtcacgcgcc tgttgatcga ccccaccggt
     2581 gcgcgtccgt ccgccgcccg cctatccggc aagggcggtg gtctggtgta tttcgatccc
     2641 tacacgggag agcgggttgc accgccacgg ctgagcgctg cgtttgcctt catcgaagac
     2701 ctgcaccgca atctgacggc cggcaagcgc gggcaggcgg tcaccggggc gtgcgcactg
     2761 atcttgctgt tcttctgcgc atcggggctg tatctgcgct ggccgcggcg gtggtggagc
     2821 ccacggacgt ggtgggtggt ggaatggcga cggcaggggc gcagtttttt gtggagcctg
     2881 cacgcggtgt tcggtacctg gtgcttgctg gtgtatctgc tggtcgccct gaccgggctg
     2941 acctggtcct acacctggta tcgcgatggc atgttggcct tgctcggcgc cgcgcctgcg
     3001 atacgcggcg acaacggcga taaccgcccg gccaccatcg atgtcgcacg cgtgcagcgc
     3061 acgctcgatg gcattcccgc cacccgcagc gccgccttgg atctgcgtat tcccacgcgc
     3121 gccgggcagc cgttgaatgt gcggttcttg cctgacaatc ccgcgcacga tcgcgcctac
     3181 aacagtcttg atattgcgcc ggacagcgga gcactgctgc agcgccagga ctacgcgctg
     3241 ctgccgcgcg ggcagcaatt ggcggtgagc atgtttccgc tgcattcggg cagtttcttc
     3301 gggttgcccg ggcgcatcgt ggtgatgctg gccagcctgg gcatgtcggt gttcttcgtc
     3361 accggctgga tgctgtatct ggatcggcgc cgaaaaaaac gcgaactgcg cgccgcgcgt
     3421 gtggtgttgc aaggcgcagt accagcgtcg caagccgcac catgggtgat tgcgttcgcc
     3481 agtcagagcg gttttgccga acgcttggcc tggcaggccg ccgcgcacct gcaggcggcc
     3541 ggcttgccgg tgcaggtgcg cccgctggcg caactggatg cgcaggcgct gcaacgcacg
     3601 cggcatgcgt tgtttgtgat cagcacgttt ggcgatggcg agccaccgga tgcggcgcgc
     3661 ggtttcgagc gtggactgct gcggcaacgc ctggaattgc cgcacctgac ttacgcggtg
     3721 ctggcactgg gcgaccgcca atacgcacag ttctgcgggt tctcgcggcg tgtcgaacag
     3781 tggctggatg cgcaaggggc gcgcgcgctg tttcctgcgg tggaactgga caacgtcgat
     3841 ccgcaggcgc tggcgcaatg gcatgcgcag ctgggccaga ttgccggtgc accggtgagc
     3901 gcggtgcccc tggcacggcc caccttgacc gaatggacgc tgtcctcgcg cacgcatctg
     3961 aatccgggca gcgacggagc gccgatctgg cgtatcgatc tgcagccacc ggccgaagca
     4021 cagtggcagg ctggcgacat tctcgaagtg caacccgcgc atgccgaagg gcaagtgcag
     4081 gcttgtctgg ctgcatgggg tctgtcgccg gacgcgctgg tgcatgtgga cgcgcagcta
     4141 ctgccgctgc agcaggccgc cgccgagcgc gtgctgccgg agccgcctgc aacaccgctt
     4201 gaccatgctg cagatccgca aacctggctg gatgcctgcg cctggctgcc cacgcgcgat
     4261 tattcgctcg ccagcgtgcc ggctgatgga agcgcgatgg ccgtggtgcg gttgaccgcg
     4321 cgtgccgatg gcagccccgg tctgggttcg ggttggctga tctgccatgc ggggatcggc
     4381 acgccggtgc gtgcacggtt gcgcaccaat cccggctttc atcgggtcga aacaatgccg
     4441 atggtcttga tcggtaacgg cactggcatt gccggcctgc gcgcgctgct gcgcgaagcc
     4501 gaggtggccg gcgtgcatgg gcactggttg ttgttcggcg aacgacacgc ggcgcacgac
     4561 cgcttgttcg ccgacgagct gcagacctgg caggccactg gacatctgca gcaactggag
     4621 tgggtgttct cgcgcgatca accgcaaaaa cgctacgtgc aacatcacct gcgcgaggcc
     4681 ggcgacacgc tgcgacactg gatcgaccgc ggcgcggtcg tttatgtctg cggcagtctg
     4741 gacagcatgg cgcgcgaagt cgatgtaacc ttgcgagaac tgctcggcga cacgcgcttg
     4801 gaatcattga ccgcggcggg ccgttatcgg cgcgatgtgt attgagtgcg gtgatgcctg
     4861 aacgttaggc agctgcaggc gcagagcctt agagcggctg acaaaacgac tgcgctcacc
     4921 gaaaggcggg cgcggccggt gctcggaatc ggcatggacc acgcgtccac cgcggttgtg
     4981 agcgcgctgt ccgcgaccac ctgaccgctg cccgctacgt gttgtcagcc gctctcaagc
     5041 aacgcactgc cgcggacaga ttgctgcatg tgtcgagtgg gttgttgctg cgaatcgctt
     5101 ggtcgttaca gaagacagcc gctgcagcag gacatcaact gagccaacac atgatgcgtt
     5161 taatgaatcg cgcaaagcac ggcttgcgcc atgtacaccg ccaactcgac tggtccttgc
     5221 acgcgcaccg tcgctggacc cttggcggca tggatgccgc caaggagctt acatggggta
     5281 cttgcagcct gtcctgcgat gatgggcggg caaggaccca gcagccaagc cacagatcag
     5341 gtgctctgca gccagacctc agcgtaagtc agcctgcagc gaaggccaga tcatgcgccc
     5401 tgcaataaac cggtgtgaca tacgtgaggc cagccactct gcatctgacc tggtgcctca
     5461 atccacctca acggcaactc gcatcgccat cggctgccgg tgccttcatt cggtagatgt
     5521 ccaactggcc tgcgcgcggt gcacgggcac tgccggtcac cagcaattcg cccggctttg
     5581 ccgtatccac gactgcgccg aaggtgcgct cctgtggccc gttgaacgac agcggcagcg
     5641 gcaaaccctg ggcaaaatgc ccatccttgc aggtggccaa tagcaactgg ctggggccat
     5701 cggtctttcc gcgggtccac accagcgcgc gtccgtcgcc gagccaggcc gcatccagtt
     5761 cgtcggctgc gctattgatg tcgaccaagg ccaccggctg actaaacgcc ttcccgtccc
     5821 agtgcgccac gaacagatcc atgccgccgg cgccgccatg tccgtcgctg gcgaacagca
     5881 agcgcatgcc atccagcgac agcgtcggcg cgcgctcgtt gccggcgctg ttgatcgccg
     5941 tacccaccga ttgcaccgca cccacaacgc cttgtgcatc caccggcgca cggtacaggt
     6001 cgctgccgcc cgcgccgccg ggtcgggtgg aggcgaacag cagccagcgg ccgtcggcac
     6061 tgaacgtcgg ggtggtctcg tcctgcgcgg tattgatcgg cagcggcagc gcgttctgcc
     6121 agcgtccgcc gcgcagctgc gcctgccaca gatcccagcc accggcgcca ccggcgcggt
     6181 cgctggccca gacgatgcgc tgcccgtccg ggctgagcgt ggcgcgcgcc tcgttggccg
     6241 gcgtggaaac cacgcccatt ccctcgatgc cgaattcagc aagccccgaa gcagacggga
     6301 cgcagagtag acttgccgcc agcgtgagca gcgtccatcg atagtgcatg cggtgttcct
     6361 gcctcaagtc gcgcacagtc tagtcaacca gagagcgttt catgcccgta tcccgttatg
     6421 ccgtgttcgg tcaccccgtc gcccattccc tgtcgccggc tatccatgcc gacttcggga
     6481 agcagaccgg cattgtgctg gactacaccg ccatcgatgc gccgccggag gacttcagtg
     6541 ccgcgctgca acgcttcgcc gatggaggcg gcaagggtgc gaacgtcacc ctgccgttga
     6601 aagaagcggc ctgtgcgctg gccagtagcc tcagcgatcg cgcgcggctg gccggggcgg
     6661 tgaacaccct ggtgcgtcac gagggccagt ggcagggcga gaacaccgac ggtattggcc
     6721 tggtacgtga tctcaccgat cgtcatggcc tggatctgcg cggtcgccgc gtcctgctgc
     6781 tgggcgccgg cggcgctgca cgcggcgtgg cgccggcact gctgcaagcc ggcattaccg
     6841 aaatggtggt ggtgaaccgc tcgcccgagc gcgccgatgc gttgtgcgat acattgggcg
     6901 aacccgggcg cgtggtgtcg cgttacatcg aagacctgcg cgatctgggc gacttcgagc
     6961 tgatcgtcaa cgccaccgcc gctggccgcg accgcgacgc tggggcattc gcgatgccgc
     7021 tggggctggt caacagtctt accgctgcgg tcgatctgaa ctatggcgcc actgccatcg
     7081 cgttcctggc gtgggcgcgt tcggcgcaat gccggtacgc catcgacggc ttgggcatgc
     7141 tggtagagca ggccgccgaa agcttcgcgc tgtggcatgg cgtgcgccca gataccgacc
     7201 cggtctacgc cgcgctgcgc gcgcgcgagg ccgtgctggt cagtgccgac tgacgtgaac
     7261 agccccgatg ccaccgcgat cctgctgacc ctggtcacca gcctgctgtc gcgcgtgccg
     7321 atgctgattg ccgtgctgct tggcctggtc ctgctgtggc gcgcaccgca tagcccgctg
     7381 cggcgtgccg gactggcagc gctctggttg ctgctgggct gcctgttcgc cgaggtcgcc
     7441 gtccaggcga ttccgatgct attgctgcag caaggcaacg tgcgtcagat cagcatggtg
     7501 gtcagcatcg cccatttcgt gctgatggcg atccaggcca tcggcatcgg cgtagtggtg
     7561 tggaccttgg cggccagcct gcagcgcttg gcacccgcca atggtcctcg cccaggatcc
     7621 cgctcaaagc tatcgcgcta gtgatcgttg ggctggtctg tgccggaaag ggcgtgtgca
     7681 cgctgctgcc ccgcagacgt tggccgcggt caatcgcggc ggcctgctgt acgcacgctt
     7741 cggaccgaat ggcgtgggcg tcgtcatgtt gctgatcggc atcgcaatgg cggccatcgg
     7801 tctggtgtgg gcgcgttatg ggtagccatc gcgcgcgcag cgcggctgac gaagccaatg
     7861 gaagctgcct gcgtattgca ggcagcgagg tcctcggtcg gcctccatcg cgcgaccttg
     7921 tggatccaag caggtggccg agccttgcag gcgctgatcg aacatccgaa ccatgtggca
     7981 tgccgtgcag cgtccgctca cggcattcgg ttggccgcac gattgcccag cacacgcaaa
     8041 cacgttcagc cgcgcaacac gccggtcgca ggcgctgcgc cggtccgtgc gaaaatagtg
     8101 cgatgagtga agttgcccca ccgtccgcgc cgtcggctcc cgtttccacc cagcgcagcc
     8161 tgaccgaccc gatcaaggcc agcattcgcg acgcctacgc caggctgcag gccaatacgc
     8221 cgggcttcgc cacgcgccgt gcgcagagcc agatgatcgg tctggtgtcg cgtgcgctgg
     8281 ccacctccgg cggtatcggt attgccgagg cgcccaccgg cgtgggcaag agcctgggct
     8341 atctcaccgc tggcgtgcca atcgccctgg ccaccaagaa aaaattggtg atcagcaccg
     8401 gcaccgtggc gttgcaatcg cagctggtgg aacgcgatat ccccgcgttt ctcaaggcca
     8461 ccgggctgga ggccagcgtg gcgctggcca agggccgcac ccgctacctg tgcacccgca
     8521 atgccgccga gctggaaggc gacaccagcc agaacgccat gttcgaagac gagcaggcgc
     8581 tctacgaccg cccactcagc ccggtcgacg cggatctggc caagcggctg gccaaggctt
     8641 acgccgcacg cacgtggaac ggcgatctgg acgacgcgcc agagcaggtc tcggtgccgc
     8701 tgcgcatgcg catcaccacg ccggcctccg gctgtgcggg gcgccgctgc agttacgctg
     8761 cgcaatgccc ggtgctcaag gcgcgcaccg atgtgcgcga agcgcagatc gtggtcacca
     8821 accatgcctt gctgctgtcg tcgctgtcgc tgggcgatgc tgaaaacggc cagccgctga
     8881 tcgccccgcc agcggacatg ctgctggtgc tcgacgaagg ccatcacatc gccggcgtgg
     8941 cgatcgacca gggcgcagcc aatctgccgc tggacgacat ggcccggcgc accgggcgca
     9001 tgcagatcct catcgcggca gcatatcgcg cagtggacaa ggacaagctc ggcaatctgc
     9061 tgcccaacga ggccatcgag gtggcggcgc gcgtgtccag actgctcaag gccttccatg
     9121 ccgacgtcga acgcgtgtgg aagccggagc ccggcgagcg cgatccgttg tggcgtgcgg
     9181 ccaatggcaa gttgccgccg caatggggcc cggccatcga agaactcggc gaagaaaccc
     9241 gcgcgctgtt caattgggtg catgccgcac acagcgcgat tgcgaaggga aaacaagacg
     9301 attccgcgcg cgaaggtctg cagcgcagcc tcggcctggc gctggaaatg gccgagcagc
     9361 aacacaatct gtggagtggc tggcgccgcg aagacaagga aggccagcca ccgatggcgc
     9421 gctggatcac gctctcgcgc gatggcgatt tgatttgcca ctgctcgccg gtctcggccg
     9481 cgcaggtgct gcgcacgatg atctggaacg aagtggattc ggtcgtgatg acctcggcca
     9541 cgctcaccgg cggcggcgat tttcaatctt tcgcaatcga caatggcttg cccgatcacg
     9601 ccgaaatggc atcgctggcc tcgccgttcg acctgcccaa tcaggccgaa ttgattgtgc
     9661 ctaattttcc ggtcacgccc gacgaccgcg aaggccatcc caaggaagtg gccaactatc
     9721 tggtgcgcga gctggattgg actgccaagg gcagcatcgt gctgttcact tcgcgctgga
     9781 agatggaaaa ggtggccgac ctgatgccgt tggcgcagcg caaccgcgtg ctggtgcaag
     9841 gcgagggcaa caagtcgcaa ctgatcaccg aacatttgcg ccgcatcgct gccggcgagg
     9901 gctcggtgtt gttcggtttg aactcctttg gcgaaggtct ggatctgccg ggcgaagcct
     9961 gcaccaccgt ggtcatcacc caagtgccat tcgccgtgcc caccgatccg caaacgtcca
    10021 ccttgagcga atggctggaa agccgcggcc ataatgcctt caacctgatc gccatcccgc
    10081 acgcgttgcg tacgctcacc caattttctg gccgcctgat ccgcagctcc agcgaccacg
    10141 gccgcgtgat cattctcgac tcccgcctgc ttactcgtcg ctacggcaaa cgcatcatcg
    10201 atgcaatgcc gccattcaag cgggtgattg gctagtttcc tgcgatggat tcgtgccgca
    10261 gacaaactct ttatcacggc gtgaggttat gcgacgcagt gcgctttacg gcgcctgcct
    10321 tgctgactaa ctgggcctga aggaaatagg cgcagttctc agcgaagcag ggagtgcaca
    10381 tgccaggcgg gttcttcagg gaagaagtgt gacgtgccgg ccgcgatgcc cggctcgcgc
    10441 cggtgcgcct gcaggtaccg aagtccggtt ggcctttatt tgtcatcgcc ctagttcttg
    10501 ttgctgttgt gttttggctg ctttgccttg ggagtttcac gcggcacgaa gcggtcaacg
    10561 gcgcgctggt gccggatcgt ggcctgctga ccctggcgcc actcactgcc ggcatcgtct
    10621 ccaacgcatg cgtcgcagag ggagccacgc tacgcgcggg cacgccgata ctggaaattt
    10681 ccggagaaca ggacagcaca tcgctgggtg acacccaggc atgggtgatt tcgcagctgg
    10741 aaatcaaagg cggtcgcctg aatgcggatt cctgattagc acgatctttc agcacagtcg
    10801 cagccagtga gagccgaccg gtcgatggta ggaccgtcgc tccaccgaga ccagatcatg
    10861 gcaatgaatc gtgtgcagtt ccaagccggg ctgtcgttgc cggcgttctt caagcgctat
    10921 ggcaacgcgc agcagtgcga gcaggcgttg gagatctcgc gctggccaca gggctttgtt
    10981 tgtccgcgtt gcgccgctac cgcgcacagt cgattccagc gtcacggcac cacgtactgg
    11041 cagtgcacgg cctgctatcg ccagaccagc ctgcgctcgg gcacggtgat ggacaacagc
    11101 aagctgccgc tacgcacctg gctgcttggc atgtatctgc tgggccagag caagacgaac
    11161 ctgtcggcgc tggagttgat gcgacacctg ggagtgagct acccgacagc gtggccaatg
    11221 aagcacaagc tgatgcaggc catgacccaa cgcgaggcga accgcaagtt gggcgggatc
    11281 gtgcaactgg acgatgccta cctgggcgga gaacgcaacg gtggcaaggc cgggcgcggc
    11341 tcggagaaca agcgcccttt cgtgatcgcc gtggagacca ctgaagacgg tcgtccattg
    11401 cgcgcggtga tggatccggc cccaggcttc accaaggcgg cgctgtcgga atggatcggg
    11461 caacgcctgc atcctggagc agatgtctac agtgatggac tcggtgcgtt tcgagcactg
//
LOCUS       Sequence_20            33143 bp    DNA     linear
ACCESSION   Sequence_20
VERSION     Sequence_20.0
KEYWORDS    .
FEATURES             Location/Qualifiers
     unparsed_commen 1..33143
                     /identifier="0"
                     /unparsed comment="jcf7180000043672_pilon"
ORIGIN
        1 aagccgcagc gcagcctgta tttcatcgcg ttgaccgccg aagaaaaggg cttgcttggc
       61 gccaattact acgctgcgca tccgctggcg ccgttggaca agaccgtggc cgtgctcaat
      121 atggaaatgt tcagcccgga tggcctgacc cgcgacatcg cttcgtgggg acgtggacgg
      181 gtgtcgctgg aaggcgatct ggaagccgcc gccaaggcgc gtggacgcag ctattcgccg
      241 gacccgaatc tggaggcggg cttcttctac cgtgccgatc attttgcgtt tgcgcgtatg
      301 ggcgtgccgg cgatcacggt tggtccgggg ctggacatgg tcaacggcgg catcaccgcg
      361 ggcaaggcgc tgcgcgacac atatttcgcc aattgctatc accagccctg cgacatttgg
      421 actccgcaat gggatgccag cggccatgcc gccgatacca cgctggtcta cgacgtgggc
      481 gtggcgctgg ccaacggccg gcagtggccg agctggcagg atggctcgga gttcaaggcg
      541 atccgtgcca agagcgatgc ggcgcgcaaa taagagcggc taacaacacc tagcgagcag
      601 cgctcaggtg ggcgcggacg tcgcgctcag aaccggggtg tgcgcgtggt acatgcggat
      661 tccgagcacc ggccgcgccc gcctggcggt gagcgcagtc gttttgttag ccgctctaag
      721 tgtgcagggt gtgcgtgggc agcgtgcccc cgatcaaggg gccaagacca gctagcaaca
      781 cggctgcgct gattgccagg cgggcgtgcg gtacgtgcca cgcgtccact gcgaatcctg
      841 cgtgctgtcc acgcgcatcg gtgactgctc gctacgccaa gcggacgcag tcggtgctcg
      901 gtgtggcctt cgctcacgcg tccactgccg accctgtgca ctgtccacgc gcattggacg
      961 gttgctcgcg acgttgtgtt cgtcgctctc agtgcgactg ctggtgttgt ggtcaacgct
     1021 ctcgcattga acgcctacgt ataggcgtgc cctacgactt gccgatgttt gcgttacgtg
     1081 ccgctggcgg cacgcttgtt ctgggcgacg ctgccgcacg gataacgctt ggccagtgcc
     1141 tggacgatca ggtcaggcgc ggcttgcgct tggcgcgcgt cgggcagcgc gccgatgtcg
     1201 gcgatgatcg cctgcaggtc cggcatgcct gcctttcctg ccggcatgca ccactggctg
     1261 cagtagctgg cgctggcaac gcccagcaga taggcgccag cgcggttggc cgacagcatg
     1321 accttgagtt cggcttgctc tggcgcggtg atttccggcg ccagcgatcc gtccagtccc
     1381 gcgtcgatca gcttgctccc gctgagctcc caaggctcgg gggtgcgtgc tgcggcggtg
     1441 gtggacagtg cgctcagggc ggccagggcc aaccagaaaa gacgacgctg catatgcgct
     1501 ctcggatgcg ggttggcgtg caccatagcg cgatagacgg ctgccggttg tgtgcgacga
     1561 gggcgtgtgc atgtgctcta gaattgaggt ttccgctgta ctgcccggca cgattccgat
     1621 gtcttcctct cacgatgctg ccgcgcctgc gcgcagcggg ttagtcgttc tcgccgtgtt
     1681 gctggtctac gtggtgtggg gctcgaccta tctggcgatc cgcgttgcgc tggaaagtgg
     1741 tgcgcagccg ctgacgatgg tgtccggcac acgtttcatc gtcgccggta gcgtgctcta
     1801 cagcgtgctg cgctggcgca gtgtggctgc gcccacgcgc gcgcaatgga agaacgtggc
     1861 gctgatgggc gcggcattgt tgctgctggg caacggtatg gtggtgtcgg ccgggcgcag
     1921 cgtgtcgtcc gggctggccg ccacggcggt ggcgacggtg ccgtcggtgc attgcgcggg
     1981 cagcatgcca gcggcggcga atggttgggc attgtgatcg gctttttggg cgttgtgtgg
     2041 ttcaatgccg gcacccgttt gaccgcgacg ccgggtgggt tggtgttgct gctgatcgca
     2101 ccgatcggct gggcgttcgg ctcggtgtgg tcgtgcggac gcgatctgcc gtcgccgttc
     2161 atgaccgccg ctggacagat gctgtgcggt ggcgtgctgc tggtcagcac cggcttgctg
     2221 atcggcgagc gcccacaggc atggccgagc ccgcaaggcg tgttggccgt ggcataccga
     2281 tgggtgttcg gcgcgatcgt ggcgttcacc gcttacgtgg ggttgctgca tcatgtgcgt
     2341 ccggccttgg ccggcagcta cgcctacccg gtgattgcgg tgagcctggg cgcctggctg
     2401 ggccaggagc gcttccgcgc gcaggacatc gctgcgatgg cggtgatcct ggcgggcgtg
     2461 ttggtagtca tcttcgccaa ggcgcggcga tgagcacggt ctcgccacag gaggcgcggc
     2521 gcgggctact gatcaccgcg tccaccttcg tgctgtgggg gctggtgccg ctgtattggc
     2581 atctgctcaa ggcggtgccg tcgctgcaga tcattgccca ccgcatcgtg tggagcacgg
     2641 tgctggtggt ggtgtggctg ctggcgagct tgggcctgcg ctggtggcgc agcattgccg
     2701 cgcagccgcg tgcattgtgg atgctggccg gcagcagcgt ggcgatcgcg ttcaactggg
     2761 gcctgtacat ctgggcgatc aacgccgggc atgtcatcga ggccagcctg gggtacttca
     2821 tcaatccact gctgagcgtc ttgctgggcg tgctggtgtt gaaagagcgc ctgcgtcgca
     2881 tccagtgggt ggcggtggtg tgcgcggcag tgggcgtgct gtggctgacc atcgttgccg
     2941 gtgcgccgcc gtggattgcg ctggggctgg cggtgtcgtt cggtatttac gggctgctgc
     3001 gcaaattggt ggcagtggat ccggtggccg ggctgggcgt ggaaagcgtg tatctgttcg
     3061 tgccggcgtt gctgctggcg gcctggggcg agcagggcca cggcggcgcg ttcctgagcg
     3121 gctggagcct gcgcaccgat gcgatgctga tcttcggtgg tgtggtgacg gcgctgccgt
     3181 tgatcggctt cgcttacggc gtgcggcgca ttccgctgtc gttggtgggc atcttgcaat
     3241 acatcgcgcc gagcctgcag ctgctgctgg gcgtgtggtt cttccacgag ccgttcgacc
     3301 aagggcgcgc gatgggcttt gccgcgatct gggtcggctt gctgttgttc gttggagaca
     3361 gcgtactgcg ttcgcgtcag ccggtggcgg cgcgctgagt cagcgccacg ctgcatgcga
     3421 tgcgtgtggc gtggagcagc gcgaaggctg cgcgtcagcg tgccgcgatt gccgtgctca
     3481 actctgcggc actgccaggg ggctggcgac ggccagcgtg gaagcgggca gcgtttgcgg
     3541 cgcagggcaa tggctggggt cttcttgcac ctgcgccagc cattgatcga tcggcccgcc
     3601 gagcaggtca agccgcagcg gcagactcaa atggttttcg ccagcgagct cgacgtaatg
     3661 cgcacgcgca ctggccaagg cgagtgcgcg gccatgggtt actggaatgt gctgatcggc
     3721 atcgccatgc aacagcagca cgcagctgcg cgtgtcggcc agagcgtgtg cgacatcgac
     3781 atggtccaga tccaacttga gctgggtatc ggccgctgca atcaccgcgt cgatattttg
     3841 gtcggcatag cgccagcgcg catacgcggc caccgcccgc ccgcgccatc cgtgcggttg
     3901 gctggagagc atgtgcggca ccatgtcgcg aatgccgcgc ccggcattgg cgaaggattc
     3961 catcgccacc acgccggtca cgcgtgggcc gagtttgtcg gcagtgaaca gcgcggtggc
     4021 cgcgccgtag gaaataccga acagatacag cggcccgcgg atttcgccgc gtggctgcag
     4081 tgcatcgatc acatcgatga cgtcatcgga ttcgcgcgtg ccgtagccgg acggcccgcc
     4141 gccggaatgg ccgtggttac gcaggtcgat ggtgaccacg cgatagccgg cctgcgcgag
     4201 ctgcagcgac cagggcagca gcgaatcgcc atccatcatc caaccatgca gcaccaccac
     4261 cgtgccgcgt ggtgtcggcg gcacagcggt cggaaccttg aaactgaaat ccacatccag
     4321 cgcatgcgcc gggtcgttgc gctgacccat gtagcggtac tgcatggcgt actggccggg
     4381 gtcgatcgca cgccagaaga tcggcacgcc atcgcgcgtc agcacatgcc cgctgcggtt
     4441 gggcaccgtg gcgatggtgg cggcgatgcg ttcttcgtcc agcagcggcg aggtgccacc
     4501 gggcgcaacc aggcgctcgc tgagcgaggt cgaaggagag gaacagccgg ccagccacag
     4561 gcaggcgcag accagcagaa gcaggcgcgt catcgcgatt gatcgatgga acaaacggcc
     4621 gagcagacta cggcctgccc ggcccgcgca tctaccgcat tgcggtgaca gaacgatgac
     4681 agcctgccct gtgttcagct gcggcagcca gatgcgctgc cgcagctgtc accactcccg
     4741 actcccgaat cccggcgggc caatggcccg cctacacctc gcgcacggtc gtggcgatca
     4801 gcaaacgcgc tgcacgcacg cgcacgccac gccgacggcg tttgcggcgg cgtttgcgta
     4861 gatgcatgaa taaccgacca tcgcgcttct ggtcggcgtc gatgtgccga tagatccctg
     4921 cgtgactggc caagccggtg cggccggcaa tctgttcggg actgacgtcc tccctcagca
     4981 gaacctcgat ctggcggatg cgctcggcgt cgatgcgtgg acgccggctg gcctgcgtgc
     5041 gccgatgggc gctgatgcgc tgcgcgtgat cgggccgata ctgcacagcg tgctggttgc
     5101 gacgcagttt gcggctgatc gtgctgggcg cacgtcagag ttgaagccgc ctgtagatag
     5161 gcggctctaa cgcactgttg ctgacggact ctgccaatga gcgagccctg ctgtccaggg
     5221 caaggcaaag ggctcgctca gtgcaagctg ggtccgtgct ccacctgcgt gatcaaaggc
     5281 tcatgtgaaa gagtcaccgc tccccaagcg ccatgctgga aaacacgccg tcgcggcgca
     5341 cccaggcatg gaacagggct gcgctcagat gccccagcac ggtggcgaac aacagatacg
     5401 ccagccagcc atgcgcgctg cgcagccagg catacagcgc agggtcgtgc ggtgcgatcg
     5461 ccggcaggtt cgcgcccggc cacagcacga tcgggtagcc gccggccgac aacatcgccc
     5521 agccgatcaa tggcatgccc agcatcaatg catacagcag ccaatgcgag gcaatcgcgg
     5581 cggccttctg ccacaccggc agatcggccg gcagcggcgg tgggcgatgg cgcaagcggt
     5641 tgatcaagcg cagtactgcc aggatcaaaa tcgcgatgcc cagcgggcga tgcagatcga
     5701 tcaaccacgg ccgttgcgtt accgaggcca ccatgcccac accgacgaac agcatggtca
     5761 ggatcatcgc ggccatcagc caatgcaata cgcgcgcagg cagattgaag tgggtgcgtc
     5821 tgctcattgg cgtgctccct ggccggtggc ggcgctgcct tggccgtcag cgatctcgcg
     5881 ctcgcggcga ttgaacgatt gcgaatacac cgacgagcgt gccgccagaa tcgggtcatt
     5941 cgatgcggca aggcccttgg gcaagatcaa cgggtcgtaa ttgagatcgc ggcacgggcc
     6001 ggtggcctgc ggctgcgcac gctcgatcga gagcgtcccg gccacgatct gcttgcggct
     6061 gtccggccac ggctgcgacg ggtcgtccac cgcatcgccg ggctcggcga tggtcagcac
     6121 catgtcccaa cgcagcggcc cctgcgtcag ccgcgcatcc agatcggtgg cgagaaaatc
     6181 gccatcggcc tgcttgcgtt gttcggcgct caattccttg aacggcgtct gcgggcgcat
     6241 cgaccagcgg atgtagcgtt cgcgtccatc gccggcaatc gcgcggaacg cgttgacgcc
     6301 gttgtactgc gtgttggccc agctgtccga ccacggcgcg gtcttggccc actgctggaa
     6361 ctttgctgcc tccggatatt gcttgccgaa cgccgccagt ttttccgggt ccggcttgcc
     6421 ggtggccggg tctggcttgg aggccacatt gagtgcctga aagccggccg gcgtggcgac
     6481 cacgaagaac ggaaaactgt tcatcgccgt gcgccattgc tgcccatcgt cgctgcgcaa
     6541 cagcagcgcc atgctgcgta cgcgcgcctg cccgtcgggc ccgtgcgggt cgccgccgcc
     6601 gatcgacatg cgtcccagca ccggcgtgct gggctggctg aagatgcgtg ccgacgacag
     6661 ccaggtggcc ttgccgctgg actggaagtg cccgctcacg cagacaccct tggtatgcgc
     6721 acggcggaag cccggatgcg gcggcccgct ggattcgatg gtgtcggtca tgcgtgcggc
     6781 agtgagccgg tcgctgccga tccagccggc cgtccaggca aacgccagcg caacgccgcc
     6841 ggcaatcgcg gcaatcccca acaacggcag cacggggctg cgcgcacgcg ggggcgaggg
     6901 aggtggcaac gtcatggctg gctcctgtgg tcgatgctgt gagtggtcga tgcagtgaga
     6961 cgacgtgtgc gccgagttat tcccttgatc gccaataata gtgtggcacg cgcacgaatg
     7021 gtgggaatca tccgcgcttc agtgcgtcca ctgcgtgatg ccaccaccaa aacctgccaa
     7081 tggatgctct ggacgatgac caactgcgcg ccatgctgcc ggcgctgcgc cgcttcgcgc
     7141 gctcgctgag tggcgacccc gccagcgccg acgatctggt gcaagccaca ctcgagcgtg
     7201 cgctgcggcg gtggcgcaca cggcataccg ccgacgccct gcagccgtgg ttgttcgcca
     7261 ttttgtacct gcagtttctg gatgggcagc gccgtgtcgc gcgctggcag cgggtggtgg
     7321 gtctgttcgc cccacaacag cccagccaat ccgcatccgc cgaacaggtg cacgacggtc
     7381 gcgccatgtt ggcccgtctg gcgttgttgc cacccgagca gcgcgccttg ttgctcttgg
     7441 tcagcgtgga gggtttcagt gatcgccagg tggcagacac gctcggcatc ccgattagca
     7501 cggtgatctc gcgcctgtcg cgtgcgcgcg aacgcttgcg cgcggtcaac gaaggtcacg
     7561 tgaaccacgc acctgcattg aggatcctga aatgaccatc gcaccgcccg acgaacacgc
     7621 gttgcacgcc tatgtcgatg gccgccttgc cccgcagcaa cacgcagcag tggcggcctg
     7681 gttgcaggcg catcccgcgc cggccgcgcg cgtggctggc tggctggaag cgcgatgccg
     7741 aagcgctacg tgccgcgcat gccggccttg caccggagat gggcgccatg cactcacgcc
     7801 tgcggcgatt cgccgtggcc tgcaacaacg ccgtcgcgcc gtgtttgctg tggccgccag
     7861 ttgcgtgctg gcactgggct tgggtaccgg actgggctgg cagctgcatg cgagccgggt
     7921 cgccagccaa cgcgtgccga tggccgctgc cgtcgccgct tatcgcctgt tcgccgatgc
     7981 cggcacgcag cagggcgttg cgttggacgt gcagcgccgt gcggagttgc aaccgtggtt
     8041 gcgcacgtat ttcggcaatg ccggcgtcgt gccggatctg cgcgcgcaag gccatacgct
     8101 gcgcggtggg caattgctgt tcatgctgga aggcgcggcc gcgatgctgg tgtatagcgt
     8161 gccaattgcg cgcattggcc tgtatctgcg tccacgcagc ggaccgatgc cgaccggcga
     8221 gcgccgcgat ggccgtctgt tggcacaata ctgggctgaa ggcgataccg catttgcatt
     8281 gatcggcccg gcgacgcaga cacgcatgcg cacgatcgcg ccattgttgc gtaaccaggg
     8341 atgacccgcg cagcggaagc gctgtgttcg ccgcagcgtg acagcagcgc tggccgcgct
     8401 caacttccgt aacgttgctg cagcatcgcg aacgccgagc gcagggccag tgcttcgccg
     8461 ccggcggggc ggccagggcg gtcgctgtcg ttccaggcgt agacgtccag atgcgcccac
     8521 ggctggccgg gtgccacgaa gcgttccaga tacagcgcgg cggtgacggc gccagccatg
     8581 cgcgagccgg cgtttgccat atcggcgaca tggctgttga gatagcgcag atacggacgc
     8641 catagcggca tgcgccacac cgggtcgcgg gtctgttcgc cggcgttgat ccaggcctgt
     8701 gccagcgcat cgtcgttggc gaatagcgcc ggcaggtcag ggcccagcgc gatccgcgcc
     8761 gcgccggtga gggtggcgaa atccaggatc aggtccgggc gctgctcggt ggcatagctc
     8821 agcgcatcgc acagcaccag gcggccttcg gcatcggtgt tgtccacttc caccgtcaca
     8881 ccggcgcggg tggtgatcac ctcgccaggg cggaacgcat ccgggcccac cgcgttttcc
     8941 actgccgcaa tcagcagcgt caaccgcacc ggcaactgct gcgccatcac cagcccggcc
     9001 agcgccaacg catgcgccgc accgcccatg tccttcttca tgttgcgcat gccatcggcc
     9061 ggcttcagat ccagcccgcc ggtgtcgaag cacacaccct tgccgaccag caccagatgc
     9121 ggatgggccg tgtcgcccca ctgcaactca atcaagcgcg gcgcgcgatg cgacgcgcgc
     9181 cccaccgtat ggatggtggg gaagttctgc gccagcaacg cctcgccgac aatcgcatcg
     9241 acctgagcgc catgcgcttg gccaactgcg cgcgtggcgt cttccaggtg ctgcgggccc
     9301 atgtcttcgg tgggcgtatt gacccagtcg cgcacctgca ggcaggcctc gatcaaggcg
     9361 cgcgtctgtg ccgacggcgt ggccgccagt tcggccggcg cacgcggcac cttgcgataa
     9421 cgcgcgaagc gatacgcgcc caatccccag cccagatgca gcaacgcctg ctcggcatca
     9481 ctcaacgggt tggccagcgt ccagcggctg gccggcggca atgccatcgg cgcatgcgca
     9541 taagcgtagg catcggcacg atcgccaata ccgagaatcg ccccggccag cccgttgtcg
     9601 cccggcaaca gcagtacgct gcccggtgcg gcttcgaaac gctgcgcctg cgcccacgac
     9661 agcacaccgg tgggctgttg tgcgcaccag cgcgtaaagc tctcgcggtc gagtacatac
     9721 agcggcaagg ccgcggcgtt ggaatcgatg aaaccggtga ggtgcgacat gggaatcctc
     9781 gaatgtggcg ccgtgcgccg agcaatgggc tcaggcggga agggtgatgc cggcgtgcgc
     9841 ggggccagga tgcggcggct gcgcgtccag ccaatcggcc agcccggtca tgctgtcgaa
     9901 ttccagatcc ggttgctggg tggggtgcga ccacaccgca ccttcgcggt tgatccagca
     9961 agcgcgcagg cctgcatcca gcgcgcccag cacgtccgtg cgcacgtggt cgcccacatg
    10021 cagcacgtgc gccggagaca cctcaagccg gccgcaggcg gccaggaaga tgctcgggtc
    10081 gggctttgcg ctgccgtgtt cacgcgagcc cagctgaaat gcgaagtgat gcatcagccc
    10141 gatgcgctgc agatcggcat tgccgttact gagcgcggcc accggtacgt gcgcagcgat
    10201 gcgcgccagc gcgtcgagca catccggata gcattccacc tggttgcgtg cggcatagaa
    10261 cacttcgtag gccggctcca gcaacgccag atcgccgccg ctctcgcgca acgccatttc
    10321 cagcgtcaac cgacgcagcg cgctgaggtc gtgatgcagg tgcgggttgt cggcaaagct
    10381 gcgctcacac agcgcgcgca tcgcctccac cggaaagcgc tcggcagtga ccggactgtg
    10441 ctcgcgcatc cagtcgtaca gcatctgatc gatccgcgcc ccgatcggcg caaagggcca
    10501 caacgtatcg tcgaggtcga gggtgatggc gcggatgtgg aagctcattg ccgcatttta
    10561 cggcggtggc tatgaaaagg gggttgcgga gtcgggattg gagagtggca aaagcagtca
    10621 agtggccttc gagccgatcc agtgacgcaa tgcatgcctt tgcggctccc cagtccccgc
    10681 tactcaagca accgcgccca gcgctgcatg acgtccaccc ggctcagcac catcttgatg
    10741 cagaccagca aaggaaccgc cagcagcagg ccgaccatgc cccacaacca gccgaacagc
    10801 atcagcccca ggatcagcat cagcggcgag atcgccatgc ggcggcccag tacgatgggc
    10861 gtgaccacct ggccttcgat ggtgtgcagt gccaggtaca ggattgccgg caacagcgag
    10921 gacaaggtag tgcggaattc cacaaagccc atcagcagca tcagcatcac gccgatcaac
    10981 ggacctacat acggcgcaaa attcaacaac cctaccaccg tgccccacaa gatcgcttcc
    11041 ggcagcggaa tcttcagtac atacaaaatg ccggcaaaca ccagcccgac cagcgtgttg
    11101 atcacgctga tggtgagcac gtagcgcgaa acctcgcgtt cgatgtccag catgatctcg
    11161 gtggtgaaac gttgctgctg gcggttcggc agcaaggcga tcgcatgccg ctgcaggctt
    11221 tcgccataga ccatgaagaa gaacgtcagc agcaccaccg ccaacaccga cgcggcgagc
    11281 ttgggcgtgc ggaccagggc cttgtaaggg tcgtccatct gcgtgcgcac gatctgcacg
    11341 ccgcgctggc cttcgccacc ggcggcgcgt gcaaaatttt ccgccgcctg attggcctgc
    11401 atcaccggct tggtgagatt gcgcacatcg tgggcaatct gctgcatgtg ctgcggtgcc
    11461 tgttgcgccc actcggcagc cgggccggcc agttgcaccg ccagggtcac ggtgcctgcc
    11521 aggcccaggc acaggatgag caaagcgccg agaaaccgcg ggatatacaa cttgcgcaga
    11581 ccgcgcagga tggggttgcc gatcaacgcg aaaaacacgg ccagcatgat cggcagaatg
    11641 atcgtctgcg ccgcccacag cgtgtagcca acggcaagcg tggccagcac caccatcgag
    11701 gcaggtgcgc gcgggcggtg cgctggtgcg ggcggaagcg aatctgccgc ggtggcggca
    11761 tccgatgagt cgacggaaag agacatacgc gccctggcag cagactggcg tgctgccagc
    11821 ggtgcgccat tatcggccca atgcgtcaac agcgcgcaca gaatccatgg gcgcggtgtc
    11881 agtgagcggg tggttgcctg gaggactcgg ccgcgcgcgc actggtgcag ttttcagggg
    11941 tcgggtcggc acgcgatgtg gcgtcgccgg cgacgctggg atcgcagcgc aagcatacct
    12001 ttgcctatgt taacaacgga caggcatgct ggtgtgttga ttgcagaact cggcgggtgc
    12061 ttacccgccg cgtccatgct gtctctattt gctgccggcc gccagccaag cgccagccgg
    12121 tctgtttgcc agcttcgcgc agactgccga acccttgcat atccaggacg ccgcgttggt
    12181 cgctgtcgtt gaagtgttcc atgaagccgc ttgagtgcat gggacatcca tcttctgcac
    12241 tcctgcgttg aaggcgggtg cgcccatcta tgcccgatca gcctggatgc caatggctcc
    12301 gggttgacct ttcgctgtgt acggacaaca aaaaaccccc gatctctcga gggttctttt
    12361 aaatcccagc ataagccctg gaactgaaat tggtgcgccc ggagggattc gaacccccga
    12421 ccaatggctt cggaagccac tactctatcc ggctgagcta cgagcgcctg gccgcgcatt
    12481 atgccagaac agccggcgtg cgcgtgatgg ggctgggcga cacgggacct ggccagccac
    12541 ggcgtcactc cagatgtgat gacaccggcc tctcggccgg ggcattcgcc gggcggcacc
    12601 ggatgcccag gttcaagcgc acagggtcca gacgtgcagc ggcgcggcca tctcaagcgg
    12661 ccgtcgccag atgcaagcct gctcaacgct ccccacctga ccgtcaggtt gagcacgcgc
    12721 ctgagcgcgg tcattgccga gcctgcgggg caatcgcacc gcccgcccca gcccgcctgc
    12781 accaacgcac ggccctggcc gctcgcaacc ttgatcgctg cggccagccg tatcccatcg
    12841 cggaggcagg gcattgccag gattgccgcc cgcacagcgc ccacatgacc acggccgagc
    12901 cgcgctgcta ccctttgccg catgagcaag catgatgtcg aacgactgcc cgcagcgtgc
    12961 gggctgacgt gcccgcagcg actgggccag tactggcagc tggtccgtgg cgaccgcccg
    13021 atcgggagtc tgctgctgct ctggcctacc tggtgggcgt tgtggctggc cgccgatggc
    13081 ctgccgccgc tttggacgct gttcgtgttc accgccgggg tgtggctgac ccgctcggcc
    13141 ggctgcgtga tcaacgatta cgccgaccgc tggctggatc cgcacgtgga gcgcaccaaa
    13201 tcgcgtccgc tggccaccgg cgcggtctcc gggcgcgagg cgctctgggt attcgtggta
    13261 ctgatgttgg tggccttcgc gctggtgttc acgctcaact ggctgaccgt gctgctgagc
    13321 gtgcccggcg tcttcctggc cgccagctac ccctatctca agcgccacac ccacctgccc
    13381 caggtctatc tgggcatggc gttcggctgg ggcatcccga tggccttcgc cgccgtgcaa
    13441 ggcagcgtgc cggttctggg ctggctgctg tacgccgcca acatcctgtg ggcaactgcc
    13501 tacgacacct ggtacgccat ggtcgaccgc gacgacgaca tccgcatggg cagcaaatcc
    13561 accgccatcc tgttcggcag attcgatctg gtcgcgcaag gcatcttgta tgcgctgatg
    13621 ttcgcagtcc tggccttggt cgacctgcgc gctgatcttg gtgcggcgta ctgggccggt
    13681 ctgggcgttg cggccctgct ggtggcctac gaattccgca tcgcccgcca ccgcgagcgc
    13741 ggcccctgct tccgtgcctt cctgcacaac aactgggttg gcctggcgat cttcgttggc
    13801 atcgcggtgg cggggcgtta gattcgggaa tggggatgga gatggagatg gagatggaga
    13861 tggagatgga gatgggaaat tcgtcgattg aagatcagac attgaagtag cgagcaagga
    13921 ttcacaactt gccagcctct actgttcaat tgctcaatct cttttttagc gatccaccca
    13981 cggaagccgg atcgctatcg accacgctgt cctgtcagac agagagcccc tctcctgcgg
    14041 aagagcggaa ggggtgcggg taagggcgaa gcctcacaca gctggcgccg gcaggctaga
    14101 tcacggcacc cgcgcgcaga cccaggcatc cacccgttgc actccagcct ttcgcaatgc
    14161 cttcgcagcg gcgtgcagcg tcgcgccggt ggtcatcacg tcatccacca gcgccacatg
    14221 tgccggcaac gggccgcggg cgacgaaggc gtcgcgcaga ttgcgctgcc gctcgaccgc
    14281 atccagctcg gattgcggcg cggtcgcgcg cacgcggcgc agcaacggca ggcacggcag
    14341 ctgcaatgcg cggccgagcg gcctggccaa ctccagcgcc tggtcgtagc cgcgctggcg
    14401 caggcgctgc cggtgcaggc tcaccggcac caacgcctgc gggcgcggca gctccacgca
    14461 gcgccgggcc atcagctcgc taagcaggcg acccgccgcc agatcttggt ggaatttgaa
    14521 ccgccgcagc agcccgtcca ctggccagcg ataggtgaaa caggcatgca cgcgctgcag
    14581 cggcggtggt tcctgcaggc attgcccgca cagggccacc ccatcggagg cgaacagctg
    14641 agtggcgcag cataaacagg cgtggccgtg atccggcaag gcggcgcgac aggaggggca
    14701 cagatcgccg tcggccgtgc ctgcctctgc gcacaccaga cacaggctcg gcagcaacaa
    14761 ccgaaacacc cgttgcggcc acctgtaaac cgatcgcacc tgattgacgt tgacagcatc
    14821 tcccatgctc accagactgc cttgctttca agccgctgac tgtcaggaaa ctccgatgtc
    14881 tgttgtcgtc cgccatgact gggatcacaa agagctgcag gcgctgttcg atctgccgtt
    14941 tccggagctg ctgcaccgcg ccgccagcgt gcatcgcgcc catttcgatc cggctgaagt
    15001 gcaggtctcc acactgctgt cggtcaagac cggcggttgc ccggaagact gcgcgtattg
    15061 cccgcaggcg cagcgctacg acaccggcgt gaccgcgcag aagctgctgg agaccgaaga
    15121 ggtcgtggcc aaggcgcgtc aggccaaggc ggctggcgcc tcgcgtttct gcatgggcgc
    15181 cgcctggcgc tcgcccaagg agcgcgacat ccccaaggtg gccgcgatga tccgcgaggt
    15241 gaaagccatg ggtctggaaa cctgcgccac gctcggcatg ctcgacgccg gccaggcgcg
    15301 tgcgctcaag gatgccgggc tggactacta caaccacaat ctggacaccg cgccggatta
    15361 ttacgacacc atcattcaca cccgccagta ccaggaccgc ctgaacacgc tggagcatgt
    15421 ccgcgatgtc ggtctgaaga cctgctgcgg cggcatcgtc ggcatgggcg aaacccgcga
    15481 ccaccgcatc ggcctgctgc tggcgctggc cacgctgccg gcgcatccgg attcggtgcc
    15541 gatcaatcag ctggtgcagg tgcccggtac tccactgcac ggcacccagc agctggaccc
    15601 gttcgagttc gtgcgcatga tcgcggttgc gcgcatcgcc atgcccaagt cgatggtgcg
    15661 cctgtccgcc ggccgcgaag caatgagcga cgaactgcag gcgctgtgct tcctggccgg
    15721 tgccaattcg atcttctacg gcgaaaaact gctcaccacc ggcaacccgg ataccgagcg
    15781 cgaccagacg ctgttccagc gcctgggtct gcgcccgatg cagatcaccg tcgatgcggc
    15841 cgagcacgat caccccgcta ccgtgcatgc ggagatcacc cgcagcgcgg cctgcgagca
    15901 taccgcctga gccggcgtcc ggcaccggtc gtcggtgccg gctgggcgcg ctgagcccgg
    15961 cacgctacgc tagcggccct tctctgccgt tgaacgctcc catggctcgc cccgatctgc
    16021 acggacggat ttcgtcgcta cgtaaattgc atgtggccca ggaccgggtg cgggtgcggc
    16081 gacaggtcgg ccgccgcgat ggcgtgcggc tggaaatcga cggccgctgg ctgaccgggt
    16141 tctgctccaa cgactatcta ggcctgtcgc aacagttcga agtgatcgcc gcgctgcagg
    16201 atgccgctgc ccgcgatggc gccggtgcca ccgcctcgca tctgatctgc ggccaccaca
    16261 ccgcgcacga aacgcttgag cgcgaaatcg ccgagtggct gggctatcca tcggcgttgc
    16321 tgttcggcaa cggtttcatc gccaatctgg cggtgcaaca ggcactgctc agcgaagaag
    16381 acgatgtctg cgtgcaggac cggctcaatc acgccagcct gctcgacgcc acacggctgg
    16441 ctggctgccg gctgcgacgc tatccacatc tggatgtgga aggcgcgatg cgtcagctca
    16501 aaggcgcgcc cgagggtgcg gcgatgctgg ccagcgacgc tgttttcagc atggatggcg
    16561 atgtcgcgcc gctgcgcgcg ttgagcctgg tggcccgcat gcaggacgcc ctgttttatg
    16621 tggacgacgc gcacggtgtt ggcgtgctcg gcccccaggg tcgcggctgc gtggccgatg
    16681 ccgggctggg cgtggccgaa gtgccgttgc agttggtgac cctgggcaaa gcgctcggtg
    16741 gctacggcgc ggttgttgtt ggcgacgacg cgctggtgcg ccatctggcc gaaaccgcgc
    16801 gcccgtacat ttacaccact gcattgccac cggcccaagt cgccgccacg ctggcagccg
    16861 tgcgcctggc gcgtcgcgac gattggcggc gtgcgcgcct ggtcgaattg attgctgcgt
    16921 tccgcgatgg cgcgcgcaag catggcttcg aactgatggc gtccgacacg ccgatccagc
    16981 ccttgctgtg cggtgaagaa gcgaccgtca tggcgatgtc ggccgcactg gaacaggcgg
    17041 gtttcatggt cggcgccatt cgtccgccca ccgtgcccga aggcaaggcg cgcttgcgcg
    17101 tgacgctgtc cgcgctgcat acgccgcagc aggtgcaggc gctgatcgac gctatcgtgc
    17161 aggcgcgcga tgtggtgagc cggcagccgc tgcgtgcgtc tgcctgagac aagctgtggc
    17221 ttgtgcatgg cctgcgctga aacaagcgtg ggtcactcaa cgagtgcatt gattgcatga
    17281 cgcatgcgcg tggaaggcga caaccatgtg ctgatctttc gttccgatat gggtcccatg
    17341 cagtgcaccg gcgttgcagc gggcgcgcgc tcgtatccaa tcgcatctgt gcactgacat
    17401 gtccctagcg gcaggaaatg catcgtagct aatgtccaca ggcttaccga cctgtaacag
    17461 accgaccgcc gagctgggcg cccatagttc ggccacgagc ttcgaatttc tgggaaggat
    17521 caccatgagt tgtgacgctt catctacggc catgccagga tgtgcgagga catttacgac
    17581 aatgccaggt cctcaaaagc gttgcgaatc ggagttgaat tcaccgaaca aatgtcgacg
    17641 tctgctgtcc aaccatccat aaagaagaga gacggacgtt tggtatctcg ggcagcgctg
    17701 gaagaaatgc gcctgatggc gttgcaacgg atgggcgaag gcgaatcgcc ggccgaagtg
    17761 gcctcgtcgt tcgggttgca tcgcggctgg gcgtacaaag tgctggcgcg agcacaggag
    17821 ggcggcgctg gcgcattgat gacgcgtaag ggcagcggtc gtccgcggac gttgacgccg
    17881 gcgcaggagc gccaggtgtt cggctgggtt aatggcaaga accctggcca gcatggcttc
    17941 gacttcggtt tgtggacgcg gcaggtcgtg cgtgaactaa tcgagaagaa gtttgccgca
    18001 cggttgagtc tggccagcgt cgggacgttg ctggcgcggc tggggctgag gccacagaag
    18061 ccgctgcaac acgcctatca gcgcgatcca ctggcggtag cgcagtggga ggagcagacg
    18121 tccccggcga tcgtgaagca cgccaagcgg gaaaaggccg agattgactt ctgggacgcg
    18181 tctggcttcc gtgccgatgt ggtgcaagga cggacgtggg ccgtcaaggg cgtcacgccg
    18241 gttgtcgcgg tgccggggca gcgccagagc atcagtgcgg cctcggcggt gaacagcaag
    18301 ggcgggttct ggttcgccgt gtacagcggc ggcttgaacg gtgaattgtt cgtggacctg
    18361 ctcaagcgaa tgatgaaagg ccgtcgccgt ccaatccatc tggtgcttga tggtttgccc
    18421 gctcacaaga cccgtggcgt acgcgatgac gtggacagcc tgaagggcag gctgacgctg
    18481 catttcctgc cgggtgacgc gccggacttg aatcccgacg agattggtat ggagctacac
    18541 caagcgcaca ggcgtggcgc gcagcccgct gagcagtggc gagaagctgg ccgatcgggt
    18601 gcatgatcag ttgtccgaca ttgcagctcg accagaattg gtgcgctcgt tcttcaggta
    18661 tccaagtgtc gcctatattt ctgacttatg agtaatggtg gcgatggtgc acaaccgcaa
    18721 acccccagca cgtcgtgatg tgcgttcgct gtcgcaggag gtcagcggta tcagccttga
    18781 gcagatcgct ggcacctggc cggcgtgact gattagtatg gtcttctttt tgtttccgct
    18841 gccgcatgcg cggctccatc gagatttcca tgagcacatc cattccacaa cgtcgtgcac
    18901 tcgtcaccgg cggtagcggc gatcttggcg gtgcgatctg cggtcacctg gcagcccagg
    18961 gccggcatgt gatcgtgcat gccaatcgca atctggtgcg tgcgcgagag gtggttgctg
    19021 cgatcgtggc caatggcggc agcgcacagg cggtggcctt cgatgtggcc gatgcgcagg
    19081 ccagtttggc ggctgtggag gcgttgcttg aagttggccc gatccagatc gtggtcaaca
    19141 acgcgggcat ccacgacgac gcgccaatgg ccggcatgaa tgtggagcag tggcaccgcg
    19201 tcatcgatgt gtcgctgcac ggtttcttcc acgtcaccca gccgttgctg ctgccgatgg
    19261 cgcgcacgcg ttggggccgc atcgtcagcg tttcgtctgt ggcggccgtg ttgggcaatc
    19321 gcggccagac caactacgcc gccgccaagg cggcgttgca cggtgccagc aagtcgctgt
    19381 cgcgcgaaat ggccagccgc ggtatcgcag tgaatgtcgt tgcaccgggc gtgatcgcaa
    19441 gcgacatggt tggcgatagt tttgcgccgg aggtgatcaa gcaattggtg ccggccggcc
    19501 gcgtcggcaa gcccgatgaa gtggctgcgc tggtcgcctt tctgtgctcg gaagcggctg
    19561 gctacatcaa tggccaggtg attggcgtca atggtgggat gggctgaggg ccgcagccga
    19621 atcgtgtggc gtgttcgctg aaaaggtggc gagccaatga cctgcgacag accagaacgc
    19681 gctgcagcct tggactgcag cgctaggcaa ttaaccgccg gtctcgtcga tcttcatggt
    19741 cagctcgcgt tcgcgtgagc cacgtgcagc ggtgcagtgc accgacgccg tattgccgtt
    19801 gacacgtaga cggccgtcca catacaggcc gtttccgcgg tcgtggtagg acgccgtcca
    19861 gttagagatg ctggcgcctt gcgccagata atggttctcc gcggcgcgct gacacacggg
    19921 aaccaggtcg ctaccgttca tgagcaatgg ttcgtgggtg tactgcacga tatcttgtgc
    19981 ggcagcgttg ctcgcggcga gagataacgt cgcgacagca gccaatgcgt gcaatgtccg
    20041 gtacaacggt cacctcgttt gattaggcat cagtgcctgg atgcccggca gatttttctc
    20101 aacgcgtggt gtcgctatct gcgcgctaga tcagctcacg ccgcgtcggc gtaccaaggg
    20161 gcagtaagaa tcgcctcgcc gttggcatcg gcagtcaatg catccagacc gtggtccggc
    20221 aggtccgggt agcgttgacg tgtctggtgc aggatctcgc gggccagcac cgccatctgc
    20281 gcgacgttgc cgtggatgcg cgcgacaaat gcgtcgtcct cgagcgtgtc gttcaaggcg
    20341 ccgttgaggt cgttgaacca gccgatcagg tattggtcca gcagccgtcc gctgccggtg
    20401 gcgatggcct gtgcggtatt gcgcacgccc cagtcgtgca gcacctgctg catcgccagg
    20461 ttcatatcgc gtgcgaacaa aaagtcgttc ttcatccgcg acaacaaact gagattggcg
    20521 atgcgcccgc tgcagaacag cggtgccagc agcgaccagt agtaggtgta atcccagatc
    20581 accttgaccg gcatgacctg ctcgtcgccg aacagcgcgt actgatcctg atacagcgtc
    20641 agcgtgtttt cgtagaacga gaaatacagc tgctggtaca gctccacata cgggctgagc
    20701 gatttgccgg cacggtcgcg gccgatcagt tcgcagatgt aggtgttgga gatggcgatg
    20761 aagtcgctgc cgggcgaata gaacgggtcc aggaacacgc ccgcttcgcc ggtcagtgcc
    20821 cagcgctgcg gcgagaacac ctgcttgcag ccatacgaga agttgcgcag gaacagaaag
    20881 tcctgcagcc ggtagtcggc ctggtcgagc gtggcggcaa cctgcggctg atgcgtgcgc
    20941 agccaggtca tcgccttctc gtgggtgttc atgccttcca gcggatgcat gtctgcatcg
    21001 cagacgatgc ccaacgaatg cgcccccgaa gacagcggaa tcagccagaa ccagtagccc
    21061 ggcccgcaca tgtgattggt cgaacgccac cggtctggtg gggtgcagcg ctgcaaccag
    21121 ttgctgtcct gcgaccagcc gttggggtcg atcaggcctt ccacacgcca ccacaccgca
    21181 ttggcattgt ggtcgttgtc ctgcgtcagg ccgagcttgc gcttgagcag gccggcgcgg
    21241 ccgctggcat cgaccaccca gcgggcgctc agcgtgccgg gcgtgccatc gcgttcgaag
    21301 cgcactgcat ggtcggtgtc gtcttcagac aattcaacgc ttttgacgct gcaactgtcg
    21361 acaaaggcga tgccctgcgc gcgcgcgcgc gcgccgagaa aattctcgaa acggccgcgg
    21421 tcgatctgcc aggacggcgt gggcaggatc ttgctcacgc ccagttcggt gcaacggtcg
    21481 atgtcgtggc gctggtcgga aaagaagaag cggaagccga atttgcgaat ctgctcggtc
    21541 tccagatgct cgcgcaggcc gagtacgtcg gcaaaataat gcgcgccgat ttcaaccgtg
    21601 gattcgccga ccttgaacgc ggcctcgcgg accggatgcg cgcgccgttc cagcactgtg
    21661 atcgccagtg cgggatcgcg ttgcttcaac tgcaacgcca ggctcaggcc ggccaggcca
    21721 cccccggtga tcacgacatc ggcacgctgt gtattcatgg ggactggttg ctcctgatga
    21781 tggcgggcac agtagcaaat tcgccgtcgg catcgtcaac gatcaccggg ttggcgcgca
    21841 cgcggcgata ttcgcgccac acatggccgt acgcccagac ctgtttgacc acgtgcgagg
    21901 tgatatgcca cagatcgcgc accagccgga aatggctctt gcgaaacgtg cccggcgacg
    21961 taccggcgta gcgggtttcg atcggcaccg caaccacgcg cgcgccggcc tggcgtgcgg
    22021 ccgagatcag cagctgcgct tcgaacacga agccttcgcc gggcacgtcg ggcagggtga
    22081 acaccgaagc cggatacagc cgctggccgc tctggctgtc gaccaagcgg aagccgcagc
    22141 cccaggcaat gccccagtcg ccgaaatcgt tgccgatgcg gcgaatggtg ggttgggtgg
    22201 cgcgcttgcg catgcgcgcc ccgatgatca cgcagcccgg gtgacggttg gcggcagcca
    22261 gcaggcgcgg gaaatcggac gccttgtgct ggccgtcgcc gtccatggtc atcaccgcgc
    22321 gcatgccaag gcgctgcgcc tcggcaaaac cactgcgcag tgcggcgccc ttgcccatgc
    22381 gctgcgggtg acggatcagc gtgaccggca tgccggcgat gcactcggcg gtgccgtcgt
    22441 cggagccgtc gtcgatcacg atgacgtgcg cgcagtaggt cagcgcgtcg gtgaccactt
    22501 cgcggatgcg cagggcctcg ttcaaggccg gcaccagaat ggcggtgtcg tcgcggctca
    22561 gcggctgccg gctcatcgct ggatctccac gcgcaatacc ctgcccgggg ctgcatacag
    22621 cgccacgctg tcgccactgc cggccagcag gtcgaacagc ggcagcatcg gcgccatcgc
    22681 attgccggca atgtggcgcg acagcgcgcc atcgccggga gagggcgtgc cgtcttccaa
    22741 ctgcgcgtgc agctgcggcc tgccggactg gccgggggcg cccagcacca gcgcgctacc
    22801 gagcaggccc tggctgggcg cgacccggcc cagcggcccg accgagcggg cgtcgtagct
    22861 ggccagcagc acggcctccg cgccggcagc gcgctgcaca agcgcttcca gcaggccctg
    22921 cgcgaagctg cccaggctgg cgctcatcgc ggtggccggg gtcatcgccc cggcaccgat
    22981 ggtccaatag ccagccgcgg cgttatgcac cgagttatgg aacttggtcg gcgagatcgc
    23041 caacgggtcg ctggccagcg tggtgcacat gtagtcggag atcgccaggt cgccgtacgt
    23101 ggaggtaaag atcgacggca ggctggccgg gtcgcggccg gcggcggtgc aggccgccag
    23161 cgcggcttcc agcgacaccg caacggtgtc cggcgcacgg cggcgttcgt tggccgccag
    23221 caattgcggc gccgggcggg tgggggtttc ctgcagcgcg ccgccgcgca cgaatgcgct
    23281 ggcggcttcc cagttgggta gcccttgggt ccagaaaccg atgccttcga tggtcgcggt
    23341 cagcatcagc gcgcccgccc gaacagcagc gaacagttgt tgccgccaaa gccgaaagag
    23401 ttgttcatgg cgtagtcgat ccgggcatgg gcgttgtcga agcggatctg cgggccgcag
    23461 gccgggtcgg gcacctcgct gttgagcgtg ccgggcagca cgtcgtcgcg cagcgcgagc
    23521 agggcgatca ccgattcgac gatgcctgcc gcgccgaggg tgtggccggt ccaggccttg
    23581 gtcgaactgg catgcaagct gccggggaag attgcggcga cggcagcagc ttccacgctg
    23641 tcgttggccg gcgtggcggt accgtgcaga ttcagatagc ccaccgcacc cggctccaga
    23701 ccgccgcgct cgagcgcacc gcgcatcgcc aactgcgcgc ccaaaccttg cggatgcggc
    23761 gccgacatat ggtgcgcatc gctggattcg ccgtagccgc acagccacag cgccgcatcc
    23821 ggtgcggcgg ccgggcgttc tagcagcgca aagccgcccg cctcgcccag gctcaggccg
    23881 acccggcgcg catcgaatgg ctggcacatc tccggtgcca ccacctgcag cgcgttgaag
    23941 ccgaacagca cgctgccgca caacgtatcc acgccgccga ccagcgcggc gtcgatgacc
    24001 ctggcatcca tcagccgcgc cgcctgggcg aacaccttgg cgctggacga acacgccgtg
    24061 gccacggtga cacacgggcc tcgcaagccg gtggcgtgct gtacgaagtc gcccagcgaa
    24121 tgcggggtgt gcacgatcgg gcgattcaga tcctcgggga aacgcgcgcc gtcggcgtcg
    24181 tcgaccagcc gcgtatacgc ttcttcgctg gcaccgatgc tggaggtgga ggtgccgatg
    24241 atcaccgcca cccgctcggc gccgtagcgc tgtgcggcgg cctgcacggc ctgcgccatg
    24301 ccgtcctgct gcagagcaag ccaggccagg cggttgttgc ggcagtccca gtcttgcagg
    24361 gcatcgggca gcacgacgtc ttcaacgcca tcgacgcggc caacccagca gggcagcagc
    24421 ggttgcggac cgaaatcatt gcgccgcagg ccgctacggc gggccgttaa cgcggcggcc
    24481 tgggtggcaa gcccggcgcc gagcgcagtg gtggaagtga acgcggtgac ggcaaccggg
    24541 gccatctggg acgaatgctg cacttggctc acgatggtct ggctggcaaa aagtgtggtc
    24601 agtatatcga tggcgtgcgc ccgccccgtg gacagcgcaa ctgaacgtga cagtcatgtc
    24661 gctgacgcgg ctgggattct tgcgcaggcc gcgctttcgc catcgccgca attgcgacac
    24721 aatcgacgcg acacatctct ctttcgagcg cgaccacgcg cgcatgcacg cctacgtcta
    24781 taaaagccaa cgcaagcagg acaccttcgt ctatctcgcc acgcgtgacg atttctccgg
    24841 tcttcctgcc gaagtgcagg cgcagctggc gccgttttcg ttcgtgctgg aggtggcgtt
    24901 gacgcccgag cgacggctgg cgcaggccga cgtggcaacg gtgcgcgagg cgctgggcaa
    24961 gcacggtttc tatctgcaat tgccgaaaac acgcgtgctc gcaggcgagt gcgactatga
    25021 ctgagcctgc gcgcggcgca cggatgcgcg ccgcagcgct ggccggtgcg gctggcgtgg
    25081 tgttgtgcct gctcagtggc gttggcggtg tggttgctgc gctgagcctg tggctggcgc
    25141 agccggcctt ggcgctggcg gtgtcgtggg cacgtggcac gcgcacagtg ccgagccagc
    25201 cgcgcgccat cgcgcaaacg ctgccgccgt tgttggcgat ctggggcgtg ggcctgttgg
    25261 cgctggctgc actgatcagc tggccactga ccgccttgcg cgacagcggc agcctggccg
    25321 ccgcgctggc cttgagtgtg gcagtcagcg ccgccctgct cgggttgtgg cggacctggc
    25381 cgttgtgggg cgaggtggaa cgcgacggtg gtgcgctggc gccgcgctgg caggcgctgg
    25441 ccacacagga attgcatgcc tggcgcggcc tgctggcagc cgtactggtg ctggcgatgt
    25501 gcaccctggc cgtggtgctg gcctggccgg gctggttgtc cgggggcctg cgctggggac
    25561 tggcggttgc cgccgctgtg ctgctgccgg cggcccacct gctgctgcaa cgcagcgccg
    25621 ctcccatgcg cagcgctgtg ccgccggcac gccgtgccgc cgatttcttc tccgaagccg
    25681 cagccgaacc gtgcccgctg gagccggtgg cgcagcatca gctggtgccc gaactgtttg
    25741 aagccgcgcg cagtggccgg gtggaccgcg cgctgcaatt gcttgaggcc ggtgccgacc
    25801 cgcaggcgtt gccgctgccg gaatggcgtg accaacgcag cctgccggcg ctggcggcgg
    25861 tgttgccgga tctgcgcctg ctacgcgagt tgatcgtgcg ccgcgtcgac gtcaaccaac
    25921 cgcaccgcgg catgaccccg ttgctggctg ccacccgcga cagctggcac ggtcgcccgg
    25981 acgcggtgat gaccttgctg gccaacggtg ccgacccgcg ctctagcgac aacgacggca
    26041 ataccccgct gcatcacgcc gtgcgcagtt ccgacccggg cgtggccgcg ctgttgcgcg
    26101 atgccgctgc cgaactggac gcgctcaata atgaaggtca ctcgccgctg gcgatggcct
    26161 gccaggtcgg caactggcgg ctggccaaat tcctgctgga acgcggcgcg cattccgaac
    26221 ccgagggcgg cgccccggtg ctgctggccg cagccgctac cgaagaagac gatccggccg
    26281 gcgtgcaatt gctgctcaag cacaaggcgc gcgtggatgg ccgcgaccgc cagcgtcgca
    26341 gcgccctgca cgaagccgca ctggccggcc acggcgacat cgtcgagacg ctgttgtcgg
    26401 cgggagccaa tctggaagcg cgcgatctgc tcggtcgcac gccgtggctg gatgccgcgc
    26461 ggcaggcgcg cagcgcggtg ctcgaacgcc tggtcgcgcg caaggccgat gtgctggcca
    26521 tcgatggcga cggccgcaac gcgttgatgc tggcctgcgc cgccgacaac gtctcgccgg
    26581 cgttgatccg ccgtctgctg gatctgcagg tgcctgccga tagcgtcgat gcgcatggtc
    26641 gtcgcgcggt ggatgtggcc gccgaagccg gacgttgggc gatcgtgcaa ctgctcgatc
    26701 ccagttaccc gttgcccgcc gtggtcagcg acgcgcaggg cgatgcgcct ggcgttgccg
    26761 tgctgcccga tcgcccgccg ctggtgctgc tgcgcgaagg gctgcagttc gggcagcgcg
    26821 acggtctggt cgcgctggcg cggctgtgcg ccccggagga acttggcggc ctgctacacg
    26881 acgcgcatct ggccttgaac gccgaggcgg tcgactggct gctccgccac ggcgccgatg
    26941 ccgaagtgcg cgacgcctgc ggcgatgtgc cgatgttcgc gctgctcgcg cgcggcgtgg
    27001 aggcggtgcc ggccctgcag gcgttgctgc ggcatggcgt ctcgccagcg ggtgccggtg
    27061 gtctgacccg gttgctgagc gcctgcgtgc agcacgacgc ggcatcgcgc gggttggaac
    27121 agttcgcgct cgagttgctc gaacgtggtg ccgacccgtt cgctgcgtcg gctgccgacg
    27181 atccgccgtt gtcgctggcg gtgcggctgg gttggctgcg cttgcagcag tggttgctgg
    27241 aacatggcgt ggaccgcgaa gcgcgcgaca gccacggcat gacggcgctg catctggcca
    27301 ccgcgctggg ccgcgacgcc tcgctgaaat tgctggtcaa acacggcgcc tcgccggaag
    27361 cgcgcgctgc cgatgggcag accccgttgg gcgtggcgct gtcgatcggc cgccgcgatc
    27421 tggccggctg gctggattgg cgcatctggt cgctgccgcg ccgcacgctg cgcgaagcgg
    27481 atgtgccggc tgccgcaatg accggcgata ccgatgcggt gcgtcgcctg atcgacctcg
    27541 gtctgccggt cgacgccctc gacgcgcaag gctgcaccgc actgctgcgt gcggccggtg
    27601 gcggccacct tggcgtggtg acgcatctgc tcggccgcgg cgccgatccg cagcgtgccg
    27661 ccaacagcgg cgccacgcca ttgtcggcgg cggtgagcat gcgccagacc gagatcgtgg
    27721 ctgcgttgct gcaggccggc gcgcagattg aacaccgcct gcccggcggc gtgaccgtat
    27781 tgatgctggc ctgcgcgctg ggcctgccgg acatcgtggc gcgcctgctc accgccgcag
    27841 ccgacgtgca cgccaccgac gagcaagggt tggcgccgct gcattgcgcc gcgttgtacg
    27901 gcttcagcgc gcgcgacaag aatcgcctgc tggccttgct ggacaccttg ctgctggccg
    27961 gcgccgaccc ggaacacctg gccggtggcc gggtcagccc cttgctgctg ttgctgggcg
    28021 cacgtgccga accgggcacc gcctgcgacg agcaggtggt gttggccggg gtcgaacgtc
    28081 tgctcgacga agatgtctcg ttggacgtgg ccgaccaacg cggcttcggc ccgctgcatc
    28141 tggccgcact gcacggcctc ccgctgctgg tgcagcgctt gctgcgggcc ggcgccgatg
    28201 ccgaccgccg cgatgcgctc aaccgcaccc cgcgcgagat cgccatcatg cgcggcttca
    28261 tcgatgtggc cggccagttc gaacccgcct tgccgggtgt gtcctcgatg gcgcgcttcc
    28321 tgcgcgaagg ccgctgagcc agcgcggcgg gcaaccgctg cgggtgttgt tcgtgtgcag
    28381 ccgcaaccgg ctgcgcagcc ccactgccga gcgcgtgttc gccgactggc ccggcgtgca
    28441 ggcgcaatcg gcgggagtgg ccgcagacgc cgacgtgcag gtcaccccgg aattgctgca
    28501 agaggcgcag gtggtgctgg tgatggaacg ccgtcatctg caactgctgc gtcaacgctt
    28561 cgctgcgcac ctgcgccatt gccgggtgat ctgtctgcag attcccgacg actacgcgta
    28621 catggatccg gcactgatac ggcgcctgca acacacggtg ccaccgctgc ttggtttgcc
    28681 ggcgcagtcg tgacctgatc ccgacacggt gcatgcaaaa ctgcgcgttc tttcgccgga
    28741 aggaagcgcc caacccatga gcgtgcgtat cgaggaccat gccatgctgg gcaactgcca
    28801 cagcgcggcc ctggtcgatc accgcggcac catcgattgg ctgtgtctgc cacgcttcga
    28861 ttccgacgcc gtcttcgcct cgttgttggg cgctgaccaa catgggcaat gggcattgtc
    28921 gccggctgcc gacttccgca ccgagcgcgc ctacgaagac gacagtctgg tgctgtgcac
    28981 gcgcatgatc accgacagcg gcacggtgga actggtcgac ttcatggtgg ccagcgaaaa
    29041 caccgaagtc caccagcacc tggtgcgtct cgtgcgctgc gtacagggca gcgtgccgat
    29101 gcacatgcgc ctgaccttcc gcttcaacta cggccgcacg gtgccatggg tcacacgtat
    29161 cgtcgatggc atccgcgcca tcgccggccc cgatcaactg gcactgcgtt cgccgcaaac
    29221 gctgcgcggc caagacatgg gcaccgaagc cgacttcacc ctgcgcgaag gcggaagcac
    29281 ctggtttctg ctcagccacg gcgcctcgca tctggagacg ccgcccctga tcgatgccga
    29341 acaggcattg caacgcacca ccgcgttctg gcatggctgg gcgcgccgct gcaccgatgt
    29401 cgggccgtgg accgagcagg tacgccgctc tttggtcgtt ttgaagggac tgagttatct
    29461 gcccaccggc ggcattgtcg ccgcgcccac tgccgcgttg ccggagcatc tgggcggcac
    29521 gcgtaattgg gattaccgct actgctggct gcgcgattcg gtgttcaccc tgattgcgtt
    29581 gctgcaggcc gggtatcgcg atgaagccgc tgcgtttcgc gattgggtcc accgcaccat
    29641 tgccggttcg ccggatcaat tgcaggcgtt gtacggcatc gccggcgaac gccgcttgca
    29701 ggaatgggaa gcgtcctggt tgcccggtta tgaagattcc ggcccggtac gcatcggtaa
    29761 tggcgcggtg gatcagtttc agctcgatgt ctatggggag ttgatcggcg cctttcatta
    29821 cgcaagcgaa aaaggcgtcg gcccgccgtc ggacgacgat ggttcgtccg catcgctgct
    29881 ggaaaacatc ctcgatacac tggaaacgct gtggcgcgaa cccgatgaag gcatctggga
    29941 aatccgcgac gagcgccgcc acttcgtcca ttccaaggtg atggcctggc tggcgttcga
    30001 ctgcggcgcg cgtgacggca tcaccaatgc agacgctgaa aaacgcgcgc actggggccg
    30061 cattgccgac caaattcgag ccgaagtcct ggaaaaaggc gtacatccgg acggccattt
    30121 cgtgcagagc tatggctcgg atcggctgga tgcctcgctg ctgctgatcc ccatcgtggg
    30181 ttttctgccg ccggacgatc cgcgcatcgc tgcgaccgcc gacgcgatcg cacgcgatct
    30241 caccatcgat ggattgatcg agcgctatcg tgccgacgac agcgccgacg gcctgccggc
    30301 cggcgagggc accttcctgg cctgcagttt ctggctggtg gaaaactatg ccttgatcgg
    30361 ccgcaccgac caggcgcgtg cgctgctcga acgtctgctc gggctctgca acgacgttgg
    30421 tctgctcgcc gaagaatacg acccgcgcag caaacgcatg ctcggcaact tcccgcaagg
    30481 gtattcccac gtggccctgg tcaatgcggc attgcgcctg cacggacgca tgggcgaaaa
    30541 ggaaacgcat ccatgagtga gcaagcaacg accccgccgt gcatcattgt ggtgttcggc
    30601 gcacgcggcg atttgaccaa gcgcctggtg atgccggcgc tgtacaacct gcgccgcgct
    30661 ggcgcattgg gcgagcaatt cgccatcgtc ggcatggacc atggcgacat cagcgagcgt
    30721 gcgtggcgca gcaacatggg gcaatcgatg acgcagctgc tcagcagccg cgatgccgaa
    30781 ttccaggccg gcgaattcga caccgccccc tgggactggc tgcgcgagcg catgcattac
    30841 ctgtgcggcg acttcaccga cctgggtgcg tatcaggcgc tgggtggctt gctggacaaa
    30901 ctgcacaagc gctacggcac ccagggcaat gtgctgttct atctggccac tgctgcgcgt
    30961 ttcttcgagc cggtgctgct taacctgggc gaagctggcc tggtcaagca acgcgagaac
    31021 gacggctggc ggcgggtgat cgtggaaaaa cccttcggcc acgatctgcc cagcgccaag
    31081 cacctcaatg ccactgtcgc caaagtgctg cacgaagatc aggtgttccg catcgatcat
    31141 ttcctgggca aggaaaccgt gcagaacatt cttgcgttcc gcttcgccaa cggcttgttc
    31201 gagccggtct ggaatcgcga ccgcatcgac catgtgcaga tcactgcggc cgaaaccatc
    31261 ggcgtggaag ggcgcgggcg tttctacgac cccaccggct gcctgcgcga catggtgccg
    31321 aaccatctgt tccagttgct ggcaatgatt gcgatggaac cgccggcggc atttacgacg
    31381 gaggcaatgc atcgccgtcg cgccgaagtc atcgaagcgg tgcgcccgat caaacccgaa
    31441 gatgtggtgc gcgggcaata cgcctccggt gcggtcagcc gtagcgcggt accgggctat
    31501 cgcgaagaag acaccgtgcc ggaggattcg gaaaccgaaa cctatgtggc gatgaagctg
    31561 caggtggata cctggcgctg ggccggcgtg ccgttttact tgcgcaccgg caagcgcctg
    31621 cgcgagcgca ccaccgagat cgcgatccgc ttcaagccgg caccgctggc gccattccgc
    31681 agcaccgaag tgggcggcta tggccctgac tggctggtgc tgcatatcca gccggatgaa
    31741 ggcatctcgc tgcagttcga tgtcaaacgc ccaggcgcac aagtggcact ggcgccggtg
    31801 cgcatggatt ttcgctaccg cgactggttt cccaaggaat acaccgtggg ctacgaacgc
    31861 ctgctgcagg actgcatgaa cggcgaagcc ggcctgttcc aggatgcggc catggtggaa
    31921 ggcgcatggc gcatcgtgca accgatcctg gatgcgtgga aacaaccgcc gagcgatttt
    31981 cccaattacg ccgccggcag cgccggcccc tcggccgccg acgccttgct ggcaatgaat
    32041 ggcggacatg cctggcgcgc acttacccca gggcgcaaac cgccaccgcg gcgcccgccg
    32101 gaaacgcgtg ctggtgctgc aacgccggtg aagaaagctg tcaagaaagc tgcgaataag
    32161 ccaagcaagg tgcccgcaaa gcgcaccacg tctgcggctg ctgcggcaag caacgtggcg
    32221 caaaccgcac ccaaacgcgt agcgaagacg ggggcaacgc cggcgaaagc tgttggcaag
    32281 cccgcagctg gacgcagcgg ggcgaagaag tcggtcagaa aatccacggc acccaaatcg
    32341 agaagttgag tggcacgcgt cagccgccgc taggcggttg acgcatttat gtgcgcggtg
    32401 acaaagcaga gtgatctaac atcgtacgat cgccatggtt agcagcagtc catctcacga
    32461 cggtgagcgc atgacggtca actgatacgt ggaaacacgt gtcaggacag tgtagggaaa
    32521 gatcatctaa attttcttcc tgattagcca taaccctcag ctagactttt gcttcagtcc
    32581 tgcaaacagc atggttttcc tgacgttttc catgatgtgc gctttcgcgt tgctgacgcg
    32641 aggagccggt ccgaagttat ttcagccaag gcgtcatcgc gaccttctat cgagctcgtt
    32701 tcgcgataag tgcgcaggtg ctgcagctga aggtcagggc taatcaggat tttctttagt
    32761 tccactgtgt tacaaataat cgtacctttg tgccactatt ggaagacctt caggccgcgt
    32821 gggagagctg tgttgaatag gtcactggaa gtgcgttttg aacagtacgg ggaagtagtt
    32881 gctgccgccc tgtcccatgc ggatcgcaaa cagcccgcac actggtacct gaaggggttg
    32941 ctactgcctg gagggcgcaa gagcgtggag cccatggccg cgcgggtgca cccgcagaac
    33001 gtgggctcag cccatcaatc gatgcaccat ctggtggccg atgccgactg gagcgatcaa
    33061 gcgctgctgg cggcggtggc ggcacaggtg ctgccgcccc tgagcaggaa gagcgcagcg
    33121 tgtcactgga tcgtggacga cac
//
LOCUS       Sequence_21            12145 bp    DNA     linear
ACCESSION   Sequence_21
VERSION     Sequence_21.0
KEYWORDS    .
FEATURES             Location/Qualifiers
     unparsed_commen 1..12145
                     /identifier="0"
                     /unparsed comment="jcf7180000043732_pilon"
ORIGIN
        1 gggttcttga tgcgcgagcg cctgcgcagt aaaaaaaact ccgtcgcatt caagatgcct
       61 gcagtatcca aaagtgtccg cccgcgcggg tctggcccca atgcaacgtc accatcccaa
      121 ctcgattgcc acgctggcct tcggactggc taggcttatc gccagaagcc tcccacactg
      181 cccgtgttgc ggggtctcac cgtactagcg gattcgtatt tagtaacaca gtagagctag
      241 cgatgtctca gcttactttt cccgcgtcgc tgccaccgtt tgatcatccc catccacatc
      301 cgccttgacg tcggcctcga acagattcat caggtcggcg cgtgcgtcgc gcgaggtctg
      361 gatgaccttg gcttcgtcgt catagaccag gtgctggcgg cgcagcaggt cttcgtcgtg
      421 ctggcggaag cgtttgacgt gatcgtgggc gagcgcctcg ccaaggccga gcgaggtcag
      481 cacgcgttcg ctcagctcca ggctggaggc gaagacctcg cggaacggtt cggcgccaag
      541 gtccatcaat ttccaggcgt gctggcggtt gcgtgcgcgc gccagcacgg tggcttgcgg
      601 gtacaggcgg cggatcagcc gtactgtctt gatgttgctt tccgggtcgt ccactgcgat
      661 cacgaacacc ttgatgcggt cggcaccggc ggcgcgcagc agctcggggc gggtggggtc
      721 gccgtaatac agctggctgc cgaagcggcg caggtcttcg accgtgtggg ggttgtgttc
      781 cagcgcgacg aacggcacat gccgtgaggt gagcaggcgc gcgaccacct ggccgaagcg
      841 tcccatgccg gccaccagca ccttgggcgt ctgtgcatcg atggtgtcga acgggcgatc
      901 ggtcttgggt acgcgtacgc gcagcggccg gttgaggatg cgttgcatgc cgagcagcaa
      961 cagcggcgtc agcgccatcg aaacgccgac gatggccacc agccgatcgt gattggccgg
     1021 ctccagcaag ccgacgcggt cggcctcgtt gaacaccacg aacgcgaatt cgccgcccag
     1081 ccagagcacg ctgcccagca tcaggctgct gcgcagcggc agtttggcca cgctgccgat
     1141 gccgaccagc agcgagaact tcacgaccag caagatcgcc acgcccgctg cgatcaccca
     1201 cggctcggcc accacgcggt ggagatcgat ccccatgccc accgagatga agaacaggcc
     1261 cagcaacagg ccttcaaacg gctcgatctg cgattccagt tcgtggcgaa attccgaatc
     1321 ggccagcaac acgccggcga tgaaggcgcc caagctggcg cccaatccgg cttcctgcat
     1381 gatccatgcg gtgcccagca ccaccagcaa ggcgctggcg gtgaacactt ccggcatgcg
     1441 cgtgcgcgcc accacattga acaggtgccg cagcacaaaa cggccgcaca cgatcaccaa
     1501 tgcaagcgct gcgatggcct tggccacgtc ctgccattcc agcgcgtcat tcttgctgcc
     1561 gccgagcagc gggatggatg ccagcaacgg gattgcgatc aggtcctgaa acagcaaaat
     1621 agcgaatgcc agccgcccgt agtcgctgtt gagcgccttg cgttcggcca ataattgcag
     1681 gcacaccgcc gtggaggaga gcgccagcgc cacgccgacg atcaacgcgc tcttccagcc
     1741 cagtcgggct gccatcagca agccgcccaa tatcactgca gtcaccagca cctgggtggc
     1801 accggcaccg aataccgaat ggcgcatcac cttcaggagc gccggcgaca gctccaggcc
     1861 gatcacgaac agcagcatca ccacaccgat ctcggccgcg ccgctgatgc gttcggcatc
     1921 ctgcaccaca cccacgccgt ccgggccgag caccacgccg gcgaccagat aggccagcac
     1981 cgcacccagg ccgaagcgct tgaagaccgg caccgccacg atggcggcca gcatcagcac
     2041 caacgccagt tccaggccac cgctatgcat gcgtcgtccc cgttgaggtg cgcattatgc
     2101 cgcgcaggct cactggcctg cgcgcacgcg tgtgccattt atgcggcagt gatccggttg
     2161 cgctggcatg gatgcggcaa cgcgcctgcc tgcgtgcgat ggcgatgcca tggcaggagg
     2221 caatgcaccg ggcgttgcgt gaagcgggct gtaggactcg cccgcgactt tcaacgtagc
     2281 gcagcgacgg ccggttgctc ggctccatct cgacgcgtcg cccgtggcac atgtcttgcg
     2341 gtaacgctgc agtcccatct cccgacacgc cggcctggca tggcgatgcc tgggcgcgac
     2401 gggtgcttcg tcggcctgcc cacgatgatg cgcgacaacc cgcgcgcagc cacgatcccc
     2461 tccgttcacc gaaaccccgc ccgtgcgcgc gcttggtgcg cgcctgcgac gcctggcttc
     2521 tgaaagccca cttaagcgac ctgcacacag ggcattgacc aagccgacgc aggcgcgcag
     2581 actgcgccgc gccaccgaac ggatcaccgg ccggtacgca cctttggagc catgacccat
     2641 gtccagcgac agtcacccta gacccgggtc gatgacccag ctggcgcgcg cctgaggctc
     2701 aggttcgctg gctgtcatcg acgacggtcg tcaccaggcg aaccaccatg tacgacgaaa
     2761 ccctgcgcct tgccgaaggc gtcgatgcac tgactgcacc cctggccgag ctcaacacgg
     2821 ccgatgcggt ggaatatctc aacaccctcg accgcgatga agcggcgcag gtgctggccg
     2881 cgctggcgca gccgcgtgca gtgaaattgc tcgaacagcc cgagctgcac gatgccagcg
     2941 cgctgatcgc gcaactgccg gccgaacagg ctgcctcgct gctcgggcag atggccgacg
     3001 accgcgccac cgacatcttt cacggcctgg atgccgagca gcgccagccg ctgctgtggc
     3061 tgctcagcgc cgaggcgcgg ctgtcgatcc aggcattgat gcgctacccg cccaatacgg
     3121 ctggcgcgct gatgaccacc gagtttgtcg ccgtgccgtc cgattggacg gtgggccgca
     3181 ccctgcagca catccgcgaa gtggagcgca gccgcgagac cgtctacgcg atctatctgc
     3241 tcgacccgca cacccgcgtg ctgcagcagg tggtgaccat gcgccggctg atcaccggcg
     3301 cgccggaggc accgatcctg gacgtggcgc aggtcaaccc gccggtcacc gtggacccgg
     3361 cactggatca ggaagaagtg gcgcggctga tccgtcgcca cgacctgctc gccatcccgg
     3421 tggtggatag gcgcggccac gtgctcggca tcgtcaccgt ggacgatgtg ctcgatgcgc
     3481 tcatcgccga atccaccgaa gacgtgcaca agttcggcgg catggaagcg ttggacaagc
     3541 cgtacatgca gattggcttc ggccagatga tcaagaagcg cgccggctgg ttgagcgtgc
     3601 tgtttctggg cgaaatgctc accgccagcg caatgcagca cttcgaggac gagctgtcca
     3661 aggcggtggt gctgaccttg ttcattccgc tgatcatgag ctcgggcggc aattccggct
     3721 cgcaggccac ctcgctgctg atccgctcgc tggcgctgcg cgaactgcgc ctgggcgact
     3781 ggtggaaagt ggcgttgcgc gaattgccca ccggcctgac cctgggtgcg atcctgggcg
     3841 tgctggcgat cgtgcgcatc accatctggc agaccgccgg cctgtacgac tacggcccgc
     3901 actggcagat ggtggcattg accatcggcg cggcgctgat cggcatcgtc accttcggct
     3961 cgttgtccgg ctcgatgctg ccgttcgtgt tgcaacgctt cggcttcgac ccggcaagtg
     4021 cttcggcgcc atttgttgcg acgttggtgg acgtcaccgg cttggtgatt tatttcagca
     4081 tcgctgcgct gatcttgagc ggcacgctgt tgtagcgtct gggtttctcc ccggcaaggc
     4141 gatggcgatg cgaggcaggg tgttgtgggg tgtcgtgtgg acagggatgt tgttgatcgc
     4201 gattgcccag gcaggcaggg ccgagccggc ccagcctgca gcgtgcagct acgatcgcac
     4261 ggcaatgctg gcgctggatc aagacgccgt cgatcaggac ctgcagggcg gctggcgcac
     4321 gattgccgac cgccccggct gcaccctggc agccgcggat ctgttacgcg actaccgcca
     4381 ggcgcacgcg atcaccggcg gcatcgtggt ttggcacgaa ggtcagatgc gtgcagaggc
     4441 cggtcaaacg gcgcaggcga tcgccctgtt cgaaaaatct tacaagccag ccgcagagga
     4501 cctcgccggc tggaatcggt atgtggatgc gatgatcgcc ttcctcaaac gcgaccgcgc
     4561 cggtctggat gccgcacgcg cacggcttgc ggtggtcccg tatccgaagg gcgagggcat
     4621 gccgccgttg caggatggct atagggttct gccggccacg gccggccatc ccgagatacg
     4681 cgcgcgctgg ccgcccaatc tggatgtcgt cgatggcctg atcaagtgct acgacgcgtc
     4741 ctattcggtg gcctacggcg cccagcggtg caggacatcg acctcgacat tgtcaaagta
     4801 ggaaggccgc gccatgccgg ccgctgcagc atggcgcggc cggcatcgcc acgtgcaacc
     4861 cgcggtgcgt cagcagccga gcacatcacc cgttcgaaag gtcttcagca aaaaagcgcc
     4921 gatcgacgac gaccgccatc gtgcaacgcg gctgtgccga acactcggcc gcaagaaccg
     4981 tgcgcacctg gcagccgtca cagtcatcgc gccttcgccc atgtcaccca tgccctgaaa
     5041 tgccagtgcg tgtaccgtag cgcgatggca ttcgcgtccc cggtccgatg agtacgtacc
     5101 acctgcagca ggtttttcgt cccggcaccg tggcggtggt gggcggcagc ccgcgcgatc
     5161 gctcggccgg gcgggcggtg gtgcgcaatc tgcgcgcggc gggttttcct gggcagatcg
     5221 gctgggtgag cccgcgctac agcgagatcg acggcgtacg cacggtggcg cggttgaccg
     5281 atctgccgtg ggtgccggac ctggtggtga tcactgcgcc ggcgcggatc gtgccgcgca
     5341 tcgtctccat cgccgcgcgg cgtggcgtgg ccgcggcgat catcctcacc gcaggtttag
     5401 ggcgtggccc cggttcgccg gctgcgcgca tggaagcggc cgcacgtgcc aaaggcatgc
     5461 gcatcctcgg cccgcactgc ctgggcgtga tcgccccgca tgcgcggctc aatgccagca
     5521 tcgccgcgca ttgcccgcag gccggcgatc tggcgttgat ttccgaatcc agcgccattg
     5581 ccgccgcgct ggtggagtgg ggcgtggcgc gctcggtggg gttttcggca gtggtgtcgc
     5641 tgggcgacac gctggatgtg gatttcggcg atctgctcga ttacttcgcc accgactacc
     5701 gcacccgcgc aattcttctg tacgtcgaac gcatcggcga tgcgcgcaag ttcatgtcgg
     5761 ccgcacgtgc ggccgcgcgc gccaaaccgg tggtggtggt caaatccggc cgccagtacc
     5821 gcatcaatcc caatgccgac acccacgcgc aggcgctggc cggttcggat gcggtgtacg
     5881 gcgccgcgtt cgcacgcgcc ggcctgttgc gcgtcggtgc gctggacgaa ctgttcgccg
     5941 ctgccgaaac cttgggccgg ctgggcagtt tccccggccg gcgcctggcc atcctgagca
     6001 atggtggcgg ggtggggcag ctggcggtgg atcaactggt gctgcgcggc ggcaccctgg
     6061 ccgagttgtc gctcaagacg ctggaaaaac tcgatcagtc gctgccggaa ggctggtcgc
     6121 gcagcaaccc ggtcgacatc attgtcgacg ctgatggcgc gcgctatgcc gcggcgatcg
     6181 aatccttgct cgacgacccg gaaaacgacg cgctgctggt ggtcaacgtg cccaccgcct
     6241 tcacttcgtc ggccgatgcg gccaaggcgc tgacccgcgc gctggaccaa cgcaaccgct
     6301 accagcgcga taaaccggtg tttgcggtgt ggctgggcca ggacgacgcg gcgatcgccg
     6361 cgctcaacgc cgcgcgcgtt cccacttacg ccaccgaatc ggacgcggta cgcggcttca
     6421 cccatctggt gcgctaccgc gaggcgcagg cggcgttgat ggaaaccccg cccagcctgc
     6481 cggaagactt cgtggtggat gccggcatcg cgcgcgcggt ggtcgacgaa gccctcactg
     6541 ccggccggcg ttggctggac ccggtcgcga ccaatcgcct gctcgccgcc tacggcatcc
     6601 cgatcgtgcc actgcaggtg gcagccaccg ccaacgaggc cgcattgctg gccgacccgc
     6661 tactggcggt cggccgcacg gtcaccttga aggtgttgtc cagcgagatc gcgcacaagt
     6721 ccgatgtggg cggtgtgcgc ctgaatttct ccagtgtcgc tgcggtgcgc gaagcggcca
     6781 ccggcatcct ggcgcgtgcg cgcggcgcgc atcccagcgc ggtgatcgaa gggctgatcg
     6841 tgcagcccac cgtgctgcgg ccgaaggcgc gcgaactgat cgccggcatc gccgacgacc
     6901 cggtgttcgg cccggcgatc gtgttcgggc gcggcggcac cgcggttgaa gtcatcaacg
     6961 accgcgagct cgcgctgcca ccgttggacc tgcgcctggc ccacgagctg atcggccgaa
     7021 cccgcgtctc gcgcattctc aaggcctacc gcgacgtgcc ggccgccgac gagcgcgcgg
     7081 tggcgctggt gcttgtcaag ctggcgcagc tggccgccga catccccgaa atcaccgagc
     7141 tggacatcaa cccgctgctg gccgaccgcg acggtgtgat cgcgctggac gcccgtgtgg
     7201 cggtggcgcc ggcgcgcaag ctgcacaagg ggcgcggcca tccgcgcttt gccattttcc
     7261 cataccccaa ggaatgggag cgccagatcg gcctgggcga tggcacacac gcgctggtgc
     7321 gcccggtgcg cccggaagac gatgcgctgt tccgcgcctt cttcgcccgc gtcaccgatg
     7381 aagacctgcg gctgcgcttc ttccagtcgg tgaagcattt cagccacgaa ttcatcgccc
     7441 ggctgaccca gctcgactac gcccgttcga tcgcgctggt ggccatcgcc cccaagaccg
     7501 gcgacatgct gggggcggtg cgcctgcacg ccgacgccga ttacgagcgc ggcgagtatg
     7561 gcatcctgat ccgctccgac ctcaagggcc acggcatcgg ctggcagctg atgcgcatca
     7621 tgatcgagta cgcgcgctgg ctgggcctca aacagatcga aggccaggtg ctgcgcgaaa
     7681 accgcaccat gctggcgatg tgccagagcc tgggcttcgg tgtacgcccg gatccggacg
     7741 atgcgaccct gatggcggtg acactcccta taatgggcga gccgcgcccg gcctgacgtc
     7801 gtgtcacgcc gcggtccccc atcctccatc gcacgccgga tctgccgggc ctcgccctgg
     7861 cccgttgttc cggctgtcgt ctcggcccgc ctgggagtgc caatgtttcg tgagttcaga
     7921 atgtcgttat tggtcgccgc cgtctgcctg ggcgtcgccg cctggtgggg ccataccacc
     7981 gcactgggtc tgtggcaggc gctgtggctg tgcctggtgc tgagcgtgct ggaagtgtcg
     8041 ctgtcgttcg acaacgcggt ggtcaacgcc ggcgtgctca agcacatgaa cgcgttctgg
     8101 caaaaattgt tcctgaccgt gggcatcctg atcgcggtgt tcggcatgcg cctggtgttc
     8161 ccgatcgtga tcgtctcggt ggccaccggc atgggactgg cgccggtgat gcagatggcg
     8221 ctgaaggagc cggaacgcta cagccaggtg ctgaccgaca actatccgtc cattgccgcc
     8281 ttcggtggca tgttcctgct gctggtgttc ctgaacttcc tgttcgacca ggagcgcaag
     8341 ttgcattggc tcggtccggt ggagcggctg gtcggcaagc tgggcaaggc cgatgcgatg
     8401 tcggtgatcg tggcggtgtc ggtactgctg ggcaccaagc tgttcctgcc ggaaggcatc
     8461 ttccagagcg tgctgttcgc cggtttgggc ggcatcctgc tgtatctgct ggtcggcagc
     8521 gtggatgcgc tgttcgaagc cgaagagagc gaagacggtg gcatgggccc ggccaagcgt
     8581 tcggggattg cggccttttt gtatctggaa gtgctggacg cctcgttctc gttcgacggc
     8641 gtgatcggcg cattcgccat cacccgcgac gtggtgatca tcatgctggg cctggcgatc
     8701 ggcgcaatgt tcgtgcgctc gatgacggtc tacctggtgc acaagggcac tctggacgag
     8761 ttcgtgttcc tggagcacgg cgcgcattac gccatcggcg tgctggccat catcatgctg
     8821 gtgggcacgg tccaccacgt gccggaagtg ctgaccggcc tgatcggcgt ggccttcatc
     8881 gccgcctcgg tgtggtcgtc gatccgctac cgcaagcgcc accatctggg cccgaccgag
     8941 atctgagcgg gcaccatcca ggtcgcctcc gccaggggcc cgaggcgccg gttcgccggc
     9001 aggtgaaaac gccgaagcga cagcacgctt ggcgtcgacg gcgggtgaag acggttcgca
     9061 aatcaggatc ctcccgactt gacctgcgca gtcggattcg tcctcccgcc gcgtaaggcg
     9121 actgctcgtg agcgcagccc gttgtgccgc aaggctcggc gcaatttggg tacatgtggg
     9181 gttgaccccc tgggggtacc ccactatctt ggggttcggt ggtgaccgcc ccaagtggca
     9241 ccgatgagac gaaggcgatg cgcaagtgcg acattgcctg cggctcccat ctcagcgacc
     9301 tgtacgcgcc ccggcattgc cgcggtcgct tccggcccga tgacggcagc gcgttcccac
     9361 cgaacaccat catgcgacag cacaccgcgt gatggcggcc gtgggagttc agggaaattg
     9421 gtaggtgatg ccgccgcagg ccatggcctg cgcgttgtgc gtcctgtgtc gccaatgcac
     9481 cctggacgcc gctcggtcgt tgcctgctcc ggcaggttcg tgtgcctacg catggaggac
     9541 gcatgaccac caacgacacc cttgccgcga tcgccgccgg taccgcaaca cccaccagcg
     9601 ttcctgccag cgttgccgcg cccgcctgtg gcgcgccgga attgaccgac ccgtcggaca
     9661 tcgtgccgcc tccccgccaa gcgattgcaa tgcacgcaca gaccatcgaa gaacaaaacg
     9721 tctccacctg gatcaccaag gaagcgggca atcgcaagat tccgttcgag ccggagcgcc
     9781 tggagcgcgc catcgaccag atccacgccg agttcccgca gctggacgtg gccgactaca
     9841 agcgctcggt gttcgggttt gtcgagcgca aggacagcgt caacgccgac gacctggtcg
     9901 accacctgat ccgcgaggcc gaagcccgcg tcgatctgac caccccggag tgggaacact
     9961 tcgcggcgcg cctgtacctg cgccgcctgt acaagcgtgc cagccgcaac cgcttctacg
    10021 acgccagcca gaagtacggc tcgttcgtcg gcctgcagga gagcctggcc gaccgcaatg
    10081 tctattccaa cgacatcctg cgccgttact ccaaggacga gctgatcgaa gccggcaaga
    10141 tgatcgagcc cgagcgcgac aagctgttcg cctacaacgg cctgtacctg ctggccacgc
    10201 gttacctggc caccgacagc tcgcgcggcg tgttcgaact gccccaagag cgctggctga
    10261 ccattgcgct gtacctgatg caggacgaga tcggcaccgg caagggcagc cgcgagcgcc
    10321 gcatgcagct ggtcggcgag gcctactggg cgctgtccaa cctgtacatg acggtggcaa
    10381 ccccgacgct ggccaatgcc ggcaaggtcg gcggccagct gtcgagctgc ttcatcgaca
    10441 ctgtcgacga cagcctgcag ggcatctacg actccaatac cgacgtggcg cgcgtgtcca
    10501 agcacggcgg cggcgtgggc gcgtacctgg gctatgtgcg ctcgtcgggt tcggcgatcc
    10561 gtggcgtgtc caactcgtcc ggtggcgtgg tgccgtggat caagcagctc aacaacaccg
    10621 ccgtgtcggt ggatcagctg ggccagcgca agggcgccat cgcggtctat ctggacatct
    10681 tccaccgcga tatcgaagcg ttcctggatc tgcgcctgaa caacggcgac cagcgcctgc
    10741 gcgcgcacga cgtgttcacc tcggtgtgca tccccgacct gttcatggaa gcggtcgagc
    10801 gccgcggcga ctggtacctg ttcgacccgc acgaagtgaa gcgggtcaag ggctggtact
    10861 tgcaggactt ctatgacgag aagaagggcg acgccaacag cagcttccgc cgcaagtacg
    10921 aagaagtcgt cgccgacgag cgcatcacgc gcaagaccgt caaggcgatc gagatcttca
    10981 agcgcatcat ggtcagccag ctggaaaccg gcaacccgtt catgttctat cgcgatgaag
    11041 tcaatcgcaa gaacccgaac aagcacgagg gcatggtcta ttcgtccaac ctgtgtaccg
    11101 agatcctgca gaacatgagc ccgacgcgga tgatgcagga gatcatcagc ggcaatcaga
    11161 tcgtcaccac caagaaggcc ggcgacttcg tcgtgtgcaa cctgtcctcg atcaacctgg
    11221 gccgcgcgat caccgtgcag gccgaccagg ccgatctgct gggtgccgac gtgctggagc
    11281 gcctgatccc gatccaggtg cgcatgctcg acaacgtgat cgatctgaac cagttgccgg
    11341 tgccgcaggc caccatcacc aatcagaaat accgcgcaat tggtcttggc accttcgggt
    11401 ggcaccatct gctcgcgcag aaggccatcc actggaatgc caaggaagcc gaggactaca
    11461 gcgatgagct gtacgagcgc atcaactacc tgaccatcca ggcgagcatg gagctggcca
    11521 aggaaaaggg cacctacagc gtgttccgcg gcagcgactg gcacaacggc gagtacttcc
    11581 gtgcgcgcga ctacaacagc ccgcaatggc tggaactgtc ggcgcaggtg gcggtcaacg
    11641 gcgtgcgcaa tgcctggatg ctggcggtgg caccgaacat gagcaccgcg cagatcgccg
    11701 gttccactgc gtcgatcgac ccgatctaca gcgcgttcta ttacgaagaa aagaaggact
    11761 tccggcgtcc ggtcgccgct cctggtttgt cgctggacac ctggccgtac tacgaaaagg
    11821 gcgcctacaa ggtcgaccag ttcgccagcg tgcgccagaa cgcgcgtcgc cagcgtcacg
    11881 tggaccaatc gatcagtttc aacttctacg tgcccagcac catccgtgcg agcacgctgc
    11941 tggacctgca catgaccgcc tggcgggaag gtctgaagac cacgtactac gtgcgttcca
    12001 acgatatcga catcagtgag tgcgagtggt gcagtagcta agcgcattcg cgcttcgctt
    12061 ccacagttcg caaggccaac tgtggaccct gcttcaccag ctcccacacc tcgcgccttc
    12121 ggcgcgcccc ctgactcagg gggct
//
LOCUS       Sequence_22             6643 bp    DNA     linear
ACCESSION   Sequence_22
VERSION     Sequence_22.0
KEYWORDS    .
FEATURES             Location/Qualifiers
     unparsed_commen 1..6643
                     /identifier="0"
                     /unparsed comment="jcf7180000043976_pilon"
ORIGIN
        1 gaagacggtt cgcaaatcag gatcctcccg acttgacctg cgcagtcgga ttcgtcctcc
       61 cgccgcgtaa ggcgactgct cgtgagcgca gcccgttgtg ccgcaaggct cggcgcaatt
      121 tgggtacatg tggggttgac cccctggggg taccccacta tcttggggtt cggtggtgac
      181 cgccccaagt ggcaccgatg agacgaaggc gatgcgcaag tgcgacattg cctgcggctc
      241 ccatctcagc gacctgtacg cgccccggca ttgccgcggt cgcttccggc ccgatgacgg
      301 cagcgcgttc ccaccgaaca ccatcatgcg acagcacacc gcgtgatggc ggccgtggga
      361 gttcagggaa attggtaggt gatgccgccg caggccatgg cctgcgcgtt gtgcgtcctg
      421 tgtcgccaat gcaccctgga cgccgctcgg tcgttgcctg ctccggcagg ttcgtgtgcc
      481 tacgcatgga ggacgcatga ccaccaacga cacccttgcc gcgatcgccg ccggtaccgc
      541 aacacccacc agcgttcctg ccagcgttgc cgcgcccgcc tgtggcgcgc cggaattgac
      601 cgacccgtcg gacatcgtgc cgcctccccg ccaagcgatt gcaatgcacg cacagaccat
      661 cgaagaacaa aacgtctcca cctggatcac caaggaagcg ggcaatcgca agattccgtt
      721 cgagccggag cgcctggagc gcgccatcga ccagatccac gccgagttcc cgcagctgga
      781 cgtggccgac tacaagcgct cggtgttcgg gtttgtcgag cgcaaggaca gcgtcaacgc
      841 cgacgacctg gtcgaccacc tgatccgcga ggccgaagcc cgcgtcgatc tgaccacccc
      901 ggagtgggaa cacttcgcgg cgcgcctgta cctgcgccgc ctgtacaagc gtgccagccg
      961 caaccgcttc tacgacgcca gccagaagta cggctcgttc gtcggcctgc aggagagcct
     1021 ggccgaccgc aatgtctatt ccaacgacat cctgcgccgt tactccaagg acgagctgat
     1081 cgaagccggc aagatgatcg agcccgagcg cgacaagctg ttcgcctaca acggcctgta
     1141 cctgctggcc acgcgttacc tggccaccga cagctcgcgc ggcgtgttcg aactgcccca
     1201 agagcgctgg ctgaccattg cgctgtacct gatgcaggac gagatcggca ccggcaaggg
     1261 cagccgcgag cgccgcatgc agctggtcgg cgaggcctac tgggcgctgt ccaacctgta
     1321 catgacggtg gcaaccccga cgctggccaa tgccggcaag gtcggcggcc agctgtcgag
     1381 ctgcttcatc gacactgtcg acgacagcct gcagggcatc tacgactcca ataccgacgt
     1441 ggcgcgcgtg tccaagcacg gcggcggcgt gggcgcgtac ctgggctatg tgcgctcgtc
     1501 gggttcggcg atccgtggcg tgtccaactc gtccggtggc gtggtgccgt ggatcaagca
     1561 gctcaacaac accgccgtgt cggtggatca gctgggccag cgcaagggcg ccatcgcggt
     1621 ctatctggac atcttccacc gcgatatcga agcgttcctg gatctgcgcc tgaacaacgg
     1681 cgaccagcgc ctgcgcgcgc acgacgtgtt cacctcggtg tgcatccccg acctgttcat
     1741 ggaagcggtc gagcgccgcg gcgactggta cctgttcgac ccgcacgaag tgaagcgggt
     1801 caagggctgg tacttgcagg acttctatga cgagaagaag ggcgacgcca acagcagctt
     1861 ccgccgcaag tacgaagaag tcgtcgccga cgagcgcatc acgcgcaaga ccgtcaaggc
     1921 gatcgagatc ttcaagcgca tcatggtcag ccagctggaa accggcaacc cgttcatgtt
     1981 ctatcgcgat gaagtcaatc gcaagaaccc gaacaagcac gagggcatgg tctattcgtc
     2041 caacctgtgt accgagatcc tgcagaacat gagcccgacg cggatgatgc aggagatcat
     2101 cagcggcaat cagatcgtca ccaccaagaa ggccggcgac ttcgtcgtgt gcaacctgtc
     2161 ctcgatcaac ctgggccgcg cgatcaccgt gcaggccgac caggccgatc tgctgggtgc
     2221 cgacgtgctg gagcgcctga tcccgatcca ggtgcgcatg ctcgacaacg tgatcgatct
     2281 gaaccagttg ccggtgccgc aggccaccat caccaatcag aaataccgcg caattggtct
     2341 tggcaccttc gggtggcacc atctgctcgc gcagaaggcc atccactgga atgccaagga
     2401 agccgaggac tacagcgatg agctgtacga gcgcatcaac tacctgacca tccaggcgag
     2461 catggagctg gccaaggaaa agggcaccta cagcgtgttc cgcggcagcg actggcacaa
     2521 cggcgagtac ttccgtgcgc gcgactacaa cagcccgcaa tggctggaac tgtcggcgca
     2581 ggtggcggtc aacggcgtgc gcaatgcctg gatgctggcg gtggcaccga acatgagcac
     2641 cgcgcagatc gccggttcca ctgcgtcgat cgacccgatc tacagcgcgt tctattacga
     2701 agaaaagaag gacttccggc gtccggtcgc cgctcctggt ttgtcgctgg acacctggcc
     2761 gtactacgaa aagggcgcct acaaggtcga ccagttcgcc agcgtgcgcc agaacgcgcg
     2821 tcgccagcgt cacgtggacc aatcgatcag tttcaacttc tacgtgccca gcaccatccg
     2881 tgcgagcacg ctgctggacc tgcacatgac cgcctggcgg gaaggtctga agaccacgta
     2941 ctacgtgcgt tccaacgata tcgacatcag tgagtgcgag tggtgcagta gctaagcgca
     3001 ttcgcgcttc gcttccacag ttcgcaaggc caactgtgga ccctgcttca ccagctccca
     3061 cacctcgcgc cttcggcgcg ccccctgact cagggggctt tcctccagaa cgattgctgc
     3121 tgttgtccct gctgtacgcg tgggcgacgc ctgaaatacg agtagaaacc catgtccgca
     3181 acaccgcttg aacgcatcaa aattcttgag ccgcgtcacc cgaaccgttc caccagcatc
     3241 atcaacggtc agacctcggg catcctgaat tggaacgata ttccgtaccc gtccttctat
     3301 cgggcctaca aggaactgtc gaccaacttc tggatccccg acgaggtgga catgaagggc
     3361 gatgcgcgcc agtacaacga gctgtcggcg cgcgaaaaga atgcctacga ttcgatcatc
     3421 ggcctgctgg ccacgctgga ttcgccgcag acgcgtttca tctacaacgt ggccgaatac
     3481 atcaccgacc cggctgcgca tgccaatgcc gccatcatcg gccagcagga agtgatccat
     3541 aacgagagct acagctacgt gctggcttcg atcaccggcc tggccgacca gaaccgcgtg
     3601 ttcgagatcg cgcgcacgca cccgaccatc atcaagcgca acgcgccgat catgggcgcc
     3661 tacgaagact tcatgcgcga gaagacggcc gaaacgctga tccgttcgct gatccagtcc
     3721 tcgatcctgg aaggcatcaa cttctactcc ggctttgcgt atttctacaa tctggtgcgc
     3781 cagaaccgca tgaccggcac cggcaagatc atcagcttca tcaaccgcga cgaattggca
     3841 cattcgaagt tcatcagcga actgattcgc gccatcatcg gcgagaacca ggcattgcag
     3901 ggcgatgagc tcaccgacta cgtgcacaag gccttcgagc acgcgatcga cctggaaacc
     3961 cagtggaccg ccgaagtgct ggacggcatc gacggcatcg acgtggacga gatgatccgc
     4021 tatgtgaagt accgcgccaa caagatggcc ggcatgctcg gtatcgagaa gctgtacgaa
     4081 ggtgccaacg acaacgtgat gccgtggatc aaggcctacg ccgacaactt caccgagacc
     4141 aagaccgact tcttcgagat gcggaatgcc tcgtacaaga agactaattc ggataatggc
     4201 ttcgacgacc tctgacgcgg aactatcaat acctctcaag taattccact tagtacgggg
     4261 gcaccatgag caagcgattg gatccacgca tcttgtctag tcgcatgcgg ctgcagaacc
     4321 cgtacgcgca catggaagaa attgaagagt gctggcggca agggggtgat gatcagagtc
     4381 ggtatcgctt tgcgagatcg tacggaaagc cgttctctaa aaagagaagt catagctttg
     4441 agtcgataga ggcacaggct aaggagttgc aacgcgcgat ttggaagaag cggacagatc
     4501 tcggcctgag tcaaaacgtg cacccgatta acgtcttaga tccgcagctt gccgcggagc
     4561 tgctgggctt cgacctcacc tttcattcta gtcttggcga gatggccagc ggccgccgca
     4621 gagtttcggt tgcggggcta attgatcaat cggctcgatc catcaaaatc gcaacagatg
     4681 ctgacccgag agtcatgcgt ttcactgcgg ctcatgagat cggtcacgca attcttcacc
     4741 ccgatcaaac agggttgcat cgggatcagc cattaaacga agttcggcaa gtgcgcattc
     4801 gaaccgagct tgaggcggat aagttcgcga cttattttct gctgccagag aaacttctca
     4861 ctgaagaatt taaatcgcgt tttctgggtg ttttcgccct ggatgagcag accgcctttg
     4921 ctctgctgag caagcctatt ttcgaagtga tcgaagctct tccaactctc cgcgacgtct
     4981 ctaggagact ggcgagttcg acttattaca acggctccca cttcgtatcg ttgtccgagt
     5041 cttttggggt cagcatcgaa gcaatggcca ttcgccttga agaattgaaa ctcgttattg
     5101 agtaattgct tctccgagat gcgcatcctc ctcgcccaca cctcgctcag cggcaacacg
     5161 cgcgacgtag cgcgtgcgat ccacgcgcgc tgcgaggaac taggtcacgc ggtgacctgg
     5221 atcgatgccg acatccagac gctggcgcag gcctgcccaa acggcgccga gcacgatctc
     5281 tacatcctcg gcagctggag tatcaacgcc gggcgtacgc cgccggaaat gaaacgcttc
     5341 atcgaacagc tcgtcaaagc ggtcggcaag ccggaacgcc tggcggtgtt cggcactggt
     5401 gagacgcagt ggggagaaga gaactactgc ggtgcggccc ggcgcatggc tgcattcttc
     5461 ggcacgcgct acccgcggct ggagatcgaa cagatgcccc acggcgaacg cgacgccacc
     5521 aagatccagc gctggaccga ccacattctt gccctcaccg atacaccgtt cgagaacatc
     5581 ccccatgcag acgctccacg ccaccacccc tgacgactac gccgctgccc tggccgcgca
     5641 tccgcgttta ctggtcgact attacaagga caattgccct ggctgcaaga tgctcgacat
     5701 gtcgctgacc aagttcgccg cgagcgagga tgccgcgggc gtcgccctgc tcaaggtgaa
     5761 actggaagtg gtgggcgagg agttcttccg tgacctcggc ttgcggcaga cgccgaccct
     5821 ggccttgttc aaggacggcg ccgaagtggt acgtctgccc ggcttccagt cgccggcgca
     5881 ggtggaagcg gcggtccgca gcggcctgtg atggcgacgg gcgcccggtc gatgcgaggc
     5941 gccccgcgct gaacaccacc gtcaccgtcg tcgcctggag cttcctgttg gcggggctgg
     6001 gcgtgttgac cggtgcggcg tgctgccgga tcaggcgcgc tggatcctgt ggctgccgac
     6061 gtccccccaa gtttgagtag cacctcagtt tggagtccaa ttccctaccc cgaggagatg
     6121 ggacgtgaag aagcgttttt ccgaagagca gatcatcggc ttcctgcgcg aagccgaggc
     6181 cggtgtggcg atcaaggacc tgtgccggcg gcatggcttc agtgaggcgt cctactacct
     6241 gtggcacagc aagttcggcg gcatgagcgt gcccgatgcc aagcggctca aggacctgga
     6301 ggccgagaac acgcggctga agaagttgct ggccgagcag gtgttccaga acgacctgat
     6361 caaggatgcg ctgcaaaaac aatggtgagc gcaccggcgc gtcgtgcgct ggtgcgcgag
     6421 tggacgcagg tggcgccagc gagcgctgcg ccctggcagc gatcggcatg agcgccagtg
     6481 cgctgcgcta ttgcccgcgc gaggaccgca acgttgagct gcgcgagcac agtgttgcgt
     6541 tggcgcatcg ccatcgccgc tacggcgtgg ggatgatctc tctcaagctg cggcaggaag
     6601 gtcgtctcgt gaactataag cgggtagagc ggctgtattg cga
//
